# Supplementary material for: Developing a Molecular Toolkit to ENABLE all to apply CRISPR/Cas9-based Gene Editing in planta
Source: bioRxiv preprint, doi:10.1101/2025.11.09.687425, version 2 (2025-11-13)
Supplement: Supplementary File 1 - Vector Sequences [file 687425_file03.zip › Vector sequences/Assembled vectors for this study/L1 pGMF1-D__AtGL1_sgRNA1.gb]

LOCUS       L1_pGMF1-D::AtGL1_sgRNA1        2954 bp    DNA     circular UNA 02-SEP-2025
DEFINITION  .
ACCESSION   urn.local...zq-jlvmop1
VERSION     urn.local...zq-jlvmop1
KEYWORDS    .
SOURCE      
  ORGANISM  .
FEATURES             Location/Qualifiers
     Misc._feature   6..153
                     /created_by="Florian"
                     /label="LB"
     primer_bind     72..95
                     /%GC="50.0"
                     /Hairpin_Tm="None"
                     /Self_Dimer_Tm="None"
                     /Tm="61.3"
                     /created_by="primer3"
                     /Sequence="CTGGTGGCAGGATATATTGTGGTG"
                     /Mismatches=0
                     /note="Derived using Geneious Prime 2024.0.7 'Annotate
                     from Database' based on nucleotide similarity"
                     /Transferred_From="pGMF003"
                     /Transferred_Similarity="100.00%"
                     /Primary_Match="100.00%; Adjusted-Interval-0:0/0; GMF002
                     (<a href=""urn:local:.:5y-i78r0bc"">pGMF003</a>)"
                     /Alternative_Match="100.00%; Adjusted-Interval-0:0/0;
                     GMF002 (<a href=""urn:local:.:7n4-d1z1usp"">pGMF001 with
                     PDS target1</a>)"
                     /Alternative_Match="100.00%; Adjusted-Interval-0:0/0;
                     GMF002 (<a href=""urn:local:.:av-i9anmpc"">pGMF002 with
                     Arabidopsis PDS target2</a>)"
                     /Alternative_Match="100.00%; Adjusted-Interval-0:0/0;
                     GMF002 (<a href=""urn:local:.:7o5-d1z2kwz"">Final L2 for
                     targeting PDS</a>)"
                     /Alternative_Match="100.00%; Adjusted-Interval-0:0/0;
                     GMF002 (<a href=""urn:local:.:5e-i9amgby"">pGMF001 with
                     Arabidopsis GL1 target1</a>)"
                     /Alternative_Match="100.00%; Adjusted-Interval-0:0/0;
                     GMF002 (<a href=""urn:local:.:1a2-dvu421h"">pGMF006</a>)"
                     /Alternative_Match="100.00%; Adjusted-Interval-0:0/0;
                     GMF002 (<a href=""urn:local:.:5t-i78r0bc"">pGMF001 with
                     Arabidopsis PDS target1</a>)"
                     /Alternative_Match="100.00%; Adjusted-Interval-0:0/0;
                     GMF002 (<a href=""urn:local:.:au-i9anmpc"">L2 Arabidopsis
                     PDS</a>)"
                     /Alternative_Match="100.00%; Adjusted-Interval-0:0/0;
                     GMF002 (<a href=""urn:local:.:5g-i9amgby"">pGMF002 with
                     Arabidopsis GL1 target2</a>)"
                     /Alternative_Match="100.00%; Adjusted-Interval-0:0/0;
                     GMF002 (<a href=""urn:local:.:12-inuhtxy"">pGMF002a</a>)"
                     /label="GMF002"
     promoter        209..656
                     /Application_Notes="Pol III promoter; drives expression
                     ofsmall RNAs."
                     /Full_Name="AtU6-26"
                     /References="<a href= target=_blank>Journal of
                     IntegrativePlant Biology. 49: 222 (2007)</a>; <a
                     href=target=_blank>Cell Res. 23: 1229 (2013)</a>"
                     /Subtype="Pol III promoter"
                     /__SeqFeature__="True"
                     /__level__=1
                     /description="Arabidopsis U6-26 gene promoter"
                     /name="AtU6-26"
                     /note="color: #0375bb; direction: RIGHT"
                     /official_designation="AtU6-26"
                     /uuid="677a7091815142ee91b04b1347c6b35e"
                     /modified_by="Florian"
                     /label="AtU6-26p"
     misc_RNA        658..677
                     /created_by="Florian"
                     /modified_by="Florian"
                     /label="AtGL1 sgRNA1"
     misc_RNA        678..763
                     /created_by="Florian"
                     /label="improved sgRNA backbone (Dang et al., 2015)"
     terminator      764..772
                     /created_by="Florian"
                     /modified_by="Florian"
                     /label="PolyT"
     Misc._feature   complement(804..931)
                     /created_by="Florian"
                     /label="RB short"
     primer_bind     complement(918..943)
                     /%GC="53.8"
                     /Hairpin_Tm="54.9"
                     /Self_Dimer_Tm="21.4"
                     /Tm="66.5"
                     /created_by="primer3"
                     /Sequence="GAACCCTGTGGTTGGCATGCACATAC"
                     /Mismatches=0
                     /note="Derived using Geneious Prime 2024.0.7 'Annotate
                     from Database' based on nucleotide similarity"
                     /Transferred_From="pGMF003"
                     /Transferred_Similarity="100.00%"
                     /Primary_Match="100.00%; Adjusted-Interval-0:0/0; GMF001
                     (<a href=""urn:local:.:5y-i78r0bc"">pGMF003</a>)"
                     /Alternative_Match="100.00%; Adjusted-Interval-0:0/0;
                     GMF001 (<a href=""urn:local:.:7n4-d1z1usp"">pGMF001 with
                     PDS target1</a>)"
                     /Alternative_Match="100.00%; Adjusted-Interval-0:0/0;
                     GMF001 (<a href=""urn:local:.:av-i9anmpc"">pGMF002 with
                     Arabidopsis PDS target2</a>)"
                     /Alternative_Match="100.00%; Adjusted-Interval-0:0/0;
                     GMF001 (<a href=""urn:local:.:7o5-d1z2kwz"">Final L2 for
                     targeting PDS</a>)"
                     /Alternative_Match="100.00%; Adjusted-Interval-0:0/0;
                     GMF001 (<a href=""urn:local:.:5e-i9amgby"">pGMF001 with
                     Arabidopsis GL1 target1</a>)"
                     /Alternative_Match="100.00%; Adjusted-Interval-0:0/0;
                     GMF001 (<a href=""urn:local:.:1a2-dvu421h"">pGMF006</a>)"
                     /Alternative_Match="100.00%; Adjusted-Interval-0:0/0; <a
                     href=""urn:local:.:7om-d1z40ru"">GMF001</a>"
                     /Alternative_Match="100.00%; Adjusted-Interval-0:0/0;
                     GMF001 (<a href=""urn:local:.:5t-i78r0bc"">pGMF001 with
                     Arabidopsis PDS target1</a>)"
                     /Alternative_Match="100.00%; Adjusted-Interval-0:0/0;
                     GMF001 (<a href=""urn:local:.:au-i9anmpc"">L2 Arabidopsis
                     PDS</a>)"
                     /Alternative_Match="100.00%; Adjusted-Interval-0:0/0;
                     GMF001 (<a href=""urn:local:.:5g-i9amgby"">pGMF002 with
                     Arabidopsis GL1 target2</a>)"
                     /label="GMF001"
     Rep_origin      complement(1135..1723)
                     /Application_Notes="Facilitates plasmid replication in E.
                     coli; regulates high-copy plasmid number (500-700)."
                     /Full_Name="pUC origin of replication"
                     /References="Mol Microbiol. 6:3385 (1992)"
                     /Subtype="E. coli replication_origin"
                     /__SeqFeature__="True"
                     /__level__=0
                     /application_notes="Facilitates plasmid replication in E.
                     coli; regulates high-copy plasmid number (500-700)."
                     /description="pUC origin of replication"
                     /full_name="pUC origin of replication"
                     /name="pUC ori"
                     /note="color: #ef6cdf; direction: LEFT"
                     /official_designation="pUC ori"
                     /uuid="f09c4dacdc56460eac9fa1805e592776"
                     /label="pUC ori"
     CDS             complement(1894..2754)
                     /Application_Notes="Allows E. coli to be resistant to
                     ampiciIIin."
                     /Full_Name="Ampicillin resistance gene"
                     /References="Proc Natl Acad Sci U S A. 75: 3737 (1978)"
                     /Selection_Drug="Ampicillin"
                     /Subtype="E. coli selection marker"
                     /Usage="Positive selection"
                     /__SeqFeature__="True"
                     /__level__=0
                     /application_notes="Allows E. coli to be resistant to
                     ampicillin."
                     /description="AmpiciIIin resistance gene"
                     /full_name="Ampicillin resistance gene"
                     /name="Ampicillin"
                     /note="color: #c54b7c; direction: LEFT"
                     /official_designation="Ampicillin"
                     /uuid="39ee7c4ce93d4075b0df0df5df6b9861"
                     /label="Ampicillin"
     promoter        complement(2755..2859)
                     /note="Promoter for ampicillin resistance gene
                     (b-lactamase)"
                     /regulatory_class="promoter"
                     /note="Derived using Geneious Prime 2024.0.7 'Annotate
                     from Database' based on nucleotide similarity"
                     /Transferred_From="amp"
                     /Transferred_Similarity="100.00%"
                     /Primary_Match="100.00%; Adjusted-Interval-0:0/0; <a
                     href=""urn:local:.:1mt-bzo7ugt"">amp</a>"
                     /modified_by="Florian"
                     /label="amp promoter"
ORIGIN      
        1 tctgactgat gggctgcctg tatcgagtgg tgattttgtg ccgagctgcc ggtcggggag
       61 ctgttggctg gctggtggca ggatatattg tggtgtaaac aaattgacgc ttagacaact
      121 taataacaca ttgcggacgt ttttaatgta ctggggtgga tgcagtgggc cccactctgt
      181 gaagacaaac tagaattcga gctcggagaa gcttcgttga acaacggaaa ctcgacttgc
      241 cttccgcaca atacatcatt tcttcttagc tttttttctt cttcttcgtt catacagttt
      301 ttttttgttt atcagcttac attttcttga accgtagctt tcgttttctt ctttttaact
      361 ttccattcgg agtttttgta tcttgtttca tagtttgtcc caggattaga atgattaggc
      421 atcgaacctt caagaatttg attgaataaa acatcttcat tcttaagata tgaagataat
      481 cttcaaaagg cccctgggaa tctgaaagaa gagaagcagg cccatttata tgggaaagaa
      541 caatagtatt tcttatatag gcccatttaa gttgaaaaca atcttcaaaa gtcccacatc
      601 gcttagataa gaaaacgaag ctgagtttat atacagctag agtcgaagta gtgattggga
      661 aaagttgtag actgagagtt tcagagctat gctggaaaca gcatagcaag ttgaaataag
      721 gctagtccgt tatcaacttg aaaaagtggc accgagtcgg tgcttttttt ttcgctttac
      781 ttgtcttctg cacgaagtgg tttaaactat cagtgtttga caggatatat tggcgggtaa
      841 acctaagaga aaagagcgtt tattagaata atcggatatt taaaagggcg tgaaaaggtt
      901 tatccgttcg tccatttgta tgtgcatgcc aaccacaggg ttccccaggc gctcttccgc
      961 ttcctcgctc actgactcgc tgcgctcggt cgttcggctg cggcgagcgg tatcagctca
     1021 ctcaaaggcg gtaatacggt tatccacaga atcaggggat aacgcaggaa agaacatgtg
     1081 agcaaaaggc cagcaaaagg ccaggaaccg taaaaaggcc gcgttgctgg cgtttttcca
     1141 taggctccgc ccccctgacg agcatcacaa aaatcgacgc tcaagtcaga ggtggcgaaa
     1201 cccgacagga ctataaagat accaggcgtt tccccctgga agctccctcg tgcgctctcc
     1261 tgttccgacc ctgccgctta ccggatacct gtccgccttt ctcccttcgg gaagcgtggc
     1321 gctttctcat agctcacgct gtaggtatct cagttcggtg taggtcgttc gctccaagct
     1381 gggctgtgtg cacgaacccc ccgttcagcc cgaccgctgc gccttatccg gtaactatcg
     1441 tcttgagtcc aacccggtaa gacacgactt atcgccactg gcagcagcca ctggtaacag
     1501 gattagcaga gcgaggtatg taggcggtgc tacagagttc ttgaagtggt ggcctaacta
     1561 cggctacact agaagaacag tatttggtat ctgcgctctg ctgaagccag ttaccttcgg
     1621 aaaaagagtt ggtagctctt gatccggcaa acaaaccacc gctggtagcg gtggtttttt
     1681 tgtttgcaag cagcagatta cgcgcagaaa aaaaggatct caagaagatc ctttgatctt
     1741 ttctacgggg tctgacgctc agtggaacga aaactcacgt taagggattt tggtcatgag
     1801 attatcaaaa aggatcttca cctagatcct tttaaattaa aaatgaagtt ttaaatcaat
     1861 ctaaagtata tatgagtaaa cttggtctga cagttaccaa tgcttaatca gtgaggcacc
     1921 tatctcagcg atctgtctat ttcgttcatc catagttgcc tgactccccg tcgtgtagat
     1981 aactacgata cgggagggct taccatctgg ccccagtgct gcaatgatac cgcgagatcc
     2041 acgctcaccg gctccagatt tatcagcaat aaaccagcca gccggaaggg ccgagcgcag
     2101 aagtggtcct gcaactttat ccgcctccat ccagtctatt aattgttgcc gggaagctag
     2161 agtaagtagt tcgccagtta atagtttgcg caacgttgtt gccattgcta caggcatcgt
     2221 ggtgtcacgc tcgtcgtttg gtatggcttc attcagctcc ggttcccaac gatcaaggcg
     2281 agttacatga tcccccatgt tgtgcaaaaa agcggttagc tccttcggtc ctccgatcgt
     2341 tgtcagaagt aagttggccg cagtgttatc actcatggtt atggcagcac tgcataattc
     2401 tcttactgtc atgccatccg taagatgctt ttctgtgact ggtgagtact caaccaagtc
     2461 attctgagaa tagtgtatgc ggcgaccgag ttgctcttgc ccggcgtcaa tacgggataa
     2521 taccgcgcca catagcagaa ctttaaaagt gctcatcatt ggaaaacgtt cttcggggcg
     2581 aaaactctca aggatcttac cgctgttgag atccagttcg atgtaaccca ctcgtgcacc
     2641 caactgatct tcagcatctt ttactttcac cagcgtttct gggtgagcaa aaacaggaag
     2701 gcaaaatgcc gcaaaaaagg gaataagggc gacacggaaa tgttgaatac tcatactctt
     2761 cctttttcaa tattattgaa gcatttatca gggttattgt ctcatgagcg gatacatatt
     2821 tgaatgtatt tagaaaaata aacaaatagg ggttccgcgc acatttcccc gaaaagtgcc
     2881 acctgacgtc taagaaacca ttattatcat gacattaacc tataaaaata ggcgtatcac
     2941 gaggcccttt cgtc
//
