# Supplementary material for: Developing a Molecular Toolkit to ENABLE all to apply CRISPR/Cas9-based Gene Editing in planta
Source: bioRxiv preprint, doi:10.1101/2025.11.09.687425, version 2 (2025-11-13)
Supplement: Supplementary File 1 - Vector Sequences [file 687425_file03.zip › Vector sequences/Assembled vectors for this study/L1 pGMF1-D__OsPDS1_sgRNA1.gb]

LOCUS       L1_pGMF1-D::OsPDS1_sgRNA1        2954 bp    DNA     circular UNA 02-SEP-2025
DEFINITION  .
ACCESSION   urn.local...zo-jlvmop1
VERSION     urn.local...zo-jlvmop1
KEYWORDS    .
SOURCE      
  ORGANISM  .
FEATURES             Location/Qualifiers
     Misc._feature   6..153
                     /created_by="Florian"
                     /label="LB"
     primer_bind     72..95
                     /%GC="50.0"
                     /Hairpin_Tm="None"
                     /Self_Dimer_Tm="None"
                     /Tm="61.3"
                     /created_by="primer3"
                     /Sequence="CTGGTGGCAGGATATATTGTGGTG"
                     /Mismatches=0
                     /note="Derived using Geneious Prime 2024.0.7 'Annotate
                     from Database' based on nucleotide similarity"
                     /Transferred_From="pGMF003"
                     /Transferred_Similarity="100.00%"
                     /Primary_Match="100.00%; Adjusted-Interval-0:0/0; GMF002
                     (<a href=""urn:local:.:5y-i78r0bc"">pGMF003</a>)"
                     /Alternative_Match="100.00%; Adjusted-Interval-0:0/0;
                     GMF002 (<a href=""urn:local:.:7n4-d1z1usp"">pGMF001 with
                     PDS target1</a>)"
                     /Alternative_Match="100.00%; Adjusted-Interval-0:0/0;
                     GMF002 (<a href=""urn:local:.:av-i9anmpc"">pGMF002 with
                     Arabidopsis PDS target2</a>)"
                     /Alternative_Match="100.00%; Adjusted-Interval-0:0/0;
                     GMF002 (<a href=""urn:local:.:7o5-d1z2kwz"">Final L2 for
                     targeting PDS</a>)"
                     /Alternative_Match="100.00%; Adjusted-Interval-0:0/0;
                     GMF002 (<a href=""urn:local:.:5e-i9amgby"">pGMF001 with
                     Arabidopsis GL1 target1</a>)"
                     /Alternative_Match="100.00%; Adjusted-Interval-0:0/0;
                     GMF002 (<a href=""urn:local:.:1a2-dvu421h"">pGMF006</a>)"
                     /Alternative_Match="100.00%; Adjusted-Interval-0:0/0;
                     GMF002 (<a href=""urn:local:.:5t-i78r0bc"">pGMF001 with
                     Arabidopsis PDS target1</a>)"
                     /Alternative_Match="100.00%; Adjusted-Interval-0:0/0;
                     GMF002 (<a href=""urn:local:.:au-i9anmpc"">L2 Arabidopsis
                     PDS</a>)"
                     /Alternative_Match="100.00%; Adjusted-Interval-0:0/0;
                     GMF002 (<a href=""urn:local:.:5g-i9amgby"">pGMF002 with
                     Arabidopsis GL1 target2</a>)"
                     /Alternative_Match="100.00%; Adjusted-Interval-0:0/0;
                     GMF002 (<a href=""urn:local:.:12-inuhtxy"">pGMF002a</a>)"
                     /label="GMF002"
     promoter        209..656
                     /Application_Notes="Pol III promoter; drives expression
                     ofsmall RNAs."
                     /Full_Name="AtU6-26"
                     /References="<a href= target=_blank>Journal of
                     IntegrativePlant Biology. 49: 222 (2007)</a>; <a
                     href=target=_blank>Cell Res. 23: 1229 (2013)</a>"
                     /Subtype="Pol III promoter"
                     /__SeqFeature__="True"
                     /__level__=1
                     /description="Arabidopsis U6-26 gene promoter"
                     /name="AtU6-26"
                     /note="color: #0375bb; direction: RIGHT"
                     /official_designation="AtU6-26"
                     /uuid="677a7091815142ee91b04b1347c6b35e"
                     /modified_by="Florian"
                     /label="AtU6-26p"
     misc_RNA        658..677
                     /created_by="Florian"
                     /modified_by="Florian"
                     /label="OsPDS sgRNA1"
     misc_RNA        678..763
                     /created_by="Florian"
                     /label="improved sgRNA backbone (Dang et al., 2015)"
     terminator      764..772
                     /created_by="Florian"
                     /modified_by="Florian"
                     /label="PolyT"
     Misc._feature   complement(804..931)
                     /created_by="Florian"
                     /label="RB short"
     primer_bind     complement(918..943)
                     /%GC="53.8"
                     /Hairpin_Tm="54.9"
                     /Self_Dimer_Tm="21.4"
                     /Tm="66.5"
                     /created_by="primer3"
                     /Sequence="GAACCCTGTGGTTGGCATGCACATAC"
                     /Mismatches=0
                     /note="Derived using Geneious Prime 2024.0.7 'Annotate
                     from Database' based on nucleotide similarity"
                     /Transferred_From="pGMF003"
                     /Transferred_Similarity="100.00%"
                     /Primary_Match="100.00%; Adjusted-Interval-0:0/0; GMF001
                     (<a href=""urn:local:.:5y-i78r0bc"">pGMF003</a>)"
                     /Alternative_Match="100.00%; Adjusted-Interval-0:0/0;
                     GMF001 (<a href=""urn:local:.:7n4-d1z1usp"">pGMF001 with
                     PDS target1</a>)"
                     /Alternative_Match="100.00%; Adjusted-Interval-0:0/0;
                     GMF001 (<a href=""urn:local:.:av-i9anmpc"">pGMF002 with
                     Arabidopsis PDS target2</a>)"
                     /Alternative_Match="100.00%; Adjusted-Interval-0:0/0;
                     GMF001 (<a href=""urn:local:.:7o5-d1z2kwz"">Final L2 for
                     targeting PDS</a>)"
                     /Alternative_Match="100.00%; Adjusted-Interval-0:0/0;
                     GMF001 (<a href=""urn:local:.:5e-i9amgby"">pGMF001 with
                     Arabidopsis GL1 target1</a>)"
                     /Alternative_Match="100.00%; Adjusted-Interval-0:0/0;
                     GMF001 (<a href=""urn:local:.:1a2-dvu421h"">pGMF006</a>)"
                     /Alternative_Match="100.00%; Adjusted-Interval-0:0/0; <a
                     href=""urn:local:.:7om-d1z40ru"">GMF001</a>"
                     /Alternative_Match="100.00%; Adjusted-Interval-0:0/0;
                     GMF001 (<a href=""urn:local:.:5t-i78r0bc"">pGMF001 with
                     Arabidopsis PDS target1</a>)"
                     /Alternative_Match="100.00%; Adjusted-Interval-0:0/0;
                     GMF001 (<a href=""urn:local:.:au-i9anmpc"">L2 Arabidopsis
                     PDS</a>)"
                     /Alternative_Match="100.00%; Adjusted-Interval-0:0/0;
                     GMF001 (<a href=""urn:local:.:5g-i9amgby"">pGMF002 with
                     Arabidopsis GL1 target2</a>)"
                     /label="GMF001"
     Rep_origin      complement(1135..1723)
                     /Application_Notes="Facilitates plasmid replication in E.
                     coli; regulates high-copy plasmid number (500-700)."
                     /Full_Name="pUC origin of replication"
                     /References="Mol Microbiol. 6:3385 (1992)"
                     /Subtype="E. coli replication_origin"
                     /__SeqFeature__="True"
                     /__level__=0
                     /application_notes="Facilitates plasmid replication in E.
                     coli; regulates high-copy plasmid number (500-700)."
                     /description="pUC origin of replication"
                     /full_name="pUC origin of replication"
                     /name="pUC ori"
                     /note="color: #ef6cdf; direction: LEFT"
                     /official_designation="pUC ori"
                     /uuid="f09c4dacdc56460eac9fa1805e592776"
                     /label="pUC ori"
     CDS             complement(1894..2754)
                     /Application_Notes="Allows E. coli to be resistant to
                     ampiciIIin."
                     /Full_Name="Ampicillin resistance gene"
                     /References="Proc Natl Acad Sci U S A. 75: 3737 (1978)"
                     /Selection_Drug="Ampicillin"
                     /Subtype="E. coli selection marker"
                     /Usage="Positive selection"
                     /__SeqFeature__="True"
                     /__level__=0
                     /application_notes="Allows E. coli to be resistant to
                     ampicillin."
                     /description="AmpiciIIin resistance gene"
                     /full_name="Ampicillin resistance gene"
                     /name="Ampicillin"
                     /note="color: #c54b7c; direction: LEFT"
                     /official_designation="Ampicillin"
                     /uuid="39ee7c4ce93d4075b0df0df5df6b9861"
                     /label="Ampicillin"
     promoter        complement(2755..2859)
                     /note="Promoter for ampicillin resistance gene
                     (b-lactamase)"
                     /regulatory_class="promoter"
                     /note="Derived using Geneious Prime 2024.0.7 'Annotate
                     from Database' based on nucleotide similarity"
                     /Transferred_From="amp"
                     /Transferred_Similarity="100.00%"
                     /Primary_Match="100.00%; Adjusted-Interval-0:0/0; <a
                     href=""urn:local:.:1mt-bzo7ugt"">amp</a>"
                     /modified_by="Florian"
                     /label="amp promoter"
ORIGIN      
        1 tctgactgat gggctgcctg tatcgagtgg tgattttgtg ccgagctgcc ggtcggggag
       61 ctgttggctg gctggtggca ggatatattg tggtgtaaac aaattgacgc ttagacaact
      121 taataacaca ttgcggacgt ttttaatgta ctggggtgga tgcagtgggc cccactctgt
      181 gaagacaaac tagaattcga gctcggagaa gcttcgttga acaacggaaa ctcgacttgc
      241 cttccgcaca atacatcatt tcttcttagc tttttttctt cttcttcgtt catacagttt
      301 ttttttgttt atcagcttac attttcttga accgtagctt tcgttttctt ctttttaact
      361 ttccattcgg agtttttgta tcttgtttca tagtttgtcc caggattaga atgattaggc
      421 atcgaacctt caagaatttg attgaataaa acatcttcat tcttaagata tgaagataat
      481 cttcaaaagg cccctgggaa tctgaaagaa gagaagcagg cccatttata tgggaaagaa
      541 caatagtatt tcttatatag gcccatttaa gttgaaaaca atcttcaaaa gtcccacatc
      601 gcttagataa gaaaacgaag ctgagtttat atacagctag agtcgaagta gtgattggtg
      661 gaggtcttgg aaagtccgtt tcagagctat gctggaaaca gcatagcaag ttgaaataag
      721 gctagtccgt tatcaacttg aaaaagtggc accgagtcgg tgcttttttt ttcgctttac
      781 ttgtcttctg cacgaagtgg tttaaactat cagtgtttga caggatatat tggcgggtaa
      841 acctaagaga aaagagcgtt tattagaata atcggatatt taaaagggcg tgaaaaggtt
      901 tatccgttcg tccatttgta tgtgcatgcc aaccacaggg ttccccaggc gctcttccgc
      961 ttcctcgctc actgactcgc tgcgctcggt cgttcggctg cggcgagcgg tatcagctca
     1021 ctcaaaggcg gtaatacggt tatccacaga atcaggggat aacgcaggaa agaacatgtg
     1081 agcaaaaggc cagcaaaagg ccaggaaccg taaaaaggcc gcgttgctgg cgtttttcca
     1141 taggctccgc ccccctgacg agcatcacaa aaatcgacgc tcaagtcaga ggtggcgaaa
     1201 cccgacagga ctataaagat accaggcgtt tccccctgga agctccctcg tgcgctctcc
     1261 tgttccgacc ctgccgctta ccggatacct gtccgccttt ctcccttcgg gaagcgtggc
     1321 gctttctcat agctcacgct gtaggtatct cagttcggtg taggtcgttc gctccaagct
     1381 gggctgtgtg cacgaacccc ccgttcagcc cgaccgctgc gccttatccg gtaactatcg
     1441 tcttgagtcc aacccggtaa gacacgactt atcgccactg gcagcagcca ctggtaacag
     1501 gattagcaga gcgaggtatg taggcggtgc tacagagttc ttgaagtggt ggcctaacta
     1561 cggctacact agaagaacag tatttggtat ctgcgctctg ctgaagccag ttaccttcgg
     1621 aaaaagagtt ggtagctctt gatccggcaa acaaaccacc gctggtagcg gtggtttttt
     1681 tgtttgcaag cagcagatta cgcgcagaaa aaaaggatct caagaagatc ctttgatctt
     1741 ttctacgggg tctgacgctc agtggaacga aaactcacgt taagggattt tggtcatgag
     1801 attatcaaaa aggatcttca cctagatcct tttaaattaa aaatgaagtt ttaaatcaat
     1861 ctaaagtata tatgagtaaa cttggtctga cagttaccaa tgcttaatca gtgaggcacc
     1921 tatctcagcg atctgtctat ttcgttcatc catagttgcc tgactccccg tcgtgtagat
     1981 aactacgata cgggagggct taccatctgg ccccagtgct gcaatgatac cgcgagatcc
     2041 acgctcaccg gctccagatt tatcagcaat aaaccagcca gccggaaggg ccgagcgcag
     2101 aagtggtcct gcaactttat ccgcctccat ccagtctatt aattgttgcc gggaagctag
     2161 agtaagtagt tcgccagtta atagtttgcg caacgttgtt gccattgcta caggcatcgt
     2221 ggtgtcacgc tcgtcgtttg gtatggcttc attcagctcc ggttcccaac gatcaaggcg
     2281 agttacatga tcccccatgt tgtgcaaaaa agcggttagc tccttcggtc ctccgatcgt
     2341 tgtcagaagt aagttggccg cagtgttatc actcatggtt atggcagcac tgcataattc
     2401 tcttactgtc atgccatccg taagatgctt ttctgtgact ggtgagtact caaccaagtc
     2461 attctgagaa tagtgtatgc ggcgaccgag ttgctcttgc ccggcgtcaa tacgggataa
     2521 taccgcgcca catagcagaa ctttaaaagt gctcatcatt ggaaaacgtt cttcggggcg
     2581 aaaactctca aggatcttac cgctgttgag atccagttcg atgtaaccca ctcgtgcacc
     2641 caactgatct tcagcatctt ttactttcac cagcgtttct gggtgagcaa aaacaggaag
     2701 gcaaaatgcc gcaaaaaagg gaataagggc gacacggaaa tgttgaatac tcatactctt
     2761 cctttttcaa tattattgaa gcatttatca gggttattgt ctcatgagcg gatacatatt
     2821 tgaatgtatt tagaaaaata aacaaatagg ggttccgcgc acatttcccc gaaaagtgcc
     2881 acctgacgtc taagaaacca ttattatcat gacattaacc tataaaaata ggcgtatcac
     2941 gaggcccttt cgtc
//
