# Supplementary material for: Developing a Molecular Toolkit to ENABLE all to apply CRISPR/Cas9-based Gene Editing in planta
Source: bioRxiv preprint, doi:10.1101/2025.11.09.687425, version 2 (2025-11-13)
Supplement: Supplementary File 1 - Vector Sequences [file 687425_file03.zip › Vector sequences/Assembled vectors for this study/L1 pGMF1-M__AtGL1_sgRNA1.gb]

LOCUS       L1_pGMF1-M::AtGL1_sgRNA1        3529 bp    DNA     circular UNA 02-SEP-2025
DEFINITION  .
ACCESSION   urn.local...zg-jlvmop1
VERSION     urn.local...zg-jlvmop1
KEYWORDS    .
SOURCE      
  ORGANISM  .
FEATURES             Location/Qualifiers
     Misc._feature   520..667
                     /vntifkey=21
                     /note="Unknown feature type:Misc._feature"
                     /note="Derived using Geneious Prime 2021.0.3 'Annotate
                     from Database' based on nucleotide similarity"
                     /Transferred_From="pICSL11059 35Sp::HPTII:35St"
                     /Transferred_Similarity="100.00%"
                     /Primary_Match="100.00%; Adjusted-Interval-0:0/0; LB (<a
                     href=""urn:local:.:7jr-d1yz7zq"">pICSL11059
                     35Sp::HPTII:35St</a>)"
                     /Alternative_Match="100.00%; Adjusted-Interval-0:0/0; LB
                     (<a href=""urn:local:.:w-c2ilwp9"">pFH52</a>)"
                     /Alternative_Match="100.00%; Adjusted-Interval-0:0/0; LB
                     (<a href=""urn:local:.:f-c2iltpe"">pICSL11059</a>)"
                     /Alternative_Match="100.00%; Adjusted-Interval-0:0/0; LB
                     (<a href=""urn:local:.:7jz-d1yz8pq"">pFH52
                     2x35Sp::SpCas9:NOSt</a>)"
                     /label="LB"
     primer_bind     586..609
                     /%GC="50.0"
                     /Hairpin_Tm="None"
                     /Self_Dimer_Tm="None"
                     /Tm="61.3"
                     /annotation_group="3696696757813900336863c6-daa4-4515-9930
                     -c75fd61bdc84"
                     /created_by="primer3"
                     /Sequence="CTGGTGGCAGGATATATTGTGGTG"
                     /Mismatches=0
                     /#_Off-target_Sites=0
                     /Off-target_Template="pGMF001"
                     /label="GMF002"
     promoter        723..969
                     /created_by="Florian"
                     /note="Derived using Geneious Prime 2021.0.3 'Annotate
                     from Database' based on nucleotide similarity"
                     /Transferred_From="L1_target2 in pTwist Amp High Copy -
                     fake primer PDS target2"
                     /Transferred_Similarity="100.00%"
                     /Primary_Match="100.00%; Adjusted-Interval-0:0/0; OsU6-2
                     promoter (<a href=""urn:local:.:5d-c2iy4z2"">L1_target2 in
                     pTwist Amp High Copy - fake primer PDS target2</a>)"
                     /Alternative_Match="100.00%; Adjusted-Interval-0:0/0;
                     OsU6-2 promoter (<a
                     href=""urn:local:.:1f-c2incxl"">L1_target2 in pTwist Amp
                     High Copy</a>)"
                     /Alternative_Match="100.00%; Adjusted-Interval-0:0/0;
                     OsU6-2 promoter (<a
                     href=""urn:local:.:1b-c2incxi"">L1_target1 in pTwist Amp
                     High Copy</a>)"
                     /Alternative_Match="100.00%; Adjusted-Interval-0:0/0;
                     OsU6-2 promoter (<a href=""urn:local:.:60-c2iy93f"">Level2
                     Plantain PDS KO vector final assembly</a>)"
                     /Alternative_Match="100.00%; Adjusted-Interval-0:0/0;
                     OsU6-2 promoter (<a href=""urn:local:.:60-c2iy93f"">Level2
                     Plantain PDS KO vector final assembly</a>)"
                     /Alternative_Match="100.00%; Adjusted-Interval-0:0/0;
                     OsU6-2 promoter (<a
                     href=""urn:local:.:52-c2iy3lf"">L1_target1 in pTwist Amp
                     High Copy - fake primer PDS target1</a>)"
                     /label="OsU6-2 promoter"
     misc_RNA        970..989
                     /created_by="Florian"
                     /modified_by="Florian"
                     /label="AtGL1 sgRNA1"
     misc_RNA        990..1075
                     /created_by="Florian"
                     /label="improved sgRNA backbone (Dang et al., 2015)"
     terminator      1076..1084
                     /created_by="Florian"
                     /modified_by="Florian"
                     /label="PolyT"
     Misc._feature   complement(1116..1243)
                     /vntifkey=21
                     /note="Unknown feature type:Misc._feature"
                     /note="Derived using Geneious Prime 2021.0.3 'Annotate
                     from Database' based on nucleotide similarity"
                     /Transferred_From="pICSL11059 35Sp::HPTII:35St"
                     /Transferred_Similarity="100.00%"
                     /Primary_Match="100.00%; Adjusted-Interval-0:0/0; RB short
                     (<a href=""urn:local:.:7jr-d1yz7zq"">pICSL11059
                     35Sp::HPTII:35St</a>)"
                     /Alternative_Match="100.00%; Adjusted-Interval-0:0/0; RB
                     short (<a href=""urn:local:.:w-c2ilwp9"">pFH52</a>)"
                     /Alternative_Match="100.00%; Adjusted-Interval-0:0/0; RB
                     short (<a href=""urn:local:.:f-c2iltpe"">pICSL11059</a>)"
                     /Alternative_Match="100.00%; Adjusted-Interval-0:0/0; RB
                     short (<a href=""urn:local:.:7jz-d1yz8pq"">pFH52
                     2x35Sp::SpCas9:NOSt</a>)"
                     /label="RB short"
     primer_bind     complement(1230..1255)
                     /%GC="53.8"
                     /Hairpin_Tm="54.9"
                     /Self_Dimer_Tm="21.4"
                     /Tm="66.5"
                     /annotation_group="36966966621303005df22d0b-b632-486e-ae86
                     -bc9ce9c87dfd"
                     /created_by="primer3"
                     /Sequence="GAACCCTGTGGTTGGCATGCACATAC"
                     /Mismatches=0
                     /#_Off-target_Sites=0
                     /Off-target_Template="pGMF001"
                     /label="GMF001"
     rep_origin      complement(1695..2309)
                     /vntifkey=21
                     /note="Derived using Geneious Prime 2020.2.1 'Annotate
                     from Database' based on nucleotide similarity"
                     /X-Transferred_From="pFH37"
                     /X-Transferred_Similarity="99.84%"
                     /X-Primary_Match="99.84%; Adjusted-Interval-0:0/0; rep
                     (pMB1) (<a href=""urn:local:.:57l-bzp6ecj"">pFH37</a>)"
                     /X-Alternative_Match="99.84%; Adjusted-Interval-0:0/0; rep
                     (pMB1) (<a href=""urn:local:.:56e-bzp6ece"">pFH63</a>)"
                     /X-Alternative_Match="99.84%; Adjusted-Interval-0:0/0; rep
                     (pMB1) (<a href=""urn:local:.:57h-bzp6ecj"">pFH35</a>)"
                     /X-Alternative_Match="99.84%; Adjusted-Interval-0:0/0; rep
                     (pMB1) (<a href=""urn:local:.:56p-bzp6ecg"">pFH132</a>)"
                     /X-Alternative_Match="99.84%; Adjusted-Interval-0:0/0; rep
                     (pMB1) (<a href=""urn:local:.:567-bzp6ece"">pFH69</a>)"
                     /X-Alternative_Match="99.84%; Adjusted-Interval-0:0/0; rep
                     (pMB1) (<a href=""urn:local:.:56m-bzp6ecf"">pFH23 </a>)"
                     /X-Alternative_Match="99.84%; Adjusted-Interval-0:0/0; rep
                     (pMB1) (<a href=""urn:local:.:56i-bzp6ecf"">pFH53</a>)"
                     /X-Alternative_Match="99.84%; Adjusted-Interval-0:0/0; rep
                     (pMB1) (<a href=""urn:local:.:57o-bzp6ecj"">pFH38</a>)"
                     /X-Alternative_Match="99.84%; Adjusted-Interval-0:0/0; rep
                     (pMB1) (<a href=""urn:local:.:57k-bzp6ecj"">pFH34</a>)"
                     /X-Alternative_Match="99.84%; Adjusted-Interval-0:0/0; rep
                     (pMB1) (<a href=""urn:local:.:56d-bzp6ece"">pFH58</a>)"
                     /note="Derived using Geneious Prime 2021.0.3 'Annotate
                     from Database' based on nucleotide similarity"
                     /Transferred_From="pUCIDT (Amp)"
                     /Transferred_Similarity="100.00%"
                     /Primary_Match="100.00%; Adjusted-Interval-0:0/0; rep
                     (pMB1) (<a href=""urn:local:.:1s-ce2z606"">pUCIDT
                     (Amp)</a>)"
                     /Alternative_Match="100.00%; Adjusted-Interval-0:0/0; rep
                     (pMB1) (<a href=""urn:local:.:7jn-d1yz5cw"">pGMF002</a>)"
                     /Alternative_Match="100.00%; Adjusted-Interval-0:-11/15;
                     ori (<a href=""urn:local:.:ix-cgdmhmr"">pUCIDT-Amp
                     GoldenGate </a>)"
                     /label="rep (pMB1)"
     CDS             complement(2469..3329)
                     /note="Ampicillin"
                     /function="Drug Resistance"
                     /modified_by="Florian"
                     /label="Ampicillin"
     promoter        complement(3330..3434)
                     /created_by="hahnf"
                     /note="Derived using Geneious Prime 2020.2.1 'Annotate
                     from Database' based on nucleotide similarity"
                     /X-Transferred_From="pFH114"
                     /X-Transferred_Similarity="99.05%"
                     /X-Primary_Match="99.05%; Adjusted-Interval-0:0/0; AmpR
                     promoter (<a href=""urn:local:.:56t-bzp6ecg"">pFH114</a>)"
                     /note="Derived using Geneious Prime 2021.0.3 'Annotate
                     from Database' based on nucleotide similarity"
                     /Transferred_From="pUCIDT (Amp)"
                     /Transferred_Similarity="100.00%"
                     /Primary_Match="100.00%; Adjusted-Interval-0:0/0; AmpR
                     promoter (<a href=""urn:local:.:1s-ce2z606"">pUCIDT
                     (Amp)</a>)"
                     /Alternative_Match="100.00%; Adjusted-Interval-0:0/0; AmpR
                     promoter (<a href=""urn:local:.:ix-cgdmhmr"">pUCIDT-Amp
                     GoldenGate </a>)"
                     /label="AmpR promoter"
ORIGIN      
        1 tcgcgcgttt cggtgcacga ggccctttca tctcgcgcgt ttcggtgatg acggtgaaaa
       61 cctctgacac atgcagctcc cctagacggt cacagcttgt ctgtaagcgg atgccgggag
      121 cagacaagcc cgtcagggcg cgtcagcggg tgttggcggg tgtcggggct ggcttaacta
      181 tgcggcatca gagcagattg tactgagagt gcaccaaatg cggtgtgaaa taccgcacag
      241 atgcgtaagg agaaaatacc gcatcaggcg ccattcgcca ttcaggctgc gcaactgttg
      301 ggaagggcga tcggtgcggg cctcatcgct attacgccag ctggcgaaag ggggatgtgc
      361 tgcaaggcga ttaagttggg taacgccagg gttttcccag tcacgacgtt gtaaaacgac
      421 ggccagtgca acgcgatgac gatggatagc gattcatcga tgagctgacc cgatcgccgc
      481 cgccggaggg ttgcgtttga gacaggcgac agattctgac tgatgggctg cctgtatcga
      541 gtggtgattt tgtgccgagc tgccggtcgg ggagctgttg gctggctggt ggcaggatat
      601 attgtggtgt aaacaaattg acgcttagac aacttaataa cacattgcgg acgtttttaa
      661 tgtactgggg tggatgcagt gggccccact ctgtgaagac aaactagaat tcgagctcgg
      721 agggatcatg aaccaacggc ctggctgtat ttggtggttg tgtagggaga tggggagaag
      781 aaaagcccga ttctcttcgc tgtgatgggc tggatgcatg cgggggagcg ggaggcccaa
      841 gtacgtgcac ggtgagcggc ccacagggcg agtgtgagcg cgagaggcgg gaggaacagt
      901 ttagtaccac attgcccagc taactcgaac gcgaccaact tataaacccg cgcgctgtcg
      961 cttgtgttgg gaaaagttgt agactgagag tttcagagct atgctggaaa cagcatagca
     1021 agttgaaata aggctagtcc gttatcaact tgaaaaagtg gcaccgagtc ggtgcttttt
     1081 ttttcgcttt acttgtcttc tgcacgaagt ggtttaaact atcagtgttt gacaggatat
     1141 attggcgggt aaacctaaga gaaaagagcg tttattagaa taatcggata tttaaaaggg
     1201 cgtgaaaagg tttatccgtt cgtccatttg tatgtgcatg ccaaccacag ggttccccaa
     1261 tcagttctgg accagcgagc tgtgctgcga ctcgtggcgt aatcatggtc atagctgttt
     1321 cctgtgtgaa attgttatcc gctcacaatt ccacacaaca tacgagccgg aagcataaag
     1381 tgtaaagcct ggggtgccta atgagtgagc taactcacat taattgcgtt gcgctcactg
     1441 cccgctttcc agtcgggaaa cctgtcgtgc cagctgcatt aatgaatcgg ccaacgcgcg
     1501 gggagaggcg gtttgcgtat tgggcgctct tccgcttcct cgctcactga ctcgctgcgc
     1561 tcggtcgttc ggctgcggcg agcggtatca gctcactcaa aggcggtaat acggttatcc
     1621 acagaatcag gggataacgc aggaaagaac atgtgagcaa aaggccagca aaaggccagg
     1681 aaccgtaaaa aggccgcgtt gctggcgttt ttccataggc tccgcccccc tgacgagcat
     1741 cacaaaaatc gacgctcaag tcagaggtgg cgaaacccga caggactata aagataccag
     1801 gcgtttcccc ctggaagctc cctcgtgcgc tctcctgttc cgaccctgtc gcttaccgga
     1861 tacctgtccg cctttctccc ttcgggaagc gtggcgcttt ctcatagctc acgctgtagg
     1921 tatctcagtt cggtgtaggt cgttcgctcc aagctgggct gtgtgcacga accccccgtt
     1981 cagcccgacc gctgcgcctt atccggtaac tatcgtcttg agtccaaccc ggtaagacac
     2041 gacttatcgc cactggcagc agccactggt aacaggatta gcagagcgag gtatgtaggc
     2101 ggtgctacag agttcttgaa gtggtggcct aactacggct acactagaag aacagtattt
     2161 ggtatctgcg ctctgctgaa gccagttacc ttcggaaaaa gagttggtag ctcttgatcc
     2221 ggcaaacaaa ccaccgctgg tagcggtggt ttttttgttt gcaagcagca gattacgcgc
     2281 agaaaaaaag gatctcaaga agatcctttg atcttttcta cggggtctga cgctcagtgg
     2341 aacgaaaact cacgttaagg gattttggtc atgagattat caaaaaggat cttcacctag
     2401 atccttttaa attaaaaatg aagttttaaa tcaatctaaa gtatatatga gtaaacttgg
     2461 tctgacagtt accaatgctt aatcagtgag gcacctatct cagcgatctg tctatttcgt
     2521 tcatccatag ttgcctgact ccccgtcgtg tagataacta cgatacggga gggcttacca
     2581 tctggcccca gtgctgcaat gataccgcga gatccacgct caccggctcc agatttatca
     2641 gcaataaacc agccagccgg aagggccgag cgcagaagtg gtcctgcaac tttatccgcc
     2701 tccatccagt ctattaattg ttgccgggaa gctagagtaa gtagttcgcc agttaatagt
     2761 ttgcgcaacg ttgttgccat tgctacaggc atcgtggtgt cacgctcgtc gtttggtatg
     2821 gcttcattca gctccggttc ccaacgatca aggcgagtta catgatcccc catgttgtgc
     2881 aaaaaagcgg ttagctcctt cggtcctccg atcgttgtca gaagtaagtt ggccgcagtg
     2941 ttatcactca tggttatggc agcactgcat aattctctta ctgtcatgcc atccgtaaga
     3001 tgcttttctg tgactggtga gtactcaacc aagtcattct gagaatagtg tatgcggcga
     3061 ccgagttgct cttgcccggc gtcaatacgg gataataccg cgccacatag cagaacttta
     3121 aaagtgctca tcattggaaa acgttcttcg gggcgaaaac tctcaaggat cttaccgctg
     3181 ttgagatcca gttcgatgta acccactcgt gcacccaact gatcttcagc atcttttact
     3241 ttcaccagcg tttctgggtg agcaaaaaca ggaaggcaaa atgccgcaaa aaagggaata
     3301 agggcgacac ggaaatgttg aatactcata ctctaccttt ttcaatatta ttgaagcatt
     3361 tatcagggtt attgtctcat gagcggatac atatttgaat gtatttagaa aaataaacaa
     3421 ataggggttc cgcgcacatt tccccgaaaa gtgccacctg acgtctaaga aaccattatt
     3481 atcatgacat taacctataa aaataggcgt atcacgaggc cctttcatc
//
