# Supplementary material for: Developing a Molecular Toolkit to ENABLE all to apply CRISPR/Cas9-based Gene Editing in planta
Source: bioRxiv preprint, doi:10.1101/2025.11.09.687425, version 2 (2025-11-13)
Supplement: Supplementary File 1 - Vector Sequences [file 687425_file03.zip › Vector sequences/Assembled vectors for this study/L1 pGMF1-M__OsPDS1_sgRNA1.gb]

LOCUS       L1_pGMF1-M::OsPDS1_sgRNA1        3529 bp    DNA     circular UNA 02-SEP-2025
DEFINITION  .
ACCESSION   urn.local...zc-jlvmop1
VERSION     urn.local...zc-jlvmop1
KEYWORDS    .
SOURCE      
  ORGANISM  .
FEATURES             Location/Qualifiers
     Misc._feature   520..667
                     /vntifkey=21
                     /note="Unknown feature type:Misc._feature"
                     /note="Derived using Geneious Prime 2021.0.3 'Annotate
                     from Database' based on nucleotide similarity"
                     /Transferred_From="pICSL11059 35Sp::HPTII:35St"
                     /Transferred_Similarity="100.00%"
                     /Primary_Match="100.00%; Adjusted-Interval-0:0/0; LB (<a
                     href=""urn:local:.:7jr-d1yz7zq"">pICSL11059
                     35Sp::HPTII:35St</a>)"
                     /Alternative_Match="100.00%; Adjusted-Interval-0:0/0; LB
                     (<a href=""urn:local:.:w-c2ilwp9"">pFH52</a>)"
                     /Alternative_Match="100.00%; Adjusted-Interval-0:0/0; LB
                     (<a href=""urn:local:.:f-c2iltpe"">pICSL11059</a>)"
                     /Alternative_Match="100.00%; Adjusted-Interval-0:0/0; LB
                     (<a href=""urn:local:.:7jz-d1yz8pq"">pFH52
                     2x35Sp::SpCas9:NOSt</a>)"
                     /label="LB"
     primer_bind     586..609
                     /%GC="50.0"
                     /Hairpin_Tm="None"
                     /Self_Dimer_Tm="None"
                     /Tm="61.3"
                     /annotation_group="3696696757813900336863c6-daa4-4515-9930
                     -c75fd61bdc84"
                     /created_by="primer3"
                     /Sequence="CTGGTGGCAGGATATATTGTGGTG"
                     /Mismatches=0
                     /#_Off-target_Sites=0
                     /Off-target_Template="pGMF001"
                     /label="GMF002"
     promoter        723..969
                     /created_by="Florian"
                     /note="Derived using Geneious Prime 2021.0.3 'Annotate
                     from Database' based on nucleotide similarity"
                     /Transferred_From="L1_target2 in pTwist Amp High Copy -
                     fake primer PDS target2"
                     /Transferred_Similarity="100.00%"
                     /Primary_Match="100.00%; Adjusted-Interval-0:0/0; OsU6-2
                     promoter (<a href=""urn:local:.:5d-c2iy4z2"">L1_target2 in
                     pTwist Amp High Copy - fake primer PDS target2</a>)"
                     /Alternative_Match="100.00%; Adjusted-Interval-0:0/0;
                     OsU6-2 promoter (<a
                     href=""urn:local:.:1f-c2incxl"">L1_target2 in pTwist Amp
                     High Copy</a>)"
                     /Alternative_Match="100.00%; Adjusted-Interval-0:0/0;
                     OsU6-2 promoter (<a
                     href=""urn:local:.:1b-c2incxi"">L1_target1 in pTwist Amp
                     High Copy</a>)"
                     /Alternative_Match="100.00%; Adjusted-Interval-0:0/0;
                     OsU6-2 promoter (<a href=""urn:local:.:60-c2iy93f"">Level2
                     Plantain PDS KO vector final assembly</a>)"
                     /Alternative_Match="100.00%; Adjusted-Interval-0:0/0;
                     OsU6-2 promoter (<a href=""urn:local:.:60-c2iy93f"">Level2
                     Plantain PDS KO vector final assembly</a>)"
                     /Alternative_Match="100.00%; Adjusted-Interval-0:0/0;
                     OsU6-2 promoter (<a
                     href=""urn:local:.:52-c2iy3lf"">L1_target1 in pTwist Amp
                     High Copy - fake primer PDS target1</a>)"
                     /label="OsU6-2 promoter"
     misc_RNA        970..989
                     /created_by="Florian"
                     /modified_by="Florian"
                     /label="OsPDS sgRNA1"
     misc_RNA        990..1075
                     /created_by="Florian"
                     /label="improved sgRNA backbone (Dang et al., 2015)"
     terminator      1076..1084
                     /created_by="Florian"
                     /modified_by="Florian"
                     /label="PolyT"
     Misc._feature   complement(1116..1243)
                     /vntifkey=21
                     /note="Unknown feature type:Misc._feature"
                     /note="Derived using Geneious Prime 2021.0.3 'Annotate
                     from Database' based on nucleotide similarity"
                     /Transferred_From="pICSL11059 35Sp::HPTII:35St"
                     /Transferred_Similarity="100.00%"
                     /Primary_Match="100.00%; Adjusted-Interval-0:0/0; RB short
                     (<a href=""urn:local:.:7jr-d1yz7zq"">pICSL11059
                     35Sp::HPTII:35St</a>)"
                     /Alternative_Match="100.00%; Adjusted-Interval-0:0/0; RB
                     short (<a href=""urn:local:.:w-c2ilwp9"">pFH52</a>)"
                     /Alternative_Match="100.00%; Adjusted-Interval-0:0/0; RB
                     short (<a href=""urn:local:.:f-c2iltpe"">pICSL11059</a>)"
                     /Alternative_Match="100.00%; Adjusted-Interval-0:0/0; RB
                     short (<a href=""urn:local:.:7jz-d1yz8pq"">pFH52
                     2x35Sp::SpCas9:NOSt</a>)"
                     /label="RB short"
     primer_bind     complement(1230..1255)
                     /%GC="53.8"
                     /Hairpin_Tm="54.9"
                     /Self_Dimer_Tm="21.4"
                     /Tm="66.5"
                     /annotation_group="36966966621303005df22d0b-b632-486e-ae86
                     -bc9ce9c87dfd"
                     /created_by="primer3"
                     /Sequence="GAACCCTGTGGTTGGCATGCACATAC"
                     /Mismatches=0
                     /#_Off-target_Sites=0
                     /Off-target_Template="pGMF001"
                     /label="GMF001"
     rep_origin      complement(1695..2309)
                     /vntifkey=21
                     /note="Derived using Geneious Prime 2020.2.1 'Annotate
                     from Database' based on nucleotide similarity"
                     /X-Transferred_From="pFH37"
                     /X-Transferred_Similarity="99.84%"
                     /X-Primary_Match="99.84%; Adjusted-Interval-0:0/0; rep
                     (pMB1) (<a href=""urn:local:.:57l-bzp6ecj"">pFH37</a>)"
                     /X-Alternative_Match="99.84%; Adjusted-Interval-0:0/0; rep
                     (pMB1) (<a href=""urn:local:.:56e-bzp6ece"">pFH63</a>)"
                     /X-Alternative_Match="99.84%; Adjusted-Interval-0:0/0; rep
                     (pMB1) (<a href=""urn:local:.:57h-bzp6ecj"">pFH35</a>)"
                     /X-Alternative_Match="99.84%; Adjusted-Interval-0:0/0; rep
                     (pMB1) (<a href=""urn:local:.:56p-bzp6ecg"">pFH132</a>)"
                     /X-Alternative_Match="99.84%; Adjusted-Interval-0:0/0; rep
                     (pMB1) (<a href=""urn:local:.:567-bzp6ece"">pFH69</a>)"
                     /X-Alternative_Match="99.84%; Adjusted-Interval-0:0/0; rep
                     (pMB1) (<a href=""urn:local:.:56m-bzp6ecf"">pFH23 </a>)"
                     /X-Alternative_Match="99.84%; Adjusted-Interval-0:0/0; rep
                     (pMB1) (<a href=""urn:local:.:56i-bzp6ecf"">pFH53</a>)"
                     /X-Alternative_Match="99.84%; Adjusted-Interval-0:0/0; rep
                     (pMB1) (<a href=""urn:local:.:57o-bzp6ecj"">pFH38</a>)"
                     /X-Alternative_Match="99.84%; Adjusted-Interval-0:0/0; rep
                     (pMB1) (<a href=""urn:local:.:57k-bzp6ecj"">pFH34</a>)"
                     /X-Alternative_Match="99.84%; Adjusted-Interval-0:0/0; rep
                     (pMB1) (<a href=""urn:local:.:56d-bzp6ece"">pFH58</a>)"
                     /note="Derived using Geneious Prime 2021.0.3 'Annotate
                     from Database' based on nucleotide similarity"
                     /Transferred_From="pUCIDT (Amp)"
                     /Transferred_Similarity="100.00%"
                     /Primary_Match="100.00%; Adjusted-Interval-0:0/0; rep
                     (pMB1) (<a href=""urn:local:.:1s-ce2z606"">pUCIDT
                     (Amp)</a>)"
                     /Alternative_Match="100.00%; Adjusted-Interval-0:0/0; rep
                     (pMB1) (<a href=""urn:local:.:7jn-d1yz5cw"">pGMF002</a>)"
                     /Alternative_Match="100.00%; Adjusted-Interval-0:-11/15;
                     ori (<a href=""urn:local:.:ix-cgdmhmr"">pUCIDT-Amp
                     GoldenGate </a>)"
                     /label="rep (pMB1)"
     CDS             complement(2469..3329)
                     /note="Ampicillin"
                     /function="Drug Resistance"
                     /modified_by="Florian"
                     /label="Ampicillin"
     promoter        complement(3330..3434)
                     /created_by="hahnf"
                     /note="Derived using Geneious Prime 2020.2.1 'Annotate
                     from Database' based on nucleotide similarity"
                     /X-Transferred_From="pFH114"
                     /X-Transferred_Similarity="99.05%"
                     /X-Primary_Match="99.05%; Adjusted-Interval-0:0/0; AmpR
                     promoter (<a href=""urn:local:.:56t-bzp6ecg"">pFH114</a>)"
                     /note="Derived using Geneious Prime 2021.0.3 'Annotate
                     from Database' based on nucleotide similarity"
                     /Transferred_From="pUCIDT (Amp)"
                     /Transferred_Similarity="100.00%"
                     /Primary_Match="100.00%; Adjusted-Interval-0:0/0; AmpR
                     promoter (<a href=""urn:local:.:1s-ce2z606"">pUCIDT
                     (Amp)</a>)"
                     /Alternative_Match="100.00%; Adjusted-Interval-0:0/0; AmpR
                     promoter (<a href=""urn:local:.:ix-cgdmhmr"">pUCIDT-Amp
                     GoldenGate </a>)"
                     /label="AmpR promoter"
ORIGIN      
        1 tcgcgcgttt cggtgcacga ggccctttca tctcgcgcgt ttcggtgatg acggtgaaaa
       61 cctctgacac atgcagctcc cctagacggt cacagcttgt ctgtaagcgg atgccgggag
      121 cagacaagcc cgtcagggcg cgtcagcggg tgttggcggg tgtcggggct ggcttaacta
      181 tgcggcatca gagcagattg tactgagagt gcaccaaatg cggtgtgaaa taccgcacag
      241 atgcgtaagg agaaaatacc gcatcaggcg ccattcgcca ttcaggctgc gcaactgttg
      301 ggaagggcga tcggtgcggg cctcatcgct attacgccag ctggcgaaag ggggatgtgc
      361 tgcaaggcga ttaagttggg taacgccagg gttttcccag tcacgacgtt gtaaaacgac
      421 ggccagtgca acgcgatgac gatggatagc gattcatcga tgagctgacc cgatcgccgc
      481 cgccggaggg ttgcgtttga gacaggcgac agattctgac tgatgggctg cctgtatcga
      541 gtggtgattt tgtgccgagc tgccggtcgg ggagctgttg gctggctggt ggcaggatat
      601 attgtggtgt aaacaaattg acgcttagac aacttaataa cacattgcgg acgtttttaa
      661 tgtactgggg tggatgcagt gggccccact ctgtgaagac aaactagaat tcgagctcgg
      721 agggatcatg aaccaacggc ctggctgtat ttggtggttg tgtagggaga tggggagaag
      781 aaaagcccga ttctcttcgc tgtgatgggc tggatgcatg cgggggagcg ggaggcccaa
      841 gtacgtgcac ggtgagcggc ccacagggcg agtgtgagcg cgagaggcgg gaggaacagt
      901 ttagtaccac attgcccagc taactcgaac gcgaccaact tataaacccg cgcgctgtcg
      961 cttgtgttgg tggaggtctt ggaaagtccg tttcagagct atgctggaaa cagcatagca
     1021 agttgaaata aggctagtcc gttatcaact tgaaaaagtg gcaccgagtc ggtgcttttt
     1081 ttttcgcttt acttgtcttc tgcacgaagt ggtttaaact atcagtgttt gacaggatat
     1141 attggcgggt aaacctaaga gaaaagagcg tttattagaa taatcggata tttaaaaggg
     1201 cgtgaaaagg tttatccgtt cgtccatttg tatgtgcatg ccaaccacag ggttccccaa
     1261 tcagttctgg accagcgagc tgtgctgcga ctcgtggcgt aatcatggtc atagctgttt
     1321 cctgtgtgaa attgttatcc gctcacaatt ccacacaaca tacgagccgg aagcataaag
     1381 tgtaaagcct ggggtgccta atgagtgagc taactcacat taattgcgtt gcgctcactg
     1441 cccgctttcc agtcgggaaa cctgtcgtgc cagctgcatt aatgaatcgg ccaacgcgcg
     1501 gggagaggcg gtttgcgtat tgggcgctct tccgcttcct cgctcactga ctcgctgcgc
     1561 tcggtcgttc ggctgcggcg agcggtatca gctcactcaa aggcggtaat acggttatcc
     1621 acagaatcag gggataacgc aggaaagaac atgtgagcaa aaggccagca aaaggccagg
     1681 aaccgtaaaa aggccgcgtt gctggcgttt ttccataggc tccgcccccc tgacgagcat
     1741 cacaaaaatc gacgctcaag tcagaggtgg cgaaacccga caggactata aagataccag
     1801 gcgtttcccc ctggaagctc cctcgtgcgc tctcctgttc cgaccctgtc gcttaccgga
     1861 tacctgtccg cctttctccc ttcgggaagc gtggcgcttt ctcatagctc acgctgtagg
     1921 tatctcagtt cggtgtaggt cgttcgctcc aagctgggct gtgtgcacga accccccgtt
     1981 cagcccgacc gctgcgcctt atccggtaac tatcgtcttg agtccaaccc ggtaagacac
     2041 gacttatcgc cactggcagc agccactggt aacaggatta gcagagcgag gtatgtaggc
     2101 ggtgctacag agttcttgaa gtggtggcct aactacggct acactagaag aacagtattt
     2161 ggtatctgcg ctctgctgaa gccagttacc ttcggaaaaa gagttggtag ctcttgatcc
     2221 ggcaaacaaa ccaccgctgg tagcggtggt ttttttgttt gcaagcagca gattacgcgc
     2281 agaaaaaaag gatctcaaga agatcctttg atcttttcta cggggtctga cgctcagtgg
     2341 aacgaaaact cacgttaagg gattttggtc atgagattat caaaaaggat cttcacctag
     2401 atccttttaa attaaaaatg aagttttaaa tcaatctaaa gtatatatga gtaaacttgg
     2461 tctgacagtt accaatgctt aatcagtgag gcacctatct cagcgatctg tctatttcgt
     2521 tcatccatag ttgcctgact ccccgtcgtg tagataacta cgatacggga gggcttacca
     2581 tctggcccca gtgctgcaat gataccgcga gatccacgct caccggctcc agatttatca
     2641 gcaataaacc agccagccgg aagggccgag cgcagaagtg gtcctgcaac tttatccgcc
     2701 tccatccagt ctattaattg ttgccgggaa gctagagtaa gtagttcgcc agttaatagt
     2761 ttgcgcaacg ttgttgccat tgctacaggc atcgtggtgt cacgctcgtc gtttggtatg
     2821 gcttcattca gctccggttc ccaacgatca aggcgagtta catgatcccc catgttgtgc
     2881 aaaaaagcgg ttagctcctt cggtcctccg atcgttgtca gaagtaagtt ggccgcagtg
     2941 ttatcactca tggttatggc agcactgcat aattctctta ctgtcatgcc atccgtaaga
     3001 tgcttttctg tgactggtga gtactcaacc aagtcattct gagaatagtg tatgcggcga
     3061 ccgagttgct cttgcccggc gtcaatacgg gataataccg cgccacatag cagaacttta
     3121 aaagtgctca tcattggaaa acgttcttcg gggcgaaaac tctcaaggat cttaccgctg
     3181 ttgagatcca gttcgatgta acccactcgt gcacccaact gatcttcagc atcttttact
     3241 ttcaccagcg tttctgggtg agcaaaaaca ggaaggcaaa atgccgcaaa aaagggaata
     3301 agggcgacac ggaaatgttg aatactcata ctctaccttt ttcaatatta ttgaagcatt
     3361 tatcagggtt attgtctcat gagcggatac atatttgaat gtatttagaa aaataaacaa
     3421 ataggggttc cgcgcacatt tccccgaaaa gtgccacctg acgtctaaga aaccattatt
     3481 atcatgacat taacctataa aaataggcgt atcacgaggc cctttcatc
//
