# Supplementary material for: Developing a Molecular Toolkit to ENABLE all to apply CRISPR/Cas9-based Gene Editing in planta
Source: bioRxiv preprint, doi:10.1101/2025.11.09.687425, version 2 (2025-11-13)
Supplement: Supplementary File 1 - Vector Sequences [file 687425_file03.zip › Vector sequences/Assembled vectors for this study/L1 pGMF2-D__AtGL1_sgRNA2.gb]

LOCUS       L1_pGMF2-D::AtGL1_sgRNA2        2954 bp    DNA     circular UNA 02-SEP-2025
DEFINITION  .
ACCESSION   urn.local...zr-jlvmop1
VERSION     urn.local...zr-jlvmop1
KEYWORDS    .
SOURCE      
  ORGANISM  .
FEATURES             Location/Qualifiers
     Misc._feature   7..157
                     /note="LB"
                     /note="color: #a6acb3; direction: LEFT"
                     /ApEinfo_fwdcolor="pink"
                     /ApEinfo_revcolor="pink"
                     /ApEinfo_graphicformat="arrow_data {{0 1 2 0 0 -1} {} 0}"
                     /modified_by="Florian"
                     /note="Derived using Geneious Prime 2024.0.7 'Annotate
                     from Database' based on nucleotide similarity"
                     /Transferred_From="Final L2 for targeting PDS"
                     /Transferred_Similarity="100.00%"
                     /Primary_Match="100.00%; Adjusted-Interval-0:0/0; LB (<a
                     href=""urn:local:.:7o5-d1z2kwz"">Final L2 for targeting
                     PDS</a>)"
                     /Alternative_Match="100.00%; Adjusted-Interval-0:0/0; LB
                     (<a href=""urn:local:.:ix-eboo9ps"">pICSL4723 L2 backbone
                     - pICSL11059 35Sp::HPTII:35St - pFH52 2x35Sp::SpCas9:NOSt
                     - pGMF001 with PDS target1 - pGMF002 with PDS
                     target2</a>)"
                     /Alternative_Match="100.00%; Adjusted-Interval-0:0/0; LB
                     (<a href=""urn:local:.:1d4-dvu4edz"">pICSL4723 L2 backbone
                     - pGMF006 - pFH52 2x35Sp::SpCas9:NOSt - pGMF001 with PDS
                     target1 - pGMF002 with PDS target2</a>)"
                     /Alternative_Match="100.00%; Adjusted-Interval-0:0/0; LB
                     (<a href=""urn:local:.:7jv-d1yz8b0"">pGMF003 </a>)"
                     /Alternative_Match="100.00%; Adjusted-Interval-0:-1/-4; LB
                     (<a
                     href=""urn:local:.:n-hwkaxtn"">pGMF001a_with_Arabidopsis_U
                     6-26_promoter</a>)"
                     /Alternative_Match="100.00%; Adjusted-Interval-0:-1/-4; LB
                     (<a href=""urn:local:.:7jj-d1yz4wq"">pGMF001</a>)"
                     /Alternative_Match="100.00%; Adjusted-Interval-0:-1/-4; LB
                     (<a href=""urn:local:.:7jr-d1yz7zq"">pGMF005</a>)"
                     /Alternative_Match="100.00%; Adjusted-Interval-0:-1/-4; LB
                     (<a href=""urn:local:.:y-i5qen40"">pGMF001a</a>)"
                     /Alternative_Match="100.00%; Adjusted-Interval-0:-1/-4; LB
                     (<a href=""urn:local:.:7jn-d1yz5cw"">pGMF002</a>)"
                     /Alternative_Match="100.00%; Adjusted-Interval-0:-1/-4; LB
                     (<a href=""urn:local:.:7jz-d1yz8pq"">pGMF004</a>)"
                     /label="LB"
     primer_bind     72..95
                     /%GC="50.0"
                     /Hairpin_Tm="None"
                     /Self_Dimer_Tm="None"
                     /Tm="61.3"
                     /created_by="primer3"
                     /Sequence="CTGGTGGCAGGATATATTGTGGTG"
                     /Mismatches=0
                     /note="Derived using Geneious Prime 2024.0.7 'Annotate
                     from Database' based on nucleotide similarity"
                     /Transferred_From="pGMF001"
                     /Transferred_Similarity="100.00%"
                     /Primary_Match="100.00%; Adjusted-Interval-0:0/0; GMF002
                     (<a href=""urn:local:.:7jj-d1yz4wq"">pGMF001</a>)"
                     /Alternative_Match="100.00%; Adjusted-Interval-0:0/0;
                     GMF002 (<a href=""urn:local:.:7o5-d1z2kwz"">Final L2 for
                     targeting PDS</a>)"
                     /Alternative_Match="100.00%; Adjusted-Interval-0:0/0;
                     GMF002 (<a href=""urn:local:.:ix-eboo9ps"">pICSL4723 L2
                     backbone - pICSL11059 35Sp::HPTII:35St - pFH52
                     2x35Sp::SpCas9:NOSt - pGMF001 with PDS target1 - pGMF002
                     with PDS target2</a>)"
                     /Alternative_Match="100.00%; Adjusted-Interval-0:0/0;
                     GMF002 (<a href=""urn:local:.:7jr-d1yz7zq"">pGMF005</a>)"
                     /Alternative_Match="100.00%; Adjusted-Interval-0:0/0;
                     GMF002 (<a href=""urn:local:.:1d4-dvu4edz"">pICSL4723 L2
                     backbone - pGMF006 - pFH52 2x35Sp::SpCas9:NOSt - pGMF001
                     with PDS target1 - pGMF002 with PDS target2</a>)"
                     /Alternative_Match="100.00%; Adjusted-Interval-0:0/0;
                     GMF002 (<a href=""urn:local:.:7jv-d1yz8b0"">pGMF003 </a>)"
                     /Alternative_Match="100.00%; Adjusted-Interval-0:0/0;
                     GMF002 (<a href=""urn:local:.:7jn-d1yz5cw"">pGMF002</a>)"
                     /Alternative_Match="100.00%; Adjusted-Interval-0:0/0;
                     GMF002 (<a href=""urn:local:.:7jz-d1yz8pq"">pGMF004</a>)"
                     /Alternative_Match="100.00%; Adjusted-Interval-0:0/0;
                     GMF002 (<a href=""urn:local:.:1h-ib5wyr0"">pGMF001 with
                     integrated annealed primers</a>)"
                     /Alternative_Match="100.00%; Adjusted-Interval-0:0/0; <a
                     href=""urn:local:.:7qi-d1z4shu"">GMF002</a>"
                     /label="GMF002"
     promoter        209..657
                     /SerialCloner_Color="&hFF7F00"
                     /SerialCloner_Show="True"
                     /SerialCloner_Protect="True"
                     /SerialCloner_Arrow="True"
                     /modified_by="hahnf"
                     /note="Derived using Geneious Prime 2024.0.7 'Annotate
                     from Database' based on nucleotide similarity"
                     /Transferred_From="pGMF001a_with_Arabidopsis_U6-26_promote
                     r"
                     /Transferred_Similarity="100.00%"
                     /Primary_Match="100.00%; Adjusted-Interval-0:0/0; AtU6-26p
                     (<a
                     href=""urn:local:.:n-hwkaxtn"">pGMF001a_with_Arabidopsis_U
                     6-26_promoter</a>)"
                     /Alternative_Match="100.00%; Adjusted-Interval-0:0/0;
                     AtU6-26p (<a
                     href=""urn:local:.:j-hwkax9k"">pGMF002a_with_Arabidopsis_U
                     6-26_promoter</a>)"
                     /Alternative_Match="100.00%; Adjusted-Interval-0:0/-1;
                     AtU6-26 (<a href=""urn:local:.:y-i5qen40"">pGMF001a</a>)"
                     /label="AtU6-26p"
     misc_RNA        658..677
                     /created_by="Florian"
                     /modified_by="Florian"
                     /label="AtGL1 sgRNA2"
     misc_RNA        678..763
                     /created_by="Florian"
                     /note="Derived using Geneious Prime 2024.0.7 'Annotate
                     from Database' based on nucleotide similarity"
                     /Transferred_From="pGMF001a_with_Arabidopsis_U6-26_promote
                     r"
                     /Transferred_Similarity="100.00%"
                     /Primary_Match="100.00%; Adjusted-Interval-0:0/0; improved
                     sgRNA backbone (Dang et al., 2015) (<a
                     href=""urn:local:.:n-hwkaxtn"">pGMF001a_with_Arabidopsis_U
                     6-26_promoter</a>)"
                     /Alternative_Match="100.00%; Adjusted-Interval-0:0/0;
                     improved sgRNA backbone (Dang et al., 2015) (<a
                     href=""urn:local:.:7jj-d1yz4wq"">pGMF001</a>)"
                     /Alternative_Match="100.00%; Adjusted-Interval-0:0/0;
                     improved sgRNA backbone (Dang et al., 2015) (<a
                     href=""urn:local:.:j-hwkax9k"">pGMF002a_with_Arabidopsis_U
                     6-26_promoter</a>)"
                     /Alternative_Match="100.00%; Adjusted-Interval-0:0/0;
                     improved sgRNA backbone (Dang et al., 2015) (<a
                     href=""urn:local:.:ix-eboo9ps"">pICSL4723 L2 backbone -
                     pICSL11059 35Sp::HPTII:35St - pFH52 2x35Sp::SpCas9:NOSt -
                     pGMF001 with PDS target1 - pGMF002 with PDS target2</a>)"
                     /Alternative_Match="100.00%; Adjusted-Interval-0:0/0;
                     improved sgRNA backbone (Dang et al., 2015) (<a
                     href=""urn:local:.:ix-eboo9ps"">pICSL4723 L2 backbone -
                     pICSL11059 35Sp::HPTII:35St - pFH52 2x35Sp::SpCas9:NOSt -
                     pGMF001 with PDS target1 - pGMF002 with PDS target2</a>)"
                     /Alternative_Match="100.00%; Adjusted-Interval-0:0/0;
                     improved sgRNA backbone (Dang et al., 2015) (<a
                     href=""urn:local:.:1d4-dvu4edz"">pICSL4723 L2 backbone -
                     pGMF006 - pFH52 2x35Sp::SpCas9:NOSt - pGMF001 with PDS
                     target1 - pGMF002 with PDS target2</a>)"
                     /Alternative_Match="100.00%; Adjusted-Interval-0:0/0;
                     improved sgRNA backbone (Dang et al., 2015) (<a
                     href=""urn:local:.:1d4-dvu4edz"">pICSL4723 L2 backbone -
                     pGMF006 - pFH52 2x35Sp::SpCas9:NOSt - pGMF001 with PDS
                     target1 - pGMF002 with PDS target2</a>)"
                     /Alternative_Match="100.00%; Adjusted-Interval-0:0/0;
                     improved sgRNA backbone (Dang et al., 2015) (<a
                     href=""urn:local:.:y-i5qen40"">pGMF001a</a>)"
                     /Alternative_Match="100.00%; Adjusted-Interval-0:0/0;
                     improved sgRNA backbone (Dang et al., 2015) (<a
                     href=""urn:local:.:7jn-d1yz5cw"">pGMF002</a>)"
                     /Alternative_Match="100.00%; Adjusted-Interval-0:0/0;
                     improved sgRNA backbone (Dang et al., 2015) (<a
                     href=""urn:local:.:1h-ib5wyr0"">pGMF001 with integrated
                     annealed primers</a>)"
                     /label="improved sgRNA backbone (Dang et al., 2015)"
     terminator      764..772
                     /created_by="Florian"
                     /label="PolyT"
     Misc._feature   complement(804..931)
                     /created_by="Florian"
                     /note="Derived using Geneious Prime 2024.0.7 'Annotate
                     from Database' based on nucleotide similarity"
                     /Transferred_From="pGMF001a_with_Arabidopsis_U6-26_promote
                     r"
                     /Transferred_Similarity="100.00%"
                     /Primary_Match="100.00%; Adjusted-Interval-0:0/0; RB short
                     (<a
                     href=""urn:local:.:n-hwkaxtn"">pGMF001a_with_Arabidopsis_U
                     6-26_promoter</a>)"
                     /Alternative_Match="100.00%; Adjusted-Interval-0:0/0; RB
                     short (<a href=""urn:local:.:7jj-d1yz4wq"">pGMF001</a>)"
                     /Alternative_Match="100.00%; Adjusted-Interval-0:0/0; RB
                     short (<a href=""urn:local:.:7jr-d1yz7zq"">pGMF005</a>)"
                     /Alternative_Match="100.00%; Adjusted-Interval-0:0/0; RB
                     short (<a href=""urn:local:.:y-i5qen40"">pGMF001a</a>)"
                     /Alternative_Match="100.00%; Adjusted-Interval-0:0/0; RB
                     short (<a href=""urn:local:.:7jn-d1yz5cw"">pGMF002</a>)"
                     /Alternative_Match="100.00%; Adjusted-Interval-0:0/0; RB
                     short (<a href=""urn:local:.:7jz-d1yz8pq"">pGMF004</a>)"
                     /Alternative_Match="100.00%; Adjusted-Interval-0:0/0; RB
                     short (<a href=""urn:local:.:1h-ib5wyr0"">pGMF001 with
                     integrated annealed primers</a>)"
                     /Alternative_Match="100.00%; Adjusted-Interval-0:-6/-4; RB
                     (<a href=""urn:local:.:7o5-d1z2kwz"">Final L2 for
                     targeting PDS</a>)"
                     /Alternative_Match="100.00%; Adjusted-Interval-0:-6/-4; RB
                     (<a href=""urn:local:.:ix-eboo9ps"">pICSL4723 L2 backbone
                     - pICSL11059 35Sp::HPTII:35St - pFH52 2x35Sp::SpCas9:NOSt
                     - pGMF001 with PDS target1 - pGMF002 with PDS
                     target2</a>)"
                     /Alternative_Match="100.00%; Adjusted-Interval-0:-6/-4; RB
                     (<a href=""urn:local:.:1d4-dvu4edz"">pICSL4723 L2 backbone
                     - pGMF006 - pFH52 2x35Sp::SpCas9:NOSt - pGMF001 with PDS
                     target1 - pGMF002 with PDS target2</a>)"
                     /label="RB short"
     primer_bind     complement(918..943)
                     /%GC="53.8"
                     /Hairpin_Tm="54.9"
                     /Self_Dimer_Tm="21.4"
                     /Tm="66.5"
                     /Sequence="GAACCCTGTGGTTGGCATGCACATAC"
                     /created_by="primer3"
                     /note="Derived using Geneious Prime 2024.0.7 'Annotate
                     from Database' based on nucleotide similarity"
                     /Transferred_From="GMF001"
                     /Transferred_Similarity="100.00%"
                     /Primary_Match="100.00%; Adjusted-Interval-0:0/0; <a
                     href=""urn:local:.:7om-d1z40ru"">GMF001</a>"
                     /Alternative_Match="100.00%; Adjusted-Interval-0:0/0;
                     GMF001 (<a href=""urn:local:.:7jj-d1yz4wq"">pGMF001</a>)"
                     /Alternative_Match="100.00%; Adjusted-Interval-0:0/0;
                     GMF001 (<a href=""urn:local:.:7o5-d1z2kwz"">Final L2 for
                     targeting PDS</a>)"
                     /Alternative_Match="100.00%; Adjusted-Interval-0:0/0;
                     GMF001 (<a href=""urn:local:.:ix-eboo9ps"">pICSL4723 L2
                     backbone - pICSL11059 35Sp::HPTII:35St - pFH52
                     2x35Sp::SpCas9:NOSt - pGMF001 with PDS target1 - pGMF002
                     with PDS target2</a>)"
                     /Alternative_Match="100.00%; Adjusted-Interval-0:0/0;
                     GMF001 (<a href=""urn:local:.:7jr-d1yz7zq"">pGMF005</a>)"
                     /Alternative_Match="100.00%; Adjusted-Interval-0:0/0;
                     GMF001 (<a href=""urn:local:.:1d4-dvu4edz"">pICSL4723 L2
                     backbone - pGMF006 - pFH52 2x35Sp::SpCas9:NOSt - pGMF001
                     with PDS target1 - pGMF002 with PDS target2</a>)"
                     /Alternative_Match="100.00%; Adjusted-Interval-0:0/0;
                     GMF001 (<a href=""urn:local:.:7jv-d1yz8b0"">pGMF003 </a>)"
                     /Alternative_Match="100.00%; Adjusted-Interval-0:0/0;
                     GMF001 (<a href=""urn:local:.:7jn-d1yz5cw"">pGMF002</a>)"
                     /Alternative_Match="100.00%; Adjusted-Interval-0:0/0;
                     GMF001 (<a href=""urn:local:.:7jz-d1yz8pq"">pGMF004</a>)"
                     /Alternative_Match="100.00%; Adjusted-Interval-0:0/0;
                     GMF001 (<a href=""urn:local:.:1h-ib5wyr0"">pGMF001 with
                     integrated annealed primers</a>)"
                     /label="GMF001"
     Rep_origin      complement(1135..1723)
                     /Application_Notes="Facilitates plasmid replication in E.
                     coli; regulates high-copy plasmid number (500-700)."
                     /Full_Name="pUC origin of replication"
                     /References="Mol Microbiol. 6:3385 (1992)"
                     /Subtype="E. coli replication_origin"
                     /__SeqFeature__="True"
                     /__level__=0
                     /application_notes="Facilitates plasmid replication in E.
                     coli; regulates high-copy plasmid number (500-700)."
                     /description="pUC origin of replication"
                     /full_name="pUC origin of replication"
                     /name="pUC ori"
                     /note="color: #0c5d90; direction: LEFT"
                     /official_designation="pUC ori"
                     /uuid="f09c4dacdc56460eac9fa1805e592776"
                     /label="pUC ori"
     CDS             complement(1894..2754)
                     /Application_Notes="Allows E. coli to be resistant to
                     ampicillin."
                     /Full_Name="Ampicillin resistance gene"
                     /References="Proc Natl Acad Sci U S A. 75: 3737 (1978)"
                     /Selection_Drug="Ampicillin"
                     /Subtype="E. coli selection marker"
                     /Usage="Positive selection"
                     /__SeqFeature__="True"
                     /__level__=0
                     /application_notes="Allows E. coli to be resistant to
                     ampicillin."
                     /description="AmpiciIIin resistance gene"
                     /full_name="Ampicillin resistance gene"
                     /name="Ampicillin"
                     /note="color: #f58600; direction: LEFT"
                     /official_designation="Ampicillin"
                     /uuid="39ee7c4ce93d4075b0df0df5df6b9861"
                     /label="Ampicillin"
     promoter        complement(2755..2859)
                     /gene="bla"
                     /note="Derived using Geneious Prime 2024.0.7 'Annotate
                     from Database' based on nucleotide similarity"
                     /Transferred_From="pTwist Amp High Copy"
                     /Transferred_Similarity="100.00%"
                     /Primary_Match="100.00%; Adjusted-Interval-0:0/0; AmpR
                     promoter (<a href=""urn:local:.:17-c2in4sl"">pTwist Amp
                     High Copy</a>)"
                     /Alternative_Match="100.00%; Adjusted-Interval-0:0/0; AmpR
                     promoter (<a href=""urn:local:.:1z-ce2zb9d"">pBRIDT</a>)"
                     /Alternative_Match="100.00%; Adjusted-Interval-0:0/0; amp
                     (<a href=""urn:local:.:52-c2iy3lf"">L1_target1 in pTwist
                     Amp High Copy - fake primer PDS target1</a>)"
                     /Alternative_Match="100.00%; Adjusted-Interval-0:0/0; amp
                     (<a href=""urn:local:.:5d-c2iy4z2"">L1_target2 in pTwist
                     Amp High Copy - fake primer PDS target2</a>)"
                     /Alternative_Match="100.00%; Adjusted-Interval-0:0/0; amp
                     (<a href=""urn:local:.:1b-c2incxi"">L1_target1 in pTwist
                     Amp High Copy</a>)"
                     /Alternative_Match="100.00%; Adjusted-Interval-0:0/0; amp
                     (<a href=""urn:local:.:1f-c2incxl"">L1_target2 in pTwist
                     Amp High Copy</a>)"
                     /Alternative_Match="100.00%; Adjusted-Interval-0:0/0; amp
                     promoter (<a href=""urn:local:.:y-i5qen40"">pGMF001a</a>)"
                     /Alternative_Match="99.05%; Adjusted-Interval-0:0/0; AmpR
                     promoter (<a href=""urn:local:.:7n4-d1z1usp"">pGMF001 with
                     PDS target1</a>)"
                     /Alternative_Match="99.05%; Adjusted-Interval-0:0/0; AmpR
                     promoter (<a href=""urn:local:.:av-i9anmpc"">pGMF002 with
                     Arabidopsis PDS target2</a>)"
                     /Alternative_Match="99.05%; Adjusted-Interval-0:0/0; AmpR
                     promoter (<a
                     href=""urn:local:.:j-hwkax9k"">pGMF002a_with_Arabidopsis_U
                     6-26_promoter</a>)"
                     /label="AmpR promoter"
ORIGIN      
        1 tctgactgat gggctgcctg tatcgagtgg tgattttgtg ccgagctgcc ggtcggggag
       61 ctgttggctg gctggtggca ggatatattg tggtgtaaac aaattgacgc ttagacaact
      121 taataacaca ttgcggacgt ttttaatgta ctggggtgga tgcagtgggc cccactctgt
      181 gaagacaatt acgaattccc atggggagaa gcttcgttga acaacggaaa ctcgacttgc
      241 cttccgcaca atacatcatt tcttcttagc tttttttctt cttcttcgtt catacagttt
      301 ttttttgttt atcagcttac attttcttga accgtagctt tcgttttctt ctttttaact
      361 ttccattcgg agtttttgta tcttgtttca tagtttgtcc caggattaga atgattaggc
      421 atcgaacctt caagaatttg attgaataaa acatcttcat tcttaagata tgaagataat
      481 cttcaaaagg cccctgggaa tctgaaagaa gagaagcagg cccatttata tgggaaagaa
      541 caatagtatt tcttatatag gcccatttaa gttgaaaaca atcttcaaaa gtcccacatc
      601 gcttagataa gaaaacgaag ctgagtttat atacagctag agtcgaagta gtgattgttg
      661 agccctaatg tgaacaagtt tcagagctat gctggaaaca gcatagcaag ttgaaataag
      721 gctagtccgt tatcaacttg aaaaagtggc accgagtcgg tgcttttttt ttcgctggga
      781 ttgtcttctg cacgaagtgg tttaaactat cagtgtttga caggatatat tggcgggtaa
      841 acctaagaga aaagagcgtt tattagaata atcggatatt taaaagggcg tgaaaaggtt
      901 tatccgttcg tccatttgta tgtgcatgcc aaccacaggg ttccccaggc gctcttccgc
      961 ttcctcgctc actgactcgc tgcgctcggt cgttcggctg cggcgagcgg tatcagctca
     1021 ctcaaaggcg gtaatacggt tatccacaga atcaggggat aacgcaggaa agaacatgtg
     1081 agcaaaaggc cagcaaaagg ccaggaaccg taaaaaggcc gcgttgctgg cgtttttcca
     1141 taggctccgc ccccctgacg agcatcacaa aaatcgacgc tcaagtcaga ggtggcgaaa
     1201 cccgacagga ctataaagat accaggcgtt tccccctgga agctccctcg tgcgctctcc
     1261 tgttccgacc ctgccgctta ccggatacct gtccgccttt ctcccttcgg gaagcgtggc
     1321 gctttctcat agctcacgct gtaggtatct cagttcggtg taggtcgttc gctccaagct
     1381 gggctgtgtg cacgaacccc ccgttcagcc cgaccgctgc gccttatccg gtaactatcg
     1441 tcttgagtcc aacccggtaa gacacgactt atcgccactg gcagcagcca ctggtaacag
     1501 gattagcaga gcgaggtatg taggcggtgc tacagagttc ttgaagtggt ggcctaacta
     1561 cggctacact agaagaacag tatttggtat ctgcgctctg ctgaagccag ttaccttcgg
     1621 aaaaagagtt ggtagctctt gatccggcaa acaaaccacc gctggtagcg gtggtttttt
     1681 tgtttgcaag cagcagatta cgcgcagaaa aaaaggatct caagaagatc ctttgatctt
     1741 ttctacgggg tctgacgctc agtggaacga aaactcacgt taagggattt tggtcatgag
     1801 attatcaaaa aggatcttca cctagatcct tttaaattaa aaatgaagtt ttaaatcaat
     1861 ctaaagtata tatgagtaaa cttggtctga cagttaccaa tgcttaatca gtgaggcacc
     1921 tatctcagcg atctgtctat ttcgttcatc catagttgcc tgactccccg tcgtgtagat
     1981 aactacgata cgggagggct taccatctgg ccccagtgct gcaatgatac cgcgagatcc
     2041 acgctcaccg gctccagatt tatcagcaat aaaccagcca gccggaaggg ccgagcgcag
     2101 aagtggtcct gcaactttat ccgcctccat ccagtctatt aattgttgcc gggaagctag
     2161 agtaagtagt tcgccagtta atagtttgcg caacgttgtt gccattgcta caggcatcgt
     2221 ggtgtcacgc tcgtcgtttg gtatggcttc attcagctcc ggttcccaac gatcaaggcg
     2281 agttacatga tcccccatgt tgtgcaaaaa agcggttagc tccttcggtc ctccgatcgt
     2341 tgtcagaagt aagttggccg cagtgttatc actcatggtt atggcagcac tgcataattc
     2401 tcttactgtc atgccatccg taagatgctt ttctgtgact ggtgagtact caaccaagtc
     2461 attctgagaa tagtgtatgc ggcgaccgag ttgctcttgc ccggcgtcaa tacgggataa
     2521 taccgcgcca catagcagaa ctttaaaagt gctcatcatt ggaaaacgtt cttcggggcg
     2581 aaaactctca aggatcttac cgctgttgag atccagttcg atgtaaccca ctcgtgcacc
     2641 caactgatct tcagcatctt ttactttcac cagcgtttct gggtgagcaa aaacaggaag
     2701 gcaaaatgcc gcaaaaaagg gaataagggc gacacggaaa tgttgaatac tcatactctt
     2761 cctttttcaa tattattgaa gcatttatca gggttattgt ctcatgagcg gatacatatt
     2821 tgaatgtatt tagaaaaata aacaaatagg ggttccgcgc acatttcccc gaaaagtgcc
     2881 acctgacgtc taagaaacca ttattatcat gacattaacc tataaaaata ggcgtatcac
     2941 gaggcccttt cgtc
//
