# Supplementary material for: Developing a Molecular Toolkit to ENABLE all to apply CRISPR/Cas9-based Gene Editing in planta
Source: bioRxiv preprint, doi:10.1101/2025.11.09.687425, version 2 (2025-11-13)
Supplement: Supplementary File 1 - Vector Sequences [file 687425_file03.zip › Vector sequences/Assembled vectors for this study/L1 pGMF2-D__OsPDS1_sgRNA2.gb]

LOCUS       L1_pGMF2-D::OsPDS1_sgRNA2        2954 bp    DNA     circular UNA 02-SEP-2025
DEFINITION  .
ACCESSION   urn.local...zp-jlvmop1
VERSION     urn.local...zp-jlvmop1
KEYWORDS    .
SOURCE      
  ORGANISM  .
FEATURES             Location/Qualifiers
     Misc._feature   7..157
                     /note="LB"
                     /note="color: #a6acb3; direction: LEFT"
                     /ApEinfo_fwdcolor="pink"
                     /ApEinfo_revcolor="pink"
                     /ApEinfo_graphicformat="arrow_data {{0 1 2 0 0 -1} {} 0}"
                     /modified_by="Florian"
                     /note="Derived using Geneious Prime 2024.0.7 'Annotate
                     from Database' based on nucleotide similarity"
                     /Transferred_From="Final L2 for targeting PDS"
                     /Transferred_Similarity="100.00%"
                     /Primary_Match="100.00%; Adjusted-Interval-0:0/0; LB (<a
                     href=""urn:local:.:7o5-d1z2kwz"">Final L2 for targeting
                     PDS</a>)"
                     /Alternative_Match="100.00%; Adjusted-Interval-0:0/0; LB
                     (<a href=""urn:local:.:ix-eboo9ps"">pICSL4723 L2 backbone
                     - pICSL11059 35Sp::HPTII:35St - pFH52 2x35Sp::SpCas9:NOSt
                     - pGMF001 with PDS target1 - pGMF002 with PDS
                     target2</a>)"
                     /Alternative_Match="100.00%; Adjusted-Interval-0:0/0; LB
                     (<a href=""urn:local:.:1d4-dvu4edz"">pICSL4723 L2 backbone
                     - pGMF006 - pFH52 2x35Sp::SpCas9:NOSt - pGMF001 with PDS
                     target1 - pGMF002 with PDS target2</a>)"
                     /Alternative_Match="100.00%; Adjusted-Interval-0:0/0; LB
                     (<a href=""urn:local:.:7jv-d1yz8b0"">pGMF003 </a>)"
                     /Alternative_Match="100.00%; Adjusted-Interval-0:-1/-4; LB
                     (<a
                     href=""urn:local:.:n-hwkaxtn"">pGMF001a_with_Arabidopsis_U
                     6-26_promoter</a>)"
                     /Alternative_Match="100.00%; Adjusted-Interval-0:-1/-4; LB
                     (<a href=""urn:local:.:7jj-d1yz4wq"">pGMF001</a>)"
                     /Alternative_Match="100.00%; Adjusted-Interval-0:-1/-4; LB
                     (<a href=""urn:local:.:7jr-d1yz7zq"">pGMF005</a>)"
                     /Alternative_Match="100.00%; Adjusted-Interval-0:-1/-4; LB
                     (<a href=""urn:local:.:y-i5qen40"">pGMF001a</a>)"
                     /Alternative_Match="100.00%; Adjusted-Interval-0:-1/-4; LB
                     (<a href=""urn:local:.:7jn-d1yz5cw"">pGMF002</a>)"
                     /Alternative_Match="100.00%; Adjusted-Interval-0:-1/-4; LB
                     (<a href=""urn:local:.:7jz-d1yz8pq"">pGMF004</a>)"
                     /label="LB"
     primer_bind     72..95
                     /%GC="50.0"
                     /Hairpin_Tm="None"
                     /Self_Dimer_Tm="None"
                     /Tm="61.3"
                     /created_by="primer3"
                     /Sequence="CTGGTGGCAGGATATATTGTGGTG"
                     /Mismatches=0
                     /note="Derived using Geneious Prime 2024.0.7 'Annotate
                     from Database' based on nucleotide similarity"
                     /Transferred_From="pGMF001"
                     /Transferred_Similarity="100.00%"
                     /Primary_Match="100.00%; Adjusted-Interval-0:0/0; GMF002
                     (<a href=""urn:local:.:7jj-d1yz4wq"">pGMF001</a>)"
                     /Alternative_Match="100.00%; Adjusted-Interval-0:0/0;
                     GMF002 (<a href=""urn:local:.:7o5-d1z2kwz"">Final L2 for
                     targeting PDS</a>)"
                     /Alternative_Match="100.00%; Adjusted-Interval-0:0/0;
                     GMF002 (<a href=""urn:local:.:ix-eboo9ps"">pICSL4723 L2
                     backbone - pICSL11059 35Sp::HPTII:35St - pFH52
                     2x35Sp::SpCas9:NOSt - pGMF001 with PDS target1 - pGMF002
                     with PDS target2</a>)"
                     /Alternative_Match="100.00%; Adjusted-Interval-0:0/0;
                     GMF002 (<a href=""urn:local:.:7jr-d1yz7zq"">pGMF005</a>)"
                     /Alternative_Match="100.00%; Adjusted-Interval-0:0/0;
                     GMF002 (<a href=""urn:local:.:1d4-dvu4edz"">pICSL4723 L2
                     backbone - pGMF006 - pFH52 2x35Sp::SpCas9:NOSt - pGMF001
                     with PDS target1 - pGMF002 with PDS target2</a>)"
                     /Alternative_Match="100.00%; Adjusted-Interval-0:0/0;
                     GMF002 (<a href=""urn:local:.:7jv-d1yz8b0"">pGMF003 </a>)"
                     /Alternative_Match="100.00%; Adjusted-Interval-0:0/0;
                     GMF002 (<a href=""urn:local:.:7jn-d1yz5cw"">pGMF002</a>)"
                     /Alternative_Match="100.00%; Adjusted-Interval-0:0/0;
                     GMF002 (<a href=""urn:local:.:7jz-d1yz8pq"">pGMF004</a>)"
                     /Alternative_Match="100.00%; Adjusted-Interval-0:0/0;
                     GMF002 (<a href=""urn:local:.:1h-ib5wyr0"">pGMF001 with
                     integrated annealed primers</a>)"
                     /Alternative_Match="100.00%; Adjusted-Interval-0:0/0; <a
                     href=""urn:local:.:7qi-d1z4shu"">GMF002</a>"
                     /label="GMF002"
     promoter        209..657
                     /SerialCloner_Color="&hFF7F00"
                     /SerialCloner_Show="True"
                     /SerialCloner_Protect="True"
                     /SerialCloner_Arrow="True"
                     /modified_by="hahnf"
                     /note="Derived using Geneious Prime 2024.0.7 'Annotate
                     from Database' based on nucleotide similarity"
                     /Transferred_From="pGMF001a_with_Arabidopsis_U6-26_promote
                     r"
                     /Transferred_Similarity="100.00%"
                     /Primary_Match="100.00%; Adjusted-Interval-0:0/0; AtU6-26p
                     (<a
                     href=""urn:local:.:n-hwkaxtn"">pGMF001a_with_Arabidopsis_U
                     6-26_promoter</a>)"
                     /Alternative_Match="100.00%; Adjusted-Interval-0:0/0;
                     AtU6-26p (<a
                     href=""urn:local:.:j-hwkax9k"">pGMF002a_with_Arabidopsis_U
                     6-26_promoter</a>)"
                     /Alternative_Match="100.00%; Adjusted-Interval-0:0/-1;
                     AtU6-26 (<a href=""urn:local:.:y-i5qen40"">pGMF001a</a>)"
                     /label="AtU6-26p"
     misc_RNA        658..677
                     /created_by="Florian"
                     /modified_by="Florian"
                     /label="OsPDS sgRNA2"
     misc_RNA        678..763
                     /created_by="Florian"
                     /note="Derived using Geneious Prime 2024.0.7 'Annotate
                     from Database' based on nucleotide similarity"
                     /Transferred_From="pGMF001a_with_Arabidopsis_U6-26_promote
                     r"
                     /Transferred_Similarity="100.00%"
                     /Primary_Match="100.00%; Adjusted-Interval-0:0/0; improved
                     sgRNA backbone (Dang et al., 2015) (<a
                     href=""urn:local:.:n-hwkaxtn"">pGMF001a_with_Arabidopsis_U
                     6-26_promoter</a>)"
                     /Alternative_Match="100.00%; Adjusted-Interval-0:0/0;
                     improved sgRNA backbone (Dang et al., 2015) (<a
                     href=""urn:local:.:7jj-d1yz4wq"">pGMF001</a>)"
                     /Alternative_Match="100.00%; Adjusted-Interval-0:0/0;
                     improved sgRNA backbone (Dang et al., 2015) (<a
                     href=""urn:local:.:j-hwkax9k"">pGMF002a_with_Arabidopsis_U
                     6-26_promoter</a>)"
                     /Alternative_Match="100.00%; Adjusted-Interval-0:0/0;
                     improved sgRNA backbone (Dang et al., 2015) (<a
                     href=""urn:local:.:ix-eboo9ps"">pICSL4723 L2 backbone -
                     pICSL11059 35Sp::HPTII:35St - pFH52 2x35Sp::SpCas9:NOSt -
                     pGMF001 with PDS target1 - pGMF002 with PDS target2</a>)"
                     /Alternative_Match="100.00%; Adjusted-Interval-0:0/0;
                     improved sgRNA backbone (Dang et al., 2015) (<a
                     href=""urn:local:.:ix-eboo9ps"">pICSL4723 L2 backbone -
                     pICSL11059 35Sp::HPTII:35St - pFH52 2x35Sp::SpCas9:NOSt -
                     pGMF001 with PDS target1 - pGMF002 with PDS target2</a>)"
                     /Alternative_Match="100.00%; Adjusted-Interval-0:0/0;
                     improved sgRNA backbone (Dang et al., 2015) (<a
                     href=""urn:local:.:1d4-dvu4edz"">pICSL4723 L2 backbone -
                     pGMF006 - pFH52 2x35Sp::SpCas9:NOSt - pGMF001 with PDS
                     target1 - pGMF002 with PDS target2</a>)"
                     /Alternative_Match="100.00%; Adjusted-Interval-0:0/0;
                     improved sgRNA backbone (Dang et al., 2015) (<a
                     href=""urn:local:.:1d4-dvu4edz"">pICSL4723 L2 backbone -
                     pGMF006 - pFH52 2x35Sp::SpCas9:NOSt - pGMF001 with PDS
                     target1 - pGMF002 with PDS target2</a>)"
                     /Alternative_Match="100.00%; Adjusted-Interval-0:0/0;
                     improved sgRNA backbone (Dang et al., 2015) (<a
                     href=""urn:local:.:y-i5qen40"">pGMF001a</a>)"
                     /Alternative_Match="100.00%; Adjusted-Interval-0:0/0;
                     improved sgRNA backbone (Dang et al., 2015) (<a
                     href=""urn:local:.:7jn-d1yz5cw"">pGMF002</a>)"
                     /Alternative_Match="100.00%; Adjusted-Interval-0:0/0;
                     improved sgRNA backbone (Dang et al., 2015) (<a
                     href=""urn:local:.:1h-ib5wyr0"">pGMF001 with integrated
                     annealed primers</a>)"
                     /label="improved sgRNA backbone (Dang et al., 2015)"
     terminator      764..772
                     /created_by="Florian"
                     /label="PolyT"
     Misc._feature   complement(804..931)
                     /created_by="Florian"
                     /note="Derived using Geneious Prime 2024.0.7 'Annotate
                     from Database' based on nucleotide similarity"
                     /Transferred_From="pGMF001a_with_Arabidopsis_U6-26_promote
                     r"
                     /Transferred_Similarity="100.00%"
                     /Primary_Match="100.00%; Adjusted-Interval-0:0/0; RB short
                     (<a
                     href=""urn:local:.:n-hwkaxtn"">pGMF001a_with_Arabidopsis_U
                     6-26_promoter</a>)"
                     /Alternative_Match="100.00%; Adjusted-Interval-0:0/0; RB
                     short (<a href=""urn:local:.:7jj-d1yz4wq"">pGMF001</a>)"
                     /Alternative_Match="100.00%; Adjusted-Interval-0:0/0; RB
                     short (<a href=""urn:local:.:7jr-d1yz7zq"">pGMF005</a>)"
                     /Alternative_Match="100.00%; Adjusted-Interval-0:0/0; RB
                     short (<a href=""urn:local:.:y-i5qen40"">pGMF001a</a>)"
                     /Alternative_Match="100.00%; Adjusted-Interval-0:0/0; RB
                     short (<a href=""urn:local:.:7jn-d1yz5cw"">pGMF002</a>)"
                     /Alternative_Match="100.00%; Adjusted-Interval-0:0/0; RB
                     short (<a href=""urn:local:.:7jz-d1yz8pq"">pGMF004</a>)"
                     /Alternative_Match="100.00%; Adjusted-Interval-0:0/0; RB
                     short (<a href=""urn:local:.:1h-ib5wyr0"">pGMF001 with
                     integrated annealed primers</a>)"
                     /Alternative_Match="100.00%; Adjusted-Interval-0:-6/-4; RB
                     (<a href=""urn:local:.:7o5-d1z2kwz"">Final L2 for
                     targeting PDS</a>)"
                     /Alternative_Match="100.00%; Adjusted-Interval-0:-6/-4; RB
                     (<a href=""urn:local:.:ix-eboo9ps"">pICSL4723 L2 backbone
                     - pICSL11059 35Sp::HPTII:35St - pFH52 2x35Sp::SpCas9:NOSt
                     - pGMF001 with PDS target1 - pGMF002 with PDS
                     target2</a>)"
                     /Alternative_Match="100.00%; Adjusted-Interval-0:-6/-4; RB
                     (<a href=""urn:local:.:1d4-dvu4edz"">pICSL4723 L2 backbone
                     - pGMF006 - pFH52 2x35Sp::SpCas9:NOSt - pGMF001 with PDS
                     target1 - pGMF002 with PDS target2</a>)"
                     /label="RB short"
     primer_bind     complement(918..943)
                     /%GC="53.8"
                     /Hairpin_Tm="54.9"
                     /Self_Dimer_Tm="21.4"
                     /Tm="66.5"
                     /Sequence="GAACCCTGTGGTTGGCATGCACATAC"
                     /created_by="primer3"
                     /note="Derived using Geneious Prime 2024.0.7 'Annotate
                     from Database' based on nucleotide similarity"
                     /Transferred_From="GMF001"
                     /Transferred_Similarity="100.00%"
                     /Primary_Match="100.00%; Adjusted-Interval-0:0/0; <a
                     href=""urn:local:.:7om-d1z40ru"">GMF001</a>"
                     /Alternative_Match="100.00%; Adjusted-Interval-0:0/0;
                     GMF001 (<a href=""urn:local:.:7jj-d1yz4wq"">pGMF001</a>)"
                     /Alternative_Match="100.00%; Adjusted-Interval-0:0/0;
                     GMF001 (<a href=""urn:local:.:7o5-d1z2kwz"">Final L2 for
                     targeting PDS</a>)"
                     /Alternative_Match="100.00%; Adjusted-Interval-0:0/0;
                     GMF001 (<a href=""urn:local:.:ix-eboo9ps"">pICSL4723 L2
                     backbone - pICSL11059 35Sp::HPTII:35St - pFH52
                     2x35Sp::SpCas9:NOSt - pGMF001 with PDS target1 - pGMF002
                     with PDS target2</a>)"
                     /Alternative_Match="100.00%; Adjusted-Interval-0:0/0;
                     GMF001 (<a href=""urn:local:.:7jr-d1yz7zq"">pGMF005</a>)"
                     /Alternative_Match="100.00%; Adjusted-Interval-0:0/0;
                     GMF001 (<a href=""urn:local:.:1d4-dvu4edz"">pICSL4723 L2
                     backbone - pGMF006 - pFH52 2x35Sp::SpCas9:NOSt - pGMF001
                     with PDS target1 - pGMF002 with PDS target2</a>)"
                     /Alternative_Match="100.00%; Adjusted-Interval-0:0/0;
                     GMF001 (<a href=""urn:local:.:7jv-d1yz8b0"">pGMF003 </a>)"
                     /Alternative_Match="100.00%; Adjusted-Interval-0:0/0;
                     GMF001 (<a href=""urn:local:.:7jn-d1yz5cw"">pGMF002</a>)"
                     /Alternative_Match="100.00%; Adjusted-Interval-0:0/0;
                     GMF001 (<a href=""urn:local:.:7jz-d1yz8pq"">pGMF004</a>)"
                     /Alternative_Match="100.00%; Adjusted-Interval-0:0/0;
                     GMF001 (<a href=""urn:local:.:1h-ib5wyr0"">pGMF001 with
                     integrated annealed primers</a>)"
                     /label="GMF001"
     Rep_origin      complement(1135..1723)
                     /Application_Notes="Facilitates plasmid replication in E.
                     coli; regulates high-copy plasmid number (500-700)."
                     /Full_Name="pUC origin of replication"
                     /References="Mol Microbiol. 6:3385 (1992)"
                     /Subtype="E. coli replication_origin"
                     /__SeqFeature__="True"
                     /__level__=0
                     /application_notes="Facilitates plasmid replication in E.
                     coli; regulates high-copy plasmid number (500-700)."
                     /description="pUC origin of replication"
                     /full_name="pUC origin of replication"
                     /name="pUC ori"
                     /note="color: #0c5d90; direction: LEFT"
                     /official_designation="pUC ori"
                     /uuid="f09c4dacdc56460eac9fa1805e592776"
                     /label="pUC ori"
     CDS             complement(1894..2754)
                     /Application_Notes="Allows E. coli to be resistant to
                     ampicillin."
                     /Full_Name="Ampicillin resistance gene"
                     /References="Proc Natl Acad Sci U S A. 75: 3737 (1978)"
                     /Selection_Drug="Ampicillin"
                     /Subtype="E. coli selection marker"
                     /Usage="Positive selection"
                     /__SeqFeature__="True"
                     /__level__=0
                     /application_notes="Allows E. coli to be resistant to
                     ampicillin."
                     /description="AmpiciIIin resistance gene"
                     /full_name="Ampicillin resistance gene"
                     /name="Ampicillin"
                     /note="color: #f58600; direction: LEFT"
                     /official_designation="Ampicillin"
                     /uuid="39ee7c4ce93d4075b0df0df5df6b9861"
                     /label="Ampicillin"
     promoter        complement(2755..2859)
                     /gene="bla"
                     /note="Derived using Geneious Prime 2024.0.7 'Annotate
                     from Database' based on nucleotide similarity"
                     /Transferred_From="pTwist Amp High Copy"
                     /Transferred_Similarity="100.00%"
                     /Primary_Match="100.00%; Adjusted-Interval-0:0/0; AmpR
                     promoter (<a href=""urn:local:.:17-c2in4sl"">pTwist Amp
                     High Copy</a>)"
                     /Alternative_Match="100.00%; Adjusted-Interval-0:0/0; AmpR
                     promoter (<a href=""urn:local:.:1z-ce2zb9d"">pBRIDT</a>)"
                     /Alternative_Match="100.00%; Adjusted-Interval-0:0/0; amp
                     (<a href=""urn:local:.:52-c2iy3lf"">L1_target1 in pTwist
                     Amp High Copy - fake primer PDS target1</a>)"
                     /Alternative_Match="100.00%; Adjusted-Interval-0:0/0; amp
                     (<a href=""urn:local:.:5d-c2iy4z2"">L1_target2 in pTwist
                     Amp High Copy - fake primer PDS target2</a>)"
                     /Alternative_Match="100.00%; Adjusted-Interval-0:0/0; amp
                     (<a href=""urn:local:.:1b-c2incxi"">L1_target1 in pTwist
                     Amp High Copy</a>)"
                     /Alternative_Match="100.00%; Adjusted-Interval-0:0/0; amp
                     (<a href=""urn:local:.:1f-c2incxl"">L1_target2 in pTwist
                     Amp High Copy</a>)"
                     /Alternative_Match="100.00%; Adjusted-Interval-0:0/0; amp
                     promoter (<a href=""urn:local:.:y-i5qen40"">pGMF001a</a>)"
                     /Alternative_Match="99.05%; Adjusted-Interval-0:0/0; AmpR
                     promoter (<a href=""urn:local:.:7n4-d1z1usp"">pGMF001 with
                     PDS target1</a>)"
                     /Alternative_Match="99.05%; Adjusted-Interval-0:0/0; AmpR
                     promoter (<a href=""urn:local:.:av-i9anmpc"">pGMF002 with
                     Arabidopsis PDS target2</a>)"
                     /Alternative_Match="99.05%; Adjusted-Interval-0:0/0; AmpR
                     promoter (<a
                     href=""urn:local:.:j-hwkax9k"">pGMF002a_with_Arabidopsis_U
                     6-26_promoter</a>)"
                     /label="AmpR promoter"
ORIGIN      
        1 tctgactgat gggctgcctg tatcgagtgg tgattttgtg ccgagctgcc ggtcggggag
       61 ctgttggctg gctggtggca ggatatattg tggtgtaaac aaattgacgc ttagacaact
      121 taataacaca ttgcggacgt ttttaatgta ctggggtgga tgcagtgggc cccactctgt
      181 gaagacaatt acgaattccc atggggagaa gcttcgttga acaacggaaa ctcgacttgc
      241 cttccgcaca atacatcatt tcttcttagc tttttttctt cttcttcgtt catacagttt
      301 ttttttgttt atcagcttac attttcttga accgtagctt tcgttttctt ctttttaact
      361 ttccattcgg agtttttgta tcttgtttca tagtttgtcc caggattaga atgattaggc
      421 atcgaacctt caagaatttg attgaataaa acatcttcat tcttaagata tgaagataat
      481 cttcaaaagg cccctgggaa tctgaaagaa gagaagcagg cccatttata tgggaaagaa
      541 caatagtatt tcttatatag gcccatttaa gttgaaaaca atcttcaaaa gtcccacatc
      601 gcttagataa gaaaacgaag ctgagtttat atacagctag agtcgaagta gtgattgcca
      661 gcaatcacga cctgtaagtt tcagagctat gctggaaaca gcatagcaag ttgaaataag
      721 gctagtccgt tatcaacttg aaaaagtggc accgagtcgg tgcttttttt ttcgctggga
      781 ttgtcttctg cacgaagtgg tttaaactat cagtgtttga caggatatat tggcgggtaa
      841 acctaagaga aaagagcgtt tattagaata atcggatatt taaaagggcg tgaaaaggtt
      901 tatccgttcg tccatttgta tgtgcatgcc aaccacaggg ttccccaggc gctcttccgc
      961 ttcctcgctc actgactcgc tgcgctcggt cgttcggctg cggcgagcgg tatcagctca
     1021 ctcaaaggcg gtaatacggt tatccacaga atcaggggat aacgcaggaa agaacatgtg
     1081 agcaaaaggc cagcaaaagg ccaggaaccg taaaaaggcc gcgttgctgg cgtttttcca
     1141 taggctccgc ccccctgacg agcatcacaa aaatcgacgc tcaagtcaga ggtggcgaaa
     1201 cccgacagga ctataaagat accaggcgtt tccccctgga agctccctcg tgcgctctcc
     1261 tgttccgacc ctgccgctta ccggatacct gtccgccttt ctcccttcgg gaagcgtggc
     1321 gctttctcat agctcacgct gtaggtatct cagttcggtg taggtcgttc gctccaagct
     1381 gggctgtgtg cacgaacccc ccgttcagcc cgaccgctgc gccttatccg gtaactatcg
     1441 tcttgagtcc aacccggtaa gacacgactt atcgccactg gcagcagcca ctggtaacag
     1501 gattagcaga gcgaggtatg taggcggtgc tacagagttc ttgaagtggt ggcctaacta
     1561 cggctacact agaagaacag tatttggtat ctgcgctctg ctgaagccag ttaccttcgg
     1621 aaaaagagtt ggtagctctt gatccggcaa acaaaccacc gctggtagcg gtggtttttt
     1681 tgtttgcaag cagcagatta cgcgcagaaa aaaaggatct caagaagatc ctttgatctt
     1741 ttctacgggg tctgacgctc agtggaacga aaactcacgt taagggattt tggtcatgag
     1801 attatcaaaa aggatcttca cctagatcct tttaaattaa aaatgaagtt ttaaatcaat
     1861 ctaaagtata tatgagtaaa cttggtctga cagttaccaa tgcttaatca gtgaggcacc
     1921 tatctcagcg atctgtctat ttcgttcatc catagttgcc tgactccccg tcgtgtagat
     1981 aactacgata cgggagggct taccatctgg ccccagtgct gcaatgatac cgcgagatcc
     2041 acgctcaccg gctccagatt tatcagcaat aaaccagcca gccggaaggg ccgagcgcag
     2101 aagtggtcct gcaactttat ccgcctccat ccagtctatt aattgttgcc gggaagctag
     2161 agtaagtagt tcgccagtta atagtttgcg caacgttgtt gccattgcta caggcatcgt
     2221 ggtgtcacgc tcgtcgtttg gtatggcttc attcagctcc ggttcccaac gatcaaggcg
     2281 agttacatga tcccccatgt tgtgcaaaaa agcggttagc tccttcggtc ctccgatcgt
     2341 tgtcagaagt aagttggccg cagtgttatc actcatggtt atggcagcac tgcataattc
     2401 tcttactgtc atgccatccg taagatgctt ttctgtgact ggtgagtact caaccaagtc
     2461 attctgagaa tagtgtatgc ggcgaccgag ttgctcttgc ccggcgtcaa tacgggataa
     2521 taccgcgcca catagcagaa ctttaaaagt gctcatcatt ggaaaacgtt cttcggggcg
     2581 aaaactctca aggatcttac cgctgttgag atccagttcg atgtaaccca ctcgtgcacc
     2641 caactgatct tcagcatctt ttactttcac cagcgtttct gggtgagcaa aaacaggaag
     2701 gcaaaatgcc gcaaaaaagg gaataagggc gacacggaaa tgttgaatac tcatactctt
     2761 cctttttcaa tattattgaa gcatttatca gggttattgt ctcatgagcg gatacatatt
     2821 tgaatgtatt tagaaaaata aacaaatagg ggttccgcgc acatttcccc gaaaagtgcc
     2881 acctgacgtc taagaaacca ttattatcat gacattaacc tataaaaata ggcgtatcac
     2941 gaggcccttt cgtc
//
