# Supplementary material for: Developing a Molecular Toolkit to ENABLE all to apply CRISPR/Cas9-based Gene Editing in planta
Source: bioRxiv preprint, doi:10.1101/2025.11.09.687425, version 2 (2025-11-13)
Supplement: Supplementary File 1 - Vector Sequences [file 687425_file03.zip › Vector sequences/Assembled vectors for this study/L1 pGMF2-M__AtGL1_sgRNA2.gb]

LOCUS       L1_pGMF2-M::AtGL1_sgRNA2        3529 bp    DNA     circular UNA 02-SEP-2025
DEFINITION  .
ACCESSION   urn.local...zh-jlvmop1
VERSION     urn.local...zh-jlvmop1
KEYWORDS    .
SOURCE      
  ORGANISM  .
FEATURES             Location/Qualifiers
     Misc._feature   520..667
                     /vntifkey=21
                     /note="Unknown feature type:Misc._feature"
                     /note="Derived using Geneious Prime 2021.0.3 'Annotate
                     from Database' based on nucleotide similarity"
                     /Transferred_From="pICSL11059 35Sp::HPTII:35St"
                     /Transferred_Similarity="100.00%"
                     /Primary_Match="100.00%; Adjusted-Interval-0:0/0; LB (<a
                     href=""urn:local:.:7jr-d1yz7zq"">pICSL11059
                     35Sp::HPTII:35St</a>)"
                     /Alternative_Match="100.00%; Adjusted-Interval-0:0/0; LB
                     (<a href=""urn:local:.:w-c2ilwp9"">pFH52</a>)"
                     /Alternative_Match="100.00%; Adjusted-Interval-0:0/0; LB
                     (<a href=""urn:local:.:f-c2iltpe"">pICSL11059</a>)"
                     /Alternative_Match="100.00%; Adjusted-Interval-0:0/0; LB
                     (<a href=""urn:local:.:7jz-d1yz8pq"">pFH52
                     2x35Sp::SpCas9:NOSt</a>)"
                     /label="LB"
     primer_bind     586..609
                     /%GC="50.0"
                     /Hairpin_Tm="None"
                     /Self_Dimer_Tm="None"
                     /Tm="61.3"
                     /annotation_group="3696697269143800a0920087-8fdc-4246-bb9b
                     -b52f82d6f2f1"
                     /created_by="primer3"
                     /Sequence="CTGGTGGCAGGATATATTGTGGTG"
                     /Mismatches=0
                     /#_Off-target_Sites=0
                     /Off-target_Template="pGMF002"
                     /label="GMF002"
     promoter        723..969
                     /created_by="Florian"
                     /note="Derived using Geneious Prime 2021.0.3 'Annotate
                     from Database' based on nucleotide similarity"
                     /Transferred_From="L1_target2 in pTwist Amp High Copy -
                     fake primer PDS target2"
                     /Transferred_Similarity="100.00%"
                     /Primary_Match="100.00%; Adjusted-Interval-0:0/0; OsU6-2
                     promoter (<a href=""urn:local:.:5d-c2iy4z2"">L1_target2 in
                     pTwist Amp High Copy - fake primer PDS target2</a>)"
                     /Alternative_Match="100.00%; Adjusted-Interval-0:0/0;
                     OsU6-2 promoter (<a
                     href=""urn:local:.:1f-c2incxl"">L1_target2 in pTwist Amp
                     High Copy</a>)"
                     /Alternative_Match="100.00%; Adjusted-Interval-0:0/0;
                     OsU6-2 promoter (<a
                     href=""urn:local:.:1b-c2incxi"">L1_target1 in pTwist Amp
                     High Copy</a>)"
                     /Alternative_Match="100.00%; Adjusted-Interval-0:0/0;
                     OsU6-2 promoter (<a href=""urn:local:.:60-c2iy93f"">Level2
                     Plantain PDS KO vector final assembly</a>)"
                     /Alternative_Match="100.00%; Adjusted-Interval-0:0/0;
                     OsU6-2 promoter (<a href=""urn:local:.:60-c2iy93f"">Level2
                     Plantain PDS KO vector final assembly</a>)"
                     /Alternative_Match="100.00%; Adjusted-Interval-0:0/0;
                     OsU6-2 promoter (<a
                     href=""urn:local:.:52-c2iy3lf"">L1_target1 in pTwist Amp
                     High Copy - fake primer PDS target1</a>)"
                     /label="OsU6-2 promoter"
     misc_RNA        970..989
                     /created_by="Florian"
                     /modified_by="Florian"
                     /label="AtGL1 sgRNA2"
     misc_RNA        990..1075
                     /created_by="Florian"
                     /label="improved sgRNA backbone (Dang et al., 2015)"
     terminator      1076..1084
                     /created_by="Florian"
                     /label="PolyT"
     Misc._feature   complement(1116..1243)
                     /vntifkey=21
                     /note="Unknown feature type:Misc._feature"
                     /note="Derived using Geneious Prime 2021.0.3 'Annotate
                     from Database' based on nucleotide similarity"
                     /Transferred_From="pICSL11059 35Sp::HPTII:35St"
                     /Transferred_Similarity="100.00%"
                     /Primary_Match="100.00%; Adjusted-Interval-0:0/0; RB short
                     (<a href=""urn:local:.:7jr-d1yz7zq"">pICSL11059
                     35Sp::HPTII:35St</a>)"
                     /Alternative_Match="100.00%; Adjusted-Interval-0:0/0; RB
                     short (<a href=""urn:local:.:w-c2ilwp9"">pFH52</a>)"
                     /Alternative_Match="100.00%; Adjusted-Interval-0:0/0; RB
                     short (<a href=""urn:local:.:f-c2iltpe"">pICSL11059</a>)"
                     /Alternative_Match="100.00%; Adjusted-Interval-0:0/0; RB
                     short (<a href=""urn:local:.:7jz-d1yz8pq"">pFH52
                     2x35Sp::SpCas9:NOSt</a>)"
                     /label="RB short"
     primer_bind     complement(1230..1255)
                     /%GC="53.8"
                     /Hairpin_Tm="54.9"
                     /Self_Dimer_Tm="21.4"
                     /Tm="66.5"
                     /annotation_group="369669717880130062802ace-5e96-4619-9122
                     -edc7bd94c14e"
                     /created_by="primer3"
                     /Sequence="GAACCCTGTGGTTGGCATGCACATAC"
                     /Mismatches=0
                     /#_Off-target_Sites=0
                     /Off-target_Template="pGMF002"
                     /label="GMF001"
     rep_origin      complement(1695..2309)
                     /vntifkey=21
                     /note="Derived using Geneious Prime 2020.2.1 'Annotate
                     from Database' based on nucleotide similarity"
                     /X-Transferred_From="pFH37"
                     /X-Transferred_Similarity="99.84%"
                     /X-Primary_Match="99.84%; Adjusted-Interval-0:0/0; rep
                     (pMB1) (<a href=""urn:local:.:57l-bzp6ecj"">pFH37</a>)"
                     /X-Alternative_Match="99.84%; Adjusted-Interval-0:0/0; rep
                     (pMB1) (<a href=""urn:local:.:56e-bzp6ece"">pFH63</a>)"
                     /X-Alternative_Match="99.84%; Adjusted-Interval-0:0/0; rep
                     (pMB1) (<a href=""urn:local:.:57h-bzp6ecj"">pFH35</a>)"
                     /X-Alternative_Match="99.84%; Adjusted-Interval-0:0/0; rep
                     (pMB1) (<a href=""urn:local:.:56p-bzp6ecg"">pFH132</a>)"
                     /X-Alternative_Match="99.84%; Adjusted-Interval-0:0/0; rep
                     (pMB1) (<a href=""urn:local:.:567-bzp6ece"">pFH69</a>)"
                     /X-Alternative_Match="99.84%; Adjusted-Interval-0:0/0; rep
                     (pMB1) (<a href=""urn:local:.:56m-bzp6ecf"">pFH23 </a>)"
                     /X-Alternative_Match="99.84%; Adjusted-Interval-0:0/0; rep
                     (pMB1) (<a href=""urn:local:.:56i-bzp6ecf"">pFH53</a>)"
                     /X-Alternative_Match="99.84%; Adjusted-Interval-0:0/0; rep
                     (pMB1) (<a href=""urn:local:.:57o-bzp6ecj"">pFH38</a>)"
                     /X-Alternative_Match="99.84%; Adjusted-Interval-0:0/0; rep
                     (pMB1) (<a href=""urn:local:.:57k-bzp6ecj"">pFH34</a>)"
                     /X-Alternative_Match="99.84%; Adjusted-Interval-0:0/0; rep
                     (pMB1) (<a href=""urn:local:.:56d-bzp6ece"">pFH58</a>)"
                     /note="Derived using Geneious Prime 2021.0.3 'Annotate
                     from Database' based on nucleotide similarity"
                     /Transferred_From="pUCIDT (Amp)"
                     /Transferred_Similarity="100.00%"
                     /Primary_Match="100.00%; Adjusted-Interval-0:0/0; rep
                     (pMB1) (<a href=""urn:local:.:1s-ce2z606"">pUCIDT
                     (Amp)</a>)"
                     /Alternative_Match="100.00%; Adjusted-Interval-0:-11/15;
                     ori (<a href=""urn:local:.:ix-cgdmhmr"">pUCIDT-Amp
                     GoldenGate </a>)"
                     /label="rep (pMB1)"
     CDS             complement(2469..3329)
                     /note="Ampicillin"
                     /function="Drug Resistance"
                     /modified_by="Florian"
                     /label="Ampicillin"
     promoter        complement(3330..3434)
                     /created_by="hahnf"
                     /note="Derived using Geneious Prime 2020.2.1 'Annotate
                     from Database' based on nucleotide similarity"
                     /X-Transferred_From="pFH114"
                     /X-Transferred_Similarity="99.05%"
                     /X-Primary_Match="99.05%; Adjusted-Interval-0:0/0; AmpR
                     promoter (<a href=""urn:local:.:56t-bzp6ecg"">pFH114</a>)"
                     /note="Derived using Geneious Prime 2021.0.3 'Annotate
                     from Database' based on nucleotide similarity"
                     /Transferred_From="pUCIDT (Amp)"
                     /Transferred_Similarity="100.00%"
                     /Primary_Match="100.00%; Adjusted-Interval-0:0/0; AmpR
                     promoter (<a href=""urn:local:.:1s-ce2z606"">pUCIDT
                     (Amp)</a>)"
                     /Alternative_Match="100.00%; Adjusted-Interval-0:0/0; AmpR
                     promoter (<a href=""urn:local:.:ix-cgdmhmr"">pUCIDT-Amp
                     GoldenGate </a>)"
                     /label="AmpR promoter"
ORIGIN      
        1 tcgcgcgttt cggtgcacga ggccctttca tctcgcgcgt ttcggtgatg acggtgaaaa
       61 cctctgacac atgcagctcc cctagacggt cacagcttgt ctgtaagcgg atgccgggag
      121 cagacaagcc cgtcagggcg cgtcagcggg tgttggcggg tgtcggggct ggcttaacta
      181 tgcggcatca gagcagattg tactgagagt gcaccaaatg cggtgtgaaa taccgcacag
      241 atgcgtaagg agaaaatacc gcatcaggcg ccattcgcca ttcaggctgc gcaactgttg
      301 ggaagggcga tcggtgcggg cctcatcgct attacgccag ctggcgaaag ggggatgtgc
      361 tgcaaggcga ttaagttggg taacgccagg gttttcccag tcacgacgtt gtaaaacgac
      421 ggccagtgca acgcgatgac gatggatagc gattcatcga tgagctgacc cgatcgccgc
      481 cgccggaggg ttgcgtttga gacaggcgac agattctgac tgatgggctg cctgtatcga
      541 gtggtgattt tgtgccgagc tgccggtcgg ggagctgttg gctggctggt ggcaggatat
      601 attgtggtgt aaacaaattg acgcttagac aacttaataa cacattgcgg acgtttttaa
      661 tgtactgggg tggatgcagt gggccccact ctgtgaagac aattacgaat tcccatgggg
      721 agggatcatg aaccaacggc ctggctgtat ttggtggttg tgtagggaga tggggagaag
      781 aaaagcccga ttctcttcgc tgtgatgggc tggatgcatg cgggggagcg ggaggcccaa
      841 gtacgtgcac ggtgagcggc ccacagggcg agtgtgagcg cgagaggcgg gaggaacagt
      901 ttagtaccac attgcccagc taactcgaac gcgaccaact tataaacccg cgcgctgtcg
      961 cttgtgttgt tgagccctaa tgtgaacaag tttcagagct atgctggaaa cagcatagca
     1021 agttgaaata aggctagtcc gttatcaact tgaaaaagtg gcaccgagtc ggtgcttttt
     1081 ttttcgctgg gattgtcttc tgcacgaagt ggtttaaact atcagtgttt gacaggatat
     1141 attggcgggt aaacctaaga gaaaagagcg tttattagaa taatcggata tttaaaaggg
     1201 cgtgaaaagg tttatccgtt cgtccatttg tatgtgcatg ccaaccacag ggttccccaa
     1261 tcagttctgg accagcgagc tgtgctgcga ctcgtggcgt aatcatggtc atagctgttt
     1321 cctgtgtgaa attgttatcc gctcacaatt ccacacaaca tacgagccgg aagcataaag
     1381 tgtaaagcct ggggtgccta atgagtgagc taactcacat taattgcgtt gcgctcactg
     1441 cccgctttcc agtcgggaaa cctgtcgtgc cagctgcatt aatgaatcgg ccaacgcgcg
     1501 gggagaggcg gtttgcgtat tgggcgctct tccgcttcct cgctcactga ctcgctgcgc
     1561 tcggtcgttc ggctgcggcg agcggtatca gctcactcaa aggcggtaat acggttatcc
     1621 acagaatcag gggataacgc aggaaagaac atgtgagcaa aaggccagca aaaggccagg
     1681 aaccgtaaaa aggccgcgtt gctggcgttt ttccataggc tccgcccccc tgacgagcat
     1741 cacaaaaatc gacgctcaag tcagaggtgg cgaaacccga caggactata aagataccag
     1801 gcgtttcccc ctggaagctc cctcgtgcgc tctcctgttc cgaccctgtc gcttaccgga
     1861 tacctgtccg cctttctccc ttcgggaagc gtggcgcttt ctcatagctc acgctgtagg
     1921 tatctcagtt cggtgtaggt cgttcgctcc aagctgggct gtgtgcacga accccccgtt
     1981 cagcccgacc gctgcgcctt atccggtaac tatcgtcttg agtccaaccc ggtaagacac
     2041 gacttatcgc cactggcagc agccactggt aacaggatta gcagagcgag gtatgtaggc
     2101 ggtgctacag agttcttgaa gtggtggcct aactacggct acactagaag aacagtattt
     2161 ggtatctgcg ctctgctgaa gccagttacc ttcggaaaaa gagttggtag ctcttgatcc
     2221 ggcaaacaaa ccaccgctgg tagcggtggt ttttttgttt gcaagcagca gattacgcgc
     2281 agaaaaaaag gatctcaaga agatcctttg atcttttcta cggggtctga cgctcagtgg
     2341 aacgaaaact cacgttaagg gattttggtc atgagattat caaaaaggat cttcacctag
     2401 atccttttaa attaaaaatg aagttttaaa tcaatctaaa gtatatatga gtaaacttgg
     2461 tctgacagtt accaatgctt aatcagtgag gcacctatct cagcgatctg tctatttcgt
     2521 tcatccatag ttgcctgact ccccgtcgtg tagataacta cgatacggga gggcttacca
     2581 tctggcccca gtgctgcaat gataccgcga gatccacgct caccggctcc agatttatca
     2641 gcaataaacc agccagccgg aagggccgag cgcagaagtg gtcctgcaac tttatccgcc
     2701 tccatccagt ctattaattg ttgccgggaa gctagagtaa gtagttcgcc agttaatagt
     2761 ttgcgcaacg ttgttgccat tgctacaggc atcgtggtgt cacgctcgtc gtttggtatg
     2821 gcttcattca gctccggttc ccaacgatca aggcgagtta catgatcccc catgttgtgc
     2881 aaaaaagcgg ttagctcctt cggtcctccg atcgttgtca gaagtaagtt ggccgcagtg
     2941 ttatcactca tggttatggc agcactgcat aattctctta ctgtcatgcc atccgtaaga
     3001 tgcttttctg tgactggtga gtactcaacc aagtcattct gagaatagtg tatgcggcga
     3061 ccgagttgct cttgcccggc gtcaatacgg gataataccg cgccacatag cagaacttta
     3121 aaagtgctca tcattggaaa acgttcttcg gggcgaaaac tctcaaggat cttaccgctg
     3181 ttgagatcca gttcgatgta acccactcgt gcacccaact gatcttcagc atcttttact
     3241 ttcaccagcg tttctgggtg agcaaaaaca ggaaggcaaa atgccgcaaa aaagggaata
     3301 agggcgacac ggaaatgttg aatactcata ctctaccttt ttcaatatta ttgaagcatt
     3361 tatcagggtt attgtctcat gagcggatac atatttgaat gtatttagaa aaataaacaa
     3421 ataggggttc cgcgcacatt tccccgaaaa gtgccacctg acgtctaaga aaccattatt
     3481 atcatgacat taacctataa aaataggcgt atcacgaggc cctttcatc
//
