# Supplementary material for: Developing a Molecular Toolkit to ENABLE all to apply CRISPR/Cas9-based Gene Editing in planta
Source: bioRxiv preprint, doi:10.1101/2025.11.09.687425, version 2 (2025-11-13)
Supplement: Supplementary File 1 - Vector Sequences [file 687425_file03.zip › Vector sequences/Assembled vectors for this study/L1 pGMF2-M__OsPDS1_sgRNA2.gb]

LOCUS       L1_pGMF2-M::OsPDS1_sgRNA2        3529 bp    DNA     circular UNA 02-SEP-2025
DEFINITION  .
ACCESSION   urn.local...zd-jlvmop1
VERSION     urn.local...zd-jlvmop1
KEYWORDS    .
SOURCE      
  ORGANISM  .
FEATURES             Location/Qualifiers
     Misc._feature   520..667
                     /vntifkey=21
                     /note="Unknown feature type:Misc._feature"
                     /note="Derived using Geneious Prime 2021.0.3 'Annotate
                     from Database' based on nucleotide similarity"
                     /Transferred_From="pICSL11059 35Sp::HPTII:35St"
                     /Transferred_Similarity="100.00%"
                     /Primary_Match="100.00%; Adjusted-Interval-0:0/0; LB (<a
                     href=""urn:local:.:7jr-d1yz7zq"">pICSL11059
                     35Sp::HPTII:35St</a>)"
                     /Alternative_Match="100.00%; Adjusted-Interval-0:0/0; LB
                     (<a href=""urn:local:.:w-c2ilwp9"">pFH52</a>)"
                     /Alternative_Match="100.00%; Adjusted-Interval-0:0/0; LB
                     (<a href=""urn:local:.:f-c2iltpe"">pICSL11059</a>)"
                     /Alternative_Match="100.00%; Adjusted-Interval-0:0/0; LB
                     (<a href=""urn:local:.:7jz-d1yz8pq"">pFH52
                     2x35Sp::SpCas9:NOSt</a>)"
                     /label="LB"
     primer_bind     586..609
                     /%GC="50.0"
                     /Hairpin_Tm="None"
                     /Self_Dimer_Tm="None"
                     /Tm="61.3"
                     /annotation_group="3696697269143800a0920087-8fdc-4246-bb9b
                     -b52f82d6f2f1"
                     /created_by="primer3"
                     /Sequence="CTGGTGGCAGGATATATTGTGGTG"
                     /Mismatches=0
                     /#_Off-target_Sites=0
                     /Off-target_Template="pGMF002"
                     /label="GMF002"
     promoter        723..969
                     /created_by="Florian"
                     /note="Derived using Geneious Prime 2021.0.3 'Annotate
                     from Database' based on nucleotide similarity"
                     /Transferred_From="L1_target2 in pTwist Amp High Copy -
                     fake primer PDS target2"
                     /Transferred_Similarity="100.00%"
                     /Primary_Match="100.00%; Adjusted-Interval-0:0/0; OsU6-2
                     promoter (<a href=""urn:local:.:5d-c2iy4z2"">L1_target2 in
                     pTwist Amp High Copy - fake primer PDS target2</a>)"
                     /Alternative_Match="100.00%; Adjusted-Interval-0:0/0;
                     OsU6-2 promoter (<a
                     href=""urn:local:.:1f-c2incxl"">L1_target2 in pTwist Amp
                     High Copy</a>)"
                     /Alternative_Match="100.00%; Adjusted-Interval-0:0/0;
                     OsU6-2 promoter (<a
                     href=""urn:local:.:1b-c2incxi"">L1_target1 in pTwist Amp
                     High Copy</a>)"
                     /Alternative_Match="100.00%; Adjusted-Interval-0:0/0;
                     OsU6-2 promoter (<a href=""urn:local:.:60-c2iy93f"">Level2
                     Plantain PDS KO vector final assembly</a>)"
                     /Alternative_Match="100.00%; Adjusted-Interval-0:0/0;
                     OsU6-2 promoter (<a href=""urn:local:.:60-c2iy93f"">Level2
                     Plantain PDS KO vector final assembly</a>)"
                     /Alternative_Match="100.00%; Adjusted-Interval-0:0/0;
                     OsU6-2 promoter (<a
                     href=""urn:local:.:52-c2iy3lf"">L1_target1 in pTwist Amp
                     High Copy - fake primer PDS target1</a>)"
                     /label="OsU6-2 promoter"
     misc_RNA        970..989
                     /created_by="Florian"
                     /modified_by="Florian"
                     /label="OsPDS sgRNA2"
     misc_RNA        990..1075
                     /created_by="Florian"
                     /label="improved sgRNA backbone (Dang et al., 2015)"
     terminator      1076..1084
                     /created_by="Florian"
                     /label="PolyT"
     Misc._feature   complement(1116..1243)
                     /vntifkey=21
                     /note="Unknown feature type:Misc._feature"
                     /note="Derived using Geneious Prime 2021.0.3 'Annotate
                     from Database' based on nucleotide similarity"
                     /Transferred_From="pICSL11059 35Sp::HPTII:35St"
                     /Transferred_Similarity="100.00%"
                     /Primary_Match="100.00%; Adjusted-Interval-0:0/0; RB short
                     (<a href=""urn:local:.:7jr-d1yz7zq"">pICSL11059
                     35Sp::HPTII:35St</a>)"
                     /Alternative_Match="100.00%; Adjusted-Interval-0:0/0; RB
                     short (<a href=""urn:local:.:w-c2ilwp9"">pFH52</a>)"
                     /Alternative_Match="100.00%; Adjusted-Interval-0:0/0; RB
                     short (<a href=""urn:local:.:f-c2iltpe"">pICSL11059</a>)"
                     /Alternative_Match="100.00%; Adjusted-Interval-0:0/0; RB
                     short (<a href=""urn:local:.:7jz-d1yz8pq"">pFH52
                     2x35Sp::SpCas9:NOSt</a>)"
                     /label="RB short"
     primer_bind     complement(1230..1255)
                     /%GC="53.8"
                     /Hairpin_Tm="54.9"
                     /Self_Dimer_Tm="21.4"
                     /Tm="66.5"
                     /annotation_group="369669717880130062802ace-5e96-4619-9122
                     -edc7bd94c14e"
                     /created_by="primer3"
                     /Sequence="GAACCCTGTGGTTGGCATGCACATAC"
                     /Mismatches=0
                     /#_Off-target_Sites=0
                     /Off-target_Template="pGMF002"
                     /label="GMF001"
     rep_origin      complement(1695..2309)
                     /vntifkey=21
                     /note="Derived using Geneious Prime 2020.2.1 'Annotate
                     from Database' based on nucleotide similarity"
                     /X-Transferred_From="pFH37"
                     /X-Transferred_Similarity="99.84%"
                     /X-Primary_Match="99.84%; Adjusted-Interval-0:0/0; rep
                     (pMB1) (<a href=""urn:local:.:57l-bzp6ecj"">pFH37</a>)"
                     /X-Alternative_Match="99.84%; Adjusted-Interval-0:0/0; rep
                     (pMB1) (<a href=""urn:local:.:56e-bzp6ece"">pFH63</a>)"
                     /X-Alternative_Match="99.84%; Adjusted-Interval-0:0/0; rep
                     (pMB1) (<a href=""urn:local:.:57h-bzp6ecj"">pFH35</a>)"
                     /X-Alternative_Match="99.84%; Adjusted-Interval-0:0/0; rep
                     (pMB1) (<a href=""urn:local:.:56p-bzp6ecg"">pFH132</a>)"
                     /X-Alternative_Match="99.84%; Adjusted-Interval-0:0/0; rep
                     (pMB1) (<a href=""urn:local:.:567-bzp6ece"">pFH69</a>)"
                     /X-Alternative_Match="99.84%; Adjusted-Interval-0:0/0; rep
                     (pMB1) (<a href=""urn:local:.:56m-bzp6ecf"">pFH23 </a>)"
                     /X-Alternative_Match="99.84%; Adjusted-Interval-0:0/0; rep
                     (pMB1) (<a href=""urn:local:.:56i-bzp6ecf"">pFH53</a>)"
                     /X-Alternative_Match="99.84%; Adjusted-Interval-0:0/0; rep
                     (pMB1) (<a href=""urn:local:.:57o-bzp6ecj"">pFH38</a>)"
                     /X-Alternative_Match="99.84%; Adjusted-Interval-0:0/0; rep
                     (pMB1) (<a href=""urn:local:.:57k-bzp6ecj"">pFH34</a>)"
                     /X-Alternative_Match="99.84%; Adjusted-Interval-0:0/0; rep
                     (pMB1) (<a href=""urn:local:.:56d-bzp6ece"">pFH58</a>)"
                     /note="Derived using Geneious Prime 2021.0.3 'Annotate
                     from Database' based on nucleotide similarity"
                     /Transferred_From="pUCIDT (Amp)"
                     /Transferred_Similarity="100.00%"
                     /Primary_Match="100.00%; Adjusted-Interval-0:0/0; rep
                     (pMB1) (<a href=""urn:local:.:1s-ce2z606"">pUCIDT
                     (Amp)</a>)"
                     /Alternative_Match="100.00%; Adjusted-Interval-0:-11/15;
                     ori (<a href=""urn:local:.:ix-cgdmhmr"">pUCIDT-Amp
                     GoldenGate </a>)"
                     /label="rep (pMB1)"
     CDS             complement(2469..3329)
                     /note="Ampicillin"
                     /function="Drug Resistance"
                     /modified_by="Florian"
                     /label="Ampicillin"
     promoter        complement(3330..3434)
                     /created_by="hahnf"
                     /note="Derived using Geneious Prime 2020.2.1 'Annotate
                     from Database' based on nucleotide similarity"
                     /X-Transferred_From="pFH114"
                     /X-Transferred_Similarity="99.05%"
                     /X-Primary_Match="99.05%; Adjusted-Interval-0:0/0; AmpR
                     promoter (<a href=""urn:local:.:56t-bzp6ecg"">pFH114</a>)"
                     /note="Derived using Geneious Prime 2021.0.3 'Annotate
                     from Database' based on nucleotide similarity"
                     /Transferred_From="pUCIDT (Amp)"
                     /Transferred_Similarity="100.00%"
                     /Primary_Match="100.00%; Adjusted-Interval-0:0/0; AmpR
                     promoter (<a href=""urn:local:.:1s-ce2z606"">pUCIDT
                     (Amp)</a>)"
                     /Alternative_Match="100.00%; Adjusted-Interval-0:0/0; AmpR
                     promoter (<a href=""urn:local:.:ix-cgdmhmr"">pUCIDT-Amp
                     GoldenGate </a>)"
                     /label="AmpR promoter"
ORIGIN      
        1 tcgcgcgttt cggtgcacga ggccctttca tctcgcgcgt ttcggtgatg acggtgaaaa
       61 cctctgacac atgcagctcc cctagacggt cacagcttgt ctgtaagcgg atgccgggag
      121 cagacaagcc cgtcagggcg cgtcagcggg tgttggcggg tgtcggggct ggcttaacta
      181 tgcggcatca gagcagattg tactgagagt gcaccaaatg cggtgtgaaa taccgcacag
      241 atgcgtaagg agaaaatacc gcatcaggcg ccattcgcca ttcaggctgc gcaactgttg
      301 ggaagggcga tcggtgcggg cctcatcgct attacgccag ctggcgaaag ggggatgtgc
      361 tgcaaggcga ttaagttggg taacgccagg gttttcccag tcacgacgtt gtaaaacgac
      421 ggccagtgca acgcgatgac gatggatagc gattcatcga tgagctgacc cgatcgccgc
      481 cgccggaggg ttgcgtttga gacaggcgac agattctgac tgatgggctg cctgtatcga
      541 gtggtgattt tgtgccgagc tgccggtcgg ggagctgttg gctggctggt ggcaggatat
      601 attgtggtgt aaacaaattg acgcttagac aacttaataa cacattgcgg acgtttttaa
      661 tgtactgggg tggatgcagt gggccccact ctgtgaagac aattacgaat tcccatgggg
      721 agggatcatg aaccaacggc ctggctgtat ttggtggttg tgtagggaga tggggagaag
      781 aaaagcccga ttctcttcgc tgtgatgggc tggatgcatg cgggggagcg ggaggcccaa
      841 gtacgtgcac ggtgagcggc ccacagggcg agtgtgagcg cgagaggcgg gaggaacagt
      901 ttagtaccac attgcccagc taactcgaac gcgaccaact tataaacccg cgcgctgtcg
      961 cttgtgttgc cagcaatcac gacctgtaag tttcagagct atgctggaaa cagcatagca
     1021 agttgaaata aggctagtcc gttatcaact tgaaaaagtg gcaccgagtc ggtgcttttt
     1081 ttttcgctgg gattgtcttc tgcacgaagt ggtttaaact atcagtgttt gacaggatat
     1141 attggcgggt aaacctaaga gaaaagagcg tttattagaa taatcggata tttaaaaggg
     1201 cgtgaaaagg tttatccgtt cgtccatttg tatgtgcatg ccaaccacag ggttccccaa
     1261 tcagttctgg accagcgagc tgtgctgcga ctcgtggcgt aatcatggtc atagctgttt
     1321 cctgtgtgaa attgttatcc gctcacaatt ccacacaaca tacgagccgg aagcataaag
     1381 tgtaaagcct ggggtgccta atgagtgagc taactcacat taattgcgtt gcgctcactg
     1441 cccgctttcc agtcgggaaa cctgtcgtgc cagctgcatt aatgaatcgg ccaacgcgcg
     1501 gggagaggcg gtttgcgtat tgggcgctct tccgcttcct cgctcactga ctcgctgcgc
     1561 tcggtcgttc ggctgcggcg agcggtatca gctcactcaa aggcggtaat acggttatcc
     1621 acagaatcag gggataacgc aggaaagaac atgtgagcaa aaggccagca aaaggccagg
     1681 aaccgtaaaa aggccgcgtt gctggcgttt ttccataggc tccgcccccc tgacgagcat
     1741 cacaaaaatc gacgctcaag tcagaggtgg cgaaacccga caggactata aagataccag
     1801 gcgtttcccc ctggaagctc cctcgtgcgc tctcctgttc cgaccctgtc gcttaccgga
     1861 tacctgtccg cctttctccc ttcgggaagc gtggcgcttt ctcatagctc acgctgtagg
     1921 tatctcagtt cggtgtaggt cgttcgctcc aagctgggct gtgtgcacga accccccgtt
     1981 cagcccgacc gctgcgcctt atccggtaac tatcgtcttg agtccaaccc ggtaagacac
     2041 gacttatcgc cactggcagc agccactggt aacaggatta gcagagcgag gtatgtaggc
     2101 ggtgctacag agttcttgaa gtggtggcct aactacggct acactagaag aacagtattt
     2161 ggtatctgcg ctctgctgaa gccagttacc ttcggaaaaa gagttggtag ctcttgatcc
     2221 ggcaaacaaa ccaccgctgg tagcggtggt ttttttgttt gcaagcagca gattacgcgc
     2281 agaaaaaaag gatctcaaga agatcctttg atcttttcta cggggtctga cgctcagtgg
     2341 aacgaaaact cacgttaagg gattttggtc atgagattat caaaaaggat cttcacctag
     2401 atccttttaa attaaaaatg aagttttaaa tcaatctaaa gtatatatga gtaaacttgg
     2461 tctgacagtt accaatgctt aatcagtgag gcacctatct cagcgatctg tctatttcgt
     2521 tcatccatag ttgcctgact ccccgtcgtg tagataacta cgatacggga gggcttacca
     2581 tctggcccca gtgctgcaat gataccgcga gatccacgct caccggctcc agatttatca
     2641 gcaataaacc agccagccgg aagggccgag cgcagaagtg gtcctgcaac tttatccgcc
     2701 tccatccagt ctattaattg ttgccgggaa gctagagtaa gtagttcgcc agttaatagt
     2761 ttgcgcaacg ttgttgccat tgctacaggc atcgtggtgt cacgctcgtc gtttggtatg
     2821 gcttcattca gctccggttc ccaacgatca aggcgagtta catgatcccc catgttgtgc
     2881 aaaaaagcgg ttagctcctt cggtcctccg atcgttgtca gaagtaagtt ggccgcagtg
     2941 ttatcactca tggttatggc agcactgcat aattctctta ctgtcatgcc atccgtaaga
     3001 tgcttttctg tgactggtga gtactcaacc aagtcattct gagaatagtg tatgcggcga
     3061 ccgagttgct cttgcccggc gtcaatacgg gataataccg cgccacatag cagaacttta
     3121 aaagtgctca tcattggaaa acgttcttcg gggcgaaaac tctcaaggat cttaccgctg
     3181 ttgagatcca gttcgatgta acccactcgt gcacccaact gatcttcagc atcttttact
     3241 ttcaccagcg tttctgggtg agcaaaaaca ggaaggcaaa atgccgcaaa aaagggaata
     3301 agggcgacac ggaaatgttg aatactcata ctctaccttt ttcaatatta ttgaagcatt
     3361 tatcagggtt attgtctcat gagcggatac atatttgaat gtatttagaa aaataaacaa
     3421 ataggggttc cgcgcacatt tccccgaaaa gtgccacctg acgtctaaga aaccattatt
     3481 atcatgacat taacctataa aaataggcgt atcacgaggc cctttcatc
//
