# Supplementary material for: Developing a Molecular Toolkit to ENABLE all to apply CRISPR/Cas9-based Gene Editing in planta
Source: bioRxiv preprint, doi:10.1101/2025.11.09.687425, version 2 (2025-11-13)
Supplement: Supplementary File 1 - Vector Sequences [file 687425_file03.zip › Vector sequences/Assembled vectors for this study/L2 CasA_AtU6-26p__AtGL1_sgRNAs.gb]

LOCUS       L2_CasA_AtU6-26p::AtGL1_sgRNAs       14028 bp    DNA     circular UNA 02-SEP-2025
DEFINITION  .
ACCESSION   urn.local...104-jlvmop1
VERSION     urn.local...104-jlvmop1
KEYWORDS    .
SOURCE      
  ORGANISM  .
FEATURES             Location/Qualifiers
     Fragment        11..2887
                     /Source_Sequence="referenceToDocument:
                     urn:local:.:23u-io1dmhx@29.6#0#6AE035CAB7EDDC5AA9A3BA86C04
                     9DCC3 label: pGMF005"
                     /Cloning_Method="Golden Gate Cloning"
                     /Enzymes="BbsI"
                     /Fragment_Type="Insert"
                     /label="pGMF005 (insert 1)"
     promoter        31..1368
                     /vntifkey=29
                     /modified_by="Florian"
                     /label="Promoter, 35S (Cauliflower Mosaic Virus)"
     5'_UTR          1385..1446
                     /vntifkey=52
                     /modified_by="Florian"
                     /label="TMV Omega"
     CDS             join(1456..1794,1985..2671)
                     /vntifkey=4
                     /modified_by="Florian"
                     /label="CDS hygromycin phophotransferase II (Escherichia
                     coli)"
     Intron          1795..1984
                     /vntifkey=15
                     /label="Intron_1"
     primer_bind     complement(1972..1990)
                     /%GC="52.6"
                     /Hairpin_Tm="None"
                     /Self_Dimer_Tm="16.6"
                     /Tm="57.6"
                     /Sequence="GACCGGCTGCAGTTATCAT"
                     /created_by="primer3"
                     /note="Derived using Geneious Prime 2024.0.7 'Annotate
                     from Database' based on nucleotide similarity"
                     /Transferred_From="GMF126"
                     /Transferred_Similarity="100.00%"
                     /Primary_Match="100.00%; Adjusted-Interval-0:0/0; <a
                     href=""urn:local:.:24v-i62m5um"">GMF126</a>"
                     /Alternative_Match="100.00%; Adjusted-Interval-0:0/0;
                     GMF126 (<a href=""urn:local:.:ix-eboo9ps"">pICSL4723 L2
                     backbone - pICSL11059 35Sp::HPTII:35St - pFH52
                     2x35Sp::SpCas9:NOSt - pGMF001 with PDS target1 - pGMF002
                     with PDS target2</a>)"
                     /label="GMF126"
     terminator      2676..2879
                     /vntifkey=43
                     /modified_by="Florian"
                     /label="3' untranslated region and terminator, 35S
                     (Cauliflower Mosaic Virus)"
     primer_bind     2736..2755
                     /%GC="40.0"
                     /Hairpin_Tm="None"
                     /Self_Dimer_Tm="None"
                     /Tm="51.2"
                     /annotation_group="3696785553408600d9e9f9a7-5022-4377-b117
                     -fa5c406a5b82"
                     /created_by="primer3"
                     /Sequence="AGATAAGGGAATTAGGGTTC"
                     /Mismatches=0
                     /#_Off-target_Sites=0
                     /Off-target_Template="pICSL11059 35Sp::HPTII:35St"
                     /label="GMF003"
     Fragment        2884..8158
                     /Source_Sequence="referenceToDocument:
                     urn:local:.:23t-io1dmhx@26.4#0#E73CA3A1069628AAD3428D11C1B
                     1E4FE label: pGMF004"
                     /Cloning_Method="Golden Gate Cloning"
                     /Enzymes="BbsI"
                     /Fragment_Type="Insert"
                     /label="pGMF004 (insert 2)"
     Promoter        2904..3656
                     /vntifkey=29
                     /label="2x CaMV 35S promoter"
     5'_UTR          3673..3734
                     /vntifkey=52
                     /modified_by="Florian"
                     /label="TMV Omega"
     CDS             3744..7880
                     /modified_by="hahnf"
                     /label="SpCas9 (Arabidopsis optimized)"
     primer_bind     complement(3816..3835)
                     /%GC="40.0"
                     /Hairpin_Tm="None"
                     /Self_Dimer_Tm="None"
                     /Tm="53.7"
                     /created_by="primer3"
                     /Sequence="TTCTTAGATGGCACCTTGTA"
                     /Mismatches=0
                     /note="Derived using Geneious Prime 2024.0.7 'Annotate
                     from Database' based on nucleotide similarity"
                     /Transferred_From="pICSL4723 L2 backbone - pICSL11059
                     35Sp::HPTII:35St - pFH52 2x35Sp::SpCas9:NOSt - pGMF001
                     with PDS target1 - pGMF002 with PDS target2"
                     /Transferred_Similarity="100.00%"
                     /Primary_Match="100.00%; Adjusted-Interval-0:0/0; GMF127
                     (<a href=""urn:local:.:ix-eboo9ps"">pICSL4723 L2 backbone
                     - pICSL11059 35Sp::HPTII:35St - pFH52 2x35Sp::SpCas9:NOSt
                     - pGMF001 with PDS target1 - pGMF002 with PDS
                     target2</a>)"
                     /Alternative_Match="100.00%; Adjusted-Interval-0:0/0;
                     GMF127 (<a href=""urn:local:.:1d4-dvu4edz"">pICSL4723 L2
                     backbone - pGMF006 - pFH52 2x35Sp::SpCas9:NOSt - pGMF001
                     with PDS target1 - pGMF002 with PDS target2</a>)"
                     /Alternative_Match="100.00%; Adjusted-Interval-0:0/0; <a
                     href=""urn:local:.:24z-i62m6w9"">GMF127</a>"
                     /label="GMF127"
     sig_peptide     7860..7880
                     /created_by="hahnf"
                     /label="SV40 NLS"
     Stop_codon      7881..7883
                     /created_by="hahnf"
                     /label="Stop"
     terminator      7888..8150
                     /vntifkey=43
                     /label="NOSt"
     primer_bind     7941..7959
                     /%GC="57.9"
                     /Hairpin_Tm="None"
                     /Self_Dimer_Tm="1.9"
                     /Tm="61.0"
                     /annotation_group="369674618114230076a56fcd-15ed-4193-b60f
                     -dc56877f6569"
                     /created_by="primer3"
                     /Sequence="GTTGCCGGTCTTGCGATGA"
                     /Mismatches=0
                     /#_Off-target_Sites=0
                     /Off-target_Template="pFH52 2x35Sp::SpCas9:NOSt"
                     /label="GMF004"
     Fragment        8155..8746
                     /Source_Sequence="referenceToDocument:
                     urn:local:.:3lx-io1i71x@8.1#0#4E5B5B563321D3A98E53AC5A9FF8
                     0AAB label: pBA15"
                     /Cloning_Method="Golden Gate Cloning"
                     /Enzymes="BbsI"
                     /Fragment_Type="Insert"
                     /label="pBA15 (insert 3)"
     promoter        8175..8622
                     /Application_Notes="Pol III promoter; drives expression
                     ofsmall RNAs."
                     /Full_Name="AtU6-26"
                     /References="<a href= target=_blank>Journal of
                     IntegrativePlant Biology. 49: 222 (2007)</a>; <a
                     href=target=_blank>Cell Res. 23: 1229 (2013)</a>"
                     /Subtype="Pol III promoter"
                     /__SeqFeature__="True"
                     /__level__=1
                     /description="Arabidopsis U6-26 gene promoter"
                     /name="AtU6-26"
                     /note="color: #0375bb; direction: RIGHT"
                     /official_designation="AtU6-26"
                     /uuid="677a7091815142ee91b04b1347c6b35e"
                     /label="AtU6-26p"
     misc_RNA        8624..8643
                     /created_by="Florian"
                     /modified_by="Florian"
                     /label="AtGL1 sgRNA1"
     misc_RNA        8644..8729
                     /created_by="Florian"
                     /label="improved sgRNA backbone (Dang et al., 2015)"
     terminator      8730..8738
                     /created_by="Florian"
                     /modified_by="Florian"
                     /label="PolyT"
     Fragment        8743..9334
                     /Source_Sequence="referenceToDocument:
                     urn:local:.:3nf-io1iot1@7.1#0#183FC16D04E3EB4E3575389F7AA6
                     4815 label: pBA16"
                     /Cloning_Method="Golden Gate Cloning"
                     /Enzymes="BbsI"
                     /Fragment_Type="Insert"
                     /label="pBA16 (insert 4)"
     promoter        8763..9211
                     /SerialCloner_Color="&hFF7F00"
                     /SerialCloner_Show="True"
                     /SerialCloner_Protect="True"
                     /SerialCloner_Arrow="True"
                     /modified_by="hahnf"
                     /note="Derived using Geneious Prime 2024.0.7 'Annotate
                     from Database' based on nucleotide similarity"
                     /Transferred_From="pGMF001a_with_Arabidopsis_U6-26_promote
                     r"
                     /Transferred_Similarity="100.00%"
                     /Primary_Match="100.00%; Adjusted-Interval-0:0/0; AtU6-26p
                     (<a
                     href=""urn:local:.:n-hwkaxtn"">pGMF001a_with_Arabidopsis_U
                     6-26_promoter</a>)"
                     /Alternative_Match="100.00%; Adjusted-Interval-0:0/0;
                     AtU6-26p (<a
                     href=""urn:local:.:j-hwkax9k"">pGMF002a_with_Arabidopsis_U
                     6-26_promoter</a>)"
                     /Alternative_Match="100.00%; Adjusted-Interval-0:0/-1;
                     AtU6-26 (<a href=""urn:local:.:y-i5qen40"">pGMF001a</a>)"
                     /label="AtU6-26p"
     misc_RNA        9212..9231
                     /created_by="Florian"
                     /modified_by="Florian"
                     /label="AtGL1 sgRNA2"
     misc_RNA        9232..9317
                     /created_by="Florian"
                     /note="Derived using Geneious Prime 2024.0.7 'Annotate
                     from Database' based on nucleotide similarity"
                     /Transferred_From="pGMF001a_with_Arabidopsis_U6-26_promote
                     r"
                     /Transferred_Similarity="100.00%"
                     /Primary_Match="100.00%; Adjusted-Interval-0:0/0; improved
                     sgRNA backbone (Dang et al., 2015) (<a
                     href=""urn:local:.:n-hwkaxtn"">pGMF001a_with_Arabidopsis_U
                     6-26_promoter</a>)"
                     /Alternative_Match="100.00%; Adjusted-Interval-0:0/0;
                     improved sgRNA backbone (Dang et al., 2015) (<a
                     href=""urn:local:.:7jj-d1yz4wq"">pGMF001</a>)"
                     /Alternative_Match="100.00%; Adjusted-Interval-0:0/0;
                     improved sgRNA backbone (Dang et al., 2015) (<a
                     href=""urn:local:.:j-hwkax9k"">pGMF002a_with_Arabidopsis_U
                     6-26_promoter</a>)"
                     /Alternative_Match="100.00%; Adjusted-Interval-0:0/0;
                     improved sgRNA backbone (Dang et al., 2015) (<a
                     href=""urn:local:.:ix-eboo9ps"">pICSL4723 L2 backbone -
                     pICSL11059 35Sp::HPTII:35St - pFH52 2x35Sp::SpCas9:NOSt -
                     pGMF001 with PDS target1 - pGMF002 with PDS target2</a>)"
                     /Alternative_Match="100.00%; Adjusted-Interval-0:0/0;
                     improved sgRNA backbone (Dang et al., 2015) (<a
                     href=""urn:local:.:ix-eboo9ps"">pICSL4723 L2 backbone -
                     pICSL11059 35Sp::HPTII:35St - pFH52 2x35Sp::SpCas9:NOSt -
                     pGMF001 with PDS target1 - pGMF002 with PDS target2</a>)"
                     /Alternative_Match="100.00%; Adjusted-Interval-0:0/0;
                     improved sgRNA backbone (Dang et al., 2015) (<a
                     href=""urn:local:.:1d4-dvu4edz"">pICSL4723 L2 backbone -
                     pGMF006 - pFH52 2x35Sp::SpCas9:NOSt - pGMF001 with PDS
                     target1 - pGMF002 with PDS target2</a>)"
                     /Alternative_Match="100.00%; Adjusted-Interval-0:0/0;
                     improved sgRNA backbone (Dang et al., 2015) (<a
                     href=""urn:local:.:1d4-dvu4edz"">pICSL4723 L2 backbone -
                     pGMF006 - pFH52 2x35Sp::SpCas9:NOSt - pGMF001 with PDS
                     target1 - pGMF002 with PDS target2</a>)"
                     /Alternative_Match="100.00%; Adjusted-Interval-0:0/0;
                     improved sgRNA backbone (Dang et al., 2015) (<a
                     href=""urn:local:.:y-i5qen40"">pGMF001a</a>)"
                     /Alternative_Match="100.00%; Adjusted-Interval-0:0/0;
                     improved sgRNA backbone (Dang et al., 2015) (<a
                     href=""urn:local:.:7jn-d1yz5cw"">pGMF002</a>)"
                     /Alternative_Match="100.00%; Adjusted-Interval-0:0/0;
                     improved sgRNA backbone (Dang et al., 2015) (<a
                     href=""urn:local:.:1h-ib5wyr0"">pGMF001 with integrated
                     annealed primers</a>)"
                     /label="improved sgRNA backbone (Dang et al., 2015)"
     terminator      9318..9326
                     /created_by="Florian"
                     /label="PolyT"
     Fragment        9331..14
                     /Source_Sequence="referenceToDocument:
                     urn:local:.:23s-io1dmhx@58.20#0#4E176BE1B9038EF829D16C873C
                     B33D84 label: pGMF003"
                     /Cloning_Method="Golden Gate Cloning"
                     /Enzymes="BbsI"
                     /Fragment_Type="Backbone"
                     /label="pGMF003 (backbone)"
     Misc._feature   complement(9348..9473)
                     /note="RB"
                     /note="color: #a6acb3; direction: LEFT"
                     /ApEinfo_fwdcolor="pink"
                     /ApEinfo_revcolor="pink"
                     /ApEinfo_graphicformat="arrow_data {{0 1 2 0 0 -1} {} 0}"
                     /modified_by="Florian"
                     /label="RB"
     primer_bind     complement(9466..9491)
                     /%GC="53.8"
                     /Hairpin_Tm="54.9"
                     /Self_Dimer_Tm="21.4"
                     /Tm="66.5"
                     /annotation_group="36966978831484006d7d75ac-f85f-4e6e-bd28
                     -cacb4831db27"
                     /created_by="primer3"
                     /Sequence="GAACCCTGTGGTTGGCATGCACATAC"
                     /Mismatches=0
                     /#_Off-target_Sites=0
                     /Off-target_Template="pICSL4723 L2 backbone"
                     /label="GMF001"
     CDS             12257..13048
                     /codon_start=1
                     /note="NPTII"
                     /note="color: #993366"
                     /translation="MAKMRISPELKKLIEKYRCVKDTEGMSPAKVYKLVGENENLYLK
                     MTDSRYKGTTYDVEREKDMMLWLEGKLPVPKVLHFERHDGWSNLLMSEADGVLCSEEY
                     EDEQSPEKIIELYAECIRLFHSIDISDCPYTNSLDSRLAELDYLLNNDLADVDCENWE
                     EDTPFKDPRELYDFLKTEKPEEELVFSHGDLGDSNIFVKDGKVSGFIDLGRSGRADKW
                     YDIA FCVRSLREDIGEEQYVELFFDLLGIKPDWEKIKYYILLDELF"
                     /ApEinfo_fwdcolor="pink"
                     /ApEinfo_revcolor="pink"
                     /ApEinfo_graphicformat="arrow_data {{0 1 2 0 0 -1} {} 0}"
                     /label="NPTII"
     rep_origin      13211..13825
                     /note="rep - pMB1"
                     /note="color: #a6acb3"
                     /ApEinfo_fwdcolor="pink"
                     /ApEinfo_revcolor="pink"
                     /ApEinfo_graphicformat="arrow_data {{0 1 2 0 0 -1} {} 0}"
                     /modified_by="Florian"
                     /label="rep - pMB1"
     Misc._feature   13877..14027
                     /note="LB"
                     /note="color: #a6acb3; direction: LEFT"
                     /ApEinfo_fwdcolor="pink"
                     /ApEinfo_revcolor="pink"
                     /ApEinfo_graphicformat="arrow_data {{0 1 2 0 0 -1} {} 0}"
                     /modified_by="Florian"
                     /label="LB"
     primer_bind     13942..13965
                     /%GC="50.0"
                     /Hairpin_Tm="None"
                     /Self_Dimer_Tm="None"
                     /Tm="61.3"
                     /annotation_group="3696697941807800155cbfc8-0945-40e4-97ff
                     -8edf075b060c"
                     /created_by="primer3"
                     /Sequence="CTGGTGGCAGGATATATTGTGGTG"
                     /Mismatches=0
                     /#_Off-target_Sites=0
                     /Off-target_Template="pICSL4723 L2 backbone"
                     /label="GMF002"
ORIGIN      
        1 gaacactctg tgccgaattc ggatccggag gaattccaat cccacaaaaa tctgagctta
       61 acagcacagt tgctcctctc agagcagaat cgggtattca acaccctcat atcaactact
      121 acgttgtgta taacggtcca catgccggta tatacgatga ctggggttgt acaaaggcgg
      181 caacaaacgg cgttcccgga gttgcacaca agaaatttgc cactattaca gaggcaagag
      241 cagcagctga cgcgtacaca acaagtcagc aaacagacag gttgaacttc atccccaaag
      301 gagaagctca actcaagccc aagagctttg ctaaggccct aacaagccca ccaaagcaaa
      361 aagcccactg gctcacgcta ggaaccaaaa ggcccagcag tgatccagcc ccaaaagaga
      421 tctcctttgc cccggagatt acaatggacg atttcctcta tctttacgat ctaggaagga
      481 agttcgaagg tgaaggtgac gacactatgt tcaccactga taatgagaag gttagcctct
      541 tcaatttcag aaagaatgct gacccacaga tggttagaga ggcctacgca gcaagtctca
      601 tcaagacgat ctacccgagt aacaatctcc aggagatcaa ataccttccc aagaaggtta
      661 aagatgcagt caaaagattc aggactaatt gcatcaagaa cacagagaaa gacatatttc
      721 tcaagatcag aagtactatt ccagtatgga cgattcaagg cttgcttcat aaaccaaggc
      781 aagtaataga gattggagtc tctaaaaagg tagttcctac tgaatctaag gccatgcatg
      841 gagtctaaga ttcaaatcga ggatctaaca gaactcgccg tcaagactgg cgaacagttc
      901 atacagagtc ttttacgact caatgacaag aagaaaatct tcgtcaacat ggtggagcac
      961 gacactctgg tctactccaa aaatgtcaaa gatacagtct cagaagatca aagggctatt
     1021 gagacttttc aacaaaggat aatttcggga aacctcctcg gattccattg cccagctatc
     1081 tgtcacttca tcgaaaggac agtagaaaag gaaggtggct cctacaaatg ccatcattgc
     1141 gataaaggaa aggctatcat tcaagatctc tctgccgaca gtggtcccaa agatggaccc
     1201 ccacccacga ggagcatcgt ggaaaaagaa gaggttccaa ccacgtctac aaagcaagtg
     1261 gattgatgtg acatctccac tgacgtaagg gatgacgcac aatcccacta tccttcgcaa
     1321 gacccttcct ctatataagg aagttcattt catttggaga ggacacgctc gagtataaga
     1381 gctcattttt acaacaatta ccaacaacaa caaacaacaa acaacattac aattacattt
     1441 acaattatcg atacaatgaa aaagcctgaa ctcaccgcga cgtctgtcga gaagtttctg
     1501 atcgaaaagt tcgacagcgt ctccgacctg atgcagctct cggagggcga agaatctcgt
     1561 gctttcagct tcgatgtagg agggcgtgga tatgtcctgc gggtaaatag ctgcgccgat
     1621 ggtttctaca aagatcgtta tgtttatcgg cactttgcat cggccgcgct cccgattccg
     1681 gaagtgcttg acattgggga attcagcgag agcctgacct attgcatctc ccgccgtgca
     1741 cagggtgtca cgttgcaaga cctgcctgaa accgaactgc ccgctgttct gcaggtaaat
     1801 ttctagtttt tctccttcat tttcttggtt aggacccttt tctcttttta tttttttgag
     1861 ctttgatctt tctttaaact gatctatttt ttaattgatt ggttatggtg taaatattac
     1921 atagctttaa ctgataatct gattacttta tttcgtgtgt ctatgatgat gatgataact
     1981 gcagccggtc gcggaggcca tggatgcgat cgctgcggcc gatcttagcc agacgagcgg
     2041 gttcggccca ttcggaccgc aaggaatcgg tcaatacact acatggcgtg atttcatatg
     2101 cgcgattgct gatccccatg tgtatcactg gcaaactgtg atggacgaca ccgtcagtgc
     2161 gtccgtcgcg caggctctcg atgagctgat gctttgggcc gaggactgcc ccgaagtccg
     2221 gcacctcgtg cacgcggatt tcggctccaa caatgtcctg acggacaatg gccgcataac
     2281 agcggtcatt gactggagcg aggcgatgtt cggggattcc caatacgagg tcgccaacat
     2341 cttcttctgg aggccgtggt tggcttgtat ggagcagcag acgcgctact tcgagcggag
     2401 gcatccggag cttgcaggat cgccgcggct ccgggcgtat atgctccgca ttggtcttga
     2461 ccaactctat cagagcttgg ttgacggcaa tttcgatgat gcagcttggg cgcagggtcg
     2521 atgcgacgca atcgtccgat ccggagccgg gactgtcggg cgtacacaaa tcgcccgcag
     2581 aagcgcggcc gtctggaccg atggctgtgt agaagtactc gccgatagtg gaaaccgacg
     2641 ccccagcact cgtccgaggg caaaggaata ggcttctcta gctagagtcg atcgacaagc
     2701 tcgagtttct ccataataat gtgtgagtag ttcccagata agggaattag ggttcctata
     2761 gggtttcgct catgtgttga gcatataaga aacccttagt atgtatttgt atttgtaaaa
     2821 tacttctatc aataaaattt ctaattccta aaaccaaaat ccagtactaa aatccagatc
     2881 gctgcaagaa ttcaagcttg gaggtcaaca tggtggagca cgacactctg gtctactcca
     2941 aaaatgtcaa agatacagtc tcagaagatc aaagggctat tgagactttt caacaaagga
     3001 taatttcggg aaacctcctc ggattccatt gcccagctat ctgtcacttc atcgaaagga
     3061 cagtagaaaa ggaaggtggc tcctacaaat gccatcattg cgataaagga aaggctatca
     3121 ttcaagatct ctctgccgac agtggtccca aagatggacc cccacccacg aggagcatcg
     3181 tggaaaaaga agaggttcca accacgtcta caaagcaagt ggattgatgt gataacatgg
     3241 tggagcacga cactctggtc tactccaaaa atgtcaaaga tacagtctca gaagatcaaa
     3301 gggctattga gacttttcaa caaaggataa tttcgggaaa cctcctcgga ttccattgcc
     3361 cagctatctg tcacttcatc gaaaggacag tagaaaagga aggtggctcc tacaaatgcc
     3421 atcattgcga taaaggaaag gctatcattc aagatctctc tgccgacagt ggtcccaaag
     3481 atggaccccc acccacgagg agcatcgtgg aaaaagaaga ggttccaacc acgtctacaa
     3541 agcaagtgga ttgatgtgac atctccactg acgtaaggga tgacgcacaa tcccactatc
     3601 cttcgcaaga cccttcctct atataaggaa gttcatttca tttggagagg acacgctcga
     3661 gtataagagc tcatttttac aacaattacc aacaacaaca aacaacaaac aacattacaa
     3721 ttacatttac aattatcgat acaatggata agaagtactc tatcggactc gatatcggaa
     3781 ctaactctgt gggatgggct gtgatcaccg atgagtacaa ggtgccatct aagaagttca
     3841 aggttctcgg aaacaccgat aggcactcta tcaagaaaaa ccttatcggt gctctcctct
     3901 tcgattctgg tgaaactgct gaggctacca gactcaagag aaccgctaga agaaggtaca
     3961 ccagaagaaa gaacaggatc tgctacctcc aagagatctt ctctaacgag atggctaaag
     4021 tggatgattc attcttccac aggctcgaag agtcattcct cgtggaagaa gataagaagc
     4081 acgagaggca ccctatcttc ggaaacatcg ttgatgaggt ggcataccac gagaagtacc
     4141 ctactatcta ccacctcaga aagaagctcg ttgattctac tgataaggct gatctcaggc
     4201 tcatctacct cgctctcgct cacatgatca agttcagagg acacttcctc atcgagggtg
     4261 atctcaaccc tgataactct gatgtggata agttgttcat ccagctcgtg cagacctaca
     4321 accagctttt cgaagagaac cctatcaacg cttcaggtgt ggatgctaag gctatcctct
     4381 ctgctaggct ctctaagtca agaaggcttg agaacctcat tgctcagctc cctggtgaga
     4441 agaagaacgg acttttcgga aacttgatcg ctctctctct cggactcacc cctaacttca
     4501 agtctaactt cgatctcgct gaggatgcaa agctccagct ctcaaaggat acctacgatg
     4561 atgatctcga taacctcctc gctcagatcg gagatcagta cgctgatttg ttcctcgctg
     4621 ctaagaacct ctctgatgct atcctcctca gtgatatcct cagagtgaac accgagatca
     4681 ccaaggctcc actctcagct tctatgatca agagatacga tgagcaccac caggatctca
     4741 cacttctcaa ggctcttgtt agacagcagc tcccagagaa gtacaaagag attttcttcg
     4801 atcagtctaa gaacggatac gctggttaca tcgatggtgg tgcatctcaa gaagagttct
     4861 acaagttcat caagcctatc ctcgagaaga tggatggaac cgaggaactc ctcgtgaagc
     4921 tcaatagaga ggatcttctc agaaagcaga ggaccttcga taacggatct atccctcatc
     4981 agatccacct cggagagttg cacgctatcc ttagaaggca agaggatttc tacccattcc
     5041 tcaaggataa cagggaaaag attgagaaga ttctcacctt cagaatccct tactacgtgg
     5101 gacctctcgc tagaggaaac tcaagattcg cttggatgac cagaaagtct gaggaaacca
     5161 tcaccccttg gaacttcgaa gaggtggtgg ataagggtgc tagtgctcag tctttcatcg
     5221 agaggatgac caacttcgat aagaaccttc caaacgagaa ggtgctccct aagcactctt
     5281 tgctctacga gtacttcacc gtgtacaacg agttgaccaa ggttaagtac gtgaccgagg
     5341 gaatgaggaa gcctgctttt ttgtcaggtg agcaaaagaa ggctatcgtt gatctcttgt
     5401 tcaagaccaa cagaaaggtg accgtgaagc agctcaaaga ggattacttc aagaaaatcg
     5461 agtgcttcga ttcagttgag atttctggtg ttgaggatag gttcaacgca tctctcggaa
     5521 cctaccacga tctcctcaag atcattaagg ataaggattt cttggataac gaggaaaacg
     5581 aggatatctt ggaggatatc gttcttaccc tcaccctctt tgaagataga gagatgattg
     5641 aagaaaggct caagacctac gctcatctct tcgatgataa ggtgatgaag cagttgaaga
     5701 gaagaagata cactggttgg ggaaggctct caagaaagct cattaacgga atcagggata
     5761 agcagtctgg aaagacaatc cttgatttcc tcaagtctga tggattcgct aacagaaact
     5821 tcatgcagct catccacgat gattctctca cctttaaaga ggatatccag aaggctcagg
     5881 tttcaggaca gggtgatagt ctccatgagc atatcgctaa cctcgctgga tctcctgcaa
     5941 tcaagaaggg aatcctccag actgtgaagg ttgtggatga gttggtgaag gtgatgggaa
     6001 ggcataagcc tgagaacatc gtgatcgaaa tggctagaga gaaccagacc actcagaagg
     6061 gacagaagaa ctctagggaa aggatgaaga ggatcgagga aggtatcaaa gagcttggat
     6121 ctcagatcct caaagagcac cctgttgaga acactcagct ccagaatgag aagctctacc
     6181 tctactacct ccagaacgga agggatatgt atgtggatca agagttggat atcaacaggc
     6241 tctctgatta cgatgttgat catatcgtgc cacagtcatt cttgaaggat gattctatcg
     6301 ataacaaggt gctcaccagg tctgataaga acaggggtaa gagtgataac gtgccaagtg
     6361 aagaggttgt gaagaaaatg aagaactatt ggaggcagct cctcaacgct aagctcatca
     6421 ctcagagaaa gttcgataac ttgactaagg ctgagagggg aggactctct gaattggata
     6481 aggcaggatt catcaagagg cagcttgtgg aaaccaggca gatcactaag cacgttgcac
     6541 agatcctcga ttctaggatg aacaccaagt acgatgagaa cgataagttg atcagggaag
     6601 tgaaggttat caccctcaag tcaaagctcg tgtctgattt cagaaaggat ttccaattct
     6661 acaaggtgag ggaaatcaac aactaccacc acgctcacga tgcttacctt aacgctgttg
     6721 ttggaaccgc tctcatcaag aagtatccta agctcgagtc agagttcgtg tacggtgatt
     6781 acaaggtgta cgatgtgagg aagatgatcg ctaagtctga gcaagagatc ggaaaggcta
     6841 ccgctaagta tttcttctac tctaacatca tgaatttctt caagaccgag attaccctcg
     6901 ctaacggtga gatcagaaag aggccactca tcgagacaaa cggtgaaaca ggtgagatcg
     6961 tgtgggataa gggaagggat ttcgctaccg ttagaaaggt gctctctatg ccacaggtga
     7021 acatcgttaa gaaaaccgag gtgcagaccg gtggattctc taaagagtct atcctcccta
     7081 agaggaactc tgataagctc attgctagga agaaggattg ggaccctaag aaatacggtg
     7141 gtttcgattc tcctaccgtg gcttactctg ttctcgttgt ggctaaggtt gagaagggaa
     7201 agagtaagaa gctcaagtct gttaaggaac ttctcggaat cactatcatg gaaaggtcat
     7261 ctttcgagaa gaacccaatc gatttcctcg aggctaaggg atacaaagag gttaagaagg
     7321 atctcatcat caagctccca aagtactcac tcttcgaact cgagaacggt agaaagagga
     7381 tgctcgcttc tgctggtgag cttcaaaagg gaaacgagct tgctctccca tctaagtacg
     7441 ttaactttct ttacctcgct tctcactacg agaagttgaa gggatctcca gaagataacg
     7501 agcagaagca acttttcgtt gagcagcaca agcactactt ggatgagatc atcgagcaga
     7561 tctctgagtt ctctaaaagg gtgatcctcg ctgatgcaaa cctcgataag gtgttgtctg
     7621 cttacaacaa gcacagagat aagcctatca gggaacaggc agagaacatc atccatctct
     7681 tcacccttac caacctcggt gctcctgctg ctttcaagta cttcgataca accatcgata
     7741 ggaagagata cacctctacc aaagaagtgc tcgatgctac cctcatccat cagtctatca
     7801 ctggactcta cgagactagg atcgatctct cacagctcgg tggtgattca agggctgatc
     7861 ctaagaagaa gaggaaggtt tgagcttgtc aagcagatcg ttcaaacatt tggcaataaa
     7921 gtttcttaag attgaatcct gttgccggtc ttgcgatgat tatcatataa tttctgttga
     7981 attacgttaa gcatgtaata attaacatgt aatgcatgac gttatttatg agatgggttt
     8041 ttatgattag agtcccgcaa ttatacattt aatacgcgat agaaaacaaa atatagcgcg
     8101 caaactagga taaattatcg cgcgcggtgt catctatgtt actagatcga cgctactaga
     8161 attcgagctc ggagaagctt cgttgaacaa cggaaactcg acttgccttc cgcacaatac
     8221 atcatttctt cttagctttt tttcttcttc ttcgttcata cagttttttt ttgtttatca
     8281 gcttacattt tcttgaaccg tagctttcgt tttcttcttt ttaactttcc attcggagtt
     8341 tttgtatctt gtttcatagt ttgtcccagg attagaatga ttaggcatcg aaccttcaag
     8401 aatttgattg aataaaacat cttcattctt aagatatgaa gataatcttc aaaaggcccc
     8461 tgggaatctg aaagaagaga agcaggccca tttatatggg aaagaacaat agtatttctt
     8521 atataggccc atttaagttg aaaacaatct tcaaaagtcc cacatcgctt agataagaaa
     8581 acgaagctga gtttatatac agctagagtc gaagtagtga ttgggaaaag ttgtagactg
     8641 agagtttcag agctatgctg gaaacagcat agcaagttga aataaggcta gtccgttatc
     8701 aacttgaaaa agtggcaccg agtcggtgct ttttttttcg ctttacgaat tcccatgggg
     8761 agaagcttcg ttgaacaacg gaaactcgac ttgccttccg cacaatacat catttcttct
     8821 tagctttttt tcttcttctt cgttcataca gttttttttt gtttatcagc ttacattttc
     8881 ttgaaccgta gctttcgttt tcttcttttt aactttccat tcggagtttt tgtatcttgt
     8941 ttcatagttt gtcccaggat tagaatgatt aggcatcgaa ccttcaagaa tttgattgaa
     9001 taaaacatct tcattcttaa gatatgaaga taatcttcaa aaggcccctg ggaatctgaa
     9061 agaagagaag caggcccatt tatatgggaa agaacaatag tatttcttat ataggcccat
     9121 ttaagttgaa aacaatcttc aaaagtccca catcgcttag ataagaaaac gaagctgagt
     9181 ttatatacag ctagagtcga agtagtgatt gttgagccct aatgtgaaca agtttcagag
     9241 ctatgctgga aacagcatag caagttgaaa taaggctagt ccgttatcaa cttgaaaaag
     9301 tggcaccgag tcggtgcttt ttttttcgct gggacacgaa gtgatccgtt taaactatca
     9361 gtgtttgaca ggatatattg gcgggtaaac ctaagagaaa agagcgttta ttagaataat
     9421 cggatattta aaagggcgtg aaaaggttta tccgttcgtc catttgtatg tgcatgccaa
     9481 ccacagggtt cccctcggga gtcagccgtg cggctgcatg aaatcctggc cggtttgtct
     9541 gatgccaagc tggcggcctg gccggccagc ttggccgctg aagaaaccga gcgccgccgt
     9601 ctaaaaaggt gatgtgtatt tgagtaaaac agcttgcgtc atgcggtcgc tgcgtatatg
     9661 atgcgatgag taaataaaca aatacgcaag gggaacgcat gaaggttatc gctgtactta
     9721 accagaaagg cgggtcaggc aagacgacca tcgcaaccca tctagcccgc gccctgcaac
     9781 tcgccggggc cgatgttctg ttagtcgatt ccgatcccca gggcagtgcc cgcgattggg
     9841 cggccgtgcg ggaagatcaa ccgctaaccg ttgtcggcat cgaccgcccg acgattgacc
     9901 gcgacgtgaa ggccatcggc cggcgcgact tcgtagtgat cgacggagcg ccccaggcgg
     9961 cggacttggc tgtgtccgcg atcaaggcag ccgacttcgt gctgattccg gtgcagccaa
    10021 gcccttacga catatgggcc accgccgacc tggtggagct ggttaagcag cgcattgagg
    10081 tcacggatgg aaggctacaa gcggcctttg tcgtgtcgcg ggcgatcaaa ggcacgcgca
    10141 tcggcggtga ggttgccgag gcgctggccg ggtacgagct gcccattctt gagtcccgta
    10201 tcacgcagcg cgtgagctac ccaggcactg ccgccgccgg cacaaccgtt cttgaatcag
    10261 aacccgaggg cgacgctgcc cgcgaggtcc aggcgctggc cgctgaaatt aaatcaaaac
    10321 tcatttgagt taatgaggta aagagaaaat gagcaaaagc acaaacacgc taagtgccgg
    10381 ccgtccgagc gcacgcagca gcaaggctgc aacgttggcc agcctggcag acacgccagc
    10441 catgaagcgg gtcaactttc agttgccggc ggaggatcac accaagctga agatgtacgc
    10501 ggtacgccaa ggcaagacca ttaccgagct gctatctgaa tacatcgcgc agctaccaga
    10561 gtaaatgagc aaatgaataa atgagtagat gaattttagc ggctaaagga ggcggcatgg
    10621 aaaatcaaga acaaccaggc accgacgccg tggaatgccc catgtgtgga ggaacgggcg
    10681 gttggccagg cgtaagcggc tgggttgtct gccggccctg caatggcact ggaaccccca
    10741 agcccgagga atcggcgtga gcggtcgcaa accatccggc ccggtacaaa tcggcgcggc
    10801 gctgggtgat gacctggtgg agaagttgaa ggccgcgcag gccgcccagc ggcaacgcat
    10861 cgaggcagaa gcacgccccg gtgaatcgtg gcaagcggcc gctgatcgaa tccgcaaaga
    10921 atcccggcaa ccgccggcag ccggtgcgtc gtcgattagg aagccgccca agggcgacga
    10981 gcaaccagat tttttcgttc cgatgctcta tgacgtgggc acccgcgata gtcgcagcat
    11041 catggacgtg gccgttttcc gtctgtcgaa gcgtgaccga cgagctggcg aggtgatccg
    11101 ctacgagctt ccagacgggc acgtagaggt ttccgcaggg ccggccggca tggccagtgt
    11161 gtgggattac gacctggtac tgatggcggt ttcccatcta accgaatcca tgaaccgata
    11221 ccgggaaggg aagggagaca agcccggccg cgtgttccgt ccacacgttg cggacgtact
    11281 caagttctgc cggcgagccg atggcggaaa gcagaaagac gacctggtag aaacctgcat
    11341 tcggttaaac accacgcacg ttgccatgca gcgtacgaag aaggccaaga acggccgcct
    11401 ggtgacggta tccgagggtg aagccttgat tagccgctac aagatcgtaa agagcgaaac
    11461 cgggcggccg gagtacatcg agatcgagct agctgattgg atgtaccgcg agattacaga
    11521 aggcaagaac ccggacgtgc tgacggttca ccccgattac tttttgatcg atcccggcat
    11581 cggccgtttt ctctaccgcc tggcacgccg cgccgcaggc aaggcagaag ccagatggtt
    11641 gttcaagacg atctacgaac gcagtggcag cgccggagag ttcaagaagt tctgtttcac
    11701 cgtgcgcaag ctgatcgggt caaatgacct gccggagtac gatttgaagg aggaggcggg
    11761 gcaggctggc ccgatcctag tcatgcgcta ccgcaacctg atcgagggcg aagcatccgc
    11821 cggttcctaa tgtacggagc agatgctagg gcaaattgcc ctagcagggg aaaaaggtcg
    11881 aaaaagcttc tttcctgtgg atagcacgta cattgggaac ccaaagccgt acattgggaa
    11941 ccggaacccg tacattggga acccaaagcc gtacattggg aaccggtcac acatgtaagt
    12001 gactgatata aaagagaaaa aaggcgattt ttccgcctaa aactctttaa aacttattaa
    12061 aactcttaaa acccgcctgg cctgtgcata actgtctggc cagcgcacag ccgaacagct
    12121 gcaaaaagcg cccacatcaa ggctccgagt gcgcggaacc cctatttgtt tatttttcta
    12181 aatacattca aatatgtatc cgctcatgag acaataaccc tgataaatgc ttcaataata
    12241 ttgaaaaagg aagagtatgg ctaaaatgag aatatcaccg gaattgaaaa aactgatcga
    12301 aaaataccgc tgcgtaaaag atacggaagg aatgtctcct gctaaggtat ataagctggt
    12361 gggagaaaat gaaaacctat atttaaaaat gacggacagc cggtataaag ggaccaccta
    12421 tgatgtggaa cgggaaaagg acatgatgct atggctggaa ggaaagctgc ctgttccaaa
    12481 ggtcctgcac tttgaacggc atgatggctg gagcaatctg ctcatgagtg aggccgatgg
    12541 cgtcctttgc tcggaagagt atgaagatga acaaagccct gaaaagatta tcgagctgta
    12601 tgcggagtgc atcaggctct ttcactccat cgacatatcg gattgtccct atacgaatag
    12661 cttagacagc cgcttagccg aattggatta cttactgaat aacgatctgg ccgatgtgga
    12721 ttgcgaaaac tgggaagagg acactccatt taaagatccg cgcgagctgt atgatttttt
    12781 aaagacggaa aagcccgaag aggaacttgt cttttcccac ggcgacctgg gagacagcaa
    12841 catctttgtg aaagatggca aagtaagtgg ctttattgat cttgggagaa gcggcagggc
    12901 ggacaagtgg tatgacattg ccttctgcgt ccggtcgctc agggaggata tcggggaaga
    12961 acagtatgtc gagctatttt ttgacttact ggggatcaag cctgattggg agaaaataaa
    13021 atattatatt ttactggatg aattgtttta gctgtcagac caagtttact catatatact
    13081 ttagattgat ttaaaacttc atttttaatt taaaaggatc taggtgaaga tcctttttga
    13141 taatctcatg accaaaatcc cttaacgtga gttttcgttc cactgagcgt cagaccccgt
    13201 agaaaagatc aaaggatctt cttgagatcc tttttttctg cgcgtaatct gctgcttgca
    13261 aacaaaaaaa ccaccgctac cagcggtggt ttgtttgccg gatcaagagc taccaactct
    13321 ttttccgaag gtaactggct tcagcagagc gcagatacca aatactgttc ttctagtgta
    13381 gccgtagtta ggccaccact tcaagaactc tgtagcaccg cctacatacc tcgctctgct
    13441 aatcctgtta ccagtggctg ctgccagtgg cgataagtcg tgtcttaccg ggttggactc
    13501 aagacgatag ttaccggata aggcgcagcg gtcgggctga acggggggtt cgtgcacaca
    13561 gcccagcttg gagcgaacga cctacaccga actgagatac ctacagcgtg agctatgaga
    13621 aagcgccacg cttcccgaag ggagaaaggc ggacaggtat ccggtaagcg gcagggtcgg
    13681 aacaggagag cgcacgaggg agcttccagg gggaaacgcc tggtatcttt atagtcctgt
    13741 cgggtttcgc cacctctgac ttgagcgtcg atttttgtga tgctcgtcag gggggcggag
    13801 cctatggaaa aacgccagca acgcggcctt tttacggttc ctgctcggat ctgttggacc
    13861 ggacagtagt catggttgat gggctgcctg tatcgagtgg tgattttgtg ccgagctgcc
    13921 ggtcggggag ctgttggctg gctggtggca ggatatattg tggtgtaaac aaattgacgc
    13981 ttagacaact taataacaca ttgcggacgt ttttaatgta ctggggtt
//
