# Supplementary material for: Developing a Molecular Toolkit to ENABLE all to apply CRISPR/Cas9-based Gene Editing in planta
Source: bioRxiv preprint, doi:10.1101/2025.11.09.687425, version 2 (2025-11-13)
Supplement: Supplementary File 1 - Vector Sequences [file 687425_file03.zip › Vector sequences/Assembled vectors for this study/L2 CasA_AtU6-26p__OsPDS1_sgRNAs.gb]

LOCUS       L2_CasA_AtU6-26p::OsPDS1_sgRNAs       13799 bp    DNA     circular UNA 02-SEP-2025
DEFINITION  .
ACCESSION   urn.local...zx-jlvmop1
VERSION     urn.local...zx-jlvmop1
KEYWORDS    .
SOURCE      
  ORGANISM  .
FEATURES             Location/Qualifiers
     Fragment        11..2658
                     /Source_Sequence="referenceToDocument:
                     urn:local:.:23v-io1dmhx@31.9#0#C2C246A7532DD476B25AADA008B
                     779FB label: pGMF006"
                     /Cloning_Method="Golden Gate Cloning"
                     /Enzymes="BbsI"
                     /Fragment_Type="Insert"
                     /label="pGMF006 (insert 1)"
     promoter        31..1368
                     /vntifkey=29
                     /modified_by="Florian"
                     /note="Derived using Geneious Prime 2021.2.2 'Annotate
                     from Database' based on nucleotide similarity"
                     /Transferred_From="L1 35Sp::eGFP-NLS:35St "
                     /Transferred_Similarity="100.00%"
                     /Primary_Match="100.00%; Adjusted-Interval-0:0/0; 35S
                     promoter (Cauliflower Mosaic Virus) (<a
                     href=""urn:local:.:v-dkb2238"">L1 35Sp::eGFP-NLS:35St
                     </a>)"
                     /Alternative_Match="100.00%; Adjusted-Interval-0:0/0;
                     Promoter, 35S (Cauliflower Mosaic Virus) (<a
                     href=""urn:local:.:7o5-d1z2kwz"">Final L2 for targeting
                     PDS</a>)"
                     /Alternative_Match="100.00%; Adjusted-Interval-0:0/0;
                     Promoter, 35S (Cauliflower Mosaic Virus) (<a
                     href=""urn:local:.:7jr-d1yz7zq"">pICSL11059
                     35Sp::HPTII:35St</a>)"
                     /Alternative_Match="100.00%; Adjusted-Interval-0:0/0;
                     Promoter, 35s (Cauliflower Mosaic Virus) (<a
                     href=""urn:local:.:f-c2iltpe"">pICSL11059</a>)"
                     /Alternative_Match="100.00%; Adjusted-Interval-0:0/0;
                     Promoter, 35s (Cauliflower Mosaic Virus) (<a
                     href=""urn:local:.:60-c2iy93f"">Level2 Plantain PDS KO
                     vector final assembly</a>)"
                     /label="35S promoter (Cauliflower Mosaic Virus)"
     5'_UTR          1385..1446
                     /vntifkey=52
                     /note="Derived using Geneious Prime 2021.2.2 'Annotate
                     from Database' based on nucleotide similarity"
                     /Transferred_From="pICSL11059"
                     /Transferred_Similarity="100.00%"
                     /Primary_Match="100.00%; Adjusted-Interval-0:0/0;
                     Promoter, 35s (Cauliflower Mosaic Virus) (<a
                     href=""urn:local:.:f-c2iltpe"">pICSL11059</a>)"
                     /Alternative_Match="100.00%; Adjusted-Interval-0:0/0;
                     Promoter, 35s (Cauliflower Mosaic Virus) (<a
                     href=""urn:local:.:60-c2iy93f"">Level2 Plantain PDS KO
                     vector final assembly</a>)"
                     /Alternative_Match="100.00%; Adjusted-Interval-0:0/0; TMV
                     Omega (<a href=""urn:local:.:v-dkb2238"">L1
                     35Sp::eGFP-NLS:35St </a>)"
                     /Alternative_Match="100.00%; Adjusted-Interval-0:0/0; TMV
                     Omega (<a href=""urn:local:.:60-c2iy93f"">Level2 Plantain
                     PDS KO vector final assembly</a>)"
                     /Alternative_Match="100.00%; Adjusted-Interval-0:0/0; TMV
                     Omega (<a href=""urn:local:.:7o5-d1z2kwz"">Final L2 for
                     targeting PDS</a>)"
                     /Alternative_Match="100.00%; Adjusted-Interval-0:0/0; TMV
                     Omega (<a href=""urn:local:.:7o5-d1z2kwz"">Final L2 for
                     targeting PDS</a>)"
                     /Alternative_Match="100.00%; Adjusted-Interval-0:0/0; TMV
                     Omega (<a href=""urn:local:.:7jr-d1yz7zq"">pICSL11059
                     35Sp::HPTII:35St</a>)"
                     /Alternative_Match="100.00%; Adjusted-Interval-0:0/0; TMV
                     Omega (<a href=""urn:local:.:w-c2ilwp9"">pFH52</a>)"
                     /Alternative_Match="100.00%; Adjusted-Interval-0:0/0; TMV
                     Omega (<a href=""urn:local:.:7jz-d1yz8pq"">pFH52
                     2x35Sp::SpCas9:NOSt</a>)"
                     /label="Promoter, 35s (Cauliflower Mosaic Virus)"
     CDS             1456..2172
                     /vntifkey=4
                     /modified_by="Florian"
                     /note="Derived using Geneious Prime 2021.2.2 'Annotate
                     from Database' based on nucleotide similarity"
                     /Transferred_From="L1 35Sp::eGFP-NLS:35St "
                     /Transferred_Similarity="100.00%"
                     /Primary_Match="100.00%; Adjusted-Interval-0:0/0; eGFP (<a
                     href=""urn:local:.:v-dkb2238"">L1 35Sp::eGFP-NLS:35St
                     </a>)"
                     /label="eGFP"
     primer_bind     complement(1530..1549)
                     /%GC="60.0"
                     /Hairpin_Tm="37.9"
                     /Self_Dimer_Tm="None"
                     /Tm="61.8"
                     /Sequence="CGGACACGCTGAACTTGTGG"
                     /created_by="primer3"
                     /note="Derived using Geneious Prime 2024.0.7 'Annotate
                     from Database' based on nucleotide similarity"
                     /Transferred_From="GMF128"
                     /Transferred_Similarity="100.00%"
                     /Primary_Match="100.00%; Adjusted-Interval-0:0/0; <a
                     href=""urn:local:.:253-i62m7um"">GMF128</a>"
                     /Alternative_Match="100.00%; Adjusted-Interval-0:0/0;
                     GMF128 (<a href=""urn:local:.:1d4-dvu4edz"">pICSL4723 L2
                     backbone - pGMF006 - pFH52 2x35Sp::SpCas9:NOSt - pGMF001
                     with PDS target1 - pGMF002 with PDS target2</a>)"
                     /label="GMF128"
     CDS             2179..2442
                     /codon_start=1
                     /note="/created_by=User"
                     /Original_Translation="AGSGAGGEFKREEQARKAKVNNEKKTEIVKPESCS
                     NEGDVKDLKRKDSEDGNEGEEEEASSKPKKPKVALSHLQDIDDTEADQEEE*"
                     /note="Derived using Geneious Prime 2021.2.2 'Annotate
                     from Database' based on nucleotide similarity"
                     /Transferred_From="L1 35Sp::eGFP-NLS:35St "
                     /Transferred_Similarity="100.00%"
                     /Primary_Match="100.00%; Adjusted-Interval-0:0/0; N7-NLS
                     (<a href=""urn:local:.:v-dkb2238"">L1 35Sp::eGFP-NLS:35St
                     </a>)"
                     /modified_by="Florian"
                     /label="N7-NLS"
     terminator      2447..2650
                     /vntifkey=43
                     /modified_by="Florian"
                     /note="Derived using Geneious Prime 2021.2.2 'Annotate
                     from Database' based on nucleotide similarity"
                     /Transferred_From="L1 35Sp::eGFP-NLS:35St "
                     /Transferred_Similarity="100.00%"
                     /Primary_Match="100.00%; Adjusted-Interval-0:0/0; 3'
                     untranslated region and terminator, 35S (Cauliflower
                     Mosaic Virus) (<a href=""urn:local:.:v-dkb2238"">L1
                     35Sp::eGFP-NLS:35St </a>)"
                     /Alternative_Match="100.00%; Adjusted-Interval-0:0/0; 3'
                     untranslated region and terminator, 35S (Cauliflower
                     Mosaic Virus) (<a href=""urn:local:.:7o5-d1z2kwz"">Final
                     L2 for targeting PDS</a>)"
                     /Alternative_Match="100.00%; Adjusted-Interval-0:0/0; 3'
                     untranslated region and terminator, 35S (Cauliflower
                     Mosaic Virus) (<a
                     href=""urn:local:.:7jr-d1yz7zq"">pICSL11059
                     35Sp::HPTII:35St</a>)"
                     /Alternative_Match="100.00%; Adjusted-Interval-0:0/0; 3'
                     untranslated region and terminator, 35s (Cauliflower
                     Mosaic Virus) (<a
                     href=""urn:local:.:f-c2iltpe"">pICSL11059</a>)"
                     /Alternative_Match="100.00%; Adjusted-Interval-0:0/0; 3'
                     untranslated region and terminator, 35s (Cauliflower
                     Mosaic Virus) (<a href=""urn:local:.:60-c2iy93f"">Level2
                     Plantain PDS KO vector final assembly</a>)"
                     /label="3' untranslated region and terminator, 35S
                     (Cauliflower Mosaic Virus)"
     Fragment        2655..7929
                     /Source_Sequence="referenceToDocument:
                     urn:local:.:23t-io1dmhx@26.4#0#E73CA3A1069628AAD3428D11C1B
                     1E4FE label: pGMF004"
                     /Cloning_Method="Golden Gate Cloning"
                     /Enzymes="BbsI"
                     /Fragment_Type="Insert"
                     /label="pGMF004 (insert 2)"
     Promoter        2675..3427
                     /vntifkey=29
                     /label="2x CaMV 35S promoter"
     5'_UTR          3444..3505
                     /vntifkey=52
                     /modified_by="Florian"
                     /label="TMV Omega"
     CDS             3515..7651
                     /modified_by="hahnf"
                     /label="SpCas9 (Arabidopsis optimized)"
     primer_bind     complement(3587..3606)
                     /%GC="40.0"
                     /Hairpin_Tm="None"
                     /Self_Dimer_Tm="None"
                     /Tm="53.7"
                     /created_by="primer3"
                     /Sequence="TTCTTAGATGGCACCTTGTA"
                     /Mismatches=0
                     /note="Derived using Geneious Prime 2024.0.7 'Annotate
                     from Database' based on nucleotide similarity"
                     /Transferred_From="pICSL4723 L2 backbone - pICSL11059
                     35Sp::HPTII:35St - pFH52 2x35Sp::SpCas9:NOSt - pGMF001
                     with PDS target1 - pGMF002 with PDS target2"
                     /Transferred_Similarity="100.00%"
                     /Primary_Match="100.00%; Adjusted-Interval-0:0/0; GMF127
                     (<a href=""urn:local:.:ix-eboo9ps"">pICSL4723 L2 backbone
                     - pICSL11059 35Sp::HPTII:35St - pFH52 2x35Sp::SpCas9:NOSt
                     - pGMF001 with PDS target1 - pGMF002 with PDS
                     target2</a>)"
                     /Alternative_Match="100.00%; Adjusted-Interval-0:0/0;
                     GMF127 (<a href=""urn:local:.:1d4-dvu4edz"">pICSL4723 L2
                     backbone - pGMF006 - pFH52 2x35Sp::SpCas9:NOSt - pGMF001
                     with PDS target1 - pGMF002 with PDS target2</a>)"
                     /Alternative_Match="100.00%; Adjusted-Interval-0:0/0; <a
                     href=""urn:local:.:24z-i62m6w9"">GMF127</a>"
                     /label="GMF127"
     sig_peptide     7631..7651
                     /created_by="hahnf"
                     /label="SV40 NLS"
     Stop_codon      7652..7654
                     /created_by="hahnf"
                     /label="Stop"
     terminator      7659..7921
                     /vntifkey=43
                     /label="NOSt"
     primer_bind     7712..7730
                     /%GC="57.9"
                     /Hairpin_Tm="None"
                     /Self_Dimer_Tm="1.9"
                     /Tm="61.0"
                     /annotation_group="369674618114230076a56fcd-15ed-4193-b60f
                     -dc56877f6569"
                     /created_by="primer3"
                     /Sequence="GTTGCCGGTCTTGCGATGA"
                     /Mismatches=0
                     /#_Off-target_Sites=0
                     /Off-target_Template="pFH52 2x35Sp::SpCas9:NOSt"
                     /label="GMF004"
     Fragment        7926..8517
                     /Source_Sequence="referenceToDocument:
                     urn:local:.:3k9-io1hxo5@8.1#0#1D15DE9F283D1E8B3A5E3ECB02A1
                     06D5 label: pBA13"
                     /Cloning_Method="Golden Gate Cloning"
                     /Enzymes="BbsI"
                     /Fragment_Type="Insert"
                     /label="pBA13 (insert 3)"
     promoter        7946..8393
                     /Application_Notes="Pol III promoter; drives expression
                     ofsmall RNAs."
                     /Full_Name="AtU6-26"
                     /References="<a href= target=_blank>Journal of
                     IntegrativePlant Biology. 49: 222 (2007)</a>; <a
                     href=target=_blank>Cell Res. 23: 1229 (2013)</a>"
                     /Subtype="Pol III promoter"
                     /__SeqFeature__="True"
                     /__level__=1
                     /description="Arabidopsis U6-26 gene promoter"
                     /name="AtU6-26"
                     /note="color: #0375bb; direction: RIGHT"
                     /official_designation="AtU6-26"
                     /uuid="677a7091815142ee91b04b1347c6b35e"
                     /label="AtU6-26p"
     misc_RNA        8395..8414
                     /created_by="Florian"
                     /modified_by="Florian"
                     /label="OsPDS sgRNA1"
     misc_RNA        8415..8500
                     /created_by="Florian"
                     /label="improved sgRNA backbone (Dang et al., 2015)"
     terminator      8501..8509
                     /created_by="Florian"
                     /modified_by="Florian"
                     /label="PolyT"
     Fragment        8514..9105
                     /Source_Sequence="referenceToDocument:
                     urn:local:.:3l3-io1i208@8.1#0#E8015F666A399F1F51BD05A98B66
                     FC42 label: pBA14"
                     /Cloning_Method="Golden Gate Cloning"
                     /Enzymes="BbsI"
                     /Fragment_Type="Insert"
                     /label="pBA14 (insert 4)"
     promoter        8534..8982
                     /SerialCloner_Color="&hFF7F00"
                     /SerialCloner_Show="True"
                     /SerialCloner_Protect="True"
                     /SerialCloner_Arrow="True"
                     /modified_by="hahnf"
                     /note="Derived using Geneious Prime 2024.0.7 'Annotate
                     from Database' based on nucleotide similarity"
                     /Transferred_From="pGMF001a_with_Arabidopsis_U6-26_promote
                     r"
                     /Transferred_Similarity="100.00%"
                     /Primary_Match="100.00%; Adjusted-Interval-0:0/0; AtU6-26p
                     (<a
                     href=""urn:local:.:n-hwkaxtn"">pGMF001a_with_Arabidopsis_U
                     6-26_promoter</a>)"
                     /Alternative_Match="100.00%; Adjusted-Interval-0:0/0;
                     AtU6-26p (<a
                     href=""urn:local:.:j-hwkax9k"">pGMF002a_with_Arabidopsis_U
                     6-26_promoter</a>)"
                     /Alternative_Match="100.00%; Adjusted-Interval-0:0/-1;
                     AtU6-26 (<a href=""urn:local:.:y-i5qen40"">pGMF001a</a>)"
                     /label="AtU6-26p"
     misc_RNA        8983..9002
                     /created_by="Florian"
                     /modified_by="Florian"
                     /label="OsPDS sgRNA2"
     misc_RNA        9003..9088
                     /created_by="Florian"
                     /note="Derived using Geneious Prime 2024.0.7 'Annotate
                     from Database' based on nucleotide similarity"
                     /Transferred_From="pGMF001a_with_Arabidopsis_U6-26_promote
                     r"
                     /Transferred_Similarity="100.00%"
                     /Primary_Match="100.00%; Adjusted-Interval-0:0/0; improved
                     sgRNA backbone (Dang et al., 2015) (<a
                     href=""urn:local:.:n-hwkaxtn"">pGMF001a_with_Arabidopsis_U
                     6-26_promoter</a>)"
                     /Alternative_Match="100.00%; Adjusted-Interval-0:0/0;
                     improved sgRNA backbone (Dang et al., 2015) (<a
                     href=""urn:local:.:7jj-d1yz4wq"">pGMF001</a>)"
                     /Alternative_Match="100.00%; Adjusted-Interval-0:0/0;
                     improved sgRNA backbone (Dang et al., 2015) (<a
                     href=""urn:local:.:j-hwkax9k"">pGMF002a_with_Arabidopsis_U
                     6-26_promoter</a>)"
                     /Alternative_Match="100.00%; Adjusted-Interval-0:0/0;
                     improved sgRNA backbone (Dang et al., 2015) (<a
                     href=""urn:local:.:ix-eboo9ps"">pICSL4723 L2 backbone -
                     pICSL11059 35Sp::HPTII:35St - pFH52 2x35Sp::SpCas9:NOSt -
                     pGMF001 with PDS target1 - pGMF002 with PDS target2</a>)"
                     /Alternative_Match="100.00%; Adjusted-Interval-0:0/0;
                     improved sgRNA backbone (Dang et al., 2015) (<a
                     href=""urn:local:.:ix-eboo9ps"">pICSL4723 L2 backbone -
                     pICSL11059 35Sp::HPTII:35St - pFH52 2x35Sp::SpCas9:NOSt -
                     pGMF001 with PDS target1 - pGMF002 with PDS target2</a>)"
                     /Alternative_Match="100.00%; Adjusted-Interval-0:0/0;
                     improved sgRNA backbone (Dang et al., 2015) (<a
                     href=""urn:local:.:1d4-dvu4edz"">pICSL4723 L2 backbone -
                     pGMF006 - pFH52 2x35Sp::SpCas9:NOSt - pGMF001 with PDS
                     target1 - pGMF002 with PDS target2</a>)"
                     /Alternative_Match="100.00%; Adjusted-Interval-0:0/0;
                     improved sgRNA backbone (Dang et al., 2015) (<a
                     href=""urn:local:.:1d4-dvu4edz"">pICSL4723 L2 backbone -
                     pGMF006 - pFH52 2x35Sp::SpCas9:NOSt - pGMF001 with PDS
                     target1 - pGMF002 with PDS target2</a>)"
                     /Alternative_Match="100.00%; Adjusted-Interval-0:0/0;
                     improved sgRNA backbone (Dang et al., 2015) (<a
                     href=""urn:local:.:y-i5qen40"">pGMF001a</a>)"
                     /Alternative_Match="100.00%; Adjusted-Interval-0:0/0;
                     improved sgRNA backbone (Dang et al., 2015) (<a
                     href=""urn:local:.:7jn-d1yz5cw"">pGMF002</a>)"
                     /Alternative_Match="100.00%; Adjusted-Interval-0:0/0;
                     improved sgRNA backbone (Dang et al., 2015) (<a
                     href=""urn:local:.:1h-ib5wyr0"">pGMF001 with integrated
                     annealed primers</a>)"
                     /label="improved sgRNA backbone (Dang et al., 2015)"
     terminator      9089..9097
                     /created_by="Florian"
                     /label="PolyT"
     Fragment        9102..14
                     /Source_Sequence="referenceToDocument:
                     urn:local:.:23s-io1dmhx@58.20#0#4E176BE1B9038EF829D16C873C
                     B33D84 label: pGMF003"
                     /Cloning_Method="Golden Gate Cloning"
                     /Enzymes="BbsI"
                     /Fragment_Type="Backbone"
                     /label="pGMF003 (backbone)"
     Misc._feature   complement(9119..9244)
                     /note="RB"
                     /note="color: #a6acb3; direction: LEFT"
                     /ApEinfo_fwdcolor="pink"
                     /ApEinfo_revcolor="pink"
                     /ApEinfo_graphicformat="arrow_data {{0 1 2 0 0 -1} {} 0}"
                     /modified_by="Florian"
                     /label="RB"
     primer_bind     complement(9237..9262)
                     /%GC="53.8"
                     /Hairpin_Tm="54.9"
                     /Self_Dimer_Tm="21.4"
                     /Tm="66.5"
                     /annotation_group="36966978831484006d7d75ac-f85f-4e6e-bd28
                     -cacb4831db27"
                     /created_by="primer3"
                     /Sequence="GAACCCTGTGGTTGGCATGCACATAC"
                     /Mismatches=0
                     /#_Off-target_Sites=0
                     /Off-target_Template="pICSL4723 L2 backbone"
                     /label="GMF001"
     CDS             12028..12819
                     /codon_start=1
                     /note="NPTII"
                     /note="color: #993366"
                     /translation="MAKMRISPELKKLIEKYRCVKDTEGMSPAKVYKLVGENENLYLK
                     MTDSRYKGTTYDVEREKDMMLWLEGKLPVPKVLHFERHDGWSNLLMSEADGVLCSEEY
                     EDEQSPEKIIELYAECIRLFHSIDISDCPYTNSLDSRLAELDYLLNNDLADVDCENWE
                     EDTPFKDPRELYDFLKTEKPEEELVFSHGDLGDSNIFVKDGKVSGFIDLGRSGRADKW
                     YDIA FCVRSLREDIGEEQYVELFFDLLGIKPDWEKIKYYILLDELF"
                     /ApEinfo_fwdcolor="pink"
                     /ApEinfo_revcolor="pink"
                     /ApEinfo_graphicformat="arrow_data {{0 1 2 0 0 -1} {} 0}"
                     /label="NPTII"
     rep_origin      12982..13596
                     /note="rep - pMB1"
                     /note="color: #a6acb3"
                     /ApEinfo_fwdcolor="pink"
                     /ApEinfo_revcolor="pink"
                     /ApEinfo_graphicformat="arrow_data {{0 1 2 0 0 -1} {} 0}"
                     /modified_by="Florian"
                     /label="rep - pMB1"
     Misc._feature   13648..13798
                     /note="LB"
                     /note="color: #a6acb3; direction: LEFT"
                     /ApEinfo_fwdcolor="pink"
                     /ApEinfo_revcolor="pink"
                     /ApEinfo_graphicformat="arrow_data {{0 1 2 0 0 -1} {} 0}"
                     /modified_by="Florian"
                     /label="LB"
     primer_bind     13713..13736
                     /%GC="50.0"
                     /Hairpin_Tm="None"
                     /Self_Dimer_Tm="None"
                     /Tm="61.3"
                     /annotation_group="3696697941807800155cbfc8-0945-40e4-97ff
                     -8edf075b060c"
                     /created_by="primer3"
                     /Sequence="CTGGTGGCAGGATATATTGTGGTG"
                     /Mismatches=0
                     /#_Off-target_Sites=0
                     /Off-target_Template="pICSL4723 L2 backbone"
                     /label="GMF002"
ORIGIN      
        1 gaacactctg tgccgaattc ggatccggag gaattccaat cccacaaaaa tctgagctta
       61 acagcacagt tgctcctctc agagcagaat cgggtattca acaccctcat atcaactact
      121 acgttgtgta taacggtcca catgccggta tatacgatga ctggggttgt acaaaggcgg
      181 caacaaacgg cgttcccgga gttgcacaca agaaatttgc cactattaca gaggcaagag
      241 cagcagctga cgcgtacaca acaagtcagc aaacagacag gttgaacttc atccccaaag
      301 gagaagctca actcaagccc aagagctttg ctaaggccct aacaagccca ccaaagcaaa
      361 aagcccactg gctcacgcta ggaaccaaaa ggcccagcag tgatccagcc ccaaaagaga
      421 tctcctttgc cccggagatt acaatggacg atttcctcta tctttacgat ctaggaagga
      481 agttcgaagg tgaaggtgac gacactatgt tcaccactga taatgagaag gttagcctct
      541 tcaatttcag aaagaatgct gacccacaga tggttagaga ggcctacgca gcaagtctca
      601 tcaagacgat ctacccgagt aacaatctcc aggagatcaa ataccttccc aagaaggtta
      661 aagatgcagt caaaagattc aggactaatt gcatcaagaa cacagagaaa gacatatttc
      721 tcaagatcag aagtactatt ccagtatgga cgattcaagg cttgcttcat aaaccaaggc
      781 aagtaataga gattggagtc tctaaaaagg tagttcctac tgaatctaag gccatgcatg
      841 gagtctaaga ttcaaatcga ggatctaaca gaactcgccg tcaagactgg cgaacagttc
      901 atacagagtc ttttacgact caatgacaag aagaaaatct tcgtcaacat ggtggagcac
      961 gacactctgg tctactccaa aaatgtcaaa gatacagtct cagaagatca aagggctatt
     1021 gagacttttc aacaaaggat aatttcggga aacctcctcg gattccattg cccagctatc
     1081 tgtcacttca tcgaaaggac agtagaaaag gaaggtggct cctacaaatg ccatcattgc
     1141 gataaaggaa aggctatcat tcaagatctc tctgccgaca gtggtcccaa agatggaccc
     1201 ccacccacga ggagcatcgt ggaaaaagaa gaggttccaa ccacgtctac aaagcaagtg
     1261 gattgatgtg acatctccac tgacgtaagg gatgacgcac aatcccacta tccttcgcaa
     1321 gacccttcct ctatataagg aagttcattt catttggaga ggacacgctc gagtataaga
     1381 gctcattttt acaacaatta ccaacaacaa caaacaacaa acaacattac aattacattt
     1441 acaattatcg atacaatggt gagcaagggc gaggagctgt tcaccggcgt ggtgcccatc
     1501 ctggtcgagc tggacggcga cgtaaacggc cacaagttca gcgtgtccgg cgagggcgag
     1561 ggcgatgcca cctacggcaa gctgaccctg aagttcatct gcaccaccgg caagctgccc
     1621 gtgccctggc ccaccctcgt gaccaccctg acctacggcg tgcagtgctt cagccgctac
     1681 cccgaccaca tgaagcagca cgacttcttc aagtccgcca tgcccgaagg ctacgtccag
     1741 gagcgcacca tcttcttcaa ggacgacggc aactacaaga cccgcgccga ggtgaagttc
     1801 gagggcgaca ccctggtgaa ccgcatcgag ctgaagggca tcgacttcaa ggaggacggc
     1861 aacatcctgg ggcacaagct ggagtacaac tacaacagcc acaacgtcta tatcatggcc
     1921 gacaagcaga agaacggcat caaggtgaac ttcaagatcc gccacaacat cgaggacggc
     1981 agcgtgcagc tcgccgacca ctaccagcag aacaccccca tcggcgacgg ccccgtgctg
     2041 ctgcccgaca accactacct gagcacccag tccgccctga gcaaagaccc caacgagaag
     2101 cgcgatcaca tggtcctgct ggagttcgtg accgccgccg ggatcactct cggcatggac
     2161 gagctgtaca agggaggtgc cggcagtggc gctggcggag aatttaagcg cgaagaacaa
     2221 gcccgcaagg ctaaagttaa taacgaaaaa aagaccgaaa tcgtcaagcc agagtcttgc
     2281 tccaatgagg gcgatgtgaa ggatcttaaa aggaaagact ctgaggatgg aaatgaaggg
     2341 gaggaagaag aggcttcgag taagcccaag aaaccgaagg tcgcactgag tcacttgcag
     2401 gacatagatg atacggaagc tgaccaagaa gaagaataat gagcttctct agctagagtc
     2461 gatcgacaag ctcgagtttc tccataataa tgtgtgagta gttcccagat aagggaatta
     2521 gggttcctat agggtttcgc tcatgtgttg agcatataag aaacccttag tatgtatttg
     2581 tatttgtaaa atacttctat caataaaatt tctaattcct aaaaccaaaa tccagtacta
     2641 aaatccagat cgctgcaaga attcaagctt ggaggtcaac atggtggagc acgacactct
     2701 ggtctactcc aaaaatgtca aagatacagt ctcagaagat caaagggcta ttgagacttt
     2761 tcaacaaagg ataatttcgg gaaacctcct cggattccat tgcccagcta tctgtcactt
     2821 catcgaaagg acagtagaaa aggaaggtgg ctcctacaaa tgccatcatt gcgataaagg
     2881 aaaggctatc attcaagatc tctctgccga cagtggtccc aaagatggac ccccacccac
     2941 gaggagcatc gtggaaaaag aagaggttcc aaccacgtct acaaagcaag tggattgatg
     3001 tgataacatg gtggagcacg acactctggt ctactccaaa aatgtcaaag atacagtctc
     3061 agaagatcaa agggctattg agacttttca acaaaggata atttcgggaa acctcctcgg
     3121 attccattgc ccagctatct gtcacttcat cgaaaggaca gtagaaaagg aaggtggctc
     3181 ctacaaatgc catcattgcg ataaaggaaa ggctatcatt caagatctct ctgccgacag
     3241 tggtcccaaa gatggacccc cacccacgag gagcatcgtg gaaaaagaag aggttccaac
     3301 cacgtctaca aagcaagtgg attgatgtga catctccact gacgtaaggg atgacgcaca
     3361 atcccactat ccttcgcaag acccttcctc tatataagga agttcatttc atttggagag
     3421 gacacgctcg agtataagag ctcattttta caacaattac caacaacaac aaacaacaaa
     3481 caacattaca attacattta caattatcga tacaatggat aagaagtact ctatcggact
     3541 cgatatcgga actaactctg tgggatgggc tgtgatcacc gatgagtaca aggtgccatc
     3601 taagaagttc aaggttctcg gaaacaccga taggcactct atcaagaaaa accttatcgg
     3661 tgctctcctc ttcgattctg gtgaaactgc tgaggctacc agactcaaga gaaccgctag
     3721 aagaaggtac accagaagaa agaacaggat ctgctacctc caagagatct tctctaacga
     3781 gatggctaaa gtggatgatt cattcttcca caggctcgaa gagtcattcc tcgtggaaga
     3841 agataagaag cacgagaggc accctatctt cggaaacatc gttgatgagg tggcatacca
     3901 cgagaagtac cctactatct accacctcag aaagaagctc gttgattcta ctgataaggc
     3961 tgatctcagg ctcatctacc tcgctctcgc tcacatgatc aagttcagag gacacttcct
     4021 catcgagggt gatctcaacc ctgataactc tgatgtggat aagttgttca tccagctcgt
     4081 gcagacctac aaccagcttt tcgaagagaa ccctatcaac gcttcaggtg tggatgctaa
     4141 ggctatcctc tctgctaggc tctctaagtc aagaaggctt gagaacctca ttgctcagct
     4201 ccctggtgag aagaagaacg gacttttcgg aaacttgatc gctctctctc tcggactcac
     4261 ccctaacttc aagtctaact tcgatctcgc tgaggatgca aagctccagc tctcaaagga
     4321 tacctacgat gatgatctcg ataacctcct cgctcagatc ggagatcagt acgctgattt
     4381 gttcctcgct gctaagaacc tctctgatgc tatcctcctc agtgatatcc tcagagtgaa
     4441 caccgagatc accaaggctc cactctcagc ttctatgatc aagagatacg atgagcacca
     4501 ccaggatctc acacttctca aggctcttgt tagacagcag ctcccagaga agtacaaaga
     4561 gattttcttc gatcagtcta agaacggata cgctggttac atcgatggtg gtgcatctca
     4621 agaagagttc tacaagttca tcaagcctat cctcgagaag atggatggaa ccgaggaact
     4681 cctcgtgaag ctcaatagag aggatcttct cagaaagcag aggaccttcg ataacggatc
     4741 tatccctcat cagatccacc tcggagagtt gcacgctatc cttagaaggc aagaggattt
     4801 ctacccattc ctcaaggata acagggaaaa gattgagaag attctcacct tcagaatccc
     4861 ttactacgtg ggacctctcg ctagaggaaa ctcaagattc gcttggatga ccagaaagtc
     4921 tgaggaaacc atcacccctt ggaacttcga agaggtggtg gataagggtg ctagtgctca
     4981 gtctttcatc gagaggatga ccaacttcga taagaacctt ccaaacgaga aggtgctccc
     5041 taagcactct ttgctctacg agtacttcac cgtgtacaac gagttgacca aggttaagta
     5101 cgtgaccgag ggaatgagga agcctgcttt tttgtcaggt gagcaaaaga aggctatcgt
     5161 tgatctcttg ttcaagacca acagaaaggt gaccgtgaag cagctcaaag aggattactt
     5221 caagaaaatc gagtgcttcg attcagttga gatttctggt gttgaggata ggttcaacgc
     5281 atctctcgga acctaccacg atctcctcaa gatcattaag gataaggatt tcttggataa
     5341 cgaggaaaac gaggatatct tggaggatat cgttcttacc ctcaccctct ttgaagatag
     5401 agagatgatt gaagaaaggc tcaagaccta cgctcatctc ttcgatgata aggtgatgaa
     5461 gcagttgaag agaagaagat acactggttg gggaaggctc tcaagaaagc tcattaacgg
     5521 aatcagggat aagcagtctg gaaagacaat ccttgatttc ctcaagtctg atggattcgc
     5581 taacagaaac ttcatgcagc tcatccacga tgattctctc acctttaaag aggatatcca
     5641 gaaggctcag gtttcaggac agggtgatag tctccatgag catatcgcta acctcgctgg
     5701 atctcctgca atcaagaagg gaatcctcca gactgtgaag gttgtggatg agttggtgaa
     5761 ggtgatggga aggcataagc ctgagaacat cgtgatcgaa atggctagag agaaccagac
     5821 cactcagaag ggacagaaga actctaggga aaggatgaag aggatcgagg aaggtatcaa
     5881 agagcttgga tctcagatcc tcaaagagca ccctgttgag aacactcagc tccagaatga
     5941 gaagctctac ctctactacc tccagaacgg aagggatatg tatgtggatc aagagttgga
     6001 tatcaacagg ctctctgatt acgatgttga tcatatcgtg ccacagtcat tcttgaagga
     6061 tgattctatc gataacaagg tgctcaccag gtctgataag aacaggggta agagtgataa
     6121 cgtgccaagt gaagaggttg tgaagaaaat gaagaactat tggaggcagc tcctcaacgc
     6181 taagctcatc actcagagaa agttcgataa cttgactaag gctgagaggg gaggactctc
     6241 tgaattggat aaggcaggat tcatcaagag gcagcttgtg gaaaccaggc agatcactaa
     6301 gcacgttgca cagatcctcg attctaggat gaacaccaag tacgatgaga acgataagtt
     6361 gatcagggaa gtgaaggtta tcaccctcaa gtcaaagctc gtgtctgatt tcagaaagga
     6421 tttccaattc tacaaggtga gggaaatcaa caactaccac cacgctcacg atgcttacct
     6481 taacgctgtt gttggaaccg ctctcatcaa gaagtatcct aagctcgagt cagagttcgt
     6541 gtacggtgat tacaaggtgt acgatgtgag gaagatgatc gctaagtctg agcaagagat
     6601 cggaaaggct accgctaagt atttcttcta ctctaacatc atgaatttct tcaagaccga
     6661 gattaccctc gctaacggtg agatcagaaa gaggccactc atcgagacaa acggtgaaac
     6721 aggtgagatc gtgtgggata agggaaggga tttcgctacc gttagaaagg tgctctctat
     6781 gccacaggtg aacatcgtta agaaaaccga ggtgcagacc ggtggattct ctaaagagtc
     6841 tatcctccct aagaggaact ctgataagct cattgctagg aagaaggatt gggaccctaa
     6901 gaaatacggt ggtttcgatt ctcctaccgt ggcttactct gttctcgttg tggctaaggt
     6961 tgagaaggga aagagtaaga agctcaagtc tgttaaggaa cttctcggaa tcactatcat
     7021 ggaaaggtca tctttcgaga agaacccaat cgatttcctc gaggctaagg gatacaaaga
     7081 ggttaagaag gatctcatca tcaagctccc aaagtactca ctcttcgaac tcgagaacgg
     7141 tagaaagagg atgctcgctt ctgctggtga gcttcaaaag ggaaacgagc ttgctctccc
     7201 atctaagtac gttaactttc tttacctcgc ttctcactac gagaagttga agggatctcc
     7261 agaagataac gagcagaagc aacttttcgt tgagcagcac aagcactact tggatgagat
     7321 catcgagcag atctctgagt tctctaaaag ggtgatcctc gctgatgcaa acctcgataa
     7381 ggtgttgtct gcttacaaca agcacagaga taagcctatc agggaacagg cagagaacat
     7441 catccatctc ttcaccctta ccaacctcgg tgctcctgct gctttcaagt acttcgatac
     7501 aaccatcgat aggaagagat acacctctac caaagaagtg ctcgatgcta ccctcatcca
     7561 tcagtctatc actggactct acgagactag gatcgatctc tcacagctcg gtggtgattc
     7621 aagggctgat cctaagaaga agaggaaggt ttgagcttgt caagcagatc gttcaaacat
     7681 ttggcaataa agtttcttaa gattgaatcc tgttgccggt cttgcgatga ttatcatata
     7741 atttctgttg aattacgtta agcatgtaat aattaacatg taatgcatga cgttatttat
     7801 gagatgggtt tttatgatta gagtcccgca attatacatt taatacgcga tagaaaacaa
     7861 aatatagcgc gcaaactagg ataaattatc gcgcgcggtg tcatctatgt tactagatcg
     7921 acgctactag aattcgagct cggagaagct tcgttgaaca acggaaactc gacttgcctt
     7981 ccgcacaata catcatttct tcttagcttt ttttcttctt cttcgttcat acagtttttt
     8041 tttgtttatc agcttacatt ttcttgaacc gtagctttcg ttttcttctt tttaactttc
     8101 cattcggagt ttttgtatct tgtttcatag tttgtcccag gattagaatg attaggcatc
     8161 gaaccttcaa gaatttgatt gaataaaaca tcttcattct taagatatga agataatctt
     8221 caaaaggccc ctgggaatct gaaagaagag aagcaggccc atttatatgg gaaagaacaa
     8281 tagtatttct tatataggcc catttaagtt gaaaacaatc ttcaaaagtc ccacatcgct
     8341 tagataagaa aacgaagctg agtttatata cagctagagt cgaagtagtg attggtggag
     8401 gtcttggaaa gtccgtttca gagctatgct ggaaacagca tagcaagttg aaataaggct
     8461 agtccgttat caacttgaaa aagtggcacc gagtcggtgc tttttttttc gctttacgaa
     8521 ttcccatggg gagaagcttc gttgaacaac ggaaactcga cttgccttcc gcacaataca
     8581 tcatttcttc ttagcttttt ttcttcttct tcgttcatac agtttttttt tgtttatcag
     8641 cttacatttt cttgaaccgt agctttcgtt ttcttctttt taactttcca ttcggagttt
     8701 ttgtatcttg tttcatagtt tgtcccagga ttagaatgat taggcatcga accttcaaga
     8761 atttgattga ataaaacatc ttcattctta agatatgaag ataatcttca aaaggcccct
     8821 gggaatctga aagaagagaa gcaggcccat ttatatggga aagaacaata gtatttctta
     8881 tataggccca tttaagttga aaacaatctt caaaagtccc acatcgctta gataagaaaa
     8941 cgaagctgag tttatataca gctagagtcg aagtagtgat tgccagcaat cacgacctgt
     9001 aagtttcaga gctatgctgg aaacagcata gcaagttgaa ataaggctag tccgttatca
     9061 acttgaaaaa gtggcaccga gtcggtgctt tttttttcgc tgggacacga agtgatccgt
     9121 ttaaactatc agtgtttgac aggatatatt ggcgggtaaa cctaagagaa aagagcgttt
     9181 attagaataa tcggatattt aaaagggcgt gaaaaggttt atccgttcgt ccatttgtat
     9241 gtgcatgcca accacagggt tcccctcggg agtcagccgt gcggctgcat gaaatcctgg
     9301 ccggtttgtc tgatgccaag ctggcggcct ggccggccag cttggccgct gaagaaaccg
     9361 agcgccgccg tctaaaaagg tgatgtgtat ttgagtaaaa cagcttgcgt catgcggtcg
     9421 ctgcgtatat gatgcgatga gtaaataaac aaatacgcaa ggggaacgca tgaaggttat
     9481 cgctgtactt aaccagaaag gcgggtcagg caagacgacc atcgcaaccc atctagcccg
     9541 cgccctgcaa ctcgccgggg ccgatgttct gttagtcgat tccgatcccc agggcagtgc
     9601 ccgcgattgg gcggccgtgc gggaagatca accgctaacc gttgtcggca tcgaccgccc
     9661 gacgattgac cgcgacgtga aggccatcgg ccggcgcgac ttcgtagtga tcgacggagc
     9721 gccccaggcg gcggacttgg ctgtgtccgc gatcaaggca gccgacttcg tgctgattcc
     9781 ggtgcagcca agcccttacg acatatgggc caccgccgac ctggtggagc tggttaagca
     9841 gcgcattgag gtcacggatg gaaggctaca agcggccttt gtcgtgtcgc gggcgatcaa
     9901 aggcacgcgc atcggcggtg aggttgccga ggcgctggcc gggtacgagc tgcccattct
     9961 tgagtcccgt atcacgcagc gcgtgagcta cccaggcact gccgccgccg gcacaaccgt
    10021 tcttgaatca gaacccgagg gcgacgctgc ccgcgaggtc caggcgctgg ccgctgaaat
    10081 taaatcaaaa ctcatttgag ttaatgaggt aaagagaaaa tgagcaaaag cacaaacacg
    10141 ctaagtgccg gccgtccgag cgcacgcagc agcaaggctg caacgttggc cagcctggca
    10201 gacacgccag ccatgaagcg ggtcaacttt cagttgccgg cggaggatca caccaagctg
    10261 aagatgtacg cggtacgcca aggcaagacc attaccgagc tgctatctga atacatcgcg
    10321 cagctaccag agtaaatgag caaatgaata aatgagtaga tgaattttag cggctaaagg
    10381 aggcggcatg gaaaatcaag aacaaccagg caccgacgcc gtggaatgcc ccatgtgtgg
    10441 aggaacgggc ggttggccag gcgtaagcgg ctgggttgtc tgccggccct gcaatggcac
    10501 tggaaccccc aagcccgagg aatcggcgtg agcggtcgca aaccatccgg cccggtacaa
    10561 atcggcgcgg cgctgggtga tgacctggtg gagaagttga aggccgcgca ggccgcccag
    10621 cggcaacgca tcgaggcaga agcacgcccc ggtgaatcgt ggcaagcggc cgctgatcga
    10681 atccgcaaag aatcccggca accgccggca gccggtgcgt cgtcgattag gaagccgccc
    10741 aagggcgacg agcaaccaga ttttttcgtt ccgatgctct atgacgtggg cacccgcgat
    10801 agtcgcagca tcatggacgt ggccgttttc cgtctgtcga agcgtgaccg acgagctggc
    10861 gaggtgatcc gctacgagct tccagacggg cacgtagagg tttccgcagg gccggccggc
    10921 atggccagtg tgtgggatta cgacctggta ctgatggcgg tttcccatct aaccgaatcc
    10981 atgaaccgat accgggaagg gaagggagac aagcccggcc gcgtgttccg tccacacgtt
    11041 gcggacgtac tcaagttctg ccggcgagcc gatggcggaa agcagaaaga cgacctggta
    11101 gaaacctgca ttcggttaaa caccacgcac gttgccatgc agcgtacgaa gaaggccaag
    11161 aacggccgcc tggtgacggt atccgagggt gaagccttga ttagccgcta caagatcgta
    11221 aagagcgaaa ccgggcggcc ggagtacatc gagatcgagc tagctgattg gatgtaccgc
    11281 gagattacag aaggcaagaa cccggacgtg ctgacggttc accccgatta ctttttgatc
    11341 gatcccggca tcggccgttt tctctaccgc ctggcacgcc gcgccgcagg caaggcagaa
    11401 gccagatggt tgttcaagac gatctacgaa cgcagtggca gcgccggaga gttcaagaag
    11461 ttctgtttca ccgtgcgcaa gctgatcggg tcaaatgacc tgccggagta cgatttgaag
    11521 gaggaggcgg ggcaggctgg cccgatccta gtcatgcgct accgcaacct gatcgagggc
    11581 gaagcatccg ccggttccta atgtacggag cagatgctag ggcaaattgc cctagcaggg
    11641 gaaaaaggtc gaaaaagctt ctttcctgtg gatagcacgt acattgggaa cccaaagccg
    11701 tacattggga accggaaccc gtacattggg aacccaaagc cgtacattgg gaaccggtca
    11761 cacatgtaag tgactgatat aaaagagaaa aaaggcgatt tttccgccta aaactcttta
    11821 aaacttatta aaactcttaa aacccgcctg gcctgtgcat aactgtctgg ccagcgcaca
    11881 gccgaacagc tgcaaaaagc gcccacatca aggctccgag tgcgcggaac ccctatttgt
    11941 ttatttttct aaatacattc aaatatgtat ccgctcatga gacaataacc ctgataaatg
    12001 cttcaataat attgaaaaag gaagagtatg gctaaaatga gaatatcacc ggaattgaaa
    12061 aaactgatcg aaaaataccg ctgcgtaaaa gatacggaag gaatgtctcc tgctaaggta
    12121 tataagctgg tgggagaaaa tgaaaaccta tatttaaaaa tgacggacag ccggtataaa
    12181 gggaccacct atgatgtgga acgggaaaag gacatgatgc tatggctgga aggaaagctg
    12241 cctgttccaa aggtcctgca ctttgaacgg catgatggct ggagcaatct gctcatgagt
    12301 gaggccgatg gcgtcctttg ctcggaagag tatgaagatg aacaaagccc tgaaaagatt
    12361 atcgagctgt atgcggagtg catcaggctc tttcactcca tcgacatatc ggattgtccc
    12421 tatacgaata gcttagacag ccgcttagcc gaattggatt acttactgaa taacgatctg
    12481 gccgatgtgg attgcgaaaa ctgggaagag gacactccat ttaaagatcc gcgcgagctg
    12541 tatgattttt taaagacgga aaagcccgaa gaggaacttg tcttttccca cggcgacctg
    12601 ggagacagca acatctttgt gaaagatggc aaagtaagtg gctttattga tcttgggaga
    12661 agcggcaggg cggacaagtg gtatgacatt gccttctgcg tccggtcgct cagggaggat
    12721 atcggggaag aacagtatgt cgagctattt tttgacttac tggggatcaa gcctgattgg
    12781 gagaaaataa aatattatat tttactggat gaattgtttt agctgtcaga ccaagtttac
    12841 tcatatatac tttagattga tttaaaactt catttttaat ttaaaaggat ctaggtgaag
    12901 atcctttttg ataatctcat gaccaaaatc ccttaacgtg agttttcgtt ccactgagcg
    12961 tcagaccccg tagaaaagat caaaggatct tcttgagatc ctttttttct gcgcgtaatc
    13021 tgctgcttgc aaacaaaaaa accaccgcta ccagcggtgg tttgtttgcc ggatcaagag
    13081 ctaccaactc tttttccgaa ggtaactggc ttcagcagag cgcagatacc aaatactgtt
    13141 cttctagtgt agccgtagtt aggccaccac ttcaagaact ctgtagcacc gcctacatac
    13201 ctcgctctgc taatcctgtt accagtggct gctgccagtg gcgataagtc gtgtcttacc
    13261 gggttggact caagacgata gttaccggat aaggcgcagc ggtcgggctg aacggggggt
    13321 tcgtgcacac agcccagctt ggagcgaacg acctacaccg aactgagata cctacagcgt
    13381 gagctatgag aaagcgccac gcttcccgaa gggagaaagg cggacaggta tccggtaagc
    13441 ggcagggtcg gaacaggaga gcgcacgagg gagcttccag ggggaaacgc ctggtatctt
    13501 tatagtcctg tcgggtttcg ccacctctga cttgagcgtc gatttttgtg atgctcgtca
    13561 ggggggcgga gcctatggaa aaacgccagc aacgcggcct ttttacggtt cctgctcgga
    13621 tctgttggac cggacagtag tcatggttga tgggctgcct gtatcgagtg gtgattttgt
    13681 gccgagctgc cggtcgggga gctgttggct ggctggtggc aggatatatt gtggtgtaaa
    13741 caaattgacg cttagacaac ttaataacac attgcggacg tttttaatgt actggggtt
//
