# Supplementary material for: Developing a Molecular Toolkit to ENABLE all to apply CRISPR/Cas9-based Gene Editing in planta
Source: bioRxiv preprint, doi:10.1101/2025.11.09.687425, version 2 (2025-11-13)
Supplement: Supplementary File 1 - Vector Sequences [file 687425_file03.zip › Vector sequences/Assembled vectors for this study/L2 CasA_OsU6-2p__AtGL1_sgRNAs.gb]

LOCUS       L2_CasA_OsU6-2p::AtGL1_sgRNAs       13624 bp    DNA     circular UNA 02-SEP-2025
DEFINITION  .
ACCESSION   urn.local...zn-jlvmop1
VERSION     urn.local...zn-jlvmop1
KEYWORDS    .
SOURCE      
  ORGANISM  .
FEATURES             Location/Qualifiers
     Fragment        11..2887
                     /Source_Sequence="referenceToDocument:
                     urn:local:.:23u-io1dmhx@27.6#0#6AE035CAB7EDDC5AA9A3BA86C04
                     9DCC3 label: pGMF005"
                     /Cloning_Method="Golden Gate Cloning"
                     /Enzymes="BbsI"
                     /Fragment_Type="Insert"
                     /label="pGMF005 (insert 1)"
     promoter        31..1368
                     /vntifkey=29
                     /modified_by="Florian"
                     /label="Promoter, 35S (Cauliflower Mosaic Virus)"
     5'_UTR          1385..1446
                     /vntifkey=52
                     /modified_by="Florian"
                     /label="TMV Omega"
     CDS             join(1456..1794,1985..2671)
                     /vntifkey=4
                     /modified_by="Florian"
                     /label="CDS hygromycin phophotransferase II (Escherichia
                     coli)"
     Intron          1795..1984
                     /vntifkey=15
                     /label="Intron_1"
     primer_bind     complement(1972..1990)
                     /%GC="52.6"
                     /Hairpin_Tm="None"
                     /Self_Dimer_Tm="16.6"
                     /Tm="57.6"
                     /Sequence="GACCGGCTGCAGTTATCAT"
                     /created_by="primer3"
                     /note="Derived using Geneious Prime 2024.0.7 'Annotate
                     from Database' based on nucleotide similarity"
                     /Transferred_From="GMF126"
                     /Transferred_Similarity="100.00%"
                     /Primary_Match="100.00%; Adjusted-Interval-0:0/0; <a
                     href=""urn:local:.:24v-i62m5um"">GMF126</a>"
                     /Alternative_Match="100.00%; Adjusted-Interval-0:0/0;
                     GMF126 (<a href=""urn:local:.:ix-eboo9ps"">pICSL4723 L2
                     backbone - pICSL11059 35Sp::HPTII:35St - pFH52
                     2x35Sp::SpCas9:NOSt - pGMF001 with PDS target1 - pGMF002
                     with PDS target2</a>)"
                     /label="GMF126"
     terminator      2676..2879
                     /vntifkey=43
                     /modified_by="Florian"
                     /label="3' untranslated region and terminator, 35S
                     (Cauliflower Mosaic Virus)"
     primer_bind     2736..2755
                     /%GC="40.0"
                     /Hairpin_Tm="None"
                     /Self_Dimer_Tm="None"
                     /Tm="51.2"
                     /annotation_group="3696785553408600d9e9f9a7-5022-4377-b117
                     -fa5c406a5b82"
                     /created_by="primer3"
                     /Sequence="AGATAAGGGAATTAGGGTTC"
                     /Mismatches=0
                     /#_Off-target_Sites=0
                     /Off-target_Template="pICSL11059 35Sp::HPTII:35St"
                     /label="GMF003"
     Fragment        2884..8158
                     /Source_Sequence="referenceToDocument:
                     urn:local:.:23t-io1dmhx@23.4#0#E73CA3A1069628AAD3428D11C1B
                     1E4FE label: pGMF004"
                     /Cloning_Method="Golden Gate Cloning"
                     /Enzymes="BbsI"
                     /Fragment_Type="Insert"
                     /label="pGMF004 (insert 2)"
     Promoter        2904..3656
                     /vntifkey=29
                     /label="2x CaMV 35S promoter"
     5'_UTR          3673..3734
                     /vntifkey=52
                     /modified_by="Florian"
                     /label="TMV Omega"
     CDS             3744..7880
                     /modified_by="hahnf"
                     /label="SpCas9 (Arabidopsis optimized)"
     primer_bind     complement(3816..3835)
                     /%GC="40.0"
                     /Hairpin_Tm="None"
                     /Self_Dimer_Tm="None"
                     /Tm="53.7"
                     /created_by="primer3"
                     /Sequence="TTCTTAGATGGCACCTTGTA"
                     /Mismatches=0
                     /note="Derived using Geneious Prime 2024.0.7 'Annotate
                     from Database' based on nucleotide similarity"
                     /Transferred_From="pICSL4723 L2 backbone - pICSL11059
                     35Sp::HPTII:35St - pFH52 2x35Sp::SpCas9:NOSt - pGMF001
                     with PDS target1 - pGMF002 with PDS target2"
                     /Transferred_Similarity="100.00%"
                     /Primary_Match="100.00%; Adjusted-Interval-0:0/0; GMF127
                     (<a href=""urn:local:.:ix-eboo9ps"">pICSL4723 L2 backbone
                     - pICSL11059 35Sp::HPTII:35St - pFH52 2x35Sp::SpCas9:NOSt
                     - pGMF001 with PDS target1 - pGMF002 with PDS
                     target2</a>)"
                     /Alternative_Match="100.00%; Adjusted-Interval-0:0/0;
                     GMF127 (<a href=""urn:local:.:1d4-dvu4edz"">pICSL4723 L2
                     backbone - pGMF006 - pFH52 2x35Sp::SpCas9:NOSt - pGMF001
                     with PDS target1 - pGMF002 with PDS target2</a>)"
                     /Alternative_Match="100.00%; Adjusted-Interval-0:0/0; <a
                     href=""urn:local:.:24z-i62m6w9"">GMF127</a>"
                     /label="GMF127"
     sig_peptide     7860..7880
                     /created_by="hahnf"
                     /label="SV40 NLS"
     Stop_codon      7881..7883
                     /created_by="hahnf"
                     /label="Stop"
     terminator      7888..8150
                     /vntifkey=43
                     /label="NOSt"
     primer_bind     7941..7959
                     /%GC="57.9"
                     /Hairpin_Tm="None"
                     /Self_Dimer_Tm="1.9"
                     /Tm="61.0"
                     /annotation_group="369674618114230076a56fcd-15ed-4193-b60f
                     -dc56877f6569"
                     /created_by="primer3"
                     /Sequence="GTTGCCGGTCTTGCGATGA"
                     /Mismatches=0
                     /#_Off-target_Sites=0
                     /Off-target_Template="pFH52 2x35Sp::SpCas9:NOSt"
                     /label="GMF004"
     Fragment        8155..8544
                     /Source_Sequence="referenceToDocument:
                     urn:local:.:zg-jlvmop1@11.3#0#9E2AED7B932E83D2E3FCEB577EEE
                     D24B label: pBA5"
                     /Cloning_Method="Golden Gate Cloning"
                     /Enzymes="BbsI"
                     /Fragment_Type="Insert"
                     /label="pBA5 (insert 3)"
     promoter        8175..8421
                     /created_by="Florian"
                     /note="Derived using Geneious Prime 2021.0.3 'Annotate
                     from Database' based on nucleotide similarity"
                     /Transferred_From="L1_target2 in pTwist Amp High Copy -
                     fake primer PDS target2"
                     /Transferred_Similarity="100.00%"
                     /Primary_Match="100.00%; Adjusted-Interval-0:0/0; OsU6-2
                     promoter (<a href=""urn:local:.:5d-c2iy4z2"">L1_target2 in
                     pTwist Amp High Copy - fake primer PDS target2</a>)"
                     /Alternative_Match="100.00%; Adjusted-Interval-0:0/0;
                     OsU6-2 promoter (<a
                     href=""urn:local:.:1f-c2incxl"">L1_target2 in pTwist Amp
                     High Copy</a>)"
                     /Alternative_Match="100.00%; Adjusted-Interval-0:0/0;
                     OsU6-2 promoter (<a
                     href=""urn:local:.:1b-c2incxi"">L1_target1 in pTwist Amp
                     High Copy</a>)"
                     /Alternative_Match="100.00%; Adjusted-Interval-0:0/0;
                     OsU6-2 promoter (<a href=""urn:local:.:60-c2iy93f"">Level2
                     Plantain PDS KO vector final assembly</a>)"
                     /Alternative_Match="100.00%; Adjusted-Interval-0:0/0;
                     OsU6-2 promoter (<a href=""urn:local:.:60-c2iy93f"">Level2
                     Plantain PDS KO vector final assembly</a>)"
                     /Alternative_Match="100.00%; Adjusted-Interval-0:0/0;
                     OsU6-2 promoter (<a
                     href=""urn:local:.:52-c2iy3lf"">L1_target1 in pTwist Amp
                     High Copy - fake primer PDS target1</a>)"
                     /label="OsU6-2 promoter"
     misc_RNA        8422..8441
                     /created_by="Florian"
                     /modified_by="Florian"
                     /label="AtGL1 sgRNA1"
     misc_RNA        8442..8527
                     /created_by="Florian"
                     /label="improved sgRNA backbone (Dang et al., 2015)"
     terminator      8528..8536
                     /created_by="Florian"
                     /modified_by="Florian"
                     /label="PolyT"
     Fragment        8541..8930
                     /Source_Sequence="referenceToDocument:
                     urn:local:.:zh-jlvmop1@11.3#0#87E03325E276A270E9958BB604EA
                     185E label: pBA6"
                     /Cloning_Method="Golden Gate Cloning"
                     /Enzymes="BbsI"
                     /Fragment_Type="Insert"
                     /label="pBA6 (insert 4)"
     promoter        8561..8807
                     /created_by="Florian"
                     /note="Derived using Geneious Prime 2021.0.3 'Annotate
                     from Database' based on nucleotide similarity"
                     /Transferred_From="L1_target2 in pTwist Amp High Copy -
                     fake primer PDS target2"
                     /Transferred_Similarity="100.00%"
                     /Primary_Match="100.00%; Adjusted-Interval-0:0/0; OsU6-2
                     promoter (<a href=""urn:local:.:5d-c2iy4z2"">L1_target2 in
                     pTwist Amp High Copy - fake primer PDS target2</a>)"
                     /Alternative_Match="100.00%; Adjusted-Interval-0:0/0;
                     OsU6-2 promoter (<a
                     href=""urn:local:.:1f-c2incxl"">L1_target2 in pTwist Amp
                     High Copy</a>)"
                     /Alternative_Match="100.00%; Adjusted-Interval-0:0/0;
                     OsU6-2 promoter (<a
                     href=""urn:local:.:1b-c2incxi"">L1_target1 in pTwist Amp
                     High Copy</a>)"
                     /Alternative_Match="100.00%; Adjusted-Interval-0:0/0;
                     OsU6-2 promoter (<a href=""urn:local:.:60-c2iy93f"">Level2
                     Plantain PDS KO vector final assembly</a>)"
                     /Alternative_Match="100.00%; Adjusted-Interval-0:0/0;
                     OsU6-2 promoter (<a href=""urn:local:.:60-c2iy93f"">Level2
                     Plantain PDS KO vector final assembly</a>)"
                     /Alternative_Match="100.00%; Adjusted-Interval-0:0/0;
                     OsU6-2 promoter (<a
                     href=""urn:local:.:52-c2iy3lf"">L1_target1 in pTwist Amp
                     High Copy - fake primer PDS target1</a>)"
                     /label="OsU6-2 promoter"
     misc_RNA        8808..8827
                     /created_by="Florian"
                     /modified_by="Florian"
                     /label="AtGL1 sgRNA2"
     misc_RNA        8828..8913
                     /created_by="Florian"
                     /label="improved sgRNA backbone (Dang et al., 2015)"
     terminator      8914..8922
                     /created_by="Florian"
                     /label="PolyT"
     Fragment        8927..14
                     /Source_Sequence="referenceToDocument:
                     urn:local:.:23s-io1dmhx@55.20#0#4E176BE1B9038EF829D16C873C
                     B33D84 label: pGMF003"
                     /Cloning_Method="Golden Gate Cloning"
                     /Enzymes="BbsI"
                     /Fragment_Type="Backbone"
                     /label="pGMF003 (backbone)"
     Misc._feature   complement(8944..9069)
                     /note="RB"
                     /note="color: #a6acb3; direction: LEFT"
                     /ApEinfo_fwdcolor="pink"
                     /ApEinfo_revcolor="pink"
                     /ApEinfo_graphicformat="arrow_data {{0 1 2 0 0 -1} {} 0}"
                     /modified_by="Florian"
                     /label="RB"
     primer_bind     complement(9062..9087)
                     /%GC="53.8"
                     /Hairpin_Tm="54.9"
                     /Self_Dimer_Tm="21.4"
                     /Tm="66.5"
                     /annotation_group="36966978831484006d7d75ac-f85f-4e6e-bd28
                     -cacb4831db27"
                     /created_by="primer3"
                     /Sequence="GAACCCTGTGGTTGGCATGCACATAC"
                     /Mismatches=0
                     /#_Off-target_Sites=0
                     /Off-target_Template="pICSL4723 L2 backbone"
                     /label="GMF001"
     CDS             11853..12644
                     /codon_start=1
                     /note="NPTII"
                     /note="color: #993366"
                     /translation="MAKMRISPELKKLIEKYRCVKDTEGMSPAKVYKLVGENENLYLK
                     MTDSRYKGTTYDVEREKDMMLWLEGKLPVPKVLHFERHDGWSNLLMSEADGVLCSEEY
                     EDEQSPEKIIELYAECIRLFHSIDISDCPYTNSLDSRLAELDYLLNNDLADVDCENWE
                     EDTPFKDPRELYDFLKTEKPEEELVFSHGDLGDSNIFVKDGKVSGFIDLGRSGRADKW
                     YDIA FCVRSLREDIGEEQYVELFFDLLGIKPDWEKIKYYILLDELF"
                     /ApEinfo_fwdcolor="pink"
                     /ApEinfo_revcolor="pink"
                     /ApEinfo_graphicformat="arrow_data {{0 1 2 0 0 -1} {} 0}"
                     /label="NPTII"
     rep_origin      12807..13421
                     /note="rep - pMB1"
                     /note="color: #a6acb3"
                     /ApEinfo_fwdcolor="pink"
                     /ApEinfo_revcolor="pink"
                     /ApEinfo_graphicformat="arrow_data {{0 1 2 0 0 -1} {} 0}"
                     /modified_by="Florian"
                     /label="rep - pMB1"
     Misc._feature   13473..13623
                     /note="LB"
                     /note="color: #a6acb3; direction: LEFT"
                     /ApEinfo_fwdcolor="pink"
                     /ApEinfo_revcolor="pink"
                     /ApEinfo_graphicformat="arrow_data {{0 1 2 0 0 -1} {} 0}"
                     /modified_by="Florian"
                     /label="LB"
     primer_bind     13538..13561
                     /%GC="50.0"
                     /Hairpin_Tm="None"
                     /Self_Dimer_Tm="None"
                     /Tm="61.3"
                     /annotation_group="3696697941807800155cbfc8-0945-40e4-97ff
                     -8edf075b060c"
                     /created_by="primer3"
                     /Sequence="CTGGTGGCAGGATATATTGTGGTG"
                     /Mismatches=0
                     /#_Off-target_Sites=0
                     /Off-target_Template="pICSL4723 L2 backbone"
                     /label="GMF002"
ORIGIN      
        1 gaacactctg tgccgaattc ggatccggag gaattccaat cccacaaaaa tctgagctta
       61 acagcacagt tgctcctctc agagcagaat cgggtattca acaccctcat atcaactact
      121 acgttgtgta taacggtcca catgccggta tatacgatga ctggggttgt acaaaggcgg
      181 caacaaacgg cgttcccgga gttgcacaca agaaatttgc cactattaca gaggcaagag
      241 cagcagctga cgcgtacaca acaagtcagc aaacagacag gttgaacttc atccccaaag
      301 gagaagctca actcaagccc aagagctttg ctaaggccct aacaagccca ccaaagcaaa
      361 aagcccactg gctcacgcta ggaaccaaaa ggcccagcag tgatccagcc ccaaaagaga
      421 tctcctttgc cccggagatt acaatggacg atttcctcta tctttacgat ctaggaagga
      481 agttcgaagg tgaaggtgac gacactatgt tcaccactga taatgagaag gttagcctct
      541 tcaatttcag aaagaatgct gacccacaga tggttagaga ggcctacgca gcaagtctca
      601 tcaagacgat ctacccgagt aacaatctcc aggagatcaa ataccttccc aagaaggtta
      661 aagatgcagt caaaagattc aggactaatt gcatcaagaa cacagagaaa gacatatttc
      721 tcaagatcag aagtactatt ccagtatgga cgattcaagg cttgcttcat aaaccaaggc
      781 aagtaataga gattggagtc tctaaaaagg tagttcctac tgaatctaag gccatgcatg
      841 gagtctaaga ttcaaatcga ggatctaaca gaactcgccg tcaagactgg cgaacagttc
      901 atacagagtc ttttacgact caatgacaag aagaaaatct tcgtcaacat ggtggagcac
      961 gacactctgg tctactccaa aaatgtcaaa gatacagtct cagaagatca aagggctatt
     1021 gagacttttc aacaaaggat aatttcggga aacctcctcg gattccattg cccagctatc
     1081 tgtcacttca tcgaaaggac agtagaaaag gaaggtggct cctacaaatg ccatcattgc
     1141 gataaaggaa aggctatcat tcaagatctc tctgccgaca gtggtcccaa agatggaccc
     1201 ccacccacga ggagcatcgt ggaaaaagaa gaggttccaa ccacgtctac aaagcaagtg
     1261 gattgatgtg acatctccac tgacgtaagg gatgacgcac aatcccacta tccttcgcaa
     1321 gacccttcct ctatataagg aagttcattt catttggaga ggacacgctc gagtataaga
     1381 gctcattttt acaacaatta ccaacaacaa caaacaacaa acaacattac aattacattt
     1441 acaattatcg atacaatgaa aaagcctgaa ctcaccgcga cgtctgtcga gaagtttctg
     1501 atcgaaaagt tcgacagcgt ctccgacctg atgcagctct cggagggcga agaatctcgt
     1561 gctttcagct tcgatgtagg agggcgtgga tatgtcctgc gggtaaatag ctgcgccgat
     1621 ggtttctaca aagatcgtta tgtttatcgg cactttgcat cggccgcgct cccgattccg
     1681 gaagtgcttg acattgggga attcagcgag agcctgacct attgcatctc ccgccgtgca
     1741 cagggtgtca cgttgcaaga cctgcctgaa accgaactgc ccgctgttct gcaggtaaat
     1801 ttctagtttt tctccttcat tttcttggtt aggacccttt tctcttttta tttttttgag
     1861 ctttgatctt tctttaaact gatctatttt ttaattgatt ggttatggtg taaatattac
     1921 atagctttaa ctgataatct gattacttta tttcgtgtgt ctatgatgat gatgataact
     1981 gcagccggtc gcggaggcca tggatgcgat cgctgcggcc gatcttagcc agacgagcgg
     2041 gttcggccca ttcggaccgc aaggaatcgg tcaatacact acatggcgtg atttcatatg
     2101 cgcgattgct gatccccatg tgtatcactg gcaaactgtg atggacgaca ccgtcagtgc
     2161 gtccgtcgcg caggctctcg atgagctgat gctttgggcc gaggactgcc ccgaagtccg
     2221 gcacctcgtg cacgcggatt tcggctccaa caatgtcctg acggacaatg gccgcataac
     2281 agcggtcatt gactggagcg aggcgatgtt cggggattcc caatacgagg tcgccaacat
     2341 cttcttctgg aggccgtggt tggcttgtat ggagcagcag acgcgctact tcgagcggag
     2401 gcatccggag cttgcaggat cgccgcggct ccgggcgtat atgctccgca ttggtcttga
     2461 ccaactctat cagagcttgg ttgacggcaa tttcgatgat gcagcttggg cgcagggtcg
     2521 atgcgacgca atcgtccgat ccggagccgg gactgtcggg cgtacacaaa tcgcccgcag
     2581 aagcgcggcc gtctggaccg atggctgtgt agaagtactc gccgatagtg gaaaccgacg
     2641 ccccagcact cgtccgaggg caaaggaata ggcttctcta gctagagtcg atcgacaagc
     2701 tcgagtttct ccataataat gtgtgagtag ttcccagata agggaattag ggttcctata
     2761 gggtttcgct catgtgttga gcatataaga aacccttagt atgtatttgt atttgtaaaa
     2821 tacttctatc aataaaattt ctaattccta aaaccaaaat ccagtactaa aatccagatc
     2881 gctgcaagaa ttcaagcttg gaggtcaaca tggtggagca cgacactctg gtctactcca
     2941 aaaatgtcaa agatacagtc tcagaagatc aaagggctat tgagactttt caacaaagga
     3001 taatttcggg aaacctcctc ggattccatt gcccagctat ctgtcacttc atcgaaagga
     3061 cagtagaaaa ggaaggtggc tcctacaaat gccatcattg cgataaagga aaggctatca
     3121 ttcaagatct ctctgccgac agtggtccca aagatggacc cccacccacg aggagcatcg
     3181 tggaaaaaga agaggttcca accacgtcta caaagcaagt ggattgatgt gataacatgg
     3241 tggagcacga cactctggtc tactccaaaa atgtcaaaga tacagtctca gaagatcaaa
     3301 gggctattga gacttttcaa caaaggataa tttcgggaaa cctcctcgga ttccattgcc
     3361 cagctatctg tcacttcatc gaaaggacag tagaaaagga aggtggctcc tacaaatgcc
     3421 atcattgcga taaaggaaag gctatcattc aagatctctc tgccgacagt ggtcccaaag
     3481 atggaccccc acccacgagg agcatcgtgg aaaaagaaga ggttccaacc acgtctacaa
     3541 agcaagtgga ttgatgtgac atctccactg acgtaaggga tgacgcacaa tcccactatc
     3601 cttcgcaaga cccttcctct atataaggaa gttcatttca tttggagagg acacgctcga
     3661 gtataagagc tcatttttac aacaattacc aacaacaaca aacaacaaac aacattacaa
     3721 ttacatttac aattatcgat acaatggata agaagtactc tatcggactc gatatcggaa
     3781 ctaactctgt gggatgggct gtgatcaccg atgagtacaa ggtgccatct aagaagttca
     3841 aggttctcgg aaacaccgat aggcactcta tcaagaaaaa ccttatcggt gctctcctct
     3901 tcgattctgg tgaaactgct gaggctacca gactcaagag aaccgctaga agaaggtaca
     3961 ccagaagaaa gaacaggatc tgctacctcc aagagatctt ctctaacgag atggctaaag
     4021 tggatgattc attcttccac aggctcgaag agtcattcct cgtggaagaa gataagaagc
     4081 acgagaggca ccctatcttc ggaaacatcg ttgatgaggt ggcataccac gagaagtacc
     4141 ctactatcta ccacctcaga aagaagctcg ttgattctac tgataaggct gatctcaggc
     4201 tcatctacct cgctctcgct cacatgatca agttcagagg acacttcctc atcgagggtg
     4261 atctcaaccc tgataactct gatgtggata agttgttcat ccagctcgtg cagacctaca
     4321 accagctttt cgaagagaac cctatcaacg cttcaggtgt ggatgctaag gctatcctct
     4381 ctgctaggct ctctaagtca agaaggcttg agaacctcat tgctcagctc cctggtgaga
     4441 agaagaacgg acttttcgga aacttgatcg ctctctctct cggactcacc cctaacttca
     4501 agtctaactt cgatctcgct gaggatgcaa agctccagct ctcaaaggat acctacgatg
     4561 atgatctcga taacctcctc gctcagatcg gagatcagta cgctgatttg ttcctcgctg
     4621 ctaagaacct ctctgatgct atcctcctca gtgatatcct cagagtgaac accgagatca
     4681 ccaaggctcc actctcagct tctatgatca agagatacga tgagcaccac caggatctca
     4741 cacttctcaa ggctcttgtt agacagcagc tcccagagaa gtacaaagag attttcttcg
     4801 atcagtctaa gaacggatac gctggttaca tcgatggtgg tgcatctcaa gaagagttct
     4861 acaagttcat caagcctatc ctcgagaaga tggatggaac cgaggaactc ctcgtgaagc
     4921 tcaatagaga ggatcttctc agaaagcaga ggaccttcga taacggatct atccctcatc
     4981 agatccacct cggagagttg cacgctatcc ttagaaggca agaggatttc tacccattcc
     5041 tcaaggataa cagggaaaag attgagaaga ttctcacctt cagaatccct tactacgtgg
     5101 gacctctcgc tagaggaaac tcaagattcg cttggatgac cagaaagtct gaggaaacca
     5161 tcaccccttg gaacttcgaa gaggtggtgg ataagggtgc tagtgctcag tctttcatcg
     5221 agaggatgac caacttcgat aagaaccttc caaacgagaa ggtgctccct aagcactctt
     5281 tgctctacga gtacttcacc gtgtacaacg agttgaccaa ggttaagtac gtgaccgagg
     5341 gaatgaggaa gcctgctttt ttgtcaggtg agcaaaagaa ggctatcgtt gatctcttgt
     5401 tcaagaccaa cagaaaggtg accgtgaagc agctcaaaga ggattacttc aagaaaatcg
     5461 agtgcttcga ttcagttgag atttctggtg ttgaggatag gttcaacgca tctctcggaa
     5521 cctaccacga tctcctcaag atcattaagg ataaggattt cttggataac gaggaaaacg
     5581 aggatatctt ggaggatatc gttcttaccc tcaccctctt tgaagataga gagatgattg
     5641 aagaaaggct caagacctac gctcatctct tcgatgataa ggtgatgaag cagttgaaga
     5701 gaagaagata cactggttgg ggaaggctct caagaaagct cattaacgga atcagggata
     5761 agcagtctgg aaagacaatc cttgatttcc tcaagtctga tggattcgct aacagaaact
     5821 tcatgcagct catccacgat gattctctca cctttaaaga ggatatccag aaggctcagg
     5881 tttcaggaca gggtgatagt ctccatgagc atatcgctaa cctcgctgga tctcctgcaa
     5941 tcaagaaggg aatcctccag actgtgaagg ttgtggatga gttggtgaag gtgatgggaa
     6001 ggcataagcc tgagaacatc gtgatcgaaa tggctagaga gaaccagacc actcagaagg
     6061 gacagaagaa ctctagggaa aggatgaaga ggatcgagga aggtatcaaa gagcttggat
     6121 ctcagatcct caaagagcac cctgttgaga acactcagct ccagaatgag aagctctacc
     6181 tctactacct ccagaacgga agggatatgt atgtggatca agagttggat atcaacaggc
     6241 tctctgatta cgatgttgat catatcgtgc cacagtcatt cttgaaggat gattctatcg
     6301 ataacaaggt gctcaccagg tctgataaga acaggggtaa gagtgataac gtgccaagtg
     6361 aagaggttgt gaagaaaatg aagaactatt ggaggcagct cctcaacgct aagctcatca
     6421 ctcagagaaa gttcgataac ttgactaagg ctgagagggg aggactctct gaattggata
     6481 aggcaggatt catcaagagg cagcttgtgg aaaccaggca gatcactaag cacgttgcac
     6541 agatcctcga ttctaggatg aacaccaagt acgatgagaa cgataagttg atcagggaag
     6601 tgaaggttat caccctcaag tcaaagctcg tgtctgattt cagaaaggat ttccaattct
     6661 acaaggtgag ggaaatcaac aactaccacc acgctcacga tgcttacctt aacgctgttg
     6721 ttggaaccgc tctcatcaag aagtatccta agctcgagtc agagttcgtg tacggtgatt
     6781 acaaggtgta cgatgtgagg aagatgatcg ctaagtctga gcaagagatc ggaaaggcta
     6841 ccgctaagta tttcttctac tctaacatca tgaatttctt caagaccgag attaccctcg
     6901 ctaacggtga gatcagaaag aggccactca tcgagacaaa cggtgaaaca ggtgagatcg
     6961 tgtgggataa gggaagggat ttcgctaccg ttagaaaggt gctctctatg ccacaggtga
     7021 acatcgttaa gaaaaccgag gtgcagaccg gtggattctc taaagagtct atcctcccta
     7081 agaggaactc tgataagctc attgctagga agaaggattg ggaccctaag aaatacggtg
     7141 gtttcgattc tcctaccgtg gcttactctg ttctcgttgt ggctaaggtt gagaagggaa
     7201 agagtaagaa gctcaagtct gttaaggaac ttctcggaat cactatcatg gaaaggtcat
     7261 ctttcgagaa gaacccaatc gatttcctcg aggctaaggg atacaaagag gttaagaagg
     7321 atctcatcat caagctccca aagtactcac tcttcgaact cgagaacggt agaaagagga
     7381 tgctcgcttc tgctggtgag cttcaaaagg gaaacgagct tgctctccca tctaagtacg
     7441 ttaactttct ttacctcgct tctcactacg agaagttgaa gggatctcca gaagataacg
     7501 agcagaagca acttttcgtt gagcagcaca agcactactt ggatgagatc atcgagcaga
     7561 tctctgagtt ctctaaaagg gtgatcctcg ctgatgcaaa cctcgataag gtgttgtctg
     7621 cttacaacaa gcacagagat aagcctatca gggaacaggc agagaacatc atccatctct
     7681 tcacccttac caacctcggt gctcctgctg ctttcaagta cttcgataca accatcgata
     7741 ggaagagata cacctctacc aaagaagtgc tcgatgctac cctcatccat cagtctatca
     7801 ctggactcta cgagactagg atcgatctct cacagctcgg tggtgattca agggctgatc
     7861 ctaagaagaa gaggaaggtt tgagcttgtc aagcagatcg ttcaaacatt tggcaataaa
     7921 gtttcttaag attgaatcct gttgccggtc ttgcgatgat tatcatataa tttctgttga
     7981 attacgttaa gcatgtaata attaacatgt aatgcatgac gttatttatg agatgggttt
     8041 ttatgattag agtcccgcaa ttatacattt aatacgcgat agaaaacaaa atatagcgcg
     8101 caaactagga taaattatcg cgcgcggtgt catctatgtt actagatcga cgctactaga
     8161 attcgagctc ggagggatca tgaaccaacg gcctggctgt atttggtggt tgtgtaggga
     8221 gatggggaga agaaaagccc gattctcttc gctgtgatgg gctggatgca tgcgggggag
     8281 cgggaggccc aagtacgtgc acggtgagcg gcccacaggg cgagtgtgag cgcgagaggc
     8341 gggaggaaca gtttagtacc acattgccca gctaactcga acgcgaccaa cttataaacc
     8401 cgcgcgctgt cgcttgtgtt gggaaaagtt gtagactgag agtttcagag ctatgctgga
     8461 aacagcatag caagttgaaa taaggctagt ccgttatcaa cttgaaaaag tggcaccgag
     8521 tcggtgcttt ttttttcgct ttacgaattc ccatggggag ggatcatgaa ccaacggcct
     8581 ggctgtattt ggtggttgtg tagggagatg gggagaagaa aagcccgatt ctcttcgctg
     8641 tgatgggctg gatgcatgcg ggggagcggg aggcccaagt acgtgcacgg tgagcggccc
     8701 acagggcgag tgtgagcgcg agaggcggga ggaacagttt agtaccacat tgcccagcta
     8761 actcgaacgc gaccaactta taaacccgcg cgctgtcgct tgtgttgttg agccctaatg
     8821 tgaacaagtt tcagagctat gctggaaaca gcatagcaag ttgaaataag gctagtccgt
     8881 tatcaacttg aaaaagtggc accgagtcgg tgcttttttt ttcgctggga cacgaagtga
     8941 tccgtttaaa ctatcagtgt ttgacaggat atattggcgg gtaaacctaa gagaaaagag
     9001 cgtttattag aataatcgga tatttaaaag ggcgtgaaaa ggtttatccg ttcgtccatt
     9061 tgtatgtgca tgccaaccac agggttcccc tcgggagtca gccgtgcggc tgcatgaaat
     9121 cctggccggt ttgtctgatg ccaagctggc ggcctggccg gccagcttgg ccgctgaaga
     9181 aaccgagcgc cgccgtctaa aaaggtgatg tgtatttgag taaaacagct tgcgtcatgc
     9241 ggtcgctgcg tatatgatgc gatgagtaaa taaacaaata cgcaagggga acgcatgaag
     9301 gttatcgctg tacttaacca gaaaggcggg tcaggcaaga cgaccatcgc aacccatcta
     9361 gcccgcgccc tgcaactcgc cggggccgat gttctgttag tcgattccga tccccagggc
     9421 agtgcccgcg attgggcggc cgtgcgggaa gatcaaccgc taaccgttgt cggcatcgac
     9481 cgcccgacga ttgaccgcga cgtgaaggcc atcggccggc gcgacttcgt agtgatcgac
     9541 ggagcgcccc aggcggcgga cttggctgtg tccgcgatca aggcagccga cttcgtgctg
     9601 attccggtgc agccaagccc ttacgacata tgggccaccg ccgacctggt ggagctggtt
     9661 aagcagcgca ttgaggtcac ggatggaagg ctacaagcgg cctttgtcgt gtcgcgggcg
     9721 atcaaaggca cgcgcatcgg cggtgaggtt gccgaggcgc tggccgggta cgagctgccc
     9781 attcttgagt cccgtatcac gcagcgcgtg agctacccag gcactgccgc cgccggcaca
     9841 accgttcttg aatcagaacc cgagggcgac gctgcccgcg aggtccaggc gctggccgct
     9901 gaaattaaat caaaactcat ttgagttaat gaggtaaaga gaaaatgagc aaaagcacaa
     9961 acacgctaag tgccggccgt ccgagcgcac gcagcagcaa ggctgcaacg ttggccagcc
    10021 tggcagacac gccagccatg aagcgggtca actttcagtt gccggcggag gatcacacca
    10081 agctgaagat gtacgcggta cgccaaggca agaccattac cgagctgcta tctgaataca
    10141 tcgcgcagct accagagtaa atgagcaaat gaataaatga gtagatgaat tttagcggct
    10201 aaaggaggcg gcatggaaaa tcaagaacaa ccaggcaccg acgccgtgga atgccccatg
    10261 tgtggaggaa cgggcggttg gccaggcgta agcggctggg ttgtctgccg gccctgcaat
    10321 ggcactggaa cccccaagcc cgaggaatcg gcgtgagcgg tcgcaaacca tccggcccgg
    10381 tacaaatcgg cgcggcgctg ggtgatgacc tggtggagaa gttgaaggcc gcgcaggccg
    10441 cccagcggca acgcatcgag gcagaagcac gccccggtga atcgtggcaa gcggccgctg
    10501 atcgaatccg caaagaatcc cggcaaccgc cggcagccgg tgcgtcgtcg attaggaagc
    10561 cgcccaaggg cgacgagcaa ccagattttt tcgttccgat gctctatgac gtgggcaccc
    10621 gcgatagtcg cagcatcatg gacgtggccg ttttccgtct gtcgaagcgt gaccgacgag
    10681 ctggcgaggt gatccgctac gagcttccag acgggcacgt agaggtttcc gcagggccgg
    10741 ccggcatggc cagtgtgtgg gattacgacc tggtactgat ggcggtttcc catctaaccg
    10801 aatccatgaa ccgataccgg gaagggaagg gagacaagcc cggccgcgtg ttccgtccac
    10861 acgttgcgga cgtactcaag ttctgccggc gagccgatgg cggaaagcag aaagacgacc
    10921 tggtagaaac ctgcattcgg ttaaacacca cgcacgttgc catgcagcgt acgaagaagg
    10981 ccaagaacgg ccgcctggtg acggtatccg agggtgaagc cttgattagc cgctacaaga
    11041 tcgtaaagag cgaaaccggg cggccggagt acatcgagat cgagctagct gattggatgt
    11101 accgcgagat tacagaaggc aagaacccgg acgtgctgac ggttcacccc gattactttt
    11161 tgatcgatcc cggcatcggc cgttttctct accgcctggc acgccgcgcc gcaggcaagg
    11221 cagaagccag atggttgttc aagacgatct acgaacgcag tggcagcgcc ggagagttca
    11281 agaagttctg tttcaccgtg cgcaagctga tcgggtcaaa tgacctgccg gagtacgatt
    11341 tgaaggagga ggcggggcag gctggcccga tcctagtcat gcgctaccgc aacctgatcg
    11401 agggcgaagc atccgccggt tcctaatgta cggagcagat gctagggcaa attgccctag
    11461 caggggaaaa aggtcgaaaa agcttctttc ctgtggatag cacgtacatt gggaacccaa
    11521 agccgtacat tgggaaccgg aacccgtaca ttgggaaccc aaagccgtac attgggaacc
    11581 ggtcacacat gtaagtgact gatataaaag agaaaaaagg cgatttttcc gcctaaaact
    11641 ctttaaaact tattaaaact cttaaaaccc gcctggcctg tgcataactg tctggccagc
    11701 gcacagccga acagctgcaa aaagcgccca catcaaggct ccgagtgcgc ggaaccccta
    11761 tttgtttatt tttctaaata cattcaaata tgtatccgct catgagacaa taaccctgat
    11821 aaatgcttca ataatattga aaaaggaaga gtatggctaa aatgagaata tcaccggaat
    11881 tgaaaaaact gatcgaaaaa taccgctgcg taaaagatac ggaaggaatg tctcctgcta
    11941 aggtatataa gctggtggga gaaaatgaaa acctatattt aaaaatgacg gacagccggt
    12001 ataaagggac cacctatgat gtggaacggg aaaaggacat gatgctatgg ctggaaggaa
    12061 agctgcctgt tccaaaggtc ctgcactttg aacggcatga tggctggagc aatctgctca
    12121 tgagtgaggc cgatggcgtc ctttgctcgg aagagtatga agatgaacaa agccctgaaa
    12181 agattatcga gctgtatgcg gagtgcatca ggctctttca ctccatcgac atatcggatt
    12241 gtccctatac gaatagctta gacagccgct tagccgaatt ggattactta ctgaataacg
    12301 atctggccga tgtggattgc gaaaactggg aagaggacac tccatttaaa gatccgcgcg
    12361 agctgtatga ttttttaaag acggaaaagc ccgaagagga acttgtcttt tcccacggcg
    12421 acctgggaga cagcaacatc tttgtgaaag atggcaaagt aagtggcttt attgatcttg
    12481 ggagaagcgg cagggcggac aagtggtatg acattgcctt ctgcgtccgg tcgctcaggg
    12541 aggatatcgg ggaagaacag tatgtcgagc tattttttga cttactgggg atcaagcctg
    12601 attgggagaa aataaaatat tatattttac tggatgaatt gttttagctg tcagaccaag
    12661 tttactcata tatactttag attgatttaa aacttcattt ttaatttaaa aggatctagg
    12721 tgaagatcct ttttgataat ctcatgacca aaatccctta acgtgagttt tcgttccact
    12781 gagcgtcaga ccccgtagaa aagatcaaag gatcttcttg agatcctttt tttctgcgcg
    12841 taatctgctg cttgcaaaca aaaaaaccac cgctaccagc ggtggtttgt ttgccggatc
    12901 aagagctacc aactcttttt ccgaaggtaa ctggcttcag cagagcgcag ataccaaata
    12961 ctgttcttct agtgtagccg tagttaggcc accacttcaa gaactctgta gcaccgccta
    13021 catacctcgc tctgctaatc ctgttaccag tggctgctgc cagtggcgat aagtcgtgtc
    13081 ttaccgggtt ggactcaaga cgatagttac cggataaggc gcagcggtcg ggctgaacgg
    13141 ggggttcgtg cacacagccc agcttggagc gaacgaccta caccgaactg agatacctac
    13201 agcgtgagct atgagaaagc gccacgcttc ccgaagggag aaaggcggac aggtatccgg
    13261 taagcggcag ggtcggaaca ggagagcgca cgagggagct tccaggggga aacgcctggt
    13321 atctttatag tcctgtcggg tttcgccacc tctgacttga gcgtcgattt ttgtgatgct
    13381 cgtcaggggg gcggagccta tggaaaaacg ccagcaacgc ggccttttta cggttcctgc
    13441 tcggatctgt tggaccggac agtagtcatg gttgatgggc tgcctgtatc gagtggtgat
    13501 tttgtgccga gctgccggtc ggggagctgt tggctggctg gtggcaggat atattgtggt
    13561 gtaaacaaat tgacgcttag acaacttaat aacacattgc ggacgttttt aatgtactgg
    13621 ggtt
//
