# Supplementary material for: Developing a Molecular Toolkit to ENABLE all to apply CRISPR/Cas9-based Gene Editing in planta
Source: bioRxiv preprint, doi:10.1101/2025.11.09.687425, version 2 (2025-11-13)
Supplement: Supplementary File 1 - Vector Sequences [file 687425_file03.zip › Vector sequences/Assembled vectors for this study/L2 CasA_OsU6-2p__OsPDS1_sgRNAs.gb]

LOCUS       L2_CasA_OsU6-2p::OsPDS1_sgRNAs       13395 bp    DNA     circular UNA 02-SEP-2025
DEFINITION  .
ACCESSION   urn.local...zi-jlvmop1
VERSION     urn.local...zi-jlvmop1
KEYWORDS    .
SOURCE      
  ORGANISM  .
FEATURES             Location/Qualifiers
     Fragment        11..2658
                     /Source_Sequence="referenceToDocument:
                     urn:local:.:23v-io1dmhx@29.9#0#C2C246A7532DD476B25AADA008B
                     779FB label: pGMF006"
                     /Cloning_Method="Golden Gate Cloning"
                     /Enzymes="BbsI"
                     /Fragment_Type="Insert"
                     /label="pGMF006 (insert 1)"
     promoter        31..1368
                     /vntifkey=29
                     /modified_by="Florian"
                     /note="Derived using Geneious Prime 2021.2.2 'Annotate
                     from Database' based on nucleotide similarity"
                     /Transferred_From="L1 35Sp::eGFP-NLS:35St "
                     /Transferred_Similarity="100.00%"
                     /Primary_Match="100.00%; Adjusted-Interval-0:0/0; 35S
                     promoter (Cauliflower Mosaic Virus) (<a
                     href=""urn:local:.:v-dkb2238"">L1 35Sp::eGFP-NLS:35St
                     </a>)"
                     /Alternative_Match="100.00%; Adjusted-Interval-0:0/0;
                     Promoter, 35S (Cauliflower Mosaic Virus) (<a
                     href=""urn:local:.:7o5-d1z2kwz"">Final L2 for targeting
                     PDS</a>)"
                     /Alternative_Match="100.00%; Adjusted-Interval-0:0/0;
                     Promoter, 35S (Cauliflower Mosaic Virus) (<a
                     href=""urn:local:.:7jr-d1yz7zq"">pICSL11059
                     35Sp::HPTII:35St</a>)"
                     /Alternative_Match="100.00%; Adjusted-Interval-0:0/0;
                     Promoter, 35s (Cauliflower Mosaic Virus) (<a
                     href=""urn:local:.:f-c2iltpe"">pICSL11059</a>)"
                     /Alternative_Match="100.00%; Adjusted-Interval-0:0/0;
                     Promoter, 35s (Cauliflower Mosaic Virus) (<a
                     href=""urn:local:.:60-c2iy93f"">Level2 Plantain PDS KO
                     vector final assembly</a>)"
                     /label="35S promoter (Cauliflower Mosaic Virus)"
     5'_UTR          1385..1446
                     /vntifkey=52
                     /note="Derived using Geneious Prime 2021.2.2 'Annotate
                     from Database' based on nucleotide similarity"
                     /Transferred_From="pICSL11059"
                     /Transferred_Similarity="100.00%"
                     /Primary_Match="100.00%; Adjusted-Interval-0:0/0;
                     Promoter, 35s (Cauliflower Mosaic Virus) (<a
                     href=""urn:local:.:f-c2iltpe"">pICSL11059</a>)"
                     /Alternative_Match="100.00%; Adjusted-Interval-0:0/0;
                     Promoter, 35s (Cauliflower Mosaic Virus) (<a
                     href=""urn:local:.:60-c2iy93f"">Level2 Plantain PDS KO
                     vector final assembly</a>)"
                     /Alternative_Match="100.00%; Adjusted-Interval-0:0/0; TMV
                     Omega (<a href=""urn:local:.:v-dkb2238"">L1
                     35Sp::eGFP-NLS:35St </a>)"
                     /Alternative_Match="100.00%; Adjusted-Interval-0:0/0; TMV
                     Omega (<a href=""urn:local:.:60-c2iy93f"">Level2 Plantain
                     PDS KO vector final assembly</a>)"
                     /Alternative_Match="100.00%; Adjusted-Interval-0:0/0; TMV
                     Omega (<a href=""urn:local:.:7o5-d1z2kwz"">Final L2 for
                     targeting PDS</a>)"
                     /Alternative_Match="100.00%; Adjusted-Interval-0:0/0; TMV
                     Omega (<a href=""urn:local:.:7o5-d1z2kwz"">Final L2 for
                     targeting PDS</a>)"
                     /Alternative_Match="100.00%; Adjusted-Interval-0:0/0; TMV
                     Omega (<a href=""urn:local:.:7jr-d1yz7zq"">pICSL11059
                     35Sp::HPTII:35St</a>)"
                     /Alternative_Match="100.00%; Adjusted-Interval-0:0/0; TMV
                     Omega (<a href=""urn:local:.:w-c2ilwp9"">pFH52</a>)"
                     /Alternative_Match="100.00%; Adjusted-Interval-0:0/0; TMV
                     Omega (<a href=""urn:local:.:7jz-d1yz8pq"">pFH52
                     2x35Sp::SpCas9:NOSt</a>)"
                     /label="Promoter, 35s (Cauliflower Mosaic Virus)"
     CDS             1456..2172
                     /vntifkey=4
                     /modified_by="Florian"
                     /note="Derived using Geneious Prime 2021.2.2 'Annotate
                     from Database' based on nucleotide similarity"
                     /Transferred_From="L1 35Sp::eGFP-NLS:35St "
                     /Transferred_Similarity="100.00%"
                     /Primary_Match="100.00%; Adjusted-Interval-0:0/0; eGFP (<a
                     href=""urn:local:.:v-dkb2238"">L1 35Sp::eGFP-NLS:35St
                     </a>)"
                     /label="eGFP"
     primer_bind     complement(1530..1549)
                     /%GC="60.0"
                     /Hairpin_Tm="37.9"
                     /Self_Dimer_Tm="None"
                     /Tm="61.8"
                     /Sequence="CGGACACGCTGAACTTGTGG"
                     /created_by="primer3"
                     /note="Derived using Geneious Prime 2024.0.7 'Annotate
                     from Database' based on nucleotide similarity"
                     /Transferred_From="GMF128"
                     /Transferred_Similarity="100.00%"
                     /Primary_Match="100.00%; Adjusted-Interval-0:0/0; <a
                     href=""urn:local:.:253-i62m7um"">GMF128</a>"
                     /Alternative_Match="100.00%; Adjusted-Interval-0:0/0;
                     GMF128 (<a href=""urn:local:.:1d4-dvu4edz"">pICSL4723 L2
                     backbone - pGMF006 - pFH52 2x35Sp::SpCas9:NOSt - pGMF001
                     with PDS target1 - pGMF002 with PDS target2</a>)"
                     /label="GMF128"
     CDS             2179..2442
                     /codon_start=1
                     /note="/created_by=User"
                     /Original_Translation="AGSGAGGEFKREEQARKAKVNNEKKTEIVKPESCS
                     NEGDVKDLKRKDSEDGNEGEEEEASSKPKKPKVALSHLQDIDDTEADQEEE*"
                     /note="Derived using Geneious Prime 2021.2.2 'Annotate
                     from Database' based on nucleotide similarity"
                     /Transferred_From="L1 35Sp::eGFP-NLS:35St "
                     /Transferred_Similarity="100.00%"
                     /Primary_Match="100.00%; Adjusted-Interval-0:0/0; N7-NLS
                     (<a href=""urn:local:.:v-dkb2238"">L1 35Sp::eGFP-NLS:35St
                     </a>)"
                     /modified_by="Florian"
                     /label="N7-NLS"
     terminator      2447..2650
                     /vntifkey=43
                     /modified_by="Florian"
                     /note="Derived using Geneious Prime 2021.2.2 'Annotate
                     from Database' based on nucleotide similarity"
                     /Transferred_From="L1 35Sp::eGFP-NLS:35St "
                     /Transferred_Similarity="100.00%"
                     /Primary_Match="100.00%; Adjusted-Interval-0:0/0; 3'
                     untranslated region and terminator, 35S (Cauliflower
                     Mosaic Virus) (<a href=""urn:local:.:v-dkb2238"">L1
                     35Sp::eGFP-NLS:35St </a>)"
                     /Alternative_Match="100.00%; Adjusted-Interval-0:0/0; 3'
                     untranslated region and terminator, 35S (Cauliflower
                     Mosaic Virus) (<a href=""urn:local:.:7o5-d1z2kwz"">Final
                     L2 for targeting PDS</a>)"
                     /Alternative_Match="100.00%; Adjusted-Interval-0:0/0; 3'
                     untranslated region and terminator, 35S (Cauliflower
                     Mosaic Virus) (<a
                     href=""urn:local:.:7jr-d1yz7zq"">pICSL11059
                     35Sp::HPTII:35St</a>)"
                     /Alternative_Match="100.00%; Adjusted-Interval-0:0/0; 3'
                     untranslated region and terminator, 35s (Cauliflower
                     Mosaic Virus) (<a
                     href=""urn:local:.:f-c2iltpe"">pICSL11059</a>)"
                     /Alternative_Match="100.00%; Adjusted-Interval-0:0/0; 3'
                     untranslated region and terminator, 35s (Cauliflower
                     Mosaic Virus) (<a href=""urn:local:.:60-c2iy93f"">Level2
                     Plantain PDS KO vector final assembly</a>)"
                     /label="3' untranslated region and terminator, 35S
                     (Cauliflower Mosaic Virus)"
     primer_bind     2507..2526
                     /%GC="40.0"
                     /Hairpin_Tm="None"
                     /Self_Dimer_Tm="None"
                     /Tm="51.2"
                     /annotation_group="635038414143000aacd16a0-6815-4f22-a6d6-
                     4dfbd654847f"
                     /created_by="primer3"
                     /Sequence="AGATAAGGGAATTAGGGTTC"
                     /Mismatches=0
                     /#_Local_Off-target_Sites=0
                     /Local_Off-target="pBA7"
                     /label="GMF003"
     Fragment        2655..7929
                     /Source_Sequence="referenceToDocument:
                     urn:local:.:23t-io1dmhx@23.4#0#E73CA3A1069628AAD3428D11C1B
                     1E4FE label: pGMF004"
                     /Cloning_Method="Golden Gate Cloning"
                     /Enzymes="BbsI"
                     /Fragment_Type="Insert"
                     /label="pGMF004 (insert 2)"
     Promoter        2675..3427
                     /vntifkey=29
                     /label="2x CaMV 35S promoter"
     5'_UTR          3444..3505
                     /vntifkey=52
                     /modified_by="Florian"
                     /label="TMV Omega"
     CDS             3515..7651
                     /modified_by="hahnf"
                     /label="SpCas9 (Arabidopsis optimized)"
     primer_bind     complement(3587..3606)
                     /%GC="40.0"
                     /Hairpin_Tm="None"
                     /Self_Dimer_Tm="None"
                     /Tm="53.7"
                     /created_by="primer3"
                     /Sequence="TTCTTAGATGGCACCTTGTA"
                     /Mismatches=0
                     /note="Derived using Geneious Prime 2024.0.7 'Annotate
                     from Database' based on nucleotide similarity"
                     /Transferred_From="pICSL4723 L2 backbone - pICSL11059
                     35Sp::HPTII:35St - pFH52 2x35Sp::SpCas9:NOSt - pGMF001
                     with PDS target1 - pGMF002 with PDS target2"
                     /Transferred_Similarity="100.00%"
                     /Primary_Match="100.00%; Adjusted-Interval-0:0/0; GMF127
                     (<a href=""urn:local:.:ix-eboo9ps"">pICSL4723 L2 backbone
                     - pICSL11059 35Sp::HPTII:35St - pFH52 2x35Sp::SpCas9:NOSt
                     - pGMF001 with PDS target1 - pGMF002 with PDS
                     target2</a>)"
                     /Alternative_Match="100.00%; Adjusted-Interval-0:0/0;
                     GMF127 (<a href=""urn:local:.:1d4-dvu4edz"">pICSL4723 L2
                     backbone - pGMF006 - pFH52 2x35Sp::SpCas9:NOSt - pGMF001
                     with PDS target1 - pGMF002 with PDS target2</a>)"
                     /Alternative_Match="100.00%; Adjusted-Interval-0:0/0; <a
                     href=""urn:local:.:24z-i62m6w9"">GMF127</a>"
                     /label="GMF127"
     sig_peptide     7631..7651
                     /created_by="hahnf"
                     /label="SV40 NLS"
     Stop_codon      7652..7654
                     /created_by="hahnf"
                     /label="Stop"
     terminator      7659..7921
                     /vntifkey=43
                     /label="NOSt"
     primer_bind     7712..7730
                     /%GC="57.9"
                     /Hairpin_Tm="None"
                     /Self_Dimer_Tm="1.9"
                     /Tm="61.0"
                     /annotation_group="369674618114230076a56fcd-15ed-4193-b60f
                     -dc56877f6569"
                     /created_by="primer3"
                     /Sequence="GTTGCCGGTCTTGCGATGA"
                     /Mismatches=0
                     /#_Off-target_Sites=0
                     /Off-target_Template="pFH52 2x35Sp::SpCas9:NOSt"
                     /label="GMF004"
     Fragment        7926..8315
                     /Source_Sequence="referenceToDocument:
                     urn:local:.:zc-jlvmop1@15.3#0#F333D279B705A79128068907D268
                     D2A7 label: pBA1"
                     /Cloning_Method="Golden Gate Cloning"
                     /Enzymes="BbsI"
                     /Fragment_Type="Insert"
                     /label="pBA1 (insert 3)"
     promoter        7946..8192
                     /created_by="Florian"
                     /note="Derived using Geneious Prime 2021.0.3 'Annotate
                     from Database' based on nucleotide similarity"
                     /Transferred_From="L1_target2 in pTwist Amp High Copy -
                     fake primer PDS target2"
                     /Transferred_Similarity="100.00%"
                     /Primary_Match="100.00%; Adjusted-Interval-0:0/0; OsU6-2
                     promoter (<a href=""urn:local:.:5d-c2iy4z2"">L1_target2 in
                     pTwist Amp High Copy - fake primer PDS target2</a>)"
                     /Alternative_Match="100.00%; Adjusted-Interval-0:0/0;
                     OsU6-2 promoter (<a
                     href=""urn:local:.:1f-c2incxl"">L1_target2 in pTwist Amp
                     High Copy</a>)"
                     /Alternative_Match="100.00%; Adjusted-Interval-0:0/0;
                     OsU6-2 promoter (<a
                     href=""urn:local:.:1b-c2incxi"">L1_target1 in pTwist Amp
                     High Copy</a>)"
                     /Alternative_Match="100.00%; Adjusted-Interval-0:0/0;
                     OsU6-2 promoter (<a href=""urn:local:.:60-c2iy93f"">Level2
                     Plantain PDS KO vector final assembly</a>)"
                     /Alternative_Match="100.00%; Adjusted-Interval-0:0/0;
                     OsU6-2 promoter (<a href=""urn:local:.:60-c2iy93f"">Level2
                     Plantain PDS KO vector final assembly</a>)"
                     /Alternative_Match="100.00%; Adjusted-Interval-0:0/0;
                     OsU6-2 promoter (<a
                     href=""urn:local:.:52-c2iy3lf"">L1_target1 in pTwist Amp
                     High Copy - fake primer PDS target1</a>)"
                     /label="OsU6-2 promoter"
     misc_RNA        8193..8212
                     /created_by="Florian"
                     /modified_by="Florian"
                     /label="OsPDS sgRNA1"
     misc_RNA        8213..8298
                     /created_by="Florian"
                     /label="improved sgRNA backbone (Dang et al., 2015)"
     terminator      8299..8307
                     /created_by="Florian"
                     /modified_by="Florian"
                     /label="PolyT"
     Fragment        8312..8701
                     /Source_Sequence="referenceToDocument:
                     urn:local:.:zd-jlvmop1@13.3#0#9459D27E2005A3A9698CA55E49D9
                     C31C label: pBA2"
                     /Cloning_Method="Golden Gate Cloning"
                     /Enzymes="BbsI"
                     /Fragment_Type="Insert"
                     /label="pBA2 (insert 4)"
     promoter        8332..8578
                     /created_by="Florian"
                     /note="Derived using Geneious Prime 2021.0.3 'Annotate
                     from Database' based on nucleotide similarity"
                     /Transferred_From="L1_target2 in pTwist Amp High Copy -
                     fake primer PDS target2"
                     /Transferred_Similarity="100.00%"
                     /Primary_Match="100.00%; Adjusted-Interval-0:0/0; OsU6-2
                     promoter (<a href=""urn:local:.:5d-c2iy4z2"">L1_target2 in
                     pTwist Amp High Copy - fake primer PDS target2</a>)"
                     /Alternative_Match="100.00%; Adjusted-Interval-0:0/0;
                     OsU6-2 promoter (<a
                     href=""urn:local:.:1f-c2incxl"">L1_target2 in pTwist Amp
                     High Copy</a>)"
                     /Alternative_Match="100.00%; Adjusted-Interval-0:0/0;
                     OsU6-2 promoter (<a
                     href=""urn:local:.:1b-c2incxi"">L1_target1 in pTwist Amp
                     High Copy</a>)"
                     /Alternative_Match="100.00%; Adjusted-Interval-0:0/0;
                     OsU6-2 promoter (<a href=""urn:local:.:60-c2iy93f"">Level2
                     Plantain PDS KO vector final assembly</a>)"
                     /Alternative_Match="100.00%; Adjusted-Interval-0:0/0;
                     OsU6-2 promoter (<a href=""urn:local:.:60-c2iy93f"">Level2
                     Plantain PDS KO vector final assembly</a>)"
                     /Alternative_Match="100.00%; Adjusted-Interval-0:0/0;
                     OsU6-2 promoter (<a
                     href=""urn:local:.:52-c2iy3lf"">L1_target1 in pTwist Amp
                     High Copy - fake primer PDS target1</a>)"
                     /label="OsU6-2 promoter"
     misc_RNA        8579..8598
                     /created_by="Florian"
                     /modified_by="Florian"
                     /label="OsPDS sgRNA2"
     misc_RNA        8599..8684
                     /created_by="Florian"
                     /label="improved sgRNA backbone (Dang et al., 2015)"
     terminator      8685..8693
                     /created_by="Florian"
                     /label="PolyT"
     Fragment        8698..14
                     /Source_Sequence="referenceToDocument:
                     urn:local:.:23s-io1dmhx@55.20#0#4E176BE1B9038EF829D16C873C
                     B33D84 label: pGMF003"
                     /Cloning_Method="Golden Gate Cloning"
                     /Enzymes="BbsI"
                     /Fragment_Type="Backbone"
                     /label="pGMF003 (backbone)"
     Misc._feature   complement(8715..8840)
                     /note="RB"
                     /note="color: #a6acb3; direction: LEFT"
                     /ApEinfo_fwdcolor="pink"
                     /ApEinfo_revcolor="pink"
                     /ApEinfo_graphicformat="arrow_data {{0 1 2 0 0 -1} {} 0}"
                     /modified_by="Florian"
                     /label="RB"
     primer_bind     complement(8833..8858)
                     /%GC="53.8"
                     /Hairpin_Tm="54.9"
                     /Self_Dimer_Tm="21.4"
                     /Tm="66.5"
                     /annotation_group="36966978831484006d7d75ac-f85f-4e6e-bd28
                     -cacb4831db27"
                     /created_by="primer3"
                     /Sequence="GAACCCTGTGGTTGGCATGCACATAC"
                     /Mismatches=0
                     /#_Off-target_Sites=0
                     /Off-target_Template="pICSL4723 L2 backbone"
                     /label="GMF001"
     CDS             11624..12415
                     /codon_start=1
                     /note="NPTII"
                     /note="color: #993366"
                     /translation="MAKMRISPELKKLIEKYRCVKDTEGMSPAKVYKLVGENENLYLK
                     MTDSRYKGTTYDVEREKDMMLWLEGKLPVPKVLHFERHDGWSNLLMSEADGVLCSEEY
                     EDEQSPEKIIELYAECIRLFHSIDISDCPYTNSLDSRLAELDYLLNNDLADVDCENWE
                     EDTPFKDPRELYDFLKTEKPEEELVFSHGDLGDSNIFVKDGKVSGFIDLGRSGRADKW
                     YDIA FCVRSLREDIGEEQYVELFFDLLGIKPDWEKIKYYILLDELF"
                     /ApEinfo_fwdcolor="pink"
                     /ApEinfo_revcolor="pink"
                     /ApEinfo_graphicformat="arrow_data {{0 1 2 0 0 -1} {} 0}"
                     /label="NPTII"
     rep_origin      12578..13192
                     /note="rep - pMB1"
                     /note="color: #a6acb3"
                     /ApEinfo_fwdcolor="pink"
                     /ApEinfo_revcolor="pink"
                     /ApEinfo_graphicformat="arrow_data {{0 1 2 0 0 -1} {} 0}"
                     /modified_by="Florian"
                     /label="rep - pMB1"
     Misc._feature   13244..13394
                     /note="LB"
                     /note="color: #a6acb3; direction: LEFT"
                     /ApEinfo_fwdcolor="pink"
                     /ApEinfo_revcolor="pink"
                     /ApEinfo_graphicformat="arrow_data {{0 1 2 0 0 -1} {} 0}"
                     /modified_by="Florian"
                     /label="LB"
     primer_bind     13309..13332
                     /%GC="50.0"
                     /Hairpin_Tm="None"
                     /Self_Dimer_Tm="None"
                     /Tm="61.3"
                     /annotation_group="3696697941807800155cbfc8-0945-40e4-97ff
                     -8edf075b060c"
                     /created_by="primer3"
                     /Sequence="CTGGTGGCAGGATATATTGTGGTG"
                     /Mismatches=0
                     /#_Off-target_Sites=0
                     /Off-target_Template="pICSL4723 L2 backbone"
                     /label="GMF002"
ORIGIN      
        1 gaacactctg tgccgaattc ggatccggag gaattccaat cccacaaaaa tctgagctta
       61 acagcacagt tgctcctctc agagcagaat cgggtattca acaccctcat atcaactact
      121 acgttgtgta taacggtcca catgccggta tatacgatga ctggggttgt acaaaggcgg
      181 caacaaacgg cgttcccgga gttgcacaca agaaatttgc cactattaca gaggcaagag
      241 cagcagctga cgcgtacaca acaagtcagc aaacagacag gttgaacttc atccccaaag
      301 gagaagctca actcaagccc aagagctttg ctaaggccct aacaagccca ccaaagcaaa
      361 aagcccactg gctcacgcta ggaaccaaaa ggcccagcag tgatccagcc ccaaaagaga
      421 tctcctttgc cccggagatt acaatggacg atttcctcta tctttacgat ctaggaagga
      481 agttcgaagg tgaaggtgac gacactatgt tcaccactga taatgagaag gttagcctct
      541 tcaatttcag aaagaatgct gacccacaga tggttagaga ggcctacgca gcaagtctca
      601 tcaagacgat ctacccgagt aacaatctcc aggagatcaa ataccttccc aagaaggtta
      661 aagatgcagt caaaagattc aggactaatt gcatcaagaa cacagagaaa gacatatttc
      721 tcaagatcag aagtactatt ccagtatgga cgattcaagg cttgcttcat aaaccaaggc
      781 aagtaataga gattggagtc tctaaaaagg tagttcctac tgaatctaag gccatgcatg
      841 gagtctaaga ttcaaatcga ggatctaaca gaactcgccg tcaagactgg cgaacagttc
      901 atacagagtc ttttacgact caatgacaag aagaaaatct tcgtcaacat ggtggagcac
      961 gacactctgg tctactccaa aaatgtcaaa gatacagtct cagaagatca aagggctatt
     1021 gagacttttc aacaaaggat aatttcggga aacctcctcg gattccattg cccagctatc
     1081 tgtcacttca tcgaaaggac agtagaaaag gaaggtggct cctacaaatg ccatcattgc
     1141 gataaaggaa aggctatcat tcaagatctc tctgccgaca gtggtcccaa agatggaccc
     1201 ccacccacga ggagcatcgt ggaaaaagaa gaggttccaa ccacgtctac aaagcaagtg
     1261 gattgatgtg acatctccac tgacgtaagg gatgacgcac aatcccacta tccttcgcaa
     1321 gacccttcct ctatataagg aagttcattt catttggaga ggacacgctc gagtataaga
     1381 gctcattttt acaacaatta ccaacaacaa caaacaacaa acaacattac aattacattt
     1441 acaattatcg atacaatggt gagcaagggc gaggagctgt tcaccggcgt ggtgcccatc
     1501 ctggtcgagc tggacggcga cgtaaacggc cacaagttca gcgtgtccgg cgagggcgag
     1561 ggcgatgcca cctacggcaa gctgaccctg aagttcatct gcaccaccgg caagctgccc
     1621 gtgccctggc ccaccctcgt gaccaccctg acctacggcg tgcagtgctt cagccgctac
     1681 cccgaccaca tgaagcagca cgacttcttc aagtccgcca tgcccgaagg ctacgtccag
     1741 gagcgcacca tcttcttcaa ggacgacggc aactacaaga cccgcgccga ggtgaagttc
     1801 gagggcgaca ccctggtgaa ccgcatcgag ctgaagggca tcgacttcaa ggaggacggc
     1861 aacatcctgg ggcacaagct ggagtacaac tacaacagcc acaacgtcta tatcatggcc
     1921 gacaagcaga agaacggcat caaggtgaac ttcaagatcc gccacaacat cgaggacggc
     1981 agcgtgcagc tcgccgacca ctaccagcag aacaccccca tcggcgacgg ccccgtgctg
     2041 ctgcccgaca accactacct gagcacccag tccgccctga gcaaagaccc caacgagaag
     2101 cgcgatcaca tggtcctgct ggagttcgtg accgccgccg ggatcactct cggcatggac
     2161 gagctgtaca agggaggtgc cggcagtggc gctggcggag aatttaagcg cgaagaacaa
     2221 gcccgcaagg ctaaagttaa taacgaaaaa aagaccgaaa tcgtcaagcc agagtcttgc
     2281 tccaatgagg gcgatgtgaa ggatcttaaa aggaaagact ctgaggatgg aaatgaaggg
     2341 gaggaagaag aggcttcgag taagcccaag aaaccgaagg tcgcactgag tcacttgcag
     2401 gacatagatg atacggaagc tgaccaagaa gaagaataat gagcttctct agctagagtc
     2461 gatcgacaag ctcgagtttc tccataataa tgtgtgagta gttcccagat aagggaatta
     2521 gggttcctat agggtttcgc tcatgtgttg agcatataag aaacccttag tatgtatttg
     2581 tatttgtaaa atacttctat caataaaatt tctaattcct aaaaccaaaa tccagtacta
     2641 aaatccagat cgctgcaaga attcaagctt ggaggtcaac atggtggagc acgacactct
     2701 ggtctactcc aaaaatgtca aagatacagt ctcagaagat caaagggcta ttgagacttt
     2761 tcaacaaagg ataatttcgg gaaacctcct cggattccat tgcccagcta tctgtcactt
     2821 catcgaaagg acagtagaaa aggaaggtgg ctcctacaaa tgccatcatt gcgataaagg
     2881 aaaggctatc attcaagatc tctctgccga cagtggtccc aaagatggac ccccacccac
     2941 gaggagcatc gtggaaaaag aagaggttcc aaccacgtct acaaagcaag tggattgatg
     3001 tgataacatg gtggagcacg acactctggt ctactccaaa aatgtcaaag atacagtctc
     3061 agaagatcaa agggctattg agacttttca acaaaggata atttcgggaa acctcctcgg
     3121 attccattgc ccagctatct gtcacttcat cgaaaggaca gtagaaaagg aaggtggctc
     3181 ctacaaatgc catcattgcg ataaaggaaa ggctatcatt caagatctct ctgccgacag
     3241 tggtcccaaa gatggacccc cacccacgag gagcatcgtg gaaaaagaag aggttccaac
     3301 cacgtctaca aagcaagtgg attgatgtga catctccact gacgtaaggg atgacgcaca
     3361 atcccactat ccttcgcaag acccttcctc tatataagga agttcatttc atttggagag
     3421 gacacgctcg agtataagag ctcattttta caacaattac caacaacaac aaacaacaaa
     3481 caacattaca attacattta caattatcga tacaatggat aagaagtact ctatcggact
     3541 cgatatcgga actaactctg tgggatgggc tgtgatcacc gatgagtaca aggtgccatc
     3601 taagaagttc aaggttctcg gaaacaccga taggcactct atcaagaaaa accttatcgg
     3661 tgctctcctc ttcgattctg gtgaaactgc tgaggctacc agactcaaga gaaccgctag
     3721 aagaaggtac accagaagaa agaacaggat ctgctacctc caagagatct tctctaacga
     3781 gatggctaaa gtggatgatt cattcttcca caggctcgaa gagtcattcc tcgtggaaga
     3841 agataagaag cacgagaggc accctatctt cggaaacatc gttgatgagg tggcatacca
     3901 cgagaagtac cctactatct accacctcag aaagaagctc gttgattcta ctgataaggc
     3961 tgatctcagg ctcatctacc tcgctctcgc tcacatgatc aagttcagag gacacttcct
     4021 catcgagggt gatctcaacc ctgataactc tgatgtggat aagttgttca tccagctcgt
     4081 gcagacctac aaccagcttt tcgaagagaa ccctatcaac gcttcaggtg tggatgctaa
     4141 ggctatcctc tctgctaggc tctctaagtc aagaaggctt gagaacctca ttgctcagct
     4201 ccctggtgag aagaagaacg gacttttcgg aaacttgatc gctctctctc tcggactcac
     4261 ccctaacttc aagtctaact tcgatctcgc tgaggatgca aagctccagc tctcaaagga
     4321 tacctacgat gatgatctcg ataacctcct cgctcagatc ggagatcagt acgctgattt
     4381 gttcctcgct gctaagaacc tctctgatgc tatcctcctc agtgatatcc tcagagtgaa
     4441 caccgagatc accaaggctc cactctcagc ttctatgatc aagagatacg atgagcacca
     4501 ccaggatctc acacttctca aggctcttgt tagacagcag ctcccagaga agtacaaaga
     4561 gattttcttc gatcagtcta agaacggata cgctggttac atcgatggtg gtgcatctca
     4621 agaagagttc tacaagttca tcaagcctat cctcgagaag atggatggaa ccgaggaact
     4681 cctcgtgaag ctcaatagag aggatcttct cagaaagcag aggaccttcg ataacggatc
     4741 tatccctcat cagatccacc tcggagagtt gcacgctatc cttagaaggc aagaggattt
     4801 ctacccattc ctcaaggata acagggaaaa gattgagaag attctcacct tcagaatccc
     4861 ttactacgtg ggacctctcg ctagaggaaa ctcaagattc gcttggatga ccagaaagtc
     4921 tgaggaaacc atcacccctt ggaacttcga agaggtggtg gataagggtg ctagtgctca
     4981 gtctttcatc gagaggatga ccaacttcga taagaacctt ccaaacgaga aggtgctccc
     5041 taagcactct ttgctctacg agtacttcac cgtgtacaac gagttgacca aggttaagta
     5101 cgtgaccgag ggaatgagga agcctgcttt tttgtcaggt gagcaaaaga aggctatcgt
     5161 tgatctcttg ttcaagacca acagaaaggt gaccgtgaag cagctcaaag aggattactt
     5221 caagaaaatc gagtgcttcg attcagttga gatttctggt gttgaggata ggttcaacgc
     5281 atctctcgga acctaccacg atctcctcaa gatcattaag gataaggatt tcttggataa
     5341 cgaggaaaac gaggatatct tggaggatat cgttcttacc ctcaccctct ttgaagatag
     5401 agagatgatt gaagaaaggc tcaagaccta cgctcatctc ttcgatgata aggtgatgaa
     5461 gcagttgaag agaagaagat acactggttg gggaaggctc tcaagaaagc tcattaacgg
     5521 aatcagggat aagcagtctg gaaagacaat ccttgatttc ctcaagtctg atggattcgc
     5581 taacagaaac ttcatgcagc tcatccacga tgattctctc acctttaaag aggatatcca
     5641 gaaggctcag gtttcaggac agggtgatag tctccatgag catatcgcta acctcgctgg
     5701 atctcctgca atcaagaagg gaatcctcca gactgtgaag gttgtggatg agttggtgaa
     5761 ggtgatggga aggcataagc ctgagaacat cgtgatcgaa atggctagag agaaccagac
     5821 cactcagaag ggacagaaga actctaggga aaggatgaag aggatcgagg aaggtatcaa
     5881 agagcttgga tctcagatcc tcaaagagca ccctgttgag aacactcagc tccagaatga
     5941 gaagctctac ctctactacc tccagaacgg aagggatatg tatgtggatc aagagttgga
     6001 tatcaacagg ctctctgatt acgatgttga tcatatcgtg ccacagtcat tcttgaagga
     6061 tgattctatc gataacaagg tgctcaccag gtctgataag aacaggggta agagtgataa
     6121 cgtgccaagt gaagaggttg tgaagaaaat gaagaactat tggaggcagc tcctcaacgc
     6181 taagctcatc actcagagaa agttcgataa cttgactaag gctgagaggg gaggactctc
     6241 tgaattggat aaggcaggat tcatcaagag gcagcttgtg gaaaccaggc agatcactaa
     6301 gcacgttgca cagatcctcg attctaggat gaacaccaag tacgatgaga acgataagtt
     6361 gatcagggaa gtgaaggtta tcaccctcaa gtcaaagctc gtgtctgatt tcagaaagga
     6421 tttccaattc tacaaggtga gggaaatcaa caactaccac cacgctcacg atgcttacct
     6481 taacgctgtt gttggaaccg ctctcatcaa gaagtatcct aagctcgagt cagagttcgt
     6541 gtacggtgat tacaaggtgt acgatgtgag gaagatgatc gctaagtctg agcaagagat
     6601 cggaaaggct accgctaagt atttcttcta ctctaacatc atgaatttct tcaagaccga
     6661 gattaccctc gctaacggtg agatcagaaa gaggccactc atcgagacaa acggtgaaac
     6721 aggtgagatc gtgtgggata agggaaggga tttcgctacc gttagaaagg tgctctctat
     6781 gccacaggtg aacatcgtta agaaaaccga ggtgcagacc ggtggattct ctaaagagtc
     6841 tatcctccct aagaggaact ctgataagct cattgctagg aagaaggatt gggaccctaa
     6901 gaaatacggt ggtttcgatt ctcctaccgt ggcttactct gttctcgttg tggctaaggt
     6961 tgagaaggga aagagtaaga agctcaagtc tgttaaggaa cttctcggaa tcactatcat
     7021 ggaaaggtca tctttcgaga agaacccaat cgatttcctc gaggctaagg gatacaaaga
     7081 ggttaagaag gatctcatca tcaagctccc aaagtactca ctcttcgaac tcgagaacgg
     7141 tagaaagagg atgctcgctt ctgctggtga gcttcaaaag ggaaacgagc ttgctctccc
     7201 atctaagtac gttaactttc tttacctcgc ttctcactac gagaagttga agggatctcc
     7261 agaagataac gagcagaagc aacttttcgt tgagcagcac aagcactact tggatgagat
     7321 catcgagcag atctctgagt tctctaaaag ggtgatcctc gctgatgcaa acctcgataa
     7381 ggtgttgtct gcttacaaca agcacagaga taagcctatc agggaacagg cagagaacat
     7441 catccatctc ttcaccctta ccaacctcgg tgctcctgct gctttcaagt acttcgatac
     7501 aaccatcgat aggaagagat acacctctac caaagaagtg ctcgatgcta ccctcatcca
     7561 tcagtctatc actggactct acgagactag gatcgatctc tcacagctcg gtggtgattc
     7621 aagggctgat cctaagaaga agaggaaggt ttgagcttgt caagcagatc gttcaaacat
     7681 ttggcaataa agtttcttaa gattgaatcc tgttgccggt cttgcgatga ttatcatata
     7741 atttctgttg aattacgtta agcatgtaat aattaacatg taatgcatga cgttatttat
     7801 gagatgggtt tttatgatta gagtcccgca attatacatt taatacgcga tagaaaacaa
     7861 aatatagcgc gcaaactagg ataaattatc gcgcgcggtg tcatctatgt tactagatcg
     7921 acgctactag aattcgagct cggagggatc atgaaccaac ggcctggctg tatttggtgg
     7981 ttgtgtaggg agatggggag aagaaaagcc cgattctctt cgctgtgatg ggctggatgc
     8041 atgcggggga gcgggaggcc caagtacgtg cacggtgagc ggcccacagg gcgagtgtga
     8101 gcgcgagagg cgggaggaac agtttagtac cacattgccc agctaactcg aacgcgacca
     8161 acttataaac ccgcgcgctg tcgcttgtgt tggtggaggt cttggaaagt ccgtttcaga
     8221 gctatgctgg aaacagcata gcaagttgaa ataaggctag tccgttatca acttgaaaaa
     8281 gtggcaccga gtcggtgctt tttttttcgc tttacgaatt cccatgggga gggatcatga
     8341 accaacggcc tggctgtatt tggtggttgt gtagggagat ggggagaaga aaagcccgat
     8401 tctcttcgct gtgatgggct ggatgcatgc gggggagcgg gaggcccaag tacgtgcacg
     8461 gtgagcggcc cacagggcga gtgtgagcgc gagaggcggg aggaacagtt tagtaccaca
     8521 ttgcccagct aactcgaacg cgaccaactt ataaacccgc gcgctgtcgc ttgtgttgcc
     8581 agcaatcacg acctgtaagt ttcagagcta tgctggaaac agcatagcaa gttgaaataa
     8641 ggctagtccg ttatcaactt gaaaaagtgg caccgagtcg gtgctttttt tttcgctggg
     8701 acacgaagtg atccgtttaa actatcagtg tttgacagga tatattggcg ggtaaaccta
     8761 agagaaaaga gcgtttatta gaataatcgg atatttaaaa gggcgtgaaa aggtttatcc
     8821 gttcgtccat ttgtatgtgc atgccaacca cagggttccc ctcgggagtc agccgtgcgg
     8881 ctgcatgaaa tcctggccgg tttgtctgat gccaagctgg cggcctggcc ggccagcttg
     8941 gccgctgaag aaaccgagcg ccgccgtcta aaaaggtgat gtgtatttga gtaaaacagc
     9001 ttgcgtcatg cggtcgctgc gtatatgatg cgatgagtaa ataaacaaat acgcaagggg
     9061 aacgcatgaa ggttatcgct gtacttaacc agaaaggcgg gtcaggcaag acgaccatcg
     9121 caacccatct agcccgcgcc ctgcaactcg ccggggccga tgttctgtta gtcgattccg
     9181 atccccaggg cagtgcccgc gattgggcgg ccgtgcggga agatcaaccg ctaaccgttg
     9241 tcggcatcga ccgcccgacg attgaccgcg acgtgaaggc catcggccgg cgcgacttcg
     9301 tagtgatcga cggagcgccc caggcggcgg acttggctgt gtccgcgatc aaggcagccg
     9361 acttcgtgct gattccggtg cagccaagcc cttacgacat atgggccacc gccgacctgg
     9421 tggagctggt taagcagcgc attgaggtca cggatggaag gctacaagcg gcctttgtcg
     9481 tgtcgcgggc gatcaaaggc acgcgcatcg gcggtgaggt tgccgaggcg ctggccgggt
     9541 acgagctgcc cattcttgag tcccgtatca cgcagcgcgt gagctaccca ggcactgccg
     9601 ccgccggcac aaccgttctt gaatcagaac ccgagggcga cgctgcccgc gaggtccagg
     9661 cgctggccgc tgaaattaaa tcaaaactca tttgagttaa tgaggtaaag agaaaatgag
     9721 caaaagcaca aacacgctaa gtgccggccg tccgagcgca cgcagcagca aggctgcaac
     9781 gttggccagc ctggcagaca cgccagccat gaagcgggtc aactttcagt tgccggcgga
     9841 ggatcacacc aagctgaaga tgtacgcggt acgccaaggc aagaccatta ccgagctgct
     9901 atctgaatac atcgcgcagc taccagagta aatgagcaaa tgaataaatg agtagatgaa
     9961 ttttagcggc taaaggaggc ggcatggaaa atcaagaaca accaggcacc gacgccgtgg
    10021 aatgccccat gtgtggagga acgggcggtt ggccaggcgt aagcggctgg gttgtctgcc
    10081 ggccctgcaa tggcactgga acccccaagc ccgaggaatc ggcgtgagcg gtcgcaaacc
    10141 atccggcccg gtacaaatcg gcgcggcgct gggtgatgac ctggtggaga agttgaaggc
    10201 cgcgcaggcc gcccagcggc aacgcatcga ggcagaagca cgccccggtg aatcgtggca
    10261 agcggccgct gatcgaatcc gcaaagaatc ccggcaaccg ccggcagccg gtgcgtcgtc
    10321 gattaggaag ccgcccaagg gcgacgagca accagatttt ttcgttccga tgctctatga
    10381 cgtgggcacc cgcgatagtc gcagcatcat ggacgtggcc gttttccgtc tgtcgaagcg
    10441 tgaccgacga gctggcgagg tgatccgcta cgagcttcca gacgggcacg tagaggtttc
    10501 cgcagggccg gccggcatgg ccagtgtgtg ggattacgac ctggtactga tggcggtttc
    10561 ccatctaacc gaatccatga accgataccg ggaagggaag ggagacaagc ccggccgcgt
    10621 gttccgtcca cacgttgcgg acgtactcaa gttctgccgg cgagccgatg gcggaaagca
    10681 gaaagacgac ctggtagaaa cctgcattcg gttaaacacc acgcacgttg ccatgcagcg
    10741 tacgaagaag gccaagaacg gccgcctggt gacggtatcc gagggtgaag ccttgattag
    10801 ccgctacaag atcgtaaaga gcgaaaccgg gcggccggag tacatcgaga tcgagctagc
    10861 tgattggatg taccgcgaga ttacagaagg caagaacccg gacgtgctga cggttcaccc
    10921 cgattacttt ttgatcgatc ccggcatcgg ccgttttctc taccgcctgg cacgccgcgc
    10981 cgcaggcaag gcagaagcca gatggttgtt caagacgatc tacgaacgca gtggcagcgc
    11041 cggagagttc aagaagttct gtttcaccgt gcgcaagctg atcgggtcaa atgacctgcc
    11101 ggagtacgat ttgaaggagg aggcggggca ggctggcccg atcctagtca tgcgctaccg
    11161 caacctgatc gagggcgaag catccgccgg ttcctaatgt acggagcaga tgctagggca
    11221 aattgcccta gcaggggaaa aaggtcgaaa aagcttcttt cctgtggata gcacgtacat
    11281 tgggaaccca aagccgtaca ttgggaaccg gaacccgtac attgggaacc caaagccgta
    11341 cattgggaac cggtcacaca tgtaagtgac tgatataaaa gagaaaaaag gcgatttttc
    11401 cgcctaaaac tctttaaaac ttattaaaac tcttaaaacc cgcctggcct gtgcataact
    11461 gtctggccag cgcacagccg aacagctgca aaaagcgccc acatcaaggc tccgagtgcg
    11521 cggaacccct atttgtttat ttttctaaat acattcaaat atgtatccgc tcatgagaca
    11581 ataaccctga taaatgcttc aataatattg aaaaaggaag agtatggcta aaatgagaat
    11641 atcaccggaa ttgaaaaaac tgatcgaaaa ataccgctgc gtaaaagata cggaaggaat
    11701 gtctcctgct aaggtatata agctggtggg agaaaatgaa aacctatatt taaaaatgac
    11761 ggacagccgg tataaaggga ccacctatga tgtggaacgg gaaaaggaca tgatgctatg
    11821 gctggaagga aagctgcctg ttccaaaggt cctgcacttt gaacggcatg atggctggag
    11881 caatctgctc atgagtgagg ccgatggcgt cctttgctcg gaagagtatg aagatgaaca
    11941 aagccctgaa aagattatcg agctgtatgc ggagtgcatc aggctctttc actccatcga
    12001 catatcggat tgtccctata cgaatagctt agacagccgc ttagccgaat tggattactt
    12061 actgaataac gatctggccg atgtggattg cgaaaactgg gaagaggaca ctccatttaa
    12121 agatccgcgc gagctgtatg attttttaaa gacggaaaag cccgaagagg aacttgtctt
    12181 ttcccacggc gacctgggag acagcaacat ctttgtgaaa gatggcaaag taagtggctt
    12241 tattgatctt gggagaagcg gcagggcgga caagtggtat gacattgcct tctgcgtccg
    12301 gtcgctcagg gaggatatcg gggaagaaca gtatgtcgag ctattttttg acttactggg
    12361 gatcaagcct gattgggaga aaataaaata ttatatttta ctggatgaat tgttttagct
    12421 gtcagaccaa gtttactcat atatacttta gattgattta aaacttcatt tttaatttaa
    12481 aaggatctag gtgaagatcc tttttgataa tctcatgacc aaaatccctt aacgtgagtt
    12541 ttcgttccac tgagcgtcag accccgtaga aaagatcaaa ggatcttctt gagatccttt
    12601 ttttctgcgc gtaatctgct gcttgcaaac aaaaaaacca ccgctaccag cggtggtttg
    12661 tttgccggat caagagctac caactctttt tccgaaggta actggcttca gcagagcgca
    12721 gataccaaat actgttcttc tagtgtagcc gtagttaggc caccacttca agaactctgt
    12781 agcaccgcct acatacctcg ctctgctaat cctgttacca gtggctgctg ccagtggcga
    12841 taagtcgtgt cttaccgggt tggactcaag acgatagtta ccggataagg cgcagcggtc
    12901 gggctgaacg gggggttcgt gcacacagcc cagcttggag cgaacgacct acaccgaact
    12961 gagataccta cagcgtgagc tatgagaaag cgccacgctt cccgaaggga gaaaggcgga
    13021 caggtatccg gtaagcggca gggtcggaac aggagagcgc acgagggagc ttccaggggg
    13081 aaacgcctgg tatctttata gtcctgtcgg gtttcgccac ctctgacttg agcgtcgatt
    13141 tttgtgatgc tcgtcagggg ggcggagcct atggaaaaac gccagcaacg cggccttttt
    13201 acggttcctg ctcggatctg ttggaccgga cagtagtcat ggttgatggg ctgcctgtat
    13261 cgagtggtga ttttgtgccg agctgccggt cggggagctg ttggctggct ggtggcagga
    13321 tatattgtgg tgtaaacaaa ttgacgctta gacaacttaa taacacattg cggacgtttt
    13381 taatgtactg gggtt
//
