# Supplementary material for: Developing a Molecular Toolkit to ENABLE all to apply CRISPR/Cas9-based Gene Editing in planta
Source: bioRxiv preprint, doi:10.1101/2025.11.09.687425, version 2 (2025-11-13)
Supplement: Supplementary File 1 - Vector Sequences [file 687425_file03.zip › Vector sequences/Assembled vectors for this study/L2 CasB_AtU6-26p__AtGL1_sgRNAs.gb]

LOCUS       L2_CasB_AtU6-26p::AtGL1_sgRNAs       15348 bp    DNA     circular UNA 02-SEP-2025
DEFINITION  .
ACCESSION   urn.local...105-jlvmop1
VERSION     urn.local...105-jlvmop1
KEYWORDS    .
SOURCE      
  ORGANISM  .
FEATURES             Location/Qualifiers
     Fragment        11..2887
                     /Source_Sequence="referenceToDocument:
                     urn:local:.:23u-io1dmhx@29.6#0#6AE035CAB7EDDC5AA9A3BA86C04
                     9DCC3 label: pGMF005"
                     /Cloning_Method="Golden Gate Cloning"
                     /Enzymes="BbsI"
                     /Fragment_Type="Insert"
                     /label="pGMF005 (insert 1)"
     promoter        31..1368
                     /vntifkey=29
                     /modified_by="Florian"
                     /label="Promoter, 35S (Cauliflower Mosaic Virus)"
     5'_UTR          1385..1446
                     /vntifkey=52
                     /modified_by="Florian"
                     /label="TMV Omega"
     CDS             join(1456..1794,1985..2671)
                     /vntifkey=4
                     /modified_by="Florian"
                     /label="CDS hygromycin phophotransferase II (Escherichia
                     coli)"
     Intron          1795..1984
                     /vntifkey=15
                     /label="Intron_1"
     primer_bind     complement(1972..1990)
                     /%GC="52.6"
                     /Hairpin_Tm="None"
                     /Self_Dimer_Tm="16.6"
                     /Tm="57.6"
                     /Sequence="GACCGGCTGCAGTTATCAT"
                     /created_by="primer3"
                     /note="Derived using Geneious Prime 2024.0.7 'Annotate
                     from Database' based on nucleotide similarity"
                     /Transferred_From="GMF126"
                     /Transferred_Similarity="100.00%"
                     /Primary_Match="100.00%; Adjusted-Interval-0:0/0; <a
                     href=""urn:local:.:24v-i62m5um"">GMF126</a>"
                     /Alternative_Match="100.00%; Adjusted-Interval-0:0/0;
                     GMF126 (<a href=""urn:local:.:ix-eboo9ps"">pICSL4723 L2
                     backbone - pICSL11059 35Sp::HPTII:35St - pFH52
                     2x35Sp::SpCas9:NOSt - pGMF001 with PDS target1 - pGMF002
                     with PDS target2</a>)"
                     /label="GMF126"
     terminator      2676..2879
                     /vntifkey=43
                     /modified_by="Florian"
                     /label="3' untranslated region and terminator, 35S
                     (Cauliflower Mosaic Virus)"
     primer_bind     2736..2755
                     /%GC="40.0"
                     /Hairpin_Tm="None"
                     /Self_Dimer_Tm="None"
                     /Tm="51.2"
                     /annotation_group="3696785553408600d9e9f9a7-5022-4377-b117
                     -fa5c406a5b82"
                     /created_by="primer3"
                     /Sequence="AGATAAGGGAATTAGGGTTC"
                     /Mismatches=0
                     /#_Off-target_Sites=0
                     /Off-target_Template="pICSL11059 35Sp::HPTII:35St"
                     /label="GMF003"
     Fragment        2884..9478
                     /Source_Sequence="referenceToDocument:
                     urn:local:.:3pz-io1j6z8@28.13#0#A48932601C74C50F3325A8A406
                     E1EC4F label: CasB pFH66"
                     /Cloning_Method="Golden Gate Cloning"
                     /Enzymes="BbsI"
                     /Fragment_Type="Insert"
                     /label="CasB pFH66 (insert 2)"
     promoter        2904..3798
                     /modified_by="hahnf"
                     /label="UBIQUITIN upstream Promoter region (Zea mays)"
     5'_UTR          3799..3880
                     /modified_by="hahnf"
                     /label="UBIQUITIN Untranslated Exon 1 /5' UTR (Zea mays)"
     5'_UTR          3799
                     /label="Start of transcription"
     misc._feature   3879..3882
                     /label="donor splice"
     intron          3881..4890
                     /modified_by="hahnf"
                     /label="UBIQUITIN intron (Zea mays)"
     misc._feature   4888..4891
                     /label="acceptor splice"
     5'_UTR          4891..4892
                     /modified_by="hahnf"
                     /label="UBIQUITIN Untranslated Exon 2/5' UTR (Zea mays)"
     CDS             4893..9200
                     /created_by="User"
                     /modified_by="hahnf"
                     /label="SpCas9"
     Misc._Feature   4893..4895
                     /label="native start of translation"
     sig_peptide     4899..4919
                     /created_by="User"
                     /modified_by="hahnf"
                     /label="SV40 NLS"
     motif           4932..4997
                     /created_by="User"
                     /modified_by="hahnf"
                     /label="3xFLAG"
     sig_peptide     9150..9200
                     /created_by="User"
                     /modified_by="hahnf"
                     /label="H2B-NLS"
     Stop_codon      9201..9203
                     /created_by="hahnf"
                     /label="Stop"
     terminator      9208..9470
                     /vntifkey=43
                     /modified_by="hahnf"
                     /label="NOSt"
     primer_bind     9261..9279
                     /%GC="57.9"
                     /Hairpin_Tm="None"
                     /Self_Dimer_Tm="1.9"
                     /Tm="61.0"
                     /annotation_group="80147678274800b266ca48-caea-4c94-87e3-3
                     67232b03301"
                     /created_by="primer3"
                     /Sequence="GTTGCCGGTCTTGCGATGA"
                     /Mismatches=0
                     /#_Local_Off-target_Sites=0
                     /Local_Off-target="CasB pFH66"
                     /label="GMF004"
     Fragment        9475..10066
                     /Source_Sequence="referenceToDocument:
                     urn:local:.:3lx-io1i71x@8.1#0#4E5B5B563321D3A98E53AC5A9FF8
                     0AAB label: pBA15"
                     /Cloning_Method="Golden Gate Cloning"
                     /Enzymes="BbsI"
                     /Fragment_Type="Insert"
                     /label="pBA15 (insert 3)"
     promoter        9495..9942
                     /Application_Notes="Pol III promoter; drives expression
                     ofsmall RNAs."
                     /Full_Name="AtU6-26"
                     /References="<a href= target=_blank>Journal of
                     IntegrativePlant Biology. 49: 222 (2007)</a>; <a
                     href=target=_blank>Cell Res. 23: 1229 (2013)</a>"
                     /Subtype="Pol III promoter"
                     /__SeqFeature__="True"
                     /__level__=1
                     /description="Arabidopsis U6-26 gene promoter"
                     /name="AtU6-26"
                     /note="color: #0375bb; direction: RIGHT"
                     /official_designation="AtU6-26"
                     /uuid="677a7091815142ee91b04b1347c6b35e"
                     /label="AtU6-26p"
     misc_RNA        9944..9963
                     /created_by="Florian"
                     /modified_by="Florian"
                     /label="AtGL1 sgRNA1"
     misc_RNA        9964..10049
                     /created_by="Florian"
                     /label="improved sgRNA backbone (Dang et al., 2015)"
     terminator      10050..10058
                     /created_by="Florian"
                     /modified_by="Florian"
                     /label="PolyT"
     Fragment        10063..10654
                     /Source_Sequence="referenceToDocument:
                     urn:local:.:3nf-io1iot1@7.1#0#183FC16D04E3EB4E3575389F7AA6
                     4815 label: pBA16"
                     /Cloning_Method="Golden Gate Cloning"
                     /Enzymes="BbsI"
                     /Fragment_Type="Insert"
                     /label="pBA16 (insert 4)"
     promoter        10083..10531
                     /SerialCloner_Color="&hFF7F00"
                     /SerialCloner_Show="True"
                     /SerialCloner_Protect="True"
                     /SerialCloner_Arrow="True"
                     /modified_by="hahnf"
                     /note="Derived using Geneious Prime 2024.0.7 'Annotate
                     from Database' based on nucleotide similarity"
                     /Transferred_From="pGMF001a_with_Arabidopsis_U6-26_promote
                     r"
                     /Transferred_Similarity="100.00%"
                     /Primary_Match="100.00%; Adjusted-Interval-0:0/0; AtU6-26p
                     (<a
                     href=""urn:local:.:n-hwkaxtn"">pGMF001a_with_Arabidopsis_U
                     6-26_promoter</a>)"
                     /Alternative_Match="100.00%; Adjusted-Interval-0:0/0;
                     AtU6-26p (<a
                     href=""urn:local:.:j-hwkax9k"">pGMF002a_with_Arabidopsis_U
                     6-26_promoter</a>)"
                     /Alternative_Match="100.00%; Adjusted-Interval-0:0/-1;
                     AtU6-26 (<a href=""urn:local:.:y-i5qen40"">pGMF001a</a>)"
                     /label="AtU6-26p"
     misc_RNA        10532..10551
                     /created_by="Florian"
                     /modified_by="Florian"
                     /label="AtGL1 sgRNA2"
     misc_RNA        10552..10637
                     /created_by="Florian"
                     /note="Derived using Geneious Prime 2024.0.7 'Annotate
                     from Database' based on nucleotide similarity"
                     /Transferred_From="pGMF001a_with_Arabidopsis_U6-26_promote
                     r"
                     /Transferred_Similarity="100.00%"
                     /Primary_Match="100.00%; Adjusted-Interval-0:0/0; improved
                     sgRNA backbone (Dang et al., 2015) (<a
                     href=""urn:local:.:n-hwkaxtn"">pGMF001a_with_Arabidopsis_U
                     6-26_promoter</a>)"
                     /Alternative_Match="100.00%; Adjusted-Interval-0:0/0;
                     improved sgRNA backbone (Dang et al., 2015) (<a
                     href=""urn:local:.:7jj-d1yz4wq"">pGMF001</a>)"
                     /Alternative_Match="100.00%; Adjusted-Interval-0:0/0;
                     improved sgRNA backbone (Dang et al., 2015) (<a
                     href=""urn:local:.:j-hwkax9k"">pGMF002a_with_Arabidopsis_U
                     6-26_promoter</a>)"
                     /Alternative_Match="100.00%; Adjusted-Interval-0:0/0;
                     improved sgRNA backbone (Dang et al., 2015) (<a
                     href=""urn:local:.:ix-eboo9ps"">pICSL4723 L2 backbone -
                     pICSL11059 35Sp::HPTII:35St - pFH52 2x35Sp::SpCas9:NOSt -
                     pGMF001 with PDS target1 - pGMF002 with PDS target2</a>)"
                     /Alternative_Match="100.00%; Adjusted-Interval-0:0/0;
                     improved sgRNA backbone (Dang et al., 2015) (<a
                     href=""urn:local:.:ix-eboo9ps"">pICSL4723 L2 backbone -
                     pICSL11059 35Sp::HPTII:35St - pFH52 2x35Sp::SpCas9:NOSt -
                     pGMF001 with PDS target1 - pGMF002 with PDS target2</a>)"
                     /Alternative_Match="100.00%; Adjusted-Interval-0:0/0;
                     improved sgRNA backbone (Dang et al., 2015) (<a
                     href=""urn:local:.:1d4-dvu4edz"">pICSL4723 L2 backbone -
                     pGMF006 - pFH52 2x35Sp::SpCas9:NOSt - pGMF001 with PDS
                     target1 - pGMF002 with PDS target2</a>)"
                     /Alternative_Match="100.00%; Adjusted-Interval-0:0/0;
                     improved sgRNA backbone (Dang et al., 2015) (<a
                     href=""urn:local:.:1d4-dvu4edz"">pICSL4723 L2 backbone -
                     pGMF006 - pFH52 2x35Sp::SpCas9:NOSt - pGMF001 with PDS
                     target1 - pGMF002 with PDS target2</a>)"
                     /Alternative_Match="100.00%; Adjusted-Interval-0:0/0;
                     improved sgRNA backbone (Dang et al., 2015) (<a
                     href=""urn:local:.:y-i5qen40"">pGMF001a</a>)"
                     /Alternative_Match="100.00%; Adjusted-Interval-0:0/0;
                     improved sgRNA backbone (Dang et al., 2015) (<a
                     href=""urn:local:.:7jn-d1yz5cw"">pGMF002</a>)"
                     /Alternative_Match="100.00%; Adjusted-Interval-0:0/0;
                     improved sgRNA backbone (Dang et al., 2015) (<a
                     href=""urn:local:.:1h-ib5wyr0"">pGMF001 with integrated
                     annealed primers</a>)"
                     /label="improved sgRNA backbone (Dang et al., 2015)"
     terminator      10638..10646
                     /created_by="Florian"
                     /label="PolyT"
     Fragment        10651..14
                     /Source_Sequence="referenceToDocument:
                     urn:local:.:23s-io1dmhx@58.20#0#4E176BE1B9038EF829D16C873C
                     B33D84 label: pGMF003"
                     /Cloning_Method="Golden Gate Cloning"
                     /Enzymes="BbsI"
                     /Fragment_Type="Backbone"
                     /label="pGMF003 (backbone)"
     Misc._feature   complement(10668..10793)
                     /note="RB"
                     /note="color: #a6acb3; direction: LEFT"
                     /ApEinfo_fwdcolor="pink"
                     /ApEinfo_revcolor="pink"
                     /ApEinfo_graphicformat="arrow_data {{0 1 2 0 0 -1} {} 0}"
                     /modified_by="Florian"
                     /label="RB"
     primer_bind     complement(10786..10811)
                     /%GC="53.8"
                     /Hairpin_Tm="54.9"
                     /Self_Dimer_Tm="21.4"
                     /Tm="66.5"
                     /annotation_group="36966978831484006d7d75ac-f85f-4e6e-bd28
                     -cacb4831db27"
                     /created_by="primer3"
                     /Sequence="GAACCCTGTGGTTGGCATGCACATAC"
                     /Mismatches=0
                     /#_Off-target_Sites=0
                     /Off-target_Template="pICSL4723 L2 backbone"
                     /label="GMF001"
     CDS             13577..14368
                     /codon_start=1
                     /note="NPTII"
                     /note="color: #993366"
                     /translation="MAKMRISPELKKLIEKYRCVKDTEGMSPAKVYKLVGENENLYLK
                     MTDSRYKGTTYDVEREKDMMLWLEGKLPVPKVLHFERHDGWSNLLMSEADGVLCSEEY
                     EDEQSPEKIIELYAECIRLFHSIDISDCPYTNSLDSRLAELDYLLNNDLADVDCENWE
                     EDTPFKDPRELYDFLKTEKPEEELVFSHGDLGDSNIFVKDGKVSGFIDLGRSGRADKW
                     YDIA FCVRSLREDIGEEQYVELFFDLLGIKPDWEKIKYYILLDELF"
                     /ApEinfo_fwdcolor="pink"
                     /ApEinfo_revcolor="pink"
                     /ApEinfo_graphicformat="arrow_data {{0 1 2 0 0 -1} {} 0}"
                     /label="NPTII"
     rep_origin      14531..15145
                     /note="rep - pMB1"
                     /note="color: #a6acb3"
                     /ApEinfo_fwdcolor="pink"
                     /ApEinfo_revcolor="pink"
                     /ApEinfo_graphicformat="arrow_data {{0 1 2 0 0 -1} {} 0}"
                     /modified_by="Florian"
                     /label="rep - pMB1"
     Misc._feature   15197..15347
                     /note="LB"
                     /note="color: #a6acb3; direction: LEFT"
                     /ApEinfo_fwdcolor="pink"
                     /ApEinfo_revcolor="pink"
                     /ApEinfo_graphicformat="arrow_data {{0 1 2 0 0 -1} {} 0}"
                     /modified_by="Florian"
                     /label="LB"
     primer_bind     15262..15285
                     /%GC="50.0"
                     /Hairpin_Tm="None"
                     /Self_Dimer_Tm="None"
                     /Tm="61.3"
                     /annotation_group="3696697941807800155cbfc8-0945-40e4-97ff
                     -8edf075b060c"
                     /created_by="primer3"
                     /Sequence="CTGGTGGCAGGATATATTGTGGTG"
                     /Mismatches=0
                     /#_Off-target_Sites=0
                     /Off-target_Template="pICSL4723 L2 backbone"
                     /label="GMF002"
ORIGIN      
        1 gaacactctg tgccgaattc ggatccggag gaattccaat cccacaaaaa tctgagctta
       61 acagcacagt tgctcctctc agagcagaat cgggtattca acaccctcat atcaactact
      121 acgttgtgta taacggtcca catgccggta tatacgatga ctggggttgt acaaaggcgg
      181 caacaaacgg cgttcccgga gttgcacaca agaaatttgc cactattaca gaggcaagag
      241 cagcagctga cgcgtacaca acaagtcagc aaacagacag gttgaacttc atccccaaag
      301 gagaagctca actcaagccc aagagctttg ctaaggccct aacaagccca ccaaagcaaa
      361 aagcccactg gctcacgcta ggaaccaaaa ggcccagcag tgatccagcc ccaaaagaga
      421 tctcctttgc cccggagatt acaatggacg atttcctcta tctttacgat ctaggaagga
      481 agttcgaagg tgaaggtgac gacactatgt tcaccactga taatgagaag gttagcctct
      541 tcaatttcag aaagaatgct gacccacaga tggttagaga ggcctacgca gcaagtctca
      601 tcaagacgat ctacccgagt aacaatctcc aggagatcaa ataccttccc aagaaggtta
      661 aagatgcagt caaaagattc aggactaatt gcatcaagaa cacagagaaa gacatatttc
      721 tcaagatcag aagtactatt ccagtatgga cgattcaagg cttgcttcat aaaccaaggc
      781 aagtaataga gattggagtc tctaaaaagg tagttcctac tgaatctaag gccatgcatg
      841 gagtctaaga ttcaaatcga ggatctaaca gaactcgccg tcaagactgg cgaacagttc
      901 atacagagtc ttttacgact caatgacaag aagaaaatct tcgtcaacat ggtggagcac
      961 gacactctgg tctactccaa aaatgtcaaa gatacagtct cagaagatca aagggctatt
     1021 gagacttttc aacaaaggat aatttcggga aacctcctcg gattccattg cccagctatc
     1081 tgtcacttca tcgaaaggac agtagaaaag gaaggtggct cctacaaatg ccatcattgc
     1141 gataaaggaa aggctatcat tcaagatctc tctgccgaca gtggtcccaa agatggaccc
     1201 ccacccacga ggagcatcgt ggaaaaagaa gaggttccaa ccacgtctac aaagcaagtg
     1261 gattgatgtg acatctccac tgacgtaagg gatgacgcac aatcccacta tccttcgcaa
     1321 gacccttcct ctatataagg aagttcattt catttggaga ggacacgctc gagtataaga
     1381 gctcattttt acaacaatta ccaacaacaa caaacaacaa acaacattac aattacattt
     1441 acaattatcg atacaatgaa aaagcctgaa ctcaccgcga cgtctgtcga gaagtttctg
     1501 atcgaaaagt tcgacagcgt ctccgacctg atgcagctct cggagggcga agaatctcgt
     1561 gctttcagct tcgatgtagg agggcgtgga tatgtcctgc gggtaaatag ctgcgccgat
     1621 ggtttctaca aagatcgtta tgtttatcgg cactttgcat cggccgcgct cccgattccg
     1681 gaagtgcttg acattgggga attcagcgag agcctgacct attgcatctc ccgccgtgca
     1741 cagggtgtca cgttgcaaga cctgcctgaa accgaactgc ccgctgttct gcaggtaaat
     1801 ttctagtttt tctccttcat tttcttggtt aggacccttt tctcttttta tttttttgag
     1861 ctttgatctt tctttaaact gatctatttt ttaattgatt ggttatggtg taaatattac
     1921 atagctttaa ctgataatct gattacttta tttcgtgtgt ctatgatgat gatgataact
     1981 gcagccggtc gcggaggcca tggatgcgat cgctgcggcc gatcttagcc agacgagcgg
     2041 gttcggccca ttcggaccgc aaggaatcgg tcaatacact acatggcgtg atttcatatg
     2101 cgcgattgct gatccccatg tgtatcactg gcaaactgtg atggacgaca ccgtcagtgc
     2161 gtccgtcgcg caggctctcg atgagctgat gctttgggcc gaggactgcc ccgaagtccg
     2221 gcacctcgtg cacgcggatt tcggctccaa caatgtcctg acggacaatg gccgcataac
     2281 agcggtcatt gactggagcg aggcgatgtt cggggattcc caatacgagg tcgccaacat
     2341 cttcttctgg aggccgtggt tggcttgtat ggagcagcag acgcgctact tcgagcggag
     2401 gcatccggag cttgcaggat cgccgcggct ccgggcgtat atgctccgca ttggtcttga
     2461 ccaactctat cagagcttgg ttgacggcaa tttcgatgat gcagcttggg cgcagggtcg
     2521 atgcgacgca atcgtccgat ccggagccgg gactgtcggg cgtacacaaa tcgcccgcag
     2581 aagcgcggcc gtctggaccg atggctgtgt agaagtactc gccgatagtg gaaaccgacg
     2641 ccccagcact cgtccgaggg caaaggaata ggcttctcta gctagagtcg atcgacaagc
     2701 tcgagtttct ccataataat gtgtgagtag ttcccagata agggaattag ggttcctata
     2761 gggtttcgct catgtgttga gcatataaga aacccttagt atgtatttgt atttgtaaaa
     2821 tacttctatc aataaaattt ctaattccta aaaccaaaat ccagtactaa aatccagatc
     2881 gctgcaagaa ttcaagcttg gaggtgcagc gtgacccggt cgtgcccctc tctagagata
     2941 atgagcattg catgtctaag ttataaaaaa ttaccacata ttttttttgt cacacttgtt
     3001 tgaagtgcag tttatctatc tttatacata tatttaaact ttactctacg aataatataa
     3061 tctatagtac tacaataata tcagtgtttt agagaatcat ataaatgaac agttagacat
     3121 ggtctaaagg acaattgagt attttgacaa caggactcta cagttttatc tttttagtgt
     3181 gcatgtgttc tccttttttt ttgcaaatag cttcacctat ataatacttc atccatttta
     3241 ttagtacatc catttagggt ttagggttaa tggtttttat agactaattt ttttagtaca
     3301 tctattttat tctattttag cctctaaatt aagaaaacta aaactctatt ttagtttttt
     3361 tatttaataa tttagatata aaatagaata aaataaagtg actaaaaatt aaacaaatac
     3421 cctttaagaa attaaaaaaa ctaaggaaac atttttcttg tttcgagtag ataatgccag
     3481 cctgttaaac gccgtcgacg agtctaacgg acaccaacca gcgaaccagc agcgtcgcgt
     3541 cgggccaagc gaagcagacg gcacggcatc tctgtcgctg cctctggacc cctctcgaga
     3601 gttccgctcc accgttggac ttgctccgct gtcggcatcc agaaattgcg tggcggagcg
     3661 gcagacgtga gccggcacgg caggcggcct cctcctcctc tcacggcacg gcagctacgg
     3721 gggattcctt tcccaccgct ccttcgcttt cccttcctcg cccgccgtaa taaatagaca
     3781 ccccctccac accctctttc cccaacctcg tgttgttcgg agcgcacaca cacacaacca
     3841 gatctccccc aaatccaccc gtcggcacct ccgcttcaag gtacgccgct cgtcctcccc
     3901 ccccccccct ctctaccttc tctagatcgg cgttccggtc catggttagg gcccggtagt
     3961 tctacttctg ttcatgtttg tgttagatcc gtgtttgtgt tagatccgtg ctgctagcgt
     4021 tcgtacacgg atgcgacctg tacgtcagac acgttctgat tgctaacttg ccagtgtttc
     4081 tctttgggga atcctgggat ggctctagcc gttccgcaga cgggatcgat ttcatgattt
     4141 tttttgtttc gttgcatagg gtttggtttg cccttttcct ttatttcaat atatgccgtg
     4201 cacttgtttg tcgggtcatc ttttcatgct tttttttgtc ttggttgtga tgatgtggtc
     4261 tggttgggcg gtcgttctag atcggagtag aattctgttt caaactacct ggtggattta
     4321 ttaattttgg atctgtatgt gtgtgccata catattcata gttacgaatt gaagatgatg
     4381 gatggaaata tcgatctagg ataggtatac atgttgatgc gggttttact gatgcatata
     4441 cagagatgct ttttgttcgc ttggttgtga tgatgtggtg tggttgggcg gtcgttcatt
     4501 cgttctagat cggagtagaa tactgtttca aactacctgg tgtatttatt aattttggaa
     4561 ctgtatgtgt gtgtcataca tcttcatagt tacgagttta agatggatgg aaatatcgat
     4621 ctaggatagg tatacatgtt gatgtgggtt ttactgatgc atatacatga tggcatatgc
     4681 agcatctatt catatgctct aaccttgagt acctatctat tataataaac aagtatgttt
     4741 tataattatt ttgatcttga tatacttgga tgatggcata tgcagcagct atatgtggat
     4801 ttttttagcc ctgccttcat acgctattta tttgcttggt actgtttctt ttgtcgatgc
     4861 tcaccctgtt gtttggtgtt acttctgcag gaatggcacc gaagaagaag cgcaaagtgg
     4921 cccacgtgat ggactataag gaccacgatg gcgactacaa ggaccatgac attgactata
     4981 aggatgacga cgataagaac gcccagagcg gcgccagcgt catggacaag aagtacagca
     5041 tcggcctgga catcgggacc aacagcgtgg ggtgggcggt tatcacggac gagtacaagg
     5101 tgccaagcaa gaagttcaag gtgctgggca acaccgaccg ccactccatc aagaagaacc
     5161 tcatcggagc cctcctcttc gacagcggcg aaacggctga ggctaccagg ctcaagagga
     5221 ccgctaggcg caggtacacc cgcaggaaga acaggatctg ctacctccaa gaaatcttca
     5281 gcaacgagat ggcgaaggtg gacgactcct tcttccaccg cctggaggag agcttcctcg
     5341 tcgaggaaga taagaagcac gagaggcacc caatcttcgg caacatcgtg gacgaggtcg
     5401 cctaccacga gaagtaccca accatctacc acctgaggaa gaagctcgtg gacagcaccg
     5461 acaaggccga cctccgcctg atctacctcg ccctggccca catgattaag ttcaggggcc
     5521 acttcctgat cgagggcgac ctcaacccag acaactccga cgtggacaag ctgttcatcc
     5581 aactcgtcca gacctacaac caactcttcg aggagaaccc aatcaacgct tccggcgtgg
     5641 acgctaaggc tatcctgagc gccaggctct ccaagtcccg caggctggag aacctgatcg
     5701 cccagctccc aggcgagaag aagaacggcc tgttcggcaa cctcatcgct ctctccctgg
     5761 gcctcacccc aaacttcaag agcaacttcg acctcgctga ggacgccaag ctgcaactca
     5821 gcaaggacac ctacgacgac gacctcgaca acctcctggc ccagatcggc gaccaatacg
     5881 ccgacctgtt cctcgccgcc aagaacctgt ccgacgccat cctcctgagc gacatcctcc
     5941 gcgtgaacac cgagatcacc aaggccccac tctccgccag catgatcaaa cgctacgacg
     6001 agcaccacca ggacctgacc ctcctgaagg ccctggtcag gcaacagctc ccagagaagt
     6061 acaaggaaat cttcttcgac cagtccaaga acggctacgc tggctacatc gacggcggag
     6121 cgagccaaga ggagttctac aagttcatca agccaatcct ggagaagatg gacggcaccg
     6181 aggagctgct ggtgaagctc aacagggagg acctcctgag gaagcagcgc accttcgaca
     6241 acggctccat cccacaccaa atccacctcg gcgagctgca cgctatcctc cgcaggcaag
     6301 aggacttcta cccattcctc aaggacaaca gggagaagat cgagaagatc ctgaccttcc
     6361 gcatcccata ctacgtgggg ccactcgcca ggggcaactc ccgcttcgct tggatgaccc
     6421 gcaagagcga ggaaacgatc accccgtgga acttcgagga agtggtggac aagggcgctt
     6481 ccgctcagag cttcatcgag aggatgacca acttcgacaa gaacctgcca aacgagaagg
     6541 tgctcccaaa gcacagcctc ctgtacgaat acttcaccgt ctacaacgag ctgaccaagg
     6601 tgaagtatgt gaccgagggc atgaggaaac cagccttcct gtccggcgag cagaagaagg
     6661 ccatcgtgga cctcctgttc aagaccaaca ggaaggtgac cgtcaagcaa ctcaaggaag
     6721 attacttcaa gaagatcgag tgcttcgact ccgtggagat cagcggcgtc gaggacaggt
     6781 tcaacgccag cctcggcacc taccacgacc tcctgaagat catcaaggac aaggacttcc
     6841 tggacaacga ggagaacgag gacatcctgg aggacatcgt gctgaccctc accctgttcg
     6901 aggacaggga gatgatcgag gagcgcctca agacctacgc ccacctcttc gacgacaaag
     6961 ttatgaagca actgaagcgc aggcgctaca ccggctgggg caggctgtcc cgcaagctca
     7021 tcaacggcat ccgcgacaag cagtccggca agaccatcct cgacttcctg aagagcgacg
     7081 gcttcgccaa caggaacttc atgcaactga tccacgacga ctccctcacc ttcaaggaag
     7141 atattcagaa ggctcaagtc tccggccagg gcgacagcct gcacgagcac atcgctaacc
     7201 tcgctggctc cccagccatc aagaagggca tcctgcaaac cgtgaaagtc gtggacgagc
     7261 tggtgaaggt catgggcagg cacaagccag agaacatcgt catcgagatg gcccgcgaga
     7321 accaaaccac ccagaagggc caaaagaaca gcagggagcg catgaagcgc atcgaggaag
     7381 gcatcaagga gctgggctcc caaatcctca aggagcaccc agtcgagaac acccaactcc
     7441 agaacgagaa gctctacctg tactacctcc agaacggcag ggatatgtat gtggaccaag
     7501 agctggacat caaccgcctc agcgactacg acgtggacca catcgtccca cagtccttcc
     7561 tgaaggacga cagcatcgac aacaaggtgc tcaccaggtc cgacaagaac cggggcaagt
     7621 ccgacaacgt cccaagcgag gaagtggtca agaagatgaa gaactactgg aggcagctcc
     7681 tgaacgccaa gctcatcacc caaaggaagt tcgacaacct caccaaggct gagcgcggcg
     7741 gcctcagcga gctggacaag gcgggcttca tcaagaggca gctcgtggaa acccgccaaa
     7801 tcaccaagca cgtcgcccaa atcctcgact cccgcatgaa caccaagtac gacgagaacg
     7861 acaagctgat tagggaggtg aaggtcatca ccctgaagtc caagctcgtg agcgacttca
     7921 ggaaggactt ccagttctac aaggtccgcg agatcaacaa ctaccaccac gcccacgacg
     7981 cttacctcaa cgctgtggtg ggcaccgccc tcatcaagaa gtacccaaag ctggagtccg
     8041 agttcgtgta cggcgactac aaggtgtacg acgttcgcaa gatgatcgcc aagagcgagc
     8101 aagagatcgg caaggccacc gccaaatact tcttctactc caacattatg aacttcttca
     8161 agaccgagat caccctggct aacggcgaga tcaggaagcg cccactcatc gaaacgaacg
     8221 gcgagactgg cgagatcgtg tgggacaagg gcagggactt cgccaccgtc cgcaaggtcc
     8281 tctccatgcc acaggtgaac atcgtcaaga aaaccgaggt ccagaccggc ggcttctcca
     8341 aggagagcat cctgccaaag aggaactccg acaagctcat cgcccgcaag aaggactggg
     8401 acccaaagaa gtacggcgga ttcgactccc caaccgtggc ctacagcgtc ctggtggtcg
     8461 ccaaggtgga gaagggcaag tccaagaagc tcaagagcgt caaggagctg ctgggcatca
     8521 ccatcatgga gaggagcagc ttcgagaaga acccaatcga cttcctggag gccaagggct
     8581 acaaggaagt gaagaaggac ctgattatca agctcccaaa gtattccctc ttcgagctgg
     8641 agaacggcag gaagcgcatg ttggcttccg ctggcgagct gcaaaagggc aacgagctgg
     8701 ccctgccatc caagtatgtg aacttcctct acctggcctc ccactacgag aagctcaagg
     8761 gcagcccaga ggacaacgag caaaagcagc tgttcgtcga gcagcacaag cactacctcg
     8821 acgagatcat cgagcaaatc tccgagttct ccaagcgcgt gatcctcgcc gacgccaacc
     8881 tggacaaggt cctcagcgcc tacaacaagc acagggacaa gccaatccgc gagcaggccg
     8941 agaacatcat ccacctcttc accctgacca acctcggcgc tccagcggcc ttcaaatact
     9001 tcgacaccac catcgacagg aaacgctaca cctccaccaa ggaagtgctc gacgccaccc
     9061 tcatccatca aagcatcacc gggctctacg aaacgagaat cgacctgtca caactgggcg
     9121 gcgacagttc tctaaacgcc accagcggga agcgcgtgcc taaggaggcc ggagccggga
     9181 ccgacaagaa gaagaaaagt taagcttgtc aagcagatcg ttcaaacatt tggcaataaa
     9241 gtttcttaag attgaatcct gttgccggtc ttgcgatgat tatcatataa tttctgttga
     9301 attacgttaa gcatgtaata attaacatgt aatgcatgac gttatttatg agatgggttt
     9361 ttatgattag agtcccgcaa ttatacattt aatacgcgat agaaaacaaa atatagcgcg
     9421 caaactagga taaattatcg cgcgcggtgt catctatgtt actagatcga cgctactaga
     9481 attcgagctc ggagaagctt cgttgaacaa cggaaactcg acttgccttc cgcacaatac
     9541 atcatttctt cttagctttt tttcttcttc ttcgttcata cagttttttt ttgtttatca
     9601 gcttacattt tcttgaaccg tagctttcgt tttcttcttt ttaactttcc attcggagtt
     9661 tttgtatctt gtttcatagt ttgtcccagg attagaatga ttaggcatcg aaccttcaag
     9721 aatttgattg aataaaacat cttcattctt aagatatgaa gataatcttc aaaaggcccc
     9781 tgggaatctg aaagaagaga agcaggccca tttatatggg aaagaacaat agtatttctt
     9841 atataggccc atttaagttg aaaacaatct tcaaaagtcc cacatcgctt agataagaaa
     9901 acgaagctga gtttatatac agctagagtc gaagtagtga ttgggaaaag ttgtagactg
     9961 agagtttcag agctatgctg gaaacagcat agcaagttga aataaggcta gtccgttatc
    10021 aacttgaaaa agtggcaccg agtcggtgct ttttttttcg ctttacgaat tcccatgggg
    10081 agaagcttcg ttgaacaacg gaaactcgac ttgccttccg cacaatacat catttcttct
    10141 tagctttttt tcttcttctt cgttcataca gttttttttt gtttatcagc ttacattttc
    10201 ttgaaccgta gctttcgttt tcttcttttt aactttccat tcggagtttt tgtatcttgt
    10261 ttcatagttt gtcccaggat tagaatgatt aggcatcgaa ccttcaagaa tttgattgaa
    10321 taaaacatct tcattcttaa gatatgaaga taatcttcaa aaggcccctg ggaatctgaa
    10381 agaagagaag caggcccatt tatatgggaa agaacaatag tatttcttat ataggcccat
    10441 ttaagttgaa aacaatcttc aaaagtccca catcgcttag ataagaaaac gaagctgagt
    10501 ttatatacag ctagagtcga agtagtgatt gttgagccct aatgtgaaca agtttcagag
    10561 ctatgctgga aacagcatag caagttgaaa taaggctagt ccgttatcaa cttgaaaaag
    10621 tggcaccgag tcggtgcttt ttttttcgct gggacacgaa gtgatccgtt taaactatca
    10681 gtgtttgaca ggatatattg gcgggtaaac ctaagagaaa agagcgttta ttagaataat
    10741 cggatattta aaagggcgtg aaaaggttta tccgttcgtc catttgtatg tgcatgccaa
    10801 ccacagggtt cccctcggga gtcagccgtg cggctgcatg aaatcctggc cggtttgtct
    10861 gatgccaagc tggcggcctg gccggccagc ttggccgctg aagaaaccga gcgccgccgt
    10921 ctaaaaaggt gatgtgtatt tgagtaaaac agcttgcgtc atgcggtcgc tgcgtatatg
    10981 atgcgatgag taaataaaca aatacgcaag gggaacgcat gaaggttatc gctgtactta
    11041 accagaaagg cgggtcaggc aagacgacca tcgcaaccca tctagcccgc gccctgcaac
    11101 tcgccggggc cgatgttctg ttagtcgatt ccgatcccca gggcagtgcc cgcgattggg
    11161 cggccgtgcg ggaagatcaa ccgctaaccg ttgtcggcat cgaccgcccg acgattgacc
    11221 gcgacgtgaa ggccatcggc cggcgcgact tcgtagtgat cgacggagcg ccccaggcgg
    11281 cggacttggc tgtgtccgcg atcaaggcag ccgacttcgt gctgattccg gtgcagccaa
    11341 gcccttacga catatgggcc accgccgacc tggtggagct ggttaagcag cgcattgagg
    11401 tcacggatgg aaggctacaa gcggcctttg tcgtgtcgcg ggcgatcaaa ggcacgcgca
    11461 tcggcggtga ggttgccgag gcgctggccg ggtacgagct gcccattctt gagtcccgta
    11521 tcacgcagcg cgtgagctac ccaggcactg ccgccgccgg cacaaccgtt cttgaatcag
    11581 aacccgaggg cgacgctgcc cgcgaggtcc aggcgctggc cgctgaaatt aaatcaaaac
    11641 tcatttgagt taatgaggta aagagaaaat gagcaaaagc acaaacacgc taagtgccgg
    11701 ccgtccgagc gcacgcagca gcaaggctgc aacgttggcc agcctggcag acacgccagc
    11761 catgaagcgg gtcaactttc agttgccggc ggaggatcac accaagctga agatgtacgc
    11821 ggtacgccaa ggcaagacca ttaccgagct gctatctgaa tacatcgcgc agctaccaga
    11881 gtaaatgagc aaatgaataa atgagtagat gaattttagc ggctaaagga ggcggcatgg
    11941 aaaatcaaga acaaccaggc accgacgccg tggaatgccc catgtgtgga ggaacgggcg
    12001 gttggccagg cgtaagcggc tgggttgtct gccggccctg caatggcact ggaaccccca
    12061 agcccgagga atcggcgtga gcggtcgcaa accatccggc ccggtacaaa tcggcgcggc
    12121 gctgggtgat gacctggtgg agaagttgaa ggccgcgcag gccgcccagc ggcaacgcat
    12181 cgaggcagaa gcacgccccg gtgaatcgtg gcaagcggcc gctgatcgaa tccgcaaaga
    12241 atcccggcaa ccgccggcag ccggtgcgtc gtcgattagg aagccgccca agggcgacga
    12301 gcaaccagat tttttcgttc cgatgctcta tgacgtgggc acccgcgata gtcgcagcat
    12361 catggacgtg gccgttttcc gtctgtcgaa gcgtgaccga cgagctggcg aggtgatccg
    12421 ctacgagctt ccagacgggc acgtagaggt ttccgcaggg ccggccggca tggccagtgt
    12481 gtgggattac gacctggtac tgatggcggt ttcccatcta accgaatcca tgaaccgata
    12541 ccgggaaggg aagggagaca agcccggccg cgtgttccgt ccacacgttg cggacgtact
    12601 caagttctgc cggcgagccg atggcggaaa gcagaaagac gacctggtag aaacctgcat
    12661 tcggttaaac accacgcacg ttgccatgca gcgtacgaag aaggccaaga acggccgcct
    12721 ggtgacggta tccgagggtg aagccttgat tagccgctac aagatcgtaa agagcgaaac
    12781 cgggcggccg gagtacatcg agatcgagct agctgattgg atgtaccgcg agattacaga
    12841 aggcaagaac ccggacgtgc tgacggttca ccccgattac tttttgatcg atcccggcat
    12901 cggccgtttt ctctaccgcc tggcacgccg cgccgcaggc aaggcagaag ccagatggtt
    12961 gttcaagacg atctacgaac gcagtggcag cgccggagag ttcaagaagt tctgtttcac
    13021 cgtgcgcaag ctgatcgggt caaatgacct gccggagtac gatttgaagg aggaggcggg
    13081 gcaggctggc ccgatcctag tcatgcgcta ccgcaacctg atcgagggcg aagcatccgc
    13141 cggttcctaa tgtacggagc agatgctagg gcaaattgcc ctagcagggg aaaaaggtcg
    13201 aaaaagcttc tttcctgtgg atagcacgta cattgggaac ccaaagccgt acattgggaa
    13261 ccggaacccg tacattggga acccaaagcc gtacattggg aaccggtcac acatgtaagt
    13321 gactgatata aaagagaaaa aaggcgattt ttccgcctaa aactctttaa aacttattaa
    13381 aactcttaaa acccgcctgg cctgtgcata actgtctggc cagcgcacag ccgaacagct
    13441 gcaaaaagcg cccacatcaa ggctccgagt gcgcggaacc cctatttgtt tatttttcta
    13501 aatacattca aatatgtatc cgctcatgag acaataaccc tgataaatgc ttcaataata
    13561 ttgaaaaagg aagagtatgg ctaaaatgag aatatcaccg gaattgaaaa aactgatcga
    13621 aaaataccgc tgcgtaaaag atacggaagg aatgtctcct gctaaggtat ataagctggt
    13681 gggagaaaat gaaaacctat atttaaaaat gacggacagc cggtataaag ggaccaccta
    13741 tgatgtggaa cgggaaaagg acatgatgct atggctggaa ggaaagctgc ctgttccaaa
    13801 ggtcctgcac tttgaacggc atgatggctg gagcaatctg ctcatgagtg aggccgatgg
    13861 cgtcctttgc tcggaagagt atgaagatga acaaagccct gaaaagatta tcgagctgta
    13921 tgcggagtgc atcaggctct ttcactccat cgacatatcg gattgtccct atacgaatag
    13981 cttagacagc cgcttagccg aattggatta cttactgaat aacgatctgg ccgatgtgga
    14041 ttgcgaaaac tgggaagagg acactccatt taaagatccg cgcgagctgt atgatttttt
    14101 aaagacggaa aagcccgaag aggaacttgt cttttcccac ggcgacctgg gagacagcaa
    14161 catctttgtg aaagatggca aagtaagtgg ctttattgat cttgggagaa gcggcagggc
    14221 ggacaagtgg tatgacattg ccttctgcgt ccggtcgctc agggaggata tcggggaaga
    14281 acagtatgtc gagctatttt ttgacttact ggggatcaag cctgattggg agaaaataaa
    14341 atattatatt ttactggatg aattgtttta gctgtcagac caagtttact catatatact
    14401 ttagattgat ttaaaacttc atttttaatt taaaaggatc taggtgaaga tcctttttga
    14461 taatctcatg accaaaatcc cttaacgtga gttttcgttc cactgagcgt cagaccccgt
    14521 agaaaagatc aaaggatctt cttgagatcc tttttttctg cgcgtaatct gctgcttgca
    14581 aacaaaaaaa ccaccgctac cagcggtggt ttgtttgccg gatcaagagc taccaactct
    14641 ttttccgaag gtaactggct tcagcagagc gcagatacca aatactgttc ttctagtgta
    14701 gccgtagtta ggccaccact tcaagaactc tgtagcaccg cctacatacc tcgctctgct
    14761 aatcctgtta ccagtggctg ctgccagtgg cgataagtcg tgtcttaccg ggttggactc
    14821 aagacgatag ttaccggata aggcgcagcg gtcgggctga acggggggtt cgtgcacaca
    14881 gcccagcttg gagcgaacga cctacaccga actgagatac ctacagcgtg agctatgaga
    14941 aagcgccacg cttcccgaag ggagaaaggc ggacaggtat ccggtaagcg gcagggtcgg
    15001 aacaggagag cgcacgaggg agcttccagg gggaaacgcc tggtatcttt atagtcctgt
    15061 cgggtttcgc cacctctgac ttgagcgtcg atttttgtga tgctcgtcag gggggcggag
    15121 cctatggaaa aacgccagca acgcggcctt tttacggttc ctgctcggat ctgttggacc
    15181 ggacagtagt catggttgat gggctgcctg tatcgagtgg tgattttgtg ccgagctgcc
    15241 ggtcggggag ctgttggctg gctggtggca ggatatattg tggtgtaaac aaattgacgc
    15301 ttagacaact taataacaca ttgcggacgt ttttaatgta ctggggtt
//
