# Supplementary material for: Developing a Molecular Toolkit to ENABLE all to apply CRISPR/Cas9-based Gene Editing in planta
Source: bioRxiv preprint, doi:10.1101/2025.11.09.687425, version 2 (2025-11-13)
Supplement: Supplementary File 1 - Vector Sequences [file 687425_file03.zip › Vector sequences/Assembled vectors for this study/L2 CasB_AtU6-26p__OsPDS1_sgRNAs.gb]

LOCUS       L2_CasB_AtU6-26p::OsPDS1_sgRNAs       15119 bp    DNA     circular UNA 02-SEP-2025
DEFINITION  .
ACCESSION   urn.local...zy-jlvmop1
VERSION     urn.local...zy-jlvmop1
KEYWORDS    .
SOURCE      
  ORGANISM  .
FEATURES             Location/Qualifiers
     Fragment        11..2658
                     /Source_Sequence="referenceToDocument:
                     urn:local:.:23v-io1dmhx@31.9#0#C2C246A7532DD476B25AADA008B
                     779FB label: pGMF006"
                     /Cloning_Method="Golden Gate Cloning"
                     /Enzymes="BbsI"
                     /Fragment_Type="Insert"
                     /label="pGMF006 (insert 1)"
     promoter        31..1368
                     /vntifkey=29
                     /modified_by="Florian"
                     /note="Derived using Geneious Prime 2021.2.2 'Annotate
                     from Database' based on nucleotide similarity"
                     /Transferred_From="L1 35Sp::eGFP-NLS:35St "
                     /Transferred_Similarity="100.00%"
                     /Primary_Match="100.00%; Adjusted-Interval-0:0/0; 35S
                     promoter (Cauliflower Mosaic Virus) (<a
                     href=""urn:local:.:v-dkb2238"">L1 35Sp::eGFP-NLS:35St
                     </a>)"
                     /Alternative_Match="100.00%; Adjusted-Interval-0:0/0;
                     Promoter, 35S (Cauliflower Mosaic Virus) (<a
                     href=""urn:local:.:7o5-d1z2kwz"">Final L2 for targeting
                     PDS</a>)"
                     /Alternative_Match="100.00%; Adjusted-Interval-0:0/0;
                     Promoter, 35S (Cauliflower Mosaic Virus) (<a
                     href=""urn:local:.:7jr-d1yz7zq"">pICSL11059
                     35Sp::HPTII:35St</a>)"
                     /Alternative_Match="100.00%; Adjusted-Interval-0:0/0;
                     Promoter, 35s (Cauliflower Mosaic Virus) (<a
                     href=""urn:local:.:f-c2iltpe"">pICSL11059</a>)"
                     /Alternative_Match="100.00%; Adjusted-Interval-0:0/0;
                     Promoter, 35s (Cauliflower Mosaic Virus) (<a
                     href=""urn:local:.:60-c2iy93f"">Level2 Plantain PDS KO
                     vector final assembly</a>)"
                     /label="35S promoter (Cauliflower Mosaic Virus)"
     5'_UTR          1385..1446
                     /vntifkey=52
                     /note="Derived using Geneious Prime 2021.2.2 'Annotate
                     from Database' based on nucleotide similarity"
                     /Transferred_From="pICSL11059"
                     /Transferred_Similarity="100.00%"
                     /Primary_Match="100.00%; Adjusted-Interval-0:0/0;
                     Promoter, 35s (Cauliflower Mosaic Virus) (<a
                     href=""urn:local:.:f-c2iltpe"">pICSL11059</a>)"
                     /Alternative_Match="100.00%; Adjusted-Interval-0:0/0;
                     Promoter, 35s (Cauliflower Mosaic Virus) (<a
                     href=""urn:local:.:60-c2iy93f"">Level2 Plantain PDS KO
                     vector final assembly</a>)"
                     /Alternative_Match="100.00%; Adjusted-Interval-0:0/0; TMV
                     Omega (<a href=""urn:local:.:v-dkb2238"">L1
                     35Sp::eGFP-NLS:35St </a>)"
                     /Alternative_Match="100.00%; Adjusted-Interval-0:0/0; TMV
                     Omega (<a href=""urn:local:.:60-c2iy93f"">Level2 Plantain
                     PDS KO vector final assembly</a>)"
                     /Alternative_Match="100.00%; Adjusted-Interval-0:0/0; TMV
                     Omega (<a href=""urn:local:.:7o5-d1z2kwz"">Final L2 for
                     targeting PDS</a>)"
                     /Alternative_Match="100.00%; Adjusted-Interval-0:0/0; TMV
                     Omega (<a href=""urn:local:.:7o5-d1z2kwz"">Final L2 for
                     targeting PDS</a>)"
                     /Alternative_Match="100.00%; Adjusted-Interval-0:0/0; TMV
                     Omega (<a href=""urn:local:.:7jr-d1yz7zq"">pICSL11059
                     35Sp::HPTII:35St</a>)"
                     /Alternative_Match="100.00%; Adjusted-Interval-0:0/0; TMV
                     Omega (<a href=""urn:local:.:w-c2ilwp9"">pFH52</a>)"
                     /Alternative_Match="100.00%; Adjusted-Interval-0:0/0; TMV
                     Omega (<a href=""urn:local:.:7jz-d1yz8pq"">pFH52
                     2x35Sp::SpCas9:NOSt</a>)"
                     /label="Promoter, 35s (Cauliflower Mosaic Virus)"
     CDS             1456..2172
                     /vntifkey=4
                     /modified_by="Florian"
                     /note="Derived using Geneious Prime 2021.2.2 'Annotate
                     from Database' based on nucleotide similarity"
                     /Transferred_From="L1 35Sp::eGFP-NLS:35St "
                     /Transferred_Similarity="100.00%"
                     /Primary_Match="100.00%; Adjusted-Interval-0:0/0; eGFP (<a
                     href=""urn:local:.:v-dkb2238"">L1 35Sp::eGFP-NLS:35St
                     </a>)"
                     /label="eGFP"
     primer_bind     complement(1530..1549)
                     /%GC="60.0"
                     /Hairpin_Tm="37.9"
                     /Self_Dimer_Tm="None"
                     /Tm="61.8"
                     /Sequence="CGGACACGCTGAACTTGTGG"
                     /created_by="primer3"
                     /note="Derived using Geneious Prime 2024.0.7 'Annotate
                     from Database' based on nucleotide similarity"
                     /Transferred_From="GMF128"
                     /Transferred_Similarity="100.00%"
                     /Primary_Match="100.00%; Adjusted-Interval-0:0/0; <a
                     href=""urn:local:.:253-i62m7um"">GMF128</a>"
                     /Alternative_Match="100.00%; Adjusted-Interval-0:0/0;
                     GMF128 (<a href=""urn:local:.:1d4-dvu4edz"">pICSL4723 L2
                     backbone - pGMF006 - pFH52 2x35Sp::SpCas9:NOSt - pGMF001
                     with PDS target1 - pGMF002 with PDS target2</a>)"
                     /label="GMF128"
     CDS             2179..2442
                     /codon_start=1
                     /note="/created_by=User"
                     /Original_Translation="AGSGAGGEFKREEQARKAKVNNEKKTEIVKPESCS
                     NEGDVKDLKRKDSEDGNEGEEEEASSKPKKPKVALSHLQDIDDTEADQEEE*"
                     /note="Derived using Geneious Prime 2021.2.2 'Annotate
                     from Database' based on nucleotide similarity"
                     /Transferred_From="L1 35Sp::eGFP-NLS:35St "
                     /Transferred_Similarity="100.00%"
                     /Primary_Match="100.00%; Adjusted-Interval-0:0/0; N7-NLS
                     (<a href=""urn:local:.:v-dkb2238"">L1 35Sp::eGFP-NLS:35St
                     </a>)"
                     /modified_by="Florian"
                     /label="N7-NLS"
     terminator      2447..2650
                     /vntifkey=43
                     /modified_by="Florian"
                     /note="Derived using Geneious Prime 2021.2.2 'Annotate
                     from Database' based on nucleotide similarity"
                     /Transferred_From="L1 35Sp::eGFP-NLS:35St "
                     /Transferred_Similarity="100.00%"
                     /Primary_Match="100.00%; Adjusted-Interval-0:0/0; 3'
                     untranslated region and terminator, 35S (Cauliflower
                     Mosaic Virus) (<a href=""urn:local:.:v-dkb2238"">L1
                     35Sp::eGFP-NLS:35St </a>)"
                     /Alternative_Match="100.00%; Adjusted-Interval-0:0/0; 3'
                     untranslated region and terminator, 35S (Cauliflower
                     Mosaic Virus) (<a href=""urn:local:.:7o5-d1z2kwz"">Final
                     L2 for targeting PDS</a>)"
                     /Alternative_Match="100.00%; Adjusted-Interval-0:0/0; 3'
                     untranslated region and terminator, 35S (Cauliflower
                     Mosaic Virus) (<a
                     href=""urn:local:.:7jr-d1yz7zq"">pICSL11059
                     35Sp::HPTII:35St</a>)"
                     /Alternative_Match="100.00%; Adjusted-Interval-0:0/0; 3'
                     untranslated region and terminator, 35s (Cauliflower
                     Mosaic Virus) (<a
                     href=""urn:local:.:f-c2iltpe"">pICSL11059</a>)"
                     /Alternative_Match="100.00%; Adjusted-Interval-0:0/0; 3'
                     untranslated region and terminator, 35s (Cauliflower
                     Mosaic Virus) (<a href=""urn:local:.:60-c2iy93f"">Level2
                     Plantain PDS KO vector final assembly</a>)"
                     /label="3' untranslated region and terminator, 35S
                     (Cauliflower Mosaic Virus)"
     Fragment        2655..9249
                     /Source_Sequence="referenceToDocument:
                     urn:local:.:3pz-io1j6z8@28.13#0#A48932601C74C50F3325A8A406
                     E1EC4F label: CasB pFH66"
                     /Cloning_Method="Golden Gate Cloning"
                     /Enzymes="BbsI"
                     /Fragment_Type="Insert"
                     /label="CasB pFH66 (insert 2)"
     promoter        2675..3569
                     /modified_by="hahnf"
                     /label="UBIQUITIN upstream Promoter region (Zea mays)"
     5'_UTR          3570..3651
                     /modified_by="hahnf"
                     /label="UBIQUITIN Untranslated Exon 1 /5' UTR (Zea mays)"
     5'_UTR          3570
                     /label="Start of transcription"
     misc._feature   3650..3653
                     /label="donor splice"
     intron          3652..4661
                     /modified_by="hahnf"
                     /label="UBIQUITIN intron (Zea mays)"
     misc._feature   4659..4662
                     /label="acceptor splice"
     5'_UTR          4662..4663
                     /modified_by="hahnf"
                     /label="UBIQUITIN Untranslated Exon 2/5' UTR (Zea mays)"
     CDS             4664..8971
                     /created_by="User"
                     /modified_by="hahnf"
                     /label="SpCas9"
     Misc._Feature   4664..4666
                     /label="native start of translation"
     sig_peptide     4670..4690
                     /created_by="User"
                     /modified_by="hahnf"
                     /label="SV40 NLS"
     motif           4703..4768
                     /created_by="User"
                     /modified_by="hahnf"
                     /label="3xFLAG"
     sig_peptide     8921..8971
                     /created_by="User"
                     /modified_by="hahnf"
                     /label="H2B-NLS"
     Stop_codon      8972..8974
                     /created_by="hahnf"
                     /label="Stop"
     terminator      8979..9241
                     /vntifkey=43
                     /modified_by="hahnf"
                     /label="NOSt"
     primer_bind     9032..9050
                     /%GC="57.9"
                     /Hairpin_Tm="None"
                     /Self_Dimer_Tm="1.9"
                     /Tm="61.0"
                     /annotation_group="80147678274800b266ca48-caea-4c94-87e3-3
                     67232b03301"
                     /created_by="primer3"
                     /Sequence="GTTGCCGGTCTTGCGATGA"
                     /Mismatches=0
                     /#_Local_Off-target_Sites=0
                     /Local_Off-target="CasB pFH66"
                     /label="GMF004"
     Fragment        9246..9837
                     /Source_Sequence="referenceToDocument:
                     urn:local:.:3k9-io1hxo5@8.1#0#1D15DE9F283D1E8B3A5E3ECB02A1
                     06D5 label: pBA13"
                     /Cloning_Method="Golden Gate Cloning"
                     /Enzymes="BbsI"
                     /Fragment_Type="Insert"
                     /label="pBA13 (insert 3)"
     promoter        9266..9713
                     /Application_Notes="Pol III promoter; drives expression
                     ofsmall RNAs."
                     /Full_Name="AtU6-26"
                     /References="<a href= target=_blank>Journal of
                     IntegrativePlant Biology. 49: 222 (2007)</a>; <a
                     href=target=_blank>Cell Res. 23: 1229 (2013)</a>"
                     /Subtype="Pol III promoter"
                     /__SeqFeature__="True"
                     /__level__=1
                     /description="Arabidopsis U6-26 gene promoter"
                     /name="AtU6-26"
                     /note="color: #0375bb; direction: RIGHT"
                     /official_designation="AtU6-26"
                     /uuid="677a7091815142ee91b04b1347c6b35e"
                     /label="AtU6-26p"
     misc_RNA        9715..9734
                     /created_by="Florian"
                     /modified_by="Florian"
                     /label="OsPDS sgRNA1"
     misc_RNA        9735..9820
                     /created_by="Florian"
                     /label="improved sgRNA backbone (Dang et al., 2015)"
     terminator      9821..9829
                     /created_by="Florian"
                     /modified_by="Florian"
                     /label="PolyT"
     Fragment        9834..10425
                     /Source_Sequence="referenceToDocument:
                     urn:local:.:3l3-io1i208@8.1#0#E8015F666A399F1F51BD05A98B66
                     FC42 label: pBA14"
                     /Cloning_Method="Golden Gate Cloning"
                     /Enzymes="BbsI"
                     /Fragment_Type="Insert"
                     /label="pBA14 (insert 4)"
     promoter        9854..10302
                     /SerialCloner_Color="&hFF7F00"
                     /SerialCloner_Show="True"
                     /SerialCloner_Protect="True"
                     /SerialCloner_Arrow="True"
                     /modified_by="hahnf"
                     /note="Derived using Geneious Prime 2024.0.7 'Annotate
                     from Database' based on nucleotide similarity"
                     /Transferred_From="pGMF001a_with_Arabidopsis_U6-26_promote
                     r"
                     /Transferred_Similarity="100.00%"
                     /Primary_Match="100.00%; Adjusted-Interval-0:0/0; AtU6-26p
                     (<a
                     href=""urn:local:.:n-hwkaxtn"">pGMF001a_with_Arabidopsis_U
                     6-26_promoter</a>)"
                     /Alternative_Match="100.00%; Adjusted-Interval-0:0/0;
                     AtU6-26p (<a
                     href=""urn:local:.:j-hwkax9k"">pGMF002a_with_Arabidopsis_U
                     6-26_promoter</a>)"
                     /Alternative_Match="100.00%; Adjusted-Interval-0:0/-1;
                     AtU6-26 (<a href=""urn:local:.:y-i5qen40"">pGMF001a</a>)"
                     /label="AtU6-26p"
     misc_RNA        10303..10322
                     /created_by="Florian"
                     /modified_by="Florian"
                     /label="OsPDS sgRNA2"
     misc_RNA        10323..10408
                     /created_by="Florian"
                     /note="Derived using Geneious Prime 2024.0.7 'Annotate
                     from Database' based on nucleotide similarity"
                     /Transferred_From="pGMF001a_with_Arabidopsis_U6-26_promote
                     r"
                     /Transferred_Similarity="100.00%"
                     /Primary_Match="100.00%; Adjusted-Interval-0:0/0; improved
                     sgRNA backbone (Dang et al., 2015) (<a
                     href=""urn:local:.:n-hwkaxtn"">pGMF001a_with_Arabidopsis_U
                     6-26_promoter</a>)"
                     /Alternative_Match="100.00%; Adjusted-Interval-0:0/0;
                     improved sgRNA backbone (Dang et al., 2015) (<a
                     href=""urn:local:.:7jj-d1yz4wq"">pGMF001</a>)"
                     /Alternative_Match="100.00%; Adjusted-Interval-0:0/0;
                     improved sgRNA backbone (Dang et al., 2015) (<a
                     href=""urn:local:.:j-hwkax9k"">pGMF002a_with_Arabidopsis_U
                     6-26_promoter</a>)"
                     /Alternative_Match="100.00%; Adjusted-Interval-0:0/0;
                     improved sgRNA backbone (Dang et al., 2015) (<a
                     href=""urn:local:.:ix-eboo9ps"">pICSL4723 L2 backbone -
                     pICSL11059 35Sp::HPTII:35St - pFH52 2x35Sp::SpCas9:NOSt -
                     pGMF001 with PDS target1 - pGMF002 with PDS target2</a>)"
                     /Alternative_Match="100.00%; Adjusted-Interval-0:0/0;
                     improved sgRNA backbone (Dang et al., 2015) (<a
                     href=""urn:local:.:ix-eboo9ps"">pICSL4723 L2 backbone -
                     pICSL11059 35Sp::HPTII:35St - pFH52 2x35Sp::SpCas9:NOSt -
                     pGMF001 with PDS target1 - pGMF002 with PDS target2</a>)"
                     /Alternative_Match="100.00%; Adjusted-Interval-0:0/0;
                     improved sgRNA backbone (Dang et al., 2015) (<a
                     href=""urn:local:.:1d4-dvu4edz"">pICSL4723 L2 backbone -
                     pGMF006 - pFH52 2x35Sp::SpCas9:NOSt - pGMF001 with PDS
                     target1 - pGMF002 with PDS target2</a>)"
                     /Alternative_Match="100.00%; Adjusted-Interval-0:0/0;
                     improved sgRNA backbone (Dang et al., 2015) (<a
                     href=""urn:local:.:1d4-dvu4edz"">pICSL4723 L2 backbone -
                     pGMF006 - pFH52 2x35Sp::SpCas9:NOSt - pGMF001 with PDS
                     target1 - pGMF002 with PDS target2</a>)"
                     /Alternative_Match="100.00%; Adjusted-Interval-0:0/0;
                     improved sgRNA backbone (Dang et al., 2015) (<a
                     href=""urn:local:.:y-i5qen40"">pGMF001a</a>)"
                     /Alternative_Match="100.00%; Adjusted-Interval-0:0/0;
                     improved sgRNA backbone (Dang et al., 2015) (<a
                     href=""urn:local:.:7jn-d1yz5cw"">pGMF002</a>)"
                     /Alternative_Match="100.00%; Adjusted-Interval-0:0/0;
                     improved sgRNA backbone (Dang et al., 2015) (<a
                     href=""urn:local:.:1h-ib5wyr0"">pGMF001 with integrated
                     annealed primers</a>)"
                     /label="improved sgRNA backbone (Dang et al., 2015)"
     terminator      10409..10417
                     /created_by="Florian"
                     /label="PolyT"
     Fragment        10422..14
                     /Source_Sequence="referenceToDocument:
                     urn:local:.:23s-io1dmhx@58.20#0#4E176BE1B9038EF829D16C873C
                     B33D84 label: pGMF003"
                     /Cloning_Method="Golden Gate Cloning"
                     /Enzymes="BbsI"
                     /Fragment_Type="Backbone"
                     /label="pGMF003 (backbone)"
     Misc._feature   complement(10439..10564)
                     /note="RB"
                     /note="color: #a6acb3; direction: LEFT"
                     /ApEinfo_fwdcolor="pink"
                     /ApEinfo_revcolor="pink"
                     /ApEinfo_graphicformat="arrow_data {{0 1 2 0 0 -1} {} 0}"
                     /modified_by="Florian"
                     /label="RB"
     primer_bind     complement(10557..10582)
                     /%GC="53.8"
                     /Hairpin_Tm="54.9"
                     /Self_Dimer_Tm="21.4"
                     /Tm="66.5"
                     /annotation_group="36966978831484006d7d75ac-f85f-4e6e-bd28
                     -cacb4831db27"
                     /created_by="primer3"
                     /Sequence="GAACCCTGTGGTTGGCATGCACATAC"
                     /Mismatches=0
                     /#_Off-target_Sites=0
                     /Off-target_Template="pICSL4723 L2 backbone"
                     /label="GMF001"
     CDS             13348..14139
                     /codon_start=1
                     /note="NPTII"
                     /note="color: #993366"
                     /translation="MAKMRISPELKKLIEKYRCVKDTEGMSPAKVYKLVGENENLYLK
                     MTDSRYKGTTYDVEREKDMMLWLEGKLPVPKVLHFERHDGWSNLLMSEADGVLCSEEY
                     EDEQSPEKIIELYAECIRLFHSIDISDCPYTNSLDSRLAELDYLLNNDLADVDCENWE
                     EDTPFKDPRELYDFLKTEKPEEELVFSHGDLGDSNIFVKDGKVSGFIDLGRSGRADKW
                     YDIA FCVRSLREDIGEEQYVELFFDLLGIKPDWEKIKYYILLDELF"
                     /ApEinfo_fwdcolor="pink"
                     /ApEinfo_revcolor="pink"
                     /ApEinfo_graphicformat="arrow_data {{0 1 2 0 0 -1} {} 0}"
                     /label="NPTII"
     rep_origin      14302..14916
                     /note="rep - pMB1"
                     /note="color: #a6acb3"
                     /ApEinfo_fwdcolor="pink"
                     /ApEinfo_revcolor="pink"
                     /ApEinfo_graphicformat="arrow_data {{0 1 2 0 0 -1} {} 0}"
                     /modified_by="Florian"
                     /label="rep - pMB1"
     Misc._feature   14968..15118
                     /note="LB"
                     /note="color: #a6acb3; direction: LEFT"
                     /ApEinfo_fwdcolor="pink"
                     /ApEinfo_revcolor="pink"
                     /ApEinfo_graphicformat="arrow_data {{0 1 2 0 0 -1} {} 0}"
                     /modified_by="Florian"
                     /label="LB"
     primer_bind     15033..15056
                     /%GC="50.0"
                     /Hairpin_Tm="None"
                     /Self_Dimer_Tm="None"
                     /Tm="61.3"
                     /annotation_group="3696697941807800155cbfc8-0945-40e4-97ff
                     -8edf075b060c"
                     /created_by="primer3"
                     /Sequence="CTGGTGGCAGGATATATTGTGGTG"
                     /Mismatches=0
                     /#_Off-target_Sites=0
                     /Off-target_Template="pICSL4723 L2 backbone"
                     /label="GMF002"
ORIGIN      
        1 gaacactctg tgccgaattc ggatccggag gaattccaat cccacaaaaa tctgagctta
       61 acagcacagt tgctcctctc agagcagaat cgggtattca acaccctcat atcaactact
      121 acgttgtgta taacggtcca catgccggta tatacgatga ctggggttgt acaaaggcgg
      181 caacaaacgg cgttcccgga gttgcacaca agaaatttgc cactattaca gaggcaagag
      241 cagcagctga cgcgtacaca acaagtcagc aaacagacag gttgaacttc atccccaaag
      301 gagaagctca actcaagccc aagagctttg ctaaggccct aacaagccca ccaaagcaaa
      361 aagcccactg gctcacgcta ggaaccaaaa ggcccagcag tgatccagcc ccaaaagaga
      421 tctcctttgc cccggagatt acaatggacg atttcctcta tctttacgat ctaggaagga
      481 agttcgaagg tgaaggtgac gacactatgt tcaccactga taatgagaag gttagcctct
      541 tcaatttcag aaagaatgct gacccacaga tggttagaga ggcctacgca gcaagtctca
      601 tcaagacgat ctacccgagt aacaatctcc aggagatcaa ataccttccc aagaaggtta
      661 aagatgcagt caaaagattc aggactaatt gcatcaagaa cacagagaaa gacatatttc
      721 tcaagatcag aagtactatt ccagtatgga cgattcaagg cttgcttcat aaaccaaggc
      781 aagtaataga gattggagtc tctaaaaagg tagttcctac tgaatctaag gccatgcatg
      841 gagtctaaga ttcaaatcga ggatctaaca gaactcgccg tcaagactgg cgaacagttc
      901 atacagagtc ttttacgact caatgacaag aagaaaatct tcgtcaacat ggtggagcac
      961 gacactctgg tctactccaa aaatgtcaaa gatacagtct cagaagatca aagggctatt
     1021 gagacttttc aacaaaggat aatttcggga aacctcctcg gattccattg cccagctatc
     1081 tgtcacttca tcgaaaggac agtagaaaag gaaggtggct cctacaaatg ccatcattgc
     1141 gataaaggaa aggctatcat tcaagatctc tctgccgaca gtggtcccaa agatggaccc
     1201 ccacccacga ggagcatcgt ggaaaaagaa gaggttccaa ccacgtctac aaagcaagtg
     1261 gattgatgtg acatctccac tgacgtaagg gatgacgcac aatcccacta tccttcgcaa
     1321 gacccttcct ctatataagg aagttcattt catttggaga ggacacgctc gagtataaga
     1381 gctcattttt acaacaatta ccaacaacaa caaacaacaa acaacattac aattacattt
     1441 acaattatcg atacaatggt gagcaagggc gaggagctgt tcaccggcgt ggtgcccatc
     1501 ctggtcgagc tggacggcga cgtaaacggc cacaagttca gcgtgtccgg cgagggcgag
     1561 ggcgatgcca cctacggcaa gctgaccctg aagttcatct gcaccaccgg caagctgccc
     1621 gtgccctggc ccaccctcgt gaccaccctg acctacggcg tgcagtgctt cagccgctac
     1681 cccgaccaca tgaagcagca cgacttcttc aagtccgcca tgcccgaagg ctacgtccag
     1741 gagcgcacca tcttcttcaa ggacgacggc aactacaaga cccgcgccga ggtgaagttc
     1801 gagggcgaca ccctggtgaa ccgcatcgag ctgaagggca tcgacttcaa ggaggacggc
     1861 aacatcctgg ggcacaagct ggagtacaac tacaacagcc acaacgtcta tatcatggcc
     1921 gacaagcaga agaacggcat caaggtgaac ttcaagatcc gccacaacat cgaggacggc
     1981 agcgtgcagc tcgccgacca ctaccagcag aacaccccca tcggcgacgg ccccgtgctg
     2041 ctgcccgaca accactacct gagcacccag tccgccctga gcaaagaccc caacgagaag
     2101 cgcgatcaca tggtcctgct ggagttcgtg accgccgccg ggatcactct cggcatggac
     2161 gagctgtaca agggaggtgc cggcagtggc gctggcggag aatttaagcg cgaagaacaa
     2221 gcccgcaagg ctaaagttaa taacgaaaaa aagaccgaaa tcgtcaagcc agagtcttgc
     2281 tccaatgagg gcgatgtgaa ggatcttaaa aggaaagact ctgaggatgg aaatgaaggg
     2341 gaggaagaag aggcttcgag taagcccaag aaaccgaagg tcgcactgag tcacttgcag
     2401 gacatagatg atacggaagc tgaccaagaa gaagaataat gagcttctct agctagagtc
     2461 gatcgacaag ctcgagtttc tccataataa tgtgtgagta gttcccagat aagggaatta
     2521 gggttcctat agggtttcgc tcatgtgttg agcatataag aaacccttag tatgtatttg
     2581 tatttgtaaa atacttctat caataaaatt tctaattcct aaaaccaaaa tccagtacta
     2641 aaatccagat cgctgcaaga attcaagctt ggaggtgcag cgtgacccgg tcgtgcccct
     2701 ctctagagat aatgagcatt gcatgtctaa gttataaaaa attaccacat attttttttg
     2761 tcacacttgt ttgaagtgca gtttatctat ctttatacat atatttaaac tttactctac
     2821 gaataatata atctatagta ctacaataat atcagtgttt tagagaatca tataaatgaa
     2881 cagttagaca tggtctaaag gacaattgag tattttgaca acaggactct acagttttat
     2941 ctttttagtg tgcatgtgtt ctcctttttt tttgcaaata gcttcaccta tataatactt
     3001 catccatttt attagtacat ccatttaggg tttagggtta atggttttta tagactaatt
     3061 tttttagtac atctatttta ttctatttta gcctctaaat taagaaaact aaaactctat
     3121 tttagttttt ttatttaata atttagatat aaaatagaat aaaataaagt gactaaaaat
     3181 taaacaaata ccctttaaga aattaaaaaa actaaggaaa catttttctt gtttcgagta
     3241 gataatgcca gcctgttaaa cgccgtcgac gagtctaacg gacaccaacc agcgaaccag
     3301 cagcgtcgcg tcgggccaag cgaagcagac ggcacggcat ctctgtcgct gcctctggac
     3361 ccctctcgag agttccgctc caccgttgga cttgctccgc tgtcggcatc cagaaattgc
     3421 gtggcggagc ggcagacgtg agccggcacg gcaggcggcc tcctcctcct ctcacggcac
     3481 ggcagctacg ggggattcct ttcccaccgc tccttcgctt tcccttcctc gcccgccgta
     3541 ataaatagac accccctcca caccctcttt ccccaacctc gtgttgttcg gagcgcacac
     3601 acacacaacc agatctcccc caaatccacc cgtcggcacc tccgcttcaa ggtacgccgc
     3661 tcgtcctccc cccccccccc tctctacctt ctctagatcg gcgttccggt ccatggttag
     3721 ggcccggtag ttctacttct gttcatgttt gtgttagatc cgtgtttgtg ttagatccgt
     3781 gctgctagcg ttcgtacacg gatgcgacct gtacgtcaga cacgttctga ttgctaactt
     3841 gccagtgttt ctctttgggg aatcctggga tggctctagc cgttccgcag acgggatcga
     3901 tttcatgatt ttttttgttt cgttgcatag ggtttggttt gcccttttcc tttatttcaa
     3961 tatatgccgt gcacttgttt gtcgggtcat cttttcatgc ttttttttgt cttggttgtg
     4021 atgatgtggt ctggttgggc ggtcgttcta gatcggagta gaattctgtt tcaaactacc
     4081 tggtggattt attaattttg gatctgtatg tgtgtgccat acatattcat agttacgaat
     4141 tgaagatgat ggatggaaat atcgatctag gataggtata catgttgatg cgggttttac
     4201 tgatgcatat acagagatgc tttttgttcg cttggttgtg atgatgtggt gtggttgggc
     4261 ggtcgttcat tcgttctaga tcggagtaga atactgtttc aaactacctg gtgtatttat
     4321 taattttgga actgtatgtg tgtgtcatac atcttcatag ttacgagttt aagatggatg
     4381 gaaatatcga tctaggatag gtatacatgt tgatgtgggt tttactgatg catatacatg
     4441 atggcatatg cagcatctat tcatatgctc taaccttgag tacctatcta ttataataaa
     4501 caagtatgtt ttataattat tttgatcttg atatacttgg atgatggcat atgcagcagc
     4561 tatatgtgga tttttttagc cctgccttca tacgctattt atttgcttgg tactgtttct
     4621 tttgtcgatg ctcaccctgt tgtttggtgt tacttctgca ggaatggcac cgaagaagaa
     4681 gcgcaaagtg gcccacgtga tggactataa ggaccacgat ggcgactaca aggaccatga
     4741 cattgactat aaggatgacg acgataagaa cgcccagagc ggcgccagcg tcatggacaa
     4801 gaagtacagc atcggcctgg acatcgggac caacagcgtg gggtgggcgg ttatcacgga
     4861 cgagtacaag gtgccaagca agaagttcaa ggtgctgggc aacaccgacc gccactccat
     4921 caagaagaac ctcatcggag ccctcctctt cgacagcggc gaaacggctg aggctaccag
     4981 gctcaagagg accgctaggc gcaggtacac ccgcaggaag aacaggatct gctacctcca
     5041 agaaatcttc agcaacgaga tggcgaaggt ggacgactcc ttcttccacc gcctggagga
     5101 gagcttcctc gtcgaggaag ataagaagca cgagaggcac ccaatcttcg gcaacatcgt
     5161 ggacgaggtc gcctaccacg agaagtaccc aaccatctac cacctgagga agaagctcgt
     5221 ggacagcacc gacaaggccg acctccgcct gatctacctc gccctggccc acatgattaa
     5281 gttcaggggc cacttcctga tcgagggcga cctcaaccca gacaactccg acgtggacaa
     5341 gctgttcatc caactcgtcc agacctacaa ccaactcttc gaggagaacc caatcaacgc
     5401 ttccggcgtg gacgctaagg ctatcctgag cgccaggctc tccaagtccc gcaggctgga
     5461 gaacctgatc gcccagctcc caggcgagaa gaagaacggc ctgttcggca acctcatcgc
     5521 tctctccctg ggcctcaccc caaacttcaa gagcaacttc gacctcgctg aggacgccaa
     5581 gctgcaactc agcaaggaca cctacgacga cgacctcgac aacctcctgg cccagatcgg
     5641 cgaccaatac gccgacctgt tcctcgccgc caagaacctg tccgacgcca tcctcctgag
     5701 cgacatcctc cgcgtgaaca ccgagatcac caaggcccca ctctccgcca gcatgatcaa
     5761 acgctacgac gagcaccacc aggacctgac cctcctgaag gccctggtca ggcaacagct
     5821 cccagagaag tacaaggaaa tcttcttcga ccagtccaag aacggctacg ctggctacat
     5881 cgacggcgga gcgagccaag aggagttcta caagttcatc aagccaatcc tggagaagat
     5941 ggacggcacc gaggagctgc tggtgaagct caacagggag gacctcctga ggaagcagcg
     6001 caccttcgac aacggctcca tcccacacca aatccacctc ggcgagctgc acgctatcct
     6061 ccgcaggcaa gaggacttct acccattcct caaggacaac agggagaaga tcgagaagat
     6121 cctgaccttc cgcatcccat actacgtggg gccactcgcc aggggcaact cccgcttcgc
     6181 ttggatgacc cgcaagagcg aggaaacgat caccccgtgg aacttcgagg aagtggtgga
     6241 caagggcgct tccgctcaga gcttcatcga gaggatgacc aacttcgaca agaacctgcc
     6301 aaacgagaag gtgctcccaa agcacagcct cctgtacgaa tacttcaccg tctacaacga
     6361 gctgaccaag gtgaagtatg tgaccgaggg catgaggaaa ccagccttcc tgtccggcga
     6421 gcagaagaag gccatcgtgg acctcctgtt caagaccaac aggaaggtga ccgtcaagca
     6481 actcaaggaa gattacttca agaagatcga gtgcttcgac tccgtggaga tcagcggcgt
     6541 cgaggacagg ttcaacgcca gcctcggcac ctaccacgac ctcctgaaga tcatcaagga
     6601 caaggacttc ctggacaacg aggagaacga ggacatcctg gaggacatcg tgctgaccct
     6661 caccctgttc gaggacaggg agatgatcga ggagcgcctc aagacctacg cccacctctt
     6721 cgacgacaaa gttatgaagc aactgaagcg caggcgctac accggctggg gcaggctgtc
     6781 ccgcaagctc atcaacggca tccgcgacaa gcagtccggc aagaccatcc tcgacttcct
     6841 gaagagcgac ggcttcgcca acaggaactt catgcaactg atccacgacg actccctcac
     6901 cttcaaggaa gatattcaga aggctcaagt ctccggccag ggcgacagcc tgcacgagca
     6961 catcgctaac ctcgctggct ccccagccat caagaagggc atcctgcaaa ccgtgaaagt
     7021 cgtggacgag ctggtgaagg tcatgggcag gcacaagcca gagaacatcg tcatcgagat
     7081 ggcccgcgag aaccaaacca cccagaaggg ccaaaagaac agcagggagc gcatgaagcg
     7141 catcgaggaa ggcatcaagg agctgggctc ccaaatcctc aaggagcacc cagtcgagaa
     7201 cacccaactc cagaacgaga agctctacct gtactacctc cagaacggca gggatatgta
     7261 tgtggaccaa gagctggaca tcaaccgcct cagcgactac gacgtggacc acatcgtccc
     7321 acagtccttc ctgaaggacg acagcatcga caacaaggtg ctcaccaggt ccgacaagaa
     7381 ccggggcaag tccgacaacg tcccaagcga ggaagtggtc aagaagatga agaactactg
     7441 gaggcagctc ctgaacgcca agctcatcac ccaaaggaag ttcgacaacc tcaccaaggc
     7501 tgagcgcggc ggcctcagcg agctggacaa ggcgggcttc atcaagaggc agctcgtgga
     7561 aacccgccaa atcaccaagc acgtcgccca aatcctcgac tcccgcatga acaccaagta
     7621 cgacgagaac gacaagctga ttagggaggt gaaggtcatc accctgaagt ccaagctcgt
     7681 gagcgacttc aggaaggact tccagttcta caaggtccgc gagatcaaca actaccacca
     7741 cgcccacgac gcttacctca acgctgtggt gggcaccgcc ctcatcaaga agtacccaaa
     7801 gctggagtcc gagttcgtgt acggcgacta caaggtgtac gacgttcgca agatgatcgc
     7861 caagagcgag caagagatcg gcaaggccac cgccaaatac ttcttctact ccaacattat
     7921 gaacttcttc aagaccgaga tcaccctggc taacggcgag atcaggaagc gcccactcat
     7981 cgaaacgaac ggcgagactg gcgagatcgt gtgggacaag ggcagggact tcgccaccgt
     8041 ccgcaaggtc ctctccatgc cacaggtgaa catcgtcaag aaaaccgagg tccagaccgg
     8101 cggcttctcc aaggagagca tcctgccaaa gaggaactcc gacaagctca tcgcccgcaa
     8161 gaaggactgg gacccaaaga agtacggcgg attcgactcc ccaaccgtgg cctacagcgt
     8221 cctggtggtc gccaaggtgg agaagggcaa gtccaagaag ctcaagagcg tcaaggagct
     8281 gctgggcatc accatcatgg agaggagcag cttcgagaag aacccaatcg acttcctgga
     8341 ggccaagggc tacaaggaag tgaagaagga cctgattatc aagctcccaa agtattccct
     8401 cttcgagctg gagaacggca ggaagcgcat gttggcttcc gctggcgagc tgcaaaaggg
     8461 caacgagctg gccctgccat ccaagtatgt gaacttcctc tacctggcct cccactacga
     8521 gaagctcaag ggcagcccag aggacaacga gcaaaagcag ctgttcgtcg agcagcacaa
     8581 gcactacctc gacgagatca tcgagcaaat ctccgagttc tccaagcgcg tgatcctcgc
     8641 cgacgccaac ctggacaagg tcctcagcgc ctacaacaag cacagggaca agccaatccg
     8701 cgagcaggcc gagaacatca tccacctctt caccctgacc aacctcggcg ctccagcggc
     8761 cttcaaatac ttcgacacca ccatcgacag gaaacgctac acctccacca aggaagtgct
     8821 cgacgccacc ctcatccatc aaagcatcac cgggctctac gaaacgagaa tcgacctgtc
     8881 acaactgggc ggcgacagtt ctctaaacgc caccagcggg aagcgcgtgc ctaaggaggc
     8941 cggagccggg accgacaaga agaagaaaag ttaagcttgt caagcagatc gttcaaacat
     9001 ttggcaataa agtttcttaa gattgaatcc tgttgccggt cttgcgatga ttatcatata
     9061 atttctgttg aattacgtta agcatgtaat aattaacatg taatgcatga cgttatttat
     9121 gagatgggtt tttatgatta gagtcccgca attatacatt taatacgcga tagaaaacaa
     9181 aatatagcgc gcaaactagg ataaattatc gcgcgcggtg tcatctatgt tactagatcg
     9241 acgctactag aattcgagct cggagaagct tcgttgaaca acggaaactc gacttgcctt
     9301 ccgcacaata catcatttct tcttagcttt ttttcttctt cttcgttcat acagtttttt
     9361 tttgtttatc agcttacatt ttcttgaacc gtagctttcg ttttcttctt tttaactttc
     9421 cattcggagt ttttgtatct tgtttcatag tttgtcccag gattagaatg attaggcatc
     9481 gaaccttcaa gaatttgatt gaataaaaca tcttcattct taagatatga agataatctt
     9541 caaaaggccc ctgggaatct gaaagaagag aagcaggccc atttatatgg gaaagaacaa
     9601 tagtatttct tatataggcc catttaagtt gaaaacaatc ttcaaaagtc ccacatcgct
     9661 tagataagaa aacgaagctg agtttatata cagctagagt cgaagtagtg attggtggag
     9721 gtcttggaaa gtccgtttca gagctatgct ggaaacagca tagcaagttg aaataaggct
     9781 agtccgttat caacttgaaa aagtggcacc gagtcggtgc tttttttttc gctttacgaa
     9841 ttcccatggg gagaagcttc gttgaacaac ggaaactcga cttgccttcc gcacaataca
     9901 tcatttcttc ttagcttttt ttcttcttct tcgttcatac agtttttttt tgtttatcag
     9961 cttacatttt cttgaaccgt agctttcgtt ttcttctttt taactttcca ttcggagttt
    10021 ttgtatcttg tttcatagtt tgtcccagga ttagaatgat taggcatcga accttcaaga
    10081 atttgattga ataaaacatc ttcattctta agatatgaag ataatcttca aaaggcccct
    10141 gggaatctga aagaagagaa gcaggcccat ttatatggga aagaacaata gtatttctta
    10201 tataggccca tttaagttga aaacaatctt caaaagtccc acatcgctta gataagaaaa
    10261 cgaagctgag tttatataca gctagagtcg aagtagtgat tgccagcaat cacgacctgt
    10321 aagtttcaga gctatgctgg aaacagcata gcaagttgaa ataaggctag tccgttatca
    10381 acttgaaaaa gtggcaccga gtcggtgctt tttttttcgc tgggacacga agtgatccgt
    10441 ttaaactatc agtgtttgac aggatatatt ggcgggtaaa cctaagagaa aagagcgttt
    10501 attagaataa tcggatattt aaaagggcgt gaaaaggttt atccgttcgt ccatttgtat
    10561 gtgcatgcca accacagggt tcccctcggg agtcagccgt gcggctgcat gaaatcctgg
    10621 ccggtttgtc tgatgccaag ctggcggcct ggccggccag cttggccgct gaagaaaccg
    10681 agcgccgccg tctaaaaagg tgatgtgtat ttgagtaaaa cagcttgcgt catgcggtcg
    10741 ctgcgtatat gatgcgatga gtaaataaac aaatacgcaa ggggaacgca tgaaggttat
    10801 cgctgtactt aaccagaaag gcgggtcagg caagacgacc atcgcaaccc atctagcccg
    10861 cgccctgcaa ctcgccgggg ccgatgttct gttagtcgat tccgatcccc agggcagtgc
    10921 ccgcgattgg gcggccgtgc gggaagatca accgctaacc gttgtcggca tcgaccgccc
    10981 gacgattgac cgcgacgtga aggccatcgg ccggcgcgac ttcgtagtga tcgacggagc
    11041 gccccaggcg gcggacttgg ctgtgtccgc gatcaaggca gccgacttcg tgctgattcc
    11101 ggtgcagcca agcccttacg acatatgggc caccgccgac ctggtggagc tggttaagca
    11161 gcgcattgag gtcacggatg gaaggctaca agcggccttt gtcgtgtcgc gggcgatcaa
    11221 aggcacgcgc atcggcggtg aggttgccga ggcgctggcc gggtacgagc tgcccattct
    11281 tgagtcccgt atcacgcagc gcgtgagcta cccaggcact gccgccgccg gcacaaccgt
    11341 tcttgaatca gaacccgagg gcgacgctgc ccgcgaggtc caggcgctgg ccgctgaaat
    11401 taaatcaaaa ctcatttgag ttaatgaggt aaagagaaaa tgagcaaaag cacaaacacg
    11461 ctaagtgccg gccgtccgag cgcacgcagc agcaaggctg caacgttggc cagcctggca
    11521 gacacgccag ccatgaagcg ggtcaacttt cagttgccgg cggaggatca caccaagctg
    11581 aagatgtacg cggtacgcca aggcaagacc attaccgagc tgctatctga atacatcgcg
    11641 cagctaccag agtaaatgag caaatgaata aatgagtaga tgaattttag cggctaaagg
    11701 aggcggcatg gaaaatcaag aacaaccagg caccgacgcc gtggaatgcc ccatgtgtgg
    11761 aggaacgggc ggttggccag gcgtaagcgg ctgggttgtc tgccggccct gcaatggcac
    11821 tggaaccccc aagcccgagg aatcggcgtg agcggtcgca aaccatccgg cccggtacaa
    11881 atcggcgcgg cgctgggtga tgacctggtg gagaagttga aggccgcgca ggccgcccag
    11941 cggcaacgca tcgaggcaga agcacgcccc ggtgaatcgt ggcaagcggc cgctgatcga
    12001 atccgcaaag aatcccggca accgccggca gccggtgcgt cgtcgattag gaagccgccc
    12061 aagggcgacg agcaaccaga ttttttcgtt ccgatgctct atgacgtggg cacccgcgat
    12121 agtcgcagca tcatggacgt ggccgttttc cgtctgtcga agcgtgaccg acgagctggc
    12181 gaggtgatcc gctacgagct tccagacggg cacgtagagg tttccgcagg gccggccggc
    12241 atggccagtg tgtgggatta cgacctggta ctgatggcgg tttcccatct aaccgaatcc
    12301 atgaaccgat accgggaagg gaagggagac aagcccggcc gcgtgttccg tccacacgtt
    12361 gcggacgtac tcaagttctg ccggcgagcc gatggcggaa agcagaaaga cgacctggta
    12421 gaaacctgca ttcggttaaa caccacgcac gttgccatgc agcgtacgaa gaaggccaag
    12481 aacggccgcc tggtgacggt atccgagggt gaagccttga ttagccgcta caagatcgta
    12541 aagagcgaaa ccgggcggcc ggagtacatc gagatcgagc tagctgattg gatgtaccgc
    12601 gagattacag aaggcaagaa cccggacgtg ctgacggttc accccgatta ctttttgatc
    12661 gatcccggca tcggccgttt tctctaccgc ctggcacgcc gcgccgcagg caaggcagaa
    12721 gccagatggt tgttcaagac gatctacgaa cgcagtggca gcgccggaga gttcaagaag
    12781 ttctgtttca ccgtgcgcaa gctgatcggg tcaaatgacc tgccggagta cgatttgaag
    12841 gaggaggcgg ggcaggctgg cccgatccta gtcatgcgct accgcaacct gatcgagggc
    12901 gaagcatccg ccggttccta atgtacggag cagatgctag ggcaaattgc cctagcaggg
    12961 gaaaaaggtc gaaaaagctt ctttcctgtg gatagcacgt acattgggaa cccaaagccg
    13021 tacattggga accggaaccc gtacattggg aacccaaagc cgtacattgg gaaccggtca
    13081 cacatgtaag tgactgatat aaaagagaaa aaaggcgatt tttccgccta aaactcttta
    13141 aaacttatta aaactcttaa aacccgcctg gcctgtgcat aactgtctgg ccagcgcaca
    13201 gccgaacagc tgcaaaaagc gcccacatca aggctccgag tgcgcggaac ccctatttgt
    13261 ttatttttct aaatacattc aaatatgtat ccgctcatga gacaataacc ctgataaatg
    13321 cttcaataat attgaaaaag gaagagtatg gctaaaatga gaatatcacc ggaattgaaa
    13381 aaactgatcg aaaaataccg ctgcgtaaaa gatacggaag gaatgtctcc tgctaaggta
    13441 tataagctgg tgggagaaaa tgaaaaccta tatttaaaaa tgacggacag ccggtataaa
    13501 gggaccacct atgatgtgga acgggaaaag gacatgatgc tatggctgga aggaaagctg
    13561 cctgttccaa aggtcctgca ctttgaacgg catgatggct ggagcaatct gctcatgagt
    13621 gaggccgatg gcgtcctttg ctcggaagag tatgaagatg aacaaagccc tgaaaagatt
    13681 atcgagctgt atgcggagtg catcaggctc tttcactcca tcgacatatc ggattgtccc
    13741 tatacgaata gcttagacag ccgcttagcc gaattggatt acttactgaa taacgatctg
    13801 gccgatgtgg attgcgaaaa ctgggaagag gacactccat ttaaagatcc gcgcgagctg
    13861 tatgattttt taaagacgga aaagcccgaa gaggaacttg tcttttccca cggcgacctg
    13921 ggagacagca acatctttgt gaaagatggc aaagtaagtg gctttattga tcttgggaga
    13981 agcggcaggg cggacaagtg gtatgacatt gccttctgcg tccggtcgct cagggaggat
    14041 atcggggaag aacagtatgt cgagctattt tttgacttac tggggatcaa gcctgattgg
    14101 gagaaaataa aatattatat tttactggat gaattgtttt agctgtcaga ccaagtttac
    14161 tcatatatac tttagattga tttaaaactt catttttaat ttaaaaggat ctaggtgaag
    14221 atcctttttg ataatctcat gaccaaaatc ccttaacgtg agttttcgtt ccactgagcg
    14281 tcagaccccg tagaaaagat caaaggatct tcttgagatc ctttttttct gcgcgtaatc
    14341 tgctgcttgc aaacaaaaaa accaccgcta ccagcggtgg tttgtttgcc ggatcaagag
    14401 ctaccaactc tttttccgaa ggtaactggc ttcagcagag cgcagatacc aaatactgtt
    14461 cttctagtgt agccgtagtt aggccaccac ttcaagaact ctgtagcacc gcctacatac
    14521 ctcgctctgc taatcctgtt accagtggct gctgccagtg gcgataagtc gtgtcttacc
    14581 gggttggact caagacgata gttaccggat aaggcgcagc ggtcgggctg aacggggggt
    14641 tcgtgcacac agcccagctt ggagcgaacg acctacaccg aactgagata cctacagcgt
    14701 gagctatgag aaagcgccac gcttcccgaa gggagaaagg cggacaggta tccggtaagc
    14761 ggcagggtcg gaacaggaga gcgcacgagg gagcttccag ggggaaacgc ctggtatctt
    14821 tatagtcctg tcgggtttcg ccacctctga cttgagcgtc gatttttgtg atgctcgtca
    14881 ggggggcgga gcctatggaa aaacgccagc aacgcggcct ttttacggtt cctgctcgga
    14941 tctgttggac cggacagtag tcatggttga tgggctgcct gtatcgagtg gtgattttgt
    15001 gccgagctgc cggtcgggga gctgttggct ggctggtggc aggatatatt gtggtgtaaa
    15061 caaattgacg cttagacaac ttaataacac attgcggacg tttttaatgt actggggtt
//
