# Supplementary material for: Developing a Molecular Toolkit to ENABLE all to apply CRISPR/Cas9-based Gene Editing in planta
Source: bioRxiv preprint, doi:10.1101/2025.11.09.687425, version 2 (2025-11-13)
Supplement: Supplementary File 1 - Vector Sequences [file 687425_file03.zip › Vector sequences/Assembled vectors for this study/L2 CasB_OsU6-2p__AtGL1_sgRNAs.gb]

LOCUS       L2_CasB_OsU6-2p::AtGL1_sgRNAs       14944 bp    DNA     circular UNA 02-SEP-2025
DEFINITION  .
ACCESSION   urn.local...101-jlvmop1
VERSION     urn.local...101-jlvmop1
KEYWORDS    .
SOURCE      
  ORGANISM  .
FEATURES             Location/Qualifiers
     Fragment        11..2887
                     /Source_Sequence="referenceToDocument:
                     urn:local:.:23u-io1dmhx@27.6#0#6AE035CAB7EDDC5AA9A3BA86C04
                     9DCC3 label: pGMF005"
                     /Cloning_Method="Golden Gate Cloning"
                     /Enzymes="BbsI"
                     /Fragment_Type="Insert"
                     /label="pGMF005 (insert 1)"
     promoter        31..1368
                     /vntifkey=29
                     /modified_by="Florian"
                     /label="Promoter, 35S (Cauliflower Mosaic Virus)"
     5'_UTR          1385..1446
                     /vntifkey=52
                     /modified_by="Florian"
                     /label="TMV Omega"
     CDS             join(1456..1794,1985..2671)
                     /vntifkey=4
                     /modified_by="Florian"
                     /label="CDS hygromycin phophotransferase II (Escherichia
                     coli)"
     Intron          1795..1984
                     /vntifkey=15
                     /label="Intron_1"
     primer_bind     complement(1972..1990)
                     /%GC="52.6"
                     /Hairpin_Tm="None"
                     /Self_Dimer_Tm="16.6"
                     /Tm="57.6"
                     /Sequence="GACCGGCTGCAGTTATCAT"
                     /created_by="primer3"
                     /note="Derived using Geneious Prime 2024.0.7 'Annotate
                     from Database' based on nucleotide similarity"
                     /Transferred_From="GMF126"
                     /Transferred_Similarity="100.00%"
                     /Primary_Match="100.00%; Adjusted-Interval-0:0/0; <a
                     href=""urn:local:.:24v-i62m5um"">GMF126</a>"
                     /Alternative_Match="100.00%; Adjusted-Interval-0:0/0;
                     GMF126 (<a href=""urn:local:.:ix-eboo9ps"">pICSL4723 L2
                     backbone - pICSL11059 35Sp::HPTII:35St - pFH52
                     2x35Sp::SpCas9:NOSt - pGMF001 with PDS target1 - pGMF002
                     with PDS target2</a>)"
                     /label="GMF126"
     terminator      2676..2879
                     /vntifkey=43
                     /modified_by="Florian"
                     /label="3' untranslated region and terminator, 35S
                     (Cauliflower Mosaic Virus)"
     primer_bind     2736..2755
                     /%GC="40.0"
                     /Hairpin_Tm="None"
                     /Self_Dimer_Tm="None"
                     /Tm="51.2"
                     /annotation_group="3696785553408600d9e9f9a7-5022-4377-b117
                     -fa5c406a5b82"
                     /created_by="primer3"
                     /Sequence="AGATAAGGGAATTAGGGTTC"
                     /Mismatches=0
                     /#_Off-target_Sites=0
                     /Off-target_Template="pICSL11059 35Sp::HPTII:35St"
                     /label="GMF003"
     Fragment        2884..9478
                     /Source_Sequence="referenceToDocument:
                     urn:local:.:3pz-io1j6z8@27.13#0#A48932601C74C50F3325A8A406
                     E1EC4F label: CasB pFH66"
                     /Cloning_Method="Golden Gate Cloning"
                     /Enzymes="BbsI"
                     /Fragment_Type="Insert"
                     /label="CasB pFH66 (insert 2)"
     promoter        2904..3798
                     /modified_by="hahnf"
                     /label="UBIQUITIN upstream Promoter region (Zea mays)"
     5'_UTR          3799..3880
                     /modified_by="hahnf"
                     /label="UBIQUITIN Untranslated Exon 1 /5' UTR (Zea mays)"
     5'_UTR          3799
                     /label="Start of transcription"
     misc._feature   3879..3882
                     /label="donor splice"
     intron          3881..4890
                     /modified_by="hahnf"
                     /label="UBIQUITIN intron (Zea mays)"
     misc._feature   4888..4891
                     /label="acceptor splice"
     5'_UTR          4891..4892
                     /modified_by="hahnf"
                     /label="UBIQUITIN Untranslated Exon 2/5' UTR (Zea mays)"
     CDS             4893..9200
                     /created_by="User"
                     /modified_by="hahnf"
                     /label="SpCas9"
     Misc._Feature   4893..4895
                     /label="native start of translation"
     sig_peptide     4899..4919
                     /created_by="User"
                     /modified_by="hahnf"
                     /label="SV40 NLS"
     motif           4932..4997
                     /created_by="User"
                     /modified_by="hahnf"
                     /label="3xFLAG"
     sig_peptide     9150..9200
                     /created_by="User"
                     /modified_by="hahnf"
                     /label="H2B-NLS"
     Stop_codon      9201..9203
                     /created_by="hahnf"
                     /label="Stop"
     terminator      9208..9470
                     /vntifkey=43
                     /modified_by="hahnf"
                     /label="NOSt"
     primer_bind     9261..9279
                     /%GC="57.9"
                     /Hairpin_Tm="None"
                     /Self_Dimer_Tm="1.9"
                     /Tm="61.0"
                     /annotation_group="80147678274800b266ca48-caea-4c94-87e3-3
                     67232b03301"
                     /created_by="primer3"
                     /Sequence="GTTGCCGGTCTTGCGATGA"
                     /Mismatches=0
                     /#_Local_Off-target_Sites=0
                     /Local_Off-target="CasB pFH66"
                     /label="GMF004"
     Fragment        9475..9864
                     /Source_Sequence="referenceToDocument:
                     urn:local:.:zg-jlvmop1@11.3#0#9E2AED7B932E83D2E3FCEB577EEE
                     D24B label: pBA5"
                     /Cloning_Method="Golden Gate Cloning"
                     /Enzymes="BbsI"
                     /Fragment_Type="Insert"
                     /label="pBA5 (insert 3)"
     promoter        9495..9741
                     /created_by="Florian"
                     /note="Derived using Geneious Prime 2021.0.3 'Annotate
                     from Database' based on nucleotide similarity"
                     /Transferred_From="L1_target2 in pTwist Amp High Copy -
                     fake primer PDS target2"
                     /Transferred_Similarity="100.00%"
                     /Primary_Match="100.00%; Adjusted-Interval-0:0/0; OsU6-2
                     promoter (<a href=""urn:local:.:5d-c2iy4z2"">L1_target2 in
                     pTwist Amp High Copy - fake primer PDS target2</a>)"
                     /Alternative_Match="100.00%; Adjusted-Interval-0:0/0;
                     OsU6-2 promoter (<a
                     href=""urn:local:.:1f-c2incxl"">L1_target2 in pTwist Amp
                     High Copy</a>)"
                     /Alternative_Match="100.00%; Adjusted-Interval-0:0/0;
                     OsU6-2 promoter (<a
                     href=""urn:local:.:1b-c2incxi"">L1_target1 in pTwist Amp
                     High Copy</a>)"
                     /Alternative_Match="100.00%; Adjusted-Interval-0:0/0;
                     OsU6-2 promoter (<a href=""urn:local:.:60-c2iy93f"">Level2
                     Plantain PDS KO vector final assembly</a>)"
                     /Alternative_Match="100.00%; Adjusted-Interval-0:0/0;
                     OsU6-2 promoter (<a href=""urn:local:.:60-c2iy93f"">Level2
                     Plantain PDS KO vector final assembly</a>)"
                     /Alternative_Match="100.00%; Adjusted-Interval-0:0/0;
                     OsU6-2 promoter (<a
                     href=""urn:local:.:52-c2iy3lf"">L1_target1 in pTwist Amp
                     High Copy - fake primer PDS target1</a>)"
                     /label="OsU6-2 promoter"
     misc_RNA        9742..9761
                     /created_by="Florian"
                     /modified_by="Florian"
                     /label="AtGL1 sgRNA1"
     misc_RNA        9762..9847
                     /created_by="Florian"
                     /label="improved sgRNA backbone (Dang et al., 2015)"
     terminator      9848..9856
                     /created_by="Florian"
                     /modified_by="Florian"
                     /label="PolyT"
     Fragment        9861..10250
                     /Source_Sequence="referenceToDocument:
                     urn:local:.:zh-jlvmop1@11.3#0#87E03325E276A270E9958BB604EA
                     185E label: pBA6"
                     /Cloning_Method="Golden Gate Cloning"
                     /Enzymes="BbsI"
                     /Fragment_Type="Insert"
                     /label="pBA6 (insert 4)"
     promoter        9881..10127
                     /created_by="Florian"
                     /note="Derived using Geneious Prime 2021.0.3 'Annotate
                     from Database' based on nucleotide similarity"
                     /Transferred_From="L1_target2 in pTwist Amp High Copy -
                     fake primer PDS target2"
                     /Transferred_Similarity="100.00%"
                     /Primary_Match="100.00%; Adjusted-Interval-0:0/0; OsU6-2
                     promoter (<a href=""urn:local:.:5d-c2iy4z2"">L1_target2 in
                     pTwist Amp High Copy - fake primer PDS target2</a>)"
                     /Alternative_Match="100.00%; Adjusted-Interval-0:0/0;
                     OsU6-2 promoter (<a
                     href=""urn:local:.:1f-c2incxl"">L1_target2 in pTwist Amp
                     High Copy</a>)"
                     /Alternative_Match="100.00%; Adjusted-Interval-0:0/0;
                     OsU6-2 promoter (<a
                     href=""urn:local:.:1b-c2incxi"">L1_target1 in pTwist Amp
                     High Copy</a>)"
                     /Alternative_Match="100.00%; Adjusted-Interval-0:0/0;
                     OsU6-2 promoter (<a href=""urn:local:.:60-c2iy93f"">Level2
                     Plantain PDS KO vector final assembly</a>)"
                     /Alternative_Match="100.00%; Adjusted-Interval-0:0/0;
                     OsU6-2 promoter (<a href=""urn:local:.:60-c2iy93f"">Level2
                     Plantain PDS KO vector final assembly</a>)"
                     /Alternative_Match="100.00%; Adjusted-Interval-0:0/0;
                     OsU6-2 promoter (<a
                     href=""urn:local:.:52-c2iy3lf"">L1_target1 in pTwist Amp
                     High Copy - fake primer PDS target1</a>)"
                     /label="OsU6-2 promoter"
     misc_RNA        10128..10147
                     /created_by="Florian"
                     /modified_by="Florian"
                     /label="AtGL1 sgRNA2"
     misc_RNA        10148..10233
                     /created_by="Florian"
                     /label="improved sgRNA backbone (Dang et al., 2015)"
     terminator      10234..10242
                     /created_by="Florian"
                     /label="PolyT"
     Fragment        10247..14
                     /Source_Sequence="referenceToDocument:
                     urn:local:.:23s-io1dmhx@55.20#0#4E176BE1B9038EF829D16C873C
                     B33D84 label: pGMF003"
                     /Cloning_Method="Golden Gate Cloning"
                     /Enzymes="BbsI"
                     /Fragment_Type="Backbone"
                     /label="pGMF003 (backbone)"
     Misc._feature   complement(10264..10389)
                     /note="RB"
                     /note="color: #a6acb3; direction: LEFT"
                     /ApEinfo_fwdcolor="pink"
                     /ApEinfo_revcolor="pink"
                     /ApEinfo_graphicformat="arrow_data {{0 1 2 0 0 -1} {} 0}"
                     /modified_by="Florian"
                     /label="RB"
     primer_bind     complement(10382..10407)
                     /%GC="53.8"
                     /Hairpin_Tm="54.9"
                     /Self_Dimer_Tm="21.4"
                     /Tm="66.5"
                     /annotation_group="36966978831484006d7d75ac-f85f-4e6e-bd28
                     -cacb4831db27"
                     /created_by="primer3"
                     /Sequence="GAACCCTGTGGTTGGCATGCACATAC"
                     /Mismatches=0
                     /#_Off-target_Sites=0
                     /Off-target_Template="pICSL4723 L2 backbone"
                     /label="GMF001"
     CDS             13173..13964
                     /codon_start=1
                     /note="NPTII"
                     /note="color: #993366"
                     /translation="MAKMRISPELKKLIEKYRCVKDTEGMSPAKVYKLVGENENLYLK
                     MTDSRYKGTTYDVEREKDMMLWLEGKLPVPKVLHFERHDGWSNLLMSEADGVLCSEEY
                     EDEQSPEKIIELYAECIRLFHSIDISDCPYTNSLDSRLAELDYLLNNDLADVDCENWE
                     EDTPFKDPRELYDFLKTEKPEEELVFSHGDLGDSNIFVKDGKVSGFIDLGRSGRADKW
                     YDIA FCVRSLREDIGEEQYVELFFDLLGIKPDWEKIKYYILLDELF"
                     /ApEinfo_fwdcolor="pink"
                     /ApEinfo_revcolor="pink"
                     /ApEinfo_graphicformat="arrow_data {{0 1 2 0 0 -1} {} 0}"
                     /label="NPTII"
     rep_origin      14127..14741
                     /note="rep - pMB1"
                     /note="color: #a6acb3"
                     /ApEinfo_fwdcolor="pink"
                     /ApEinfo_revcolor="pink"
                     /ApEinfo_graphicformat="arrow_data {{0 1 2 0 0 -1} {} 0}"
                     /modified_by="Florian"
                     /label="rep - pMB1"
     Misc._feature   14793..14943
                     /note="LB"
                     /note="color: #a6acb3; direction: LEFT"
                     /ApEinfo_fwdcolor="pink"
                     /ApEinfo_revcolor="pink"
                     /ApEinfo_graphicformat="arrow_data {{0 1 2 0 0 -1} {} 0}"
                     /modified_by="Florian"
                     /label="LB"
     primer_bind     14858..14881
                     /%GC="50.0"
                     /Hairpin_Tm="None"
                     /Self_Dimer_Tm="None"
                     /Tm="61.3"
                     /annotation_group="3696697941807800155cbfc8-0945-40e4-97ff
                     -8edf075b060c"
                     /created_by="primer3"
                     /Sequence="CTGGTGGCAGGATATATTGTGGTG"
                     /Mismatches=0
                     /#_Off-target_Sites=0
                     /Off-target_Template="pICSL4723 L2 backbone"
                     /label="GMF002"
ORIGIN      
        1 gaacactctg tgccgaattc ggatccggag gaattccaat cccacaaaaa tctgagctta
       61 acagcacagt tgctcctctc agagcagaat cgggtattca acaccctcat atcaactact
      121 acgttgtgta taacggtcca catgccggta tatacgatga ctggggttgt acaaaggcgg
      181 caacaaacgg cgttcccgga gttgcacaca agaaatttgc cactattaca gaggcaagag
      241 cagcagctga cgcgtacaca acaagtcagc aaacagacag gttgaacttc atccccaaag
      301 gagaagctca actcaagccc aagagctttg ctaaggccct aacaagccca ccaaagcaaa
      361 aagcccactg gctcacgcta ggaaccaaaa ggcccagcag tgatccagcc ccaaaagaga
      421 tctcctttgc cccggagatt acaatggacg atttcctcta tctttacgat ctaggaagga
      481 agttcgaagg tgaaggtgac gacactatgt tcaccactga taatgagaag gttagcctct
      541 tcaatttcag aaagaatgct gacccacaga tggttagaga ggcctacgca gcaagtctca
      601 tcaagacgat ctacccgagt aacaatctcc aggagatcaa ataccttccc aagaaggtta
      661 aagatgcagt caaaagattc aggactaatt gcatcaagaa cacagagaaa gacatatttc
      721 tcaagatcag aagtactatt ccagtatgga cgattcaagg cttgcttcat aaaccaaggc
      781 aagtaataga gattggagtc tctaaaaagg tagttcctac tgaatctaag gccatgcatg
      841 gagtctaaga ttcaaatcga ggatctaaca gaactcgccg tcaagactgg cgaacagttc
      901 atacagagtc ttttacgact caatgacaag aagaaaatct tcgtcaacat ggtggagcac
      961 gacactctgg tctactccaa aaatgtcaaa gatacagtct cagaagatca aagggctatt
     1021 gagacttttc aacaaaggat aatttcggga aacctcctcg gattccattg cccagctatc
     1081 tgtcacttca tcgaaaggac agtagaaaag gaaggtggct cctacaaatg ccatcattgc
     1141 gataaaggaa aggctatcat tcaagatctc tctgccgaca gtggtcccaa agatggaccc
     1201 ccacccacga ggagcatcgt ggaaaaagaa gaggttccaa ccacgtctac aaagcaagtg
     1261 gattgatgtg acatctccac tgacgtaagg gatgacgcac aatcccacta tccttcgcaa
     1321 gacccttcct ctatataagg aagttcattt catttggaga ggacacgctc gagtataaga
     1381 gctcattttt acaacaatta ccaacaacaa caaacaacaa acaacattac aattacattt
     1441 acaattatcg atacaatgaa aaagcctgaa ctcaccgcga cgtctgtcga gaagtttctg
     1501 atcgaaaagt tcgacagcgt ctccgacctg atgcagctct cggagggcga agaatctcgt
     1561 gctttcagct tcgatgtagg agggcgtgga tatgtcctgc gggtaaatag ctgcgccgat
     1621 ggtttctaca aagatcgtta tgtttatcgg cactttgcat cggccgcgct cccgattccg
     1681 gaagtgcttg acattgggga attcagcgag agcctgacct attgcatctc ccgccgtgca
     1741 cagggtgtca cgttgcaaga cctgcctgaa accgaactgc ccgctgttct gcaggtaaat
     1801 ttctagtttt tctccttcat tttcttggtt aggacccttt tctcttttta tttttttgag
     1861 ctttgatctt tctttaaact gatctatttt ttaattgatt ggttatggtg taaatattac
     1921 atagctttaa ctgataatct gattacttta tttcgtgtgt ctatgatgat gatgataact
     1981 gcagccggtc gcggaggcca tggatgcgat cgctgcggcc gatcttagcc agacgagcgg
     2041 gttcggccca ttcggaccgc aaggaatcgg tcaatacact acatggcgtg atttcatatg
     2101 cgcgattgct gatccccatg tgtatcactg gcaaactgtg atggacgaca ccgtcagtgc
     2161 gtccgtcgcg caggctctcg atgagctgat gctttgggcc gaggactgcc ccgaagtccg
     2221 gcacctcgtg cacgcggatt tcggctccaa caatgtcctg acggacaatg gccgcataac
     2281 agcggtcatt gactggagcg aggcgatgtt cggggattcc caatacgagg tcgccaacat
     2341 cttcttctgg aggccgtggt tggcttgtat ggagcagcag acgcgctact tcgagcggag
     2401 gcatccggag cttgcaggat cgccgcggct ccgggcgtat atgctccgca ttggtcttga
     2461 ccaactctat cagagcttgg ttgacggcaa tttcgatgat gcagcttggg cgcagggtcg
     2521 atgcgacgca atcgtccgat ccggagccgg gactgtcggg cgtacacaaa tcgcccgcag
     2581 aagcgcggcc gtctggaccg atggctgtgt agaagtactc gccgatagtg gaaaccgacg
     2641 ccccagcact cgtccgaggg caaaggaata ggcttctcta gctagagtcg atcgacaagc
     2701 tcgagtttct ccataataat gtgtgagtag ttcccagata agggaattag ggttcctata
     2761 gggtttcgct catgtgttga gcatataaga aacccttagt atgtatttgt atttgtaaaa
     2821 tacttctatc aataaaattt ctaattccta aaaccaaaat ccagtactaa aatccagatc
     2881 gctgcaagaa ttcaagcttg gaggtgcagc gtgacccggt cgtgcccctc tctagagata
     2941 atgagcattg catgtctaag ttataaaaaa ttaccacata ttttttttgt cacacttgtt
     3001 tgaagtgcag tttatctatc tttatacata tatttaaact ttactctacg aataatataa
     3061 tctatagtac tacaataata tcagtgtttt agagaatcat ataaatgaac agttagacat
     3121 ggtctaaagg acaattgagt attttgacaa caggactcta cagttttatc tttttagtgt
     3181 gcatgtgttc tccttttttt ttgcaaatag cttcacctat ataatacttc atccatttta
     3241 ttagtacatc catttagggt ttagggttaa tggtttttat agactaattt ttttagtaca
     3301 tctattttat tctattttag cctctaaatt aagaaaacta aaactctatt ttagtttttt
     3361 tatttaataa tttagatata aaatagaata aaataaagtg actaaaaatt aaacaaatac
     3421 cctttaagaa attaaaaaaa ctaaggaaac atttttcttg tttcgagtag ataatgccag
     3481 cctgttaaac gccgtcgacg agtctaacgg acaccaacca gcgaaccagc agcgtcgcgt
     3541 cgggccaagc gaagcagacg gcacggcatc tctgtcgctg cctctggacc cctctcgaga
     3601 gttccgctcc accgttggac ttgctccgct gtcggcatcc agaaattgcg tggcggagcg
     3661 gcagacgtga gccggcacgg caggcggcct cctcctcctc tcacggcacg gcagctacgg
     3721 gggattcctt tcccaccgct ccttcgcttt cccttcctcg cccgccgtaa taaatagaca
     3781 ccccctccac accctctttc cccaacctcg tgttgttcgg agcgcacaca cacacaacca
     3841 gatctccccc aaatccaccc gtcggcacct ccgcttcaag gtacgccgct cgtcctcccc
     3901 ccccccccct ctctaccttc tctagatcgg cgttccggtc catggttagg gcccggtagt
     3961 tctacttctg ttcatgtttg tgttagatcc gtgtttgtgt tagatccgtg ctgctagcgt
     4021 tcgtacacgg atgcgacctg tacgtcagac acgttctgat tgctaacttg ccagtgtttc
     4081 tctttgggga atcctgggat ggctctagcc gttccgcaga cgggatcgat ttcatgattt
     4141 tttttgtttc gttgcatagg gtttggtttg cccttttcct ttatttcaat atatgccgtg
     4201 cacttgtttg tcgggtcatc ttttcatgct tttttttgtc ttggttgtga tgatgtggtc
     4261 tggttgggcg gtcgttctag atcggagtag aattctgttt caaactacct ggtggattta
     4321 ttaattttgg atctgtatgt gtgtgccata catattcata gttacgaatt gaagatgatg
     4381 gatggaaata tcgatctagg ataggtatac atgttgatgc gggttttact gatgcatata
     4441 cagagatgct ttttgttcgc ttggttgtga tgatgtggtg tggttgggcg gtcgttcatt
     4501 cgttctagat cggagtagaa tactgtttca aactacctgg tgtatttatt aattttggaa
     4561 ctgtatgtgt gtgtcataca tcttcatagt tacgagttta agatggatgg aaatatcgat
     4621 ctaggatagg tatacatgtt gatgtgggtt ttactgatgc atatacatga tggcatatgc
     4681 agcatctatt catatgctct aaccttgagt acctatctat tataataaac aagtatgttt
     4741 tataattatt ttgatcttga tatacttgga tgatggcata tgcagcagct atatgtggat
     4801 ttttttagcc ctgccttcat acgctattta tttgcttggt actgtttctt ttgtcgatgc
     4861 tcaccctgtt gtttggtgtt acttctgcag gaatggcacc gaagaagaag cgcaaagtgg
     4921 cccacgtgat ggactataag gaccacgatg gcgactacaa ggaccatgac attgactata
     4981 aggatgacga cgataagaac gcccagagcg gcgccagcgt catggacaag aagtacagca
     5041 tcggcctgga catcgggacc aacagcgtgg ggtgggcggt tatcacggac gagtacaagg
     5101 tgccaagcaa gaagttcaag gtgctgggca acaccgaccg ccactccatc aagaagaacc
     5161 tcatcggagc cctcctcttc gacagcggcg aaacggctga ggctaccagg ctcaagagga
     5221 ccgctaggcg caggtacacc cgcaggaaga acaggatctg ctacctccaa gaaatcttca
     5281 gcaacgagat ggcgaaggtg gacgactcct tcttccaccg cctggaggag agcttcctcg
     5341 tcgaggaaga taagaagcac gagaggcacc caatcttcgg caacatcgtg gacgaggtcg
     5401 cctaccacga gaagtaccca accatctacc acctgaggaa gaagctcgtg gacagcaccg
     5461 acaaggccga cctccgcctg atctacctcg ccctggccca catgattaag ttcaggggcc
     5521 acttcctgat cgagggcgac ctcaacccag acaactccga cgtggacaag ctgttcatcc
     5581 aactcgtcca gacctacaac caactcttcg aggagaaccc aatcaacgct tccggcgtgg
     5641 acgctaaggc tatcctgagc gccaggctct ccaagtcccg caggctggag aacctgatcg
     5701 cccagctccc aggcgagaag aagaacggcc tgttcggcaa cctcatcgct ctctccctgg
     5761 gcctcacccc aaacttcaag agcaacttcg acctcgctga ggacgccaag ctgcaactca
     5821 gcaaggacac ctacgacgac gacctcgaca acctcctggc ccagatcggc gaccaatacg
     5881 ccgacctgtt cctcgccgcc aagaacctgt ccgacgccat cctcctgagc gacatcctcc
     5941 gcgtgaacac cgagatcacc aaggccccac tctccgccag catgatcaaa cgctacgacg
     6001 agcaccacca ggacctgacc ctcctgaagg ccctggtcag gcaacagctc ccagagaagt
     6061 acaaggaaat cttcttcgac cagtccaaga acggctacgc tggctacatc gacggcggag
     6121 cgagccaaga ggagttctac aagttcatca agccaatcct ggagaagatg gacggcaccg
     6181 aggagctgct ggtgaagctc aacagggagg acctcctgag gaagcagcgc accttcgaca
     6241 acggctccat cccacaccaa atccacctcg gcgagctgca cgctatcctc cgcaggcaag
     6301 aggacttcta cccattcctc aaggacaaca gggagaagat cgagaagatc ctgaccttcc
     6361 gcatcccata ctacgtgggg ccactcgcca ggggcaactc ccgcttcgct tggatgaccc
     6421 gcaagagcga ggaaacgatc accccgtgga acttcgagga agtggtggac aagggcgctt
     6481 ccgctcagag cttcatcgag aggatgacca acttcgacaa gaacctgcca aacgagaagg
     6541 tgctcccaaa gcacagcctc ctgtacgaat acttcaccgt ctacaacgag ctgaccaagg
     6601 tgaagtatgt gaccgagggc atgaggaaac cagccttcct gtccggcgag cagaagaagg
     6661 ccatcgtgga cctcctgttc aagaccaaca ggaaggtgac cgtcaagcaa ctcaaggaag
     6721 attacttcaa gaagatcgag tgcttcgact ccgtggagat cagcggcgtc gaggacaggt
     6781 tcaacgccag cctcggcacc taccacgacc tcctgaagat catcaaggac aaggacttcc
     6841 tggacaacga ggagaacgag gacatcctgg aggacatcgt gctgaccctc accctgttcg
     6901 aggacaggga gatgatcgag gagcgcctca agacctacgc ccacctcttc gacgacaaag
     6961 ttatgaagca actgaagcgc aggcgctaca ccggctgggg caggctgtcc cgcaagctca
     7021 tcaacggcat ccgcgacaag cagtccggca agaccatcct cgacttcctg aagagcgacg
     7081 gcttcgccaa caggaacttc atgcaactga tccacgacga ctccctcacc ttcaaggaag
     7141 atattcagaa ggctcaagtc tccggccagg gcgacagcct gcacgagcac atcgctaacc
     7201 tcgctggctc cccagccatc aagaagggca tcctgcaaac cgtgaaagtc gtggacgagc
     7261 tggtgaaggt catgggcagg cacaagccag agaacatcgt catcgagatg gcccgcgaga
     7321 accaaaccac ccagaagggc caaaagaaca gcagggagcg catgaagcgc atcgaggaag
     7381 gcatcaagga gctgggctcc caaatcctca aggagcaccc agtcgagaac acccaactcc
     7441 agaacgagaa gctctacctg tactacctcc agaacggcag ggatatgtat gtggaccaag
     7501 agctggacat caaccgcctc agcgactacg acgtggacca catcgtccca cagtccttcc
     7561 tgaaggacga cagcatcgac aacaaggtgc tcaccaggtc cgacaagaac cggggcaagt
     7621 ccgacaacgt cccaagcgag gaagtggtca agaagatgaa gaactactgg aggcagctcc
     7681 tgaacgccaa gctcatcacc caaaggaagt tcgacaacct caccaaggct gagcgcggcg
     7741 gcctcagcga gctggacaag gcgggcttca tcaagaggca gctcgtggaa acccgccaaa
     7801 tcaccaagca cgtcgcccaa atcctcgact cccgcatgaa caccaagtac gacgagaacg
     7861 acaagctgat tagggaggtg aaggtcatca ccctgaagtc caagctcgtg agcgacttca
     7921 ggaaggactt ccagttctac aaggtccgcg agatcaacaa ctaccaccac gcccacgacg
     7981 cttacctcaa cgctgtggtg ggcaccgccc tcatcaagaa gtacccaaag ctggagtccg
     8041 agttcgtgta cggcgactac aaggtgtacg acgttcgcaa gatgatcgcc aagagcgagc
     8101 aagagatcgg caaggccacc gccaaatact tcttctactc caacattatg aacttcttca
     8161 agaccgagat caccctggct aacggcgaga tcaggaagcg cccactcatc gaaacgaacg
     8221 gcgagactgg cgagatcgtg tgggacaagg gcagggactt cgccaccgtc cgcaaggtcc
     8281 tctccatgcc acaggtgaac atcgtcaaga aaaccgaggt ccagaccggc ggcttctcca
     8341 aggagagcat cctgccaaag aggaactccg acaagctcat cgcccgcaag aaggactggg
     8401 acccaaagaa gtacggcgga ttcgactccc caaccgtggc ctacagcgtc ctggtggtcg
     8461 ccaaggtgga gaagggcaag tccaagaagc tcaagagcgt caaggagctg ctgggcatca
     8521 ccatcatgga gaggagcagc ttcgagaaga acccaatcga cttcctggag gccaagggct
     8581 acaaggaagt gaagaaggac ctgattatca agctcccaaa gtattccctc ttcgagctgg
     8641 agaacggcag gaagcgcatg ttggcttccg ctggcgagct gcaaaagggc aacgagctgg
     8701 ccctgccatc caagtatgtg aacttcctct acctggcctc ccactacgag aagctcaagg
     8761 gcagcccaga ggacaacgag caaaagcagc tgttcgtcga gcagcacaag cactacctcg
     8821 acgagatcat cgagcaaatc tccgagttct ccaagcgcgt gatcctcgcc gacgccaacc
     8881 tggacaaggt cctcagcgcc tacaacaagc acagggacaa gccaatccgc gagcaggccg
     8941 agaacatcat ccacctcttc accctgacca acctcggcgc tccagcggcc ttcaaatact
     9001 tcgacaccac catcgacagg aaacgctaca cctccaccaa ggaagtgctc gacgccaccc
     9061 tcatccatca aagcatcacc gggctctacg aaacgagaat cgacctgtca caactgggcg
     9121 gcgacagttc tctaaacgcc accagcggga agcgcgtgcc taaggaggcc ggagccggga
     9181 ccgacaagaa gaagaaaagt taagcttgtc aagcagatcg ttcaaacatt tggcaataaa
     9241 gtttcttaag attgaatcct gttgccggtc ttgcgatgat tatcatataa tttctgttga
     9301 attacgttaa gcatgtaata attaacatgt aatgcatgac gttatttatg agatgggttt
     9361 ttatgattag agtcccgcaa ttatacattt aatacgcgat agaaaacaaa atatagcgcg
     9421 caaactagga taaattatcg cgcgcggtgt catctatgtt actagatcga cgctactaga
     9481 attcgagctc ggagggatca tgaaccaacg gcctggctgt atttggtggt tgtgtaggga
     9541 gatggggaga agaaaagccc gattctcttc gctgtgatgg gctggatgca tgcgggggag
     9601 cgggaggccc aagtacgtgc acggtgagcg gcccacaggg cgagtgtgag cgcgagaggc
     9661 gggaggaaca gtttagtacc acattgccca gctaactcga acgcgaccaa cttataaacc
     9721 cgcgcgctgt cgcttgtgtt gggaaaagtt gtagactgag agtttcagag ctatgctgga
     9781 aacagcatag caagttgaaa taaggctagt ccgttatcaa cttgaaaaag tggcaccgag
     9841 tcggtgcttt ttttttcgct ttacgaattc ccatggggag ggatcatgaa ccaacggcct
     9901 ggctgtattt ggtggttgtg tagggagatg gggagaagaa aagcccgatt ctcttcgctg
     9961 tgatgggctg gatgcatgcg ggggagcggg aggcccaagt acgtgcacgg tgagcggccc
    10021 acagggcgag tgtgagcgcg agaggcggga ggaacagttt agtaccacat tgcccagcta
    10081 actcgaacgc gaccaactta taaacccgcg cgctgtcgct tgtgttgttg agccctaatg
    10141 tgaacaagtt tcagagctat gctggaaaca gcatagcaag ttgaaataag gctagtccgt
    10201 tatcaacttg aaaaagtggc accgagtcgg tgcttttttt ttcgctggga cacgaagtga
    10261 tccgtttaaa ctatcagtgt ttgacaggat atattggcgg gtaaacctaa gagaaaagag
    10321 cgtttattag aataatcgga tatttaaaag ggcgtgaaaa ggtttatccg ttcgtccatt
    10381 tgtatgtgca tgccaaccac agggttcccc tcgggagtca gccgtgcggc tgcatgaaat
    10441 cctggccggt ttgtctgatg ccaagctggc ggcctggccg gccagcttgg ccgctgaaga
    10501 aaccgagcgc cgccgtctaa aaaggtgatg tgtatttgag taaaacagct tgcgtcatgc
    10561 ggtcgctgcg tatatgatgc gatgagtaaa taaacaaata cgcaagggga acgcatgaag
    10621 gttatcgctg tacttaacca gaaaggcggg tcaggcaaga cgaccatcgc aacccatcta
    10681 gcccgcgccc tgcaactcgc cggggccgat gttctgttag tcgattccga tccccagggc
    10741 agtgcccgcg attgggcggc cgtgcgggaa gatcaaccgc taaccgttgt cggcatcgac
    10801 cgcccgacga ttgaccgcga cgtgaaggcc atcggccggc gcgacttcgt agtgatcgac
    10861 ggagcgcccc aggcggcgga cttggctgtg tccgcgatca aggcagccga cttcgtgctg
    10921 attccggtgc agccaagccc ttacgacata tgggccaccg ccgacctggt ggagctggtt
    10981 aagcagcgca ttgaggtcac ggatggaagg ctacaagcgg cctttgtcgt gtcgcgggcg
    11041 atcaaaggca cgcgcatcgg cggtgaggtt gccgaggcgc tggccgggta cgagctgccc
    11101 attcttgagt cccgtatcac gcagcgcgtg agctacccag gcactgccgc cgccggcaca
    11161 accgttcttg aatcagaacc cgagggcgac gctgcccgcg aggtccaggc gctggccgct
    11221 gaaattaaat caaaactcat ttgagttaat gaggtaaaga gaaaatgagc aaaagcacaa
    11281 acacgctaag tgccggccgt ccgagcgcac gcagcagcaa ggctgcaacg ttggccagcc
    11341 tggcagacac gccagccatg aagcgggtca actttcagtt gccggcggag gatcacacca
    11401 agctgaagat gtacgcggta cgccaaggca agaccattac cgagctgcta tctgaataca
    11461 tcgcgcagct accagagtaa atgagcaaat gaataaatga gtagatgaat tttagcggct
    11521 aaaggaggcg gcatggaaaa tcaagaacaa ccaggcaccg acgccgtgga atgccccatg
    11581 tgtggaggaa cgggcggttg gccaggcgta agcggctggg ttgtctgccg gccctgcaat
    11641 ggcactggaa cccccaagcc cgaggaatcg gcgtgagcgg tcgcaaacca tccggcccgg
    11701 tacaaatcgg cgcggcgctg ggtgatgacc tggtggagaa gttgaaggcc gcgcaggccg
    11761 cccagcggca acgcatcgag gcagaagcac gccccggtga atcgtggcaa gcggccgctg
    11821 atcgaatccg caaagaatcc cggcaaccgc cggcagccgg tgcgtcgtcg attaggaagc
    11881 cgcccaaggg cgacgagcaa ccagattttt tcgttccgat gctctatgac gtgggcaccc
    11941 gcgatagtcg cagcatcatg gacgtggccg ttttccgtct gtcgaagcgt gaccgacgag
    12001 ctggcgaggt gatccgctac gagcttccag acgggcacgt agaggtttcc gcagggccgg
    12061 ccggcatggc cagtgtgtgg gattacgacc tggtactgat ggcggtttcc catctaaccg
    12121 aatccatgaa ccgataccgg gaagggaagg gagacaagcc cggccgcgtg ttccgtccac
    12181 acgttgcgga cgtactcaag ttctgccggc gagccgatgg cggaaagcag aaagacgacc
    12241 tggtagaaac ctgcattcgg ttaaacacca cgcacgttgc catgcagcgt acgaagaagg
    12301 ccaagaacgg ccgcctggtg acggtatccg agggtgaagc cttgattagc cgctacaaga
    12361 tcgtaaagag cgaaaccggg cggccggagt acatcgagat cgagctagct gattggatgt
    12421 accgcgagat tacagaaggc aagaacccgg acgtgctgac ggttcacccc gattactttt
    12481 tgatcgatcc cggcatcggc cgttttctct accgcctggc acgccgcgcc gcaggcaagg
    12541 cagaagccag atggttgttc aagacgatct acgaacgcag tggcagcgcc ggagagttca
    12601 agaagttctg tttcaccgtg cgcaagctga tcgggtcaaa tgacctgccg gagtacgatt
    12661 tgaaggagga ggcggggcag gctggcccga tcctagtcat gcgctaccgc aacctgatcg
    12721 agggcgaagc atccgccggt tcctaatgta cggagcagat gctagggcaa attgccctag
    12781 caggggaaaa aggtcgaaaa agcttctttc ctgtggatag cacgtacatt gggaacccaa
    12841 agccgtacat tgggaaccgg aacccgtaca ttgggaaccc aaagccgtac attgggaacc
    12901 ggtcacacat gtaagtgact gatataaaag agaaaaaagg cgatttttcc gcctaaaact
    12961 ctttaaaact tattaaaact cttaaaaccc gcctggcctg tgcataactg tctggccagc
    13021 gcacagccga acagctgcaa aaagcgccca catcaaggct ccgagtgcgc ggaaccccta
    13081 tttgtttatt tttctaaata cattcaaata tgtatccgct catgagacaa taaccctgat
    13141 aaatgcttca ataatattga aaaaggaaga gtatggctaa aatgagaata tcaccggaat
    13201 tgaaaaaact gatcgaaaaa taccgctgcg taaaagatac ggaaggaatg tctcctgcta
    13261 aggtatataa gctggtggga gaaaatgaaa acctatattt aaaaatgacg gacagccggt
    13321 ataaagggac cacctatgat gtggaacggg aaaaggacat gatgctatgg ctggaaggaa
    13381 agctgcctgt tccaaaggtc ctgcactttg aacggcatga tggctggagc aatctgctca
    13441 tgagtgaggc cgatggcgtc ctttgctcgg aagagtatga agatgaacaa agccctgaaa
    13501 agattatcga gctgtatgcg gagtgcatca ggctctttca ctccatcgac atatcggatt
    13561 gtccctatac gaatagctta gacagccgct tagccgaatt ggattactta ctgaataacg
    13621 atctggccga tgtggattgc gaaaactggg aagaggacac tccatttaaa gatccgcgcg
    13681 agctgtatga ttttttaaag acggaaaagc ccgaagagga acttgtcttt tcccacggcg
    13741 acctgggaga cagcaacatc tttgtgaaag atggcaaagt aagtggcttt attgatcttg
    13801 ggagaagcgg cagggcggac aagtggtatg acattgcctt ctgcgtccgg tcgctcaggg
    13861 aggatatcgg ggaagaacag tatgtcgagc tattttttga cttactgggg atcaagcctg
    13921 attgggagaa aataaaatat tatattttac tggatgaatt gttttagctg tcagaccaag
    13981 tttactcata tatactttag attgatttaa aacttcattt ttaatttaaa aggatctagg
    14041 tgaagatcct ttttgataat ctcatgacca aaatccctta acgtgagttt tcgttccact
    14101 gagcgtcaga ccccgtagaa aagatcaaag gatcttcttg agatcctttt tttctgcgcg
    14161 taatctgctg cttgcaaaca aaaaaaccac cgctaccagc ggtggtttgt ttgccggatc
    14221 aagagctacc aactcttttt ccgaaggtaa ctggcttcag cagagcgcag ataccaaata
    14281 ctgttcttct agtgtagccg tagttaggcc accacttcaa gaactctgta gcaccgccta
    14341 catacctcgc tctgctaatc ctgttaccag tggctgctgc cagtggcgat aagtcgtgtc
    14401 ttaccgggtt ggactcaaga cgatagttac cggataaggc gcagcggtcg ggctgaacgg
    14461 ggggttcgtg cacacagccc agcttggagc gaacgaccta caccgaactg agatacctac
    14521 agcgtgagct atgagaaagc gccacgcttc ccgaagggag aaaggcggac aggtatccgg
    14581 taagcggcag ggtcggaaca ggagagcgca cgagggagct tccaggggga aacgcctggt
    14641 atctttatag tcctgtcggg tttcgccacc tctgacttga gcgtcgattt ttgtgatgct
    14701 cgtcaggggg gcggagccta tggaaaaacg ccagcaacgc ggccttttta cggttcctgc
    14761 tcggatctgt tggaccggac agtagtcatg gttgatgggc tgcctgtatc gagtggtgat
    14821 tttgtgccga gctgccggtc ggggagctgt tggctggctg gtggcaggat atattgtggt
    14881 gtaaacaaat tgacgcttag acaacttaat aacacattgc ggacgttttt aatgtactgg
    14941 ggtt
//
