# Supplementary material for: Developing a Molecular Toolkit to ENABLE all to apply CRISPR/Cas9-based Gene Editing in planta
Source: bioRxiv preprint, doi:10.1101/2025.11.09.687425, version 2 (2025-11-13)
Supplement: Supplementary File 1 - Vector Sequences [file 687425_file03.zip › Vector sequences/Assembled vectors for this study/L2 CasB_OsU6-2p__OsPDS1_sgRNAs.gb]

LOCUS       L2_CasB_OsU6-2p::OsPDS1_sgRNAs       14715 bp    DNA     circular UNA 02-SEP-2025
DEFINITION  .
ACCESSION   urn.local...zu-jlvmop1
VERSION     urn.local...zu-jlvmop1
KEYWORDS    .
SOURCE      
  ORGANISM  .
FEATURES             Location/Qualifiers
     Fragment        11..2658
                     /Source_Sequence="referenceToDocument:
                     urn:local:.:23v-io1dmhx@29.9#0#C2C246A7532DD476B25AADA008B
                     779FB label: pGMF006"
                     /Cloning_Method="Golden Gate Cloning"
                     /Enzymes="BbsI"
                     /Fragment_Type="Insert"
                     /label="pGMF006 (insert 1)"
     promoter        31..1368
                     /vntifkey=29
                     /modified_by="Florian"
                     /note="Derived using Geneious Prime 2021.2.2 'Annotate
                     from Database' based on nucleotide similarity"
                     /Transferred_From="L1 35Sp::eGFP-NLS:35St "
                     /Transferred_Similarity="100.00%"
                     /Primary_Match="100.00%; Adjusted-Interval-0:0/0; 35S
                     promoter (Cauliflower Mosaic Virus) (<a
                     href=""urn:local:.:v-dkb2238"">L1 35Sp::eGFP-NLS:35St
                     </a>)"
                     /Alternative_Match="100.00%; Adjusted-Interval-0:0/0;
                     Promoter, 35S (Cauliflower Mosaic Virus) (<a
                     href=""urn:local:.:7o5-d1z2kwz"">Final L2 for targeting
                     PDS</a>)"
                     /Alternative_Match="100.00%; Adjusted-Interval-0:0/0;
                     Promoter, 35S (Cauliflower Mosaic Virus) (<a
                     href=""urn:local:.:7jr-d1yz7zq"">pICSL11059
                     35Sp::HPTII:35St</a>)"
                     /Alternative_Match="100.00%; Adjusted-Interval-0:0/0;
                     Promoter, 35s (Cauliflower Mosaic Virus) (<a
                     href=""urn:local:.:f-c2iltpe"">pICSL11059</a>)"
                     /Alternative_Match="100.00%; Adjusted-Interval-0:0/0;
                     Promoter, 35s (Cauliflower Mosaic Virus) (<a
                     href=""urn:local:.:60-c2iy93f"">Level2 Plantain PDS KO
                     vector final assembly</a>)"
                     /label="35S promoter (Cauliflower Mosaic Virus)"
     5'_UTR          1385..1446
                     /vntifkey=52
                     /note="Derived using Geneious Prime 2021.2.2 'Annotate
                     from Database' based on nucleotide similarity"
                     /Transferred_From="pICSL11059"
                     /Transferred_Similarity="100.00%"
                     /Primary_Match="100.00%; Adjusted-Interval-0:0/0;
                     Promoter, 35s (Cauliflower Mosaic Virus) (<a
                     href=""urn:local:.:f-c2iltpe"">pICSL11059</a>)"
                     /Alternative_Match="100.00%; Adjusted-Interval-0:0/0;
                     Promoter, 35s (Cauliflower Mosaic Virus) (<a
                     href=""urn:local:.:60-c2iy93f"">Level2 Plantain PDS KO
                     vector final assembly</a>)"
                     /Alternative_Match="100.00%; Adjusted-Interval-0:0/0; TMV
                     Omega (<a href=""urn:local:.:v-dkb2238"">L1
                     35Sp::eGFP-NLS:35St </a>)"
                     /Alternative_Match="100.00%; Adjusted-Interval-0:0/0; TMV
                     Omega (<a href=""urn:local:.:60-c2iy93f"">Level2 Plantain
                     PDS KO vector final assembly</a>)"
                     /Alternative_Match="100.00%; Adjusted-Interval-0:0/0; TMV
                     Omega (<a href=""urn:local:.:7o5-d1z2kwz"">Final L2 for
                     targeting PDS</a>)"
                     /Alternative_Match="100.00%; Adjusted-Interval-0:0/0; TMV
                     Omega (<a href=""urn:local:.:7o5-d1z2kwz"">Final L2 for
                     targeting PDS</a>)"
                     /Alternative_Match="100.00%; Adjusted-Interval-0:0/0; TMV
                     Omega (<a href=""urn:local:.:7jr-d1yz7zq"">pICSL11059
                     35Sp::HPTII:35St</a>)"
                     /Alternative_Match="100.00%; Adjusted-Interval-0:0/0; TMV
                     Omega (<a href=""urn:local:.:w-c2ilwp9"">pFH52</a>)"
                     /Alternative_Match="100.00%; Adjusted-Interval-0:0/0; TMV
                     Omega (<a href=""urn:local:.:7jz-d1yz8pq"">pFH52
                     2x35Sp::SpCas9:NOSt</a>)"
                     /label="Promoter, 35s (Cauliflower Mosaic Virus)"
     CDS             1456..2172
                     /vntifkey=4
                     /modified_by="Florian"
                     /note="Derived using Geneious Prime 2021.2.2 'Annotate
                     from Database' based on nucleotide similarity"
                     /Transferred_From="L1 35Sp::eGFP-NLS:35St "
                     /Transferred_Similarity="100.00%"
                     /Primary_Match="100.00%; Adjusted-Interval-0:0/0; eGFP (<a
                     href=""urn:local:.:v-dkb2238"">L1 35Sp::eGFP-NLS:35St
                     </a>)"
                     /label="eGFP"
     primer_bind     complement(1530..1549)
                     /%GC="60.0"
                     /Hairpin_Tm="37.9"
                     /Self_Dimer_Tm="None"
                     /Tm="61.8"
                     /Sequence="CGGACACGCTGAACTTGTGG"
                     /created_by="primer3"
                     /note="Derived using Geneious Prime 2024.0.7 'Annotate
                     from Database' based on nucleotide similarity"
                     /Transferred_From="GMF128"
                     /Transferred_Similarity="100.00%"
                     /Primary_Match="100.00%; Adjusted-Interval-0:0/0; <a
                     href=""urn:local:.:253-i62m7um"">GMF128</a>"
                     /Alternative_Match="100.00%; Adjusted-Interval-0:0/0;
                     GMF128 (<a href=""urn:local:.:1d4-dvu4edz"">pICSL4723 L2
                     backbone - pGMF006 - pFH52 2x35Sp::SpCas9:NOSt - pGMF001
                     with PDS target1 - pGMF002 with PDS target2</a>)"
                     /label="GMF128"
     CDS             2179..2442
                     /codon_start=1
                     /note="/created_by=User"
                     /Original_Translation="AGSGAGGEFKREEQARKAKVNNEKKTEIVKPESCS
                     NEGDVKDLKRKDSEDGNEGEEEEASSKPKKPKVALSHLQDIDDTEADQEEE*"
                     /note="Derived using Geneious Prime 2021.2.2 'Annotate
                     from Database' based on nucleotide similarity"
                     /Transferred_From="L1 35Sp::eGFP-NLS:35St "
                     /Transferred_Similarity="100.00%"
                     /Primary_Match="100.00%; Adjusted-Interval-0:0/0; N7-NLS
                     (<a href=""urn:local:.:v-dkb2238"">L1 35Sp::eGFP-NLS:35St
                     </a>)"
                     /modified_by="Florian"
                     /label="N7-NLS"
     terminator      2447..2650
                     /vntifkey=43
                     /modified_by="Florian"
                     /note="Derived using Geneious Prime 2021.2.2 'Annotate
                     from Database' based on nucleotide similarity"
                     /Transferred_From="L1 35Sp::eGFP-NLS:35St "
                     /Transferred_Similarity="100.00%"
                     /Primary_Match="100.00%; Adjusted-Interval-0:0/0; 3'
                     untranslated region and terminator, 35S (Cauliflower
                     Mosaic Virus) (<a href=""urn:local:.:v-dkb2238"">L1
                     35Sp::eGFP-NLS:35St </a>)"
                     /Alternative_Match="100.00%; Adjusted-Interval-0:0/0; 3'
                     untranslated region and terminator, 35S (Cauliflower
                     Mosaic Virus) (<a href=""urn:local:.:7o5-d1z2kwz"">Final
                     L2 for targeting PDS</a>)"
                     /Alternative_Match="100.00%; Adjusted-Interval-0:0/0; 3'
                     untranslated region and terminator, 35S (Cauliflower
                     Mosaic Virus) (<a
                     href=""urn:local:.:7jr-d1yz7zq"">pICSL11059
                     35Sp::HPTII:35St</a>)"
                     /Alternative_Match="100.00%; Adjusted-Interval-0:0/0; 3'
                     untranslated region and terminator, 35s (Cauliflower
                     Mosaic Virus) (<a
                     href=""urn:local:.:f-c2iltpe"">pICSL11059</a>)"
                     /Alternative_Match="100.00%; Adjusted-Interval-0:0/0; 3'
                     untranslated region and terminator, 35s (Cauliflower
                     Mosaic Virus) (<a href=""urn:local:.:60-c2iy93f"">Level2
                     Plantain PDS KO vector final assembly</a>)"
                     /label="3' untranslated region and terminator, 35S
                     (Cauliflower Mosaic Virus)"
     Fragment        2655..9249
                     /Source_Sequence="referenceToDocument:
                     urn:local:.:3pz-io1j6z8@27.13#0#A48932601C74C50F3325A8A406
                     E1EC4F label: CasB pFH66"
                     /Cloning_Method="Golden Gate Cloning"
                     /Enzymes="BbsI"
                     /Fragment_Type="Insert"
                     /label="CasB pFH66 (insert 2)"
     promoter        2675..3569
                     /modified_by="hahnf"
                     /label="UBIQUITIN upstream Promoter region (Zea mays)"
     5'_UTR          3570..3651
                     /modified_by="hahnf"
                     /label="UBIQUITIN Untranslated Exon 1 /5' UTR (Zea mays)"
     5'_UTR          3570
                     /label="Start of transcription"
     misc._feature   3650..3653
                     /label="donor splice"
     intron          3652..4661
                     /modified_by="hahnf"
                     /label="UBIQUITIN intron (Zea mays)"
     misc._feature   4659..4662
                     /label="acceptor splice"
     5'_UTR          4662..4663
                     /modified_by="hahnf"
                     /label="UBIQUITIN Untranslated Exon 2/5' UTR (Zea mays)"
     CDS             4664..8971
                     /created_by="User"
                     /modified_by="hahnf"
                     /label="SpCas9"
     Misc._Feature   4664..4666
                     /label="native start of translation"
     sig_peptide     4670..4690
                     /created_by="User"
                     /modified_by="hahnf"
                     /label="SV40 NLS"
     motif           4703..4768
                     /created_by="User"
                     /modified_by="hahnf"
                     /label="3xFLAG"
     sig_peptide     8921..8971
                     /created_by="User"
                     /modified_by="hahnf"
                     /label="H2B-NLS"
     Stop_codon      8972..8974
                     /created_by="hahnf"
                     /label="Stop"
     terminator      8979..9241
                     /vntifkey=43
                     /modified_by="hahnf"
                     /label="NOSt"
     primer_bind     9032..9050
                     /%GC="57.9"
                     /Hairpin_Tm="None"
                     /Self_Dimer_Tm="1.9"
                     /Tm="61.0"
                     /annotation_group="80147678274800b266ca48-caea-4c94-87e3-3
                     67232b03301"
                     /created_by="primer3"
                     /Sequence="GTTGCCGGTCTTGCGATGA"
                     /Mismatches=0
                     /#_Local_Off-target_Sites=0
                     /Local_Off-target="CasB pFH66"
                     /label="GMF004"
     Fragment        9246..9635
                     /Source_Sequence="referenceToDocument:
                     urn:local:.:zc-jlvmop1@15.3#0#F333D279B705A79128068907D268
                     D2A7 label: pBA1"
                     /Cloning_Method="Golden Gate Cloning"
                     /Enzymes="BbsI"
                     /Fragment_Type="Insert"
                     /label="pBA1 (insert 3)"
     promoter        9266..9512
                     /created_by="Florian"
                     /note="Derived using Geneious Prime 2021.0.3 'Annotate
                     from Database' based on nucleotide similarity"
                     /Transferred_From="L1_target2 in pTwist Amp High Copy -
                     fake primer PDS target2"
                     /Transferred_Similarity="100.00%"
                     /Primary_Match="100.00%; Adjusted-Interval-0:0/0; OsU6-2
                     promoter (<a href=""urn:local:.:5d-c2iy4z2"">L1_target2 in
                     pTwist Amp High Copy - fake primer PDS target2</a>)"
                     /Alternative_Match="100.00%; Adjusted-Interval-0:0/0;
                     OsU6-2 promoter (<a
                     href=""urn:local:.:1f-c2incxl"">L1_target2 in pTwist Amp
                     High Copy</a>)"
                     /Alternative_Match="100.00%; Adjusted-Interval-0:0/0;
                     OsU6-2 promoter (<a
                     href=""urn:local:.:1b-c2incxi"">L1_target1 in pTwist Amp
                     High Copy</a>)"
                     /Alternative_Match="100.00%; Adjusted-Interval-0:0/0;
                     OsU6-2 promoter (<a href=""urn:local:.:60-c2iy93f"">Level2
                     Plantain PDS KO vector final assembly</a>)"
                     /Alternative_Match="100.00%; Adjusted-Interval-0:0/0;
                     OsU6-2 promoter (<a href=""urn:local:.:60-c2iy93f"">Level2
                     Plantain PDS KO vector final assembly</a>)"
                     /Alternative_Match="100.00%; Adjusted-Interval-0:0/0;
                     OsU6-2 promoter (<a
                     href=""urn:local:.:52-c2iy3lf"">L1_target1 in pTwist Amp
                     High Copy - fake primer PDS target1</a>)"
                     /label="OsU6-2 promoter"
     misc_RNA        9513..9532
                     /created_by="Florian"
                     /modified_by="Florian"
                     /label="OsPDS sgRNA1"
     misc_RNA        9533..9618
                     /created_by="Florian"
                     /label="improved sgRNA backbone (Dang et al., 2015)"
     terminator      9619..9627
                     /created_by="Florian"
                     /modified_by="Florian"
                     /label="PolyT"
     Fragment        9632..10021
                     /Source_Sequence="referenceToDocument:
                     urn:local:.:zd-jlvmop1@13.3#0#9459D27E2005A3A9698CA55E49D9
                     C31C label: pBA2"
                     /Cloning_Method="Golden Gate Cloning"
                     /Enzymes="BbsI"
                     /Fragment_Type="Insert"
                     /label="pBA2 (insert 4)"
     promoter        9652..9898
                     /created_by="Florian"
                     /note="Derived using Geneious Prime 2021.0.3 'Annotate
                     from Database' based on nucleotide similarity"
                     /Transferred_From="L1_target2 in pTwist Amp High Copy -
                     fake primer PDS target2"
                     /Transferred_Similarity="100.00%"
                     /Primary_Match="100.00%; Adjusted-Interval-0:0/0; OsU6-2
                     promoter (<a href=""urn:local:.:5d-c2iy4z2"">L1_target2 in
                     pTwist Amp High Copy - fake primer PDS target2</a>)"
                     /Alternative_Match="100.00%; Adjusted-Interval-0:0/0;
                     OsU6-2 promoter (<a
                     href=""urn:local:.:1f-c2incxl"">L1_target2 in pTwist Amp
                     High Copy</a>)"
                     /Alternative_Match="100.00%; Adjusted-Interval-0:0/0;
                     OsU6-2 promoter (<a
                     href=""urn:local:.:1b-c2incxi"">L1_target1 in pTwist Amp
                     High Copy</a>)"
                     /Alternative_Match="100.00%; Adjusted-Interval-0:0/0;
                     OsU6-2 promoter (<a href=""urn:local:.:60-c2iy93f"">Level2
                     Plantain PDS KO vector final assembly</a>)"
                     /Alternative_Match="100.00%; Adjusted-Interval-0:0/0;
                     OsU6-2 promoter (<a href=""urn:local:.:60-c2iy93f"">Level2
                     Plantain PDS KO vector final assembly</a>)"
                     /Alternative_Match="100.00%; Adjusted-Interval-0:0/0;
                     OsU6-2 promoter (<a
                     href=""urn:local:.:52-c2iy3lf"">L1_target1 in pTwist Amp
                     High Copy - fake primer PDS target1</a>)"
                     /label="OsU6-2 promoter"
     misc_RNA        9899..9918
                     /created_by="Florian"
                     /modified_by="Florian"
                     /label="OsPDS sgRNA2"
     misc_RNA        9919..10004
                     /created_by="Florian"
                     /label="improved sgRNA backbone (Dang et al., 2015)"
     terminator      10005..10013
                     /created_by="Florian"
                     /label="PolyT"
     Fragment        10018..14
                     /Source_Sequence="referenceToDocument:
                     urn:local:.:23s-io1dmhx@55.20#0#4E176BE1B9038EF829D16C873C
                     B33D84 label: pGMF003"
                     /Cloning_Method="Golden Gate Cloning"
                     /Enzymes="BbsI"
                     /Fragment_Type="Backbone"
                     /label="pGMF003 (backbone)"
     Misc._feature   complement(10035..10160)
                     /note="RB"
                     /note="color: #a6acb3; direction: LEFT"
                     /ApEinfo_fwdcolor="pink"
                     /ApEinfo_revcolor="pink"
                     /ApEinfo_graphicformat="arrow_data {{0 1 2 0 0 -1} {} 0}"
                     /modified_by="Florian"
                     /label="RB"
     primer_bind     complement(10153..10178)
                     /%GC="53.8"
                     /Hairpin_Tm="54.9"
                     /Self_Dimer_Tm="21.4"
                     /Tm="66.5"
                     /annotation_group="36966978831484006d7d75ac-f85f-4e6e-bd28
                     -cacb4831db27"
                     /created_by="primer3"
                     /Sequence="GAACCCTGTGGTTGGCATGCACATAC"
                     /Mismatches=0
                     /#_Off-target_Sites=0
                     /Off-target_Template="pICSL4723 L2 backbone"
                     /label="GMF001"
     CDS             12944..13735
                     /codon_start=1
                     /note="NPTII"
                     /note="color: #993366"
                     /translation="MAKMRISPELKKLIEKYRCVKDTEGMSPAKVYKLVGENENLYLK
                     MTDSRYKGTTYDVEREKDMMLWLEGKLPVPKVLHFERHDGWSNLLMSEADGVLCSEEY
                     EDEQSPEKIIELYAECIRLFHSIDISDCPYTNSLDSRLAELDYLLNNDLADVDCENWE
                     EDTPFKDPRELYDFLKTEKPEEELVFSHGDLGDSNIFVKDGKVSGFIDLGRSGRADKW
                     YDIA FCVRSLREDIGEEQYVELFFDLLGIKPDWEKIKYYILLDELF"
                     /ApEinfo_fwdcolor="pink"
                     /ApEinfo_revcolor="pink"
                     /ApEinfo_graphicformat="arrow_data {{0 1 2 0 0 -1} {} 0}"
                     /label="NPTII"
     rep_origin      13898..14512
                     /note="rep - pMB1"
                     /note="color: #a6acb3"
                     /ApEinfo_fwdcolor="pink"
                     /ApEinfo_revcolor="pink"
                     /ApEinfo_graphicformat="arrow_data {{0 1 2 0 0 -1} {} 0}"
                     /modified_by="Florian"
                     /label="rep - pMB1"
     Misc._feature   14564..14714
                     /note="LB"
                     /note="color: #a6acb3; direction: LEFT"
                     /ApEinfo_fwdcolor="pink"
                     /ApEinfo_revcolor="pink"
                     /ApEinfo_graphicformat="arrow_data {{0 1 2 0 0 -1} {} 0}"
                     /modified_by="Florian"
                     /label="LB"
     primer_bind     14629..14652
                     /%GC="50.0"
                     /Hairpin_Tm="None"
                     /Self_Dimer_Tm="None"
                     /Tm="61.3"
                     /annotation_group="3696697941807800155cbfc8-0945-40e4-97ff
                     -8edf075b060c"
                     /created_by="primer3"
                     /Sequence="CTGGTGGCAGGATATATTGTGGTG"
                     /Mismatches=0
                     /#_Off-target_Sites=0
                     /Off-target_Template="pICSL4723 L2 backbone"
                     /label="GMF002"
ORIGIN      
        1 gaacactctg tgccgaattc ggatccggag gaattccaat cccacaaaaa tctgagctta
       61 acagcacagt tgctcctctc agagcagaat cgggtattca acaccctcat atcaactact
      121 acgttgtgta taacggtcca catgccggta tatacgatga ctggggttgt acaaaggcgg
      181 caacaaacgg cgttcccgga gttgcacaca agaaatttgc cactattaca gaggcaagag
      241 cagcagctga cgcgtacaca acaagtcagc aaacagacag gttgaacttc atccccaaag
      301 gagaagctca actcaagccc aagagctttg ctaaggccct aacaagccca ccaaagcaaa
      361 aagcccactg gctcacgcta ggaaccaaaa ggcccagcag tgatccagcc ccaaaagaga
      421 tctcctttgc cccggagatt acaatggacg atttcctcta tctttacgat ctaggaagga
      481 agttcgaagg tgaaggtgac gacactatgt tcaccactga taatgagaag gttagcctct
      541 tcaatttcag aaagaatgct gacccacaga tggttagaga ggcctacgca gcaagtctca
      601 tcaagacgat ctacccgagt aacaatctcc aggagatcaa ataccttccc aagaaggtta
      661 aagatgcagt caaaagattc aggactaatt gcatcaagaa cacagagaaa gacatatttc
      721 tcaagatcag aagtactatt ccagtatgga cgattcaagg cttgcttcat aaaccaaggc
      781 aagtaataga gattggagtc tctaaaaagg tagttcctac tgaatctaag gccatgcatg
      841 gagtctaaga ttcaaatcga ggatctaaca gaactcgccg tcaagactgg cgaacagttc
      901 atacagagtc ttttacgact caatgacaag aagaaaatct tcgtcaacat ggtggagcac
      961 gacactctgg tctactccaa aaatgtcaaa gatacagtct cagaagatca aagggctatt
     1021 gagacttttc aacaaaggat aatttcggga aacctcctcg gattccattg cccagctatc
     1081 tgtcacttca tcgaaaggac agtagaaaag gaaggtggct cctacaaatg ccatcattgc
     1141 gataaaggaa aggctatcat tcaagatctc tctgccgaca gtggtcccaa agatggaccc
     1201 ccacccacga ggagcatcgt ggaaaaagaa gaggttccaa ccacgtctac aaagcaagtg
     1261 gattgatgtg acatctccac tgacgtaagg gatgacgcac aatcccacta tccttcgcaa
     1321 gacccttcct ctatataagg aagttcattt catttggaga ggacacgctc gagtataaga
     1381 gctcattttt acaacaatta ccaacaacaa caaacaacaa acaacattac aattacattt
     1441 acaattatcg atacaatggt gagcaagggc gaggagctgt tcaccggcgt ggtgcccatc
     1501 ctggtcgagc tggacggcga cgtaaacggc cacaagttca gcgtgtccgg cgagggcgag
     1561 ggcgatgcca cctacggcaa gctgaccctg aagttcatct gcaccaccgg caagctgccc
     1621 gtgccctggc ccaccctcgt gaccaccctg acctacggcg tgcagtgctt cagccgctac
     1681 cccgaccaca tgaagcagca cgacttcttc aagtccgcca tgcccgaagg ctacgtccag
     1741 gagcgcacca tcttcttcaa ggacgacggc aactacaaga cccgcgccga ggtgaagttc
     1801 gagggcgaca ccctggtgaa ccgcatcgag ctgaagggca tcgacttcaa ggaggacggc
     1861 aacatcctgg ggcacaagct ggagtacaac tacaacagcc acaacgtcta tatcatggcc
     1921 gacaagcaga agaacggcat caaggtgaac ttcaagatcc gccacaacat cgaggacggc
     1981 agcgtgcagc tcgccgacca ctaccagcag aacaccccca tcggcgacgg ccccgtgctg
     2041 ctgcccgaca accactacct gagcacccag tccgccctga gcaaagaccc caacgagaag
     2101 cgcgatcaca tggtcctgct ggagttcgtg accgccgccg ggatcactct cggcatggac
     2161 gagctgtaca agggaggtgc cggcagtggc gctggcggag aatttaagcg cgaagaacaa
     2221 gcccgcaagg ctaaagttaa taacgaaaaa aagaccgaaa tcgtcaagcc agagtcttgc
     2281 tccaatgagg gcgatgtgaa ggatcttaaa aggaaagact ctgaggatgg aaatgaaggg
     2341 gaggaagaag aggcttcgag taagcccaag aaaccgaagg tcgcactgag tcacttgcag
     2401 gacatagatg atacggaagc tgaccaagaa gaagaataat gagcttctct agctagagtc
     2461 gatcgacaag ctcgagtttc tccataataa tgtgtgagta gttcccagat aagggaatta
     2521 gggttcctat agggtttcgc tcatgtgttg agcatataag aaacccttag tatgtatttg
     2581 tatttgtaaa atacttctat caataaaatt tctaattcct aaaaccaaaa tccagtacta
     2641 aaatccagat cgctgcaaga attcaagctt ggaggtgcag cgtgacccgg tcgtgcccct
     2701 ctctagagat aatgagcatt gcatgtctaa gttataaaaa attaccacat attttttttg
     2761 tcacacttgt ttgaagtgca gtttatctat ctttatacat atatttaaac tttactctac
     2821 gaataatata atctatagta ctacaataat atcagtgttt tagagaatca tataaatgaa
     2881 cagttagaca tggtctaaag gacaattgag tattttgaca acaggactct acagttttat
     2941 ctttttagtg tgcatgtgtt ctcctttttt tttgcaaata gcttcaccta tataatactt
     3001 catccatttt attagtacat ccatttaggg tttagggtta atggttttta tagactaatt
     3061 tttttagtac atctatttta ttctatttta gcctctaaat taagaaaact aaaactctat
     3121 tttagttttt ttatttaata atttagatat aaaatagaat aaaataaagt gactaaaaat
     3181 taaacaaata ccctttaaga aattaaaaaa actaaggaaa catttttctt gtttcgagta
     3241 gataatgcca gcctgttaaa cgccgtcgac gagtctaacg gacaccaacc agcgaaccag
     3301 cagcgtcgcg tcgggccaag cgaagcagac ggcacggcat ctctgtcgct gcctctggac
     3361 ccctctcgag agttccgctc caccgttgga cttgctccgc tgtcggcatc cagaaattgc
     3421 gtggcggagc ggcagacgtg agccggcacg gcaggcggcc tcctcctcct ctcacggcac
     3481 ggcagctacg ggggattcct ttcccaccgc tccttcgctt tcccttcctc gcccgccgta
     3541 ataaatagac accccctcca caccctcttt ccccaacctc gtgttgttcg gagcgcacac
     3601 acacacaacc agatctcccc caaatccacc cgtcggcacc tccgcttcaa ggtacgccgc
     3661 tcgtcctccc cccccccccc tctctacctt ctctagatcg gcgttccggt ccatggttag
     3721 ggcccggtag ttctacttct gttcatgttt gtgttagatc cgtgtttgtg ttagatccgt
     3781 gctgctagcg ttcgtacacg gatgcgacct gtacgtcaga cacgttctga ttgctaactt
     3841 gccagtgttt ctctttgggg aatcctggga tggctctagc cgttccgcag acgggatcga
     3901 tttcatgatt ttttttgttt cgttgcatag ggtttggttt gcccttttcc tttatttcaa
     3961 tatatgccgt gcacttgttt gtcgggtcat cttttcatgc ttttttttgt cttggttgtg
     4021 atgatgtggt ctggttgggc ggtcgttcta gatcggagta gaattctgtt tcaaactacc
     4081 tggtggattt attaattttg gatctgtatg tgtgtgccat acatattcat agttacgaat
     4141 tgaagatgat ggatggaaat atcgatctag gataggtata catgttgatg cgggttttac
     4201 tgatgcatat acagagatgc tttttgttcg cttggttgtg atgatgtggt gtggttgggc
     4261 ggtcgttcat tcgttctaga tcggagtaga atactgtttc aaactacctg gtgtatttat
     4321 taattttgga actgtatgtg tgtgtcatac atcttcatag ttacgagttt aagatggatg
     4381 gaaatatcga tctaggatag gtatacatgt tgatgtgggt tttactgatg catatacatg
     4441 atggcatatg cagcatctat tcatatgctc taaccttgag tacctatcta ttataataaa
     4501 caagtatgtt ttataattat tttgatcttg atatacttgg atgatggcat atgcagcagc
     4561 tatatgtgga tttttttagc cctgccttca tacgctattt atttgcttgg tactgtttct
     4621 tttgtcgatg ctcaccctgt tgtttggtgt tacttctgca ggaatggcac cgaagaagaa
     4681 gcgcaaagtg gcccacgtga tggactataa ggaccacgat ggcgactaca aggaccatga
     4741 cattgactat aaggatgacg acgataagaa cgcccagagc ggcgccagcg tcatggacaa
     4801 gaagtacagc atcggcctgg acatcgggac caacagcgtg gggtgggcgg ttatcacgga
     4861 cgagtacaag gtgccaagca agaagttcaa ggtgctgggc aacaccgacc gccactccat
     4921 caagaagaac ctcatcggag ccctcctctt cgacagcggc gaaacggctg aggctaccag
     4981 gctcaagagg accgctaggc gcaggtacac ccgcaggaag aacaggatct gctacctcca
     5041 agaaatcttc agcaacgaga tggcgaaggt ggacgactcc ttcttccacc gcctggagga
     5101 gagcttcctc gtcgaggaag ataagaagca cgagaggcac ccaatcttcg gcaacatcgt
     5161 ggacgaggtc gcctaccacg agaagtaccc aaccatctac cacctgagga agaagctcgt
     5221 ggacagcacc gacaaggccg acctccgcct gatctacctc gccctggccc acatgattaa
     5281 gttcaggggc cacttcctga tcgagggcga cctcaaccca gacaactccg acgtggacaa
     5341 gctgttcatc caactcgtcc agacctacaa ccaactcttc gaggagaacc caatcaacgc
     5401 ttccggcgtg gacgctaagg ctatcctgag cgccaggctc tccaagtccc gcaggctgga
     5461 gaacctgatc gcccagctcc caggcgagaa gaagaacggc ctgttcggca acctcatcgc
     5521 tctctccctg ggcctcaccc caaacttcaa gagcaacttc gacctcgctg aggacgccaa
     5581 gctgcaactc agcaaggaca cctacgacga cgacctcgac aacctcctgg cccagatcgg
     5641 cgaccaatac gccgacctgt tcctcgccgc caagaacctg tccgacgcca tcctcctgag
     5701 cgacatcctc cgcgtgaaca ccgagatcac caaggcccca ctctccgcca gcatgatcaa
     5761 acgctacgac gagcaccacc aggacctgac cctcctgaag gccctggtca ggcaacagct
     5821 cccagagaag tacaaggaaa tcttcttcga ccagtccaag aacggctacg ctggctacat
     5881 cgacggcgga gcgagccaag aggagttcta caagttcatc aagccaatcc tggagaagat
     5941 ggacggcacc gaggagctgc tggtgaagct caacagggag gacctcctga ggaagcagcg
     6001 caccttcgac aacggctcca tcccacacca aatccacctc ggcgagctgc acgctatcct
     6061 ccgcaggcaa gaggacttct acccattcct caaggacaac agggagaaga tcgagaagat
     6121 cctgaccttc cgcatcccat actacgtggg gccactcgcc aggggcaact cccgcttcgc
     6181 ttggatgacc cgcaagagcg aggaaacgat caccccgtgg aacttcgagg aagtggtgga
     6241 caagggcgct tccgctcaga gcttcatcga gaggatgacc aacttcgaca agaacctgcc
     6301 aaacgagaag gtgctcccaa agcacagcct cctgtacgaa tacttcaccg tctacaacga
     6361 gctgaccaag gtgaagtatg tgaccgaggg catgaggaaa ccagccttcc tgtccggcga
     6421 gcagaagaag gccatcgtgg acctcctgtt caagaccaac aggaaggtga ccgtcaagca
     6481 actcaaggaa gattacttca agaagatcga gtgcttcgac tccgtggaga tcagcggcgt
     6541 cgaggacagg ttcaacgcca gcctcggcac ctaccacgac ctcctgaaga tcatcaagga
     6601 caaggacttc ctggacaacg aggagaacga ggacatcctg gaggacatcg tgctgaccct
     6661 caccctgttc gaggacaggg agatgatcga ggagcgcctc aagacctacg cccacctctt
     6721 cgacgacaaa gttatgaagc aactgaagcg caggcgctac accggctggg gcaggctgtc
     6781 ccgcaagctc atcaacggca tccgcgacaa gcagtccggc aagaccatcc tcgacttcct
     6841 gaagagcgac ggcttcgcca acaggaactt catgcaactg atccacgacg actccctcac
     6901 cttcaaggaa gatattcaga aggctcaagt ctccggccag ggcgacagcc tgcacgagca
     6961 catcgctaac ctcgctggct ccccagccat caagaagggc atcctgcaaa ccgtgaaagt
     7021 cgtggacgag ctggtgaagg tcatgggcag gcacaagcca gagaacatcg tcatcgagat
     7081 ggcccgcgag aaccaaacca cccagaaggg ccaaaagaac agcagggagc gcatgaagcg
     7141 catcgaggaa ggcatcaagg agctgggctc ccaaatcctc aaggagcacc cagtcgagaa
     7201 cacccaactc cagaacgaga agctctacct gtactacctc cagaacggca gggatatgta
     7261 tgtggaccaa gagctggaca tcaaccgcct cagcgactac gacgtggacc acatcgtccc
     7321 acagtccttc ctgaaggacg acagcatcga caacaaggtg ctcaccaggt ccgacaagaa
     7381 ccggggcaag tccgacaacg tcccaagcga ggaagtggtc aagaagatga agaactactg
     7441 gaggcagctc ctgaacgcca agctcatcac ccaaaggaag ttcgacaacc tcaccaaggc
     7501 tgagcgcggc ggcctcagcg agctggacaa ggcgggcttc atcaagaggc agctcgtgga
     7561 aacccgccaa atcaccaagc acgtcgccca aatcctcgac tcccgcatga acaccaagta
     7621 cgacgagaac gacaagctga ttagggaggt gaaggtcatc accctgaagt ccaagctcgt
     7681 gagcgacttc aggaaggact tccagttcta caaggtccgc gagatcaaca actaccacca
     7741 cgcccacgac gcttacctca acgctgtggt gggcaccgcc ctcatcaaga agtacccaaa
     7801 gctggagtcc gagttcgtgt acggcgacta caaggtgtac gacgttcgca agatgatcgc
     7861 caagagcgag caagagatcg gcaaggccac cgccaaatac ttcttctact ccaacattat
     7921 gaacttcttc aagaccgaga tcaccctggc taacggcgag atcaggaagc gcccactcat
     7981 cgaaacgaac ggcgagactg gcgagatcgt gtgggacaag ggcagggact tcgccaccgt
     8041 ccgcaaggtc ctctccatgc cacaggtgaa catcgtcaag aaaaccgagg tccagaccgg
     8101 cggcttctcc aaggagagca tcctgccaaa gaggaactcc gacaagctca tcgcccgcaa
     8161 gaaggactgg gacccaaaga agtacggcgg attcgactcc ccaaccgtgg cctacagcgt
     8221 cctggtggtc gccaaggtgg agaagggcaa gtccaagaag ctcaagagcg tcaaggagct
     8281 gctgggcatc accatcatgg agaggagcag cttcgagaag aacccaatcg acttcctgga
     8341 ggccaagggc tacaaggaag tgaagaagga cctgattatc aagctcccaa agtattccct
     8401 cttcgagctg gagaacggca ggaagcgcat gttggcttcc gctggcgagc tgcaaaaggg
     8461 caacgagctg gccctgccat ccaagtatgt gaacttcctc tacctggcct cccactacga
     8521 gaagctcaag ggcagcccag aggacaacga gcaaaagcag ctgttcgtcg agcagcacaa
     8581 gcactacctc gacgagatca tcgagcaaat ctccgagttc tccaagcgcg tgatcctcgc
     8641 cgacgccaac ctggacaagg tcctcagcgc ctacaacaag cacagggaca agccaatccg
     8701 cgagcaggcc gagaacatca tccacctctt caccctgacc aacctcggcg ctccagcggc
     8761 cttcaaatac ttcgacacca ccatcgacag gaaacgctac acctccacca aggaagtgct
     8821 cgacgccacc ctcatccatc aaagcatcac cgggctctac gaaacgagaa tcgacctgtc
     8881 acaactgggc ggcgacagtt ctctaaacgc caccagcggg aagcgcgtgc ctaaggaggc
     8941 cggagccggg accgacaaga agaagaaaag ttaagcttgt caagcagatc gttcaaacat
     9001 ttggcaataa agtttcttaa gattgaatcc tgttgccggt cttgcgatga ttatcatata
     9061 atttctgttg aattacgtta agcatgtaat aattaacatg taatgcatga cgttatttat
     9121 gagatgggtt tttatgatta gagtcccgca attatacatt taatacgcga tagaaaacaa
     9181 aatatagcgc gcaaactagg ataaattatc gcgcgcggtg tcatctatgt tactagatcg
     9241 acgctactag aattcgagct cggagggatc atgaaccaac ggcctggctg tatttggtgg
     9301 ttgtgtaggg agatggggag aagaaaagcc cgattctctt cgctgtgatg ggctggatgc
     9361 atgcggggga gcgggaggcc caagtacgtg cacggtgagc ggcccacagg gcgagtgtga
     9421 gcgcgagagg cgggaggaac agtttagtac cacattgccc agctaactcg aacgcgacca
     9481 acttataaac ccgcgcgctg tcgcttgtgt tggtggaggt cttggaaagt ccgtttcaga
     9541 gctatgctgg aaacagcata gcaagttgaa ataaggctag tccgttatca acttgaaaaa
     9601 gtggcaccga gtcggtgctt tttttttcgc tttacgaatt cccatgggga gggatcatga
     9661 accaacggcc tggctgtatt tggtggttgt gtagggagat ggggagaaga aaagcccgat
     9721 tctcttcgct gtgatgggct ggatgcatgc gggggagcgg gaggcccaag tacgtgcacg
     9781 gtgagcggcc cacagggcga gtgtgagcgc gagaggcggg aggaacagtt tagtaccaca
     9841 ttgcccagct aactcgaacg cgaccaactt ataaacccgc gcgctgtcgc ttgtgttgcc
     9901 agcaatcacg acctgtaagt ttcagagcta tgctggaaac agcatagcaa gttgaaataa
     9961 ggctagtccg ttatcaactt gaaaaagtgg caccgagtcg gtgctttttt tttcgctggg
    10021 acacgaagtg atccgtttaa actatcagtg tttgacagga tatattggcg ggtaaaccta
    10081 agagaaaaga gcgtttatta gaataatcgg atatttaaaa gggcgtgaaa aggtttatcc
    10141 gttcgtccat ttgtatgtgc atgccaacca cagggttccc ctcgggagtc agccgtgcgg
    10201 ctgcatgaaa tcctggccgg tttgtctgat gccaagctgg cggcctggcc ggccagcttg
    10261 gccgctgaag aaaccgagcg ccgccgtcta aaaaggtgat gtgtatttga gtaaaacagc
    10321 ttgcgtcatg cggtcgctgc gtatatgatg cgatgagtaa ataaacaaat acgcaagggg
    10381 aacgcatgaa ggttatcgct gtacttaacc agaaaggcgg gtcaggcaag acgaccatcg
    10441 caacccatct agcccgcgcc ctgcaactcg ccggggccga tgttctgtta gtcgattccg
    10501 atccccaggg cagtgcccgc gattgggcgg ccgtgcggga agatcaaccg ctaaccgttg
    10561 tcggcatcga ccgcccgacg attgaccgcg acgtgaaggc catcggccgg cgcgacttcg
    10621 tagtgatcga cggagcgccc caggcggcgg acttggctgt gtccgcgatc aaggcagccg
    10681 acttcgtgct gattccggtg cagccaagcc cttacgacat atgggccacc gccgacctgg
    10741 tggagctggt taagcagcgc attgaggtca cggatggaag gctacaagcg gcctttgtcg
    10801 tgtcgcgggc gatcaaaggc acgcgcatcg gcggtgaggt tgccgaggcg ctggccgggt
    10861 acgagctgcc cattcttgag tcccgtatca cgcagcgcgt gagctaccca ggcactgccg
    10921 ccgccggcac aaccgttctt gaatcagaac ccgagggcga cgctgcccgc gaggtccagg
    10981 cgctggccgc tgaaattaaa tcaaaactca tttgagttaa tgaggtaaag agaaaatgag
    11041 caaaagcaca aacacgctaa gtgccggccg tccgagcgca cgcagcagca aggctgcaac
    11101 gttggccagc ctggcagaca cgccagccat gaagcgggtc aactttcagt tgccggcgga
    11161 ggatcacacc aagctgaaga tgtacgcggt acgccaaggc aagaccatta ccgagctgct
    11221 atctgaatac atcgcgcagc taccagagta aatgagcaaa tgaataaatg agtagatgaa
    11281 ttttagcggc taaaggaggc ggcatggaaa atcaagaaca accaggcacc gacgccgtgg
    11341 aatgccccat gtgtggagga acgggcggtt ggccaggcgt aagcggctgg gttgtctgcc
    11401 ggccctgcaa tggcactgga acccccaagc ccgaggaatc ggcgtgagcg gtcgcaaacc
    11461 atccggcccg gtacaaatcg gcgcggcgct gggtgatgac ctggtggaga agttgaaggc
    11521 cgcgcaggcc gcccagcggc aacgcatcga ggcagaagca cgccccggtg aatcgtggca
    11581 agcggccgct gatcgaatcc gcaaagaatc ccggcaaccg ccggcagccg gtgcgtcgtc
    11641 gattaggaag ccgcccaagg gcgacgagca accagatttt ttcgttccga tgctctatga
    11701 cgtgggcacc cgcgatagtc gcagcatcat ggacgtggcc gttttccgtc tgtcgaagcg
    11761 tgaccgacga gctggcgagg tgatccgcta cgagcttcca gacgggcacg tagaggtttc
    11821 cgcagggccg gccggcatgg ccagtgtgtg ggattacgac ctggtactga tggcggtttc
    11881 ccatctaacc gaatccatga accgataccg ggaagggaag ggagacaagc ccggccgcgt
    11941 gttccgtcca cacgttgcgg acgtactcaa gttctgccgg cgagccgatg gcggaaagca
    12001 gaaagacgac ctggtagaaa cctgcattcg gttaaacacc acgcacgttg ccatgcagcg
    12061 tacgaagaag gccaagaacg gccgcctggt gacggtatcc gagggtgaag ccttgattag
    12121 ccgctacaag atcgtaaaga gcgaaaccgg gcggccggag tacatcgaga tcgagctagc
    12181 tgattggatg taccgcgaga ttacagaagg caagaacccg gacgtgctga cggttcaccc
    12241 cgattacttt ttgatcgatc ccggcatcgg ccgttttctc taccgcctgg cacgccgcgc
    12301 cgcaggcaag gcagaagcca gatggttgtt caagacgatc tacgaacgca gtggcagcgc
    12361 cggagagttc aagaagttct gtttcaccgt gcgcaagctg atcgggtcaa atgacctgcc
    12421 ggagtacgat ttgaaggagg aggcggggca ggctggcccg atcctagtca tgcgctaccg
    12481 caacctgatc gagggcgaag catccgccgg ttcctaatgt acggagcaga tgctagggca
    12541 aattgcccta gcaggggaaa aaggtcgaaa aagcttcttt cctgtggata gcacgtacat
    12601 tgggaaccca aagccgtaca ttgggaaccg gaacccgtac attgggaacc caaagccgta
    12661 cattgggaac cggtcacaca tgtaagtgac tgatataaaa gagaaaaaag gcgatttttc
    12721 cgcctaaaac tctttaaaac ttattaaaac tcttaaaacc cgcctggcct gtgcataact
    12781 gtctggccag cgcacagccg aacagctgca aaaagcgccc acatcaaggc tccgagtgcg
    12841 cggaacccct atttgtttat ttttctaaat acattcaaat atgtatccgc tcatgagaca
    12901 ataaccctga taaatgcttc aataatattg aaaaaggaag agtatggcta aaatgagaat
    12961 atcaccggaa ttgaaaaaac tgatcgaaaa ataccgctgc gtaaaagata cggaaggaat
    13021 gtctcctgct aaggtatata agctggtggg agaaaatgaa aacctatatt taaaaatgac
    13081 ggacagccgg tataaaggga ccacctatga tgtggaacgg gaaaaggaca tgatgctatg
    13141 gctggaagga aagctgcctg ttccaaaggt cctgcacttt gaacggcatg atggctggag
    13201 caatctgctc atgagtgagg ccgatggcgt cctttgctcg gaagagtatg aagatgaaca
    13261 aagccctgaa aagattatcg agctgtatgc ggagtgcatc aggctctttc actccatcga
    13321 catatcggat tgtccctata cgaatagctt agacagccgc ttagccgaat tggattactt
    13381 actgaataac gatctggccg atgtggattg cgaaaactgg gaagaggaca ctccatttaa
    13441 agatccgcgc gagctgtatg attttttaaa gacggaaaag cccgaagagg aacttgtctt
    13501 ttcccacggc gacctgggag acagcaacat ctttgtgaaa gatggcaaag taagtggctt
    13561 tattgatctt gggagaagcg gcagggcgga caagtggtat gacattgcct tctgcgtccg
    13621 gtcgctcagg gaggatatcg gggaagaaca gtatgtcgag ctattttttg acttactggg
    13681 gatcaagcct gattgggaga aaataaaata ttatatttta ctggatgaat tgttttagct
    13741 gtcagaccaa gtttactcat atatacttta gattgattta aaacttcatt tttaatttaa
    13801 aaggatctag gtgaagatcc tttttgataa tctcatgacc aaaatccctt aacgtgagtt
    13861 ttcgttccac tgagcgtcag accccgtaga aaagatcaaa ggatcttctt gagatccttt
    13921 ttttctgcgc gtaatctgct gcttgcaaac aaaaaaacca ccgctaccag cggtggtttg
    13981 tttgccggat caagagctac caactctttt tccgaaggta actggcttca gcagagcgca
    14041 gataccaaat actgttcttc tagtgtagcc gtagttaggc caccacttca agaactctgt
    14101 agcaccgcct acatacctcg ctctgctaat cctgttacca gtggctgctg ccagtggcga
    14161 taagtcgtgt cttaccgggt tggactcaag acgatagtta ccggataagg cgcagcggtc
    14221 gggctgaacg gggggttcgt gcacacagcc cagcttggag cgaacgacct acaccgaact
    14281 gagataccta cagcgtgagc tatgagaaag cgccacgctt cccgaaggga gaaaggcgga
    14341 caggtatccg gtaagcggca gggtcggaac aggagagcgc acgagggagc ttccaggggg
    14401 aaacgcctgg tatctttata gtcctgtcgg gtttcgccac ctctgacttg agcgtcgatt
    14461 tttgtgatgc tcgtcagggg ggcggagcct atggaaaaac gccagcaacg cggccttttt
    14521 acggttcctg ctcggatctg ttggaccgga cagtagtcat ggttgatggg ctgcctgtat
    14581 cgagtggtga ttttgtgccg agctgccggt cggggagctg ttggctggct ggtggcagga
    14641 tatattgtgg tgtaaacaaa ttgacgctta gacaacttaa taacacattg cggacgtttt
    14701 taatgtactg gggtt
//
