# Supplementary material for: Developing a Molecular Toolkit to ENABLE all to apply CRISPR/Cas9-based Gene Editing in planta
Source: bioRxiv preprint, doi:10.1101/2025.11.09.687425, version 2 (2025-11-13)
Supplement: Supplementary File 1 - Vector Sequences [file 687425_file03.zip › Vector sequences/Assembled vectors for this study/L2 CasC_AtU6-26p__AtGL1_sgRNAs.gb]

LOCUS       L2_CasC_AtU6-26p::AtGL1_sgRNAs       14732 bp    DNA     circular UNA 02-SEP-2025
DEFINITION  .
ACCESSION   urn.local...106-jlvmop1
VERSION     urn.local...106-jlvmop1
KEYWORDS    .
SOURCE      
  ORGANISM  .
FEATURES             Location/Qualifiers
     Fragment        11..2887
                     /Source_Sequence="referenceToDocument:
                     urn:local:.:23u-io1dmhx@29.6#0#6AE035CAB7EDDC5AA9A3BA86C04
                     9DCC3 label: pGMF005"
                     /Cloning_Method="Golden Gate Cloning"
                     /Enzymes="BbsI"
                     /Fragment_Type="Insert"
                     /label="pGMF005 (insert 1)"
     promoter        31..1368
                     /vntifkey=29
                     /modified_by="Florian"
                     /label="Promoter, 35S (Cauliflower Mosaic Virus)"
     5'_UTR          1385..1446
                     /vntifkey=52
                     /modified_by="Florian"
                     /label="TMV Omega"
     CDS             join(1456..1794,1985..2671)
                     /vntifkey=4
                     /modified_by="Florian"
                     /label="CDS hygromycin phophotransferase II (Escherichia
                     coli)"
     Intron          1795..1984
                     /vntifkey=15
                     /label="Intron_1"
     primer_bind     complement(1972..1990)
                     /%GC="52.6"
                     /Hairpin_Tm="None"
                     /Self_Dimer_Tm="16.6"
                     /Tm="57.6"
                     /Sequence="GACCGGCTGCAGTTATCAT"
                     /created_by="primer3"
                     /note="Derived using Geneious Prime 2024.0.7 'Annotate
                     from Database' based on nucleotide similarity"
                     /Transferred_From="GMF126"
                     /Transferred_Similarity="100.00%"
                     /Primary_Match="100.00%; Adjusted-Interval-0:0/0; <a
                     href=""urn:local:.:24v-i62m5um"">GMF126</a>"
                     /Alternative_Match="100.00%; Adjusted-Interval-0:0/0;
                     GMF126 (<a href=""urn:local:.:ix-eboo9ps"">pICSL4723 L2
                     backbone - pICSL11059 35Sp::HPTII:35St - pFH52
                     2x35Sp::SpCas9:NOSt - pGMF001 with PDS target1 - pGMF002
                     with PDS target2</a>)"
                     /label="GMF126"
     terminator      2676..2879
                     /vntifkey=43
                     /modified_by="Florian"
                     /label="3' untranslated region and terminator, 35S
                     (Cauliflower Mosaic Virus)"
     primer_bind     2736..2755
                     /%GC="40.0"
                     /Hairpin_Tm="None"
                     /Self_Dimer_Tm="None"
                     /Tm="51.2"
                     /annotation_group="3696785553408600d9e9f9a7-5022-4377-b117
                     -fa5c406a5b82"
                     /created_by="primer3"
                     /Sequence="AGATAAGGGAATTAGGGTTC"
                     /Mismatches=0
                     /#_Off-target_Sites=0
                     /Off-target_Template="pICSL11059 35Sp::HPTII:35St"
                     /label="GMF003"
     Fragment        2884..8862
                     /Source_Sequence="referenceToDocument:
                     urn:local:.:3q0-io1j6z8@25.11#0#7D758C0B9FAB053FA13BEA8997
                     7FEDE2 label: CasC pFH54"
                     /Cloning_Method="Golden Gate Cloning"
                     /Enzymes="BbsI"
                     /Fragment_Type="Insert"
                     /label="CasC pFH54 (insert 2)"
     promoter        2904..4230
                     /modified_by="hahnf"
                     /label="UBIQUITIN10 promoter + 5'UTR (Arabidopsis
                     thaliana)"
     CDS             4232..8368
                     /modified_by="hahnf"
                     /label="SpCas9 (Arabidopsis optimized)"
     primer_bind     complement(4304..4323)
                     /%GC="40.0"
                     /Hairpin_Tm="None"
                     /Self_Dimer_Tm="None"
                     /Tm="53.7"
                     /annotation_group="80149160377800adfcf2f2-5b2a-415b-885f-2
                     e1fc12886cb"
                     /created_by="primer3"
                     /Sequence="TTCTTAGATGGCACCTTGTA"
                     /Mismatches=0
                     /#_Local_Off-target_Sites=0
                     /Local_Off-target="CasC pFH54 "
                     /label="GMF127"
     sig_peptide     8348..8368
                     /created_by="hahnf"
                     /label="SV40 NLS"
     Stop_codon      8369..8371
                     /created_by="hahnf"
                     /modified_by="hahnf"
                     /label="Stop"
     terminator      8378..8846
                     /created_by="hahnf"
                     /label="Pea 3A terminator"
     Fragment        8859..9450
                     /Source_Sequence="referenceToDocument:
                     urn:local:.:3lx-io1i71x@8.1#0#4E5B5B563321D3A98E53AC5A9FF8
                     0AAB label: pBA15"
                     /Cloning_Method="Golden Gate Cloning"
                     /Enzymes="BbsI"
                     /Fragment_Type="Insert"
                     /label="pBA15 (insert 3)"
     promoter        8879..9326
                     /Application_Notes="Pol III promoter; drives expression
                     ofsmall RNAs."
                     /Full_Name="AtU6-26"
                     /References="<a href= target=_blank>Journal of
                     IntegrativePlant Biology. 49: 222 (2007)</a>; <a
                     href=target=_blank>Cell Res. 23: 1229 (2013)</a>"
                     /Subtype="Pol III promoter"
                     /__SeqFeature__="True"
                     /__level__=1
                     /description="Arabidopsis U6-26 gene promoter"
                     /name="AtU6-26"
                     /note="color: #0375bb; direction: RIGHT"
                     /official_designation="AtU6-26"
                     /uuid="677a7091815142ee91b04b1347c6b35e"
                     /label="AtU6-26p"
     misc_RNA        9328..9347
                     /created_by="Florian"
                     /modified_by="Florian"
                     /label="AtGL1 sgRNA1"
     misc_RNA        9348..9433
                     /created_by="Florian"
                     /label="improved sgRNA backbone (Dang et al., 2015)"
     terminator      9434..9442
                     /created_by="Florian"
                     /modified_by="Florian"
                     /label="PolyT"
     Fragment        9447..10038
                     /Source_Sequence="referenceToDocument:
                     urn:local:.:3nf-io1iot1@7.1#0#183FC16D04E3EB4E3575389F7AA6
                     4815 label: pBA16"
                     /Cloning_Method="Golden Gate Cloning"
                     /Enzymes="BbsI"
                     /Fragment_Type="Insert"
                     /label="pBA16 (insert 4)"
     promoter        9467..9915
                     /SerialCloner_Color="&hFF7F00"
                     /SerialCloner_Show="True"
                     /SerialCloner_Protect="True"
                     /SerialCloner_Arrow="True"
                     /modified_by="hahnf"
                     /note="Derived using Geneious Prime 2024.0.7 'Annotate
                     from Database' based on nucleotide similarity"
                     /Transferred_From="pGMF001a_with_Arabidopsis_U6-26_promote
                     r"
                     /Transferred_Similarity="100.00%"
                     /Primary_Match="100.00%; Adjusted-Interval-0:0/0; AtU6-26p
                     (<a
                     href=""urn:local:.:n-hwkaxtn"">pGMF001a_with_Arabidopsis_U
                     6-26_promoter</a>)"
                     /Alternative_Match="100.00%; Adjusted-Interval-0:0/0;
                     AtU6-26p (<a
                     href=""urn:local:.:j-hwkax9k"">pGMF002a_with_Arabidopsis_U
                     6-26_promoter</a>)"
                     /Alternative_Match="100.00%; Adjusted-Interval-0:0/-1;
                     AtU6-26 (<a href=""urn:local:.:y-i5qen40"">pGMF001a</a>)"
                     /label="AtU6-26p"
     misc_RNA        9916..9935
                     /created_by="Florian"
                     /modified_by="Florian"
                     /label="AtGL1 sgRNA2"
     misc_RNA        9936..10021
                     /created_by="Florian"
                     /note="Derived using Geneious Prime 2024.0.7 'Annotate
                     from Database' based on nucleotide similarity"
                     /Transferred_From="pGMF001a_with_Arabidopsis_U6-26_promote
                     r"
                     /Transferred_Similarity="100.00%"
                     /Primary_Match="100.00%; Adjusted-Interval-0:0/0; improved
                     sgRNA backbone (Dang et al., 2015) (<a
                     href=""urn:local:.:n-hwkaxtn"">pGMF001a_with_Arabidopsis_U
                     6-26_promoter</a>)"
                     /Alternative_Match="100.00%; Adjusted-Interval-0:0/0;
                     improved sgRNA backbone (Dang et al., 2015) (<a
                     href=""urn:local:.:7jj-d1yz4wq"">pGMF001</a>)"
                     /Alternative_Match="100.00%; Adjusted-Interval-0:0/0;
                     improved sgRNA backbone (Dang et al., 2015) (<a
                     href=""urn:local:.:j-hwkax9k"">pGMF002a_with_Arabidopsis_U
                     6-26_promoter</a>)"
                     /Alternative_Match="100.00%; Adjusted-Interval-0:0/0;
                     improved sgRNA backbone (Dang et al., 2015) (<a
                     href=""urn:local:.:ix-eboo9ps"">pICSL4723 L2 backbone -
                     pICSL11059 35Sp::HPTII:35St - pFH52 2x35Sp::SpCas9:NOSt -
                     pGMF001 with PDS target1 - pGMF002 with PDS target2</a>)"
                     /Alternative_Match="100.00%; Adjusted-Interval-0:0/0;
                     improved sgRNA backbone (Dang et al., 2015) (<a
                     href=""urn:local:.:ix-eboo9ps"">pICSL4723 L2 backbone -
                     pICSL11059 35Sp::HPTII:35St - pFH52 2x35Sp::SpCas9:NOSt -
                     pGMF001 with PDS target1 - pGMF002 with PDS target2</a>)"
                     /Alternative_Match="100.00%; Adjusted-Interval-0:0/0;
                     improved sgRNA backbone (Dang et al., 2015) (<a
                     href=""urn:local:.:1d4-dvu4edz"">pICSL4723 L2 backbone -
                     pGMF006 - pFH52 2x35Sp::SpCas9:NOSt - pGMF001 with PDS
                     target1 - pGMF002 with PDS target2</a>)"
                     /Alternative_Match="100.00%; Adjusted-Interval-0:0/0;
                     improved sgRNA backbone (Dang et al., 2015) (<a
                     href=""urn:local:.:1d4-dvu4edz"">pICSL4723 L2 backbone -
                     pGMF006 - pFH52 2x35Sp::SpCas9:NOSt - pGMF001 with PDS
                     target1 - pGMF002 with PDS target2</a>)"
                     /Alternative_Match="100.00%; Adjusted-Interval-0:0/0;
                     improved sgRNA backbone (Dang et al., 2015) (<a
                     href=""urn:local:.:y-i5qen40"">pGMF001a</a>)"
                     /Alternative_Match="100.00%; Adjusted-Interval-0:0/0;
                     improved sgRNA backbone (Dang et al., 2015) (<a
                     href=""urn:local:.:7jn-d1yz5cw"">pGMF002</a>)"
                     /Alternative_Match="100.00%; Adjusted-Interval-0:0/0;
                     improved sgRNA backbone (Dang et al., 2015) (<a
                     href=""urn:local:.:1h-ib5wyr0"">pGMF001 with integrated
                     annealed primers</a>)"
                     /label="improved sgRNA backbone (Dang et al., 2015)"
     terminator      10022..10030
                     /created_by="Florian"
                     /label="PolyT"
     Fragment        10035..14
                     /Source_Sequence="referenceToDocument:
                     urn:local:.:23s-io1dmhx@58.20#0#4E176BE1B9038EF829D16C873C
                     B33D84 label: pGMF003"
                     /Cloning_Method="Golden Gate Cloning"
                     /Enzymes="BbsI"
                     /Fragment_Type="Backbone"
                     /label="pGMF003 (backbone)"
     Misc._feature   complement(10052..10177)
                     /note="RB"
                     /note="color: #a6acb3; direction: LEFT"
                     /ApEinfo_fwdcolor="pink"
                     /ApEinfo_revcolor="pink"
                     /ApEinfo_graphicformat="arrow_data {{0 1 2 0 0 -1} {} 0}"
                     /modified_by="Florian"
                     /label="RB"
     primer_bind     complement(10170..10195)
                     /%GC="53.8"
                     /Hairpin_Tm="54.9"
                     /Self_Dimer_Tm="21.4"
                     /Tm="66.5"
                     /annotation_group="36966978831484006d7d75ac-f85f-4e6e-bd28
                     -cacb4831db27"
                     /created_by="primer3"
                     /Sequence="GAACCCTGTGGTTGGCATGCACATAC"
                     /Mismatches=0
                     /#_Off-target_Sites=0
                     /Off-target_Template="pICSL4723 L2 backbone"
                     /label="GMF001"
     CDS             12961..13752
                     /codon_start=1
                     /note="NPTII"
                     /note="color: #993366"
                     /translation="MAKMRISPELKKLIEKYRCVKDTEGMSPAKVYKLVGENENLYLK
                     MTDSRYKGTTYDVEREKDMMLWLEGKLPVPKVLHFERHDGWSNLLMSEADGVLCSEEY
                     EDEQSPEKIIELYAECIRLFHSIDISDCPYTNSLDSRLAELDYLLNNDLADVDCENWE
                     EDTPFKDPRELYDFLKTEKPEEELVFSHGDLGDSNIFVKDGKVSGFIDLGRSGRADKW
                     YDIA FCVRSLREDIGEEQYVELFFDLLGIKPDWEKIKYYILLDELF"
                     /ApEinfo_fwdcolor="pink"
                     /ApEinfo_revcolor="pink"
                     /ApEinfo_graphicformat="arrow_data {{0 1 2 0 0 -1} {} 0}"
                     /label="NPTII"
     rep_origin      13915..14529
                     /note="rep - pMB1"
                     /note="color: #a6acb3"
                     /ApEinfo_fwdcolor="pink"
                     /ApEinfo_revcolor="pink"
                     /ApEinfo_graphicformat="arrow_data {{0 1 2 0 0 -1} {} 0}"
                     /modified_by="Florian"
                     /label="rep - pMB1"
     Misc._feature   14581..14731
                     /note="LB"
                     /note="color: #a6acb3; direction: LEFT"
                     /ApEinfo_fwdcolor="pink"
                     /ApEinfo_revcolor="pink"
                     /ApEinfo_graphicformat="arrow_data {{0 1 2 0 0 -1} {} 0}"
                     /modified_by="Florian"
                     /label="LB"
     primer_bind     14646..14669
                     /%GC="50.0"
                     /Hairpin_Tm="None"
                     /Self_Dimer_Tm="None"
                     /Tm="61.3"
                     /annotation_group="3696697941807800155cbfc8-0945-40e4-97ff
                     -8edf075b060c"
                     /created_by="primer3"
                     /Sequence="CTGGTGGCAGGATATATTGTGGTG"
                     /Mismatches=0
                     /#_Off-target_Sites=0
                     /Off-target_Template="pICSL4723 L2 backbone"
                     /label="GMF002"
ORIGIN      
        1 gaacactctg tgccgaattc ggatccggag gaattccaat cccacaaaaa tctgagctta
       61 acagcacagt tgctcctctc agagcagaat cgggtattca acaccctcat atcaactact
      121 acgttgtgta taacggtcca catgccggta tatacgatga ctggggttgt acaaaggcgg
      181 caacaaacgg cgttcccgga gttgcacaca agaaatttgc cactattaca gaggcaagag
      241 cagcagctga cgcgtacaca acaagtcagc aaacagacag gttgaacttc atccccaaag
      301 gagaagctca actcaagccc aagagctttg ctaaggccct aacaagccca ccaaagcaaa
      361 aagcccactg gctcacgcta ggaaccaaaa ggcccagcag tgatccagcc ccaaaagaga
      421 tctcctttgc cccggagatt acaatggacg atttcctcta tctttacgat ctaggaagga
      481 agttcgaagg tgaaggtgac gacactatgt tcaccactga taatgagaag gttagcctct
      541 tcaatttcag aaagaatgct gacccacaga tggttagaga ggcctacgca gcaagtctca
      601 tcaagacgat ctacccgagt aacaatctcc aggagatcaa ataccttccc aagaaggtta
      661 aagatgcagt caaaagattc aggactaatt gcatcaagaa cacagagaaa gacatatttc
      721 tcaagatcag aagtactatt ccagtatgga cgattcaagg cttgcttcat aaaccaaggc
      781 aagtaataga gattggagtc tctaaaaagg tagttcctac tgaatctaag gccatgcatg
      841 gagtctaaga ttcaaatcga ggatctaaca gaactcgccg tcaagactgg cgaacagttc
      901 atacagagtc ttttacgact caatgacaag aagaaaatct tcgtcaacat ggtggagcac
      961 gacactctgg tctactccaa aaatgtcaaa gatacagtct cagaagatca aagggctatt
     1021 gagacttttc aacaaaggat aatttcggga aacctcctcg gattccattg cccagctatc
     1081 tgtcacttca tcgaaaggac agtagaaaag gaaggtggct cctacaaatg ccatcattgc
     1141 gataaaggaa aggctatcat tcaagatctc tctgccgaca gtggtcccaa agatggaccc
     1201 ccacccacga ggagcatcgt ggaaaaagaa gaggttccaa ccacgtctac aaagcaagtg
     1261 gattgatgtg acatctccac tgacgtaagg gatgacgcac aatcccacta tccttcgcaa
     1321 gacccttcct ctatataagg aagttcattt catttggaga ggacacgctc gagtataaga
     1381 gctcattttt acaacaatta ccaacaacaa caaacaacaa acaacattac aattacattt
     1441 acaattatcg atacaatgaa aaagcctgaa ctcaccgcga cgtctgtcga gaagtttctg
     1501 atcgaaaagt tcgacagcgt ctccgacctg atgcagctct cggagggcga agaatctcgt
     1561 gctttcagct tcgatgtagg agggcgtgga tatgtcctgc gggtaaatag ctgcgccgat
     1621 ggtttctaca aagatcgtta tgtttatcgg cactttgcat cggccgcgct cccgattccg
     1681 gaagtgcttg acattgggga attcagcgag agcctgacct attgcatctc ccgccgtgca
     1741 cagggtgtca cgttgcaaga cctgcctgaa accgaactgc ccgctgttct gcaggtaaat
     1801 ttctagtttt tctccttcat tttcttggtt aggacccttt tctcttttta tttttttgag
     1861 ctttgatctt tctttaaact gatctatttt ttaattgatt ggttatggtg taaatattac
     1921 atagctttaa ctgataatct gattacttta tttcgtgtgt ctatgatgat gatgataact
     1981 gcagccggtc gcggaggcca tggatgcgat cgctgcggcc gatcttagcc agacgagcgg
     2041 gttcggccca ttcggaccgc aaggaatcgg tcaatacact acatggcgtg atttcatatg
     2101 cgcgattgct gatccccatg tgtatcactg gcaaactgtg atggacgaca ccgtcagtgc
     2161 gtccgtcgcg caggctctcg atgagctgat gctttgggcc gaggactgcc ccgaagtccg
     2221 gcacctcgtg cacgcggatt tcggctccaa caatgtcctg acggacaatg gccgcataac
     2281 agcggtcatt gactggagcg aggcgatgtt cggggattcc caatacgagg tcgccaacat
     2341 cttcttctgg aggccgtggt tggcttgtat ggagcagcag acgcgctact tcgagcggag
     2401 gcatccggag cttgcaggat cgccgcggct ccgggcgtat atgctccgca ttggtcttga
     2461 ccaactctat cagagcttgg ttgacggcaa tttcgatgat gcagcttggg cgcagggtcg
     2521 atgcgacgca atcgtccgat ccggagccgg gactgtcggg cgtacacaaa tcgcccgcag
     2581 aagcgcggcc gtctggaccg atggctgtgt agaagtactc gccgatagtg gaaaccgacg
     2641 ccccagcact cgtccgaggg caaaggaata ggcttctcta gctagagtcg atcgacaagc
     2701 tcgagtttct ccataataat gtgtgagtag ttcccagata agggaattag ggttcctata
     2761 gggtttcgct catgtgttga gcatataaga aacccttagt atgtatttgt atttgtaaaa
     2821 tacttctatc aataaaattt ctaattccta aaaccaaaat ccagtactaa aatccagatc
     2881 gctgcaagaa ttcaagcttg gaggtcgagc tgcaggtcaa cggatcagga tattcttgtt
     2941 taagatgttg aactctatgg aggtttgtat gaactgatga tctaggaccg gataagttcc
     3001 cttcttcata gcgaacttat tcaaagaatg ttttgtgtat cattcttgtt acattgttat
     3061 taatgaaaaa atattattgg tcattggact gaacacgagt gttaaatatg gaccaggccc
     3121 caaataagat ccattgatat atgaattaaa taacaagaat aaatcgagtc accaaaccac
     3181 ttgccttttt taacgagact tgttcaccaa cttgatacaa aagtcattat cctatgcaaa
     3241 tcaataatca tacaaaaata tccaataaca ctaaaaaatt aaaagaaatg gataatttca
     3301 caatatgtta tacgataaag aagttacttt tccaagaaat tcactgattt tataagccca
     3361 cttgcattag ataaatggca aaaaaaaaca aaaaggaaaa gaaataaagc acgaagaatt
     3421 ctagaaaata cgaaatacgc ttcaatgcag tgggacccac ggttcaatta ttgccaattt
     3481 tcagctccac cgtatattta aaaaataaaa cgataatgct aaaaaaatat aaatcgtaac
     3541 gatcgttaaa tctcaacggc tggatcttat gacgaccgtt agaaattgtg gttgtcgacg
     3601 agtcagtaat aaacggcgtc aaagtggttg cagccggcac acacgagtcg tgtttatcaa
     3661 ctcaaagcac aaatactttt cctcaaccta aaaataaggc aattagccaa aaacaacttt
     3721 gcgtgtaaac aacgctcaat acacgtgtca ttttattatt agctattgct tcaccgcctt
     3781 agctttctcg tgacctagtc gtcctcgtct tttcttcttc ttcttctata aaacaatacc
     3841 caaagagctc ttcttcttca caattcagat ttcaatttct caaaatctta aaaactttct
     3901 ctcaattctc tctaccgtga tcaaggtaaa tttctgtgtt ccttattctc tcaaaatctt
     3961 cgattttgtt ttcgttcgat cccaatttcg tatatgttct ttggtttaga ttctgttaat
     4021 cttagatcga acacgatttt ctgggtttga tcgttagata tcatcttaat tctcgattag
     4081 ggtttcatag atatcatccg atttgttcaa ataatttgag ttttgtcgaa taattactct
     4141 tcgatttgtg atttctatct agatctggtg ttagtttcta gtttgtgcga tcgaatttgt
     4201 cgattaatct gagtttttct gattaacagg aatggataag aagtactcta tcggactcga
     4261 tatcggaact aactctgtgg gatgggctgt gatcaccgat gagtacaagg tgccatctaa
     4321 gaagttcaag gttctcggaa acaccgatag gcactctatc aagaaaaacc ttatcggtgc
     4381 tctcctcttc gattctggtg aaactgctga ggctaccaga ctcaagagaa ccgctagaag
     4441 aaggtacacc agaagaaaga acaggatctg ctacctccaa gagatcttct ctaacgagat
     4501 ggctaaagtg gatgattcat tcttccacag gctcgaagag tcattcctcg tggaagaaga
     4561 taagaagcac gagaggcacc ctatcttcgg aaacatcgtt gatgaggtgg cataccacga
     4621 gaagtaccct actatctacc acctcagaaa gaagctcgtt gattctactg ataaggctga
     4681 tctcaggctc atctacctcg ctctcgctca catgatcaag ttcagaggac acttcctcat
     4741 cgagggtgat ctcaaccctg ataactctga tgtggataag ttgttcatcc agctcgtgca
     4801 gacctacaac cagcttttcg aagagaaccc tatcaacgct tcaggtgtgg atgctaaggc
     4861 tatcctctct gctaggctct ctaagtcaag aaggcttgag aacctcattg ctcagctccc
     4921 tggtgagaag aagaacggac ttttcggaaa cttgatcgct ctctctctcg gactcacccc
     4981 taacttcaag tctaacttcg atctcgctga ggatgcaaag ctccagctct caaaggatac
     5041 ctacgatgat gatctcgata acctcctcgc tcagatcgga gatcagtacg ctgatttgtt
     5101 cctcgctgct aagaacctct ctgatgctat cctcctcagt gatatcctca gagtgaacac
     5161 cgagatcacc aaggctccac tctcagcttc tatgatcaag agatacgatg agcaccacca
     5221 ggatctcaca cttctcaagg ctcttgttag acagcagctc ccagagaagt acaaagagat
     5281 tttcttcgat cagtctaaga acggatacgc tggttacatc gatggtggtg catctcaaga
     5341 agagttctac aagttcatca agcctatcct cgagaagatg gatggaaccg aggaactcct
     5401 cgtgaagctc aatagagagg atcttctcag aaagcagagg accttcgata acggatctat
     5461 ccctcatcag atccacctcg gagagttgca cgctatcctt agaaggcaag aggatttcta
     5521 cccattcctc aaggataaca gggaaaagat tgagaagatt ctcaccttca gaatccctta
     5581 ctacgtggga cctctcgcta gaggaaactc aagattcgct tggatgacca gaaagtctga
     5641 ggaaaccatc accccttgga acttcgaaga ggtggtggat aagggtgcta gtgctcagtc
     5701 tttcatcgag aggatgacca acttcgataa gaaccttcca aacgagaagg tgctccctaa
     5761 gcactctttg ctctacgagt acttcaccgt gtacaacgag ttgaccaagg ttaagtacgt
     5821 gaccgaggga atgaggaagc ctgctttttt gtcaggtgag caaaagaagg ctatcgttga
     5881 tctcttgttc aagaccaaca gaaaggtgac cgtgaagcag ctcaaagagg attacttcaa
     5941 gaaaatcgag tgcttcgatt cagttgagat ttctggtgtt gaggataggt tcaacgcatc
     6001 tctcggaacc taccacgatc tcctcaagat cattaaggat aaggatttct tggataacga
     6061 ggaaaacgag gatatcttgg aggatatcgt tcttaccctc accctctttg aagatagaga
     6121 gatgattgaa gaaaggctca agacctacgc tcatctcttc gatgataagg tgatgaagca
     6181 gttgaagaga agaagataca ctggttgggg aaggctctca agaaagctca ttaacggaat
     6241 cagggataag cagtctggaa agacaatcct tgatttcctc aagtctgatg gattcgctaa
     6301 cagaaacttc atgcagctca tccacgatga ttctctcacc tttaaagagg atatccagaa
     6361 ggctcaggtt tcaggacagg gtgatagtct ccatgagcat atcgctaacc tcgctggatc
     6421 tcctgcaatc aagaagggaa tcctccagac tgtgaaggtt gtggatgagt tggtgaaggt
     6481 gatgggaagg cataagcctg agaacatcgt gatcgaaatg gctagagaga accagaccac
     6541 tcagaaggga cagaagaact ctagggaaag gatgaagagg atcgaggaag gtatcaaaga
     6601 gcttggatct cagatcctca aagagcaccc tgttgagaac actcagctcc agaatgagaa
     6661 gctctacctc tactacctcc agaacggaag ggatatgtat gtggatcaag agttggatat
     6721 caacaggctc tctgattacg atgttgatca tatcgtgcca cagtcattct tgaaggatga
     6781 ttctatcgat aacaaggtgc tcaccaggtc tgataagaac aggggtaaga gtgataacgt
     6841 gccaagtgaa gaggttgtga agaaaatgaa gaactattgg aggcagctcc tcaacgctaa
     6901 gctcatcact cagagaaagt tcgataactt gactaaggct gagaggggag gactctctga
     6961 attggataag gcaggattca tcaagaggca gcttgtggaa accaggcaga tcactaagca
     7021 cgttgcacag atcctcgatt ctaggatgaa caccaagtac gatgagaacg ataagttgat
     7081 cagggaagtg aaggttatca ccctcaagtc aaagctcgtg tctgatttca gaaaggattt
     7141 ccaattctac aaggtgaggg aaatcaacaa ctaccaccac gctcacgatg cttaccttaa
     7201 cgctgttgtt ggaaccgctc tcatcaagaa gtatcctaag ctcgagtcag agttcgtgta
     7261 cggtgattac aaggtgtacg atgtgaggaa gatgatcgct aagtctgagc aagagatcgg
     7321 aaaggctacc gctaagtatt tcttctactc taacatcatg aatttcttca agaccgagat
     7381 taccctcgct aacggtgaga tcagaaagag gccactcatc gagacaaacg gtgaaacagg
     7441 tgagatcgtg tgggataagg gaagggattt cgctaccgtt agaaaggtgc tctctatgcc
     7501 acaggtgaac atcgttaaga aaaccgaggt gcagaccggt ggattctcta aagagtctat
     7561 cctccctaag aggaactctg ataagctcat tgctaggaag aaggattggg accctaagaa
     7621 atacggtggt ttcgattctc ctaccgtggc ttactctgtt ctcgttgtgg ctaaggttga
     7681 gaagggaaag agtaagaagc tcaagtctgt taaggaactt ctcggaatca ctatcatgga
     7741 aaggtcatct ttcgagaaga acccaatcga tttcctcgag gctaagggat acaaagaggt
     7801 taagaaggat ctcatcatca agctcccaaa gtactcactc ttcgaactcg agaacggtag
     7861 aaagaggatg ctcgcttctg ctggtgagct tcaaaaggga aacgagcttg ctctcccatc
     7921 taagtacgtt aactttcttt acctcgcttc tcactacgag aagttgaagg gatctccaga
     7981 agataacgag cagaagcaac ttttcgttga gcagcacaag cactacttgg atgagatcat
     8041 cgagcagatc tctgagttct ctaaaagggt gatcctcgct gatgcaaacc tcgataaggt
     8101 gttgtctgct tacaacaagc acagagataa gcctatcagg gaacaggcag agaacatcat
     8161 ccatctcttc acccttacca acctcggtgc tcctgctgct ttcaagtact tcgatacaac
     8221 catcgatagg aagagataca cctctaccaa agaagtgctc gatgctaccc tcatccatca
     8281 gtctatcact ggactctacg agactaggat cgatctctca cagctcggtg gtgattcaag
     8341 ggctgatcct aagaagaaga ggaaggtttg agctttccag gcctcccagc tttcgtccgt
     8401 atcatcggtt tcgacaacgt tcgtcaagtt caatgcatca gtttcattgc ccacacacca
     8461 gaatcctact aagtttgagt attatggcat tggaaaagct gttttcttct atcatttgtt
     8521 ctgcttgtaa tttactgtgt tctttcagtt tttgttttcg gacatcaaaa tgcaaatgga
     8581 tggataagag ttaataaatg atatggtcct tttgttcatt ctcaaattat tattatctgt
     8641 tgtttttact ttaatgggtt gaatttaagt aagaaaggaa ctaacagtgt gatattaagg
     8701 tgcaatgtta gacatataaa acagtctttc acctctcttt ggttatgtct tgaattggtt
     8761 tgtttcttca cttatctgtg taatcaagtt tactatgagt ctatgatcaa gtaattatgc
     8821 aatcaagtta agtacagtat aggcttgagc tccccgctac tagaattcga gctcggagaa
     8881 gcttcgttga acaacggaaa ctcgacttgc cttccgcaca atacatcatt tcttcttagc
     8941 tttttttctt cttcttcgtt catacagttt ttttttgttt atcagcttac attttcttga
     9001 accgtagctt tcgttttctt ctttttaact ttccattcgg agtttttgta tcttgtttca
     9061 tagtttgtcc caggattaga atgattaggc atcgaacctt caagaatttg attgaataaa
     9121 acatcttcat tcttaagata tgaagataat cttcaaaagg cccctgggaa tctgaaagaa
     9181 gagaagcagg cccatttata tgggaaagaa caatagtatt tcttatatag gcccatttaa
     9241 gttgaaaaca atcttcaaaa gtcccacatc gcttagataa gaaaacgaag ctgagtttat
     9301 atacagctag agtcgaagta gtgattggga aaagttgtag actgagagtt tcagagctat
     9361 gctggaaaca gcatagcaag ttgaaataag gctagtccgt tatcaacttg aaaaagtggc
     9421 accgagtcgg tgcttttttt ttcgctttac gaattcccat ggggagaagc ttcgttgaac
     9481 aacggaaact cgacttgcct tccgcacaat acatcatttc ttcttagctt tttttcttct
     9541 tcttcgttca tacagttttt ttttgtttat cagcttacat tttcttgaac cgtagctttc
     9601 gttttcttct ttttaacttt ccattcggag tttttgtatc ttgtttcata gtttgtccca
     9661 ggattagaat gattaggcat cgaaccttca agaatttgat tgaataaaac atcttcattc
     9721 ttaagatatg aagataatct tcaaaaggcc cctgggaatc tgaaagaaga gaagcaggcc
     9781 catttatatg ggaaagaaca atagtatttc ttatataggc ccatttaagt tgaaaacaat
     9841 cttcaaaagt cccacatcgc ttagataaga aaacgaagct gagtttatat acagctagag
     9901 tcgaagtagt gattgttgag ccctaatgtg aacaagtttc agagctatgc tggaaacagc
     9961 atagcaagtt gaaataaggc tagtccgtta tcaacttgaa aaagtggcac cgagtcggtg
    10021 cttttttttt cgctgggaca cgaagtgatc cgtttaaact atcagtgttt gacaggatat
    10081 attggcgggt aaacctaaga gaaaagagcg tttattagaa taatcggata tttaaaaggg
    10141 cgtgaaaagg tttatccgtt cgtccatttg tatgtgcatg ccaaccacag ggttcccctc
    10201 gggagtcagc cgtgcggctg catgaaatcc tggccggttt gtctgatgcc aagctggcgg
    10261 cctggccggc cagcttggcc gctgaagaaa ccgagcgccg ccgtctaaaa aggtgatgtg
    10321 tatttgagta aaacagcttg cgtcatgcgg tcgctgcgta tatgatgcga tgagtaaata
    10381 aacaaatacg caaggggaac gcatgaaggt tatcgctgta cttaaccaga aaggcgggtc
    10441 aggcaagacg accatcgcaa cccatctagc ccgcgccctg caactcgccg gggccgatgt
    10501 tctgttagtc gattccgatc cccagggcag tgcccgcgat tgggcggccg tgcgggaaga
    10561 tcaaccgcta accgttgtcg gcatcgaccg cccgacgatt gaccgcgacg tgaaggccat
    10621 cggccggcgc gacttcgtag tgatcgacgg agcgccccag gcggcggact tggctgtgtc
    10681 cgcgatcaag gcagccgact tcgtgctgat tccggtgcag ccaagccctt acgacatatg
    10741 ggccaccgcc gacctggtgg agctggttaa gcagcgcatt gaggtcacgg atggaaggct
    10801 acaagcggcc tttgtcgtgt cgcgggcgat caaaggcacg cgcatcggcg gtgaggttgc
    10861 cgaggcgctg gccgggtacg agctgcccat tcttgagtcc cgtatcacgc agcgcgtgag
    10921 ctacccaggc actgccgccg ccggcacaac cgttcttgaa tcagaacccg agggcgacgc
    10981 tgcccgcgag gtccaggcgc tggccgctga aattaaatca aaactcattt gagttaatga
    11041 ggtaaagaga aaatgagcaa aagcacaaac acgctaagtg ccggccgtcc gagcgcacgc
    11101 agcagcaagg ctgcaacgtt ggccagcctg gcagacacgc cagccatgaa gcgggtcaac
    11161 tttcagttgc cggcggagga tcacaccaag ctgaagatgt acgcggtacg ccaaggcaag
    11221 accattaccg agctgctatc tgaatacatc gcgcagctac cagagtaaat gagcaaatga
    11281 ataaatgagt agatgaattt tagcggctaa aggaggcggc atggaaaatc aagaacaacc
    11341 aggcaccgac gccgtggaat gccccatgtg tggaggaacg ggcggttggc caggcgtaag
    11401 cggctgggtt gtctgccggc cctgcaatgg cactggaacc cccaagcccg aggaatcggc
    11461 gtgagcggtc gcaaaccatc cggcccggta caaatcggcg cggcgctggg tgatgacctg
    11521 gtggagaagt tgaaggccgc gcaggccgcc cagcggcaac gcatcgaggc agaagcacgc
    11581 cccggtgaat cgtggcaagc ggccgctgat cgaatccgca aagaatcccg gcaaccgccg
    11641 gcagccggtg cgtcgtcgat taggaagccg cccaagggcg acgagcaacc agattttttc
    11701 gttccgatgc tctatgacgt gggcacccgc gatagtcgca gcatcatgga cgtggccgtt
    11761 ttccgtctgt cgaagcgtga ccgacgagct ggcgaggtga tccgctacga gcttccagac
    11821 gggcacgtag aggtttccgc agggccggcc ggcatggcca gtgtgtggga ttacgacctg
    11881 gtactgatgg cggtttccca tctaaccgaa tccatgaacc gataccggga agggaaggga
    11941 gacaagcccg gccgcgtgtt ccgtccacac gttgcggacg tactcaagtt ctgccggcga
    12001 gccgatggcg gaaagcagaa agacgacctg gtagaaacct gcattcggtt aaacaccacg
    12061 cacgttgcca tgcagcgtac gaagaaggcc aagaacggcc gcctggtgac ggtatccgag
    12121 ggtgaagcct tgattagccg ctacaagatc gtaaagagcg aaaccgggcg gccggagtac
    12181 atcgagatcg agctagctga ttggatgtac cgcgagatta cagaaggcaa gaacccggac
    12241 gtgctgacgg ttcaccccga ttactttttg atcgatcccg gcatcggccg ttttctctac
    12301 cgcctggcac gccgcgccgc aggcaaggca gaagccagat ggttgttcaa gacgatctac
    12361 gaacgcagtg gcagcgccgg agagttcaag aagttctgtt tcaccgtgcg caagctgatc
    12421 gggtcaaatg acctgccgga gtacgatttg aaggaggagg cggggcaggc tggcccgatc
    12481 ctagtcatgc gctaccgcaa cctgatcgag ggcgaagcat ccgccggttc ctaatgtacg
    12541 gagcagatgc tagggcaaat tgccctagca ggggaaaaag gtcgaaaaag cttctttcct
    12601 gtggatagca cgtacattgg gaacccaaag ccgtacattg ggaaccggaa cccgtacatt
    12661 gggaacccaa agccgtacat tgggaaccgg tcacacatgt aagtgactga tataaaagag
    12721 aaaaaaggcg atttttccgc ctaaaactct ttaaaactta ttaaaactct taaaacccgc
    12781 ctggcctgtg cataactgtc tggccagcgc acagccgaac agctgcaaaa agcgcccaca
    12841 tcaaggctcc gagtgcgcgg aacccctatt tgtttatttt tctaaataca ttcaaatatg
    12901 tatccgctca tgagacaata accctgataa atgcttcaat aatattgaaa aaggaagagt
    12961 atggctaaaa tgagaatatc accggaattg aaaaaactga tcgaaaaata ccgctgcgta
    13021 aaagatacgg aaggaatgtc tcctgctaag gtatataagc tggtgggaga aaatgaaaac
    13081 ctatatttaa aaatgacgga cagccggtat aaagggacca cctatgatgt ggaacgggaa
    13141 aaggacatga tgctatggct ggaaggaaag ctgcctgttc caaaggtcct gcactttgaa
    13201 cggcatgatg gctggagcaa tctgctcatg agtgaggccg atggcgtcct ttgctcggaa
    13261 gagtatgaag atgaacaaag ccctgaaaag attatcgagc tgtatgcgga gtgcatcagg
    13321 ctctttcact ccatcgacat atcggattgt ccctatacga atagcttaga cagccgctta
    13381 gccgaattgg attacttact gaataacgat ctggccgatg tggattgcga aaactgggaa
    13441 gaggacactc catttaaaga tccgcgcgag ctgtatgatt ttttaaagac ggaaaagccc
    13501 gaagaggaac ttgtcttttc ccacggcgac ctgggagaca gcaacatctt tgtgaaagat
    13561 ggcaaagtaa gtggctttat tgatcttggg agaagcggca gggcggacaa gtggtatgac
    13621 attgccttct gcgtccggtc gctcagggag gatatcgggg aagaacagta tgtcgagcta
    13681 ttttttgact tactggggat caagcctgat tgggagaaaa taaaatatta tattttactg
    13741 gatgaattgt tttagctgtc agaccaagtt tactcatata tactttagat tgatttaaaa
    13801 cttcattttt aatttaaaag gatctaggtg aagatccttt ttgataatct catgaccaaa
    13861 atcccttaac gtgagttttc gttccactga gcgtcagacc ccgtagaaaa gatcaaagga
    13921 tcttcttgag atcctttttt tctgcgcgta atctgctgct tgcaaacaaa aaaaccaccg
    13981 ctaccagcgg tggtttgttt gccggatcaa gagctaccaa ctctttttcc gaaggtaact
    14041 ggcttcagca gagcgcagat accaaatact gttcttctag tgtagccgta gttaggccac
    14101 cacttcaaga actctgtagc accgcctaca tacctcgctc tgctaatcct gttaccagtg
    14161 gctgctgcca gtggcgataa gtcgtgtctt accgggttgg actcaagacg atagttaccg
    14221 gataaggcgc agcggtcggg ctgaacgggg ggttcgtgca cacagcccag cttggagcga
    14281 acgacctaca ccgaactgag atacctacag cgtgagctat gagaaagcgc cacgcttccc
    14341 gaagggagaa aggcggacag gtatccggta agcggcaggg tcggaacagg agagcgcacg
    14401 agggagcttc cagggggaaa cgcctggtat ctttatagtc ctgtcgggtt tcgccacctc
    14461 tgacttgagc gtcgattttt gtgatgctcg tcaggggggc ggagcctatg gaaaaacgcc
    14521 agcaacgcgg cctttttacg gttcctgctc ggatctgttg gaccggacag tagtcatggt
    14581 tgatgggctg cctgtatcga gtggtgattt tgtgccgagc tgccggtcgg ggagctgttg
    14641 gctggctggt ggcaggatat attgtggtgt aaacaaattg acgcttagac aacttaataa
    14701 cacattgcgg acgtttttaa tgtactgggg tt
//
