# Supplementary material for: Developing a Molecular Toolkit to ENABLE all to apply CRISPR/Cas9-based Gene Editing in planta
Source: bioRxiv preprint, doi:10.1101/2025.11.09.687425, version 2 (2025-11-13)
Supplement: Supplementary File 1 - Vector Sequences [file 687425_file03.zip › Vector sequences/Assembled vectors for this study/L2 CasC_AtU6-26p__OsPDS1_sgRNAs.gb]

LOCUS       L2_CasC_AtU6-26p::OsPDS1_sgRNAs       14503 bp    DNA     circular UNA 02-SEP-2025
DEFINITION  .
ACCESSION   urn.local...zz-jlvmop1
VERSION     urn.local...zz-jlvmop1
KEYWORDS    .
SOURCE      
  ORGANISM  .
FEATURES             Location/Qualifiers
     Fragment        11..2658
                     /Source_Sequence="referenceToDocument:
                     urn:local:.:23v-io1dmhx@31.9#0#C2C246A7532DD476B25AADA008B
                     779FB label: pGMF006"
                     /Cloning_Method="Golden Gate Cloning"
                     /Enzymes="BbsI"
                     /Fragment_Type="Insert"
                     /label="pGMF006 (insert 1)"
     promoter        31..1368
                     /vntifkey=29
                     /modified_by="Florian"
                     /note="Derived using Geneious Prime 2021.2.2 'Annotate
                     from Database' based on nucleotide similarity"
                     /Transferred_From="L1 35Sp::eGFP-NLS:35St "
                     /Transferred_Similarity="100.00%"
                     /Primary_Match="100.00%; Adjusted-Interval-0:0/0; 35S
                     promoter (Cauliflower Mosaic Virus) (<a
                     href=""urn:local:.:v-dkb2238"">L1 35Sp::eGFP-NLS:35St
                     </a>)"
                     /Alternative_Match="100.00%; Adjusted-Interval-0:0/0;
                     Promoter, 35S (Cauliflower Mosaic Virus) (<a
                     href=""urn:local:.:7o5-d1z2kwz"">Final L2 for targeting
                     PDS</a>)"
                     /Alternative_Match="100.00%; Adjusted-Interval-0:0/0;
                     Promoter, 35S (Cauliflower Mosaic Virus) (<a
                     href=""urn:local:.:7jr-d1yz7zq"">pICSL11059
                     35Sp::HPTII:35St</a>)"
                     /Alternative_Match="100.00%; Adjusted-Interval-0:0/0;
                     Promoter, 35s (Cauliflower Mosaic Virus) (<a
                     href=""urn:local:.:f-c2iltpe"">pICSL11059</a>)"
                     /Alternative_Match="100.00%; Adjusted-Interval-0:0/0;
                     Promoter, 35s (Cauliflower Mosaic Virus) (<a
                     href=""urn:local:.:60-c2iy93f"">Level2 Plantain PDS KO
                     vector final assembly</a>)"
                     /label="35S promoter (Cauliflower Mosaic Virus)"
     5'_UTR          1385..1446
                     /vntifkey=52
                     /note="Derived using Geneious Prime 2021.2.2 'Annotate
                     from Database' based on nucleotide similarity"
                     /Transferred_From="pICSL11059"
                     /Transferred_Similarity="100.00%"
                     /Primary_Match="100.00%; Adjusted-Interval-0:0/0;
                     Promoter, 35s (Cauliflower Mosaic Virus) (<a
                     href=""urn:local:.:f-c2iltpe"">pICSL11059</a>)"
                     /Alternative_Match="100.00%; Adjusted-Interval-0:0/0;
                     Promoter, 35s (Cauliflower Mosaic Virus) (<a
                     href=""urn:local:.:60-c2iy93f"">Level2 Plantain PDS KO
                     vector final assembly</a>)"
                     /Alternative_Match="100.00%; Adjusted-Interval-0:0/0; TMV
                     Omega (<a href=""urn:local:.:v-dkb2238"">L1
                     35Sp::eGFP-NLS:35St </a>)"
                     /Alternative_Match="100.00%; Adjusted-Interval-0:0/0; TMV
                     Omega (<a href=""urn:local:.:60-c2iy93f"">Level2 Plantain
                     PDS KO vector final assembly</a>)"
                     /Alternative_Match="100.00%; Adjusted-Interval-0:0/0; TMV
                     Omega (<a href=""urn:local:.:7o5-d1z2kwz"">Final L2 for
                     targeting PDS</a>)"
                     /Alternative_Match="100.00%; Adjusted-Interval-0:0/0; TMV
                     Omega (<a href=""urn:local:.:7o5-d1z2kwz"">Final L2 for
                     targeting PDS</a>)"
                     /Alternative_Match="100.00%; Adjusted-Interval-0:0/0; TMV
                     Omega (<a href=""urn:local:.:7jr-d1yz7zq"">pICSL11059
                     35Sp::HPTII:35St</a>)"
                     /Alternative_Match="100.00%; Adjusted-Interval-0:0/0; TMV
                     Omega (<a href=""urn:local:.:w-c2ilwp9"">pFH52</a>)"
                     /Alternative_Match="100.00%; Adjusted-Interval-0:0/0; TMV
                     Omega (<a href=""urn:local:.:7jz-d1yz8pq"">pFH52
                     2x35Sp::SpCas9:NOSt</a>)"
                     /label="Promoter, 35s (Cauliflower Mosaic Virus)"
     CDS             1456..2172
                     /vntifkey=4
                     /modified_by="Florian"
                     /note="Derived using Geneious Prime 2021.2.2 'Annotate
                     from Database' based on nucleotide similarity"
                     /Transferred_From="L1 35Sp::eGFP-NLS:35St "
                     /Transferred_Similarity="100.00%"
                     /Primary_Match="100.00%; Adjusted-Interval-0:0/0; eGFP (<a
                     href=""urn:local:.:v-dkb2238"">L1 35Sp::eGFP-NLS:35St
                     </a>)"
                     /label="eGFP"
     primer_bind     complement(1530..1549)
                     /%GC="60.0"
                     /Hairpin_Tm="37.9"
                     /Self_Dimer_Tm="None"
                     /Tm="61.8"
                     /Sequence="CGGACACGCTGAACTTGTGG"
                     /created_by="primer3"
                     /note="Derived using Geneious Prime 2024.0.7 'Annotate
                     from Database' based on nucleotide similarity"
                     /Transferred_From="GMF128"
                     /Transferred_Similarity="100.00%"
                     /Primary_Match="100.00%; Adjusted-Interval-0:0/0; <a
                     href=""urn:local:.:253-i62m7um"">GMF128</a>"
                     /Alternative_Match="100.00%; Adjusted-Interval-0:0/0;
                     GMF128 (<a href=""urn:local:.:1d4-dvu4edz"">pICSL4723 L2
                     backbone - pGMF006 - pFH52 2x35Sp::SpCas9:NOSt - pGMF001
                     with PDS target1 - pGMF002 with PDS target2</a>)"
                     /label="GMF128"
     CDS             2179..2442
                     /codon_start=1
                     /note="/created_by=User"
                     /Original_Translation="AGSGAGGEFKREEQARKAKVNNEKKTEIVKPESCS
                     NEGDVKDLKRKDSEDGNEGEEEEASSKPKKPKVALSHLQDIDDTEADQEEE*"
                     /note="Derived using Geneious Prime 2021.2.2 'Annotate
                     from Database' based on nucleotide similarity"
                     /Transferred_From="L1 35Sp::eGFP-NLS:35St "
                     /Transferred_Similarity="100.00%"
                     /Primary_Match="100.00%; Adjusted-Interval-0:0/0; N7-NLS
                     (<a href=""urn:local:.:v-dkb2238"">L1 35Sp::eGFP-NLS:35St
                     </a>)"
                     /modified_by="Florian"
                     /label="N7-NLS"
     terminator      2447..2650
                     /vntifkey=43
                     /modified_by="Florian"
                     /note="Derived using Geneious Prime 2021.2.2 'Annotate
                     from Database' based on nucleotide similarity"
                     /Transferred_From="L1 35Sp::eGFP-NLS:35St "
                     /Transferred_Similarity="100.00%"
                     /Primary_Match="100.00%; Adjusted-Interval-0:0/0; 3'
                     untranslated region and terminator, 35S (Cauliflower
                     Mosaic Virus) (<a href=""urn:local:.:v-dkb2238"">L1
                     35Sp::eGFP-NLS:35St </a>)"
                     /Alternative_Match="100.00%; Adjusted-Interval-0:0/0; 3'
                     untranslated region and terminator, 35S (Cauliflower
                     Mosaic Virus) (<a href=""urn:local:.:7o5-d1z2kwz"">Final
                     L2 for targeting PDS</a>)"
                     /Alternative_Match="100.00%; Adjusted-Interval-0:0/0; 3'
                     untranslated region and terminator, 35S (Cauliflower
                     Mosaic Virus) (<a
                     href=""urn:local:.:7jr-d1yz7zq"">pICSL11059
                     35Sp::HPTII:35St</a>)"
                     /Alternative_Match="100.00%; Adjusted-Interval-0:0/0; 3'
                     untranslated region and terminator, 35s (Cauliflower
                     Mosaic Virus) (<a
                     href=""urn:local:.:f-c2iltpe"">pICSL11059</a>)"
                     /Alternative_Match="100.00%; Adjusted-Interval-0:0/0; 3'
                     untranslated region and terminator, 35s (Cauliflower
                     Mosaic Virus) (<a href=""urn:local:.:60-c2iy93f"">Level2
                     Plantain PDS KO vector final assembly</a>)"
                     /label="3' untranslated region and terminator, 35S
                     (Cauliflower Mosaic Virus)"
     Fragment        2655..8633
                     /Source_Sequence="referenceToDocument:
                     urn:local:.:3q0-io1j6z8@25.11#0#7D758C0B9FAB053FA13BEA8997
                     7FEDE2 label: CasC pFH54"
                     /Cloning_Method="Golden Gate Cloning"
                     /Enzymes="BbsI"
                     /Fragment_Type="Insert"
                     /label="CasC pFH54 (insert 2)"
     promoter        2675..4001
                     /modified_by="hahnf"
                     /label="UBIQUITIN10 promoter + 5'UTR (Arabidopsis
                     thaliana)"
     CDS             4003..8139
                     /modified_by="hahnf"
                     /label="SpCas9 (Arabidopsis optimized)"
     primer_bind     complement(4075..4094)
                     /%GC="40.0"
                     /Hairpin_Tm="None"
                     /Self_Dimer_Tm="None"
                     /Tm="53.7"
                     /annotation_group="80149160377800adfcf2f2-5b2a-415b-885f-2
                     e1fc12886cb"
                     /created_by="primer3"
                     /Sequence="TTCTTAGATGGCACCTTGTA"
                     /Mismatches=0
                     /#_Local_Off-target_Sites=0
                     /Local_Off-target="CasC pFH54 "
                     /label="GMF127"
     sig_peptide     8119..8139
                     /created_by="hahnf"
                     /label="SV40 NLS"
     Stop_codon      8140..8142
                     /created_by="hahnf"
                     /modified_by="hahnf"
                     /label="Stop"
     terminator      8149..8617
                     /created_by="hahnf"
                     /label="Pea 3A terminator"
     Fragment        8630..9221
                     /Source_Sequence="referenceToDocument:
                     urn:local:.:3k9-io1hxo5@8.1#0#1D15DE9F283D1E8B3A5E3ECB02A1
                     06D5 label: pBA13"
                     /Cloning_Method="Golden Gate Cloning"
                     /Enzymes="BbsI"
                     /Fragment_Type="Insert"
                     /label="pBA13 (insert 3)"
     promoter        8650..9097
                     /Application_Notes="Pol III promoter; drives expression
                     ofsmall RNAs."
                     /Full_Name="AtU6-26"
                     /References="<a href= target=_blank>Journal of
                     IntegrativePlant Biology. 49: 222 (2007)</a>; <a
                     href=target=_blank>Cell Res. 23: 1229 (2013)</a>"
                     /Subtype="Pol III promoter"
                     /__SeqFeature__="True"
                     /__level__=1
                     /description="Arabidopsis U6-26 gene promoter"
                     /name="AtU6-26"
                     /note="color: #0375bb; direction: RIGHT"
                     /official_designation="AtU6-26"
                     /uuid="677a7091815142ee91b04b1347c6b35e"
                     /label="AtU6-26p"
     misc_RNA        9099..9118
                     /created_by="Florian"
                     /modified_by="Florian"
                     /label="OsPDS sgRNA1"
     misc_RNA        9119..9204
                     /created_by="Florian"
                     /label="improved sgRNA backbone (Dang et al., 2015)"
     terminator      9205..9213
                     /created_by="Florian"
                     /modified_by="Florian"
                     /label="PolyT"
     Fragment        9218..9809
                     /Source_Sequence="referenceToDocument:
                     urn:local:.:3l3-io1i208@8.1#0#E8015F666A399F1F51BD05A98B66
                     FC42 label: pBA14"
                     /Cloning_Method="Golden Gate Cloning"
                     /Enzymes="BbsI"
                     /Fragment_Type="Insert"
                     /label="pBA14 (insert 4)"
     promoter        9238..9686
                     /SerialCloner_Color="&hFF7F00"
                     /SerialCloner_Show="True"
                     /SerialCloner_Protect="True"
                     /SerialCloner_Arrow="True"
                     /modified_by="hahnf"
                     /note="Derived using Geneious Prime 2024.0.7 'Annotate
                     from Database' based on nucleotide similarity"
                     /Transferred_From="pGMF001a_with_Arabidopsis_U6-26_promote
                     r"
                     /Transferred_Similarity="100.00%"
                     /Primary_Match="100.00%; Adjusted-Interval-0:0/0; AtU6-26p
                     (<a
                     href=""urn:local:.:n-hwkaxtn"">pGMF001a_with_Arabidopsis_U
                     6-26_promoter</a>)"
                     /Alternative_Match="100.00%; Adjusted-Interval-0:0/0;
                     AtU6-26p (<a
                     href=""urn:local:.:j-hwkax9k"">pGMF002a_with_Arabidopsis_U
                     6-26_promoter</a>)"
                     /Alternative_Match="100.00%; Adjusted-Interval-0:0/-1;
                     AtU6-26 (<a href=""urn:local:.:y-i5qen40"">pGMF001a</a>)"
                     /label="AtU6-26p"
     misc_RNA        9687..9706
                     /created_by="Florian"
                     /modified_by="Florian"
                     /label="OsPDS sgRNA2"
     misc_RNA        9707..9792
                     /created_by="Florian"
                     /note="Derived using Geneious Prime 2024.0.7 'Annotate
                     from Database' based on nucleotide similarity"
                     /Transferred_From="pGMF001a_with_Arabidopsis_U6-26_promote
                     r"
                     /Transferred_Similarity="100.00%"
                     /Primary_Match="100.00%; Adjusted-Interval-0:0/0; improved
                     sgRNA backbone (Dang et al., 2015) (<a
                     href=""urn:local:.:n-hwkaxtn"">pGMF001a_with_Arabidopsis_U
                     6-26_promoter</a>)"
                     /Alternative_Match="100.00%; Adjusted-Interval-0:0/0;
                     improved sgRNA backbone (Dang et al., 2015) (<a
                     href=""urn:local:.:7jj-d1yz4wq"">pGMF001</a>)"
                     /Alternative_Match="100.00%; Adjusted-Interval-0:0/0;
                     improved sgRNA backbone (Dang et al., 2015) (<a
                     href=""urn:local:.:j-hwkax9k"">pGMF002a_with_Arabidopsis_U
                     6-26_promoter</a>)"
                     /Alternative_Match="100.00%; Adjusted-Interval-0:0/0;
                     improved sgRNA backbone (Dang et al., 2015) (<a
                     href=""urn:local:.:ix-eboo9ps"">pICSL4723 L2 backbone -
                     pICSL11059 35Sp::HPTII:35St - pFH52 2x35Sp::SpCas9:NOSt -
                     pGMF001 with PDS target1 - pGMF002 with PDS target2</a>)"
                     /Alternative_Match="100.00%; Adjusted-Interval-0:0/0;
                     improved sgRNA backbone (Dang et al., 2015) (<a
                     href=""urn:local:.:ix-eboo9ps"">pICSL4723 L2 backbone -
                     pICSL11059 35Sp::HPTII:35St - pFH52 2x35Sp::SpCas9:NOSt -
                     pGMF001 with PDS target1 - pGMF002 with PDS target2</a>)"
                     /Alternative_Match="100.00%; Adjusted-Interval-0:0/0;
                     improved sgRNA backbone (Dang et al., 2015) (<a
                     href=""urn:local:.:1d4-dvu4edz"">pICSL4723 L2 backbone -
                     pGMF006 - pFH52 2x35Sp::SpCas9:NOSt - pGMF001 with PDS
                     target1 - pGMF002 with PDS target2</a>)"
                     /Alternative_Match="100.00%; Adjusted-Interval-0:0/0;
                     improved sgRNA backbone (Dang et al., 2015) (<a
                     href=""urn:local:.:1d4-dvu4edz"">pICSL4723 L2 backbone -
                     pGMF006 - pFH52 2x35Sp::SpCas9:NOSt - pGMF001 with PDS
                     target1 - pGMF002 with PDS target2</a>)"
                     /Alternative_Match="100.00%; Adjusted-Interval-0:0/0;
                     improved sgRNA backbone (Dang et al., 2015) (<a
                     href=""urn:local:.:y-i5qen40"">pGMF001a</a>)"
                     /Alternative_Match="100.00%; Adjusted-Interval-0:0/0;
                     improved sgRNA backbone (Dang et al., 2015) (<a
                     href=""urn:local:.:7jn-d1yz5cw"">pGMF002</a>)"
                     /Alternative_Match="100.00%; Adjusted-Interval-0:0/0;
                     improved sgRNA backbone (Dang et al., 2015) (<a
                     href=""urn:local:.:1h-ib5wyr0"">pGMF001 with integrated
                     annealed primers</a>)"
                     /label="improved sgRNA backbone (Dang et al., 2015)"
     terminator      9793..9801
                     /created_by="Florian"
                     /label="PolyT"
     Fragment        9806..14
                     /Source_Sequence="referenceToDocument:
                     urn:local:.:23s-io1dmhx@58.20#0#4E176BE1B9038EF829D16C873C
                     B33D84 label: pGMF003"
                     /Cloning_Method="Golden Gate Cloning"
                     /Enzymes="BbsI"
                     /Fragment_Type="Backbone"
                     /label="pGMF003 (backbone)"
     Misc._feature   complement(9823..9948)
                     /note="RB"
                     /note="color: #a6acb3; direction: LEFT"
                     /ApEinfo_fwdcolor="pink"
                     /ApEinfo_revcolor="pink"
                     /ApEinfo_graphicformat="arrow_data {{0 1 2 0 0 -1} {} 0}"
                     /modified_by="Florian"
                     /label="RB"
     primer_bind     complement(9941..9966)
                     /%GC="53.8"
                     /Hairpin_Tm="54.9"
                     /Self_Dimer_Tm="21.4"
                     /Tm="66.5"
                     /annotation_group="36966978831484006d7d75ac-f85f-4e6e-bd28
                     -cacb4831db27"
                     /created_by="primer3"
                     /Sequence="GAACCCTGTGGTTGGCATGCACATAC"
                     /Mismatches=0
                     /#_Off-target_Sites=0
                     /Off-target_Template="pICSL4723 L2 backbone"
                     /label="GMF001"
     CDS             12732..13523
                     /codon_start=1
                     /note="NPTII"
                     /note="color: #993366"
                     /translation="MAKMRISPELKKLIEKYRCVKDTEGMSPAKVYKLVGENENLYLK
                     MTDSRYKGTTYDVEREKDMMLWLEGKLPVPKVLHFERHDGWSNLLMSEADGVLCSEEY
                     EDEQSPEKIIELYAECIRLFHSIDISDCPYTNSLDSRLAELDYLLNNDLADVDCENWE
                     EDTPFKDPRELYDFLKTEKPEEELVFSHGDLGDSNIFVKDGKVSGFIDLGRSGRADKW
                     YDIA FCVRSLREDIGEEQYVELFFDLLGIKPDWEKIKYYILLDELF"
                     /ApEinfo_fwdcolor="pink"
                     /ApEinfo_revcolor="pink"
                     /ApEinfo_graphicformat="arrow_data {{0 1 2 0 0 -1} {} 0}"
                     /label="NPTII"
     rep_origin      13686..14300
                     /note="rep - pMB1"
                     /note="color: #a6acb3"
                     /ApEinfo_fwdcolor="pink"
                     /ApEinfo_revcolor="pink"
                     /ApEinfo_graphicformat="arrow_data {{0 1 2 0 0 -1} {} 0}"
                     /modified_by="Florian"
                     /label="rep - pMB1"
     Misc._feature   14352..14502
                     /note="LB"
                     /note="color: #a6acb3; direction: LEFT"
                     /ApEinfo_fwdcolor="pink"
                     /ApEinfo_revcolor="pink"
                     /ApEinfo_graphicformat="arrow_data {{0 1 2 0 0 -1} {} 0}"
                     /modified_by="Florian"
                     /label="LB"
     primer_bind     14417..14440
                     /%GC="50.0"
                     /Hairpin_Tm="None"
                     /Self_Dimer_Tm="None"
                     /Tm="61.3"
                     /annotation_group="3696697941807800155cbfc8-0945-40e4-97ff
                     -8edf075b060c"
                     /created_by="primer3"
                     /Sequence="CTGGTGGCAGGATATATTGTGGTG"
                     /Mismatches=0
                     /#_Off-target_Sites=0
                     /Off-target_Template="pICSL4723 L2 backbone"
                     /label="GMF002"
ORIGIN      
        1 gaacactctg tgccgaattc ggatccggag gaattccaat cccacaaaaa tctgagctta
       61 acagcacagt tgctcctctc agagcagaat cgggtattca acaccctcat atcaactact
      121 acgttgtgta taacggtcca catgccggta tatacgatga ctggggttgt acaaaggcgg
      181 caacaaacgg cgttcccgga gttgcacaca agaaatttgc cactattaca gaggcaagag
      241 cagcagctga cgcgtacaca acaagtcagc aaacagacag gttgaacttc atccccaaag
      301 gagaagctca actcaagccc aagagctttg ctaaggccct aacaagccca ccaaagcaaa
      361 aagcccactg gctcacgcta ggaaccaaaa ggcccagcag tgatccagcc ccaaaagaga
      421 tctcctttgc cccggagatt acaatggacg atttcctcta tctttacgat ctaggaagga
      481 agttcgaagg tgaaggtgac gacactatgt tcaccactga taatgagaag gttagcctct
      541 tcaatttcag aaagaatgct gacccacaga tggttagaga ggcctacgca gcaagtctca
      601 tcaagacgat ctacccgagt aacaatctcc aggagatcaa ataccttccc aagaaggtta
      661 aagatgcagt caaaagattc aggactaatt gcatcaagaa cacagagaaa gacatatttc
      721 tcaagatcag aagtactatt ccagtatgga cgattcaagg cttgcttcat aaaccaaggc
      781 aagtaataga gattggagtc tctaaaaagg tagttcctac tgaatctaag gccatgcatg
      841 gagtctaaga ttcaaatcga ggatctaaca gaactcgccg tcaagactgg cgaacagttc
      901 atacagagtc ttttacgact caatgacaag aagaaaatct tcgtcaacat ggtggagcac
      961 gacactctgg tctactccaa aaatgtcaaa gatacagtct cagaagatca aagggctatt
     1021 gagacttttc aacaaaggat aatttcggga aacctcctcg gattccattg cccagctatc
     1081 tgtcacttca tcgaaaggac agtagaaaag gaaggtggct cctacaaatg ccatcattgc
     1141 gataaaggaa aggctatcat tcaagatctc tctgccgaca gtggtcccaa agatggaccc
     1201 ccacccacga ggagcatcgt ggaaaaagaa gaggttccaa ccacgtctac aaagcaagtg
     1261 gattgatgtg acatctccac tgacgtaagg gatgacgcac aatcccacta tccttcgcaa
     1321 gacccttcct ctatataagg aagttcattt catttggaga ggacacgctc gagtataaga
     1381 gctcattttt acaacaatta ccaacaacaa caaacaacaa acaacattac aattacattt
     1441 acaattatcg atacaatggt gagcaagggc gaggagctgt tcaccggcgt ggtgcccatc
     1501 ctggtcgagc tggacggcga cgtaaacggc cacaagttca gcgtgtccgg cgagggcgag
     1561 ggcgatgcca cctacggcaa gctgaccctg aagttcatct gcaccaccgg caagctgccc
     1621 gtgccctggc ccaccctcgt gaccaccctg acctacggcg tgcagtgctt cagccgctac
     1681 cccgaccaca tgaagcagca cgacttcttc aagtccgcca tgcccgaagg ctacgtccag
     1741 gagcgcacca tcttcttcaa ggacgacggc aactacaaga cccgcgccga ggtgaagttc
     1801 gagggcgaca ccctggtgaa ccgcatcgag ctgaagggca tcgacttcaa ggaggacggc
     1861 aacatcctgg ggcacaagct ggagtacaac tacaacagcc acaacgtcta tatcatggcc
     1921 gacaagcaga agaacggcat caaggtgaac ttcaagatcc gccacaacat cgaggacggc
     1981 agcgtgcagc tcgccgacca ctaccagcag aacaccccca tcggcgacgg ccccgtgctg
     2041 ctgcccgaca accactacct gagcacccag tccgccctga gcaaagaccc caacgagaag
     2101 cgcgatcaca tggtcctgct ggagttcgtg accgccgccg ggatcactct cggcatggac
     2161 gagctgtaca agggaggtgc cggcagtggc gctggcggag aatttaagcg cgaagaacaa
     2221 gcccgcaagg ctaaagttaa taacgaaaaa aagaccgaaa tcgtcaagcc agagtcttgc
     2281 tccaatgagg gcgatgtgaa ggatcttaaa aggaaagact ctgaggatgg aaatgaaggg
     2341 gaggaagaag aggcttcgag taagcccaag aaaccgaagg tcgcactgag tcacttgcag
     2401 gacatagatg atacggaagc tgaccaagaa gaagaataat gagcttctct agctagagtc
     2461 gatcgacaag ctcgagtttc tccataataa tgtgtgagta gttcccagat aagggaatta
     2521 gggttcctat agggtttcgc tcatgtgttg agcatataag aaacccttag tatgtatttg
     2581 tatttgtaaa atacttctat caataaaatt tctaattcct aaaaccaaaa tccagtacta
     2641 aaatccagat cgctgcaaga attcaagctt ggaggtcgag ctgcaggtca acggatcagg
     2701 atattcttgt ttaagatgtt gaactctatg gaggtttgta tgaactgatg atctaggacc
     2761 ggataagttc ccttcttcat agcgaactta ttcaaagaat gttttgtgta tcattcttgt
     2821 tacattgtta ttaatgaaaa aatattattg gtcattggac tgaacacgag tgttaaatat
     2881 ggaccaggcc ccaaataaga tccattgata tatgaattaa ataacaagaa taaatcgagt
     2941 caccaaacca cttgcctttt ttaacgagac ttgttcacca acttgataca aaagtcatta
     3001 tcctatgcaa atcaataatc atacaaaaat atccaataac actaaaaaat taaaagaaat
     3061 ggataatttc acaatatgtt atacgataaa gaagttactt ttccaagaaa ttcactgatt
     3121 ttataagccc acttgcatta gataaatggc aaaaaaaaac aaaaaggaaa agaaataaag
     3181 cacgaagaat tctagaaaat acgaaatacg cttcaatgca gtgggaccca cggttcaatt
     3241 attgccaatt ttcagctcca ccgtatattt aaaaaataaa acgataatgc taaaaaaata
     3301 taaatcgtaa cgatcgttaa atctcaacgg ctggatctta tgacgaccgt tagaaattgt
     3361 ggttgtcgac gagtcagtaa taaacggcgt caaagtggtt gcagccggca cacacgagtc
     3421 gtgtttatca actcaaagca caaatacttt tcctcaacct aaaaataagg caattagcca
     3481 aaaacaactt tgcgtgtaaa caacgctcaa tacacgtgtc attttattat tagctattgc
     3541 ttcaccgcct tagctttctc gtgacctagt cgtcctcgtc ttttcttctt cttcttctat
     3601 aaaacaatac ccaaagagct cttcttcttc acaattcaga tttcaatttc tcaaaatctt
     3661 aaaaactttc tctcaattct ctctaccgtg atcaaggtaa atttctgtgt tccttattct
     3721 ctcaaaatct tcgattttgt tttcgttcga tcccaatttc gtatatgttc tttggtttag
     3781 attctgttaa tcttagatcg aacacgattt tctgggtttg atcgttagat atcatcttaa
     3841 ttctcgatta gggtttcata gatatcatcc gatttgttca aataatttga gttttgtcga
     3901 ataattactc ttcgatttgt gatttctatc tagatctggt gttagtttct agtttgtgcg
     3961 atcgaatttg tcgattaatc tgagtttttc tgattaacag gaatggataa gaagtactct
     4021 atcggactcg atatcggaac taactctgtg ggatgggctg tgatcaccga tgagtacaag
     4081 gtgccatcta agaagttcaa ggttctcgga aacaccgata ggcactctat caagaaaaac
     4141 cttatcggtg ctctcctctt cgattctggt gaaactgctg aggctaccag actcaagaga
     4201 accgctagaa gaaggtacac cagaagaaag aacaggatct gctacctcca agagatcttc
     4261 tctaacgaga tggctaaagt ggatgattca ttcttccaca ggctcgaaga gtcattcctc
     4321 gtggaagaag ataagaagca cgagaggcac cctatcttcg gaaacatcgt tgatgaggtg
     4381 gcataccacg agaagtaccc tactatctac cacctcagaa agaagctcgt tgattctact
     4441 gataaggctg atctcaggct catctacctc gctctcgctc acatgatcaa gttcagagga
     4501 cacttcctca tcgagggtga tctcaaccct gataactctg atgtggataa gttgttcatc
     4561 cagctcgtgc agacctacaa ccagcttttc gaagagaacc ctatcaacgc ttcaggtgtg
     4621 gatgctaagg ctatcctctc tgctaggctc tctaagtcaa gaaggcttga gaacctcatt
     4681 gctcagctcc ctggtgagaa gaagaacgga cttttcggaa acttgatcgc tctctctctc
     4741 ggactcaccc ctaacttcaa gtctaacttc gatctcgctg aggatgcaaa gctccagctc
     4801 tcaaaggata cctacgatga tgatctcgat aacctcctcg ctcagatcgg agatcagtac
     4861 gctgatttgt tcctcgctgc taagaacctc tctgatgcta tcctcctcag tgatatcctc
     4921 agagtgaaca ccgagatcac caaggctcca ctctcagctt ctatgatcaa gagatacgat
     4981 gagcaccacc aggatctcac acttctcaag gctcttgtta gacagcagct cccagagaag
     5041 tacaaagaga ttttcttcga tcagtctaag aacggatacg ctggttacat cgatggtggt
     5101 gcatctcaag aagagttcta caagttcatc aagcctatcc tcgagaagat ggatggaacc
     5161 gaggaactcc tcgtgaagct caatagagag gatcttctca gaaagcagag gaccttcgat
     5221 aacggatcta tccctcatca gatccacctc ggagagttgc acgctatcct tagaaggcaa
     5281 gaggatttct acccattcct caaggataac agggaaaaga ttgagaagat tctcaccttc
     5341 agaatccctt actacgtggg acctctcgct agaggaaact caagattcgc ttggatgacc
     5401 agaaagtctg aggaaaccat caccccttgg aacttcgaag aggtggtgga taagggtgct
     5461 agtgctcagt ctttcatcga gaggatgacc aacttcgata agaaccttcc aaacgagaag
     5521 gtgctcccta agcactcttt gctctacgag tacttcaccg tgtacaacga gttgaccaag
     5581 gttaagtacg tgaccgaggg aatgaggaag cctgcttttt tgtcaggtga gcaaaagaag
     5641 gctatcgttg atctcttgtt caagaccaac agaaaggtga ccgtgaagca gctcaaagag
     5701 gattacttca agaaaatcga gtgcttcgat tcagttgaga tttctggtgt tgaggatagg
     5761 ttcaacgcat ctctcggaac ctaccacgat ctcctcaaga tcattaagga taaggatttc
     5821 ttggataacg aggaaaacga ggatatcttg gaggatatcg ttcttaccct caccctcttt
     5881 gaagatagag agatgattga agaaaggctc aagacctacg ctcatctctt cgatgataag
     5941 gtgatgaagc agttgaagag aagaagatac actggttggg gaaggctctc aagaaagctc
     6001 attaacggaa tcagggataa gcagtctgga aagacaatcc ttgatttcct caagtctgat
     6061 ggattcgcta acagaaactt catgcagctc atccacgatg attctctcac ctttaaagag
     6121 gatatccaga aggctcaggt ttcaggacag ggtgatagtc tccatgagca tatcgctaac
     6181 ctcgctggat ctcctgcaat caagaaggga atcctccaga ctgtgaaggt tgtggatgag
     6241 ttggtgaagg tgatgggaag gcataagcct gagaacatcg tgatcgaaat ggctagagag
     6301 aaccagacca ctcagaaggg acagaagaac tctagggaaa ggatgaagag gatcgaggaa
     6361 ggtatcaaag agcttggatc tcagatcctc aaagagcacc ctgttgagaa cactcagctc
     6421 cagaatgaga agctctacct ctactacctc cagaacggaa gggatatgta tgtggatcaa
     6481 gagttggata tcaacaggct ctctgattac gatgttgatc atatcgtgcc acagtcattc
     6541 ttgaaggatg attctatcga taacaaggtg ctcaccaggt ctgataagaa caggggtaag
     6601 agtgataacg tgccaagtga agaggttgtg aagaaaatga agaactattg gaggcagctc
     6661 ctcaacgcta agctcatcac tcagagaaag ttcgataact tgactaaggc tgagagggga
     6721 ggactctctg aattggataa ggcaggattc atcaagaggc agcttgtgga aaccaggcag
     6781 atcactaagc acgttgcaca gatcctcgat tctaggatga acaccaagta cgatgagaac
     6841 gataagttga tcagggaagt gaaggttatc accctcaagt caaagctcgt gtctgatttc
     6901 agaaaggatt tccaattcta caaggtgagg gaaatcaaca actaccacca cgctcacgat
     6961 gcttacctta acgctgttgt tggaaccgct ctcatcaaga agtatcctaa gctcgagtca
     7021 gagttcgtgt acggtgatta caaggtgtac gatgtgagga agatgatcgc taagtctgag
     7081 caagagatcg gaaaggctac cgctaagtat ttcttctact ctaacatcat gaatttcttc
     7141 aagaccgaga ttaccctcgc taacggtgag atcagaaaga ggccactcat cgagacaaac
     7201 ggtgaaacag gtgagatcgt gtgggataag ggaagggatt tcgctaccgt tagaaaggtg
     7261 ctctctatgc cacaggtgaa catcgttaag aaaaccgagg tgcagaccgg tggattctct
     7321 aaagagtcta tcctccctaa gaggaactct gataagctca ttgctaggaa gaaggattgg
     7381 gaccctaaga aatacggtgg tttcgattct cctaccgtgg cttactctgt tctcgttgtg
     7441 gctaaggttg agaagggaaa gagtaagaag ctcaagtctg ttaaggaact tctcggaatc
     7501 actatcatgg aaaggtcatc tttcgagaag aacccaatcg atttcctcga ggctaaggga
     7561 tacaaagagg ttaagaagga tctcatcatc aagctcccaa agtactcact cttcgaactc
     7621 gagaacggta gaaagaggat gctcgcttct gctggtgagc ttcaaaaggg aaacgagctt
     7681 gctctcccat ctaagtacgt taactttctt tacctcgctt ctcactacga gaagttgaag
     7741 ggatctccag aagataacga gcagaagcaa cttttcgttg agcagcacaa gcactacttg
     7801 gatgagatca tcgagcagat ctctgagttc tctaaaaggg tgatcctcgc tgatgcaaac
     7861 ctcgataagg tgttgtctgc ttacaacaag cacagagata agcctatcag ggaacaggca
     7921 gagaacatca tccatctctt cacccttacc aacctcggtg ctcctgctgc tttcaagtac
     7981 ttcgatacaa ccatcgatag gaagagatac acctctacca aagaagtgct cgatgctacc
     8041 ctcatccatc agtctatcac tggactctac gagactagga tcgatctctc acagctcggt
     8101 ggtgattcaa gggctgatcc taagaagaag aggaaggttt gagctttcca ggcctcccag
     8161 ctttcgtccg tatcatcggt ttcgacaacg ttcgtcaagt tcaatgcatc agtttcattg
     8221 cccacacacc agaatcctac taagtttgag tattatggca ttggaaaagc tgttttcttc
     8281 tatcatttgt tctgcttgta atttactgtg ttctttcagt ttttgttttc ggacatcaaa
     8341 atgcaaatgg atggataaga gttaataaat gatatggtcc ttttgttcat tctcaaatta
     8401 ttattatctg ttgtttttac tttaatgggt tgaatttaag taagaaagga actaacagtg
     8461 tgatattaag gtgcaatgtt agacatataa aacagtcttt cacctctctt tggttatgtc
     8521 ttgaattggt ttgtttcttc acttatctgt gtaatcaagt ttactatgag tctatgatca
     8581 agtaattatg caatcaagtt aagtacagta taggcttgag ctccccgcta ctagaattcg
     8641 agctcggaga agcttcgttg aacaacggaa actcgacttg ccttccgcac aatacatcat
     8701 ttcttcttag ctttttttct tcttcttcgt tcatacagtt tttttttgtt tatcagctta
     8761 cattttcttg aaccgtagct ttcgttttct tctttttaac tttccattcg gagtttttgt
     8821 atcttgtttc atagtttgtc ccaggattag aatgattagg catcgaacct tcaagaattt
     8881 gattgaataa aacatcttca ttcttaagat atgaagataa tcttcaaaag gcccctggga
     8941 atctgaaaga agagaagcag gcccatttat atgggaaaga acaatagtat ttcttatata
     9001 ggcccattta agttgaaaac aatcttcaaa agtcccacat cgcttagata agaaaacgaa
     9061 gctgagttta tatacagcta gagtcgaagt agtgattggt ggaggtcttg gaaagtccgt
     9121 ttcagagcta tgctggaaac agcatagcaa gttgaaataa ggctagtccg ttatcaactt
     9181 gaaaaagtgg caccgagtcg gtgctttttt tttcgcttta cgaattccca tggggagaag
     9241 cttcgttgaa caacggaaac tcgacttgcc ttccgcacaa tacatcattt cttcttagct
     9301 ttttttcttc ttcttcgttc atacagtttt tttttgttta tcagcttaca ttttcttgaa
     9361 ccgtagcttt cgttttcttc tttttaactt tccattcgga gtttttgtat cttgtttcat
     9421 agtttgtccc aggattagaa tgattaggca tcgaaccttc aagaatttga ttgaataaaa
     9481 catcttcatt cttaagatat gaagataatc ttcaaaaggc ccctgggaat ctgaaagaag
     9541 agaagcaggc ccatttatat gggaaagaac aatagtattt cttatatagg cccatttaag
     9601 ttgaaaacaa tcttcaaaag tcccacatcg cttagataag aaaacgaagc tgagtttata
     9661 tacagctaga gtcgaagtag tgattgccag caatcacgac ctgtaagttt cagagctatg
     9721 ctggaaacag catagcaagt tgaaataagg ctagtccgtt atcaacttga aaaagtggca
     9781 ccgagtcggt gctttttttt tcgctgggac acgaagtgat ccgtttaaac tatcagtgtt
     9841 tgacaggata tattggcggg taaacctaag agaaaagagc gtttattaga ataatcggat
     9901 atttaaaagg gcgtgaaaag gtttatccgt tcgtccattt gtatgtgcat gccaaccaca
     9961 gggttcccct cgggagtcag ccgtgcggct gcatgaaatc ctggccggtt tgtctgatgc
    10021 caagctggcg gcctggccgg ccagcttggc cgctgaagaa accgagcgcc gccgtctaaa
    10081 aaggtgatgt gtatttgagt aaaacagctt gcgtcatgcg gtcgctgcgt atatgatgcg
    10141 atgagtaaat aaacaaatac gcaaggggaa cgcatgaagg ttatcgctgt acttaaccag
    10201 aaaggcgggt caggcaagac gaccatcgca acccatctag cccgcgccct gcaactcgcc
    10261 ggggccgatg ttctgttagt cgattccgat ccccagggca gtgcccgcga ttgggcggcc
    10321 gtgcgggaag atcaaccgct aaccgttgtc ggcatcgacc gcccgacgat tgaccgcgac
    10381 gtgaaggcca tcggccggcg cgacttcgta gtgatcgacg gagcgcccca ggcggcggac
    10441 ttggctgtgt ccgcgatcaa ggcagccgac ttcgtgctga ttccggtgca gccaagccct
    10501 tacgacatat gggccaccgc cgacctggtg gagctggtta agcagcgcat tgaggtcacg
    10561 gatggaaggc tacaagcggc ctttgtcgtg tcgcgggcga tcaaaggcac gcgcatcggc
    10621 ggtgaggttg ccgaggcgct ggccgggtac gagctgccca ttcttgagtc ccgtatcacg
    10681 cagcgcgtga gctacccagg cactgccgcc gccggcacaa ccgttcttga atcagaaccc
    10741 gagggcgacg ctgcccgcga ggtccaggcg ctggccgctg aaattaaatc aaaactcatt
    10801 tgagttaatg aggtaaagag aaaatgagca aaagcacaaa cacgctaagt gccggccgtc
    10861 cgagcgcacg cagcagcaag gctgcaacgt tggccagcct ggcagacacg ccagccatga
    10921 agcgggtcaa ctttcagttg ccggcggagg atcacaccaa gctgaagatg tacgcggtac
    10981 gccaaggcaa gaccattacc gagctgctat ctgaatacat cgcgcagcta ccagagtaaa
    11041 tgagcaaatg aataaatgag tagatgaatt ttagcggcta aaggaggcgg catggaaaat
    11101 caagaacaac caggcaccga cgccgtggaa tgccccatgt gtggaggaac gggcggttgg
    11161 ccaggcgtaa gcggctgggt tgtctgccgg ccctgcaatg gcactggaac ccccaagccc
    11221 gaggaatcgg cgtgagcggt cgcaaaccat ccggcccggt acaaatcggc gcggcgctgg
    11281 gtgatgacct ggtggagaag ttgaaggccg cgcaggccgc ccagcggcaa cgcatcgagg
    11341 cagaagcacg ccccggtgaa tcgtggcaag cggccgctga tcgaatccgc aaagaatccc
    11401 ggcaaccgcc ggcagccggt gcgtcgtcga ttaggaagcc gcccaagggc gacgagcaac
    11461 cagatttttt cgttccgatg ctctatgacg tgggcacccg cgatagtcgc agcatcatgg
    11521 acgtggccgt tttccgtctg tcgaagcgtg accgacgagc tggcgaggtg atccgctacg
    11581 agcttccaga cgggcacgta gaggtttccg cagggccggc cggcatggcc agtgtgtggg
    11641 attacgacct ggtactgatg gcggtttccc atctaaccga atccatgaac cgataccggg
    11701 aagggaaggg agacaagccc ggccgcgtgt tccgtccaca cgttgcggac gtactcaagt
    11761 tctgccggcg agccgatggc ggaaagcaga aagacgacct ggtagaaacc tgcattcggt
    11821 taaacaccac gcacgttgcc atgcagcgta cgaagaaggc caagaacggc cgcctggtga
    11881 cggtatccga gggtgaagcc ttgattagcc gctacaagat cgtaaagagc gaaaccgggc
    11941 ggccggagta catcgagatc gagctagctg attggatgta ccgcgagatt acagaaggca
    12001 agaacccgga cgtgctgacg gttcaccccg attacttttt gatcgatccc ggcatcggcc
    12061 gttttctcta ccgcctggca cgccgcgccg caggcaaggc agaagccaga tggttgttca
    12121 agacgatcta cgaacgcagt ggcagcgccg gagagttcaa gaagttctgt ttcaccgtgc
    12181 gcaagctgat cgggtcaaat gacctgccgg agtacgattt gaaggaggag gcggggcagg
    12241 ctggcccgat cctagtcatg cgctaccgca acctgatcga gggcgaagca tccgccggtt
    12301 cctaatgtac ggagcagatg ctagggcaaa ttgccctagc aggggaaaaa ggtcgaaaaa
    12361 gcttctttcc tgtggatagc acgtacattg ggaacccaaa gccgtacatt gggaaccgga
    12421 acccgtacat tgggaaccca aagccgtaca ttgggaaccg gtcacacatg taagtgactg
    12481 atataaaaga gaaaaaaggc gatttttccg cctaaaactc tttaaaactt attaaaactc
    12541 ttaaaacccg cctggcctgt gcataactgt ctggccagcg cacagccgaa cagctgcaaa
    12601 aagcgcccac atcaaggctc cgagtgcgcg gaacccctat ttgtttattt ttctaaatac
    12661 attcaaatat gtatccgctc atgagacaat aaccctgata aatgcttcaa taatattgaa
    12721 aaaggaagag tatggctaaa atgagaatat caccggaatt gaaaaaactg atcgaaaaat
    12781 accgctgcgt aaaagatacg gaaggaatgt ctcctgctaa ggtatataag ctggtgggag
    12841 aaaatgaaaa cctatattta aaaatgacgg acagccggta taaagggacc acctatgatg
    12901 tggaacggga aaaggacatg atgctatggc tggaaggaaa gctgcctgtt ccaaaggtcc
    12961 tgcactttga acggcatgat ggctggagca atctgctcat gagtgaggcc gatggcgtcc
    13021 tttgctcgga agagtatgaa gatgaacaaa gccctgaaaa gattatcgag ctgtatgcgg
    13081 agtgcatcag gctctttcac tccatcgaca tatcggattg tccctatacg aatagcttag
    13141 acagccgctt agccgaattg gattacttac tgaataacga tctggccgat gtggattgcg
    13201 aaaactggga agaggacact ccatttaaag atccgcgcga gctgtatgat tttttaaaga
    13261 cggaaaagcc cgaagaggaa cttgtctttt cccacggcga cctgggagac agcaacatct
    13321 ttgtgaaaga tggcaaagta agtggcttta ttgatcttgg gagaagcggc agggcggaca
    13381 agtggtatga cattgccttc tgcgtccggt cgctcaggga ggatatcggg gaagaacagt
    13441 atgtcgagct attttttgac ttactgggga tcaagcctga ttgggagaaa ataaaatatt
    13501 atattttact ggatgaattg ttttagctgt cagaccaagt ttactcatat atactttaga
    13561 ttgatttaaa acttcatttt taatttaaaa ggatctaggt gaagatcctt tttgataatc
    13621 tcatgaccaa aatcccttaa cgtgagtttt cgttccactg agcgtcagac cccgtagaaa
    13681 agatcaaagg atcttcttga gatccttttt ttctgcgcgt aatctgctgc ttgcaaacaa
    13741 aaaaaccacc gctaccagcg gtggtttgtt tgccggatca agagctacca actctttttc
    13801 cgaaggtaac tggcttcagc agagcgcaga taccaaatac tgttcttcta gtgtagccgt
    13861 agttaggcca ccacttcaag aactctgtag caccgcctac atacctcgct ctgctaatcc
    13921 tgttaccagt ggctgctgcc agtggcgata agtcgtgtct taccgggttg gactcaagac
    13981 gatagttacc ggataaggcg cagcggtcgg gctgaacggg gggttcgtgc acacagccca
    14041 gcttggagcg aacgacctac accgaactga gatacctaca gcgtgagcta tgagaaagcg
    14101 ccacgcttcc cgaagggaga aaggcggaca ggtatccggt aagcggcagg gtcggaacag
    14161 gagagcgcac gagggagctt ccagggggaa acgcctggta tctttatagt cctgtcgggt
    14221 ttcgccacct ctgacttgag cgtcgatttt tgtgatgctc gtcagggggg cggagcctat
    14281 ggaaaaacgc cagcaacgcg gcctttttac ggttcctgct cggatctgtt ggaccggaca
    14341 gtagtcatgg ttgatgggct gcctgtatcg agtggtgatt ttgtgccgag ctgccggtcg
    14401 gggagctgtt ggctggctgg tggcaggata tattgtggtg taaacaaatt gacgcttaga
    14461 caacttaata acacattgcg gacgttttta atgtactggg gtt
//
