# Supplementary material for: Developing a Molecular Toolkit to ENABLE all to apply CRISPR/Cas9-based Gene Editing in planta
Source: bioRxiv preprint, doi:10.1101/2025.11.09.687425, version 2 (2025-11-13)
Supplement: Supplementary File 1 - Vector Sequences [file 687425_file03.zip › Vector sequences/Assembled vectors for this study/L2 CasC_OsU6-2p__AtGL1_sgRNAs.gb]

LOCUS       L2_CasC_OsU6-2p::AtGL1_sgRNAs       14328 bp    DNA     circular UNA 02-SEP-2025
DEFINITION  .
ACCESSION   urn.local...102-jlvmop1
VERSION     urn.local...102-jlvmop1
KEYWORDS    .
SOURCE      
  ORGANISM  .
FEATURES             Location/Qualifiers
     Fragment        11..2887
                     /Source_Sequence="referenceToDocument:
                     urn:local:.:23u-io1dmhx@27.6#0#6AE035CAB7EDDC5AA9A3BA86C04
                     9DCC3 label: pGMF005"
                     /Cloning_Method="Golden Gate Cloning"
                     /Enzymes="BbsI"
                     /Fragment_Type="Insert"
                     /label="pGMF005 (insert 1)"
     promoter        31..1368
                     /vntifkey=29
                     /modified_by="Florian"
                     /label="Promoter, 35S (Cauliflower Mosaic Virus)"
     5'_UTR          1385..1446
                     /vntifkey=52
                     /modified_by="Florian"
                     /label="TMV Omega"
     CDS             join(1456..1794,1985..2671)
                     /vntifkey=4
                     /modified_by="Florian"
                     /label="CDS hygromycin phophotransferase II (Escherichia
                     coli)"
     Intron          1795..1984
                     /vntifkey=15
                     /label="Intron_1"
     primer_bind     complement(1972..1990)
                     /%GC="52.6"
                     /Hairpin_Tm="None"
                     /Self_Dimer_Tm="16.6"
                     /Tm="57.6"
                     /Sequence="GACCGGCTGCAGTTATCAT"
                     /created_by="primer3"
                     /note="Derived using Geneious Prime 2024.0.7 'Annotate
                     from Database' based on nucleotide similarity"
                     /Transferred_From="GMF126"
                     /Transferred_Similarity="100.00%"
                     /Primary_Match="100.00%; Adjusted-Interval-0:0/0; <a
                     href=""urn:local:.:24v-i62m5um"">GMF126</a>"
                     /Alternative_Match="100.00%; Adjusted-Interval-0:0/0;
                     GMF126 (<a href=""urn:local:.:ix-eboo9ps"">pICSL4723 L2
                     backbone - pICSL11059 35Sp::HPTII:35St - pFH52
                     2x35Sp::SpCas9:NOSt - pGMF001 with PDS target1 - pGMF002
                     with PDS target2</a>)"
                     /label="GMF126"
     terminator      2676..2879
                     /vntifkey=43
                     /modified_by="Florian"
                     /label="3' untranslated region and terminator, 35S
                     (Cauliflower Mosaic Virus)"
     primer_bind     2736..2755
                     /%GC="40.0"
                     /Hairpin_Tm="None"
                     /Self_Dimer_Tm="None"
                     /Tm="51.2"
                     /annotation_group="3696785553408600d9e9f9a7-5022-4377-b117
                     -fa5c406a5b82"
                     /created_by="primer3"
                     /Sequence="AGATAAGGGAATTAGGGTTC"
                     /Mismatches=0
                     /#_Off-target_Sites=0
                     /Off-target_Template="pICSL11059 35Sp::HPTII:35St"
                     /label="GMF003"
     Fragment        2884..8862
                     /Source_Sequence="referenceToDocument:
                     urn:local:.:3q0-io1j6z8@24.11#0#7D758C0B9FAB053FA13BEA8997
                     7FEDE2 label: CasC pFH54"
                     /Cloning_Method="Golden Gate Cloning"
                     /Enzymes="BbsI"
                     /Fragment_Type="Insert"
                     /label="CasC pFH54 (insert 2)"
     promoter        2904..4230
                     /modified_by="hahnf"
                     /label="UBIQUITIN10 promoter + 5'UTR (Arabidopsis
                     thaliana)"
     CDS             4232..8368
                     /modified_by="hahnf"
                     /label="SpCas9 (Arabidopsis optimized)"
     primer_bind     complement(4304..4323)
                     /%GC="40.0"
                     /Hairpin_Tm="None"
                     /Self_Dimer_Tm="None"
                     /Tm="53.7"
                     /annotation_group="80149160377800adfcf2f2-5b2a-415b-885f-2
                     e1fc12886cb"
                     /created_by="primer3"
                     /Sequence="TTCTTAGATGGCACCTTGTA"
                     /Mismatches=0
                     /#_Local_Off-target_Sites=0
                     /Local_Off-target="CasC pFH54 "
                     /label="GMF127"
     sig_peptide     8348..8368
                     /created_by="hahnf"
                     /label="SV40 NLS"
     Stop_codon      8369..8371
                     /created_by="hahnf"
                     /modified_by="hahnf"
                     /label="Stop"
     terminator      8378..8846
                     /created_by="hahnf"
                     /label="Pea 3A terminator"
     Fragment        8859..9248
                     /Source_Sequence="referenceToDocument:
                     urn:local:.:zg-jlvmop1@11.3#0#9E2AED7B932E83D2E3FCEB577EEE
                     D24B label: pBA5"
                     /Cloning_Method="Golden Gate Cloning"
                     /Enzymes="BbsI"
                     /Fragment_Type="Insert"
                     /label="pBA5 (insert 3)"
     promoter        8879..9125
                     /created_by="Florian"
                     /note="Derived using Geneious Prime 2021.0.3 'Annotate
                     from Database' based on nucleotide similarity"
                     /Transferred_From="L1_target2 in pTwist Amp High Copy -
                     fake primer PDS target2"
                     /Transferred_Similarity="100.00%"
                     /Primary_Match="100.00%; Adjusted-Interval-0:0/0; OsU6-2
                     promoter (<a href=""urn:local:.:5d-c2iy4z2"">L1_target2 in
                     pTwist Amp High Copy - fake primer PDS target2</a>)"
                     /Alternative_Match="100.00%; Adjusted-Interval-0:0/0;
                     OsU6-2 promoter (<a
                     href=""urn:local:.:1f-c2incxl"">L1_target2 in pTwist Amp
                     High Copy</a>)"
                     /Alternative_Match="100.00%; Adjusted-Interval-0:0/0;
                     OsU6-2 promoter (<a
                     href=""urn:local:.:1b-c2incxi"">L1_target1 in pTwist Amp
                     High Copy</a>)"
                     /Alternative_Match="100.00%; Adjusted-Interval-0:0/0;
                     OsU6-2 promoter (<a href=""urn:local:.:60-c2iy93f"">Level2
                     Plantain PDS KO vector final assembly</a>)"
                     /Alternative_Match="100.00%; Adjusted-Interval-0:0/0;
                     OsU6-2 promoter (<a href=""urn:local:.:60-c2iy93f"">Level2
                     Plantain PDS KO vector final assembly</a>)"
                     /Alternative_Match="100.00%; Adjusted-Interval-0:0/0;
                     OsU6-2 promoter (<a
                     href=""urn:local:.:52-c2iy3lf"">L1_target1 in pTwist Amp
                     High Copy - fake primer PDS target1</a>)"
                     /label="OsU6-2 promoter"
     misc_RNA        9126..9145
                     /created_by="Florian"
                     /modified_by="Florian"
                     /label="AtGL1 sgRNA1"
     misc_RNA        9146..9231
                     /created_by="Florian"
                     /label="improved sgRNA backbone (Dang et al., 2015)"
     terminator      9232..9240
                     /created_by="Florian"
                     /modified_by="Florian"
                     /label="PolyT"
     Fragment        9245..9634
                     /Source_Sequence="referenceToDocument:
                     urn:local:.:zh-jlvmop1@11.3#0#87E03325E276A270E9958BB604EA
                     185E label: pBA6"
                     /Cloning_Method="Golden Gate Cloning"
                     /Enzymes="BbsI"
                     /Fragment_Type="Insert"
                     /label="pBA6 (insert 4)"
     promoter        9265..9511
                     /created_by="Florian"
                     /note="Derived using Geneious Prime 2021.0.3 'Annotate
                     from Database' based on nucleotide similarity"
                     /Transferred_From="L1_target2 in pTwist Amp High Copy -
                     fake primer PDS target2"
                     /Transferred_Similarity="100.00%"
                     /Primary_Match="100.00%; Adjusted-Interval-0:0/0; OsU6-2
                     promoter (<a href=""urn:local:.:5d-c2iy4z2"">L1_target2 in
                     pTwist Amp High Copy - fake primer PDS target2</a>)"
                     /Alternative_Match="100.00%; Adjusted-Interval-0:0/0;
                     OsU6-2 promoter (<a
                     href=""urn:local:.:1f-c2incxl"">L1_target2 in pTwist Amp
                     High Copy</a>)"
                     /Alternative_Match="100.00%; Adjusted-Interval-0:0/0;
                     OsU6-2 promoter (<a
                     href=""urn:local:.:1b-c2incxi"">L1_target1 in pTwist Amp
                     High Copy</a>)"
                     /Alternative_Match="100.00%; Adjusted-Interval-0:0/0;
                     OsU6-2 promoter (<a href=""urn:local:.:60-c2iy93f"">Level2
                     Plantain PDS KO vector final assembly</a>)"
                     /Alternative_Match="100.00%; Adjusted-Interval-0:0/0;
                     OsU6-2 promoter (<a href=""urn:local:.:60-c2iy93f"">Level2
                     Plantain PDS KO vector final assembly</a>)"
                     /Alternative_Match="100.00%; Adjusted-Interval-0:0/0;
                     OsU6-2 promoter (<a
                     href=""urn:local:.:52-c2iy3lf"">L1_target1 in pTwist Amp
                     High Copy - fake primer PDS target1</a>)"
                     /label="OsU6-2 promoter"
     misc_RNA        9512..9531
                     /created_by="Florian"
                     /modified_by="Florian"
                     /label="AtGL1 sgRNA2"
     misc_RNA        9532..9617
                     /created_by="Florian"
                     /label="improved sgRNA backbone (Dang et al., 2015)"
     terminator      9618..9626
                     /created_by="Florian"
                     /label="PolyT"
     Fragment        9631..14
                     /Source_Sequence="referenceToDocument:
                     urn:local:.:23s-io1dmhx@55.20#0#4E176BE1B9038EF829D16C873C
                     B33D84 label: pGMF003"
                     /Cloning_Method="Golden Gate Cloning"
                     /Enzymes="BbsI"
                     /Fragment_Type="Backbone"
                     /label="pGMF003 (backbone)"
     Misc._feature   complement(9648..9773)
                     /note="RB"
                     /note="color: #a6acb3; direction: LEFT"
                     /ApEinfo_fwdcolor="pink"
                     /ApEinfo_revcolor="pink"
                     /ApEinfo_graphicformat="arrow_data {{0 1 2 0 0 -1} {} 0}"
                     /modified_by="Florian"
                     /label="RB"
     primer_bind     complement(9766..9791)
                     /%GC="53.8"
                     /Hairpin_Tm="54.9"
                     /Self_Dimer_Tm="21.4"
                     /Tm="66.5"
                     /annotation_group="36966978831484006d7d75ac-f85f-4e6e-bd28
                     -cacb4831db27"
                     /created_by="primer3"
                     /Sequence="GAACCCTGTGGTTGGCATGCACATAC"
                     /Mismatches=0
                     /#_Off-target_Sites=0
                     /Off-target_Template="pICSL4723 L2 backbone"
                     /label="GMF001"
     CDS             12557..13348
                     /codon_start=1
                     /note="NPTII"
                     /note="color: #993366"
                     /translation="MAKMRISPELKKLIEKYRCVKDTEGMSPAKVYKLVGENENLYLK
                     MTDSRYKGTTYDVEREKDMMLWLEGKLPVPKVLHFERHDGWSNLLMSEADGVLCSEEY
                     EDEQSPEKIIELYAECIRLFHSIDISDCPYTNSLDSRLAELDYLLNNDLADVDCENWE
                     EDTPFKDPRELYDFLKTEKPEEELVFSHGDLGDSNIFVKDGKVSGFIDLGRSGRADKW
                     YDIA FCVRSLREDIGEEQYVELFFDLLGIKPDWEKIKYYILLDELF"
                     /ApEinfo_fwdcolor="pink"
                     /ApEinfo_revcolor="pink"
                     /ApEinfo_graphicformat="arrow_data {{0 1 2 0 0 -1} {} 0}"
                     /label="NPTII"
     rep_origin      13511..14125
                     /note="rep - pMB1"
                     /note="color: #a6acb3"
                     /ApEinfo_fwdcolor="pink"
                     /ApEinfo_revcolor="pink"
                     /ApEinfo_graphicformat="arrow_data {{0 1 2 0 0 -1} {} 0}"
                     /modified_by="Florian"
                     /label="rep - pMB1"
     Misc._feature   14177..14327
                     /note="LB"
                     /note="color: #a6acb3; direction: LEFT"
                     /ApEinfo_fwdcolor="pink"
                     /ApEinfo_revcolor="pink"
                     /ApEinfo_graphicformat="arrow_data {{0 1 2 0 0 -1} {} 0}"
                     /modified_by="Florian"
                     /label="LB"
     primer_bind     14242..14265
                     /%GC="50.0"
                     /Hairpin_Tm="None"
                     /Self_Dimer_Tm="None"
                     /Tm="61.3"
                     /annotation_group="3696697941807800155cbfc8-0945-40e4-97ff
                     -8edf075b060c"
                     /created_by="primer3"
                     /Sequence="CTGGTGGCAGGATATATTGTGGTG"
                     /Mismatches=0
                     /#_Off-target_Sites=0
                     /Off-target_Template="pICSL4723 L2 backbone"
                     /label="GMF002"
ORIGIN      
        1 gaacactctg tgccgaattc ggatccggag gaattccaat cccacaaaaa tctgagctta
       61 acagcacagt tgctcctctc agagcagaat cgggtattca acaccctcat atcaactact
      121 acgttgtgta taacggtcca catgccggta tatacgatga ctggggttgt acaaaggcgg
      181 caacaaacgg cgttcccgga gttgcacaca agaaatttgc cactattaca gaggcaagag
      241 cagcagctga cgcgtacaca acaagtcagc aaacagacag gttgaacttc atccccaaag
      301 gagaagctca actcaagccc aagagctttg ctaaggccct aacaagccca ccaaagcaaa
      361 aagcccactg gctcacgcta ggaaccaaaa ggcccagcag tgatccagcc ccaaaagaga
      421 tctcctttgc cccggagatt acaatggacg atttcctcta tctttacgat ctaggaagga
      481 agttcgaagg tgaaggtgac gacactatgt tcaccactga taatgagaag gttagcctct
      541 tcaatttcag aaagaatgct gacccacaga tggttagaga ggcctacgca gcaagtctca
      601 tcaagacgat ctacccgagt aacaatctcc aggagatcaa ataccttccc aagaaggtta
      661 aagatgcagt caaaagattc aggactaatt gcatcaagaa cacagagaaa gacatatttc
      721 tcaagatcag aagtactatt ccagtatgga cgattcaagg cttgcttcat aaaccaaggc
      781 aagtaataga gattggagtc tctaaaaagg tagttcctac tgaatctaag gccatgcatg
      841 gagtctaaga ttcaaatcga ggatctaaca gaactcgccg tcaagactgg cgaacagttc
      901 atacagagtc ttttacgact caatgacaag aagaaaatct tcgtcaacat ggtggagcac
      961 gacactctgg tctactccaa aaatgtcaaa gatacagtct cagaagatca aagggctatt
     1021 gagacttttc aacaaaggat aatttcggga aacctcctcg gattccattg cccagctatc
     1081 tgtcacttca tcgaaaggac agtagaaaag gaaggtggct cctacaaatg ccatcattgc
     1141 gataaaggaa aggctatcat tcaagatctc tctgccgaca gtggtcccaa agatggaccc
     1201 ccacccacga ggagcatcgt ggaaaaagaa gaggttccaa ccacgtctac aaagcaagtg
     1261 gattgatgtg acatctccac tgacgtaagg gatgacgcac aatcccacta tccttcgcaa
     1321 gacccttcct ctatataagg aagttcattt catttggaga ggacacgctc gagtataaga
     1381 gctcattttt acaacaatta ccaacaacaa caaacaacaa acaacattac aattacattt
     1441 acaattatcg atacaatgaa aaagcctgaa ctcaccgcga cgtctgtcga gaagtttctg
     1501 atcgaaaagt tcgacagcgt ctccgacctg atgcagctct cggagggcga agaatctcgt
     1561 gctttcagct tcgatgtagg agggcgtgga tatgtcctgc gggtaaatag ctgcgccgat
     1621 ggtttctaca aagatcgtta tgtttatcgg cactttgcat cggccgcgct cccgattccg
     1681 gaagtgcttg acattgggga attcagcgag agcctgacct attgcatctc ccgccgtgca
     1741 cagggtgtca cgttgcaaga cctgcctgaa accgaactgc ccgctgttct gcaggtaaat
     1801 ttctagtttt tctccttcat tttcttggtt aggacccttt tctcttttta tttttttgag
     1861 ctttgatctt tctttaaact gatctatttt ttaattgatt ggttatggtg taaatattac
     1921 atagctttaa ctgataatct gattacttta tttcgtgtgt ctatgatgat gatgataact
     1981 gcagccggtc gcggaggcca tggatgcgat cgctgcggcc gatcttagcc agacgagcgg
     2041 gttcggccca ttcggaccgc aaggaatcgg tcaatacact acatggcgtg atttcatatg
     2101 cgcgattgct gatccccatg tgtatcactg gcaaactgtg atggacgaca ccgtcagtgc
     2161 gtccgtcgcg caggctctcg atgagctgat gctttgggcc gaggactgcc ccgaagtccg
     2221 gcacctcgtg cacgcggatt tcggctccaa caatgtcctg acggacaatg gccgcataac
     2281 agcggtcatt gactggagcg aggcgatgtt cggggattcc caatacgagg tcgccaacat
     2341 cttcttctgg aggccgtggt tggcttgtat ggagcagcag acgcgctact tcgagcggag
     2401 gcatccggag cttgcaggat cgccgcggct ccgggcgtat atgctccgca ttggtcttga
     2461 ccaactctat cagagcttgg ttgacggcaa tttcgatgat gcagcttggg cgcagggtcg
     2521 atgcgacgca atcgtccgat ccggagccgg gactgtcggg cgtacacaaa tcgcccgcag
     2581 aagcgcggcc gtctggaccg atggctgtgt agaagtactc gccgatagtg gaaaccgacg
     2641 ccccagcact cgtccgaggg caaaggaata ggcttctcta gctagagtcg atcgacaagc
     2701 tcgagtttct ccataataat gtgtgagtag ttcccagata agggaattag ggttcctata
     2761 gggtttcgct catgtgttga gcatataaga aacccttagt atgtatttgt atttgtaaaa
     2821 tacttctatc aataaaattt ctaattccta aaaccaaaat ccagtactaa aatccagatc
     2881 gctgcaagaa ttcaagcttg gaggtcgagc tgcaggtcaa cggatcagga tattcttgtt
     2941 taagatgttg aactctatgg aggtttgtat gaactgatga tctaggaccg gataagttcc
     3001 cttcttcata gcgaacttat tcaaagaatg ttttgtgtat cattcttgtt acattgttat
     3061 taatgaaaaa atattattgg tcattggact gaacacgagt gttaaatatg gaccaggccc
     3121 caaataagat ccattgatat atgaattaaa taacaagaat aaatcgagtc accaaaccac
     3181 ttgccttttt taacgagact tgttcaccaa cttgatacaa aagtcattat cctatgcaaa
     3241 tcaataatca tacaaaaata tccaataaca ctaaaaaatt aaaagaaatg gataatttca
     3301 caatatgtta tacgataaag aagttacttt tccaagaaat tcactgattt tataagccca
     3361 cttgcattag ataaatggca aaaaaaaaca aaaaggaaaa gaaataaagc acgaagaatt
     3421 ctagaaaata cgaaatacgc ttcaatgcag tgggacccac ggttcaatta ttgccaattt
     3481 tcagctccac cgtatattta aaaaataaaa cgataatgct aaaaaaatat aaatcgtaac
     3541 gatcgttaaa tctcaacggc tggatcttat gacgaccgtt agaaattgtg gttgtcgacg
     3601 agtcagtaat aaacggcgtc aaagtggttg cagccggcac acacgagtcg tgtttatcaa
     3661 ctcaaagcac aaatactttt cctcaaccta aaaataaggc aattagccaa aaacaacttt
     3721 gcgtgtaaac aacgctcaat acacgtgtca ttttattatt agctattgct tcaccgcctt
     3781 agctttctcg tgacctagtc gtcctcgtct tttcttcttc ttcttctata aaacaatacc
     3841 caaagagctc ttcttcttca caattcagat ttcaatttct caaaatctta aaaactttct
     3901 ctcaattctc tctaccgtga tcaaggtaaa tttctgtgtt ccttattctc tcaaaatctt
     3961 cgattttgtt ttcgttcgat cccaatttcg tatatgttct ttggtttaga ttctgttaat
     4021 cttagatcga acacgatttt ctgggtttga tcgttagata tcatcttaat tctcgattag
     4081 ggtttcatag atatcatccg atttgttcaa ataatttgag ttttgtcgaa taattactct
     4141 tcgatttgtg atttctatct agatctggtg ttagtttcta gtttgtgcga tcgaatttgt
     4201 cgattaatct gagtttttct gattaacagg aatggataag aagtactcta tcggactcga
     4261 tatcggaact aactctgtgg gatgggctgt gatcaccgat gagtacaagg tgccatctaa
     4321 gaagttcaag gttctcggaa acaccgatag gcactctatc aagaaaaacc ttatcggtgc
     4381 tctcctcttc gattctggtg aaactgctga ggctaccaga ctcaagagaa ccgctagaag
     4441 aaggtacacc agaagaaaga acaggatctg ctacctccaa gagatcttct ctaacgagat
     4501 ggctaaagtg gatgattcat tcttccacag gctcgaagag tcattcctcg tggaagaaga
     4561 taagaagcac gagaggcacc ctatcttcgg aaacatcgtt gatgaggtgg cataccacga
     4621 gaagtaccct actatctacc acctcagaaa gaagctcgtt gattctactg ataaggctga
     4681 tctcaggctc atctacctcg ctctcgctca catgatcaag ttcagaggac acttcctcat
     4741 cgagggtgat ctcaaccctg ataactctga tgtggataag ttgttcatcc agctcgtgca
     4801 gacctacaac cagcttttcg aagagaaccc tatcaacgct tcaggtgtgg atgctaaggc
     4861 tatcctctct gctaggctct ctaagtcaag aaggcttgag aacctcattg ctcagctccc
     4921 tggtgagaag aagaacggac ttttcggaaa cttgatcgct ctctctctcg gactcacccc
     4981 taacttcaag tctaacttcg atctcgctga ggatgcaaag ctccagctct caaaggatac
     5041 ctacgatgat gatctcgata acctcctcgc tcagatcgga gatcagtacg ctgatttgtt
     5101 cctcgctgct aagaacctct ctgatgctat cctcctcagt gatatcctca gagtgaacac
     5161 cgagatcacc aaggctccac tctcagcttc tatgatcaag agatacgatg agcaccacca
     5221 ggatctcaca cttctcaagg ctcttgttag acagcagctc ccagagaagt acaaagagat
     5281 tttcttcgat cagtctaaga acggatacgc tggttacatc gatggtggtg catctcaaga
     5341 agagttctac aagttcatca agcctatcct cgagaagatg gatggaaccg aggaactcct
     5401 cgtgaagctc aatagagagg atcttctcag aaagcagagg accttcgata acggatctat
     5461 ccctcatcag atccacctcg gagagttgca cgctatcctt agaaggcaag aggatttcta
     5521 cccattcctc aaggataaca gggaaaagat tgagaagatt ctcaccttca gaatccctta
     5581 ctacgtggga cctctcgcta gaggaaactc aagattcgct tggatgacca gaaagtctga
     5641 ggaaaccatc accccttgga acttcgaaga ggtggtggat aagggtgcta gtgctcagtc
     5701 tttcatcgag aggatgacca acttcgataa gaaccttcca aacgagaagg tgctccctaa
     5761 gcactctttg ctctacgagt acttcaccgt gtacaacgag ttgaccaagg ttaagtacgt
     5821 gaccgaggga atgaggaagc ctgctttttt gtcaggtgag caaaagaagg ctatcgttga
     5881 tctcttgttc aagaccaaca gaaaggtgac cgtgaagcag ctcaaagagg attacttcaa
     5941 gaaaatcgag tgcttcgatt cagttgagat ttctggtgtt gaggataggt tcaacgcatc
     6001 tctcggaacc taccacgatc tcctcaagat cattaaggat aaggatttct tggataacga
     6061 ggaaaacgag gatatcttgg aggatatcgt tcttaccctc accctctttg aagatagaga
     6121 gatgattgaa gaaaggctca agacctacgc tcatctcttc gatgataagg tgatgaagca
     6181 gttgaagaga agaagataca ctggttgggg aaggctctca agaaagctca ttaacggaat
     6241 cagggataag cagtctggaa agacaatcct tgatttcctc aagtctgatg gattcgctaa
     6301 cagaaacttc atgcagctca tccacgatga ttctctcacc tttaaagagg atatccagaa
     6361 ggctcaggtt tcaggacagg gtgatagtct ccatgagcat atcgctaacc tcgctggatc
     6421 tcctgcaatc aagaagggaa tcctccagac tgtgaaggtt gtggatgagt tggtgaaggt
     6481 gatgggaagg cataagcctg agaacatcgt gatcgaaatg gctagagaga accagaccac
     6541 tcagaaggga cagaagaact ctagggaaag gatgaagagg atcgaggaag gtatcaaaga
     6601 gcttggatct cagatcctca aagagcaccc tgttgagaac actcagctcc agaatgagaa
     6661 gctctacctc tactacctcc agaacggaag ggatatgtat gtggatcaag agttggatat
     6721 caacaggctc tctgattacg atgttgatca tatcgtgcca cagtcattct tgaaggatga
     6781 ttctatcgat aacaaggtgc tcaccaggtc tgataagaac aggggtaaga gtgataacgt
     6841 gccaagtgaa gaggttgtga agaaaatgaa gaactattgg aggcagctcc tcaacgctaa
     6901 gctcatcact cagagaaagt tcgataactt gactaaggct gagaggggag gactctctga
     6961 attggataag gcaggattca tcaagaggca gcttgtggaa accaggcaga tcactaagca
     7021 cgttgcacag atcctcgatt ctaggatgaa caccaagtac gatgagaacg ataagttgat
     7081 cagggaagtg aaggttatca ccctcaagtc aaagctcgtg tctgatttca gaaaggattt
     7141 ccaattctac aaggtgaggg aaatcaacaa ctaccaccac gctcacgatg cttaccttaa
     7201 cgctgttgtt ggaaccgctc tcatcaagaa gtatcctaag ctcgagtcag agttcgtgta
     7261 cggtgattac aaggtgtacg atgtgaggaa gatgatcgct aagtctgagc aagagatcgg
     7321 aaaggctacc gctaagtatt tcttctactc taacatcatg aatttcttca agaccgagat
     7381 taccctcgct aacggtgaga tcagaaagag gccactcatc gagacaaacg gtgaaacagg
     7441 tgagatcgtg tgggataagg gaagggattt cgctaccgtt agaaaggtgc tctctatgcc
     7501 acaggtgaac atcgttaaga aaaccgaggt gcagaccggt ggattctcta aagagtctat
     7561 cctccctaag aggaactctg ataagctcat tgctaggaag aaggattggg accctaagaa
     7621 atacggtggt ttcgattctc ctaccgtggc ttactctgtt ctcgttgtgg ctaaggttga
     7681 gaagggaaag agtaagaagc tcaagtctgt taaggaactt ctcggaatca ctatcatgga
     7741 aaggtcatct ttcgagaaga acccaatcga tttcctcgag gctaagggat acaaagaggt
     7801 taagaaggat ctcatcatca agctcccaaa gtactcactc ttcgaactcg agaacggtag
     7861 aaagaggatg ctcgcttctg ctggtgagct tcaaaaggga aacgagcttg ctctcccatc
     7921 taagtacgtt aactttcttt acctcgcttc tcactacgag aagttgaagg gatctccaga
     7981 agataacgag cagaagcaac ttttcgttga gcagcacaag cactacttgg atgagatcat
     8041 cgagcagatc tctgagttct ctaaaagggt gatcctcgct gatgcaaacc tcgataaggt
     8101 gttgtctgct tacaacaagc acagagataa gcctatcagg gaacaggcag agaacatcat
     8161 ccatctcttc acccttacca acctcggtgc tcctgctgct ttcaagtact tcgatacaac
     8221 catcgatagg aagagataca cctctaccaa agaagtgctc gatgctaccc tcatccatca
     8281 gtctatcact ggactctacg agactaggat cgatctctca cagctcggtg gtgattcaag
     8341 ggctgatcct aagaagaaga ggaaggtttg agctttccag gcctcccagc tttcgtccgt
     8401 atcatcggtt tcgacaacgt tcgtcaagtt caatgcatca gtttcattgc ccacacacca
     8461 gaatcctact aagtttgagt attatggcat tggaaaagct gttttcttct atcatttgtt
     8521 ctgcttgtaa tttactgtgt tctttcagtt tttgttttcg gacatcaaaa tgcaaatgga
     8581 tggataagag ttaataaatg atatggtcct tttgttcatt ctcaaattat tattatctgt
     8641 tgtttttact ttaatgggtt gaatttaagt aagaaaggaa ctaacagtgt gatattaagg
     8701 tgcaatgtta gacatataaa acagtctttc acctctcttt ggttatgtct tgaattggtt
     8761 tgtttcttca cttatctgtg taatcaagtt tactatgagt ctatgatcaa gtaattatgc
     8821 aatcaagtta agtacagtat aggcttgagc tccccgctac tagaattcga gctcggaggg
     8881 atcatgaacc aacggcctgg ctgtatttgg tggttgtgta gggagatggg gagaagaaaa
     8941 gcccgattct cttcgctgtg atgggctgga tgcatgcggg ggagcgggag gcccaagtac
     9001 gtgcacggtg agcggcccac agggcgagtg tgagcgcgag aggcgggagg aacagtttag
     9061 taccacattg cccagctaac tcgaacgcga ccaacttata aacccgcgcg ctgtcgcttg
     9121 tgttgggaaa agttgtagac tgagagtttc agagctatgc tggaaacagc atagcaagtt
     9181 gaaataaggc tagtccgtta tcaacttgaa aaagtggcac cgagtcggtg cttttttttt
     9241 cgctttacga attcccatgg ggagggatca tgaaccaacg gcctggctgt atttggtggt
     9301 tgtgtaggga gatggggaga agaaaagccc gattctcttc gctgtgatgg gctggatgca
     9361 tgcgggggag cgggaggccc aagtacgtgc acggtgagcg gcccacaggg cgagtgtgag
     9421 cgcgagaggc gggaggaaca gtttagtacc acattgccca gctaactcga acgcgaccaa
     9481 cttataaacc cgcgcgctgt cgcttgtgtt gttgagccct aatgtgaaca agtttcagag
     9541 ctatgctgga aacagcatag caagttgaaa taaggctagt ccgttatcaa cttgaaaaag
     9601 tggcaccgag tcggtgcttt ttttttcgct gggacacgaa gtgatccgtt taaactatca
     9661 gtgtttgaca ggatatattg gcgggtaaac ctaagagaaa agagcgttta ttagaataat
     9721 cggatattta aaagggcgtg aaaaggttta tccgttcgtc catttgtatg tgcatgccaa
     9781 ccacagggtt cccctcggga gtcagccgtg cggctgcatg aaatcctggc cggtttgtct
     9841 gatgccaagc tggcggcctg gccggccagc ttggccgctg aagaaaccga gcgccgccgt
     9901 ctaaaaaggt gatgtgtatt tgagtaaaac agcttgcgtc atgcggtcgc tgcgtatatg
     9961 atgcgatgag taaataaaca aatacgcaag gggaacgcat gaaggttatc gctgtactta
    10021 accagaaagg cgggtcaggc aagacgacca tcgcaaccca tctagcccgc gccctgcaac
    10081 tcgccggggc cgatgttctg ttagtcgatt ccgatcccca gggcagtgcc cgcgattggg
    10141 cggccgtgcg ggaagatcaa ccgctaaccg ttgtcggcat cgaccgcccg acgattgacc
    10201 gcgacgtgaa ggccatcggc cggcgcgact tcgtagtgat cgacggagcg ccccaggcgg
    10261 cggacttggc tgtgtccgcg atcaaggcag ccgacttcgt gctgattccg gtgcagccaa
    10321 gcccttacga catatgggcc accgccgacc tggtggagct ggttaagcag cgcattgagg
    10381 tcacggatgg aaggctacaa gcggcctttg tcgtgtcgcg ggcgatcaaa ggcacgcgca
    10441 tcggcggtga ggttgccgag gcgctggccg ggtacgagct gcccattctt gagtcccgta
    10501 tcacgcagcg cgtgagctac ccaggcactg ccgccgccgg cacaaccgtt cttgaatcag
    10561 aacccgaggg cgacgctgcc cgcgaggtcc aggcgctggc cgctgaaatt aaatcaaaac
    10621 tcatttgagt taatgaggta aagagaaaat gagcaaaagc acaaacacgc taagtgccgg
    10681 ccgtccgagc gcacgcagca gcaaggctgc aacgttggcc agcctggcag acacgccagc
    10741 catgaagcgg gtcaactttc agttgccggc ggaggatcac accaagctga agatgtacgc
    10801 ggtacgccaa ggcaagacca ttaccgagct gctatctgaa tacatcgcgc agctaccaga
    10861 gtaaatgagc aaatgaataa atgagtagat gaattttagc ggctaaagga ggcggcatgg
    10921 aaaatcaaga acaaccaggc accgacgccg tggaatgccc catgtgtgga ggaacgggcg
    10981 gttggccagg cgtaagcggc tgggttgtct gccggccctg caatggcact ggaaccccca
    11041 agcccgagga atcggcgtga gcggtcgcaa accatccggc ccggtacaaa tcggcgcggc
    11101 gctgggtgat gacctggtgg agaagttgaa ggccgcgcag gccgcccagc ggcaacgcat
    11161 cgaggcagaa gcacgccccg gtgaatcgtg gcaagcggcc gctgatcgaa tccgcaaaga
    11221 atcccggcaa ccgccggcag ccggtgcgtc gtcgattagg aagccgccca agggcgacga
    11281 gcaaccagat tttttcgttc cgatgctcta tgacgtgggc acccgcgata gtcgcagcat
    11341 catggacgtg gccgttttcc gtctgtcgaa gcgtgaccga cgagctggcg aggtgatccg
    11401 ctacgagctt ccagacgggc acgtagaggt ttccgcaggg ccggccggca tggccagtgt
    11461 gtgggattac gacctggtac tgatggcggt ttcccatcta accgaatcca tgaaccgata
    11521 ccgggaaggg aagggagaca agcccggccg cgtgttccgt ccacacgttg cggacgtact
    11581 caagttctgc cggcgagccg atggcggaaa gcagaaagac gacctggtag aaacctgcat
    11641 tcggttaaac accacgcacg ttgccatgca gcgtacgaag aaggccaaga acggccgcct
    11701 ggtgacggta tccgagggtg aagccttgat tagccgctac aagatcgtaa agagcgaaac
    11761 cgggcggccg gagtacatcg agatcgagct agctgattgg atgtaccgcg agattacaga
    11821 aggcaagaac ccggacgtgc tgacggttca ccccgattac tttttgatcg atcccggcat
    11881 cggccgtttt ctctaccgcc tggcacgccg cgccgcaggc aaggcagaag ccagatggtt
    11941 gttcaagacg atctacgaac gcagtggcag cgccggagag ttcaagaagt tctgtttcac
    12001 cgtgcgcaag ctgatcgggt caaatgacct gccggagtac gatttgaagg aggaggcggg
    12061 gcaggctggc ccgatcctag tcatgcgcta ccgcaacctg atcgagggcg aagcatccgc
    12121 cggttcctaa tgtacggagc agatgctagg gcaaattgcc ctagcagggg aaaaaggtcg
    12181 aaaaagcttc tttcctgtgg atagcacgta cattgggaac ccaaagccgt acattgggaa
    12241 ccggaacccg tacattggga acccaaagcc gtacattggg aaccggtcac acatgtaagt
    12301 gactgatata aaagagaaaa aaggcgattt ttccgcctaa aactctttaa aacttattaa
    12361 aactcttaaa acccgcctgg cctgtgcata actgtctggc cagcgcacag ccgaacagct
    12421 gcaaaaagcg cccacatcaa ggctccgagt gcgcggaacc cctatttgtt tatttttcta
    12481 aatacattca aatatgtatc cgctcatgag acaataaccc tgataaatgc ttcaataata
    12541 ttgaaaaagg aagagtatgg ctaaaatgag aatatcaccg gaattgaaaa aactgatcga
    12601 aaaataccgc tgcgtaaaag atacggaagg aatgtctcct gctaaggtat ataagctggt
    12661 gggagaaaat gaaaacctat atttaaaaat gacggacagc cggtataaag ggaccaccta
    12721 tgatgtggaa cgggaaaagg acatgatgct atggctggaa ggaaagctgc ctgttccaaa
    12781 ggtcctgcac tttgaacggc atgatggctg gagcaatctg ctcatgagtg aggccgatgg
    12841 cgtcctttgc tcggaagagt atgaagatga acaaagccct gaaaagatta tcgagctgta
    12901 tgcggagtgc atcaggctct ttcactccat cgacatatcg gattgtccct atacgaatag
    12961 cttagacagc cgcttagccg aattggatta cttactgaat aacgatctgg ccgatgtgga
    13021 ttgcgaaaac tgggaagagg acactccatt taaagatccg cgcgagctgt atgatttttt
    13081 aaagacggaa aagcccgaag aggaacttgt cttttcccac ggcgacctgg gagacagcaa
    13141 catctttgtg aaagatggca aagtaagtgg ctttattgat cttgggagaa gcggcagggc
    13201 ggacaagtgg tatgacattg ccttctgcgt ccggtcgctc agggaggata tcggggaaga
    13261 acagtatgtc gagctatttt ttgacttact ggggatcaag cctgattggg agaaaataaa
    13321 atattatatt ttactggatg aattgtttta gctgtcagac caagtttact catatatact
    13381 ttagattgat ttaaaacttc atttttaatt taaaaggatc taggtgaaga tcctttttga
    13441 taatctcatg accaaaatcc cttaacgtga gttttcgttc cactgagcgt cagaccccgt
    13501 agaaaagatc aaaggatctt cttgagatcc tttttttctg cgcgtaatct gctgcttgca
    13561 aacaaaaaaa ccaccgctac cagcggtggt ttgtttgccg gatcaagagc taccaactct
    13621 ttttccgaag gtaactggct tcagcagagc gcagatacca aatactgttc ttctagtgta
    13681 gccgtagtta ggccaccact tcaagaactc tgtagcaccg cctacatacc tcgctctgct
    13741 aatcctgtta ccagtggctg ctgccagtgg cgataagtcg tgtcttaccg ggttggactc
    13801 aagacgatag ttaccggata aggcgcagcg gtcgggctga acggggggtt cgtgcacaca
    13861 gcccagcttg gagcgaacga cctacaccga actgagatac ctacagcgtg agctatgaga
    13921 aagcgccacg cttcccgaag ggagaaaggc ggacaggtat ccggtaagcg gcagggtcgg
    13981 aacaggagag cgcacgaggg agcttccagg gggaaacgcc tggtatcttt atagtcctgt
    14041 cgggtttcgc cacctctgac ttgagcgtcg atttttgtga tgctcgtcag gggggcggag
    14101 cctatggaaa aacgccagca acgcggcctt tttacggttc ctgctcggat ctgttggacc
    14161 ggacagtagt catggttgat gggctgcctg tatcgagtgg tgattttgtg ccgagctgcc
    14221 ggtcggggag ctgttggctg gctggtggca ggatatattg tggtgtaaac aaattgacgc
    14281 ttagacaact taataacaca ttgcggacgt ttttaatgta ctggggtt
//
