# Supplementary material for: Developing a Molecular Toolkit to ENABLE all to apply CRISPR/Cas9-based Gene Editing in planta
Source: bioRxiv preprint, doi:10.1101/2025.11.09.687425, version 2 (2025-11-13)
Supplement: Supplementary File 1 - Vector Sequences [file 687425_file03.zip › Vector sequences/Assembled vectors for this study/L2 CasC_OsU6-2p__OsPDS1_sgRNAs.gb]

LOCUS       L2_CasC_OsU6-2p::OsPDS1_sgRNAs       14099 bp    DNA     circular UNA 02-SEP-2025
DEFINITION  .
ACCESSION   urn.local...zv-jlvmop1
VERSION     urn.local...zv-jlvmop1
KEYWORDS    .
SOURCE      
  ORGANISM  .
FEATURES             Location/Qualifiers
     Fragment        11..2658
                     /Source_Sequence="referenceToDocument:
                     urn:local:.:23v-io1dmhx@29.9#0#C2C246A7532DD476B25AADA008B
                     779FB label: pGMF006"
                     /Cloning_Method="Golden Gate Cloning"
                     /Enzymes="BbsI"
                     /Fragment_Type="Insert"
                     /label="pGMF006 (insert 1)"
     promoter        31..1368
                     /vntifkey=29
                     /modified_by="Florian"
                     /note="Derived using Geneious Prime 2021.2.2 'Annotate
                     from Database' based on nucleotide similarity"
                     /Transferred_From="L1 35Sp::eGFP-NLS:35St "
                     /Transferred_Similarity="100.00%"
                     /Primary_Match="100.00%; Adjusted-Interval-0:0/0; 35S
                     promoter (Cauliflower Mosaic Virus) (<a
                     href=""urn:local:.:v-dkb2238"">L1 35Sp::eGFP-NLS:35St
                     </a>)"
                     /Alternative_Match="100.00%; Adjusted-Interval-0:0/0;
                     Promoter, 35S (Cauliflower Mosaic Virus) (<a
                     href=""urn:local:.:7o5-d1z2kwz"">Final L2 for targeting
                     PDS</a>)"
                     /Alternative_Match="100.00%; Adjusted-Interval-0:0/0;
                     Promoter, 35S (Cauliflower Mosaic Virus) (<a
                     href=""urn:local:.:7jr-d1yz7zq"">pICSL11059
                     35Sp::HPTII:35St</a>)"
                     /Alternative_Match="100.00%; Adjusted-Interval-0:0/0;
                     Promoter, 35s (Cauliflower Mosaic Virus) (<a
                     href=""urn:local:.:f-c2iltpe"">pICSL11059</a>)"
                     /Alternative_Match="100.00%; Adjusted-Interval-0:0/0;
                     Promoter, 35s (Cauliflower Mosaic Virus) (<a
                     href=""urn:local:.:60-c2iy93f"">Level2 Plantain PDS KO
                     vector final assembly</a>)"
                     /label="35S promoter (Cauliflower Mosaic Virus)"
     5'_UTR          1385..1446
                     /vntifkey=52
                     /note="Derived using Geneious Prime 2021.2.2 'Annotate
                     from Database' based on nucleotide similarity"
                     /Transferred_From="pICSL11059"
                     /Transferred_Similarity="100.00%"
                     /Primary_Match="100.00%; Adjusted-Interval-0:0/0;
                     Promoter, 35s (Cauliflower Mosaic Virus) (<a
                     href=""urn:local:.:f-c2iltpe"">pICSL11059</a>)"
                     /Alternative_Match="100.00%; Adjusted-Interval-0:0/0;
                     Promoter, 35s (Cauliflower Mosaic Virus) (<a
                     href=""urn:local:.:60-c2iy93f"">Level2 Plantain PDS KO
                     vector final assembly</a>)"
                     /Alternative_Match="100.00%; Adjusted-Interval-0:0/0; TMV
                     Omega (<a href=""urn:local:.:v-dkb2238"">L1
                     35Sp::eGFP-NLS:35St </a>)"
                     /Alternative_Match="100.00%; Adjusted-Interval-0:0/0; TMV
                     Omega (<a href=""urn:local:.:60-c2iy93f"">Level2 Plantain
                     PDS KO vector final assembly</a>)"
                     /Alternative_Match="100.00%; Adjusted-Interval-0:0/0; TMV
                     Omega (<a href=""urn:local:.:7o5-d1z2kwz"">Final L2 for
                     targeting PDS</a>)"
                     /Alternative_Match="100.00%; Adjusted-Interval-0:0/0; TMV
                     Omega (<a href=""urn:local:.:7o5-d1z2kwz"">Final L2 for
                     targeting PDS</a>)"
                     /Alternative_Match="100.00%; Adjusted-Interval-0:0/0; TMV
                     Omega (<a href=""urn:local:.:7jr-d1yz7zq"">pICSL11059
                     35Sp::HPTII:35St</a>)"
                     /Alternative_Match="100.00%; Adjusted-Interval-0:0/0; TMV
                     Omega (<a href=""urn:local:.:w-c2ilwp9"">pFH52</a>)"
                     /Alternative_Match="100.00%; Adjusted-Interval-0:0/0; TMV
                     Omega (<a href=""urn:local:.:7jz-d1yz8pq"">pFH52
                     2x35Sp::SpCas9:NOSt</a>)"
                     /label="Promoter, 35s (Cauliflower Mosaic Virus)"
     CDS             1456..2172
                     /vntifkey=4
                     /modified_by="Florian"
                     /note="Derived using Geneious Prime 2021.2.2 'Annotate
                     from Database' based on nucleotide similarity"
                     /Transferred_From="L1 35Sp::eGFP-NLS:35St "
                     /Transferred_Similarity="100.00%"
                     /Primary_Match="100.00%; Adjusted-Interval-0:0/0; eGFP (<a
                     href=""urn:local:.:v-dkb2238"">L1 35Sp::eGFP-NLS:35St
                     </a>)"
                     /label="eGFP"
     primer_bind     complement(1530..1549)
                     /%GC="60.0"
                     /Hairpin_Tm="37.9"
                     /Self_Dimer_Tm="None"
                     /Tm="61.8"
                     /Sequence="CGGACACGCTGAACTTGTGG"
                     /created_by="primer3"
                     /note="Derived using Geneious Prime 2024.0.7 'Annotate
                     from Database' based on nucleotide similarity"
                     /Transferred_From="GMF128"
                     /Transferred_Similarity="100.00%"
                     /Primary_Match="100.00%; Adjusted-Interval-0:0/0; <a
                     href=""urn:local:.:253-i62m7um"">GMF128</a>"
                     /Alternative_Match="100.00%; Adjusted-Interval-0:0/0;
                     GMF128 (<a href=""urn:local:.:1d4-dvu4edz"">pICSL4723 L2
                     backbone - pGMF006 - pFH52 2x35Sp::SpCas9:NOSt - pGMF001
                     with PDS target1 - pGMF002 with PDS target2</a>)"
                     /label="GMF128"
     CDS             2179..2442
                     /codon_start=1
                     /note="/created_by=User"
                     /Original_Translation="AGSGAGGEFKREEQARKAKVNNEKKTEIVKPESCS
                     NEGDVKDLKRKDSEDGNEGEEEEASSKPKKPKVALSHLQDIDDTEADQEEE*"
                     /note="Derived using Geneious Prime 2021.2.2 'Annotate
                     from Database' based on nucleotide similarity"
                     /Transferred_From="L1 35Sp::eGFP-NLS:35St "
                     /Transferred_Similarity="100.00%"
                     /Primary_Match="100.00%; Adjusted-Interval-0:0/0; N7-NLS
                     (<a href=""urn:local:.:v-dkb2238"">L1 35Sp::eGFP-NLS:35St
                     </a>)"
                     /modified_by="Florian"
                     /label="N7-NLS"
     terminator      2447..2650
                     /vntifkey=43
                     /modified_by="Florian"
                     /note="Derived using Geneious Prime 2021.2.2 'Annotate
                     from Database' based on nucleotide similarity"
                     /Transferred_From="L1 35Sp::eGFP-NLS:35St "
                     /Transferred_Similarity="100.00%"
                     /Primary_Match="100.00%; Adjusted-Interval-0:0/0; 3'
                     untranslated region and terminator, 35S (Cauliflower
                     Mosaic Virus) (<a href=""urn:local:.:v-dkb2238"">L1
                     35Sp::eGFP-NLS:35St </a>)"
                     /Alternative_Match="100.00%; Adjusted-Interval-0:0/0; 3'
                     untranslated region and terminator, 35S (Cauliflower
                     Mosaic Virus) (<a href=""urn:local:.:7o5-d1z2kwz"">Final
                     L2 for targeting PDS</a>)"
                     /Alternative_Match="100.00%; Adjusted-Interval-0:0/0; 3'
                     untranslated region and terminator, 35S (Cauliflower
                     Mosaic Virus) (<a
                     href=""urn:local:.:7jr-d1yz7zq"">pICSL11059
                     35Sp::HPTII:35St</a>)"
                     /Alternative_Match="100.00%; Adjusted-Interval-0:0/0; 3'
                     untranslated region and terminator, 35s (Cauliflower
                     Mosaic Virus) (<a
                     href=""urn:local:.:f-c2iltpe"">pICSL11059</a>)"
                     /Alternative_Match="100.00%; Adjusted-Interval-0:0/0; 3'
                     untranslated region and terminator, 35s (Cauliflower
                     Mosaic Virus) (<a href=""urn:local:.:60-c2iy93f"">Level2
                     Plantain PDS KO vector final assembly</a>)"
                     /label="3' untranslated region and terminator, 35S
                     (Cauliflower Mosaic Virus)"
     primer_bind     2507..2526
                     /%GC="40.0"
                     /Hairpin_Tm="None"
                     /Self_Dimer_Tm="None"
                     /Tm="51.2"
                     /annotation_group="1133586679314100f52be38e-67e6-406b-bf6f
                     -4da257e68b41"
                     /created_by="primer3"
                     /Sequence="AGATAAGGGAATTAGGGTTC"
                     /Mismatches=0
                     /#_Local_Off-target_Sites=0
                     /Local_Off-target="pBA20"
                     /label="GMF003"
     Fragment        2655..8633
                     /Source_Sequence="referenceToDocument:
                     urn:local:.:3q0-io1j6z8@24.11#0#7D758C0B9FAB053FA13BEA8997
                     7FEDE2 label: CasC pFH54"
                     /Cloning_Method="Golden Gate Cloning"
                     /Enzymes="BbsI"
                     /Fragment_Type="Insert"
                     /label="CasC pFH54 (insert 2)"
     promoter        2675..4001
                     /modified_by="hahnf"
                     /label="UBIQUITIN10 promoter + 5'UTR (Arabidopsis
                     thaliana)"
     CDS             4003..8139
                     /modified_by="hahnf"
                     /label="SpCas9 (Arabidopsis optimized)"
     primer_bind     complement(4075..4094)
                     /%GC="40.0"
                     /Hairpin_Tm="None"
                     /Self_Dimer_Tm="None"
                     /Tm="53.7"
                     /annotation_group="80149160377800adfcf2f2-5b2a-415b-885f-2
                     e1fc12886cb"
                     /created_by="primer3"
                     /Sequence="TTCTTAGATGGCACCTTGTA"
                     /Mismatches=0
                     /#_Local_Off-target_Sites=0
                     /Local_Off-target="CasC pFH54 "
                     /label="GMF127"
     sig_peptide     8119..8139
                     /created_by="hahnf"
                     /label="SV40 NLS"
     Stop_codon      8140..8142
                     /created_by="hahnf"
                     /modified_by="hahnf"
                     /label="Stop"
     terminator      8149..8617
                     /created_by="hahnf"
                     /label="Pea 3A terminator"
     Fragment        8630..9019
                     /Source_Sequence="referenceToDocument:
                     urn:local:.:zc-jlvmop1@15.3#0#F333D279B705A79128068907D268
                     D2A7 label: pBA1"
                     /Cloning_Method="Golden Gate Cloning"
                     /Enzymes="BbsI"
                     /Fragment_Type="Insert"
                     /label="pBA1 (insert 3)"
     promoter        8650..8896
                     /created_by="Florian"
                     /note="Derived using Geneious Prime 2021.0.3 'Annotate
                     from Database' based on nucleotide similarity"
                     /Transferred_From="L1_target2 in pTwist Amp High Copy -
                     fake primer PDS target2"
                     /Transferred_Similarity="100.00%"
                     /Primary_Match="100.00%; Adjusted-Interval-0:0/0; OsU6-2
                     promoter (<a href=""urn:local:.:5d-c2iy4z2"">L1_target2 in
                     pTwist Amp High Copy - fake primer PDS target2</a>)"
                     /Alternative_Match="100.00%; Adjusted-Interval-0:0/0;
                     OsU6-2 promoter (<a
                     href=""urn:local:.:1f-c2incxl"">L1_target2 in pTwist Amp
                     High Copy</a>)"
                     /Alternative_Match="100.00%; Adjusted-Interval-0:0/0;
                     OsU6-2 promoter (<a
                     href=""urn:local:.:1b-c2incxi"">L1_target1 in pTwist Amp
                     High Copy</a>)"
                     /Alternative_Match="100.00%; Adjusted-Interval-0:0/0;
                     OsU6-2 promoter (<a href=""urn:local:.:60-c2iy93f"">Level2
                     Plantain PDS KO vector final assembly</a>)"
                     /Alternative_Match="100.00%; Adjusted-Interval-0:0/0;
                     OsU6-2 promoter (<a href=""urn:local:.:60-c2iy93f"">Level2
                     Plantain PDS KO vector final assembly</a>)"
                     /Alternative_Match="100.00%; Adjusted-Interval-0:0/0;
                     OsU6-2 promoter (<a
                     href=""urn:local:.:52-c2iy3lf"">L1_target1 in pTwist Amp
                     High Copy - fake primer PDS target1</a>)"
                     /label="OsU6-2 promoter"
     misc_RNA        8897..8916
                     /created_by="Florian"
                     /modified_by="Florian"
                     /label="OsPDS sgRNA1"
     misc_RNA        8917..9002
                     /created_by="Florian"
                     /label="improved sgRNA backbone (Dang et al., 2015)"
     terminator      9003..9011
                     /created_by="Florian"
                     /modified_by="Florian"
                     /label="PolyT"
     Fragment        9016..9405
                     /Source_Sequence="referenceToDocument:
                     urn:local:.:zd-jlvmop1@13.3#0#9459D27E2005A3A9698CA55E49D9
                     C31C label: pBA2"
                     /Cloning_Method="Golden Gate Cloning"
                     /Enzymes="BbsI"
                     /Fragment_Type="Insert"
                     /label="pBA2 (insert 4)"
     promoter        9036..9282
                     /created_by="Florian"
                     /note="Derived using Geneious Prime 2021.0.3 'Annotate
                     from Database' based on nucleotide similarity"
                     /Transferred_From="L1_target2 in pTwist Amp High Copy -
                     fake primer PDS target2"
                     /Transferred_Similarity="100.00%"
                     /Primary_Match="100.00%; Adjusted-Interval-0:0/0; OsU6-2
                     promoter (<a href=""urn:local:.:5d-c2iy4z2"">L1_target2 in
                     pTwist Amp High Copy - fake primer PDS target2</a>)"
                     /Alternative_Match="100.00%; Adjusted-Interval-0:0/0;
                     OsU6-2 promoter (<a
                     href=""urn:local:.:1f-c2incxl"">L1_target2 in pTwist Amp
                     High Copy</a>)"
                     /Alternative_Match="100.00%; Adjusted-Interval-0:0/0;
                     OsU6-2 promoter (<a
                     href=""urn:local:.:1b-c2incxi"">L1_target1 in pTwist Amp
                     High Copy</a>)"
                     /Alternative_Match="100.00%; Adjusted-Interval-0:0/0;
                     OsU6-2 promoter (<a href=""urn:local:.:60-c2iy93f"">Level2
                     Plantain PDS KO vector final assembly</a>)"
                     /Alternative_Match="100.00%; Adjusted-Interval-0:0/0;
                     OsU6-2 promoter (<a href=""urn:local:.:60-c2iy93f"">Level2
                     Plantain PDS KO vector final assembly</a>)"
                     /Alternative_Match="100.00%; Adjusted-Interval-0:0/0;
                     OsU6-2 promoter (<a
                     href=""urn:local:.:52-c2iy3lf"">L1_target1 in pTwist Amp
                     High Copy - fake primer PDS target1</a>)"
                     /label="OsU6-2 promoter"
     misc_RNA        9283..9302
                     /created_by="Florian"
                     /modified_by="Florian"
                     /label="OsPDS sgRNA2"
     misc_RNA        9303..9388
                     /created_by="Florian"
                     /label="improved sgRNA backbone (Dang et al., 2015)"
     terminator      9389..9397
                     /created_by="Florian"
                     /label="PolyT"
     Fragment        9402..14
                     /Source_Sequence="referenceToDocument:
                     urn:local:.:23s-io1dmhx@55.20#0#4E176BE1B9038EF829D16C873C
                     B33D84 label: pGMF003"
                     /Cloning_Method="Golden Gate Cloning"
                     /Enzymes="BbsI"
                     /Fragment_Type="Backbone"
                     /label="pGMF003 (backbone)"
     Misc._feature   complement(9419..9544)
                     /note="RB"
                     /note="color: #a6acb3; direction: LEFT"
                     /ApEinfo_fwdcolor="pink"
                     /ApEinfo_revcolor="pink"
                     /ApEinfo_graphicformat="arrow_data {{0 1 2 0 0 -1} {} 0}"
                     /modified_by="Florian"
                     /label="RB"
     primer_bind     complement(9537..9562)
                     /%GC="53.8"
                     /Hairpin_Tm="54.9"
                     /Self_Dimer_Tm="21.4"
                     /Tm="66.5"
                     /annotation_group="36966978831484006d7d75ac-f85f-4e6e-bd28
                     -cacb4831db27"
                     /created_by="primer3"
                     /Sequence="GAACCCTGTGGTTGGCATGCACATAC"
                     /Mismatches=0
                     /#_Off-target_Sites=0
                     /Off-target_Template="pICSL4723 L2 backbone"
                     /label="GMF001"
     CDS             12328..13119
                     /codon_start=1
                     /note="NPTII"
                     /note="color: #993366"
                     /translation="MAKMRISPELKKLIEKYRCVKDTEGMSPAKVYKLVGENENLYLK
                     MTDSRYKGTTYDVEREKDMMLWLEGKLPVPKVLHFERHDGWSNLLMSEADGVLCSEEY
                     EDEQSPEKIIELYAECIRLFHSIDISDCPYTNSLDSRLAELDYLLNNDLADVDCENWE
                     EDTPFKDPRELYDFLKTEKPEEELVFSHGDLGDSNIFVKDGKVSGFIDLGRSGRADKW
                     YDIA FCVRSLREDIGEEQYVELFFDLLGIKPDWEKIKYYILLDELF"
                     /ApEinfo_fwdcolor="pink"
                     /ApEinfo_revcolor="pink"
                     /ApEinfo_graphicformat="arrow_data {{0 1 2 0 0 -1} {} 0}"
                     /label="NPTII"
     rep_origin      13282..13896
                     /note="rep - pMB1"
                     /note="color: #a6acb3"
                     /ApEinfo_fwdcolor="pink"
                     /ApEinfo_revcolor="pink"
                     /ApEinfo_graphicformat="arrow_data {{0 1 2 0 0 -1} {} 0}"
                     /modified_by="Florian"
                     /label="rep - pMB1"
     Misc._feature   13948..14098
                     /note="LB"
                     /note="color: #a6acb3; direction: LEFT"
                     /ApEinfo_fwdcolor="pink"
                     /ApEinfo_revcolor="pink"
                     /ApEinfo_graphicformat="arrow_data {{0 1 2 0 0 -1} {} 0}"
                     /modified_by="Florian"
                     /label="LB"
     primer_bind     14013..14036
                     /%GC="50.0"
                     /Hairpin_Tm="None"
                     /Self_Dimer_Tm="None"
                     /Tm="61.3"
                     /annotation_group="3696697941807800155cbfc8-0945-40e4-97ff
                     -8edf075b060c"
                     /created_by="primer3"
                     /Sequence="CTGGTGGCAGGATATATTGTGGTG"
                     /Mismatches=0
                     /#_Off-target_Sites=0
                     /Off-target_Template="pICSL4723 L2 backbone"
                     /label="GMF002"
ORIGIN      
        1 gaacactctg tgccgaattc ggatccggag gaattccaat cccacaaaaa tctgagctta
       61 acagcacagt tgctcctctc agagcagaat cgggtattca acaccctcat atcaactact
      121 acgttgtgta taacggtcca catgccggta tatacgatga ctggggttgt acaaaggcgg
      181 caacaaacgg cgttcccgga gttgcacaca agaaatttgc cactattaca gaggcaagag
      241 cagcagctga cgcgtacaca acaagtcagc aaacagacag gttgaacttc atccccaaag
      301 gagaagctca actcaagccc aagagctttg ctaaggccct aacaagccca ccaaagcaaa
      361 aagcccactg gctcacgcta ggaaccaaaa ggcccagcag tgatccagcc ccaaaagaga
      421 tctcctttgc cccggagatt acaatggacg atttcctcta tctttacgat ctaggaagga
      481 agttcgaagg tgaaggtgac gacactatgt tcaccactga taatgagaag gttagcctct
      541 tcaatttcag aaagaatgct gacccacaga tggttagaga ggcctacgca gcaagtctca
      601 tcaagacgat ctacccgagt aacaatctcc aggagatcaa ataccttccc aagaaggtta
      661 aagatgcagt caaaagattc aggactaatt gcatcaagaa cacagagaaa gacatatttc
      721 tcaagatcag aagtactatt ccagtatgga cgattcaagg cttgcttcat aaaccaaggc
      781 aagtaataga gattggagtc tctaaaaagg tagttcctac tgaatctaag gccatgcatg
      841 gagtctaaga ttcaaatcga ggatctaaca gaactcgccg tcaagactgg cgaacagttc
      901 atacagagtc ttttacgact caatgacaag aagaaaatct tcgtcaacat ggtggagcac
      961 gacactctgg tctactccaa aaatgtcaaa gatacagtct cagaagatca aagggctatt
     1021 gagacttttc aacaaaggat aatttcggga aacctcctcg gattccattg cccagctatc
     1081 tgtcacttca tcgaaaggac agtagaaaag gaaggtggct cctacaaatg ccatcattgc
     1141 gataaaggaa aggctatcat tcaagatctc tctgccgaca gtggtcccaa agatggaccc
     1201 ccacccacga ggagcatcgt ggaaaaagaa gaggttccaa ccacgtctac aaagcaagtg
     1261 gattgatgtg acatctccac tgacgtaagg gatgacgcac aatcccacta tccttcgcaa
     1321 gacccttcct ctatataagg aagttcattt catttggaga ggacacgctc gagtataaga
     1381 gctcattttt acaacaatta ccaacaacaa caaacaacaa acaacattac aattacattt
     1441 acaattatcg atacaatggt gagcaagggc gaggagctgt tcaccggcgt ggtgcccatc
     1501 ctggtcgagc tggacggcga cgtaaacggc cacaagttca gcgtgtccgg cgagggcgag
     1561 ggcgatgcca cctacggcaa gctgaccctg aagttcatct gcaccaccgg caagctgccc
     1621 gtgccctggc ccaccctcgt gaccaccctg acctacggcg tgcagtgctt cagccgctac
     1681 cccgaccaca tgaagcagca cgacttcttc aagtccgcca tgcccgaagg ctacgtccag
     1741 gagcgcacca tcttcttcaa ggacgacggc aactacaaga cccgcgccga ggtgaagttc
     1801 gagggcgaca ccctggtgaa ccgcatcgag ctgaagggca tcgacttcaa ggaggacggc
     1861 aacatcctgg ggcacaagct ggagtacaac tacaacagcc acaacgtcta tatcatggcc
     1921 gacaagcaga agaacggcat caaggtgaac ttcaagatcc gccacaacat cgaggacggc
     1981 agcgtgcagc tcgccgacca ctaccagcag aacaccccca tcggcgacgg ccccgtgctg
     2041 ctgcccgaca accactacct gagcacccag tccgccctga gcaaagaccc caacgagaag
     2101 cgcgatcaca tggtcctgct ggagttcgtg accgccgccg ggatcactct cggcatggac
     2161 gagctgtaca agggaggtgc cggcagtggc gctggcggag aatttaagcg cgaagaacaa
     2221 gcccgcaagg ctaaagttaa taacgaaaaa aagaccgaaa tcgtcaagcc agagtcttgc
     2281 tccaatgagg gcgatgtgaa ggatcttaaa aggaaagact ctgaggatgg aaatgaaggg
     2341 gaggaagaag aggcttcgag taagcccaag aaaccgaagg tcgcactgag tcacttgcag
     2401 gacatagatg atacggaagc tgaccaagaa gaagaataat gagcttctct agctagagtc
     2461 gatcgacaag ctcgagtttc tccataataa tgtgtgagta gttcccagat aagggaatta
     2521 gggttcctat agggtttcgc tcatgtgttg agcatataag aaacccttag tatgtatttg
     2581 tatttgtaaa atacttctat caataaaatt tctaattcct aaaaccaaaa tccagtacta
     2641 aaatccagat cgctgcaaga attcaagctt ggaggtcgag ctgcaggtca acggatcagg
     2701 atattcttgt ttaagatgtt gaactctatg gaggtttgta tgaactgatg atctaggacc
     2761 ggataagttc ccttcttcat agcgaactta ttcaaagaat gttttgtgta tcattcttgt
     2821 tacattgtta ttaatgaaaa aatattattg gtcattggac tgaacacgag tgttaaatat
     2881 ggaccaggcc ccaaataaga tccattgata tatgaattaa ataacaagaa taaatcgagt
     2941 caccaaacca cttgcctttt ttaacgagac ttgttcacca acttgataca aaagtcatta
     3001 tcctatgcaa atcaataatc atacaaaaat atccaataac actaaaaaat taaaagaaat
     3061 ggataatttc acaatatgtt atacgataaa gaagttactt ttccaagaaa ttcactgatt
     3121 ttataagccc acttgcatta gataaatggc aaaaaaaaac aaaaaggaaa agaaataaag
     3181 cacgaagaat tctagaaaat acgaaatacg cttcaatgca gtgggaccca cggttcaatt
     3241 attgccaatt ttcagctcca ccgtatattt aaaaaataaa acgataatgc taaaaaaata
     3301 taaatcgtaa cgatcgttaa atctcaacgg ctggatctta tgacgaccgt tagaaattgt
     3361 ggttgtcgac gagtcagtaa taaacggcgt caaagtggtt gcagccggca cacacgagtc
     3421 gtgtttatca actcaaagca caaatacttt tcctcaacct aaaaataagg caattagcca
     3481 aaaacaactt tgcgtgtaaa caacgctcaa tacacgtgtc attttattat tagctattgc
     3541 ttcaccgcct tagctttctc gtgacctagt cgtcctcgtc ttttcttctt cttcttctat
     3601 aaaacaatac ccaaagagct cttcttcttc acaattcaga tttcaatttc tcaaaatctt
     3661 aaaaactttc tctcaattct ctctaccgtg atcaaggtaa atttctgtgt tccttattct
     3721 ctcaaaatct tcgattttgt tttcgttcga tcccaatttc gtatatgttc tttggtttag
     3781 attctgttaa tcttagatcg aacacgattt tctgggtttg atcgttagat atcatcttaa
     3841 ttctcgatta gggtttcata gatatcatcc gatttgttca aataatttga gttttgtcga
     3901 ataattactc ttcgatttgt gatttctatc tagatctggt gttagtttct agtttgtgcg
     3961 atcgaatttg tcgattaatc tgagtttttc tgattaacag gaatggataa gaagtactct
     4021 atcggactcg atatcggaac taactctgtg ggatgggctg tgatcaccga tgagtacaag
     4081 gtgccatcta agaagttcaa ggttctcgga aacaccgata ggcactctat caagaaaaac
     4141 cttatcggtg ctctcctctt cgattctggt gaaactgctg aggctaccag actcaagaga
     4201 accgctagaa gaaggtacac cagaagaaag aacaggatct gctacctcca agagatcttc
     4261 tctaacgaga tggctaaagt ggatgattca ttcttccaca ggctcgaaga gtcattcctc
     4321 gtggaagaag ataagaagca cgagaggcac cctatcttcg gaaacatcgt tgatgaggtg
     4381 gcataccacg agaagtaccc tactatctac cacctcagaa agaagctcgt tgattctact
     4441 gataaggctg atctcaggct catctacctc gctctcgctc acatgatcaa gttcagagga
     4501 cacttcctca tcgagggtga tctcaaccct gataactctg atgtggataa gttgttcatc
     4561 cagctcgtgc agacctacaa ccagcttttc gaagagaacc ctatcaacgc ttcaggtgtg
     4621 gatgctaagg ctatcctctc tgctaggctc tctaagtcaa gaaggcttga gaacctcatt
     4681 gctcagctcc ctggtgagaa gaagaacgga cttttcggaa acttgatcgc tctctctctc
     4741 ggactcaccc ctaacttcaa gtctaacttc gatctcgctg aggatgcaaa gctccagctc
     4801 tcaaaggata cctacgatga tgatctcgat aacctcctcg ctcagatcgg agatcagtac
     4861 gctgatttgt tcctcgctgc taagaacctc tctgatgcta tcctcctcag tgatatcctc
     4921 agagtgaaca ccgagatcac caaggctcca ctctcagctt ctatgatcaa gagatacgat
     4981 gagcaccacc aggatctcac acttctcaag gctcttgtta gacagcagct cccagagaag
     5041 tacaaagaga ttttcttcga tcagtctaag aacggatacg ctggttacat cgatggtggt
     5101 gcatctcaag aagagttcta caagttcatc aagcctatcc tcgagaagat ggatggaacc
     5161 gaggaactcc tcgtgaagct caatagagag gatcttctca gaaagcagag gaccttcgat
     5221 aacggatcta tccctcatca gatccacctc ggagagttgc acgctatcct tagaaggcaa
     5281 gaggatttct acccattcct caaggataac agggaaaaga ttgagaagat tctcaccttc
     5341 agaatccctt actacgtggg acctctcgct agaggaaact caagattcgc ttggatgacc
     5401 agaaagtctg aggaaaccat caccccttgg aacttcgaag aggtggtgga taagggtgct
     5461 agtgctcagt ctttcatcga gaggatgacc aacttcgata agaaccttcc aaacgagaag
     5521 gtgctcccta agcactcttt gctctacgag tacttcaccg tgtacaacga gttgaccaag
     5581 gttaagtacg tgaccgaggg aatgaggaag cctgcttttt tgtcaggtga gcaaaagaag
     5641 gctatcgttg atctcttgtt caagaccaac agaaaggtga ccgtgaagca gctcaaagag
     5701 gattacttca agaaaatcga gtgcttcgat tcagttgaga tttctggtgt tgaggatagg
     5761 ttcaacgcat ctctcggaac ctaccacgat ctcctcaaga tcattaagga taaggatttc
     5821 ttggataacg aggaaaacga ggatatcttg gaggatatcg ttcttaccct caccctcttt
     5881 gaagatagag agatgattga agaaaggctc aagacctacg ctcatctctt cgatgataag
     5941 gtgatgaagc agttgaagag aagaagatac actggttggg gaaggctctc aagaaagctc
     6001 attaacggaa tcagggataa gcagtctgga aagacaatcc ttgatttcct caagtctgat
     6061 ggattcgcta acagaaactt catgcagctc atccacgatg attctctcac ctttaaagag
     6121 gatatccaga aggctcaggt ttcaggacag ggtgatagtc tccatgagca tatcgctaac
     6181 ctcgctggat ctcctgcaat caagaaggga atcctccaga ctgtgaaggt tgtggatgag
     6241 ttggtgaagg tgatgggaag gcataagcct gagaacatcg tgatcgaaat ggctagagag
     6301 aaccagacca ctcagaaggg acagaagaac tctagggaaa ggatgaagag gatcgaggaa
     6361 ggtatcaaag agcttggatc tcagatcctc aaagagcacc ctgttgagaa cactcagctc
     6421 cagaatgaga agctctacct ctactacctc cagaacggaa gggatatgta tgtggatcaa
     6481 gagttggata tcaacaggct ctctgattac gatgttgatc atatcgtgcc acagtcattc
     6541 ttgaaggatg attctatcga taacaaggtg ctcaccaggt ctgataagaa caggggtaag
     6601 agtgataacg tgccaagtga agaggttgtg aagaaaatga agaactattg gaggcagctc
     6661 ctcaacgcta agctcatcac tcagagaaag ttcgataact tgactaaggc tgagagggga
     6721 ggactctctg aattggataa ggcaggattc atcaagaggc agcttgtgga aaccaggcag
     6781 atcactaagc acgttgcaca gatcctcgat tctaggatga acaccaagta cgatgagaac
     6841 gataagttga tcagggaagt gaaggttatc accctcaagt caaagctcgt gtctgatttc
     6901 agaaaggatt tccaattcta caaggtgagg gaaatcaaca actaccacca cgctcacgat
     6961 gcttacctta acgctgttgt tggaaccgct ctcatcaaga agtatcctaa gctcgagtca
     7021 gagttcgtgt acggtgatta caaggtgtac gatgtgagga agatgatcgc taagtctgag
     7081 caagagatcg gaaaggctac cgctaagtat ttcttctact ctaacatcat gaatttcttc
     7141 aagaccgaga ttaccctcgc taacggtgag atcagaaaga ggccactcat cgagacaaac
     7201 ggtgaaacag gtgagatcgt gtgggataag ggaagggatt tcgctaccgt tagaaaggtg
     7261 ctctctatgc cacaggtgaa catcgttaag aaaaccgagg tgcagaccgg tggattctct
     7321 aaagagtcta tcctccctaa gaggaactct gataagctca ttgctaggaa gaaggattgg
     7381 gaccctaaga aatacggtgg tttcgattct cctaccgtgg cttactctgt tctcgttgtg
     7441 gctaaggttg agaagggaaa gagtaagaag ctcaagtctg ttaaggaact tctcggaatc
     7501 actatcatgg aaaggtcatc tttcgagaag aacccaatcg atttcctcga ggctaaggga
     7561 tacaaagagg ttaagaagga tctcatcatc aagctcccaa agtactcact cttcgaactc
     7621 gagaacggta gaaagaggat gctcgcttct gctggtgagc ttcaaaaggg aaacgagctt
     7681 gctctcccat ctaagtacgt taactttctt tacctcgctt ctcactacga gaagttgaag
     7741 ggatctccag aagataacga gcagaagcaa cttttcgttg agcagcacaa gcactacttg
     7801 gatgagatca tcgagcagat ctctgagttc tctaaaaggg tgatcctcgc tgatgcaaac
     7861 ctcgataagg tgttgtctgc ttacaacaag cacagagata agcctatcag ggaacaggca
     7921 gagaacatca tccatctctt cacccttacc aacctcggtg ctcctgctgc tttcaagtac
     7981 ttcgatacaa ccatcgatag gaagagatac acctctacca aagaagtgct cgatgctacc
     8041 ctcatccatc agtctatcac tggactctac gagactagga tcgatctctc acagctcggt
     8101 ggtgattcaa gggctgatcc taagaagaag aggaaggttt gagctttcca ggcctcccag
     8161 ctttcgtccg tatcatcggt ttcgacaacg ttcgtcaagt tcaatgcatc agtttcattg
     8221 cccacacacc agaatcctac taagtttgag tattatggca ttggaaaagc tgttttcttc
     8281 tatcatttgt tctgcttgta atttactgtg ttctttcagt ttttgttttc ggacatcaaa
     8341 atgcaaatgg atggataaga gttaataaat gatatggtcc ttttgttcat tctcaaatta
     8401 ttattatctg ttgtttttac tttaatgggt tgaatttaag taagaaagga actaacagtg
     8461 tgatattaag gtgcaatgtt agacatataa aacagtcttt cacctctctt tggttatgtc
     8521 ttgaattggt ttgtttcttc acttatctgt gtaatcaagt ttactatgag tctatgatca
     8581 agtaattatg caatcaagtt aagtacagta taggcttgag ctccccgcta ctagaattcg
     8641 agctcggagg gatcatgaac caacggcctg gctgtatttg gtggttgtgt agggagatgg
     8701 ggagaagaaa agcccgattc tcttcgctgt gatgggctgg atgcatgcgg gggagcggga
     8761 ggcccaagta cgtgcacggt gagcggccca cagggcgagt gtgagcgcga gaggcgggag
     8821 gaacagttta gtaccacatt gcccagctaa ctcgaacgcg accaacttat aaacccgcgc
     8881 gctgtcgctt gtgttggtgg aggtcttgga aagtccgttt cagagctatg ctggaaacag
     8941 catagcaagt tgaaataagg ctagtccgtt atcaacttga aaaagtggca ccgagtcggt
     9001 gctttttttt tcgctttacg aattcccatg gggagggatc atgaaccaac ggcctggctg
     9061 tatttggtgg ttgtgtaggg agatggggag aagaaaagcc cgattctctt cgctgtgatg
     9121 ggctggatgc atgcggggga gcgggaggcc caagtacgtg cacggtgagc ggcccacagg
     9181 gcgagtgtga gcgcgagagg cgggaggaac agtttagtac cacattgccc agctaactcg
     9241 aacgcgacca acttataaac ccgcgcgctg tcgcttgtgt tgccagcaat cacgacctgt
     9301 aagtttcaga gctatgctgg aaacagcata gcaagttgaa ataaggctag tccgttatca
     9361 acttgaaaaa gtggcaccga gtcggtgctt tttttttcgc tgggacacga agtgatccgt
     9421 ttaaactatc agtgtttgac aggatatatt ggcgggtaaa cctaagagaa aagagcgttt
     9481 attagaataa tcggatattt aaaagggcgt gaaaaggttt atccgttcgt ccatttgtat
     9541 gtgcatgcca accacagggt tcccctcggg agtcagccgt gcggctgcat gaaatcctgg
     9601 ccggtttgtc tgatgccaag ctggcggcct ggccggccag cttggccgct gaagaaaccg
     9661 agcgccgccg tctaaaaagg tgatgtgtat ttgagtaaaa cagcttgcgt catgcggtcg
     9721 ctgcgtatat gatgcgatga gtaaataaac aaatacgcaa ggggaacgca tgaaggttat
     9781 cgctgtactt aaccagaaag gcgggtcagg caagacgacc atcgcaaccc atctagcccg
     9841 cgccctgcaa ctcgccgggg ccgatgttct gttagtcgat tccgatcccc agggcagtgc
     9901 ccgcgattgg gcggccgtgc gggaagatca accgctaacc gttgtcggca tcgaccgccc
     9961 gacgattgac cgcgacgtga aggccatcgg ccggcgcgac ttcgtagtga tcgacggagc
    10021 gccccaggcg gcggacttgg ctgtgtccgc gatcaaggca gccgacttcg tgctgattcc
    10081 ggtgcagcca agcccttacg acatatgggc caccgccgac ctggtggagc tggttaagca
    10141 gcgcattgag gtcacggatg gaaggctaca agcggccttt gtcgtgtcgc gggcgatcaa
    10201 aggcacgcgc atcggcggtg aggttgccga ggcgctggcc gggtacgagc tgcccattct
    10261 tgagtcccgt atcacgcagc gcgtgagcta cccaggcact gccgccgccg gcacaaccgt
    10321 tcttgaatca gaacccgagg gcgacgctgc ccgcgaggtc caggcgctgg ccgctgaaat
    10381 taaatcaaaa ctcatttgag ttaatgaggt aaagagaaaa tgagcaaaag cacaaacacg
    10441 ctaagtgccg gccgtccgag cgcacgcagc agcaaggctg caacgttggc cagcctggca
    10501 gacacgccag ccatgaagcg ggtcaacttt cagttgccgg cggaggatca caccaagctg
    10561 aagatgtacg cggtacgcca aggcaagacc attaccgagc tgctatctga atacatcgcg
    10621 cagctaccag agtaaatgag caaatgaata aatgagtaga tgaattttag cggctaaagg
    10681 aggcggcatg gaaaatcaag aacaaccagg caccgacgcc gtggaatgcc ccatgtgtgg
    10741 aggaacgggc ggttggccag gcgtaagcgg ctgggttgtc tgccggccct gcaatggcac
    10801 tggaaccccc aagcccgagg aatcggcgtg agcggtcgca aaccatccgg cccggtacaa
    10861 atcggcgcgg cgctgggtga tgacctggtg gagaagttga aggccgcgca ggccgcccag
    10921 cggcaacgca tcgaggcaga agcacgcccc ggtgaatcgt ggcaagcggc cgctgatcga
    10981 atccgcaaag aatcccggca accgccggca gccggtgcgt cgtcgattag gaagccgccc
    11041 aagggcgacg agcaaccaga ttttttcgtt ccgatgctct atgacgtggg cacccgcgat
    11101 agtcgcagca tcatggacgt ggccgttttc cgtctgtcga agcgtgaccg acgagctggc
    11161 gaggtgatcc gctacgagct tccagacggg cacgtagagg tttccgcagg gccggccggc
    11221 atggccagtg tgtgggatta cgacctggta ctgatggcgg tttcccatct aaccgaatcc
    11281 atgaaccgat accgggaagg gaagggagac aagcccggcc gcgtgttccg tccacacgtt
    11341 gcggacgtac tcaagttctg ccggcgagcc gatggcggaa agcagaaaga cgacctggta
    11401 gaaacctgca ttcggttaaa caccacgcac gttgccatgc agcgtacgaa gaaggccaag
    11461 aacggccgcc tggtgacggt atccgagggt gaagccttga ttagccgcta caagatcgta
    11521 aagagcgaaa ccgggcggcc ggagtacatc gagatcgagc tagctgattg gatgtaccgc
    11581 gagattacag aaggcaagaa cccggacgtg ctgacggttc accccgatta ctttttgatc
    11641 gatcccggca tcggccgttt tctctaccgc ctggcacgcc gcgccgcagg caaggcagaa
    11701 gccagatggt tgttcaagac gatctacgaa cgcagtggca gcgccggaga gttcaagaag
    11761 ttctgtttca ccgtgcgcaa gctgatcggg tcaaatgacc tgccggagta cgatttgaag
    11821 gaggaggcgg ggcaggctgg cccgatccta gtcatgcgct accgcaacct gatcgagggc
    11881 gaagcatccg ccggttccta atgtacggag cagatgctag ggcaaattgc cctagcaggg
    11941 gaaaaaggtc gaaaaagctt ctttcctgtg gatagcacgt acattgggaa cccaaagccg
    12001 tacattggga accggaaccc gtacattggg aacccaaagc cgtacattgg gaaccggtca
    12061 cacatgtaag tgactgatat aaaagagaaa aaaggcgatt tttccgccta aaactcttta
    12121 aaacttatta aaactcttaa aacccgcctg gcctgtgcat aactgtctgg ccagcgcaca
    12181 gccgaacagc tgcaaaaagc gcccacatca aggctccgag tgcgcggaac ccctatttgt
    12241 ttatttttct aaatacattc aaatatgtat ccgctcatga gacaataacc ctgataaatg
    12301 cttcaataat attgaaaaag gaagagtatg gctaaaatga gaatatcacc ggaattgaaa
    12361 aaactgatcg aaaaataccg ctgcgtaaaa gatacggaag gaatgtctcc tgctaaggta
    12421 tataagctgg tgggagaaaa tgaaaaccta tatttaaaaa tgacggacag ccggtataaa
    12481 gggaccacct atgatgtgga acgggaaaag gacatgatgc tatggctgga aggaaagctg
    12541 cctgttccaa aggtcctgca ctttgaacgg catgatggct ggagcaatct gctcatgagt
    12601 gaggccgatg gcgtcctttg ctcggaagag tatgaagatg aacaaagccc tgaaaagatt
    12661 atcgagctgt atgcggagtg catcaggctc tttcactcca tcgacatatc ggattgtccc
    12721 tatacgaata gcttagacag ccgcttagcc gaattggatt acttactgaa taacgatctg
    12781 gccgatgtgg attgcgaaaa ctgggaagag gacactccat ttaaagatcc gcgcgagctg
    12841 tatgattttt taaagacgga aaagcccgaa gaggaacttg tcttttccca cggcgacctg
    12901 ggagacagca acatctttgt gaaagatggc aaagtaagtg gctttattga tcttgggaga
    12961 agcggcaggg cggacaagtg gtatgacatt gccttctgcg tccggtcgct cagggaggat
    13021 atcggggaag aacagtatgt cgagctattt tttgacttac tggggatcaa gcctgattgg
    13081 gagaaaataa aatattatat tttactggat gaattgtttt agctgtcaga ccaagtttac
    13141 tcatatatac tttagattga tttaaaactt catttttaat ttaaaaggat ctaggtgaag
    13201 atcctttttg ataatctcat gaccaaaatc ccttaacgtg agttttcgtt ccactgagcg
    13261 tcagaccccg tagaaaagat caaaggatct tcttgagatc ctttttttct gcgcgtaatc
    13321 tgctgcttgc aaacaaaaaa accaccgcta ccagcggtgg tttgtttgcc ggatcaagag
    13381 ctaccaactc tttttccgaa ggtaactggc ttcagcagag cgcagatacc aaatactgtt
    13441 cttctagtgt agccgtagtt aggccaccac ttcaagaact ctgtagcacc gcctacatac
    13501 ctcgctctgc taatcctgtt accagtggct gctgccagtg gcgataagtc gtgtcttacc
    13561 gggttggact caagacgata gttaccggat aaggcgcagc ggtcgggctg aacggggggt
    13621 tcgtgcacac agcccagctt ggagcgaacg acctacaccg aactgagata cctacagcgt
    13681 gagctatgag aaagcgccac gcttcccgaa gggagaaagg cggacaggta tccggtaagc
    13741 ggcagggtcg gaacaggaga gcgcacgagg gagcttccag ggggaaacgc ctggtatctt
    13801 tatagtcctg tcgggtttcg ccacctctga cttgagcgtc gatttttgtg atgctcgtca
    13861 ggggggcgga gcctatggaa aaacgccagc aacgcggcct ttttacggtt cctgctcgga
    13921 tctgttggac cggacagtag tcatggttga tgggctgcct gtatcgagtg gtgattttgt
    13981 gccgagctgc cggtcgggga gctgttggct ggctggtggc aggatatatt gtggtgtaaa
    14041 caaattgacg cttagacaac ttaataacac attgcggacg tttttaatgt actggggtt
//
