# Supplementary material for: Developing a Molecular Toolkit to ENABLE all to apply CRISPR/Cas9-based Gene Editing in planta
Source: bioRxiv preprint, doi:10.1101/2025.11.09.687425, version 2 (2025-11-13)
Supplement: Supplementary File 1 - Vector Sequences [file 687425_file03.zip › Vector sequences/Assembled vectors for this study/L2 CasD_AtU6-26p__AtGL1_sgRNAs.gb]

LOCUS       L2_CasD_AtU6-26p::AtGL1_sgRNAs       15189 bp    DNA     circular UNA 02-SEP-2025
DEFINITION  .
ACCESSION   urn.local...107-jlvmop1
VERSION     urn.local...107-jlvmop1
KEYWORDS    .
SOURCE      
  ORGANISM  .
FEATURES             Location/Qualifiers
     Fragment        11..2887
                     /Source_Sequence="referenceToDocument:
                     urn:local:.:23u-io1dmhx@29.6#0#6AE035CAB7EDDC5AA9A3BA86C04
                     9DCC3 label: pGMF005"
                     /Cloning_Method="Golden Gate Cloning"
                     /Enzymes="BbsI"
                     /Fragment_Type="Insert"
                     /label="pGMF005 (insert 1)"
     promoter        31..1368
                     /vntifkey=29
                     /modified_by="Florian"
                     /label="Promoter, 35S (Cauliflower Mosaic Virus)"
     5'_UTR          1385..1446
                     /vntifkey=52
                     /modified_by="Florian"
                     /label="TMV Omega"
     CDS             join(1456..1794,1985..2671)
                     /vntifkey=4
                     /modified_by="Florian"
                     /label="CDS hygromycin phophotransferase II (Escherichia
                     coli)"
     Intron          1795..1984
                     /vntifkey=15
                     /label="Intron_1"
     primer_bind     complement(1972..1990)
                     /%GC="52.6"
                     /Hairpin_Tm="None"
                     /Self_Dimer_Tm="16.6"
                     /Tm="57.6"
                     /Sequence="GACCGGCTGCAGTTATCAT"
                     /created_by="primer3"
                     /note="Derived using Geneious Prime 2024.0.7 'Annotate
                     from Database' based on nucleotide similarity"
                     /Transferred_From="GMF126"
                     /Transferred_Similarity="100.00%"
                     /Primary_Match="100.00%; Adjusted-Interval-0:0/0; <a
                     href=""urn:local:.:24v-i62m5um"">GMF126</a>"
                     /Alternative_Match="100.00%; Adjusted-Interval-0:0/0;
                     GMF126 (<a href=""urn:local:.:ix-eboo9ps"">pICSL4723 L2
                     backbone - pICSL11059 35Sp::HPTII:35St - pFH52
                     2x35Sp::SpCas9:NOSt - pGMF001 with PDS target1 - pGMF002
                     with PDS target2</a>)"
                     /label="GMF126"
     terminator      2676..2879
                     /vntifkey=43
                     /modified_by="Florian"
                     /label="3' untranslated region and terminator, 35S
                     (Cauliflower Mosaic Virus)"
     primer_bind     2736..2755
                     /%GC="40.0"
                     /Hairpin_Tm="None"
                     /Self_Dimer_Tm="None"
                     /Tm="51.2"
                     /annotation_group="3696785553408600d9e9f9a7-5022-4377-b117
                     -fa5c406a5b82"
                     /created_by="primer3"
                     /Sequence="AGATAAGGGAATTAGGGTTC"
                     /Mismatches=0
                     /#_Off-target_Sites=0
                     /Off-target_Template="pICSL11059 35Sp::HPTII:35St"
                     /label="GMF003"
     Fragment        complement(2884..9319)
                     /Source_Sequence="referenceToDocument:
                     urn:local:.:3q1-io1j6z8@22.9#0#3B7576F0D1784D4D8C9E1CAA60D
                     36E33 label: CasD Level 1 P2 OsUbiP:Cas9:NosT (reversed)"
                     /Cloning_Method="Golden Gate Cloning"
                     /Enzymes="BbsI"
                     /Fragment_Type="Insert"
                     /label="CasD Level 1 P2 OsUbiP:Cas9:NosT (insert 2)
                     (reversed)"
     promoter        2901..4896
                     /created_by="Florian"
                     /label="OsUbi promoter"
     CDS             4905..9044
                     /codon_start=1
                     /product="Cas9 (Csn1) endonuclease from the Streptococcus
                     pyogenes Type II CRISPR/Cas system"
                     /note="generates RNA-guided double strand breaks in DNA"
                     /translation="MDKKYSIGLDIGTNSVGWAVITDEYKVPSKKFKVLGNTDRHSIK
                     KNLIGALLFDSGETAEATRLKRTARRRYTRRKNRICYLQEIFSNEMAKVDDSFFHRLE
                     ESFLVEEDKKHERHPIFGNIVDEVAYHEKYPTIYHLRKKLVDSTDKADLRLIYLALAH
                     MIKFRGHFLIEGDLNPDNSDVDKLFIQLVQTYNQLFEENPINASGVDAKAILSARLSK
                     SRRLENLIAQLPGEKKNGLFGNLIALSLGLTPNFKSNFDLAEDAKLQLSKDTYDDDLD
                     NLLAQIGDQYADLFLAAKNLSDAILLSDILRVNTEITKAPLSASMIKRYDEHHQDLTL
                     LKALVRQQLPEKYKEIFFDQSKNGYAGYIDGGASQEEFYKFIKPILEKMDGTEELLVK
                     LNREDLLRKQRTFDNGSIPHQIHLGELHAILRRQEDFYPFLKDNREKIEKILTFRIPY
                     YVGPLARGNSRFAWMTRKSEETITPWNFEEVVDKGASAQSFIERMTNFDKNLPNEKVL
                     PKHSLLYEYFTVYNELTKVKYVTEGMRKPAFLSGEQKKAIVDLLFKTNRKVTVKQLKE
                     DYFKKIECFDSVEISGVEDRFNASLGTYHDLLKIIKDKDFLDNEENEDILEDIVLTLT
                     LFEDREMIEERLKTYAHLFDDKVMKQLKRRRYTGWGRLSRKLINGIRDKQSGKTILDF
                     LKSDGFANRNFMQLIHDDSLTFKEDIQKAQVSGQGDSLHEHIANLAGSPAIKKGILQT
                     VKVVDELVKVMGRHKPENIVIEMARENQTTQKGQKNSRERMKRIEEGIKELGSQILKE
                     HPVENTQLQNEKLYLYYLQNGRDMYVDQELDINRLSDYDVDHIVPQSFLKDDSIDNKV
                     LTRSDKNRGKSDNVPSEEVVKKMKNYWRQLLNAKLITQRKFDNLTKAERGGLSELDKA
                     GFIKRQLVETRQITKHVAQILDSRMNTKYDENDKLIREVKVITLKSKLVSDFRKDFQF
                     YKVREINNYHHAHDAYLNAVVGTALIKKYPKLESEFVYGDYKVYDVRKMIAKSEQEIG
                     KATAKYFFYSNIMNFFKTEITLANGEIRKRPLIETNGETGEIVWDKGRDFATVRKVLS
                     MPQVNIVKKTEVQTGGFSKESILPKRNSDKLIARKKDWDPKKYGGFDSPTVAYSVLVV
                     AKVEKGKSKKLKSVKELLGITIMERSSFEKNPIDFLEAKGYKEVKKDLIIKLPKYSLF
                     ELENGRKRMLASAGELQKGNELALPSKYVNFLYLASHYEKLKGSPEDNEQKQLFVEQH
                     KHYLDEIIEQISEFSKRVILADANLDKVLSAYNKHRDKPIREQAENIIHLFTLTNLGA
                     PAAFKYFDTTIDRKRYTSTKEVLDATLIHQSITGLYETRIDLSQLGGD"
                     /label="Cas9"
     sig_peptide     9021..9041
                     /codon_start=1
                     /product="nuclear localization signal of SV40 (simian
                     virus 40) large T antigen"
                     /translation="PKKKRKV"
                     /modified_by="Florian"
                     /label="SV40 NLS"
     terminator      9057..9309
                     /note="nopaline synthase terminator and poly(A) signal"
                     /label="NOS terminator"
     primer_bind     9102..9120
                     /%GC="57.9"
                     /Hairpin_Tm="None"
                     /Self_Dimer_Tm="1.9"
                     /Tm="61.0"
                     /Sequence="GTTGCCGGTCTTGCGATGA"
                     /created_by="primer3"
                     /note="Derived using Geneious Prime 2024.0.7 'Annotate
                     from Database' based on nucleotide similarity"
                     /Transferred_From="GMF004"
                     /Transferred_Similarity="100.00%"
                     /Primary_Match="100.00%; Adjusted-Interval-0:0/0; <a
                     href=""urn:local:.:7qq-d1z4vfe"">GMF004</a>"
                     /Alternative_Match="100.00%; Adjusted-Interval-0:0/0;
                     GMF004 (<a href=""urn:local:.:7o5-d1z2kwz"">Final L2 for
                     targeting PDS</a>)"
                     /Alternative_Match="100.00%; Adjusted-Interval-0:0/0;
                     GMF004 (<a href=""urn:local:.:ix-eboo9ps"">pICSL4723 L2
                     backbone - pICSL11059 35Sp::HPTII:35St - pFH52
                     2x35Sp::SpCas9:NOSt - pGMF001 with PDS target1 - pGMF002
                     with PDS target2</a>)"
                     /Alternative_Match="100.00%; Adjusted-Interval-0:0/0;
                     GMF004 (<a href=""urn:local:.:1d4-dvu4edz"">pICSL4723 L2
                     backbone - pGMF006 - pFH52 2x35Sp::SpCas9:NOSt - pGMF001
                     with PDS target1 - pGMF002 with PDS target2</a>)"
                     /Alternative_Match="100.00%; Adjusted-Interval-0:0/0;
                     GMF004 (<a href=""urn:local:.:7jz-d1yz8pq"">pGMF004</a>)"
                     /label="GMF004"
     Fragment        9316..9907
                     /Source_Sequence="referenceToDocument:
                     urn:local:.:3lx-io1i71x@8.1#0#4E5B5B563321D3A98E53AC5A9FF8
                     0AAB label: pBA15"
                     /Cloning_Method="Golden Gate Cloning"
                     /Enzymes="BbsI"
                     /Fragment_Type="Insert"
                     /label="pBA15 (insert 3)"
     promoter        9336..9783
                     /Application_Notes="Pol III promoter; drives expression
                     ofsmall RNAs."
                     /Full_Name="AtU6-26"
                     /References="<a href= target=_blank>Journal of
                     IntegrativePlant Biology. 49: 222 (2007)</a>; <a
                     href=target=_blank>Cell Res. 23: 1229 (2013)</a>"
                     /Subtype="Pol III promoter"
                     /__SeqFeature__="True"
                     /__level__=1
                     /description="Arabidopsis U6-26 gene promoter"
                     /name="AtU6-26"
                     /note="color: #0375bb; direction: RIGHT"
                     /official_designation="AtU6-26"
                     /uuid="677a7091815142ee91b04b1347c6b35e"
                     /label="AtU6-26p"
     misc_RNA        9785..9804
                     /created_by="Florian"
                     /modified_by="Florian"
                     /label="AtGL1 sgRNA1"
     misc_RNA        9805..9890
                     /created_by="Florian"
                     /label="improved sgRNA backbone (Dang et al., 2015)"
     terminator      9891..9899
                     /created_by="Florian"
                     /modified_by="Florian"
                     /label="PolyT"
     Fragment        9904..10495
                     /Source_Sequence="referenceToDocument:
                     urn:local:.:3nf-io1iot1@7.1#0#183FC16D04E3EB4E3575389F7AA6
                     4815 label: pBA16"
                     /Cloning_Method="Golden Gate Cloning"
                     /Enzymes="BbsI"
                     /Fragment_Type="Insert"
                     /label="pBA16 (insert 4)"
     promoter        9924..10372
                     /SerialCloner_Color="&hFF7F00"
                     /SerialCloner_Show="True"
                     /SerialCloner_Protect="True"
                     /SerialCloner_Arrow="True"
                     /modified_by="hahnf"
                     /note="Derived using Geneious Prime 2024.0.7 'Annotate
                     from Database' based on nucleotide similarity"
                     /Transferred_From="pGMF001a_with_Arabidopsis_U6-26_promote
                     r"
                     /Transferred_Similarity="100.00%"
                     /Primary_Match="100.00%; Adjusted-Interval-0:0/0; AtU6-26p
                     (<a
                     href=""urn:local:.:n-hwkaxtn"">pGMF001a_with_Arabidopsis_U
                     6-26_promoter</a>)"
                     /Alternative_Match="100.00%; Adjusted-Interval-0:0/0;
                     AtU6-26p (<a
                     href=""urn:local:.:j-hwkax9k"">pGMF002a_with_Arabidopsis_U
                     6-26_promoter</a>)"
                     /Alternative_Match="100.00%; Adjusted-Interval-0:0/-1;
                     AtU6-26 (<a href=""urn:local:.:y-i5qen40"">pGMF001a</a>)"
                     /label="AtU6-26p"
     misc_RNA        10373..10392
                     /created_by="Florian"
                     /modified_by="Florian"
                     /label="AtGL1 sgRNA2"
     misc_RNA        10393..10478
                     /created_by="Florian"
                     /note="Derived using Geneious Prime 2024.0.7 'Annotate
                     from Database' based on nucleotide similarity"
                     /Transferred_From="pGMF001a_with_Arabidopsis_U6-26_promote
                     r"
                     /Transferred_Similarity="100.00%"
                     /Primary_Match="100.00%; Adjusted-Interval-0:0/0; improved
                     sgRNA backbone (Dang et al., 2015) (<a
                     href=""urn:local:.:n-hwkaxtn"">pGMF001a_with_Arabidopsis_U
                     6-26_promoter</a>)"
                     /Alternative_Match="100.00%; Adjusted-Interval-0:0/0;
                     improved sgRNA backbone (Dang et al., 2015) (<a
                     href=""urn:local:.:7jj-d1yz4wq"">pGMF001</a>)"
                     /Alternative_Match="100.00%; Adjusted-Interval-0:0/0;
                     improved sgRNA backbone (Dang et al., 2015) (<a
                     href=""urn:local:.:j-hwkax9k"">pGMF002a_with_Arabidopsis_U
                     6-26_promoter</a>)"
                     /Alternative_Match="100.00%; Adjusted-Interval-0:0/0;
                     improved sgRNA backbone (Dang et al., 2015) (<a
                     href=""urn:local:.:ix-eboo9ps"">pICSL4723 L2 backbone -
                     pICSL11059 35Sp::HPTII:35St - pFH52 2x35Sp::SpCas9:NOSt -
                     pGMF001 with PDS target1 - pGMF002 with PDS target2</a>)"
                     /Alternative_Match="100.00%; Adjusted-Interval-0:0/0;
                     improved sgRNA backbone (Dang et al., 2015) (<a
                     href=""urn:local:.:ix-eboo9ps"">pICSL4723 L2 backbone -
                     pICSL11059 35Sp::HPTII:35St - pFH52 2x35Sp::SpCas9:NOSt -
                     pGMF001 with PDS target1 - pGMF002 with PDS target2</a>)"
                     /Alternative_Match="100.00%; Adjusted-Interval-0:0/0;
                     improved sgRNA backbone (Dang et al., 2015) (<a
                     href=""urn:local:.:1d4-dvu4edz"">pICSL4723 L2 backbone -
                     pGMF006 - pFH52 2x35Sp::SpCas9:NOSt - pGMF001 with PDS
                     target1 - pGMF002 with PDS target2</a>)"
                     /Alternative_Match="100.00%; Adjusted-Interval-0:0/0;
                     improved sgRNA backbone (Dang et al., 2015) (<a
                     href=""urn:local:.:1d4-dvu4edz"">pICSL4723 L2 backbone -
                     pGMF006 - pFH52 2x35Sp::SpCas9:NOSt - pGMF001 with PDS
                     target1 - pGMF002 with PDS target2</a>)"
                     /Alternative_Match="100.00%; Adjusted-Interval-0:0/0;
                     improved sgRNA backbone (Dang et al., 2015) (<a
                     href=""urn:local:.:y-i5qen40"">pGMF001a</a>)"
                     /Alternative_Match="100.00%; Adjusted-Interval-0:0/0;
                     improved sgRNA backbone (Dang et al., 2015) (<a
                     href=""urn:local:.:7jn-d1yz5cw"">pGMF002</a>)"
                     /Alternative_Match="100.00%; Adjusted-Interval-0:0/0;
                     improved sgRNA backbone (Dang et al., 2015) (<a
                     href=""urn:local:.:1h-ib5wyr0"">pGMF001 with integrated
                     annealed primers</a>)"
                     /label="improved sgRNA backbone (Dang et al., 2015)"
     terminator      10479..10487
                     /created_by="Florian"
                     /label="PolyT"
     Fragment        10492..14
                     /Source_Sequence="referenceToDocument:
                     urn:local:.:23s-io1dmhx@58.20#0#4E176BE1B9038EF829D16C873C
                     B33D84 label: pGMF003"
                     /Cloning_Method="Golden Gate Cloning"
                     /Enzymes="BbsI"
                     /Fragment_Type="Backbone"
                     /label="pGMF003 (backbone)"
     Misc._feature   complement(10509..10634)
                     /note="RB"
                     /note="color: #a6acb3; direction: LEFT"
                     /ApEinfo_fwdcolor="pink"
                     /ApEinfo_revcolor="pink"
                     /ApEinfo_graphicformat="arrow_data {{0 1 2 0 0 -1} {} 0}"
                     /modified_by="Florian"
                     /label="RB"
     primer_bind     complement(10627..10652)
                     /%GC="53.8"
                     /Hairpin_Tm="54.9"
                     /Self_Dimer_Tm="21.4"
                     /Tm="66.5"
                     /annotation_group="36966978831484006d7d75ac-f85f-4e6e-bd28
                     -cacb4831db27"
                     /created_by="primer3"
                     /Sequence="GAACCCTGTGGTTGGCATGCACATAC"
                     /Mismatches=0
                     /#_Off-target_Sites=0
                     /Off-target_Template="pICSL4723 L2 backbone"
                     /label="GMF001"
     CDS             13418..14209
                     /codon_start=1
                     /note="NPTII"
                     /note="color: #993366"
                     /translation="MAKMRISPELKKLIEKYRCVKDTEGMSPAKVYKLVGENENLYLK
                     MTDSRYKGTTYDVEREKDMMLWLEGKLPVPKVLHFERHDGWSNLLMSEADGVLCSEEY
                     EDEQSPEKIIELYAECIRLFHSIDISDCPYTNSLDSRLAELDYLLNNDLADVDCENWE
                     EDTPFKDPRELYDFLKTEKPEEELVFSHGDLGDSNIFVKDGKVSGFIDLGRSGRADKW
                     YDIA FCVRSLREDIGEEQYVELFFDLLGIKPDWEKIKYYILLDELF"
                     /ApEinfo_fwdcolor="pink"
                     /ApEinfo_revcolor="pink"
                     /ApEinfo_graphicformat="arrow_data {{0 1 2 0 0 -1} {} 0}"
                     /label="NPTII"
     rep_origin      14372..14986
                     /note="rep - pMB1"
                     /note="color: #a6acb3"
                     /ApEinfo_fwdcolor="pink"
                     /ApEinfo_revcolor="pink"
                     /ApEinfo_graphicformat="arrow_data {{0 1 2 0 0 -1} {} 0}"
                     /modified_by="Florian"
                     /label="rep - pMB1"
     Misc._feature   15038..15188
                     /note="LB"
                     /note="color: #a6acb3; direction: LEFT"
                     /ApEinfo_fwdcolor="pink"
                     /ApEinfo_revcolor="pink"
                     /ApEinfo_graphicformat="arrow_data {{0 1 2 0 0 -1} {} 0}"
                     /modified_by="Florian"
                     /label="LB"
     primer_bind     15103..15126
                     /%GC="50.0"
                     /Hairpin_Tm="None"
                     /Self_Dimer_Tm="None"
                     /Tm="61.3"
                     /annotation_group="3696697941807800155cbfc8-0945-40e4-97ff
                     -8edf075b060c"
                     /created_by="primer3"
                     /Sequence="CTGGTGGCAGGATATATTGTGGTG"
                     /Mismatches=0
                     /#_Off-target_Sites=0
                     /Off-target_Template="pICSL4723 L2 backbone"
                     /label="GMF002"
ORIGIN      
        1 gaacactctg tgccgaattc ggatccggag gaattccaat cccacaaaaa tctgagctta
       61 acagcacagt tgctcctctc agagcagaat cgggtattca acaccctcat atcaactact
      121 acgttgtgta taacggtcca catgccggta tatacgatga ctggggttgt acaaaggcgg
      181 caacaaacgg cgttcccgga gttgcacaca agaaatttgc cactattaca gaggcaagag
      241 cagcagctga cgcgtacaca acaagtcagc aaacagacag gttgaacttc atccccaaag
      301 gagaagctca actcaagccc aagagctttg ctaaggccct aacaagccca ccaaagcaaa
      361 aagcccactg gctcacgcta ggaaccaaaa ggcccagcag tgatccagcc ccaaaagaga
      421 tctcctttgc cccggagatt acaatggacg atttcctcta tctttacgat ctaggaagga
      481 agttcgaagg tgaaggtgac gacactatgt tcaccactga taatgagaag gttagcctct
      541 tcaatttcag aaagaatgct gacccacaga tggttagaga ggcctacgca gcaagtctca
      601 tcaagacgat ctacccgagt aacaatctcc aggagatcaa ataccttccc aagaaggtta
      661 aagatgcagt caaaagattc aggactaatt gcatcaagaa cacagagaaa gacatatttc
      721 tcaagatcag aagtactatt ccagtatgga cgattcaagg cttgcttcat aaaccaaggc
      781 aagtaataga gattggagtc tctaaaaagg tagttcctac tgaatctaag gccatgcatg
      841 gagtctaaga ttcaaatcga ggatctaaca gaactcgccg tcaagactgg cgaacagttc
      901 atacagagtc ttttacgact caatgacaag aagaaaatct tcgtcaacat ggtggagcac
      961 gacactctgg tctactccaa aaatgtcaaa gatacagtct cagaagatca aagggctatt
     1021 gagacttttc aacaaaggat aatttcggga aacctcctcg gattccattg cccagctatc
     1081 tgtcacttca tcgaaaggac agtagaaaag gaaggtggct cctacaaatg ccatcattgc
     1141 gataaaggaa aggctatcat tcaagatctc tctgccgaca gtggtcccaa agatggaccc
     1201 ccacccacga ggagcatcgt ggaaaaagaa gaggttccaa ccacgtctac aaagcaagtg
     1261 gattgatgtg acatctccac tgacgtaagg gatgacgcac aatcccacta tccttcgcaa
     1321 gacccttcct ctatataagg aagttcattt catttggaga ggacacgctc gagtataaga
     1381 gctcattttt acaacaatta ccaacaacaa caaacaacaa acaacattac aattacattt
     1441 acaattatcg atacaatgaa aaagcctgaa ctcaccgcga cgtctgtcga gaagtttctg
     1501 atcgaaaagt tcgacagcgt ctccgacctg atgcagctct cggagggcga agaatctcgt
     1561 gctttcagct tcgatgtagg agggcgtgga tatgtcctgc gggtaaatag ctgcgccgat
     1621 ggtttctaca aagatcgtta tgtttatcgg cactttgcat cggccgcgct cccgattccg
     1681 gaagtgcttg acattgggga attcagcgag agcctgacct attgcatctc ccgccgtgca
     1741 cagggtgtca cgttgcaaga cctgcctgaa accgaactgc ccgctgttct gcaggtaaat
     1801 ttctagtttt tctccttcat tttcttggtt aggacccttt tctcttttta tttttttgag
     1861 ctttgatctt tctttaaact gatctatttt ttaattgatt ggttatggtg taaatattac
     1921 atagctttaa ctgataatct gattacttta tttcgtgtgt ctatgatgat gatgataact
     1981 gcagccggtc gcggaggcca tggatgcgat cgctgcggcc gatcttagcc agacgagcgg
     2041 gttcggccca ttcggaccgc aaggaatcgg tcaatacact acatggcgtg atttcatatg
     2101 cgcgattgct gatccccatg tgtatcactg gcaaactgtg atggacgaca ccgtcagtgc
     2161 gtccgtcgcg caggctctcg atgagctgat gctttgggcc gaggactgcc ccgaagtccg
     2221 gcacctcgtg cacgcggatt tcggctccaa caatgtcctg acggacaatg gccgcataac
     2281 agcggtcatt gactggagcg aggcgatgtt cggggattcc caatacgagg tcgccaacat
     2341 cttcttctgg aggccgtggt tggcttgtat ggagcagcag acgcgctact tcgagcggag
     2401 gcatccggag cttgcaggat cgccgcggct ccgggcgtat atgctccgca ttggtcttga
     2461 ccaactctat cagagcttgg ttgacggcaa tttcgatgat gcagcttggg cgcagggtcg
     2521 atgcgacgca atcgtccgat ccggagccgg gactgtcggg cgtacacaaa tcgcccgcag
     2581 aagcgcggcc gtctggaccg atggctgtgt agaagtactc gccgatagtg gaaaccgacg
     2641 ccccagcact cgtccgaggg caaaggaata ggcttctcta gctagagtcg atcgacaagc
     2701 tcgagtttct ccataataat gtgtgagtag ttcccagata agggaattag ggttcctata
     2761 gggtttcgct catgtgttga gcatataaga aacccttagt atgtatttgt atttgtaaaa
     2821 tacttctatc aataaaattt ctaattccta aaaccaaaat ccagtactaa aatccagatc
     2881 gctgcaagaa ttcaagcttg gaggatgtga agaacaggta aatcacgcag aagaacccat
     2941 ctctgatagc agctatcgat tagaacaacg aatccatatt gggtccgtgg gaaatactta
     3001 ctgcacagga aggggggcga tctgacgagg ccccgccacc ggcctcgacc cgaggccgag
     3061 gccgacgaag cgccggcgag tacggcgccg cggcggcctc tgcccgtgcc ctctgcgcgt
     3121 gggagggaga ggccgcggtg gtgggggcgc gcgcgcgcgc gcgcgcagct ggtgcggcgg
     3181 cgcgggggtc agccgccgag ccggcggcga cggaggagca gggcggcgtg gacgcgaact
     3241 tccgatcggt tggtcagagt gcgcgagttg ggcttagcca attaggtgtc aacaatctat
     3301 tgggccgtaa aattcatggg ccctggtttg tctaggccca atatcccgtt catttcagcc
     3361 cacaaatatt tccccagagg attattaagg cccacacgca gcttatagca gatcaagtac
     3421 gatgtttcct gatcgttgga tcggaaacgt acggtcttga tcaggcatgc cgacttcgtc
     3481 aaagagaggc ggcatgacct gacgcggagt tggttccggg caccgtctgg atggtcgtac
     3541 cgggaccgga cacgtgtcgc gcctccaact acatggacac gtgtggtgct gccattgggc
     3601 cgtacgcgtg gcggtgaccg caccggatgc tgcctcgcac cgccttgccc acgctttata
     3661 tagagaggtt ttctctccat taatcgcata gcgagtcgaa tcgaccgaag gggaggggga
     3721 gcgaagcttt gcgttctcta atcgcctcgt caaggtaact aatcaatcac ctcgtcctaa
     3781 tcctcgaatc tctcgtggtg cccgtctaat ctcgcgattt tgatgctcgt ggtggaaagc
     3841 gtaggaggat cccgtgcgag ttagtctcaa tctctcaggg tttcgtgcga ttttagggtg
     3901 atccacctct taatcgagtt acggtttcgt gcgattttag ggtaatcctc ttaatctctc
     3961 attgatttag ggtttcgtga gaatcgaggt agggatctgt gttatttata tcgatctaat
     4021 agatggattg gttttgagat tgttctgtca gatggggatt gtttcgatat attaccctaa
     4081 tgatgtgtca gatggggatt gtttcgatat attaccctaa tgatgtgtca gatggggatt
     4141 gtttcgatat attaccctaa tgatggataa taagagtagt tcacagttat gttttgatcc
     4201 tgccacatag tttgagtttt gtgatcagat ttagttttac ttatttgtgc ttagttcgga
     4261 tgggattgtt ctgatattgt tccaatagat gaatagctcg ttaggttaaa atctttaggt
     4321 tgagttaggc gacacatagt ttatttcctc tggatttgga ttggaattgt gttcttagtt
     4381 tttttcccct ggatttggat tggaattgtg tggagctggg ttagagaatt acatctgtat
     4441 cgtgtacacc tacttgaact gtagagcttg ggttctaagg tcaatttaat ctgtattgta
     4501 tctggctctt tgcctagttg aactgtagtg ctgatgttgt actgtgtttt tttacccgtt
     4561 ttatttgctt tactcgtgca aatcaaatct gtcagatgct agaactaggt ggctttattc
     4621 tgtgttctta catagatctg ttgtcctgta gttacttatg tcagttttgt tattatctga
     4681 agatattttt ggttgttgct tgttgatgtg gtgtgagctg tgagcagcgc tcttatgatt
     4741 aatgatgctg tccaattgta gtgtagtatg atgtgattga tatgttcatc tattttgagc
     4801 tgacagtacc gatatcgtag gatctggtgc caacttattc tccagctgct tttttttacc
     4861 tatgttaatt ccaatccttt cttgcctctt ccagatccag ataaatggac aagaagtact
     4921 ccattgggct cgatatcggc acaaacagcg tcggctgggc cgtcattacg gacgagtaca
     4981 aggtgccgag caaaaaattc aaagttctgg gcaataccga tcgccacagc ataaagaaga
     5041 acctcattgg cgccctcctg ttcgactccg gggagacggc cgaagccacg cggctcaaaa
     5101 gaacagcacg gcgcagatat acccgcagaa agaatcggat ctgctacctg caggagatct
     5161 ttagtaatga gatggctaag gtggatgact ctttcttcca taggctggag gagtcctttt
     5221 tggtggagga ggataaaaag cacgagcgcc acccaatctt tggcaatatc gtggacgagg
     5281 tggcgtacca tgaaaagtac ccaaccatat atcatctgag gaagaagctt gtagacagta
     5341 ctgataaggc tgacttgcgg ttgatctatc tcgcgctggc gcatatgatc aaatttcggg
     5401 gacacttcct catcgagggg gacctgaacc cagacaacag cgatgtcgac aaactcttta
     5461 tccaactggt tcagacttac aatcagcttt tcgaagagaa cccgatcaac gcatccggag
     5521 ttgacgccaa agcaatcctg agcgctaggc tgtccaaatc ccggcggctc gaaaacctca
     5581 tcgcacagct ccctggggag aagaagaacg gcctgtttgg taatcttatc gccctgtcac
     5641 tcgggctgac ccccaacttt aaatctaact tcgacctggc cgaagatgcc aagcttcaac
     5701 tgagcaaaga cacctacgat gatgatctcg acaatctgct ggcccagatc ggcgaccagt
     5761 acgcagacct ttttttggcg gcaaagaacc tgtcagacgc cattctgctg agtgatattc
     5821 tgcgagtgaa cacggagatc accaaagctc cgctgagcgc tagtatgatc aagcgctatg
     5881 atgagcacca ccaagacttg actttgctga aggcccttgt cagacagcaa ctgcctgaga
     5941 agtacaagga aattttcttc gatcagtcta aaaatggcta cgccggatac attgacggcg
     6001 gagcaagcca ggaggaattt tacaaattta ttaagcccat cttggaaaaa atggacggca
     6061 ccgaggagct gctggtaaag cttaacagag aagatctgtt gcgcaaacag cgcactttcg
     6121 acaatggaag catcccccac cagattcacc tgggcgaact gcacgctatc ctcaggcggc
     6181 aagaggattt ctaccccttt ttgaaagata acagggaaaa gattgagaaa atcctcacat
     6241 ttcggatacc ctactatgta ggccccctcg cccggggaaa ttccagattc gcgtggatga
     6301 ctcgcaaatc agaagagact atcactccct ggaacttcga ggaagtcgtg gataaggggg
     6361 cctctgccca gtccttcatc gaaaggatga ctaactttga taaaaatctg cctaacgaaa
     6421 aggtgcttcc taaacactct ctgctgtacg agtacttcac agtttataac gagctcacca
     6481 aggtcaaata cgtcacagaa gggatgagaa agccagcatt cctgtctgga gagcagaaga
     6541 aagctatcgt ggacctcctc ttcaagacga accggaaagt taccgtgaaa cagctcaaag
     6601 aagattattt caaaaagatt gaatgtttcg actctgttga aatcagcgga gtggaggatc
     6661 gcttcaacgc atccctggga acgtatcacg atctcctgaa aatcattaaa gacaaggact
     6721 tcctggacaa tgaggagaac gaggacattc ttgaggacat tgtcctcacc cttacgttgt
     6781 ttgaagatag ggagatgatt gaagaacgct tgaaaactta cgctcatctc ttcgacgaca
     6841 aagtcatgaa acagctcaag aggcgccgat atacaggatg ggggcggctg tcaagaaaac
     6901 tgatcaatgg gatccgagac aagcagagtg gaaagacaat cctggatttt cttaagtccg
     6961 atggatttgc caaccggaac ttcatgcagt tgatccatga tgactctctc acctttaagg
     7021 aggacatcca gaaagcacaa gtttctggcc agggggacag tctccacgag cacatcgcta
     7081 atcttgcagg tagcccagct atcaaaaagg gaatactgca gaccgttaag gtcgtggatg
     7141 aactcgtcaa agtaatggga aggcataagc ccgagaatat cgttatcgag atggcccgag
     7201 agaaccaaac tacccagaag ggacagaaga acagtaggga aaggatgaag aggattgaag
     7261 agggtataaa agaactgggg tcccaaatcc ttaaggaaca cccagttgaa aacacccagc
     7321 ttcagaatga gaagctctac ctgtactacc tgcagaacgg cagggacatg tacgtggatc
     7381 aggaactgga catcaatcgg ctctccgact acgacgtgga tcatatcgtg ccccagtctt
     7441 ttctcaaaga tgattctatt gataataaag tgttgacaag atccgataaa aatagaggga
     7501 agagtgataa cgtcccctca gaagaagttg tcaagaaaat gaaaaattat tggcggcagc
     7561 tgctgaacgc caaactgatc acacaacgga agttcgataa tctgactaag gctgaacgag
     7621 gtggcctgtc tgagttggat aaagccggct tcatcaaaag gcagcttgtt gagacacgcc
     7681 agatcaccaa gcacgtggcc caaattctcg attcacgcat gaacaccaag tacgatgaaa
     7741 atgacaaact gattcgagag gtgaaagtta ttactctgaa gtctaagctg gtttcagatt
     7801 tcagaaagga ctttcagttt tataaggtga gagagatcaa caattaccac catgcgcatg
     7861 atgcctacct gaatgcagtg gtaggcactg cacttatcaa aaaatatccc aagcttgaat
     7921 ctgaatttgt ttacggagac tataaagtgt acgatgttag gaaaatgatc gcaaagtctg
     7981 agcaggaaat aggcaaggcc accgctaagt acttctttta cagcaatatt atgaattttt
     8041 tcaagaccga gattacactg gccaatggag agattcggaa gcgaccactt atcgaaacaa
     8101 acggagaaac aggagaaatc gtgtgggaca agggtaggga tttcgcgaca gtccggaagg
     8161 tcctgtccat gccgcaggtg aacatcgtta aaaagaccga agtacagacc ggaggcttct
     8221 ccaaggaaag tatcctcccg aaaaggaaca gcgacaagct gatcgcacgc aaaaaagatt
     8281 gggaccccaa gaaatacggc ggattcgatt ctcctacagt cgcttacagt gtactggttg
     8341 tggccaaagt ggagaaaggg aagtctaaaa aactcaaaag cgtcaaggaa ctgctgggca
     8401 tcacaatcat ggagcgatca agcttcgaaa aaaaccccat cgactttctc gaggcgaaag
     8461 gatataaaga ggtcaaaaaa gacctcatca ttaagcttcc caagtactct ctctttgagc
     8521 ttgaaaacgg ccggaaacga atgctcgcta gtgcgggcga gctgcagaaa ggtaacgagc
     8581 tggcactgcc ctctaaatac gttaatttct tgtatctggc cagccactat gaaaagctca
     8641 aaggatctcc cgaagataat gagcagaagc agctgttcgt ggaacaacac aaacactacc
     8701 ttgatgagat catcgagcaa ataagcgaat tctccaaaag agtgatcctc gccgacgcta
     8761 acctcgataa ggtgctttct gcttacaata agcacaggga taagcccatc agggagcagg
     8821 cagaaaacat tatccacttg tttactctga ccaacttggg cgcgcctgca gccttcaagt
     8881 acttcgacac caccatagac agaaagcggt acacctctac aaaggaggtc ctggacgcca
     8941 cactgattca tcagtcaatt acggggctct atgaaacaag aatcgacctc tctcagctcg
     9001 gtggagacag cagggctgac cccaagaaga agaggaaggt gtgagcttgt caagcagatc
     9061 gttcaaacat ttggcaataa agtttcttaa gattgaatcc tgttgccggt cttgcgatga
     9121 ttatcatata atttctgttg aattacgtta agcatgtaat aattaacatg taatgcatga
     9181 cgttatttat gagatgggtt tttatgatta gagtcccgca attatacatt taatacgcga
     9241 tagaaaacaa aatatagcgc gcaaactagg ataaattatc gcgcgcggtg tcatctatgt
     9301 tactagatcg acgctactag aattcgagct cggagaagct tcgttgaaca acggaaactc
     9361 gacttgcctt ccgcacaata catcatttct tcttagcttt ttttcttctt cttcgttcat
     9421 acagtttttt tttgtttatc agcttacatt ttcttgaacc gtagctttcg ttttcttctt
     9481 tttaactttc cattcggagt ttttgtatct tgtttcatag tttgtcccag gattagaatg
     9541 attaggcatc gaaccttcaa gaatttgatt gaataaaaca tcttcattct taagatatga
     9601 agataatctt caaaaggccc ctgggaatct gaaagaagag aagcaggccc atttatatgg
     9661 gaaagaacaa tagtatttct tatataggcc catttaagtt gaaaacaatc ttcaaaagtc
     9721 ccacatcgct tagataagaa aacgaagctg agtttatata cagctagagt cgaagtagtg
     9781 attgggaaaa gttgtagact gagagtttca gagctatgct ggaaacagca tagcaagttg
     9841 aaataaggct agtccgttat caacttgaaa aagtggcacc gagtcggtgc tttttttttc
     9901 gctttacgaa ttcccatggg gagaagcttc gttgaacaac ggaaactcga cttgccttcc
     9961 gcacaataca tcatttcttc ttagcttttt ttcttcttct tcgttcatac agtttttttt
    10021 tgtttatcag cttacatttt cttgaaccgt agctttcgtt ttcttctttt taactttcca
    10081 ttcggagttt ttgtatcttg tttcatagtt tgtcccagga ttagaatgat taggcatcga
    10141 accttcaaga atttgattga ataaaacatc ttcattctta agatatgaag ataatcttca
    10201 aaaggcccct gggaatctga aagaagagaa gcaggcccat ttatatggga aagaacaata
    10261 gtatttctta tataggccca tttaagttga aaacaatctt caaaagtccc acatcgctta
    10321 gataagaaaa cgaagctgag tttatataca gctagagtcg aagtagtgat tgttgagccc
    10381 taatgtgaac aagtttcaga gctatgctgg aaacagcata gcaagttgaa ataaggctag
    10441 tccgttatca acttgaaaaa gtggcaccga gtcggtgctt tttttttcgc tgggacacga
    10501 agtgatccgt ttaaactatc agtgtttgac aggatatatt ggcgggtaaa cctaagagaa
    10561 aagagcgttt attagaataa tcggatattt aaaagggcgt gaaaaggttt atccgttcgt
    10621 ccatttgtat gtgcatgcca accacagggt tcccctcggg agtcagccgt gcggctgcat
    10681 gaaatcctgg ccggtttgtc tgatgccaag ctggcggcct ggccggccag cttggccgct
    10741 gaagaaaccg agcgccgccg tctaaaaagg tgatgtgtat ttgagtaaaa cagcttgcgt
    10801 catgcggtcg ctgcgtatat gatgcgatga gtaaataaac aaatacgcaa ggggaacgca
    10861 tgaaggttat cgctgtactt aaccagaaag gcgggtcagg caagacgacc atcgcaaccc
    10921 atctagcccg cgccctgcaa ctcgccgggg ccgatgttct gttagtcgat tccgatcccc
    10981 agggcagtgc ccgcgattgg gcggccgtgc gggaagatca accgctaacc gttgtcggca
    11041 tcgaccgccc gacgattgac cgcgacgtga aggccatcgg ccggcgcgac ttcgtagtga
    11101 tcgacggagc gccccaggcg gcggacttgg ctgtgtccgc gatcaaggca gccgacttcg
    11161 tgctgattcc ggtgcagcca agcccttacg acatatgggc caccgccgac ctggtggagc
    11221 tggttaagca gcgcattgag gtcacggatg gaaggctaca agcggccttt gtcgtgtcgc
    11281 gggcgatcaa aggcacgcgc atcggcggtg aggttgccga ggcgctggcc gggtacgagc
    11341 tgcccattct tgagtcccgt atcacgcagc gcgtgagcta cccaggcact gccgccgccg
    11401 gcacaaccgt tcttgaatca gaacccgagg gcgacgctgc ccgcgaggtc caggcgctgg
    11461 ccgctgaaat taaatcaaaa ctcatttgag ttaatgaggt aaagagaaaa tgagcaaaag
    11521 cacaaacacg ctaagtgccg gccgtccgag cgcacgcagc agcaaggctg caacgttggc
    11581 cagcctggca gacacgccag ccatgaagcg ggtcaacttt cagttgccgg cggaggatca
    11641 caccaagctg aagatgtacg cggtacgcca aggcaagacc attaccgagc tgctatctga
    11701 atacatcgcg cagctaccag agtaaatgag caaatgaata aatgagtaga tgaattttag
    11761 cggctaaagg aggcggcatg gaaaatcaag aacaaccagg caccgacgcc gtggaatgcc
    11821 ccatgtgtgg aggaacgggc ggttggccag gcgtaagcgg ctgggttgtc tgccggccct
    11881 gcaatggcac tggaaccccc aagcccgagg aatcggcgtg agcggtcgca aaccatccgg
    11941 cccggtacaa atcggcgcgg cgctgggtga tgacctggtg gagaagttga aggccgcgca
    12001 ggccgcccag cggcaacgca tcgaggcaga agcacgcccc ggtgaatcgt ggcaagcggc
    12061 cgctgatcga atccgcaaag aatcccggca accgccggca gccggtgcgt cgtcgattag
    12121 gaagccgccc aagggcgacg agcaaccaga ttttttcgtt ccgatgctct atgacgtggg
    12181 cacccgcgat agtcgcagca tcatggacgt ggccgttttc cgtctgtcga agcgtgaccg
    12241 acgagctggc gaggtgatcc gctacgagct tccagacggg cacgtagagg tttccgcagg
    12301 gccggccggc atggccagtg tgtgggatta cgacctggta ctgatggcgg tttcccatct
    12361 aaccgaatcc atgaaccgat accgggaagg gaagggagac aagcccggcc gcgtgttccg
    12421 tccacacgtt gcggacgtac tcaagttctg ccggcgagcc gatggcggaa agcagaaaga
    12481 cgacctggta gaaacctgca ttcggttaaa caccacgcac gttgccatgc agcgtacgaa
    12541 gaaggccaag aacggccgcc tggtgacggt atccgagggt gaagccttga ttagccgcta
    12601 caagatcgta aagagcgaaa ccgggcggcc ggagtacatc gagatcgagc tagctgattg
    12661 gatgtaccgc gagattacag aaggcaagaa cccggacgtg ctgacggttc accccgatta
    12721 ctttttgatc gatcccggca tcggccgttt tctctaccgc ctggcacgcc gcgccgcagg
    12781 caaggcagaa gccagatggt tgttcaagac gatctacgaa cgcagtggca gcgccggaga
    12841 gttcaagaag ttctgtttca ccgtgcgcaa gctgatcggg tcaaatgacc tgccggagta
    12901 cgatttgaag gaggaggcgg ggcaggctgg cccgatccta gtcatgcgct accgcaacct
    12961 gatcgagggc gaagcatccg ccggttccta atgtacggag cagatgctag ggcaaattgc
    13021 cctagcaggg gaaaaaggtc gaaaaagctt ctttcctgtg gatagcacgt acattgggaa
    13081 cccaaagccg tacattggga accggaaccc gtacattggg aacccaaagc cgtacattgg
    13141 gaaccggtca cacatgtaag tgactgatat aaaagagaaa aaaggcgatt tttccgccta
    13201 aaactcttta aaacttatta aaactcttaa aacccgcctg gcctgtgcat aactgtctgg
    13261 ccagcgcaca gccgaacagc tgcaaaaagc gcccacatca aggctccgag tgcgcggaac
    13321 ccctatttgt ttatttttct aaatacattc aaatatgtat ccgctcatga gacaataacc
    13381 ctgataaatg cttcaataat attgaaaaag gaagagtatg gctaaaatga gaatatcacc
    13441 ggaattgaaa aaactgatcg aaaaataccg ctgcgtaaaa gatacggaag gaatgtctcc
    13501 tgctaaggta tataagctgg tgggagaaaa tgaaaaccta tatttaaaaa tgacggacag
    13561 ccggtataaa gggaccacct atgatgtgga acgggaaaag gacatgatgc tatggctgga
    13621 aggaaagctg cctgttccaa aggtcctgca ctttgaacgg catgatggct ggagcaatct
    13681 gctcatgagt gaggccgatg gcgtcctttg ctcggaagag tatgaagatg aacaaagccc
    13741 tgaaaagatt atcgagctgt atgcggagtg catcaggctc tttcactcca tcgacatatc
    13801 ggattgtccc tatacgaata gcttagacag ccgcttagcc gaattggatt acttactgaa
    13861 taacgatctg gccgatgtgg attgcgaaaa ctgggaagag gacactccat ttaaagatcc
    13921 gcgcgagctg tatgattttt taaagacgga aaagcccgaa gaggaacttg tcttttccca
    13981 cggcgacctg ggagacagca acatctttgt gaaagatggc aaagtaagtg gctttattga
    14041 tcttgggaga agcggcaggg cggacaagtg gtatgacatt gccttctgcg tccggtcgct
    14101 cagggaggat atcggggaag aacagtatgt cgagctattt tttgacttac tggggatcaa
    14161 gcctgattgg gagaaaataa aatattatat tttactggat gaattgtttt agctgtcaga
    14221 ccaagtttac tcatatatac tttagattga tttaaaactt catttttaat ttaaaaggat
    14281 ctaggtgaag atcctttttg ataatctcat gaccaaaatc ccttaacgtg agttttcgtt
    14341 ccactgagcg tcagaccccg tagaaaagat caaaggatct tcttgagatc ctttttttct
    14401 gcgcgtaatc tgctgcttgc aaacaaaaaa accaccgcta ccagcggtgg tttgtttgcc
    14461 ggatcaagag ctaccaactc tttttccgaa ggtaactggc ttcagcagag cgcagatacc
    14521 aaatactgtt cttctagtgt agccgtagtt aggccaccac ttcaagaact ctgtagcacc
    14581 gcctacatac ctcgctctgc taatcctgtt accagtggct gctgccagtg gcgataagtc
    14641 gtgtcttacc gggttggact caagacgata gttaccggat aaggcgcagc ggtcgggctg
    14701 aacggggggt tcgtgcacac agcccagctt ggagcgaacg acctacaccg aactgagata
    14761 cctacagcgt gagctatgag aaagcgccac gcttcccgaa gggagaaagg cggacaggta
    14821 tccggtaagc ggcagggtcg gaacaggaga gcgcacgagg gagcttccag ggggaaacgc
    14881 ctggtatctt tatagtcctg tcgggtttcg ccacctctga cttgagcgtc gatttttgtg
    14941 atgctcgtca ggggggcgga gcctatggaa aaacgccagc aacgcggcct ttttacggtt
    15001 cctgctcgga tctgttggac cggacagtag tcatggttga tgggctgcct gtatcgagtg
    15061 gtgattttgt gccgagctgc cggtcgggga gctgttggct ggctggtggc aggatatatt
    15121 gtggtgtaaa caaattgacg cttagacaac ttaataacac attgcggacg tttttaatgt
    15181 actggggtt
//
