# Supplementary material for: Developing a Molecular Toolkit to ENABLE all to apply CRISPR/Cas9-based Gene Editing in planta
Source: bioRxiv preprint, doi:10.1101/2025.11.09.687425, version 2 (2025-11-13)
Supplement: Supplementary File 1 - Vector Sequences [file 687425_file03.zip › Vector sequences/Assembled vectors for this study/L2 CasD_AtU6-26p__OsPDS1_sgRNAs.gb]

LOCUS       L2_CasD_AtU6-26p::OsPDS1_sgRNAs       14960 bp    DNA     circular UNA 02-SEP-2025
DEFINITION  .
ACCESSION   urn.local...100-jlvmop1
VERSION     urn.local...100-jlvmop1
KEYWORDS    .
SOURCE      
  ORGANISM  .
FEATURES             Location/Qualifiers
     Fragment        11..2658
                     /Source_Sequence="referenceToDocument:
                     urn:local:.:23v-io1dmhx@31.9#0#C2C246A7532DD476B25AADA008B
                     779FB label: pGMF006"
                     /Cloning_Method="Golden Gate Cloning"
                     /Enzymes="BbsI"
                     /Fragment_Type="Insert"
                     /label="pGMF006 (insert 1)"
     promoter        31..1368
                     /vntifkey=29
                     /modified_by="Florian"
                     /note="Derived using Geneious Prime 2021.2.2 'Annotate
                     from Database' based on nucleotide similarity"
                     /Transferred_From="L1 35Sp::eGFP-NLS:35St "
                     /Transferred_Similarity="100.00%"
                     /Primary_Match="100.00%; Adjusted-Interval-0:0/0; 35S
                     promoter (Cauliflower Mosaic Virus) (<a
                     href=""urn:local:.:v-dkb2238"">L1 35Sp::eGFP-NLS:35St
                     </a>)"
                     /Alternative_Match="100.00%; Adjusted-Interval-0:0/0;
                     Promoter, 35S (Cauliflower Mosaic Virus) (<a
                     href=""urn:local:.:7o5-d1z2kwz"">Final L2 for targeting
                     PDS</a>)"
                     /Alternative_Match="100.00%; Adjusted-Interval-0:0/0;
                     Promoter, 35S (Cauliflower Mosaic Virus) (<a
                     href=""urn:local:.:7jr-d1yz7zq"">pICSL11059
                     35Sp::HPTII:35St</a>)"
                     /Alternative_Match="100.00%; Adjusted-Interval-0:0/0;
                     Promoter, 35s (Cauliflower Mosaic Virus) (<a
                     href=""urn:local:.:f-c2iltpe"">pICSL11059</a>)"
                     /Alternative_Match="100.00%; Adjusted-Interval-0:0/0;
                     Promoter, 35s (Cauliflower Mosaic Virus) (<a
                     href=""urn:local:.:60-c2iy93f"">Level2 Plantain PDS KO
                     vector final assembly</a>)"
                     /label="35S promoter (Cauliflower Mosaic Virus)"
     5'_UTR          1385..1446
                     /vntifkey=52
                     /note="Derived using Geneious Prime 2021.2.2 'Annotate
                     from Database' based on nucleotide similarity"
                     /Transferred_From="pICSL11059"
                     /Transferred_Similarity="100.00%"
                     /Primary_Match="100.00%; Adjusted-Interval-0:0/0;
                     Promoter, 35s (Cauliflower Mosaic Virus) (<a
                     href=""urn:local:.:f-c2iltpe"">pICSL11059</a>)"
                     /Alternative_Match="100.00%; Adjusted-Interval-0:0/0;
                     Promoter, 35s (Cauliflower Mosaic Virus) (<a
                     href=""urn:local:.:60-c2iy93f"">Level2 Plantain PDS KO
                     vector final assembly</a>)"
                     /Alternative_Match="100.00%; Adjusted-Interval-0:0/0; TMV
                     Omega (<a href=""urn:local:.:v-dkb2238"">L1
                     35Sp::eGFP-NLS:35St </a>)"
                     /Alternative_Match="100.00%; Adjusted-Interval-0:0/0; TMV
                     Omega (<a href=""urn:local:.:60-c2iy93f"">Level2 Plantain
                     PDS KO vector final assembly</a>)"
                     /Alternative_Match="100.00%; Adjusted-Interval-0:0/0; TMV
                     Omega (<a href=""urn:local:.:7o5-d1z2kwz"">Final L2 for
                     targeting PDS</a>)"
                     /Alternative_Match="100.00%; Adjusted-Interval-0:0/0; TMV
                     Omega (<a href=""urn:local:.:7o5-d1z2kwz"">Final L2 for
                     targeting PDS</a>)"
                     /Alternative_Match="100.00%; Adjusted-Interval-0:0/0; TMV
                     Omega (<a href=""urn:local:.:7jr-d1yz7zq"">pICSL11059
                     35Sp::HPTII:35St</a>)"
                     /Alternative_Match="100.00%; Adjusted-Interval-0:0/0; TMV
                     Omega (<a href=""urn:local:.:w-c2ilwp9"">pFH52</a>)"
                     /Alternative_Match="100.00%; Adjusted-Interval-0:0/0; TMV
                     Omega (<a href=""urn:local:.:7jz-d1yz8pq"">pFH52
                     2x35Sp::SpCas9:NOSt</a>)"
                     /label="Promoter, 35s (Cauliflower Mosaic Virus)"
     CDS             1456..2172
                     /vntifkey=4
                     /modified_by="Florian"
                     /note="Derived using Geneious Prime 2021.2.2 'Annotate
                     from Database' based on nucleotide similarity"
                     /Transferred_From="L1 35Sp::eGFP-NLS:35St "
                     /Transferred_Similarity="100.00%"
                     /Primary_Match="100.00%; Adjusted-Interval-0:0/0; eGFP (<a
                     href=""urn:local:.:v-dkb2238"">L1 35Sp::eGFP-NLS:35St
                     </a>)"
                     /label="eGFP"
     primer_bind     complement(1530..1549)
                     /%GC="60.0"
                     /Hairpin_Tm="37.9"
                     /Self_Dimer_Tm="None"
                     /Tm="61.8"
                     /Sequence="CGGACACGCTGAACTTGTGG"
                     /created_by="primer3"
                     /note="Derived using Geneious Prime 2024.0.7 'Annotate
                     from Database' based on nucleotide similarity"
                     /Transferred_From="GMF128"
                     /Transferred_Similarity="100.00%"
                     /Primary_Match="100.00%; Adjusted-Interval-0:0/0; <a
                     href=""urn:local:.:253-i62m7um"">GMF128</a>"
                     /Alternative_Match="100.00%; Adjusted-Interval-0:0/0;
                     GMF128 (<a href=""urn:local:.:1d4-dvu4edz"">pICSL4723 L2
                     backbone - pGMF006 - pFH52 2x35Sp::SpCas9:NOSt - pGMF001
                     with PDS target1 - pGMF002 with PDS target2</a>)"
                     /label="GMF128"
     CDS             2179..2442
                     /codon_start=1
                     /note="/created_by=User"
                     /Original_Translation="AGSGAGGEFKREEQARKAKVNNEKKTEIVKPESCS
                     NEGDVKDLKRKDSEDGNEGEEEEASSKPKKPKVALSHLQDIDDTEADQEEE*"
                     /note="Derived using Geneious Prime 2021.2.2 'Annotate
                     from Database' based on nucleotide similarity"
                     /Transferred_From="L1 35Sp::eGFP-NLS:35St "
                     /Transferred_Similarity="100.00%"
                     /Primary_Match="100.00%; Adjusted-Interval-0:0/0; N7-NLS
                     (<a href=""urn:local:.:v-dkb2238"">L1 35Sp::eGFP-NLS:35St
                     </a>)"
                     /modified_by="Florian"
                     /label="N7-NLS"
     terminator      2447..2650
                     /vntifkey=43
                     /modified_by="Florian"
                     /note="Derived using Geneious Prime 2021.2.2 'Annotate
                     from Database' based on nucleotide similarity"
                     /Transferred_From="L1 35Sp::eGFP-NLS:35St "
                     /Transferred_Similarity="100.00%"
                     /Primary_Match="100.00%; Adjusted-Interval-0:0/0; 3'
                     untranslated region and terminator, 35S (Cauliflower
                     Mosaic Virus) (<a href=""urn:local:.:v-dkb2238"">L1
                     35Sp::eGFP-NLS:35St </a>)"
                     /Alternative_Match="100.00%; Adjusted-Interval-0:0/0; 3'
                     untranslated region and terminator, 35S (Cauliflower
                     Mosaic Virus) (<a href=""urn:local:.:7o5-d1z2kwz"">Final
                     L2 for targeting PDS</a>)"
                     /Alternative_Match="100.00%; Adjusted-Interval-0:0/0; 3'
                     untranslated region and terminator, 35S (Cauliflower
                     Mosaic Virus) (<a
                     href=""urn:local:.:7jr-d1yz7zq"">pICSL11059
                     35Sp::HPTII:35St</a>)"
                     /Alternative_Match="100.00%; Adjusted-Interval-0:0/0; 3'
                     untranslated region and terminator, 35s (Cauliflower
                     Mosaic Virus) (<a
                     href=""urn:local:.:f-c2iltpe"">pICSL11059</a>)"
                     /Alternative_Match="100.00%; Adjusted-Interval-0:0/0; 3'
                     untranslated region and terminator, 35s (Cauliflower
                     Mosaic Virus) (<a href=""urn:local:.:60-c2iy93f"">Level2
                     Plantain PDS KO vector final assembly</a>)"
                     /label="3' untranslated region and terminator, 35S
                     (Cauliflower Mosaic Virus)"
     Fragment        complement(2655..9090)
                     /Source_Sequence="referenceToDocument:
                     urn:local:.:3q1-io1j6z8@22.9#0#3B7576F0D1784D4D8C9E1CAA60D
                     36E33 label: CasD Level 1 P2 OsUbiP:Cas9:NosT (reversed)"
                     /Cloning_Method="Golden Gate Cloning"
                     /Enzymes="BbsI"
                     /Fragment_Type="Insert"
                     /label="CasD Level 1 P2 OsUbiP:Cas9:NosT (insert 2)
                     (reversed)"
     promoter        2672..4667
                     /created_by="Florian"
                     /label="OsUbi promoter"
     CDS             4676..8815
                     /codon_start=1
                     /product="Cas9 (Csn1) endonuclease from the Streptococcus
                     pyogenes Type II CRISPR/Cas system"
                     /note="generates RNA-guided double strand breaks in DNA"
                     /translation="MDKKYSIGLDIGTNSVGWAVITDEYKVPSKKFKVLGNTDRHSIK
                     KNLIGALLFDSGETAEATRLKRTARRRYTRRKNRICYLQEIFSNEMAKVDDSFFHRLE
                     ESFLVEEDKKHERHPIFGNIVDEVAYHEKYPTIYHLRKKLVDSTDKADLRLIYLALAH
                     MIKFRGHFLIEGDLNPDNSDVDKLFIQLVQTYNQLFEENPINASGVDAKAILSARLSK
                     SRRLENLIAQLPGEKKNGLFGNLIALSLGLTPNFKSNFDLAEDAKLQLSKDTYDDDLD
                     NLLAQIGDQYADLFLAAKNLSDAILLSDILRVNTEITKAPLSASMIKRYDEHHQDLTL
                     LKALVRQQLPEKYKEIFFDQSKNGYAGYIDGGASQEEFYKFIKPILEKMDGTEELLVK
                     LNREDLLRKQRTFDNGSIPHQIHLGELHAILRRQEDFYPFLKDNREKIEKILTFRIPY
                     YVGPLARGNSRFAWMTRKSEETITPWNFEEVVDKGASAQSFIERMTNFDKNLPNEKVL
                     PKHSLLYEYFTVYNELTKVKYVTEGMRKPAFLSGEQKKAIVDLLFKTNRKVTVKQLKE
                     DYFKKIECFDSVEISGVEDRFNASLGTYHDLLKIIKDKDFLDNEENEDILEDIVLTLT
                     LFEDREMIEERLKTYAHLFDDKVMKQLKRRRYTGWGRLSRKLINGIRDKQSGKTILDF
                     LKSDGFANRNFMQLIHDDSLTFKEDIQKAQVSGQGDSLHEHIANLAGSPAIKKGILQT
                     VKVVDELVKVMGRHKPENIVIEMARENQTTQKGQKNSRERMKRIEEGIKELGSQILKE
                     HPVENTQLQNEKLYLYYLQNGRDMYVDQELDINRLSDYDVDHIVPQSFLKDDSIDNKV
                     LTRSDKNRGKSDNVPSEEVVKKMKNYWRQLLNAKLITQRKFDNLTKAERGGLSELDKA
                     GFIKRQLVETRQITKHVAQILDSRMNTKYDENDKLIREVKVITLKSKLVSDFRKDFQF
                     YKVREINNYHHAHDAYLNAVVGTALIKKYPKLESEFVYGDYKVYDVRKMIAKSEQEIG
                     KATAKYFFYSNIMNFFKTEITLANGEIRKRPLIETNGETGEIVWDKGRDFATVRKVLS
                     MPQVNIVKKTEVQTGGFSKESILPKRNSDKLIARKKDWDPKKYGGFDSPTVAYSVLVV
                     AKVEKGKSKKLKSVKELLGITIMERSSFEKNPIDFLEAKGYKEVKKDLIIKLPKYSLF
                     ELENGRKRMLASAGELQKGNELALPSKYVNFLYLASHYEKLKGSPEDNEQKQLFVEQH
                     KHYLDEIIEQISEFSKRVILADANLDKVLSAYNKHRDKPIREQAENIIHLFTLTNLGA
                     PAAFKYFDTTIDRKRYTSTKEVLDATLIHQSITGLYETRIDLSQLGGD"
                     /label="Cas9"
     sig_peptide     8792..8812
                     /codon_start=1
                     /product="nuclear localization signal of SV40 (simian
                     virus 40) large T antigen"
                     /translation="PKKKRKV"
                     /modified_by="Florian"
                     /label="SV40 NLS"
     terminator      8828..9080
                     /note="nopaline synthase terminator and poly(A) signal"
                     /label="NOS terminator"
     primer_bind     8873..8891
                     /%GC="57.9"
                     /Hairpin_Tm="None"
                     /Self_Dimer_Tm="1.9"
                     /Tm="61.0"
                     /Sequence="GTTGCCGGTCTTGCGATGA"
                     /created_by="primer3"
                     /note="Derived using Geneious Prime 2024.0.7 'Annotate
                     from Database' based on nucleotide similarity"
                     /Transferred_From="GMF004"
                     /Transferred_Similarity="100.00%"
                     /Primary_Match="100.00%; Adjusted-Interval-0:0/0; <a
                     href=""urn:local:.:7qq-d1z4vfe"">GMF004</a>"
                     /Alternative_Match="100.00%; Adjusted-Interval-0:0/0;
                     GMF004 (<a href=""urn:local:.:7o5-d1z2kwz"">Final L2 for
                     targeting PDS</a>)"
                     /Alternative_Match="100.00%; Adjusted-Interval-0:0/0;
                     GMF004 (<a href=""urn:local:.:ix-eboo9ps"">pICSL4723 L2
                     backbone - pICSL11059 35Sp::HPTII:35St - pFH52
                     2x35Sp::SpCas9:NOSt - pGMF001 with PDS target1 - pGMF002
                     with PDS target2</a>)"
                     /Alternative_Match="100.00%; Adjusted-Interval-0:0/0;
                     GMF004 (<a href=""urn:local:.:1d4-dvu4edz"">pICSL4723 L2
                     backbone - pGMF006 - pFH52 2x35Sp::SpCas9:NOSt - pGMF001
                     with PDS target1 - pGMF002 with PDS target2</a>)"
                     /Alternative_Match="100.00%; Adjusted-Interval-0:0/0;
                     GMF004 (<a href=""urn:local:.:7jz-d1yz8pq"">pGMF004</a>)"
                     /label="GMF004"
     Fragment        9087..9678
                     /Source_Sequence="referenceToDocument:
                     urn:local:.:3k9-io1hxo5@8.1#0#1D15DE9F283D1E8B3A5E3ECB02A1
                     06D5 label: pBA13"
                     /Cloning_Method="Golden Gate Cloning"
                     /Enzymes="BbsI"
                     /Fragment_Type="Insert"
                     /label="pBA13 (insert 3)"
     promoter        9107..9554
                     /Application_Notes="Pol III promoter; drives expression
                     ofsmall RNAs."
                     /Full_Name="AtU6-26"
                     /References="<a href= target=_blank>Journal of
                     IntegrativePlant Biology. 49: 222 (2007)</a>; <a
                     href=target=_blank>Cell Res. 23: 1229 (2013)</a>"
                     /Subtype="Pol III promoter"
                     /__SeqFeature__="True"
                     /__level__=1
                     /description="Arabidopsis U6-26 gene promoter"
                     /name="AtU6-26"
                     /note="color: #0375bb; direction: RIGHT"
                     /official_designation="AtU6-26"
                     /uuid="677a7091815142ee91b04b1347c6b35e"
                     /label="AtU6-26p"
     misc_RNA        9556..9575
                     /created_by="Florian"
                     /modified_by="Florian"
                     /label="OsPDS sgRNA1"
     misc_RNA        9576..9661
                     /created_by="Florian"
                     /label="improved sgRNA backbone (Dang et al., 2015)"
     terminator      9662..9670
                     /created_by="Florian"
                     /modified_by="Florian"
                     /label="PolyT"
     Fragment        9675..10266
                     /Source_Sequence="referenceToDocument:
                     urn:local:.:3l3-io1i208@8.1#0#E8015F666A399F1F51BD05A98B66
                     FC42 label: pBA14"
                     /Cloning_Method="Golden Gate Cloning"
                     /Enzymes="BbsI"
                     /Fragment_Type="Insert"
                     /label="pBA14 (insert 4)"
     promoter        9695..10143
                     /SerialCloner_Color="&hFF7F00"
                     /SerialCloner_Show="True"
                     /SerialCloner_Protect="True"
                     /SerialCloner_Arrow="True"
                     /modified_by="hahnf"
                     /note="Derived using Geneious Prime 2024.0.7 'Annotate
                     from Database' based on nucleotide similarity"
                     /Transferred_From="pGMF001a_with_Arabidopsis_U6-26_promote
                     r"
                     /Transferred_Similarity="100.00%"
                     /Primary_Match="100.00%; Adjusted-Interval-0:0/0; AtU6-26p
                     (<a
                     href=""urn:local:.:n-hwkaxtn"">pGMF001a_with_Arabidopsis_U
                     6-26_promoter</a>)"
                     /Alternative_Match="100.00%; Adjusted-Interval-0:0/0;
                     AtU6-26p (<a
                     href=""urn:local:.:j-hwkax9k"">pGMF002a_with_Arabidopsis_U
                     6-26_promoter</a>)"
                     /Alternative_Match="100.00%; Adjusted-Interval-0:0/-1;
                     AtU6-26 (<a href=""urn:local:.:y-i5qen40"">pGMF001a</a>)"
                     /label="AtU6-26p"
     misc_RNA        10144..10163
                     /created_by="Florian"
                     /modified_by="Florian"
                     /label="OsPDS sgRNA2"
     misc_RNA        10164..10249
                     /created_by="Florian"
                     /note="Derived using Geneious Prime 2024.0.7 'Annotate
                     from Database' based on nucleotide similarity"
                     /Transferred_From="pGMF001a_with_Arabidopsis_U6-26_promote
                     r"
                     /Transferred_Similarity="100.00%"
                     /Primary_Match="100.00%; Adjusted-Interval-0:0/0; improved
                     sgRNA backbone (Dang et al., 2015) (<a
                     href=""urn:local:.:n-hwkaxtn"">pGMF001a_with_Arabidopsis_U
                     6-26_promoter</a>)"
                     /Alternative_Match="100.00%; Adjusted-Interval-0:0/0;
                     improved sgRNA backbone (Dang et al., 2015) (<a
                     href=""urn:local:.:7jj-d1yz4wq"">pGMF001</a>)"
                     /Alternative_Match="100.00%; Adjusted-Interval-0:0/0;
                     improved sgRNA backbone (Dang et al., 2015) (<a
                     href=""urn:local:.:j-hwkax9k"">pGMF002a_with_Arabidopsis_U
                     6-26_promoter</a>)"
                     /Alternative_Match="100.00%; Adjusted-Interval-0:0/0;
                     improved sgRNA backbone (Dang et al., 2015) (<a
                     href=""urn:local:.:ix-eboo9ps"">pICSL4723 L2 backbone -
                     pICSL11059 35Sp::HPTII:35St - pFH52 2x35Sp::SpCas9:NOSt -
                     pGMF001 with PDS target1 - pGMF002 with PDS target2</a>)"
                     /Alternative_Match="100.00%; Adjusted-Interval-0:0/0;
                     improved sgRNA backbone (Dang et al., 2015) (<a
                     href=""urn:local:.:ix-eboo9ps"">pICSL4723 L2 backbone -
                     pICSL11059 35Sp::HPTII:35St - pFH52 2x35Sp::SpCas9:NOSt -
                     pGMF001 with PDS target1 - pGMF002 with PDS target2</a>)"
                     /Alternative_Match="100.00%; Adjusted-Interval-0:0/0;
                     improved sgRNA backbone (Dang et al., 2015) (<a
                     href=""urn:local:.:1d4-dvu4edz"">pICSL4723 L2 backbone -
                     pGMF006 - pFH52 2x35Sp::SpCas9:NOSt - pGMF001 with PDS
                     target1 - pGMF002 with PDS target2</a>)"
                     /Alternative_Match="100.00%; Adjusted-Interval-0:0/0;
                     improved sgRNA backbone (Dang et al., 2015) (<a
                     href=""urn:local:.:1d4-dvu4edz"">pICSL4723 L2 backbone -
                     pGMF006 - pFH52 2x35Sp::SpCas9:NOSt - pGMF001 with PDS
                     target1 - pGMF002 with PDS target2</a>)"
                     /Alternative_Match="100.00%; Adjusted-Interval-0:0/0;
                     improved sgRNA backbone (Dang et al., 2015) (<a
                     href=""urn:local:.:y-i5qen40"">pGMF001a</a>)"
                     /Alternative_Match="100.00%; Adjusted-Interval-0:0/0;
                     improved sgRNA backbone (Dang et al., 2015) (<a
                     href=""urn:local:.:7jn-d1yz5cw"">pGMF002</a>)"
                     /Alternative_Match="100.00%; Adjusted-Interval-0:0/0;
                     improved sgRNA backbone (Dang et al., 2015) (<a
                     href=""urn:local:.:1h-ib5wyr0"">pGMF001 with integrated
                     annealed primers</a>)"
                     /label="improved sgRNA backbone (Dang et al., 2015)"
     terminator      10250..10258
                     /created_by="Florian"
                     /label="PolyT"
     Fragment        10263..14
                     /Source_Sequence="referenceToDocument:
                     urn:local:.:23s-io1dmhx@58.20#0#4E176BE1B9038EF829D16C873C
                     B33D84 label: pGMF003"
                     /Cloning_Method="Golden Gate Cloning"
                     /Enzymes="BbsI"
                     /Fragment_Type="Backbone"
                     /label="pGMF003 (backbone)"
     Misc._feature   complement(10280..10405)
                     /note="RB"
                     /note="color: #a6acb3; direction: LEFT"
                     /ApEinfo_fwdcolor="pink"
                     /ApEinfo_revcolor="pink"
                     /ApEinfo_graphicformat="arrow_data {{0 1 2 0 0 -1} {} 0}"
                     /modified_by="Florian"
                     /label="RB"
     primer_bind     complement(10398..10423)
                     /%GC="53.8"
                     /Hairpin_Tm="54.9"
                     /Self_Dimer_Tm="21.4"
                     /Tm="66.5"
                     /annotation_group="36966978831484006d7d75ac-f85f-4e6e-bd28
                     -cacb4831db27"
                     /created_by="primer3"
                     /Sequence="GAACCCTGTGGTTGGCATGCACATAC"
                     /Mismatches=0
                     /#_Off-target_Sites=0
                     /Off-target_Template="pICSL4723 L2 backbone"
                     /label="GMF001"
     CDS             13189..13980
                     /codon_start=1
                     /note="NPTII"
                     /note="color: #993366"
                     /translation="MAKMRISPELKKLIEKYRCVKDTEGMSPAKVYKLVGENENLYLK
                     MTDSRYKGTTYDVEREKDMMLWLEGKLPVPKVLHFERHDGWSNLLMSEADGVLCSEEY
                     EDEQSPEKIIELYAECIRLFHSIDISDCPYTNSLDSRLAELDYLLNNDLADVDCENWE
                     EDTPFKDPRELYDFLKTEKPEEELVFSHGDLGDSNIFVKDGKVSGFIDLGRSGRADKW
                     YDIA FCVRSLREDIGEEQYVELFFDLLGIKPDWEKIKYYILLDELF"
                     /ApEinfo_fwdcolor="pink"
                     /ApEinfo_revcolor="pink"
                     /ApEinfo_graphicformat="arrow_data {{0 1 2 0 0 -1} {} 0}"
                     /label="NPTII"
     rep_origin      14143..14757
                     /note="rep - pMB1"
                     /note="color: #a6acb3"
                     /ApEinfo_fwdcolor="pink"
                     /ApEinfo_revcolor="pink"
                     /ApEinfo_graphicformat="arrow_data {{0 1 2 0 0 -1} {} 0}"
                     /modified_by="Florian"
                     /label="rep - pMB1"
     Misc._feature   14809..14959
                     /note="LB"
                     /note="color: #a6acb3; direction: LEFT"
                     /ApEinfo_fwdcolor="pink"
                     /ApEinfo_revcolor="pink"
                     /ApEinfo_graphicformat="arrow_data {{0 1 2 0 0 -1} {} 0}"
                     /modified_by="Florian"
                     /label="LB"
     primer_bind     14874..14897
                     /%GC="50.0"
                     /Hairpin_Tm="None"
                     /Self_Dimer_Tm="None"
                     /Tm="61.3"
                     /annotation_group="3696697941807800155cbfc8-0945-40e4-97ff
                     -8edf075b060c"
                     /created_by="primer3"
                     /Sequence="CTGGTGGCAGGATATATTGTGGTG"
                     /Mismatches=0
                     /#_Off-target_Sites=0
                     /Off-target_Template="pICSL4723 L2 backbone"
                     /label="GMF002"
ORIGIN      
        1 gaacactctg tgccgaattc ggatccggag gaattccaat cccacaaaaa tctgagctta
       61 acagcacagt tgctcctctc agagcagaat cgggtattca acaccctcat atcaactact
      121 acgttgtgta taacggtcca catgccggta tatacgatga ctggggttgt acaaaggcgg
      181 caacaaacgg cgttcccgga gttgcacaca agaaatttgc cactattaca gaggcaagag
      241 cagcagctga cgcgtacaca acaagtcagc aaacagacag gttgaacttc atccccaaag
      301 gagaagctca actcaagccc aagagctttg ctaaggccct aacaagccca ccaaagcaaa
      361 aagcccactg gctcacgcta ggaaccaaaa ggcccagcag tgatccagcc ccaaaagaga
      421 tctcctttgc cccggagatt acaatggacg atttcctcta tctttacgat ctaggaagga
      481 agttcgaagg tgaaggtgac gacactatgt tcaccactga taatgagaag gttagcctct
      541 tcaatttcag aaagaatgct gacccacaga tggttagaga ggcctacgca gcaagtctca
      601 tcaagacgat ctacccgagt aacaatctcc aggagatcaa ataccttccc aagaaggtta
      661 aagatgcagt caaaagattc aggactaatt gcatcaagaa cacagagaaa gacatatttc
      721 tcaagatcag aagtactatt ccagtatgga cgattcaagg cttgcttcat aaaccaaggc
      781 aagtaataga gattggagtc tctaaaaagg tagttcctac tgaatctaag gccatgcatg
      841 gagtctaaga ttcaaatcga ggatctaaca gaactcgccg tcaagactgg cgaacagttc
      901 atacagagtc ttttacgact caatgacaag aagaaaatct tcgtcaacat ggtggagcac
      961 gacactctgg tctactccaa aaatgtcaaa gatacagtct cagaagatca aagggctatt
     1021 gagacttttc aacaaaggat aatttcggga aacctcctcg gattccattg cccagctatc
     1081 tgtcacttca tcgaaaggac agtagaaaag gaaggtggct cctacaaatg ccatcattgc
     1141 gataaaggaa aggctatcat tcaagatctc tctgccgaca gtggtcccaa agatggaccc
     1201 ccacccacga ggagcatcgt ggaaaaagaa gaggttccaa ccacgtctac aaagcaagtg
     1261 gattgatgtg acatctccac tgacgtaagg gatgacgcac aatcccacta tccttcgcaa
     1321 gacccttcct ctatataagg aagttcattt catttggaga ggacacgctc gagtataaga
     1381 gctcattttt acaacaatta ccaacaacaa caaacaacaa acaacattac aattacattt
     1441 acaattatcg atacaatggt gagcaagggc gaggagctgt tcaccggcgt ggtgcccatc
     1501 ctggtcgagc tggacggcga cgtaaacggc cacaagttca gcgtgtccgg cgagggcgag
     1561 ggcgatgcca cctacggcaa gctgaccctg aagttcatct gcaccaccgg caagctgccc
     1621 gtgccctggc ccaccctcgt gaccaccctg acctacggcg tgcagtgctt cagccgctac
     1681 cccgaccaca tgaagcagca cgacttcttc aagtccgcca tgcccgaagg ctacgtccag
     1741 gagcgcacca tcttcttcaa ggacgacggc aactacaaga cccgcgccga ggtgaagttc
     1801 gagggcgaca ccctggtgaa ccgcatcgag ctgaagggca tcgacttcaa ggaggacggc
     1861 aacatcctgg ggcacaagct ggagtacaac tacaacagcc acaacgtcta tatcatggcc
     1921 gacaagcaga agaacggcat caaggtgaac ttcaagatcc gccacaacat cgaggacggc
     1981 agcgtgcagc tcgccgacca ctaccagcag aacaccccca tcggcgacgg ccccgtgctg
     2041 ctgcccgaca accactacct gagcacccag tccgccctga gcaaagaccc caacgagaag
     2101 cgcgatcaca tggtcctgct ggagttcgtg accgccgccg ggatcactct cggcatggac
     2161 gagctgtaca agggaggtgc cggcagtggc gctggcggag aatttaagcg cgaagaacaa
     2221 gcccgcaagg ctaaagttaa taacgaaaaa aagaccgaaa tcgtcaagcc agagtcttgc
     2281 tccaatgagg gcgatgtgaa ggatcttaaa aggaaagact ctgaggatgg aaatgaaggg
     2341 gaggaagaag aggcttcgag taagcccaag aaaccgaagg tcgcactgag tcacttgcag
     2401 gacatagatg atacggaagc tgaccaagaa gaagaataat gagcttctct agctagagtc
     2461 gatcgacaag ctcgagtttc tccataataa tgtgtgagta gttcccagat aagggaatta
     2521 gggttcctat agggtttcgc tcatgtgttg agcatataag aaacccttag tatgtatttg
     2581 tatttgtaaa atacttctat caataaaatt tctaattcct aaaaccaaaa tccagtacta
     2641 aaatccagat cgctgcaaga attcaagctt ggaggatgtg aagaacaggt aaatcacgca
     2701 gaagaaccca tctctgatag cagctatcga ttagaacaac gaatccatat tgggtccgtg
     2761 ggaaatactt actgcacagg aaggggggcg atctgacgag gccccgccac cggcctcgac
     2821 ccgaggccga ggccgacgaa gcgccggcga gtacggcgcc gcggcggcct ctgcccgtgc
     2881 cctctgcgcg tgggagggag aggccgcggt ggtgggggcg cgcgcgcgcg cgcgcgcagc
     2941 tggtgcggcg gcgcgggggt cagccgccga gccggcggcg acggaggagc agggcggcgt
     3001 ggacgcgaac ttccgatcgg ttggtcagag tgcgcgagtt gggcttagcc aattaggtgt
     3061 caacaatcta ttgggccgta aaattcatgg gccctggttt gtctaggccc aatatcccgt
     3121 tcatttcagc ccacaaatat ttccccagag gattattaag gcccacacgc agcttatagc
     3181 agatcaagta cgatgtttcc tgatcgttgg atcggaaacg tacggtcttg atcaggcatg
     3241 ccgacttcgt caaagagagg cggcatgacc tgacgcggag ttggttccgg gcaccgtctg
     3301 gatggtcgta ccgggaccgg acacgtgtcg cgcctccaac tacatggaca cgtgtggtgc
     3361 tgccattggg ccgtacgcgt ggcggtgacc gcaccggatg ctgcctcgca ccgccttgcc
     3421 cacgctttat atagagaggt tttctctcca ttaatcgcat agcgagtcga atcgaccgaa
     3481 ggggaggggg agcgaagctt tgcgttctct aatcgcctcg tcaaggtaac taatcaatca
     3541 cctcgtccta atcctcgaat ctctcgtggt gcccgtctaa tctcgcgatt ttgatgctcg
     3601 tggtggaaag cgtaggagga tcccgtgcga gttagtctca atctctcagg gtttcgtgcg
     3661 attttagggt gatccacctc ttaatcgagt tacggtttcg tgcgatttta gggtaatcct
     3721 cttaatctct cattgattta gggtttcgtg agaatcgagg tagggatctg tgttatttat
     3781 atcgatctaa tagatggatt ggttttgaga ttgttctgtc agatggggat tgtttcgata
     3841 tattacccta atgatgtgtc agatggggat tgtttcgata tattacccta atgatgtgtc
     3901 agatggggat tgtttcgata tattacccta atgatggata ataagagtag ttcacagtta
     3961 tgttttgatc ctgccacata gtttgagttt tgtgatcaga tttagtttta cttatttgtg
     4021 cttagttcgg atgggattgt tctgatattg ttccaataga tgaatagctc gttaggttaa
     4081 aatctttagg ttgagttagg cgacacatag tttatttcct ctggatttgg attggaattg
     4141 tgttcttagt ttttttcccc tggatttgga ttggaattgt gtggagctgg gttagagaat
     4201 tacatctgta tcgtgtacac ctacttgaac tgtagagctt gggttctaag gtcaatttaa
     4261 tctgtattgt atctggctct ttgcctagtt gaactgtagt gctgatgttg tactgtgttt
     4321 ttttacccgt tttatttgct ttactcgtgc aaatcaaatc tgtcagatgc tagaactagg
     4381 tggctttatt ctgtgttctt acatagatct gttgtcctgt agttacttat gtcagttttg
     4441 ttattatctg aagatatttt tggttgttgc ttgttgatgt ggtgtgagct gtgagcagcg
     4501 ctcttatgat taatgatgct gtccaattgt agtgtagtat gatgtgattg atatgttcat
     4561 ctattttgag ctgacagtac cgatatcgta ggatctggtg ccaacttatt ctccagctgc
     4621 ttttttttac ctatgttaat tccaatcctt tcttgcctct tccagatcca gataaatgga
     4681 caagaagtac tccattgggc tcgatatcgg cacaaacagc gtcggctggg ccgtcattac
     4741 ggacgagtac aaggtgccga gcaaaaaatt caaagttctg ggcaataccg atcgccacag
     4801 cataaagaag aacctcattg gcgccctcct gttcgactcc ggggagacgg ccgaagccac
     4861 gcggctcaaa agaacagcac ggcgcagata tacccgcaga aagaatcgga tctgctacct
     4921 gcaggagatc tttagtaatg agatggctaa ggtggatgac tctttcttcc ataggctgga
     4981 ggagtccttt ttggtggagg aggataaaaa gcacgagcgc cacccaatct ttggcaatat
     5041 cgtggacgag gtggcgtacc atgaaaagta cccaaccata tatcatctga ggaagaagct
     5101 tgtagacagt actgataagg ctgacttgcg gttgatctat ctcgcgctgg cgcatatgat
     5161 caaatttcgg ggacacttcc tcatcgaggg ggacctgaac ccagacaaca gcgatgtcga
     5221 caaactcttt atccaactgg ttcagactta caatcagctt ttcgaagaga acccgatcaa
     5281 cgcatccgga gttgacgcca aagcaatcct gagcgctagg ctgtccaaat cccggcggct
     5341 cgaaaacctc atcgcacagc tccctgggga gaagaagaac ggcctgtttg gtaatcttat
     5401 cgccctgtca ctcgggctga cccccaactt taaatctaac ttcgacctgg ccgaagatgc
     5461 caagcttcaa ctgagcaaag acacctacga tgatgatctc gacaatctgc tggcccagat
     5521 cggcgaccag tacgcagacc tttttttggc ggcaaagaac ctgtcagacg ccattctgct
     5581 gagtgatatt ctgcgagtga acacggagat caccaaagct ccgctgagcg ctagtatgat
     5641 caagcgctat gatgagcacc accaagactt gactttgctg aaggcccttg tcagacagca
     5701 actgcctgag aagtacaagg aaattttctt cgatcagtct aaaaatggct acgccggata
     5761 cattgacggc ggagcaagcc aggaggaatt ttacaaattt attaagccca tcttggaaaa
     5821 aatggacggc accgaggagc tgctggtaaa gcttaacaga gaagatctgt tgcgcaaaca
     5881 gcgcactttc gacaatggaa gcatccccca ccagattcac ctgggcgaac tgcacgctat
     5941 cctcaggcgg caagaggatt tctacccctt tttgaaagat aacagggaaa agattgagaa
     6001 aatcctcaca tttcggatac cctactatgt aggccccctc gcccggggaa attccagatt
     6061 cgcgtggatg actcgcaaat cagaagagac tatcactccc tggaacttcg aggaagtcgt
     6121 ggataagggg gcctctgccc agtccttcat cgaaaggatg actaactttg ataaaaatct
     6181 gcctaacgaa aaggtgcttc ctaaacactc tctgctgtac gagtacttca cagtttataa
     6241 cgagctcacc aaggtcaaat acgtcacaga agggatgaga aagccagcat tcctgtctgg
     6301 agagcagaag aaagctatcg tggacctcct cttcaagacg aaccggaaag ttaccgtgaa
     6361 acagctcaaa gaagattatt tcaaaaagat tgaatgtttc gactctgttg aaatcagcgg
     6421 agtggaggat cgcttcaacg catccctggg aacgtatcac gatctcctga aaatcattaa
     6481 agacaaggac ttcctggaca atgaggagaa cgaggacatt cttgaggaca ttgtcctcac
     6541 ccttacgttg tttgaagata gggagatgat tgaagaacgc ttgaaaactt acgctcatct
     6601 cttcgacgac aaagtcatga aacagctcaa gaggcgccga tatacaggat gggggcggct
     6661 gtcaagaaaa ctgatcaatg ggatccgaga caagcagagt ggaaagacaa tcctggattt
     6721 tcttaagtcc gatggatttg ccaaccggaa cttcatgcag ttgatccatg atgactctct
     6781 cacctttaag gaggacatcc agaaagcaca agtttctggc cagggggaca gtctccacga
     6841 gcacatcgct aatcttgcag gtagcccagc tatcaaaaag ggaatactgc agaccgttaa
     6901 ggtcgtggat gaactcgtca aagtaatggg aaggcataag cccgagaata tcgttatcga
     6961 gatggcccga gagaaccaaa ctacccagaa gggacagaag aacagtaggg aaaggatgaa
     7021 gaggattgaa gagggtataa aagaactggg gtcccaaatc cttaaggaac acccagttga
     7081 aaacacccag cttcagaatg agaagctcta cctgtactac ctgcagaacg gcagggacat
     7141 gtacgtggat caggaactgg acatcaatcg gctctccgac tacgacgtgg atcatatcgt
     7201 gccccagtct tttctcaaag atgattctat tgataataaa gtgttgacaa gatccgataa
     7261 aaatagaggg aagagtgata acgtcccctc agaagaagtt gtcaagaaaa tgaaaaatta
     7321 ttggcggcag ctgctgaacg ccaaactgat cacacaacgg aagttcgata atctgactaa
     7381 ggctgaacga ggtggcctgt ctgagttgga taaagccggc ttcatcaaaa ggcagcttgt
     7441 tgagacacgc cagatcacca agcacgtggc ccaaattctc gattcacgca tgaacaccaa
     7501 gtacgatgaa aatgacaaac tgattcgaga ggtgaaagtt attactctga agtctaagct
     7561 ggtttcagat ttcagaaagg actttcagtt ttataaggtg agagagatca acaattacca
     7621 ccatgcgcat gatgcctacc tgaatgcagt ggtaggcact gcacttatca aaaaatatcc
     7681 caagcttgaa tctgaatttg tttacggaga ctataaagtg tacgatgtta ggaaaatgat
     7741 cgcaaagtct gagcaggaaa taggcaaggc caccgctaag tacttctttt acagcaatat
     7801 tatgaatttt ttcaagaccg agattacact ggccaatgga gagattcgga agcgaccact
     7861 tatcgaaaca aacggagaaa caggagaaat cgtgtgggac aagggtaggg atttcgcgac
     7921 agtccggaag gtcctgtcca tgccgcaggt gaacatcgtt aaaaagaccg aagtacagac
     7981 cggaggcttc tccaaggaaa gtatcctccc gaaaaggaac agcgacaagc tgatcgcacg
     8041 caaaaaagat tgggacccca agaaatacgg cggattcgat tctcctacag tcgcttacag
     8101 tgtactggtt gtggccaaag tggagaaagg gaagtctaaa aaactcaaaa gcgtcaagga
     8161 actgctgggc atcacaatca tggagcgatc aagcttcgaa aaaaacccca tcgactttct
     8221 cgaggcgaaa ggatataaag aggtcaaaaa agacctcatc attaagcttc ccaagtactc
     8281 tctctttgag cttgaaaacg gccggaaacg aatgctcgct agtgcgggcg agctgcagaa
     8341 aggtaacgag ctggcactgc cctctaaata cgttaatttc ttgtatctgg ccagccacta
     8401 tgaaaagctc aaaggatctc ccgaagataa tgagcagaag cagctgttcg tggaacaaca
     8461 caaacactac cttgatgaga tcatcgagca aataagcgaa ttctccaaaa gagtgatcct
     8521 cgccgacgct aacctcgata aggtgctttc tgcttacaat aagcacaggg ataagcccat
     8581 cagggagcag gcagaaaaca ttatccactt gtttactctg accaacttgg gcgcgcctgc
     8641 agccttcaag tacttcgaca ccaccataga cagaaagcgg tacacctcta caaaggaggt
     8701 cctggacgcc acactgattc atcagtcaat tacggggctc tatgaaacaa gaatcgacct
     8761 ctctcagctc ggtggagaca gcagggctga ccccaagaag aagaggaagg tgtgagcttg
     8821 tcaagcagat cgttcaaaca tttggcaata aagtttctta agattgaatc ctgttgccgg
     8881 tcttgcgatg attatcatat aatttctgtt gaattacgtt aagcatgtaa taattaacat
     8941 gtaatgcatg acgttattta tgagatgggt ttttatgatt agagtcccgc aattatacat
     9001 ttaatacgcg atagaaaaca aaatatagcg cgcaaactag gataaattat cgcgcgcggt
     9061 gtcatctatg ttactagatc gacgctacta gaattcgagc tcggagaagc ttcgttgaac
     9121 aacggaaact cgacttgcct tccgcacaat acatcatttc ttcttagctt tttttcttct
     9181 tcttcgttca tacagttttt ttttgtttat cagcttacat tttcttgaac cgtagctttc
     9241 gttttcttct ttttaacttt ccattcggag tttttgtatc ttgtttcata gtttgtccca
     9301 ggattagaat gattaggcat cgaaccttca agaatttgat tgaataaaac atcttcattc
     9361 ttaagatatg aagataatct tcaaaaggcc cctgggaatc tgaaagaaga gaagcaggcc
     9421 catttatatg ggaaagaaca atagtatttc ttatataggc ccatttaagt tgaaaacaat
     9481 cttcaaaagt cccacatcgc ttagataaga aaacgaagct gagtttatat acagctagag
     9541 tcgaagtagt gattggtgga ggtcttggaa agtccgtttc agagctatgc tggaaacagc
     9601 atagcaagtt gaaataaggc tagtccgtta tcaacttgaa aaagtggcac cgagtcggtg
     9661 cttttttttt cgctttacga attcccatgg ggagaagctt cgttgaacaa cggaaactcg
     9721 acttgccttc cgcacaatac atcatttctt cttagctttt tttcttcttc ttcgttcata
     9781 cagttttttt ttgtttatca gcttacattt tcttgaaccg tagctttcgt tttcttcttt
     9841 ttaactttcc attcggagtt tttgtatctt gtttcatagt ttgtcccagg attagaatga
     9901 ttaggcatcg aaccttcaag aatttgattg aataaaacat cttcattctt aagatatgaa
     9961 gataatcttc aaaaggcccc tgggaatctg aaagaagaga agcaggccca tttatatggg
    10021 aaagaacaat agtatttctt atataggccc atttaagttg aaaacaatct tcaaaagtcc
    10081 cacatcgctt agataagaaa acgaagctga gtttatatac agctagagtc gaagtagtga
    10141 ttgccagcaa tcacgacctg taagtttcag agctatgctg gaaacagcat agcaagttga
    10201 aataaggcta gtccgttatc aacttgaaaa agtggcaccg agtcggtgct ttttttttcg
    10261 ctgggacacg aagtgatccg tttaaactat cagtgtttga caggatatat tggcgggtaa
    10321 acctaagaga aaagagcgtt tattagaata atcggatatt taaaagggcg tgaaaaggtt
    10381 tatccgttcg tccatttgta tgtgcatgcc aaccacaggg ttcccctcgg gagtcagccg
    10441 tgcggctgca tgaaatcctg gccggtttgt ctgatgccaa gctggcggcc tggccggcca
    10501 gcttggccgc tgaagaaacc gagcgccgcc gtctaaaaag gtgatgtgta tttgagtaaa
    10561 acagcttgcg tcatgcggtc gctgcgtata tgatgcgatg agtaaataaa caaatacgca
    10621 aggggaacgc atgaaggtta tcgctgtact taaccagaaa ggcgggtcag gcaagacgac
    10681 catcgcaacc catctagccc gcgccctgca actcgccggg gccgatgttc tgttagtcga
    10741 ttccgatccc cagggcagtg cccgcgattg ggcggccgtg cgggaagatc aaccgctaac
    10801 cgttgtcggc atcgaccgcc cgacgattga ccgcgacgtg aaggccatcg gccggcgcga
    10861 cttcgtagtg atcgacggag cgccccaggc ggcggacttg gctgtgtccg cgatcaaggc
    10921 agccgacttc gtgctgattc cggtgcagcc aagcccttac gacatatggg ccaccgccga
    10981 cctggtggag ctggttaagc agcgcattga ggtcacggat ggaaggctac aagcggcctt
    11041 tgtcgtgtcg cgggcgatca aaggcacgcg catcggcggt gaggttgccg aggcgctggc
    11101 cgggtacgag ctgcccattc ttgagtcccg tatcacgcag cgcgtgagct acccaggcac
    11161 tgccgccgcc ggcacaaccg ttcttgaatc agaacccgag ggcgacgctg cccgcgaggt
    11221 ccaggcgctg gccgctgaaa ttaaatcaaa actcatttga gttaatgagg taaagagaaa
    11281 atgagcaaaa gcacaaacac gctaagtgcc ggccgtccga gcgcacgcag cagcaaggct
    11341 gcaacgttgg ccagcctggc agacacgcca gccatgaagc gggtcaactt tcagttgccg
    11401 gcggaggatc acaccaagct gaagatgtac gcggtacgcc aaggcaagac cattaccgag
    11461 ctgctatctg aatacatcgc gcagctacca gagtaaatga gcaaatgaat aaatgagtag
    11521 atgaatttta gcggctaaag gaggcggcat ggaaaatcaa gaacaaccag gcaccgacgc
    11581 cgtggaatgc cccatgtgtg gaggaacggg cggttggcca ggcgtaagcg gctgggttgt
    11641 ctgccggccc tgcaatggca ctggaacccc caagcccgag gaatcggcgt gagcggtcgc
    11701 aaaccatccg gcccggtaca aatcggcgcg gcgctgggtg atgacctggt ggagaagttg
    11761 aaggccgcgc aggccgccca gcggcaacgc atcgaggcag aagcacgccc cggtgaatcg
    11821 tggcaagcgg ccgctgatcg aatccgcaaa gaatcccggc aaccgccggc agccggtgcg
    11881 tcgtcgatta ggaagccgcc caagggcgac gagcaaccag attttttcgt tccgatgctc
    11941 tatgacgtgg gcacccgcga tagtcgcagc atcatggacg tggccgtttt ccgtctgtcg
    12001 aagcgtgacc gacgagctgg cgaggtgatc cgctacgagc ttccagacgg gcacgtagag
    12061 gtttccgcag ggccggccgg catggccagt gtgtgggatt acgacctggt actgatggcg
    12121 gtttcccatc taaccgaatc catgaaccga taccgggaag ggaagggaga caagcccggc
    12181 cgcgtgttcc gtccacacgt tgcggacgta ctcaagttct gccggcgagc cgatggcgga
    12241 aagcagaaag acgacctggt agaaacctgc attcggttaa acaccacgca cgttgccatg
    12301 cagcgtacga agaaggccaa gaacggccgc ctggtgacgg tatccgaggg tgaagccttg
    12361 attagccgct acaagatcgt aaagagcgaa accgggcggc cggagtacat cgagatcgag
    12421 ctagctgatt ggatgtaccg cgagattaca gaaggcaaga acccggacgt gctgacggtt
    12481 caccccgatt actttttgat cgatcccggc atcggccgtt ttctctaccg cctggcacgc
    12541 cgcgccgcag gcaaggcaga agccagatgg ttgttcaaga cgatctacga acgcagtggc
    12601 agcgccggag agttcaagaa gttctgtttc accgtgcgca agctgatcgg gtcaaatgac
    12661 ctgccggagt acgatttgaa ggaggaggcg gggcaggctg gcccgatcct agtcatgcgc
    12721 taccgcaacc tgatcgaggg cgaagcatcc gccggttcct aatgtacgga gcagatgcta
    12781 gggcaaattg ccctagcagg ggaaaaaggt cgaaaaagct tctttcctgt ggatagcacg
    12841 tacattggga acccaaagcc gtacattggg aaccggaacc cgtacattgg gaacccaaag
    12901 ccgtacattg ggaaccggtc acacatgtaa gtgactgata taaaagagaa aaaaggcgat
    12961 ttttccgcct aaaactcttt aaaacttatt aaaactctta aaacccgcct ggcctgtgca
    13021 taactgtctg gccagcgcac agccgaacag ctgcaaaaag cgcccacatc aaggctccga
    13081 gtgcgcggaa cccctatttg tttatttttc taaatacatt caaatatgta tccgctcatg
    13141 agacaataac cctgataaat gcttcaataa tattgaaaaa ggaagagtat ggctaaaatg
    13201 agaatatcac cggaattgaa aaaactgatc gaaaaatacc gctgcgtaaa agatacggaa
    13261 ggaatgtctc ctgctaaggt atataagctg gtgggagaaa atgaaaacct atatttaaaa
    13321 atgacggaca gccggtataa agggaccacc tatgatgtgg aacgggaaaa ggacatgatg
    13381 ctatggctgg aaggaaagct gcctgttcca aaggtcctgc actttgaacg gcatgatggc
    13441 tggagcaatc tgctcatgag tgaggccgat ggcgtccttt gctcggaaga gtatgaagat
    13501 gaacaaagcc ctgaaaagat tatcgagctg tatgcggagt gcatcaggct ctttcactcc
    13561 atcgacatat cggattgtcc ctatacgaat agcttagaca gccgcttagc cgaattggat
    13621 tacttactga ataacgatct ggccgatgtg gattgcgaaa actgggaaga ggacactcca
    13681 tttaaagatc cgcgcgagct gtatgatttt ttaaagacgg aaaagcccga agaggaactt
    13741 gtcttttccc acggcgacct gggagacagc aacatctttg tgaaagatgg caaagtaagt
    13801 ggctttattg atcttgggag aagcggcagg gcggacaagt ggtatgacat tgccttctgc
    13861 gtccggtcgc tcagggagga tatcggggaa gaacagtatg tcgagctatt ttttgactta
    13921 ctggggatca agcctgattg ggagaaaata aaatattata ttttactgga tgaattgttt
    13981 tagctgtcag accaagttta ctcatatata ctttagattg atttaaaact tcatttttaa
    14041 tttaaaagga tctaggtgaa gatccttttt gataatctca tgaccaaaat cccttaacgt
    14101 gagttttcgt tccactgagc gtcagacccc gtagaaaaga tcaaaggatc ttcttgagat
    14161 cctttttttc tgcgcgtaat ctgctgcttg caaacaaaaa aaccaccgct accagcggtg
    14221 gtttgtttgc cggatcaaga gctaccaact ctttttccga aggtaactgg cttcagcaga
    14281 gcgcagatac caaatactgt tcttctagtg tagccgtagt taggccacca cttcaagaac
    14341 tctgtagcac cgcctacata cctcgctctg ctaatcctgt taccagtggc tgctgccagt
    14401 ggcgataagt cgtgtcttac cgggttggac tcaagacgat agttaccgga taaggcgcag
    14461 cggtcgggct gaacgggggg ttcgtgcaca cagcccagct tggagcgaac gacctacacc
    14521 gaactgagat acctacagcg tgagctatga gaaagcgcca cgcttcccga agggagaaag
    14581 gcggacaggt atccggtaag cggcagggtc ggaacaggag agcgcacgag ggagcttcca
    14641 gggggaaacg cctggtatct ttatagtcct gtcgggtttc gccacctctg acttgagcgt
    14701 cgatttttgt gatgctcgtc aggggggcgg agcctatgga aaaacgccag caacgcggcc
    14761 tttttacggt tcctgctcgg atctgttgga ccggacagta gtcatggttg atgggctgcc
    14821 tgtatcgagt ggtgattttg tgccgagctg ccggtcgggg agctgttggc tggctggtgg
    14881 caggatatat tgtggtgtaa acaaattgac gcttagacaa cttaataaca cattgcggac
    14941 gtttttaatg tactggggtt
//
