# Supplementary material for: Developing a Molecular Toolkit to ENABLE all to apply CRISPR/Cas9-based Gene Editing in planta
Source: bioRxiv preprint, doi:10.1101/2025.11.09.687425, version 2 (2025-11-13)
Supplement: Supplementary File 1 - Vector Sequences [file 687425_file03.zip › Vector sequences/Assembled vectors for this study/L2 CasD_OsU6-2p__AtGL1_sgRNAs.gb]

LOCUS       L2_CasD_OsU6-2p::AtGL1_sgRNAs       14785 bp    DNA     circular UNA 02-SEP-2025
DEFINITION  .
ACCESSION   urn.local...103-jlvmop1
VERSION     urn.local...103-jlvmop1
KEYWORDS    .
SOURCE      
  ORGANISM  .
FEATURES             Location/Qualifiers
     Fragment        11..2887
                     /Source_Sequence="referenceToDocument:
                     urn:local:.:23u-io1dmhx@27.6#0#6AE035CAB7EDDC5AA9A3BA86C04
                     9DCC3 label: pGMF005"
                     /Cloning_Method="Golden Gate Cloning"
                     /Enzymes="BbsI"
                     /Fragment_Type="Insert"
                     /label="pGMF005 (insert 1)"
     promoter        31..1368
                     /vntifkey=29
                     /modified_by="Florian"
                     /label="Promoter, 35S (Cauliflower Mosaic Virus)"
     5'_UTR          1385..1446
                     /vntifkey=52
                     /modified_by="Florian"
                     /label="TMV Omega"
     CDS             join(1456..1794,1985..2671)
                     /vntifkey=4
                     /modified_by="Florian"
                     /label="CDS hygromycin phophotransferase II (Escherichia
                     coli)"
     Intron          1795..1984
                     /vntifkey=15
                     /label="Intron_1"
     primer_bind     complement(1972..1990)
                     /%GC="52.6"
                     /Hairpin_Tm="None"
                     /Self_Dimer_Tm="16.6"
                     /Tm="57.6"
                     /Sequence="GACCGGCTGCAGTTATCAT"
                     /created_by="primer3"
                     /note="Derived using Geneious Prime 2024.0.7 'Annotate
                     from Database' based on nucleotide similarity"
                     /Transferred_From="GMF126"
                     /Transferred_Similarity="100.00%"
                     /Primary_Match="100.00%; Adjusted-Interval-0:0/0; <a
                     href=""urn:local:.:24v-i62m5um"">GMF126</a>"
                     /Alternative_Match="100.00%; Adjusted-Interval-0:0/0;
                     GMF126 (<a href=""urn:local:.:ix-eboo9ps"">pICSL4723 L2
                     backbone - pICSL11059 35Sp::HPTII:35St - pFH52
                     2x35Sp::SpCas9:NOSt - pGMF001 with PDS target1 - pGMF002
                     with PDS target2</a>)"
                     /label="GMF126"
     terminator      2676..2879
                     /vntifkey=43
                     /modified_by="Florian"
                     /label="3' untranslated region and terminator, 35S
                     (Cauliflower Mosaic Virus)"
     primer_bind     2736..2755
                     /%GC="40.0"
                     /Hairpin_Tm="None"
                     /Self_Dimer_Tm="None"
                     /Tm="51.2"
                     /annotation_group="3696785553408600d9e9f9a7-5022-4377-b117
                     -fa5c406a5b82"
                     /created_by="primer3"
                     /Sequence="AGATAAGGGAATTAGGGTTC"
                     /Mismatches=0
                     /#_Off-target_Sites=0
                     /Off-target_Template="pICSL11059 35Sp::HPTII:35St"
                     /label="GMF003"
     Fragment        complement(2884..9319)
                     /Source_Sequence="referenceToDocument:
                     urn:local:.:3q1-io1j6z8@21.9#0#3B7576F0D1784D4D8C9E1CAA60D
                     36E33 label: CasD Level 1 P2 OsUbiP:Cas9:NosT (reversed)"
                     /Cloning_Method="Golden Gate Cloning"
                     /Enzymes="BbsI"
                     /Fragment_Type="Insert"
                     /label="CasD Level 1 P2 OsUbiP:Cas9:NosT (insert 2)
                     (reversed)"
     promoter        2901..4896
                     /created_by="Florian"
                     /label="OsUbi promoter"
     CDS             4905..9044
                     /codon_start=1
                     /product="Cas9 (Csn1) endonuclease from the Streptococcus
                     pyogenes Type II CRISPR/Cas system"
                     /note="generates RNA-guided double strand breaks in DNA"
                     /translation="MDKKYSIGLDIGTNSVGWAVITDEYKVPSKKFKVLGNTDRHSIK
                     KNLIGALLFDSGETAEATRLKRTARRRYTRRKNRICYLQEIFSNEMAKVDDSFFHRLE
                     ESFLVEEDKKHERHPIFGNIVDEVAYHEKYPTIYHLRKKLVDSTDKADLRLIYLALAH
                     MIKFRGHFLIEGDLNPDNSDVDKLFIQLVQTYNQLFEENPINASGVDAKAILSARLSK
                     SRRLENLIAQLPGEKKNGLFGNLIALSLGLTPNFKSNFDLAEDAKLQLSKDTYDDDLD
                     NLLAQIGDQYADLFLAAKNLSDAILLSDILRVNTEITKAPLSASMIKRYDEHHQDLTL
                     LKALVRQQLPEKYKEIFFDQSKNGYAGYIDGGASQEEFYKFIKPILEKMDGTEELLVK
                     LNREDLLRKQRTFDNGSIPHQIHLGELHAILRRQEDFYPFLKDNREKIEKILTFRIPY
                     YVGPLARGNSRFAWMTRKSEETITPWNFEEVVDKGASAQSFIERMTNFDKNLPNEKVL
                     PKHSLLYEYFTVYNELTKVKYVTEGMRKPAFLSGEQKKAIVDLLFKTNRKVTVKQLKE
                     DYFKKIECFDSVEISGVEDRFNASLGTYHDLLKIIKDKDFLDNEENEDILEDIVLTLT
                     LFEDREMIEERLKTYAHLFDDKVMKQLKRRRYTGWGRLSRKLINGIRDKQSGKTILDF
                     LKSDGFANRNFMQLIHDDSLTFKEDIQKAQVSGQGDSLHEHIANLAGSPAIKKGILQT
                     VKVVDELVKVMGRHKPENIVIEMARENQTTQKGQKNSRERMKRIEEGIKELGSQILKE
                     HPVENTQLQNEKLYLYYLQNGRDMYVDQELDINRLSDYDVDHIVPQSFLKDDSIDNKV
                     LTRSDKNRGKSDNVPSEEVVKKMKNYWRQLLNAKLITQRKFDNLTKAERGGLSELDKA
                     GFIKRQLVETRQITKHVAQILDSRMNTKYDENDKLIREVKVITLKSKLVSDFRKDFQF
                     YKVREINNYHHAHDAYLNAVVGTALIKKYPKLESEFVYGDYKVYDVRKMIAKSEQEIG
                     KATAKYFFYSNIMNFFKTEITLANGEIRKRPLIETNGETGEIVWDKGRDFATVRKVLS
                     MPQVNIVKKTEVQTGGFSKESILPKRNSDKLIARKKDWDPKKYGGFDSPTVAYSVLVV
                     AKVEKGKSKKLKSVKELLGITIMERSSFEKNPIDFLEAKGYKEVKKDLIIKLPKYSLF
                     ELENGRKRMLASAGELQKGNELALPSKYVNFLYLASHYEKLKGSPEDNEQKQLFVEQH
                     KHYLDEIIEQISEFSKRVILADANLDKVLSAYNKHRDKPIREQAENIIHLFTLTNLGA
                     PAAFKYFDTTIDRKRYTSTKEVLDATLIHQSITGLYETRIDLSQLGGD"
                     /label="Cas9"
     sig_peptide     9021..9041
                     /codon_start=1
                     /product="nuclear localization signal of SV40 (simian
                     virus 40) large T antigen"
                     /translation="PKKKRKV"
                     /modified_by="Florian"
                     /label="SV40 NLS"
     terminator      9057..9309
                     /note="nopaline synthase terminator and poly(A) signal"
                     /label="NOS terminator"
     primer_bind     9102..9120
                     /%GC="57.9"
                     /Hairpin_Tm="None"
                     /Self_Dimer_Tm="1.9"
                     /Tm="61.0"
                     /Sequence="GTTGCCGGTCTTGCGATGA"
                     /created_by="primer3"
                     /note="Derived using Geneious Prime 2024.0.7 'Annotate
                     from Database' based on nucleotide similarity"
                     /Transferred_From="GMF004"
                     /Transferred_Similarity="100.00%"
                     /Primary_Match="100.00%; Adjusted-Interval-0:0/0; <a
                     href=""urn:local:.:7qq-d1z4vfe"">GMF004</a>"
                     /Alternative_Match="100.00%; Adjusted-Interval-0:0/0;
                     GMF004 (<a href=""urn:local:.:7o5-d1z2kwz"">Final L2 for
                     targeting PDS</a>)"
                     /Alternative_Match="100.00%; Adjusted-Interval-0:0/0;
                     GMF004 (<a href=""urn:local:.:ix-eboo9ps"">pICSL4723 L2
                     backbone - pICSL11059 35Sp::HPTII:35St - pFH52
                     2x35Sp::SpCas9:NOSt - pGMF001 with PDS target1 - pGMF002
                     with PDS target2</a>)"
                     /Alternative_Match="100.00%; Adjusted-Interval-0:0/0;
                     GMF004 (<a href=""urn:local:.:1d4-dvu4edz"">pICSL4723 L2
                     backbone - pGMF006 - pFH52 2x35Sp::SpCas9:NOSt - pGMF001
                     with PDS target1 - pGMF002 with PDS target2</a>)"
                     /Alternative_Match="100.00%; Adjusted-Interval-0:0/0;
                     GMF004 (<a href=""urn:local:.:7jz-d1yz8pq"">pGMF004</a>)"
                     /label="GMF004"
     Fragment        9316..9705
                     /Source_Sequence="referenceToDocument:
                     urn:local:.:zg-jlvmop1@11.3#0#9E2AED7B932E83D2E3FCEB577EEE
                     D24B label: pBA5"
                     /Cloning_Method="Golden Gate Cloning"
                     /Enzymes="BbsI"
                     /Fragment_Type="Insert"
                     /label="pBA5 (insert 3)"
     promoter        9336..9582
                     /created_by="Florian"
                     /note="Derived using Geneious Prime 2021.0.3 'Annotate
                     from Database' based on nucleotide similarity"
                     /Transferred_From="L1_target2 in pTwist Amp High Copy -
                     fake primer PDS target2"
                     /Transferred_Similarity="100.00%"
                     /Primary_Match="100.00%; Adjusted-Interval-0:0/0; OsU6-2
                     promoter (<a href=""urn:local:.:5d-c2iy4z2"">L1_target2 in
                     pTwist Amp High Copy - fake primer PDS target2</a>)"
                     /Alternative_Match="100.00%; Adjusted-Interval-0:0/0;
                     OsU6-2 promoter (<a
                     href=""urn:local:.:1f-c2incxl"">L1_target2 in pTwist Amp
                     High Copy</a>)"
                     /Alternative_Match="100.00%; Adjusted-Interval-0:0/0;
                     OsU6-2 promoter (<a
                     href=""urn:local:.:1b-c2incxi"">L1_target1 in pTwist Amp
                     High Copy</a>)"
                     /Alternative_Match="100.00%; Adjusted-Interval-0:0/0;
                     OsU6-2 promoter (<a href=""urn:local:.:60-c2iy93f"">Level2
                     Plantain PDS KO vector final assembly</a>)"
                     /Alternative_Match="100.00%; Adjusted-Interval-0:0/0;
                     OsU6-2 promoter (<a href=""urn:local:.:60-c2iy93f"">Level2
                     Plantain PDS KO vector final assembly</a>)"
                     /Alternative_Match="100.00%; Adjusted-Interval-0:0/0;
                     OsU6-2 promoter (<a
                     href=""urn:local:.:52-c2iy3lf"">L1_target1 in pTwist Amp
                     High Copy - fake primer PDS target1</a>)"
                     /label="OsU6-2 promoter"
     misc_RNA        9583..9602
                     /created_by="Florian"
                     /modified_by="Florian"
                     /label="AtGL1 sgRNA1"
     misc_RNA        9603..9688
                     /created_by="Florian"
                     /label="improved sgRNA backbone (Dang et al., 2015)"
     terminator      9689..9697
                     /created_by="Florian"
                     /modified_by="Florian"
                     /label="PolyT"
     Fragment        9702..10091
                     /Source_Sequence="referenceToDocument:
                     urn:local:.:zh-jlvmop1@11.3#0#87E03325E276A270E9958BB604EA
                     185E label: pBA6"
                     /Cloning_Method="Golden Gate Cloning"
                     /Enzymes="BbsI"
                     /Fragment_Type="Insert"
                     /label="pBA6 (insert 4)"
     promoter        9722..9968
                     /created_by="Florian"
                     /note="Derived using Geneious Prime 2021.0.3 'Annotate
                     from Database' based on nucleotide similarity"
                     /Transferred_From="L1_target2 in pTwist Amp High Copy -
                     fake primer PDS target2"
                     /Transferred_Similarity="100.00%"
                     /Primary_Match="100.00%; Adjusted-Interval-0:0/0; OsU6-2
                     promoter (<a href=""urn:local:.:5d-c2iy4z2"">L1_target2 in
                     pTwist Amp High Copy - fake primer PDS target2</a>)"
                     /Alternative_Match="100.00%; Adjusted-Interval-0:0/0;
                     OsU6-2 promoter (<a
                     href=""urn:local:.:1f-c2incxl"">L1_target2 in pTwist Amp
                     High Copy</a>)"
                     /Alternative_Match="100.00%; Adjusted-Interval-0:0/0;
                     OsU6-2 promoter (<a
                     href=""urn:local:.:1b-c2incxi"">L1_target1 in pTwist Amp
                     High Copy</a>)"
                     /Alternative_Match="100.00%; Adjusted-Interval-0:0/0;
                     OsU6-2 promoter (<a href=""urn:local:.:60-c2iy93f"">Level2
                     Plantain PDS KO vector final assembly</a>)"
                     /Alternative_Match="100.00%; Adjusted-Interval-0:0/0;
                     OsU6-2 promoter (<a href=""urn:local:.:60-c2iy93f"">Level2
                     Plantain PDS KO vector final assembly</a>)"
                     /Alternative_Match="100.00%; Adjusted-Interval-0:0/0;
                     OsU6-2 promoter (<a
                     href=""urn:local:.:52-c2iy3lf"">L1_target1 in pTwist Amp
                     High Copy - fake primer PDS target1</a>)"
                     /label="OsU6-2 promoter"
     misc_RNA        9969..9988
                     /created_by="Florian"
                     /modified_by="Florian"
                     /label="AtGL1 sgRNA2"
     misc_RNA        9989..10074
                     /created_by="Florian"
                     /label="improved sgRNA backbone (Dang et al., 2015)"
     terminator      10075..10083
                     /created_by="Florian"
                     /label="PolyT"
     Fragment        10088..14
                     /Source_Sequence="referenceToDocument:
                     urn:local:.:23s-io1dmhx@55.20#0#4E176BE1B9038EF829D16C873C
                     B33D84 label: pGMF003"
                     /Cloning_Method="Golden Gate Cloning"
                     /Enzymes="BbsI"
                     /Fragment_Type="Backbone"
                     /label="pGMF003 (backbone)"
     Misc._feature   complement(10105..10230)
                     /note="RB"
                     /note="color: #a6acb3; direction: LEFT"
                     /ApEinfo_fwdcolor="pink"
                     /ApEinfo_revcolor="pink"
                     /ApEinfo_graphicformat="arrow_data {{0 1 2 0 0 -1} {} 0}"
                     /modified_by="Florian"
                     /label="RB"
     primer_bind     complement(10223..10248)
                     /%GC="53.8"
                     /Hairpin_Tm="54.9"
                     /Self_Dimer_Tm="21.4"
                     /Tm="66.5"
                     /annotation_group="36966978831484006d7d75ac-f85f-4e6e-bd28
                     -cacb4831db27"
                     /created_by="primer3"
                     /Sequence="GAACCCTGTGGTTGGCATGCACATAC"
                     /Mismatches=0
                     /#_Off-target_Sites=0
                     /Off-target_Template="pICSL4723 L2 backbone"
                     /label="GMF001"
     CDS             13014..13805
                     /codon_start=1
                     /note="NPTII"
                     /note="color: #993366"
                     /translation="MAKMRISPELKKLIEKYRCVKDTEGMSPAKVYKLVGENENLYLK
                     MTDSRYKGTTYDVEREKDMMLWLEGKLPVPKVLHFERHDGWSNLLMSEADGVLCSEEY
                     EDEQSPEKIIELYAECIRLFHSIDISDCPYTNSLDSRLAELDYLLNNDLADVDCENWE
                     EDTPFKDPRELYDFLKTEKPEEELVFSHGDLGDSNIFVKDGKVSGFIDLGRSGRADKW
                     YDIA FCVRSLREDIGEEQYVELFFDLLGIKPDWEKIKYYILLDELF"
                     /ApEinfo_fwdcolor="pink"
                     /ApEinfo_revcolor="pink"
                     /ApEinfo_graphicformat="arrow_data {{0 1 2 0 0 -1} {} 0}"
                     /label="NPTII"
     rep_origin      13968..14582
                     /note="rep - pMB1"
                     /note="color: #a6acb3"
                     /ApEinfo_fwdcolor="pink"
                     /ApEinfo_revcolor="pink"
                     /ApEinfo_graphicformat="arrow_data {{0 1 2 0 0 -1} {} 0}"
                     /modified_by="Florian"
                     /label="rep - pMB1"
     Misc._feature   14634..14784
                     /note="LB"
                     /note="color: #a6acb3; direction: LEFT"
                     /ApEinfo_fwdcolor="pink"
                     /ApEinfo_revcolor="pink"
                     /ApEinfo_graphicformat="arrow_data {{0 1 2 0 0 -1} {} 0}"
                     /modified_by="Florian"
                     /label="LB"
     primer_bind     14699..14722
                     /%GC="50.0"
                     /Hairpin_Tm="None"
                     /Self_Dimer_Tm="None"
                     /Tm="61.3"
                     /annotation_group="3696697941807800155cbfc8-0945-40e4-97ff
                     -8edf075b060c"
                     /created_by="primer3"
                     /Sequence="CTGGTGGCAGGATATATTGTGGTG"
                     /Mismatches=0
                     /#_Off-target_Sites=0
                     /Off-target_Template="pICSL4723 L2 backbone"
                     /label="GMF002"
ORIGIN      
        1 gaacactctg tgccgaattc ggatccggag gaattccaat cccacaaaaa tctgagctta
       61 acagcacagt tgctcctctc agagcagaat cgggtattca acaccctcat atcaactact
      121 acgttgtgta taacggtcca catgccggta tatacgatga ctggggttgt acaaaggcgg
      181 caacaaacgg cgttcccgga gttgcacaca agaaatttgc cactattaca gaggcaagag
      241 cagcagctga cgcgtacaca acaagtcagc aaacagacag gttgaacttc atccccaaag
      301 gagaagctca actcaagccc aagagctttg ctaaggccct aacaagccca ccaaagcaaa
      361 aagcccactg gctcacgcta ggaaccaaaa ggcccagcag tgatccagcc ccaaaagaga
      421 tctcctttgc cccggagatt acaatggacg atttcctcta tctttacgat ctaggaagga
      481 agttcgaagg tgaaggtgac gacactatgt tcaccactga taatgagaag gttagcctct
      541 tcaatttcag aaagaatgct gacccacaga tggttagaga ggcctacgca gcaagtctca
      601 tcaagacgat ctacccgagt aacaatctcc aggagatcaa ataccttccc aagaaggtta
      661 aagatgcagt caaaagattc aggactaatt gcatcaagaa cacagagaaa gacatatttc
      721 tcaagatcag aagtactatt ccagtatgga cgattcaagg cttgcttcat aaaccaaggc
      781 aagtaataga gattggagtc tctaaaaagg tagttcctac tgaatctaag gccatgcatg
      841 gagtctaaga ttcaaatcga ggatctaaca gaactcgccg tcaagactgg cgaacagttc
      901 atacagagtc ttttacgact caatgacaag aagaaaatct tcgtcaacat ggtggagcac
      961 gacactctgg tctactccaa aaatgtcaaa gatacagtct cagaagatca aagggctatt
     1021 gagacttttc aacaaaggat aatttcggga aacctcctcg gattccattg cccagctatc
     1081 tgtcacttca tcgaaaggac agtagaaaag gaaggtggct cctacaaatg ccatcattgc
     1141 gataaaggaa aggctatcat tcaagatctc tctgccgaca gtggtcccaa agatggaccc
     1201 ccacccacga ggagcatcgt ggaaaaagaa gaggttccaa ccacgtctac aaagcaagtg
     1261 gattgatgtg acatctccac tgacgtaagg gatgacgcac aatcccacta tccttcgcaa
     1321 gacccttcct ctatataagg aagttcattt catttggaga ggacacgctc gagtataaga
     1381 gctcattttt acaacaatta ccaacaacaa caaacaacaa acaacattac aattacattt
     1441 acaattatcg atacaatgaa aaagcctgaa ctcaccgcga cgtctgtcga gaagtttctg
     1501 atcgaaaagt tcgacagcgt ctccgacctg atgcagctct cggagggcga agaatctcgt
     1561 gctttcagct tcgatgtagg agggcgtgga tatgtcctgc gggtaaatag ctgcgccgat
     1621 ggtttctaca aagatcgtta tgtttatcgg cactttgcat cggccgcgct cccgattccg
     1681 gaagtgcttg acattgggga attcagcgag agcctgacct attgcatctc ccgccgtgca
     1741 cagggtgtca cgttgcaaga cctgcctgaa accgaactgc ccgctgttct gcaggtaaat
     1801 ttctagtttt tctccttcat tttcttggtt aggacccttt tctcttttta tttttttgag
     1861 ctttgatctt tctttaaact gatctatttt ttaattgatt ggttatggtg taaatattac
     1921 atagctttaa ctgataatct gattacttta tttcgtgtgt ctatgatgat gatgataact
     1981 gcagccggtc gcggaggcca tggatgcgat cgctgcggcc gatcttagcc agacgagcgg
     2041 gttcggccca ttcggaccgc aaggaatcgg tcaatacact acatggcgtg atttcatatg
     2101 cgcgattgct gatccccatg tgtatcactg gcaaactgtg atggacgaca ccgtcagtgc
     2161 gtccgtcgcg caggctctcg atgagctgat gctttgggcc gaggactgcc ccgaagtccg
     2221 gcacctcgtg cacgcggatt tcggctccaa caatgtcctg acggacaatg gccgcataac
     2281 agcggtcatt gactggagcg aggcgatgtt cggggattcc caatacgagg tcgccaacat
     2341 cttcttctgg aggccgtggt tggcttgtat ggagcagcag acgcgctact tcgagcggag
     2401 gcatccggag cttgcaggat cgccgcggct ccgggcgtat atgctccgca ttggtcttga
     2461 ccaactctat cagagcttgg ttgacggcaa tttcgatgat gcagcttggg cgcagggtcg
     2521 atgcgacgca atcgtccgat ccggagccgg gactgtcggg cgtacacaaa tcgcccgcag
     2581 aagcgcggcc gtctggaccg atggctgtgt agaagtactc gccgatagtg gaaaccgacg
     2641 ccccagcact cgtccgaggg caaaggaata ggcttctcta gctagagtcg atcgacaagc
     2701 tcgagtttct ccataataat gtgtgagtag ttcccagata agggaattag ggttcctata
     2761 gggtttcgct catgtgttga gcatataaga aacccttagt atgtatttgt atttgtaaaa
     2821 tacttctatc aataaaattt ctaattccta aaaccaaaat ccagtactaa aatccagatc
     2881 gctgcaagaa ttcaagcttg gaggatgtga agaacaggta aatcacgcag aagaacccat
     2941 ctctgatagc agctatcgat tagaacaacg aatccatatt gggtccgtgg gaaatactta
     3001 ctgcacagga aggggggcga tctgacgagg ccccgccacc ggcctcgacc cgaggccgag
     3061 gccgacgaag cgccggcgag tacggcgccg cggcggcctc tgcccgtgcc ctctgcgcgt
     3121 gggagggaga ggccgcggtg gtgggggcgc gcgcgcgcgc gcgcgcagct ggtgcggcgg
     3181 cgcgggggtc agccgccgag ccggcggcga cggaggagca gggcggcgtg gacgcgaact
     3241 tccgatcggt tggtcagagt gcgcgagttg ggcttagcca attaggtgtc aacaatctat
     3301 tgggccgtaa aattcatggg ccctggtttg tctaggccca atatcccgtt catttcagcc
     3361 cacaaatatt tccccagagg attattaagg cccacacgca gcttatagca gatcaagtac
     3421 gatgtttcct gatcgttgga tcggaaacgt acggtcttga tcaggcatgc cgacttcgtc
     3481 aaagagaggc ggcatgacct gacgcggagt tggttccggg caccgtctgg atggtcgtac
     3541 cgggaccgga cacgtgtcgc gcctccaact acatggacac gtgtggtgct gccattgggc
     3601 cgtacgcgtg gcggtgaccg caccggatgc tgcctcgcac cgccttgccc acgctttata
     3661 tagagaggtt ttctctccat taatcgcata gcgagtcgaa tcgaccgaag gggaggggga
     3721 gcgaagcttt gcgttctcta atcgcctcgt caaggtaact aatcaatcac ctcgtcctaa
     3781 tcctcgaatc tctcgtggtg cccgtctaat ctcgcgattt tgatgctcgt ggtggaaagc
     3841 gtaggaggat cccgtgcgag ttagtctcaa tctctcaggg tttcgtgcga ttttagggtg
     3901 atccacctct taatcgagtt acggtttcgt gcgattttag ggtaatcctc ttaatctctc
     3961 attgatttag ggtttcgtga gaatcgaggt agggatctgt gttatttata tcgatctaat
     4021 agatggattg gttttgagat tgttctgtca gatggggatt gtttcgatat attaccctaa
     4081 tgatgtgtca gatggggatt gtttcgatat attaccctaa tgatgtgtca gatggggatt
     4141 gtttcgatat attaccctaa tgatggataa taagagtagt tcacagttat gttttgatcc
     4201 tgccacatag tttgagtttt gtgatcagat ttagttttac ttatttgtgc ttagttcgga
     4261 tgggattgtt ctgatattgt tccaatagat gaatagctcg ttaggttaaa atctttaggt
     4321 tgagttaggc gacacatagt ttatttcctc tggatttgga ttggaattgt gttcttagtt
     4381 tttttcccct ggatttggat tggaattgtg tggagctggg ttagagaatt acatctgtat
     4441 cgtgtacacc tacttgaact gtagagcttg ggttctaagg tcaatttaat ctgtattgta
     4501 tctggctctt tgcctagttg aactgtagtg ctgatgttgt actgtgtttt tttacccgtt
     4561 ttatttgctt tactcgtgca aatcaaatct gtcagatgct agaactaggt ggctttattc
     4621 tgtgttctta catagatctg ttgtcctgta gttacttatg tcagttttgt tattatctga
     4681 agatattttt ggttgttgct tgttgatgtg gtgtgagctg tgagcagcgc tcttatgatt
     4741 aatgatgctg tccaattgta gtgtagtatg atgtgattga tatgttcatc tattttgagc
     4801 tgacagtacc gatatcgtag gatctggtgc caacttattc tccagctgct tttttttacc
     4861 tatgttaatt ccaatccttt cttgcctctt ccagatccag ataaatggac aagaagtact
     4921 ccattgggct cgatatcggc acaaacagcg tcggctgggc cgtcattacg gacgagtaca
     4981 aggtgccgag caaaaaattc aaagttctgg gcaataccga tcgccacagc ataaagaaga
     5041 acctcattgg cgccctcctg ttcgactccg gggagacggc cgaagccacg cggctcaaaa
     5101 gaacagcacg gcgcagatat acccgcagaa agaatcggat ctgctacctg caggagatct
     5161 ttagtaatga gatggctaag gtggatgact ctttcttcca taggctggag gagtcctttt
     5221 tggtggagga ggataaaaag cacgagcgcc acccaatctt tggcaatatc gtggacgagg
     5281 tggcgtacca tgaaaagtac ccaaccatat atcatctgag gaagaagctt gtagacagta
     5341 ctgataaggc tgacttgcgg ttgatctatc tcgcgctggc gcatatgatc aaatttcggg
     5401 gacacttcct catcgagggg gacctgaacc cagacaacag cgatgtcgac aaactcttta
     5461 tccaactggt tcagacttac aatcagcttt tcgaagagaa cccgatcaac gcatccggag
     5521 ttgacgccaa agcaatcctg agcgctaggc tgtccaaatc ccggcggctc gaaaacctca
     5581 tcgcacagct ccctggggag aagaagaacg gcctgtttgg taatcttatc gccctgtcac
     5641 tcgggctgac ccccaacttt aaatctaact tcgacctggc cgaagatgcc aagcttcaac
     5701 tgagcaaaga cacctacgat gatgatctcg acaatctgct ggcccagatc ggcgaccagt
     5761 acgcagacct ttttttggcg gcaaagaacc tgtcagacgc cattctgctg agtgatattc
     5821 tgcgagtgaa cacggagatc accaaagctc cgctgagcgc tagtatgatc aagcgctatg
     5881 atgagcacca ccaagacttg actttgctga aggcccttgt cagacagcaa ctgcctgaga
     5941 agtacaagga aattttcttc gatcagtcta aaaatggcta cgccggatac attgacggcg
     6001 gagcaagcca ggaggaattt tacaaattta ttaagcccat cttggaaaaa atggacggca
     6061 ccgaggagct gctggtaaag cttaacagag aagatctgtt gcgcaaacag cgcactttcg
     6121 acaatggaag catcccccac cagattcacc tgggcgaact gcacgctatc ctcaggcggc
     6181 aagaggattt ctaccccttt ttgaaagata acagggaaaa gattgagaaa atcctcacat
     6241 ttcggatacc ctactatgta ggccccctcg cccggggaaa ttccagattc gcgtggatga
     6301 ctcgcaaatc agaagagact atcactccct ggaacttcga ggaagtcgtg gataaggggg
     6361 cctctgccca gtccttcatc gaaaggatga ctaactttga taaaaatctg cctaacgaaa
     6421 aggtgcttcc taaacactct ctgctgtacg agtacttcac agtttataac gagctcacca
     6481 aggtcaaata cgtcacagaa gggatgagaa agccagcatt cctgtctgga gagcagaaga
     6541 aagctatcgt ggacctcctc ttcaagacga accggaaagt taccgtgaaa cagctcaaag
     6601 aagattattt caaaaagatt gaatgtttcg actctgttga aatcagcgga gtggaggatc
     6661 gcttcaacgc atccctggga acgtatcacg atctcctgaa aatcattaaa gacaaggact
     6721 tcctggacaa tgaggagaac gaggacattc ttgaggacat tgtcctcacc cttacgttgt
     6781 ttgaagatag ggagatgatt gaagaacgct tgaaaactta cgctcatctc ttcgacgaca
     6841 aagtcatgaa acagctcaag aggcgccgat atacaggatg ggggcggctg tcaagaaaac
     6901 tgatcaatgg gatccgagac aagcagagtg gaaagacaat cctggatttt cttaagtccg
     6961 atggatttgc caaccggaac ttcatgcagt tgatccatga tgactctctc acctttaagg
     7021 aggacatcca gaaagcacaa gtttctggcc agggggacag tctccacgag cacatcgcta
     7081 atcttgcagg tagcccagct atcaaaaagg gaatactgca gaccgttaag gtcgtggatg
     7141 aactcgtcaa agtaatggga aggcataagc ccgagaatat cgttatcgag atggcccgag
     7201 agaaccaaac tacccagaag ggacagaaga acagtaggga aaggatgaag aggattgaag
     7261 agggtataaa agaactgggg tcccaaatcc ttaaggaaca cccagttgaa aacacccagc
     7321 ttcagaatga gaagctctac ctgtactacc tgcagaacgg cagggacatg tacgtggatc
     7381 aggaactgga catcaatcgg ctctccgact acgacgtgga tcatatcgtg ccccagtctt
     7441 ttctcaaaga tgattctatt gataataaag tgttgacaag atccgataaa aatagaggga
     7501 agagtgataa cgtcccctca gaagaagttg tcaagaaaat gaaaaattat tggcggcagc
     7561 tgctgaacgc caaactgatc acacaacgga agttcgataa tctgactaag gctgaacgag
     7621 gtggcctgtc tgagttggat aaagccggct tcatcaaaag gcagcttgtt gagacacgcc
     7681 agatcaccaa gcacgtggcc caaattctcg attcacgcat gaacaccaag tacgatgaaa
     7741 atgacaaact gattcgagag gtgaaagtta ttactctgaa gtctaagctg gtttcagatt
     7801 tcagaaagga ctttcagttt tataaggtga gagagatcaa caattaccac catgcgcatg
     7861 atgcctacct gaatgcagtg gtaggcactg cacttatcaa aaaatatccc aagcttgaat
     7921 ctgaatttgt ttacggagac tataaagtgt acgatgttag gaaaatgatc gcaaagtctg
     7981 agcaggaaat aggcaaggcc accgctaagt acttctttta cagcaatatt atgaattttt
     8041 tcaagaccga gattacactg gccaatggag agattcggaa gcgaccactt atcgaaacaa
     8101 acggagaaac aggagaaatc gtgtgggaca agggtaggga tttcgcgaca gtccggaagg
     8161 tcctgtccat gccgcaggtg aacatcgtta aaaagaccga agtacagacc ggaggcttct
     8221 ccaaggaaag tatcctcccg aaaaggaaca gcgacaagct gatcgcacgc aaaaaagatt
     8281 gggaccccaa gaaatacggc ggattcgatt ctcctacagt cgcttacagt gtactggttg
     8341 tggccaaagt ggagaaaggg aagtctaaaa aactcaaaag cgtcaaggaa ctgctgggca
     8401 tcacaatcat ggagcgatca agcttcgaaa aaaaccccat cgactttctc gaggcgaaag
     8461 gatataaaga ggtcaaaaaa gacctcatca ttaagcttcc caagtactct ctctttgagc
     8521 ttgaaaacgg ccggaaacga atgctcgcta gtgcgggcga gctgcagaaa ggtaacgagc
     8581 tggcactgcc ctctaaatac gttaatttct tgtatctggc cagccactat gaaaagctca
     8641 aaggatctcc cgaagataat gagcagaagc agctgttcgt ggaacaacac aaacactacc
     8701 ttgatgagat catcgagcaa ataagcgaat tctccaaaag agtgatcctc gccgacgcta
     8761 acctcgataa ggtgctttct gcttacaata agcacaggga taagcccatc agggagcagg
     8821 cagaaaacat tatccacttg tttactctga ccaacttggg cgcgcctgca gccttcaagt
     8881 acttcgacac caccatagac agaaagcggt acacctctac aaaggaggtc ctggacgcca
     8941 cactgattca tcagtcaatt acggggctct atgaaacaag aatcgacctc tctcagctcg
     9001 gtggagacag cagggctgac cccaagaaga agaggaaggt gtgagcttgt caagcagatc
     9061 gttcaaacat ttggcaataa agtttcttaa gattgaatcc tgttgccggt cttgcgatga
     9121 ttatcatata atttctgttg aattacgtta agcatgtaat aattaacatg taatgcatga
     9181 cgttatttat gagatgggtt tttatgatta gagtcccgca attatacatt taatacgcga
     9241 tagaaaacaa aatatagcgc gcaaactagg ataaattatc gcgcgcggtg tcatctatgt
     9301 tactagatcg acgctactag aattcgagct cggagggatc atgaaccaac ggcctggctg
     9361 tatttggtgg ttgtgtaggg agatggggag aagaaaagcc cgattctctt cgctgtgatg
     9421 ggctggatgc atgcggggga gcgggaggcc caagtacgtg cacggtgagc ggcccacagg
     9481 gcgagtgtga gcgcgagagg cgggaggaac agtttagtac cacattgccc agctaactcg
     9541 aacgcgacca acttataaac ccgcgcgctg tcgcttgtgt tgggaaaagt tgtagactga
     9601 gagtttcaga gctatgctgg aaacagcata gcaagttgaa ataaggctag tccgttatca
     9661 acttgaaaaa gtggcaccga gtcggtgctt tttttttcgc tttacgaatt cccatgggga
     9721 gggatcatga accaacggcc tggctgtatt tggtggttgt gtagggagat ggggagaaga
     9781 aaagcccgat tctcttcgct gtgatgggct ggatgcatgc gggggagcgg gaggcccaag
     9841 tacgtgcacg gtgagcggcc cacagggcga gtgtgagcgc gagaggcggg aggaacagtt
     9901 tagtaccaca ttgcccagct aactcgaacg cgaccaactt ataaacccgc gcgctgtcgc
     9961 ttgtgttgtt gagccctaat gtgaacaagt ttcagagcta tgctggaaac agcatagcaa
    10021 gttgaaataa ggctagtccg ttatcaactt gaaaaagtgg caccgagtcg gtgctttttt
    10081 tttcgctggg acacgaagtg atccgtttaa actatcagtg tttgacagga tatattggcg
    10141 ggtaaaccta agagaaaaga gcgtttatta gaataatcgg atatttaaaa gggcgtgaaa
    10201 aggtttatcc gttcgtccat ttgtatgtgc atgccaacca cagggttccc ctcgggagtc
    10261 agccgtgcgg ctgcatgaaa tcctggccgg tttgtctgat gccaagctgg cggcctggcc
    10321 ggccagcttg gccgctgaag aaaccgagcg ccgccgtcta aaaaggtgat gtgtatttga
    10381 gtaaaacagc ttgcgtcatg cggtcgctgc gtatatgatg cgatgagtaa ataaacaaat
    10441 acgcaagggg aacgcatgaa ggttatcgct gtacttaacc agaaaggcgg gtcaggcaag
    10501 acgaccatcg caacccatct agcccgcgcc ctgcaactcg ccggggccga tgttctgtta
    10561 gtcgattccg atccccaggg cagtgcccgc gattgggcgg ccgtgcggga agatcaaccg
    10621 ctaaccgttg tcggcatcga ccgcccgacg attgaccgcg acgtgaaggc catcggccgg
    10681 cgcgacttcg tagtgatcga cggagcgccc caggcggcgg acttggctgt gtccgcgatc
    10741 aaggcagccg acttcgtgct gattccggtg cagccaagcc cttacgacat atgggccacc
    10801 gccgacctgg tggagctggt taagcagcgc attgaggtca cggatggaag gctacaagcg
    10861 gcctttgtcg tgtcgcgggc gatcaaaggc acgcgcatcg gcggtgaggt tgccgaggcg
    10921 ctggccgggt acgagctgcc cattcttgag tcccgtatca cgcagcgcgt gagctaccca
    10981 ggcactgccg ccgccggcac aaccgttctt gaatcagaac ccgagggcga cgctgcccgc
    11041 gaggtccagg cgctggccgc tgaaattaaa tcaaaactca tttgagttaa tgaggtaaag
    11101 agaaaatgag caaaagcaca aacacgctaa gtgccggccg tccgagcgca cgcagcagca
    11161 aggctgcaac gttggccagc ctggcagaca cgccagccat gaagcgggtc aactttcagt
    11221 tgccggcgga ggatcacacc aagctgaaga tgtacgcggt acgccaaggc aagaccatta
    11281 ccgagctgct atctgaatac atcgcgcagc taccagagta aatgagcaaa tgaataaatg
    11341 agtagatgaa ttttagcggc taaaggaggc ggcatggaaa atcaagaaca accaggcacc
    11401 gacgccgtgg aatgccccat gtgtggagga acgggcggtt ggccaggcgt aagcggctgg
    11461 gttgtctgcc ggccctgcaa tggcactgga acccccaagc ccgaggaatc ggcgtgagcg
    11521 gtcgcaaacc atccggcccg gtacaaatcg gcgcggcgct gggtgatgac ctggtggaga
    11581 agttgaaggc cgcgcaggcc gcccagcggc aacgcatcga ggcagaagca cgccccggtg
    11641 aatcgtggca agcggccgct gatcgaatcc gcaaagaatc ccggcaaccg ccggcagccg
    11701 gtgcgtcgtc gattaggaag ccgcccaagg gcgacgagca accagatttt ttcgttccga
    11761 tgctctatga cgtgggcacc cgcgatagtc gcagcatcat ggacgtggcc gttttccgtc
    11821 tgtcgaagcg tgaccgacga gctggcgagg tgatccgcta cgagcttcca gacgggcacg
    11881 tagaggtttc cgcagggccg gccggcatgg ccagtgtgtg ggattacgac ctggtactga
    11941 tggcggtttc ccatctaacc gaatccatga accgataccg ggaagggaag ggagacaagc
    12001 ccggccgcgt gttccgtcca cacgttgcgg acgtactcaa gttctgccgg cgagccgatg
    12061 gcggaaagca gaaagacgac ctggtagaaa cctgcattcg gttaaacacc acgcacgttg
    12121 ccatgcagcg tacgaagaag gccaagaacg gccgcctggt gacggtatcc gagggtgaag
    12181 ccttgattag ccgctacaag atcgtaaaga gcgaaaccgg gcggccggag tacatcgaga
    12241 tcgagctagc tgattggatg taccgcgaga ttacagaagg caagaacccg gacgtgctga
    12301 cggttcaccc cgattacttt ttgatcgatc ccggcatcgg ccgttttctc taccgcctgg
    12361 cacgccgcgc cgcaggcaag gcagaagcca gatggttgtt caagacgatc tacgaacgca
    12421 gtggcagcgc cggagagttc aagaagttct gtttcaccgt gcgcaagctg atcgggtcaa
    12481 atgacctgcc ggagtacgat ttgaaggagg aggcggggca ggctggcccg atcctagtca
    12541 tgcgctaccg caacctgatc gagggcgaag catccgccgg ttcctaatgt acggagcaga
    12601 tgctagggca aattgcccta gcaggggaaa aaggtcgaaa aagcttcttt cctgtggata
    12661 gcacgtacat tgggaaccca aagccgtaca ttgggaaccg gaacccgtac attgggaacc
    12721 caaagccgta cattgggaac cggtcacaca tgtaagtgac tgatataaaa gagaaaaaag
    12781 gcgatttttc cgcctaaaac tctttaaaac ttattaaaac tcttaaaacc cgcctggcct
    12841 gtgcataact gtctggccag cgcacagccg aacagctgca aaaagcgccc acatcaaggc
    12901 tccgagtgcg cggaacccct atttgtttat ttttctaaat acattcaaat atgtatccgc
    12961 tcatgagaca ataaccctga taaatgcttc aataatattg aaaaaggaag agtatggcta
    13021 aaatgagaat atcaccggaa ttgaaaaaac tgatcgaaaa ataccgctgc gtaaaagata
    13081 cggaaggaat gtctcctgct aaggtatata agctggtggg agaaaatgaa aacctatatt
    13141 taaaaatgac ggacagccgg tataaaggga ccacctatga tgtggaacgg gaaaaggaca
    13201 tgatgctatg gctggaagga aagctgcctg ttccaaaggt cctgcacttt gaacggcatg
    13261 atggctggag caatctgctc atgagtgagg ccgatggcgt cctttgctcg gaagagtatg
    13321 aagatgaaca aagccctgaa aagattatcg agctgtatgc ggagtgcatc aggctctttc
    13381 actccatcga catatcggat tgtccctata cgaatagctt agacagccgc ttagccgaat
    13441 tggattactt actgaataac gatctggccg atgtggattg cgaaaactgg gaagaggaca
    13501 ctccatttaa agatccgcgc gagctgtatg attttttaaa gacggaaaag cccgaagagg
    13561 aacttgtctt ttcccacggc gacctgggag acagcaacat ctttgtgaaa gatggcaaag
    13621 taagtggctt tattgatctt gggagaagcg gcagggcgga caagtggtat gacattgcct
    13681 tctgcgtccg gtcgctcagg gaggatatcg gggaagaaca gtatgtcgag ctattttttg
    13741 acttactggg gatcaagcct gattgggaga aaataaaata ttatatttta ctggatgaat
    13801 tgttttagct gtcagaccaa gtttactcat atatacttta gattgattta aaacttcatt
    13861 tttaatttaa aaggatctag gtgaagatcc tttttgataa tctcatgacc aaaatccctt
    13921 aacgtgagtt ttcgttccac tgagcgtcag accccgtaga aaagatcaaa ggatcttctt
    13981 gagatccttt ttttctgcgc gtaatctgct gcttgcaaac aaaaaaacca ccgctaccag
    14041 cggtggtttg tttgccggat caagagctac caactctttt tccgaaggta actggcttca
    14101 gcagagcgca gataccaaat actgttcttc tagtgtagcc gtagttaggc caccacttca
    14161 agaactctgt agcaccgcct acatacctcg ctctgctaat cctgttacca gtggctgctg
    14221 ccagtggcga taagtcgtgt cttaccgggt tggactcaag acgatagtta ccggataagg
    14281 cgcagcggtc gggctgaacg gggggttcgt gcacacagcc cagcttggag cgaacgacct
    14341 acaccgaact gagataccta cagcgtgagc tatgagaaag cgccacgctt cccgaaggga
    14401 gaaaggcgga caggtatccg gtaagcggca gggtcggaac aggagagcgc acgagggagc
    14461 ttccaggggg aaacgcctgg tatctttata gtcctgtcgg gtttcgccac ctctgacttg
    14521 agcgtcgatt tttgtgatgc tcgtcagggg ggcggagcct atggaaaaac gccagcaacg
    14581 cggccttttt acggttcctg ctcggatctg ttggaccgga cagtagtcat ggttgatggg
    14641 ctgcctgtat cgagtggtga ttttgtgccg agctgccggt cggggagctg ttggctggct
    14701 ggtggcagga tatattgtgg tgtaaacaaa ttgacgctta gacaacttaa taacacattg
    14761 cggacgtttt taatgtactg gggtt
//
