# Supplementary material for: Developing a Molecular Toolkit to ENABLE all to apply CRISPR/Cas9-based Gene Editing in planta
Source: bioRxiv preprint, doi:10.1101/2025.11.09.687425, version 2 (2025-11-13)
Supplement: Supplementary File 1 - Vector Sequences [file 687425_file03.zip › Vector sequences/Assembled vectors for this study/L2 CasD_OsU6-2p__OsPDS1_sgRNAs.gb]

LOCUS       L2_CasD_OsU6-2p::OsPDS1_sgRNAs       14556 bp    DNA     circular UNA 02-SEP-2025
DEFINITION  .
ACCESSION   urn.local...zw-jlvmop1
VERSION     urn.local...zw-jlvmop1
KEYWORDS    .
SOURCE      
  ORGANISM  .
FEATURES             Location/Qualifiers
     Fragment        11..2658
                     /Source_Sequence="referenceToDocument:
                     urn:local:.:23v-io1dmhx@29.9#0#C2C246A7532DD476B25AADA008B
                     779FB label: pGMF006"
                     /Cloning_Method="Golden Gate Cloning"
                     /Enzymes="BbsI"
                     /Fragment_Type="Insert"
                     /label="pGMF006 (insert 1)"
     promoter        31..1368
                     /vntifkey=29
                     /modified_by="Florian"
                     /note="Derived using Geneious Prime 2021.2.2 'Annotate
                     from Database' based on nucleotide similarity"
                     /Transferred_From="L1 35Sp::eGFP-NLS:35St "
                     /Transferred_Similarity="100.00%"
                     /Primary_Match="100.00%; Adjusted-Interval-0:0/0; 35S
                     promoter (Cauliflower Mosaic Virus) (<a
                     href=""urn:local:.:v-dkb2238"">L1 35Sp::eGFP-NLS:35St
                     </a>)"
                     /Alternative_Match="100.00%; Adjusted-Interval-0:0/0;
                     Promoter, 35S (Cauliflower Mosaic Virus) (<a
                     href=""urn:local:.:7o5-d1z2kwz"">Final L2 for targeting
                     PDS</a>)"
                     /Alternative_Match="100.00%; Adjusted-Interval-0:0/0;
                     Promoter, 35S (Cauliflower Mosaic Virus) (<a
                     href=""urn:local:.:7jr-d1yz7zq"">pICSL11059
                     35Sp::HPTII:35St</a>)"
                     /Alternative_Match="100.00%; Adjusted-Interval-0:0/0;
                     Promoter, 35s (Cauliflower Mosaic Virus) (<a
                     href=""urn:local:.:f-c2iltpe"">pICSL11059</a>)"
                     /Alternative_Match="100.00%; Adjusted-Interval-0:0/0;
                     Promoter, 35s (Cauliflower Mosaic Virus) (<a
                     href=""urn:local:.:60-c2iy93f"">Level2 Plantain PDS KO
                     vector final assembly</a>)"
                     /label="35S promoter (Cauliflower Mosaic Virus)"
     5'_UTR          1385..1446
                     /vntifkey=52
                     /note="Derived using Geneious Prime 2021.2.2 'Annotate
                     from Database' based on nucleotide similarity"
                     /Transferred_From="pICSL11059"
                     /Transferred_Similarity="100.00%"
                     /Primary_Match="100.00%; Adjusted-Interval-0:0/0;
                     Promoter, 35s (Cauliflower Mosaic Virus) (<a
                     href=""urn:local:.:f-c2iltpe"">pICSL11059</a>)"
                     /Alternative_Match="100.00%; Adjusted-Interval-0:0/0;
                     Promoter, 35s (Cauliflower Mosaic Virus) (<a
                     href=""urn:local:.:60-c2iy93f"">Level2 Plantain PDS KO
                     vector final assembly</a>)"
                     /Alternative_Match="100.00%; Adjusted-Interval-0:0/0; TMV
                     Omega (<a href=""urn:local:.:v-dkb2238"">L1
                     35Sp::eGFP-NLS:35St </a>)"
                     /Alternative_Match="100.00%; Adjusted-Interval-0:0/0; TMV
                     Omega (<a href=""urn:local:.:60-c2iy93f"">Level2 Plantain
                     PDS KO vector final assembly</a>)"
                     /Alternative_Match="100.00%; Adjusted-Interval-0:0/0; TMV
                     Omega (<a href=""urn:local:.:7o5-d1z2kwz"">Final L2 for
                     targeting PDS</a>)"
                     /Alternative_Match="100.00%; Adjusted-Interval-0:0/0; TMV
                     Omega (<a href=""urn:local:.:7o5-d1z2kwz"">Final L2 for
                     targeting PDS</a>)"
                     /Alternative_Match="100.00%; Adjusted-Interval-0:0/0; TMV
                     Omega (<a href=""urn:local:.:7jr-d1yz7zq"">pICSL11059
                     35Sp::HPTII:35St</a>)"
                     /Alternative_Match="100.00%; Adjusted-Interval-0:0/0; TMV
                     Omega (<a href=""urn:local:.:w-c2ilwp9"">pFH52</a>)"
                     /Alternative_Match="100.00%; Adjusted-Interval-0:0/0; TMV
                     Omega (<a href=""urn:local:.:7jz-d1yz8pq"">pFH52
                     2x35Sp::SpCas9:NOSt</a>)"
                     /label="Promoter, 35s (Cauliflower Mosaic Virus)"
     CDS             1456..2172
                     /vntifkey=4
                     /modified_by="Florian"
                     /note="Derived using Geneious Prime 2021.2.2 'Annotate
                     from Database' based on nucleotide similarity"
                     /Transferred_From="L1 35Sp::eGFP-NLS:35St "
                     /Transferred_Similarity="100.00%"
                     /Primary_Match="100.00%; Adjusted-Interval-0:0/0; eGFP (<a
                     href=""urn:local:.:v-dkb2238"">L1 35Sp::eGFP-NLS:35St
                     </a>)"
                     /label="eGFP"
     primer_bind     complement(1530..1549)
                     /%GC="60.0"
                     /Hairpin_Tm="37.9"
                     /Self_Dimer_Tm="None"
                     /Tm="61.8"
                     /Sequence="CGGACACGCTGAACTTGTGG"
                     /created_by="primer3"
                     /note="Derived using Geneious Prime 2024.0.7 'Annotate
                     from Database' based on nucleotide similarity"
                     /Transferred_From="GMF128"
                     /Transferred_Similarity="100.00%"
                     /Primary_Match="100.00%; Adjusted-Interval-0:0/0; <a
                     href=""urn:local:.:253-i62m7um"">GMF128</a>"
                     /Alternative_Match="100.00%; Adjusted-Interval-0:0/0;
                     GMF128 (<a href=""urn:local:.:1d4-dvu4edz"">pICSL4723 L2
                     backbone - pGMF006 - pFH52 2x35Sp::SpCas9:NOSt - pGMF001
                     with PDS target1 - pGMF002 with PDS target2</a>)"
                     /label="GMF128"
     CDS             2179..2442
                     /codon_start=1
                     /note="/created_by=User"
                     /Original_Translation="AGSGAGGEFKREEQARKAKVNNEKKTEIVKPESCS
                     NEGDVKDLKRKDSEDGNEGEEEEASSKPKKPKVALSHLQDIDDTEADQEEE*"
                     /note="Derived using Geneious Prime 2021.2.2 'Annotate
                     from Database' based on nucleotide similarity"
                     /Transferred_From="L1 35Sp::eGFP-NLS:35St "
                     /Transferred_Similarity="100.00%"
                     /Primary_Match="100.00%; Adjusted-Interval-0:0/0; N7-NLS
                     (<a href=""urn:local:.:v-dkb2238"">L1 35Sp::eGFP-NLS:35St
                     </a>)"
                     /modified_by="Florian"
                     /label="N7-NLS"
     terminator      2447..2650
                     /vntifkey=43
                     /modified_by="Florian"
                     /note="Derived using Geneious Prime 2021.2.2 'Annotate
                     from Database' based on nucleotide similarity"
                     /Transferred_From="L1 35Sp::eGFP-NLS:35St "
                     /Transferred_Similarity="100.00%"
                     /Primary_Match="100.00%; Adjusted-Interval-0:0/0; 3'
                     untranslated region and terminator, 35S (Cauliflower
                     Mosaic Virus) (<a href=""urn:local:.:v-dkb2238"">L1
                     35Sp::eGFP-NLS:35St </a>)"
                     /Alternative_Match="100.00%; Adjusted-Interval-0:0/0; 3'
                     untranslated region and terminator, 35S (Cauliflower
                     Mosaic Virus) (<a href=""urn:local:.:7o5-d1z2kwz"">Final
                     L2 for targeting PDS</a>)"
                     /Alternative_Match="100.00%; Adjusted-Interval-0:0/0; 3'
                     untranslated region and terminator, 35S (Cauliflower
                     Mosaic Virus) (<a
                     href=""urn:local:.:7jr-d1yz7zq"">pICSL11059
                     35Sp::HPTII:35St</a>)"
                     /Alternative_Match="100.00%; Adjusted-Interval-0:0/0; 3'
                     untranslated region and terminator, 35s (Cauliflower
                     Mosaic Virus) (<a
                     href=""urn:local:.:f-c2iltpe"">pICSL11059</a>)"
                     /Alternative_Match="100.00%; Adjusted-Interval-0:0/0; 3'
                     untranslated region and terminator, 35s (Cauliflower
                     Mosaic Virus) (<a href=""urn:local:.:60-c2iy93f"">Level2
                     Plantain PDS KO vector final assembly</a>)"
                     /label="3' untranslated region and terminator, 35S
                     (Cauliflower Mosaic Virus)"
     Fragment        complement(2655..9090)
                     /Source_Sequence="referenceToDocument:
                     urn:local:.:3q1-io1j6z8@21.9#0#3B7576F0D1784D4D8C9E1CAA60D
                     36E33 label: CasD Level 1 P2 OsUbiP:Cas9:NosT (reversed)"
                     /Cloning_Method="Golden Gate Cloning"
                     /Enzymes="BbsI"
                     /Fragment_Type="Insert"
                     /label="CasD Level 1 P2 OsUbiP:Cas9:NosT (insert 2)
                     (reversed)"
     promoter        2672..4667
                     /created_by="Florian"
                     /label="OsUbi promoter"
     CDS             4676..8815
                     /codon_start=1
                     /product="Cas9 (Csn1) endonuclease from the Streptococcus
                     pyogenes Type II CRISPR/Cas system"
                     /note="generates RNA-guided double strand breaks in DNA"
                     /translation="MDKKYSIGLDIGTNSVGWAVITDEYKVPSKKFKVLGNTDRHSIK
                     KNLIGALLFDSGETAEATRLKRTARRRYTRRKNRICYLQEIFSNEMAKVDDSFFHRLE
                     ESFLVEEDKKHERHPIFGNIVDEVAYHEKYPTIYHLRKKLVDSTDKADLRLIYLALAH
                     MIKFRGHFLIEGDLNPDNSDVDKLFIQLVQTYNQLFEENPINASGVDAKAILSARLSK
                     SRRLENLIAQLPGEKKNGLFGNLIALSLGLTPNFKSNFDLAEDAKLQLSKDTYDDDLD
                     NLLAQIGDQYADLFLAAKNLSDAILLSDILRVNTEITKAPLSASMIKRYDEHHQDLTL
                     LKALVRQQLPEKYKEIFFDQSKNGYAGYIDGGASQEEFYKFIKPILEKMDGTEELLVK
                     LNREDLLRKQRTFDNGSIPHQIHLGELHAILRRQEDFYPFLKDNREKIEKILTFRIPY
                     YVGPLARGNSRFAWMTRKSEETITPWNFEEVVDKGASAQSFIERMTNFDKNLPNEKVL
                     PKHSLLYEYFTVYNELTKVKYVTEGMRKPAFLSGEQKKAIVDLLFKTNRKVTVKQLKE
                     DYFKKIECFDSVEISGVEDRFNASLGTYHDLLKIIKDKDFLDNEENEDILEDIVLTLT
                     LFEDREMIEERLKTYAHLFDDKVMKQLKRRRYTGWGRLSRKLINGIRDKQSGKTILDF
                     LKSDGFANRNFMQLIHDDSLTFKEDIQKAQVSGQGDSLHEHIANLAGSPAIKKGILQT
                     VKVVDELVKVMGRHKPENIVIEMARENQTTQKGQKNSRERMKRIEEGIKELGSQILKE
                     HPVENTQLQNEKLYLYYLQNGRDMYVDQELDINRLSDYDVDHIVPQSFLKDDSIDNKV
                     LTRSDKNRGKSDNVPSEEVVKKMKNYWRQLLNAKLITQRKFDNLTKAERGGLSELDKA
                     GFIKRQLVETRQITKHVAQILDSRMNTKYDENDKLIREVKVITLKSKLVSDFRKDFQF
                     YKVREINNYHHAHDAYLNAVVGTALIKKYPKLESEFVYGDYKVYDVRKMIAKSEQEIG
                     KATAKYFFYSNIMNFFKTEITLANGEIRKRPLIETNGETGEIVWDKGRDFATVRKVLS
                     MPQVNIVKKTEVQTGGFSKESILPKRNSDKLIARKKDWDPKKYGGFDSPTVAYSVLVV
                     AKVEKGKSKKLKSVKELLGITIMERSSFEKNPIDFLEAKGYKEVKKDLIIKLPKYSLF
                     ELENGRKRMLASAGELQKGNELALPSKYVNFLYLASHYEKLKGSPEDNEQKQLFVEQH
                     KHYLDEIIEQISEFSKRVILADANLDKVLSAYNKHRDKPIREQAENIIHLFTLTNLGA
                     PAAFKYFDTTIDRKRYTSTKEVLDATLIHQSITGLYETRIDLSQLGGD"
                     /label="Cas9"
     sig_peptide     8792..8812
                     /codon_start=1
                     /product="nuclear localization signal of SV40 (simian
                     virus 40) large T antigen"
                     /translation="PKKKRKV"
                     /modified_by="Florian"
                     /label="SV40 NLS"
     terminator      8828..9080
                     /note="nopaline synthase terminator and poly(A) signal"
                     /label="NOS terminator"
     primer_bind     8873..8891
                     /%GC="57.9"
                     /Hairpin_Tm="None"
                     /Self_Dimer_Tm="1.9"
                     /Tm="61.0"
                     /Sequence="GTTGCCGGTCTTGCGATGA"
                     /created_by="primer3"
                     /note="Derived using Geneious Prime 2024.0.7 'Annotate
                     from Database' based on nucleotide similarity"
                     /Transferred_From="GMF004"
                     /Transferred_Similarity="100.00%"
                     /Primary_Match="100.00%; Adjusted-Interval-0:0/0; <a
                     href=""urn:local:.:7qq-d1z4vfe"">GMF004</a>"
                     /Alternative_Match="100.00%; Adjusted-Interval-0:0/0;
                     GMF004 (<a href=""urn:local:.:7o5-d1z2kwz"">Final L2 for
                     targeting PDS</a>)"
                     /Alternative_Match="100.00%; Adjusted-Interval-0:0/0;
                     GMF004 (<a href=""urn:local:.:ix-eboo9ps"">pICSL4723 L2
                     backbone - pICSL11059 35Sp::HPTII:35St - pFH52
                     2x35Sp::SpCas9:NOSt - pGMF001 with PDS target1 - pGMF002
                     with PDS target2</a>)"
                     /Alternative_Match="100.00%; Adjusted-Interval-0:0/0;
                     GMF004 (<a href=""urn:local:.:1d4-dvu4edz"">pICSL4723 L2
                     backbone - pGMF006 - pFH52 2x35Sp::SpCas9:NOSt - pGMF001
                     with PDS target1 - pGMF002 with PDS target2</a>)"
                     /Alternative_Match="100.00%; Adjusted-Interval-0:0/0;
                     GMF004 (<a href=""urn:local:.:7jz-d1yz8pq"">pGMF004</a>)"
                     /label="GMF004"
     Fragment        9087..9476
                     /Source_Sequence="referenceToDocument:
                     urn:local:.:zc-jlvmop1@15.3#0#F333D279B705A79128068907D268
                     D2A7 label: pBA1"
                     /Cloning_Method="Golden Gate Cloning"
                     /Enzymes="BbsI"
                     /Fragment_Type="Insert"
                     /label="pBA1 (insert 3)"
     promoter        9107..9353
                     /created_by="Florian"
                     /note="Derived using Geneious Prime 2021.0.3 'Annotate
                     from Database' based on nucleotide similarity"
                     /Transferred_From="L1_target2 in pTwist Amp High Copy -
                     fake primer PDS target2"
                     /Transferred_Similarity="100.00%"
                     /Primary_Match="100.00%; Adjusted-Interval-0:0/0; OsU6-2
                     promoter (<a href=""urn:local:.:5d-c2iy4z2"">L1_target2 in
                     pTwist Amp High Copy - fake primer PDS target2</a>)"
                     /Alternative_Match="100.00%; Adjusted-Interval-0:0/0;
                     OsU6-2 promoter (<a
                     href=""urn:local:.:1f-c2incxl"">L1_target2 in pTwist Amp
                     High Copy</a>)"
                     /Alternative_Match="100.00%; Adjusted-Interval-0:0/0;
                     OsU6-2 promoter (<a
                     href=""urn:local:.:1b-c2incxi"">L1_target1 in pTwist Amp
                     High Copy</a>)"
                     /Alternative_Match="100.00%; Adjusted-Interval-0:0/0;
                     OsU6-2 promoter (<a href=""urn:local:.:60-c2iy93f"">Level2
                     Plantain PDS KO vector final assembly</a>)"
                     /Alternative_Match="100.00%; Adjusted-Interval-0:0/0;
                     OsU6-2 promoter (<a href=""urn:local:.:60-c2iy93f"">Level2
                     Plantain PDS KO vector final assembly</a>)"
                     /Alternative_Match="100.00%; Adjusted-Interval-0:0/0;
                     OsU6-2 promoter (<a
                     href=""urn:local:.:52-c2iy3lf"">L1_target1 in pTwist Amp
                     High Copy - fake primer PDS target1</a>)"
                     /label="OsU6-2 promoter"
     misc_RNA        9354..9373
                     /created_by="Florian"
                     /modified_by="Florian"
                     /label="OsPDS sgRNA1"
     misc_RNA        9374..9459
                     /created_by="Florian"
                     /label="improved sgRNA backbone (Dang et al., 2015)"
     terminator      9460..9468
                     /created_by="Florian"
                     /modified_by="Florian"
                     /label="PolyT"
     Fragment        9473..9862
                     /Source_Sequence="referenceToDocument:
                     urn:local:.:zd-jlvmop1@13.3#0#9459D27E2005A3A9698CA55E49D9
                     C31C label: pBA2"
                     /Cloning_Method="Golden Gate Cloning"
                     /Enzymes="BbsI"
                     /Fragment_Type="Insert"
                     /label="pBA2 (insert 4)"
     promoter        9493..9739
                     /created_by="Florian"
                     /note="Derived using Geneious Prime 2021.0.3 'Annotate
                     from Database' based on nucleotide similarity"
                     /Transferred_From="L1_target2 in pTwist Amp High Copy -
                     fake primer PDS target2"
                     /Transferred_Similarity="100.00%"
                     /Primary_Match="100.00%; Adjusted-Interval-0:0/0; OsU6-2
                     promoter (<a href=""urn:local:.:5d-c2iy4z2"">L1_target2 in
                     pTwist Amp High Copy - fake primer PDS target2</a>)"
                     /Alternative_Match="100.00%; Adjusted-Interval-0:0/0;
                     OsU6-2 promoter (<a
                     href=""urn:local:.:1f-c2incxl"">L1_target2 in pTwist Amp
                     High Copy</a>)"
                     /Alternative_Match="100.00%; Adjusted-Interval-0:0/0;
                     OsU6-2 promoter (<a
                     href=""urn:local:.:1b-c2incxi"">L1_target1 in pTwist Amp
                     High Copy</a>)"
                     /Alternative_Match="100.00%; Adjusted-Interval-0:0/0;
                     OsU6-2 promoter (<a href=""urn:local:.:60-c2iy93f"">Level2
                     Plantain PDS KO vector final assembly</a>)"
                     /Alternative_Match="100.00%; Adjusted-Interval-0:0/0;
                     OsU6-2 promoter (<a href=""urn:local:.:60-c2iy93f"">Level2
                     Plantain PDS KO vector final assembly</a>)"
                     /Alternative_Match="100.00%; Adjusted-Interval-0:0/0;
                     OsU6-2 promoter (<a
                     href=""urn:local:.:52-c2iy3lf"">L1_target1 in pTwist Amp
                     High Copy - fake primer PDS target1</a>)"
                     /label="OsU6-2 promoter"
     misc_RNA        9740..9759
                     /created_by="Florian"
                     /modified_by="Florian"
                     /label="OsPDS sgRNA2"
     misc_RNA        9760..9845
                     /created_by="Florian"
                     /label="improved sgRNA backbone (Dang et al., 2015)"
     terminator      9846..9854
                     /created_by="Florian"
                     /label="PolyT"
     Fragment        9859..14
                     /Source_Sequence="referenceToDocument:
                     urn:local:.:23s-io1dmhx@55.20#0#4E176BE1B9038EF829D16C873C
                     B33D84 label: pGMF003"
                     /Cloning_Method="Golden Gate Cloning"
                     /Enzymes="BbsI"
                     /Fragment_Type="Backbone"
                     /label="pGMF003 (backbone)"
     Misc._feature   complement(9876..10001)
                     /note="RB"
                     /note="color: #a6acb3; direction: LEFT"
                     /ApEinfo_fwdcolor="pink"
                     /ApEinfo_revcolor="pink"
                     /ApEinfo_graphicformat="arrow_data {{0 1 2 0 0 -1} {} 0}"
                     /modified_by="Florian"
                     /label="RB"
     primer_bind     complement(9994..10019)
                     /%GC="53.8"
                     /Hairpin_Tm="54.9"
                     /Self_Dimer_Tm="21.4"
                     /Tm="66.5"
                     /annotation_group="36966978831484006d7d75ac-f85f-4e6e-bd28
                     -cacb4831db27"
                     /created_by="primer3"
                     /Sequence="GAACCCTGTGGTTGGCATGCACATAC"
                     /Mismatches=0
                     /#_Off-target_Sites=0
                     /Off-target_Template="pICSL4723 L2 backbone"
                     /label="GMF001"
     CDS             12785..13576
                     /codon_start=1
                     /note="NPTII"
                     /note="color: #993366"
                     /translation="MAKMRISPELKKLIEKYRCVKDTEGMSPAKVYKLVGENENLYLK
                     MTDSRYKGTTYDVEREKDMMLWLEGKLPVPKVLHFERHDGWSNLLMSEADGVLCSEEY
                     EDEQSPEKIIELYAECIRLFHSIDISDCPYTNSLDSRLAELDYLLNNDLADVDCENWE
                     EDTPFKDPRELYDFLKTEKPEEELVFSHGDLGDSNIFVKDGKVSGFIDLGRSGRADKW
                     YDIA FCVRSLREDIGEEQYVELFFDLLGIKPDWEKIKYYILLDELF"
                     /ApEinfo_fwdcolor="pink"
                     /ApEinfo_revcolor="pink"
                     /ApEinfo_graphicformat="arrow_data {{0 1 2 0 0 -1} {} 0}"
                     /label="NPTII"
     rep_origin      13739..14353
                     /note="rep - pMB1"
                     /note="color: #a6acb3"
                     /ApEinfo_fwdcolor="pink"
                     /ApEinfo_revcolor="pink"
                     /ApEinfo_graphicformat="arrow_data {{0 1 2 0 0 -1} {} 0}"
                     /modified_by="Florian"
                     /label="rep - pMB1"
     Misc._feature   14405..14555
                     /note="LB"
                     /note="color: #a6acb3; direction: LEFT"
                     /ApEinfo_fwdcolor="pink"
                     /ApEinfo_revcolor="pink"
                     /ApEinfo_graphicformat="arrow_data {{0 1 2 0 0 -1} {} 0}"
                     /modified_by="Florian"
                     /label="LB"
     primer_bind     14470..14493
                     /%GC="50.0"
                     /Hairpin_Tm="None"
                     /Self_Dimer_Tm="None"
                     /Tm="61.3"
                     /annotation_group="3696697941807800155cbfc8-0945-40e4-97ff
                     -8edf075b060c"
                     /created_by="primer3"
                     /Sequence="CTGGTGGCAGGATATATTGTGGTG"
                     /Mismatches=0
                     /#_Off-target_Sites=0
                     /Off-target_Template="pICSL4723 L2 backbone"
                     /label="GMF002"
ORIGIN      
        1 gaacactctg tgccgaattc ggatccggag gaattccaat cccacaaaaa tctgagctta
       61 acagcacagt tgctcctctc agagcagaat cgggtattca acaccctcat atcaactact
      121 acgttgtgta taacggtcca catgccggta tatacgatga ctggggttgt acaaaggcgg
      181 caacaaacgg cgttcccgga gttgcacaca agaaatttgc cactattaca gaggcaagag
      241 cagcagctga cgcgtacaca acaagtcagc aaacagacag gttgaacttc atccccaaag
      301 gagaagctca actcaagccc aagagctttg ctaaggccct aacaagccca ccaaagcaaa
      361 aagcccactg gctcacgcta ggaaccaaaa ggcccagcag tgatccagcc ccaaaagaga
      421 tctcctttgc cccggagatt acaatggacg atttcctcta tctttacgat ctaggaagga
      481 agttcgaagg tgaaggtgac gacactatgt tcaccactga taatgagaag gttagcctct
      541 tcaatttcag aaagaatgct gacccacaga tggttagaga ggcctacgca gcaagtctca
      601 tcaagacgat ctacccgagt aacaatctcc aggagatcaa ataccttccc aagaaggtta
      661 aagatgcagt caaaagattc aggactaatt gcatcaagaa cacagagaaa gacatatttc
      721 tcaagatcag aagtactatt ccagtatgga cgattcaagg cttgcttcat aaaccaaggc
      781 aagtaataga gattggagtc tctaaaaagg tagttcctac tgaatctaag gccatgcatg
      841 gagtctaaga ttcaaatcga ggatctaaca gaactcgccg tcaagactgg cgaacagttc
      901 atacagagtc ttttacgact caatgacaag aagaaaatct tcgtcaacat ggtggagcac
      961 gacactctgg tctactccaa aaatgtcaaa gatacagtct cagaagatca aagggctatt
     1021 gagacttttc aacaaaggat aatttcggga aacctcctcg gattccattg cccagctatc
     1081 tgtcacttca tcgaaaggac agtagaaaag gaaggtggct cctacaaatg ccatcattgc
     1141 gataaaggaa aggctatcat tcaagatctc tctgccgaca gtggtcccaa agatggaccc
     1201 ccacccacga ggagcatcgt ggaaaaagaa gaggttccaa ccacgtctac aaagcaagtg
     1261 gattgatgtg acatctccac tgacgtaagg gatgacgcac aatcccacta tccttcgcaa
     1321 gacccttcct ctatataagg aagttcattt catttggaga ggacacgctc gagtataaga
     1381 gctcattttt acaacaatta ccaacaacaa caaacaacaa acaacattac aattacattt
     1441 acaattatcg atacaatggt gagcaagggc gaggagctgt tcaccggcgt ggtgcccatc
     1501 ctggtcgagc tggacggcga cgtaaacggc cacaagttca gcgtgtccgg cgagggcgag
     1561 ggcgatgcca cctacggcaa gctgaccctg aagttcatct gcaccaccgg caagctgccc
     1621 gtgccctggc ccaccctcgt gaccaccctg acctacggcg tgcagtgctt cagccgctac
     1681 cccgaccaca tgaagcagca cgacttcttc aagtccgcca tgcccgaagg ctacgtccag
     1741 gagcgcacca tcttcttcaa ggacgacggc aactacaaga cccgcgccga ggtgaagttc
     1801 gagggcgaca ccctggtgaa ccgcatcgag ctgaagggca tcgacttcaa ggaggacggc
     1861 aacatcctgg ggcacaagct ggagtacaac tacaacagcc acaacgtcta tatcatggcc
     1921 gacaagcaga agaacggcat caaggtgaac ttcaagatcc gccacaacat cgaggacggc
     1981 agcgtgcagc tcgccgacca ctaccagcag aacaccccca tcggcgacgg ccccgtgctg
     2041 ctgcccgaca accactacct gagcacccag tccgccctga gcaaagaccc caacgagaag
     2101 cgcgatcaca tggtcctgct ggagttcgtg accgccgccg ggatcactct cggcatggac
     2161 gagctgtaca agggaggtgc cggcagtggc gctggcggag aatttaagcg cgaagaacaa
     2221 gcccgcaagg ctaaagttaa taacgaaaaa aagaccgaaa tcgtcaagcc agagtcttgc
     2281 tccaatgagg gcgatgtgaa ggatcttaaa aggaaagact ctgaggatgg aaatgaaggg
     2341 gaggaagaag aggcttcgag taagcccaag aaaccgaagg tcgcactgag tcacttgcag
     2401 gacatagatg atacggaagc tgaccaagaa gaagaataat gagcttctct agctagagtc
     2461 gatcgacaag ctcgagtttc tccataataa tgtgtgagta gttcccagat aagggaatta
     2521 gggttcctat agggtttcgc tcatgtgttg agcatataag aaacccttag tatgtatttg
     2581 tatttgtaaa atacttctat caataaaatt tctaattcct aaaaccaaaa tccagtacta
     2641 aaatccagat cgctgcaaga attcaagctt ggaggatgtg aagaacaggt aaatcacgca
     2701 gaagaaccca tctctgatag cagctatcga ttagaacaac gaatccatat tgggtccgtg
     2761 ggaaatactt actgcacagg aaggggggcg atctgacgag gccccgccac cggcctcgac
     2821 ccgaggccga ggccgacgaa gcgccggcga gtacggcgcc gcggcggcct ctgcccgtgc
     2881 cctctgcgcg tgggagggag aggccgcggt ggtgggggcg cgcgcgcgcg cgcgcgcagc
     2941 tggtgcggcg gcgcgggggt cagccgccga gccggcggcg acggaggagc agggcggcgt
     3001 ggacgcgaac ttccgatcgg ttggtcagag tgcgcgagtt gggcttagcc aattaggtgt
     3061 caacaatcta ttgggccgta aaattcatgg gccctggttt gtctaggccc aatatcccgt
     3121 tcatttcagc ccacaaatat ttccccagag gattattaag gcccacacgc agcttatagc
     3181 agatcaagta cgatgtttcc tgatcgttgg atcggaaacg tacggtcttg atcaggcatg
     3241 ccgacttcgt caaagagagg cggcatgacc tgacgcggag ttggttccgg gcaccgtctg
     3301 gatggtcgta ccgggaccgg acacgtgtcg cgcctccaac tacatggaca cgtgtggtgc
     3361 tgccattggg ccgtacgcgt ggcggtgacc gcaccggatg ctgcctcgca ccgccttgcc
     3421 cacgctttat atagagaggt tttctctcca ttaatcgcat agcgagtcga atcgaccgaa
     3481 ggggaggggg agcgaagctt tgcgttctct aatcgcctcg tcaaggtaac taatcaatca
     3541 cctcgtccta atcctcgaat ctctcgtggt gcccgtctaa tctcgcgatt ttgatgctcg
     3601 tggtggaaag cgtaggagga tcccgtgcga gttagtctca atctctcagg gtttcgtgcg
     3661 attttagggt gatccacctc ttaatcgagt tacggtttcg tgcgatttta gggtaatcct
     3721 cttaatctct cattgattta gggtttcgtg agaatcgagg tagggatctg tgttatttat
     3781 atcgatctaa tagatggatt ggttttgaga ttgttctgtc agatggggat tgtttcgata
     3841 tattacccta atgatgtgtc agatggggat tgtttcgata tattacccta atgatgtgtc
     3901 agatggggat tgtttcgata tattacccta atgatggata ataagagtag ttcacagtta
     3961 tgttttgatc ctgccacata gtttgagttt tgtgatcaga tttagtttta cttatttgtg
     4021 cttagttcgg atgggattgt tctgatattg ttccaataga tgaatagctc gttaggttaa
     4081 aatctttagg ttgagttagg cgacacatag tttatttcct ctggatttgg attggaattg
     4141 tgttcttagt ttttttcccc tggatttgga ttggaattgt gtggagctgg gttagagaat
     4201 tacatctgta tcgtgtacac ctacttgaac tgtagagctt gggttctaag gtcaatttaa
     4261 tctgtattgt atctggctct ttgcctagtt gaactgtagt gctgatgttg tactgtgttt
     4321 ttttacccgt tttatttgct ttactcgtgc aaatcaaatc tgtcagatgc tagaactagg
     4381 tggctttatt ctgtgttctt acatagatct gttgtcctgt agttacttat gtcagttttg
     4441 ttattatctg aagatatttt tggttgttgc ttgttgatgt ggtgtgagct gtgagcagcg
     4501 ctcttatgat taatgatgct gtccaattgt agtgtagtat gatgtgattg atatgttcat
     4561 ctattttgag ctgacagtac cgatatcgta ggatctggtg ccaacttatt ctccagctgc
     4621 ttttttttac ctatgttaat tccaatcctt tcttgcctct tccagatcca gataaatgga
     4681 caagaagtac tccattgggc tcgatatcgg cacaaacagc gtcggctggg ccgtcattac
     4741 ggacgagtac aaggtgccga gcaaaaaatt caaagttctg ggcaataccg atcgccacag
     4801 cataaagaag aacctcattg gcgccctcct gttcgactcc ggggagacgg ccgaagccac
     4861 gcggctcaaa agaacagcac ggcgcagata tacccgcaga aagaatcgga tctgctacct
     4921 gcaggagatc tttagtaatg agatggctaa ggtggatgac tctttcttcc ataggctgga
     4981 ggagtccttt ttggtggagg aggataaaaa gcacgagcgc cacccaatct ttggcaatat
     5041 cgtggacgag gtggcgtacc atgaaaagta cccaaccata tatcatctga ggaagaagct
     5101 tgtagacagt actgataagg ctgacttgcg gttgatctat ctcgcgctgg cgcatatgat
     5161 caaatttcgg ggacacttcc tcatcgaggg ggacctgaac ccagacaaca gcgatgtcga
     5221 caaactcttt atccaactgg ttcagactta caatcagctt ttcgaagaga acccgatcaa
     5281 cgcatccgga gttgacgcca aagcaatcct gagcgctagg ctgtccaaat cccggcggct
     5341 cgaaaacctc atcgcacagc tccctgggga gaagaagaac ggcctgtttg gtaatcttat
     5401 cgccctgtca ctcgggctga cccccaactt taaatctaac ttcgacctgg ccgaagatgc
     5461 caagcttcaa ctgagcaaag acacctacga tgatgatctc gacaatctgc tggcccagat
     5521 cggcgaccag tacgcagacc tttttttggc ggcaaagaac ctgtcagacg ccattctgct
     5581 gagtgatatt ctgcgagtga acacggagat caccaaagct ccgctgagcg ctagtatgat
     5641 caagcgctat gatgagcacc accaagactt gactttgctg aaggcccttg tcagacagca
     5701 actgcctgag aagtacaagg aaattttctt cgatcagtct aaaaatggct acgccggata
     5761 cattgacggc ggagcaagcc aggaggaatt ttacaaattt attaagccca tcttggaaaa
     5821 aatggacggc accgaggagc tgctggtaaa gcttaacaga gaagatctgt tgcgcaaaca
     5881 gcgcactttc gacaatggaa gcatccccca ccagattcac ctgggcgaac tgcacgctat
     5941 cctcaggcgg caagaggatt tctacccctt tttgaaagat aacagggaaa agattgagaa
     6001 aatcctcaca tttcggatac cctactatgt aggccccctc gcccggggaa attccagatt
     6061 cgcgtggatg actcgcaaat cagaagagac tatcactccc tggaacttcg aggaagtcgt
     6121 ggataagggg gcctctgccc agtccttcat cgaaaggatg actaactttg ataaaaatct
     6181 gcctaacgaa aaggtgcttc ctaaacactc tctgctgtac gagtacttca cagtttataa
     6241 cgagctcacc aaggtcaaat acgtcacaga agggatgaga aagccagcat tcctgtctgg
     6301 agagcagaag aaagctatcg tggacctcct cttcaagacg aaccggaaag ttaccgtgaa
     6361 acagctcaaa gaagattatt tcaaaaagat tgaatgtttc gactctgttg aaatcagcgg
     6421 agtggaggat cgcttcaacg catccctggg aacgtatcac gatctcctga aaatcattaa
     6481 agacaaggac ttcctggaca atgaggagaa cgaggacatt cttgaggaca ttgtcctcac
     6541 ccttacgttg tttgaagata gggagatgat tgaagaacgc ttgaaaactt acgctcatct
     6601 cttcgacgac aaagtcatga aacagctcaa gaggcgccga tatacaggat gggggcggct
     6661 gtcaagaaaa ctgatcaatg ggatccgaga caagcagagt ggaaagacaa tcctggattt
     6721 tcttaagtcc gatggatttg ccaaccggaa cttcatgcag ttgatccatg atgactctct
     6781 cacctttaag gaggacatcc agaaagcaca agtttctggc cagggggaca gtctccacga
     6841 gcacatcgct aatcttgcag gtagcccagc tatcaaaaag ggaatactgc agaccgttaa
     6901 ggtcgtggat gaactcgtca aagtaatggg aaggcataag cccgagaata tcgttatcga
     6961 gatggcccga gagaaccaaa ctacccagaa gggacagaag aacagtaggg aaaggatgaa
     7021 gaggattgaa gagggtataa aagaactggg gtcccaaatc cttaaggaac acccagttga
     7081 aaacacccag cttcagaatg agaagctcta cctgtactac ctgcagaacg gcagggacat
     7141 gtacgtggat caggaactgg acatcaatcg gctctccgac tacgacgtgg atcatatcgt
     7201 gccccagtct tttctcaaag atgattctat tgataataaa gtgttgacaa gatccgataa
     7261 aaatagaggg aagagtgata acgtcccctc agaagaagtt gtcaagaaaa tgaaaaatta
     7321 ttggcggcag ctgctgaacg ccaaactgat cacacaacgg aagttcgata atctgactaa
     7381 ggctgaacga ggtggcctgt ctgagttgga taaagccggc ttcatcaaaa ggcagcttgt
     7441 tgagacacgc cagatcacca agcacgtggc ccaaattctc gattcacgca tgaacaccaa
     7501 gtacgatgaa aatgacaaac tgattcgaga ggtgaaagtt attactctga agtctaagct
     7561 ggtttcagat ttcagaaagg actttcagtt ttataaggtg agagagatca acaattacca
     7621 ccatgcgcat gatgcctacc tgaatgcagt ggtaggcact gcacttatca aaaaatatcc
     7681 caagcttgaa tctgaatttg tttacggaga ctataaagtg tacgatgtta ggaaaatgat
     7741 cgcaaagtct gagcaggaaa taggcaaggc caccgctaag tacttctttt acagcaatat
     7801 tatgaatttt ttcaagaccg agattacact ggccaatgga gagattcgga agcgaccact
     7861 tatcgaaaca aacggagaaa caggagaaat cgtgtgggac aagggtaggg atttcgcgac
     7921 agtccggaag gtcctgtcca tgccgcaggt gaacatcgtt aaaaagaccg aagtacagac
     7981 cggaggcttc tccaaggaaa gtatcctccc gaaaaggaac agcgacaagc tgatcgcacg
     8041 caaaaaagat tgggacccca agaaatacgg cggattcgat tctcctacag tcgcttacag
     8101 tgtactggtt gtggccaaag tggagaaagg gaagtctaaa aaactcaaaa gcgtcaagga
     8161 actgctgggc atcacaatca tggagcgatc aagcttcgaa aaaaacccca tcgactttct
     8221 cgaggcgaaa ggatataaag aggtcaaaaa agacctcatc attaagcttc ccaagtactc
     8281 tctctttgag cttgaaaacg gccggaaacg aatgctcgct agtgcgggcg agctgcagaa
     8341 aggtaacgag ctggcactgc cctctaaata cgttaatttc ttgtatctgg ccagccacta
     8401 tgaaaagctc aaaggatctc ccgaagataa tgagcagaag cagctgttcg tggaacaaca
     8461 caaacactac cttgatgaga tcatcgagca aataagcgaa ttctccaaaa gagtgatcct
     8521 cgccgacgct aacctcgata aggtgctttc tgcttacaat aagcacaggg ataagcccat
     8581 cagggagcag gcagaaaaca ttatccactt gtttactctg accaacttgg gcgcgcctgc
     8641 agccttcaag tacttcgaca ccaccataga cagaaagcgg tacacctcta caaaggaggt
     8701 cctggacgcc acactgattc atcagtcaat tacggggctc tatgaaacaa gaatcgacct
     8761 ctctcagctc ggtggagaca gcagggctga ccccaagaag aagaggaagg tgtgagcttg
     8821 tcaagcagat cgttcaaaca tttggcaata aagtttctta agattgaatc ctgttgccgg
     8881 tcttgcgatg attatcatat aatttctgtt gaattacgtt aagcatgtaa taattaacat
     8941 gtaatgcatg acgttattta tgagatgggt ttttatgatt agagtcccgc aattatacat
     9001 ttaatacgcg atagaaaaca aaatatagcg cgcaaactag gataaattat cgcgcgcggt
     9061 gtcatctatg ttactagatc gacgctacta gaattcgagc tcggagggat catgaaccaa
     9121 cggcctggct gtatttggtg gttgtgtagg gagatgggga gaagaaaagc ccgattctct
     9181 tcgctgtgat gggctggatg catgcggggg agcgggaggc ccaagtacgt gcacggtgag
     9241 cggcccacag ggcgagtgtg agcgcgagag gcgggaggaa cagtttagta ccacattgcc
     9301 cagctaactc gaacgcgacc aacttataaa cccgcgcgct gtcgcttgtg ttggtggagg
     9361 tcttggaaag tccgtttcag agctatgctg gaaacagcat agcaagttga aataaggcta
     9421 gtccgttatc aacttgaaaa agtggcaccg agtcggtgct ttttttttcg ctttacgaat
     9481 tcccatgggg agggatcatg aaccaacggc ctggctgtat ttggtggttg tgtagggaga
     9541 tggggagaag aaaagcccga ttctcttcgc tgtgatgggc tggatgcatg cgggggagcg
     9601 ggaggcccaa gtacgtgcac ggtgagcggc ccacagggcg agtgtgagcg cgagaggcgg
     9661 gaggaacagt ttagtaccac attgcccagc taactcgaac gcgaccaact tataaacccg
     9721 cgcgctgtcg cttgtgttgc cagcaatcac gacctgtaag tttcagagct atgctggaaa
     9781 cagcatagca agttgaaata aggctagtcc gttatcaact tgaaaaagtg gcaccgagtc
     9841 ggtgcttttt ttttcgctgg gacacgaagt gatccgttta aactatcagt gtttgacagg
     9901 atatattggc gggtaaacct aagagaaaag agcgtttatt agaataatcg gatatttaaa
     9961 agggcgtgaa aaggtttatc cgttcgtcca tttgtatgtg catgccaacc acagggttcc
    10021 cctcgggagt cagccgtgcg gctgcatgaa atcctggccg gtttgtctga tgccaagctg
    10081 gcggcctggc cggccagctt ggccgctgaa gaaaccgagc gccgccgtct aaaaaggtga
    10141 tgtgtatttg agtaaaacag cttgcgtcat gcggtcgctg cgtatatgat gcgatgagta
    10201 aataaacaaa tacgcaaggg gaacgcatga aggttatcgc tgtacttaac cagaaaggcg
    10261 ggtcaggcaa gacgaccatc gcaacccatc tagcccgcgc cctgcaactc gccggggccg
    10321 atgttctgtt agtcgattcc gatccccagg gcagtgcccg cgattgggcg gccgtgcggg
    10381 aagatcaacc gctaaccgtt gtcggcatcg accgcccgac gattgaccgc gacgtgaagg
    10441 ccatcggccg gcgcgacttc gtagtgatcg acggagcgcc ccaggcggcg gacttggctg
    10501 tgtccgcgat caaggcagcc gacttcgtgc tgattccggt gcagccaagc ccttacgaca
    10561 tatgggccac cgccgacctg gtggagctgg ttaagcagcg cattgaggtc acggatggaa
    10621 ggctacaagc ggcctttgtc gtgtcgcggg cgatcaaagg cacgcgcatc ggcggtgagg
    10681 ttgccgaggc gctggccggg tacgagctgc ccattcttga gtcccgtatc acgcagcgcg
    10741 tgagctaccc aggcactgcc gccgccggca caaccgttct tgaatcagaa cccgagggcg
    10801 acgctgcccg cgaggtccag gcgctggccg ctgaaattaa atcaaaactc atttgagtta
    10861 atgaggtaaa gagaaaatga gcaaaagcac aaacacgcta agtgccggcc gtccgagcgc
    10921 acgcagcagc aaggctgcaa cgttggccag cctggcagac acgccagcca tgaagcgggt
    10981 caactttcag ttgccggcgg aggatcacac caagctgaag atgtacgcgg tacgccaagg
    11041 caagaccatt accgagctgc tatctgaata catcgcgcag ctaccagagt aaatgagcaa
    11101 atgaataaat gagtagatga attttagcgg ctaaaggagg cggcatggaa aatcaagaac
    11161 aaccaggcac cgacgccgtg gaatgcccca tgtgtggagg aacgggcggt tggccaggcg
    11221 taagcggctg ggttgtctgc cggccctgca atggcactgg aacccccaag cccgaggaat
    11281 cggcgtgagc ggtcgcaaac catccggccc ggtacaaatc ggcgcggcgc tgggtgatga
    11341 cctggtggag aagttgaagg ccgcgcaggc cgcccagcgg caacgcatcg aggcagaagc
    11401 acgccccggt gaatcgtggc aagcggccgc tgatcgaatc cgcaaagaat cccggcaacc
    11461 gccggcagcc ggtgcgtcgt cgattaggaa gccgcccaag ggcgacgagc aaccagattt
    11521 tttcgttccg atgctctatg acgtgggcac ccgcgatagt cgcagcatca tggacgtggc
    11581 cgttttccgt ctgtcgaagc gtgaccgacg agctggcgag gtgatccgct acgagcttcc
    11641 agacgggcac gtagaggttt ccgcagggcc ggccggcatg gccagtgtgt gggattacga
    11701 cctggtactg atggcggttt cccatctaac cgaatccatg aaccgatacc gggaagggaa
    11761 gggagacaag cccggccgcg tgttccgtcc acacgttgcg gacgtactca agttctgccg
    11821 gcgagccgat ggcggaaagc agaaagacga cctggtagaa acctgcattc ggttaaacac
    11881 cacgcacgtt gccatgcagc gtacgaagaa ggccaagaac ggccgcctgg tgacggtatc
    11941 cgagggtgaa gccttgatta gccgctacaa gatcgtaaag agcgaaaccg ggcggccgga
    12001 gtacatcgag atcgagctag ctgattggat gtaccgcgag attacagaag gcaagaaccc
    12061 ggacgtgctg acggttcacc ccgattactt tttgatcgat cccggcatcg gccgttttct
    12121 ctaccgcctg gcacgccgcg ccgcaggcaa ggcagaagcc agatggttgt tcaagacgat
    12181 ctacgaacgc agtggcagcg ccggagagtt caagaagttc tgtttcaccg tgcgcaagct
    12241 gatcgggtca aatgacctgc cggagtacga tttgaaggag gaggcggggc aggctggccc
    12301 gatcctagtc atgcgctacc gcaacctgat cgagggcgaa gcatccgccg gttcctaatg
    12361 tacggagcag atgctagggc aaattgccct agcaggggaa aaaggtcgaa aaagcttctt
    12421 tcctgtggat agcacgtaca ttgggaaccc aaagccgtac attgggaacc ggaacccgta
    12481 cattgggaac ccaaagccgt acattgggaa ccggtcacac atgtaagtga ctgatataaa
    12541 agagaaaaaa ggcgattttt ccgcctaaaa ctctttaaaa cttattaaaa ctcttaaaac
    12601 ccgcctggcc tgtgcataac tgtctggcca gcgcacagcc gaacagctgc aaaaagcgcc
    12661 cacatcaagg ctccgagtgc gcggaacccc tatttgttta tttttctaaa tacattcaaa
    12721 tatgtatccg ctcatgagac aataaccctg ataaatgctt caataatatt gaaaaaggaa
    12781 gagtatggct aaaatgagaa tatcaccgga attgaaaaaa ctgatcgaaa aataccgctg
    12841 cgtaaaagat acggaaggaa tgtctcctgc taaggtatat aagctggtgg gagaaaatga
    12901 aaacctatat ttaaaaatga cggacagccg gtataaaggg accacctatg atgtggaacg
    12961 ggaaaaggac atgatgctat ggctggaagg aaagctgcct gttccaaagg tcctgcactt
    13021 tgaacggcat gatggctgga gcaatctgct catgagtgag gccgatggcg tcctttgctc
    13081 ggaagagtat gaagatgaac aaagccctga aaagattatc gagctgtatg cggagtgcat
    13141 caggctcttt cactccatcg acatatcgga ttgtccctat acgaatagct tagacagccg
    13201 cttagccgaa ttggattact tactgaataa cgatctggcc gatgtggatt gcgaaaactg
    13261 ggaagaggac actccattta aagatccgcg cgagctgtat gattttttaa agacggaaaa
    13321 gcccgaagag gaacttgtct tttcccacgg cgacctggga gacagcaaca tctttgtgaa
    13381 agatggcaaa gtaagtggct ttattgatct tgggagaagc ggcagggcgg acaagtggta
    13441 tgacattgcc ttctgcgtcc ggtcgctcag ggaggatatc ggggaagaac agtatgtcga
    13501 gctatttttt gacttactgg ggatcaagcc tgattgggag aaaataaaat attatatttt
    13561 actggatgaa ttgttttagc tgtcagacca agtttactca tatatacttt agattgattt
    13621 aaaacttcat ttttaattta aaaggatcta ggtgaagatc ctttttgata atctcatgac
    13681 caaaatccct taacgtgagt tttcgttcca ctgagcgtca gaccccgtag aaaagatcaa
    13741 aggatcttct tgagatcctt tttttctgcg cgtaatctgc tgcttgcaaa caaaaaaacc
    13801 accgctacca gcggtggttt gtttgccgga tcaagagcta ccaactcttt ttccgaaggt
    13861 aactggcttc agcagagcgc agataccaaa tactgttctt ctagtgtagc cgtagttagg
    13921 ccaccacttc aagaactctg tagcaccgcc tacatacctc gctctgctaa tcctgttacc
    13981 agtggctgct gccagtggcg ataagtcgtg tcttaccggg ttggactcaa gacgatagtt
    14041 accggataag gcgcagcggt cgggctgaac ggggggttcg tgcacacagc ccagcttgga
    14101 gcgaacgacc tacaccgaac tgagatacct acagcgtgag ctatgagaaa gcgccacgct
    14161 tcccgaaggg agaaaggcgg acaggtatcc ggtaagcggc agggtcggaa caggagagcg
    14221 cacgagggag cttccagggg gaaacgcctg gtatctttat agtcctgtcg ggtttcgcca
    14281 cctctgactt gagcgtcgat ttttgtgatg ctcgtcaggg gggcggagcc tatggaaaaa
    14341 cgccagcaac gcggcctttt tacggttcct gctcggatct gttggaccgg acagtagtca
    14401 tggttgatgg gctgcctgta tcgagtggtg attttgtgcc gagctgccgg tcggggagct
    14461 gttggctggc tggtggcagg atatattgtg gtgtaaacaa attgacgctt agacaactta
    14521 ataacacatt gcggacgttt ttaatgtact ggggtt
//
