# Supplementary material for: Developing a Molecular Toolkit to ENABLE all to apply CRISPR/Cas9-based Gene Editing in planta
Source: bioRxiv preprint, doi:10.1101/2025.11.09.687425, version 2 (2025-11-13)
Supplement: Supplementary File 1 - Vector Sequences [file 687425_file03.zip › Vector sequences/Cas variants tested/CasA pFH52.gb]

LOCUS       pGMF004                 9623 bp    DNA     circular UNA 08-JAN-2025
DEFINITION  Level1 2x35Sp::SpCas9 (Arabidopsis optimized):NOSt (Position 2),
            pFH52.
ACCESSION   urn.local...w-c2ilwp9
VERSION     urn.local...w-c2ilwp9
KEYWORDS    .
SOURCE      
  ORGANISM  .
FEATURES             Location/Qualifiers
     Promoter        34..786
                     /vntifkey=29
                     /label="2x CaMV 35S promoter"
     5'_UTR          803..864
                     /vntifkey=52
                     /modified_by="Florian"
                     /label="TMV Omega"
     CDS             874..5010
                     /modified_by="hahnf"
                     /label="SpCas9 (Arabidopsis optimized)"
     primer_bind     complement(946..965)
                     /%GC="40.0"
                     /Hairpin_Tm="None"
                     /Self_Dimer_Tm="None"
                     /Tm="53.7"
                     /created_by="primer3"
                     /Sequence="TTCTTAGATGGCACCTTGTA"
                     /Mismatches=0
                     /note="Derived using Geneious Prime 2024.0.7 'Annotate
                     from Database' based on nucleotide similarity"
                     /Transferred_From="pICSL4723 L2 backbone - pICSL11059
                     35Sp::HPTII:35St - pFH52 2x35Sp::SpCas9:NOSt - pGMF001
                     with PDS target1 - pGMF002 with PDS target2"
                     /Transferred_Similarity="100.00%"
                     /Primary_Match="100.00%; Adjusted-Interval-0:0/0; GMF127
                     (<a href=""urn:local:.:ix-eboo9ps"">pICSL4723 L2 backbone
                     - pICSL11059 35Sp::HPTII:35St - pFH52 2x35Sp::SpCas9:NOSt
                     - pGMF001 with PDS target1 - pGMF002 with PDS
                     target2</a>)"
                     /Alternative_Match="100.00%; Adjusted-Interval-0:0/0;
                     GMF127 (<a href=""urn:local:.:1d4-dvu4edz"">pICSL4723 L2
                     backbone - pGMF006 - pFH52 2x35Sp::SpCas9:NOSt - pGMF001
                     with PDS target1 - pGMF002 with PDS target2</a>)"
                     /Alternative_Match="100.00%; Adjusted-Interval-0:0/0; <a
                     href=""urn:local:.:24z-i62m6w9"">GMF127</a>"
                     /label="GMF127"
     sig_peptide     4990..5010
                     /created_by="hahnf"
                     /label="SV40 NLS"
     Stop_codon      5011..5013
                     /created_by="hahnf"
                     /label="Stop"
     terminator      5018..5280
                     /vntifkey=43
                     /label="NOSt"
     primer_bind     5071..5089
                     /%GC="57.9"
                     /Hairpin_Tm="None"
                     /Self_Dimer_Tm="1.9"
                     /Tm="61.0"
                     /annotation_group="369674618114230076a56fcd-15ed-4193-b60f
                     -dc56877f6569"
                     /created_by="primer3"
                     /Sequence="GTTGCCGGTCTTGCGATGA"
                     /Mismatches=0
                     /#_Off-target_Sites=0
                     /Off-target_Template="pFH52 2x35Sp::SpCas9:NOSt"
                     /label="GMF004"
     Misc._feature   complement(5312..5439)
                     /label="RB short"
     primer_bind     complement(5426..5451)
                     /%GC="53.8"
                     /Hairpin_Tm="54.9"
                     /Self_Dimer_Tm="21.4"
                     /Tm="66.5"
                     /annotation_group="36967460216695005fb1ef6b-e41d-4030-98e9
                     -efd502192c31"
                     /created_by="primer3"
                     /Sequence="GAACCCTGTGGTTGGCATGCACATAC"
                     /Mismatches=0
                     /#_Off-target_Sites=0
                     /Off-target_Template="pFH52 2x35Sp::SpCas9:NOSt"
                     /label="GMF001"
     rep_origin      complement(6975..7589)
                     /modified_by="hahnf"
                     /Transferred_From="pFH13, pFH14, pFH15, pFH16, pFH17,
                     pFH18 , pFH19, pFH20, pFH21, pFH22, pFH32, pFH45, pFH46,
                     pFH47, pFH48, pFH55 , pFH76, pFH77, pFH78, pFH79, pFH91 ,
                     pFH92"
                     /Transferred_Similarity="99.84%"
                     /label="rep (pMB1)"
     CDS             complement(7752..8609)
                     /modified_by="Florian"
                     /label="Ampicillin"
     promoter        complement(8610..8714)
                     /gene="bla"
                     /note="Derived using Geneious Prime 2024.0.7 'Annotate
                     from Database' based on nucleotide similarity"
                     /Transferred_From="pAGM51323"
                     /Transferred_Similarity="100.00%"
                     /Primary_Match="100.00%; Adjusted-Interval-0:0/0; AmpR
                     promoter (<a
                     href=""urn:local:.:12-ihwebp0"">pAGM51323</a>)"
                     /Alternative_Match="100.00%; Adjusted-Interval-0:0/0; AmpR
                     promoter (<a href=""urn:local:.:16-ihwey0g"">CasD Level 1
                     P2 OsUbiP:Cas9:NosT</a>)"
                     /Alternative_Match="100.00%; Adjusted-Interval-0:0/0; AmpR
                     promoter (<a
                     href=""urn:local:.:x-ihwbnpt"">pEPQD1CB0001</a>)"
                     /Alternative_Match="99.05%; Adjusted-Interval-0:0/0; AmpR
                     promoter (<a href=""urn:local:.:17-c2in4sl"">pTwist Amp
                     High Copy</a>)"
                     /Alternative_Match="99.05%; Adjusted-Interval-0:0/0; AmpR
                     promoter (<a
                     href=""urn:local:.:12-inuhtxy"">pGMF002a</a>)"
                     /Alternative_Match="99.05%; Adjusted-Interval-0:0/0; AmpR
                     promoter (<a href=""urn:local:.:1z-ce2zb9d"">pBRIDT</a>)"
                     /Alternative_Match="99.05%; Adjusted-Interval-0:0/0; amp
                     (<a href=""urn:local:.:52-c2iy3lf"">L1_target1 in pTwist
                     Amp High Copy - fake primer PDS target1</a>)"
                     /Alternative_Match="99.05%; Adjusted-Interval-0:0/0; amp
                     (<a href=""urn:local:.:5d-c2iy4z2"">L1_target2 in pTwist
                     Amp High Copy - fake primer PDS target2</a>)"
                     /Alternative_Match="99.05%; Adjusted-Interval-0:0/0; amp
                     (<a href=""urn:local:.:1b-c2incxi"">L1_target1 in pTwist
                     Amp High Copy</a>)"
                     /Alternative_Match="99.05%; Adjusted-Interval-0:0/0; amp
                     (<a href=""urn:local:.:1f-c2incxl"">L1_target2 in pTwist
                     Amp High Copy</a>)"
                     /label="AmpR promoter"
     Misc._feature   9454..9601
                     /label="LB"
     primer_bind     9520..9543
                     /%GC="50.0"
                     /Hairpin_Tm="None"
                     /Self_Dimer_Tm="None"
                     /Tm="61.3"
                     /annotation_group="3696746093588900a3c5c00a-58d1-4931-ba4a
                     -1590970e89fe"
                     /created_by="primer3"
                     /Sequence="CTGGTGGCAGGATATATTGTGGTG"
                     /Mismatches=0
                     /#_Off-target_Sites=0
                     /Off-target_Template="pFH52 2x35Sp::SpCas9:NOSt"
                     /label="GMF002"
ORIGIN      
        1 tctgtgaaga caagcaagaa ttcaagcttg gaggtcaaca tggtggagca cgacactctg
       61 gtctactcca aaaatgtcaa agatacagtc tcagaagatc aaagggctat tgagactttt
      121 caacaaagga taatttcggg aaacctcctc ggattccatt gcccagctat ctgtcacttc
      181 atcgaaagga cagtagaaaa ggaaggtggc tcctacaaat gccatcattg cgataaagga
      241 aaggctatca ttcaagatct ctctgccgac agtggtccca aagatggacc cccacccacg
      301 aggagcatcg tggaaaaaga agaggttcca accacgtcta caaagcaagt ggattgatgt
      361 gataacatgg tggagcacga cactctggtc tactccaaaa atgtcaaaga tacagtctca
      421 gaagatcaaa gggctattga gacttttcaa caaaggataa tttcgggaaa cctcctcgga
      481 ttccattgcc cagctatctg tcacttcatc gaaaggacag tagaaaagga aggtggctcc
      541 tacaaatgcc atcattgcga taaaggaaag gctatcattc aagatctctc tgccgacagt
      601 ggtcccaaag atggaccccc acccacgagg agcatcgtgg aaaaagaaga ggttccaacc
      661 acgtctacaa agcaagtgga ttgatgtgac atctccactg acgtaaggga tgacgcacaa
      721 tcccactatc cttcgcaaga cccttcctct atataaggaa gttcatttca tttggagagg
      781 acacgctcga gtataagagc tcatttttac aacaattacc aacaacaaca aacaacaaac
      841 aacattacaa ttacatttac aattatcgat acaatggata agaagtactc tatcggactc
      901 gatatcggaa ctaactctgt gggatgggct gtgatcaccg atgagtacaa ggtgccatct
      961 aagaagttca aggttctcgg aaacaccgat aggcactcta tcaagaaaaa ccttatcggt
     1021 gctctcctct tcgattctgg tgaaactgct gaggctacca gactcaagag aaccgctaga
     1081 agaaggtaca ccagaagaaa gaacaggatc tgctacctcc aagagatctt ctctaacgag
     1141 atggctaaag tggatgattc attcttccac aggctcgaag agtcattcct cgtggaagaa
     1201 gataagaagc acgagaggca ccctatcttc ggaaacatcg ttgatgaggt ggcataccac
     1261 gagaagtacc ctactatcta ccacctcaga aagaagctcg ttgattctac tgataaggct
     1321 gatctcaggc tcatctacct cgctctcgct cacatgatca agttcagagg acacttcctc
     1381 atcgagggtg atctcaaccc tgataactct gatgtggata agttgttcat ccagctcgtg
     1441 cagacctaca accagctttt cgaagagaac cctatcaacg cttcaggtgt ggatgctaag
     1501 gctatcctct ctgctaggct ctctaagtca agaaggcttg agaacctcat tgctcagctc
     1561 cctggtgaga agaagaacgg acttttcgga aacttgatcg ctctctctct cggactcacc
     1621 cctaacttca agtctaactt cgatctcgct gaggatgcaa agctccagct ctcaaaggat
     1681 acctacgatg atgatctcga taacctcctc gctcagatcg gagatcagta cgctgatttg
     1741 ttcctcgctg ctaagaacct ctctgatgct atcctcctca gtgatatcct cagagtgaac
     1801 accgagatca ccaaggctcc actctcagct tctatgatca agagatacga tgagcaccac
     1861 caggatctca cacttctcaa ggctcttgtt agacagcagc tcccagagaa gtacaaagag
     1921 attttcttcg atcagtctaa gaacggatac gctggttaca tcgatggtgg tgcatctcaa
     1981 gaagagttct acaagttcat caagcctatc ctcgagaaga tggatggaac cgaggaactc
     2041 ctcgtgaagc tcaatagaga ggatcttctc agaaagcaga ggaccttcga taacggatct
     2101 atccctcatc agatccacct cggagagttg cacgctatcc ttagaaggca agaggatttc
     2161 tacccattcc tcaaggataa cagggaaaag attgagaaga ttctcacctt cagaatccct
     2221 tactacgtgg gacctctcgc tagaggaaac tcaagattcg cttggatgac cagaaagtct
     2281 gaggaaacca tcaccccttg gaacttcgaa gaggtggtgg ataagggtgc tagtgctcag
     2341 tctttcatcg agaggatgac caacttcgat aagaaccttc caaacgagaa ggtgctccct
     2401 aagcactctt tgctctacga gtacttcacc gtgtacaacg agttgaccaa ggttaagtac
     2461 gtgaccgagg gaatgaggaa gcctgctttt ttgtcaggtg agcaaaagaa ggctatcgtt
     2521 gatctcttgt tcaagaccaa cagaaaggtg accgtgaagc agctcaaaga ggattacttc
     2581 aagaaaatcg agtgcttcga ttcagttgag atttctggtg ttgaggatag gttcaacgca
     2641 tctctcggaa cctaccacga tctcctcaag atcattaagg ataaggattt cttggataac
     2701 gaggaaaacg aggatatctt ggaggatatc gttcttaccc tcaccctctt tgaagataga
     2761 gagatgattg aagaaaggct caagacctac gctcatctct tcgatgataa ggtgatgaag
     2821 cagttgaaga gaagaagata cactggttgg ggaaggctct caagaaagct cattaacgga
     2881 atcagggata agcagtctgg aaagacaatc cttgatttcc tcaagtctga tggattcgct
     2941 aacagaaact tcatgcagct catccacgat gattctctca cctttaaaga ggatatccag
     3001 aaggctcagg tttcaggaca gggtgatagt ctccatgagc atatcgctaa cctcgctgga
     3061 tctcctgcaa tcaagaaggg aatcctccag actgtgaagg ttgtggatga gttggtgaag
     3121 gtgatgggaa ggcataagcc tgagaacatc gtgatcgaaa tggctagaga gaaccagacc
     3181 actcagaagg gacagaagaa ctctagggaa aggatgaaga ggatcgagga aggtatcaaa
     3241 gagcttggat ctcagatcct caaagagcac cctgttgaga acactcagct ccagaatgag
     3301 aagctctacc tctactacct ccagaacgga agggatatgt atgtggatca agagttggat
     3361 atcaacaggc tctctgatta cgatgttgat catatcgtgc cacagtcatt cttgaaggat
     3421 gattctatcg ataacaaggt gctcaccagg tctgataaga acaggggtaa gagtgataac
     3481 gtgccaagtg aagaggttgt gaagaaaatg aagaactatt ggaggcagct cctcaacgct
     3541 aagctcatca ctcagagaaa gttcgataac ttgactaagg ctgagagggg aggactctct
     3601 gaattggata aggcaggatt catcaagagg cagcttgtgg aaaccaggca gatcactaag
     3661 cacgttgcac agatcctcga ttctaggatg aacaccaagt acgatgagaa cgataagttg
     3721 atcagggaag tgaaggttat caccctcaag tcaaagctcg tgtctgattt cagaaaggat
     3781 ttccaattct acaaggtgag ggaaatcaac aactaccacc acgctcacga tgcttacctt
     3841 aacgctgttg ttggaaccgc tctcatcaag aagtatccta agctcgagtc agagttcgtg
     3901 tacggtgatt acaaggtgta cgatgtgagg aagatgatcg ctaagtctga gcaagagatc
     3961 ggaaaggcta ccgctaagta tttcttctac tctaacatca tgaatttctt caagaccgag
     4021 attaccctcg ctaacggtga gatcagaaag aggccactca tcgagacaaa cggtgaaaca
     4081 ggtgagatcg tgtgggataa gggaagggat ttcgctaccg ttagaaaggt gctctctatg
     4141 ccacaggtga acatcgttaa gaaaaccgag gtgcagaccg gtggattctc taaagagtct
     4201 atcctcccta agaggaactc tgataagctc attgctagga agaaggattg ggaccctaag
     4261 aaatacggtg gtttcgattc tcctaccgtg gcttactctg ttctcgttgt ggctaaggtt
     4321 gagaagggaa agagtaagaa gctcaagtct gttaaggaac ttctcggaat cactatcatg
     4381 gaaaggtcat ctttcgagaa gaacccaatc gatttcctcg aggctaaggg atacaaagag
     4441 gttaagaagg atctcatcat caagctccca aagtactcac tcttcgaact cgagaacggt
     4501 agaaagagga tgctcgcttc tgctggtgag cttcaaaagg gaaacgagct tgctctccca
     4561 tctaagtacg ttaactttct ttacctcgct tctcactacg agaagttgaa gggatctcca
     4621 gaagataacg agcagaagca acttttcgtt gagcagcaca agcactactt ggatgagatc
     4681 atcgagcaga tctctgagtt ctctaaaagg gtgatcctcg ctgatgcaaa cctcgataag
     4741 gtgttgtctg cttacaacaa gcacagagat aagcctatca gggaacaggc agagaacatc
     4801 atccatctct tcacccttac caacctcggt gctcctgctg ctttcaagta cttcgataca
     4861 accatcgata ggaagagata cacctctacc aaagaagtgc tcgatgctac cctcatccat
     4921 cagtctatca ctggactcta cgagactagg atcgatctct cacagctcgg tggtgattca
     4981 agggctgatc ctaagaagaa gaggaaggtt tgagcttgtc aagcagatcg ttcaaacatt
     5041 tggcaataaa gtttcttaag attgaatcct gttgccggtc ttgcgatgat tatcatataa
     5101 tttctgttga attacgttaa gcatgtaata attaacatgt aatgcatgac gttatttatg
     5161 agatgggttt ttatgattag agtcccgcaa ttatacattt aatacgcgat agaaaacaaa
     5221 atatagcgcg caaactagga taaattatcg cgcgcggtgt catctatgtt actagatcga
     5281 cgctactatt gtcttctgca cgaagtggtt taaactatca gtgtttgaca ggatatattg
     5341 gcgggtaaac ctaagagaaa agagcgttta ttagaataat cggatattta aaagggcgtg
     5401 aaaaggttta tccgttcgtc catttgtatg tgcatgccaa ccacagggtt ccccagatca
     5461 ggcgctggct gctgaacccc cagccggaac tgaccccaca aggccctagc gtttgcaatg
     5521 caccaggtca tcattgaccc aggcgtgttc caccaggccg ctgcctcgca actcttcgca
     5581 ggcttcgccg acctgctcgc gccacttctt cacgcgggtg gaatccgatc cgcacatgag
     5641 gcggaaggtt tccagcttga gcgggtacgg ctcccggtgc gagctgaaat agtcgaacat
     5701 ccgtcgggcc gtcggcgaca gcttgcggta cttctcccat atgaatttcg tgtagtggtc
     5761 gccagcaaac agcacgacga tttcctcgtc gatcaggacc tggcaacggg acgttttctt
     5821 gccacggtcc aggacgcgga agcggtgcag cagcgacacc gattccaggt gcccaacgcg
     5881 gtcggacgtg aagcccatcg ccgtcgcctg taggcgcgac aggcattcct cggccttcgt
     5941 gtaataccgg ccattgatcg accagcccag gtcctggcaa agctcgtaga acgtgaaggt
     6001 gatcggctcg ccgatagggg tgcgcttcgc gtactccaac acctgctgcc acaccagttc
     6061 gtcatcgtcg gcccgcagct cgacgccggt gtaggtgatc ttcacgtcct tgttgacgtg
     6121 gaaaatgacc ttgttttgca gcgcctcgcg cgggattttc ttgttgcgcg tggtgaacag
     6181 ggcagagcgg gccgtgtcgt ttggcatcgc tcgcatcgtg tccggccacg gcgcaatatc
     6241 gaacaaggaa agctgcattt ccttgatctg ctgcttcgtg tgtttcagca acgcggcctg
     6301 cttggcctcg ctgacctgtt ttgccaggtc ctcgccggcg gtttttcgct tcttggtcgt
     6361 catagttcct cgcgtgtcga tggtcatcga cttcgccaaa cctgccgcct cctgttcaag
     6421 acgacgcgaa cgctccacgg cggccgatgg cgcgggcagg gcagggggag ccagttgcac
     6481 gctgtcgcgc tcgatcttgg ccgtagcttg ctggaccatc gagccgacgg actggaaggt
     6541 ttcgcggggc gcacgcatga cggtgcggct tgcgatggtt tcggcatcct cggcggaaaa
     6601 ccccgcgtcg atcagttctt gcctgtatgc cttccggtca aacgtccgat tcattcaccc
     6661 tccttgcggg attgccccga ctcacgccgg ggcaatgtgc ccttattcct gatttgaccc
     6721 gcctggtgcc ttggtgtcca gataatccac cttatcggca atgaagtcgg tcccgtagac
     6781 cgtctggccg tccttctcgt acttggtatt ccgaatcttg ccctgcacga ataccagcga
     6841 ccccttgccc aaatacttgc cgtgggcctc ggcctgagag ccaaaacact tgatgcggaa
     6901 gaagtcggtg cgctcctgct tgtcgccggc atcgttgcgc cacatctagg atctgccagg
     6961 aaccgtaaaa aggccgcgtt gctggcgttt ttccataggc tccgcccccc tgacgagcat
     7021 cacaaaaatc gacgctcaag tcagaggtgg cgaaacccga caggactata aagataccag
     7081 gcgtttcccc ctggaagctc cctcgtgcgc tctcctgttc cgaccctgcc gcttaccgga
     7141 tacctgtccg cctttctccc ttcgggaagc gtggcgcttt ctcatagctc acgctgtagg
     7201 tatctcagtt cggtgtaggt cgttcgctcc aagctgggct gtgtgcacga accccccgtt
     7261 cagcccgacc gctgcgcctt atccggtaac tatcgtcttg agtccaaccc ggtaagacac
     7321 gacttatcgc cactggcagc agccactggt aacaggatta gcagagcgag gtatgtaggc
     7381 ggtgctacag agttcttgaa gtggtggcct aactacggct acactagaag aacagtattt
     7441 ggtatctgcg ctctgctgaa gccagttacc ttcggaaaaa gagttggtag ctcttgatcc
     7501 ggcaaacaaa ccaccgctgg tagcggtggt ttttttgttt gcaagcagca gattacgcgc
     7561 agaaaaaaag gatctcaaga agatcctttg atcttttcta cggggtctga cgctcagtgg
     7621 aacgaaaact cacgttaagg gattttggtc atgagattat caaaaaggat cttcacctag
     7681 atccttttaa attaaaaatg aagttttaaa tcaatctaaa gtatatatga gtaaacttgg
     7741 tctgacagtt accaatgctt aatcagtgag gcacctatct cagcgatctg tctatttcgt
     7801 tcatccatag ttgcctgact ccccgtcgtg tagataacta cgatacggga gggcttacca
     7861 tctggcccca gtgctgcaat gataccgcga gaaccacgct caccggctcc agatttatca
     7921 gcaataaacc agccagccgg aagggccgag cgcagaagtg gtcctgcaac tttatccgcc
     7981 tccatccagt ctattaattg ttgccgggaa gctagagtaa gtagttcgcc agttaatagt
     8041 ttgcgcaacg ttgttgccat tgctacaggc atcgtggtgt cacgctcgtc gtttggtatg
     8101 gcttcattca gctccggttc ccaacgatca aggcgagtta catgatcccc catgttgtgc
     8161 aaaaaagcgg ttagctcctt cggtcctccg atcgttgtca gaagtaagtt ggccgcagtg
     8221 ttatcactca tggttatggc agcactgcat aattctctta ctgtcatgcc atccgtaaga
     8281 tgcttttctg tgactggtga gtactcaacc aagtcattct gagaatagtg tatgcggcga
     8341 ccgagttgct cttgcccggc gtcaatacgg gataataccg cgccacatag cagaacttta
     8401 aaagtgctca tcattggaaa acgttcttcg gggcgaaaac tctcaaggat cttaccgctg
     8461 ttgagatcca gttcgatgta acccactcgt gcacccaact gatcttcagc atcttttact
     8521 ttcaccagcg tttctgggtg agcaaaaaca ggaaggcaaa atgccgcaaa aaagggaata
     8581 agggcgacac ggaaatgttg aatactcata ctcttccttt ttcaatatta ttgaagcatt
     8641 tatcaaggtt attgtctcat gagcggatac atatttgaat gtatttagaa aaataaacaa
     8701 ataggggttc cgcgcacgaa ttggccagcg ctgccatttt tggggtgagg ccgttcgcgg
     8761 ccgaggggcg cagcccctgg ggggatggga ggcccgcgtt agcgggccgg gagggttcga
     8821 gaaggggggg cacccccctt cggcgtgcgc ggtcacgcgc acagggcgca gccctggtta
     8881 aaaacaaggt ttataaatat tggtttaaaa gcaggttaaa agacaggtta gcggtggccg
     8941 aaaaacgggc ggaaaccctt gcaaatgctg gattttctgc ctgtggacag cccctcaaat
     9001 gtcaataggt gcgcccctca tctgtcagca ctctgcccct caagtgtcaa ggatcgcgcc
     9061 cctcatctgt cagtagtcgc gcccctcaag tgtcaatacc gcagggcact tatccccagg
     9121 cttgtccaca tcatctgtgg gaaactcgcg taaaatcagg cgttttcgcc gatttgcgag
     9181 gctggccagc tccacgtcgc cggccgaaat cgagcctgcc cctcatctgt caacgccgcg
     9241 ccgggtgagt cggcccctca agtgtcaacg tccgcccctc atctgtcagt gagggccaag
     9301 ttttccgcga ggtatccaca acgccggcgg ccgcggtgtc tcgcacacgg cttcgacggc
     9361 gtttctggcg cgtttgcagg gccatagacg gccgccagcc cagcggcgag ggcaaccagc
     9421 ccggtgagcg tcgcaaagga gatcctgatc tgactgatgg gctgcctgta tcgagtggtg
     9481 attttgtgcc gagctgccgg tcggggagct gttggctggc tggtggcagg atatattgtg
     9541 gtgtaaacaa attgacgctt agacaactta ataacacatt gcggacgttt ttaatgtact
     9601 ggggtggatg cagtgggccc cac
//
