# Supplementary material for: Developing a Molecular Toolkit to ENABLE all to apply CRISPR/Cas9-based Gene Editing in planta
Source: bioRxiv preprint, doi:10.1101/2025.11.09.687425, version 2 (2025-11-13)
Supplement: Supplementary File 1 - Vector Sequences [file 687425_file03.zip › Vector sequences/Cas variants tested/CasB pFH66.gb]

LOCUS       CasB_pFH66             10943 bp    DNA     circular UNA 08-JAN-2025
DEFINITION  Level1 ZmUBIp::SpCas9 (wheat optimized, version2):NOSt (Position
            2).
ACCESSION   urn.local...o-ihwbmvz
VERSION     urn.local...o-ihwbmvz
KEYWORDS    .
SOURCE      
  ORGANISM  .
FEATURES             Location/Qualifiers
     promoter        34..928
                     /modified_by="hahnf"
                     /label="UBIQUITIN upstream Promoter region (Zea mays)"
     5'_UTR          929..1010
                     /modified_by="hahnf"
                     /label="UBIQUITIN Untranslated Exon 1 /5' UTR (Zea mays)"
     5'_UTR          929
                     /label="Start of transcription"
     misc._feature   1009..1012
                     /label="donor splice"
     intron          1011..2020
                     /modified_by="hahnf"
                     /label="UBIQUITIN intron (Zea mays)"
     misc._feature   2018..2021
                     /label="acceptor splice"
     5'_UTR          2021..2022
                     /modified_by="hahnf"
                     /label="UBIQUITIN Untranslated Exon 2/5' UTR (Zea mays)"
     CDS             2023..6330
                     /created_by="User"
                     /modified_by="hahnf"
                     /label="SpCas9"
     Misc._Feature   2023..2025
                     /label="native start of translation"
     sig_peptide     2029..2049
                     /created_by="User"
                     /modified_by="hahnf"
                     /label="SV40 NLS"
     motif           2062..2127
                     /created_by="User"
                     /modified_by="hahnf"
                     /label="3xFLAG"
     sig_peptide     6280..6330
                     /created_by="User"
                     /modified_by="hahnf"
                     /label="H2B-NLS"
     Stop_codon      6331..6333
                     /created_by="hahnf"
                     /label="Stop"
     terminator      6338..6600
                     /vntifkey=43
                     /modified_by="hahnf"
                     /label="NOSt"
     primer_bind     6391..6409
                     /%GC="57.9"
                     /Hairpin_Tm="None"
                     /Self_Dimer_Tm="1.9"
                     /Tm="61.0"
                     /annotation_group="80147678274800b266ca48-caea-4c94-87e3-3
                     67232b03301"
                     /created_by="primer3"
                     /Sequence="GTTGCCGGTCTTGCGATGA"
                     /Mismatches=0
                     /#_Local_Off-target_Sites=0
                     /Local_Off-target="CasB pFH66"
                     /label="GMF004"
     Misc._feature   complement(6632..6759)
                     /label="RB short"
     primer_bind     complement(6746..6771)
                     /%GC="53.8"
                     /Hairpin_Tm="54.9"
                     /Self_Dimer_Tm="21.4"
                     /Tm="66.5"
                     /annotation_group="8014746048310020ec6376-a642-4c15-a00f-1
                     c93ed0f5033"
                     /created_by="primer3"
                     /Sequence="GAACCCTGTGGTTGGCATGCACATAC"
                     /Mismatches=0
                     /#_Local_Off-target_Sites=0
                     /Local_Off-target="CasB pFH66"
                     /label="GMF001"
     rep_origin      complement(8295..8909)
                     /created_by="hahnf"
                     /label="rep (pMB1)"
     CDS             complement(9072..9929)
                     /label="AmpR"
     Misc._feature   10774..10921
                     /label="LB"
     primer_bind     10840..10863
                     /%GC="50.0"
                     /Hairpin_Tm="None"
                     /Self_Dimer_Tm="None"
                     /Tm="61.3"
                     /annotation_group="801475730442009aeb5895-01ec-433e-b6ef-4
                     7e476c82be7"
                     /created_by="primer3"
                     /Sequence="CTGGTGGCAGGATATATTGTGGTG"
                     /Mismatches=0
                     /#_Local_Off-target_Sites=0
                     /Local_Off-target="CasB pFH66"
                     /label="GMF002"
ORIGIN      
        1 tctgtgaaga caagcaagaa ttcaagcttg gaggtgcagc gtgacccggt cgtgcccctc
       61 tctagagata atgagcattg catgtctaag ttataaaaaa ttaccacata ttttttttgt
      121 cacacttgtt tgaagtgcag tttatctatc tttatacata tatttaaact ttactctacg
      181 aataatataa tctatagtac tacaataata tcagtgtttt agagaatcat ataaatgaac
      241 agttagacat ggtctaaagg acaattgagt attttgacaa caggactcta cagttttatc
      301 tttttagtgt gcatgtgttc tccttttttt ttgcaaatag cttcacctat ataatacttc
      361 atccatttta ttagtacatc catttagggt ttagggttaa tggtttttat agactaattt
      421 ttttagtaca tctattttat tctattttag cctctaaatt aagaaaacta aaactctatt
      481 ttagtttttt tatttaataa tttagatata aaatagaata aaataaagtg actaaaaatt
      541 aaacaaatac cctttaagaa attaaaaaaa ctaaggaaac atttttcttg tttcgagtag
      601 ataatgccag cctgttaaac gccgtcgacg agtctaacgg acaccaacca gcgaaccagc
      661 agcgtcgcgt cgggccaagc gaagcagacg gcacggcatc tctgtcgctg cctctggacc
      721 cctctcgaga gttccgctcc accgttggac ttgctccgct gtcggcatcc agaaattgcg
      781 tggcggagcg gcagacgtga gccggcacgg caggcggcct cctcctcctc tcacggcacg
      841 gcagctacgg gggattcctt tcccaccgct ccttcgcttt cccttcctcg cccgccgtaa
      901 taaatagaca ccccctccac accctctttc cccaacctcg tgttgttcgg agcgcacaca
      961 cacacaacca gatctccccc aaatccaccc gtcggcacct ccgcttcaag gtacgccgct
     1021 cgtcctcccc ccccccccct ctctaccttc tctagatcgg cgttccggtc catggttagg
     1081 gcccggtagt tctacttctg ttcatgtttg tgttagatcc gtgtttgtgt tagatccgtg
     1141 ctgctagcgt tcgtacacgg atgcgacctg tacgtcagac acgttctgat tgctaacttg
     1201 ccagtgtttc tctttgggga atcctgggat ggctctagcc gttccgcaga cgggatcgat
     1261 ttcatgattt tttttgtttc gttgcatagg gtttggtttg cccttttcct ttatttcaat
     1321 atatgccgtg cacttgtttg tcgggtcatc ttttcatgct tttttttgtc ttggttgtga
     1381 tgatgtggtc tggttgggcg gtcgttctag atcggagtag aattctgttt caaactacct
     1441 ggtggattta ttaattttgg atctgtatgt gtgtgccata catattcata gttacgaatt
     1501 gaagatgatg gatggaaata tcgatctagg ataggtatac atgttgatgc gggttttact
     1561 gatgcatata cagagatgct ttttgttcgc ttggttgtga tgatgtggtg tggttgggcg
     1621 gtcgttcatt cgttctagat cggagtagaa tactgtttca aactacctgg tgtatttatt
     1681 aattttggaa ctgtatgtgt gtgtcataca tcttcatagt tacgagttta agatggatgg
     1741 aaatatcgat ctaggatagg tatacatgtt gatgtgggtt ttactgatgc atatacatga
     1801 tggcatatgc agcatctatt catatgctct aaccttgagt acctatctat tataataaac
     1861 aagtatgttt tataattatt ttgatcttga tatacttgga tgatggcata tgcagcagct
     1921 atatgtggat ttttttagcc ctgccttcat acgctattta tttgcttggt actgtttctt
     1981 ttgtcgatgc tcaccctgtt gtttggtgtt acttctgcag gaatggcacc gaagaagaag
     2041 cgcaaagtgg cccacgtgat ggactataag gaccacgatg gcgactacaa ggaccatgac
     2101 attgactata aggatgacga cgataagaac gcccagagcg gcgccagcgt catggacaag
     2161 aagtacagca tcggcctgga catcgggacc aacagcgtgg ggtgggcggt tatcacggac
     2221 gagtacaagg tgccaagcaa gaagttcaag gtgctgggca acaccgaccg ccactccatc
     2281 aagaagaacc tcatcggagc cctcctcttc gacagcggcg aaacggctga ggctaccagg
     2341 ctcaagagga ccgctaggcg caggtacacc cgcaggaaga acaggatctg ctacctccaa
     2401 gaaatcttca gcaacgagat ggcgaaggtg gacgactcct tcttccaccg cctggaggag
     2461 agcttcctcg tcgaggaaga taagaagcac gagaggcacc caatcttcgg caacatcgtg
     2521 gacgaggtcg cctaccacga gaagtaccca accatctacc acctgaggaa gaagctcgtg
     2581 gacagcaccg acaaggccga cctccgcctg atctacctcg ccctggccca catgattaag
     2641 ttcaggggcc acttcctgat cgagggcgac ctcaacccag acaactccga cgtggacaag
     2701 ctgttcatcc aactcgtcca gacctacaac caactcttcg aggagaaccc aatcaacgct
     2761 tccggcgtgg acgctaaggc tatcctgagc gccaggctct ccaagtcccg caggctggag
     2821 aacctgatcg cccagctccc aggcgagaag aagaacggcc tgttcggcaa cctcatcgct
     2881 ctctccctgg gcctcacccc aaacttcaag agcaacttcg acctcgctga ggacgccaag
     2941 ctgcaactca gcaaggacac ctacgacgac gacctcgaca acctcctggc ccagatcggc
     3001 gaccaatacg ccgacctgtt cctcgccgcc aagaacctgt ccgacgccat cctcctgagc
     3061 gacatcctcc gcgtgaacac cgagatcacc aaggccccac tctccgccag catgatcaaa
     3121 cgctacgacg agcaccacca ggacctgacc ctcctgaagg ccctggtcag gcaacagctc
     3181 ccagagaagt acaaggaaat cttcttcgac cagtccaaga acggctacgc tggctacatc
     3241 gacggcggag cgagccaaga ggagttctac aagttcatca agccaatcct ggagaagatg
     3301 gacggcaccg aggagctgct ggtgaagctc aacagggagg acctcctgag gaagcagcgc
     3361 accttcgaca acggctccat cccacaccaa atccacctcg gcgagctgca cgctatcctc
     3421 cgcaggcaag aggacttcta cccattcctc aaggacaaca gggagaagat cgagaagatc
     3481 ctgaccttcc gcatcccata ctacgtgggg ccactcgcca ggggcaactc ccgcttcgct
     3541 tggatgaccc gcaagagcga ggaaacgatc accccgtgga acttcgagga agtggtggac
     3601 aagggcgctt ccgctcagag cttcatcgag aggatgacca acttcgacaa gaacctgcca
     3661 aacgagaagg tgctcccaaa gcacagcctc ctgtacgaat acttcaccgt ctacaacgag
     3721 ctgaccaagg tgaagtatgt gaccgagggc atgaggaaac cagccttcct gtccggcgag
     3781 cagaagaagg ccatcgtgga cctcctgttc aagaccaaca ggaaggtgac cgtcaagcaa
     3841 ctcaaggaag attacttcaa gaagatcgag tgcttcgact ccgtggagat cagcggcgtc
     3901 gaggacaggt tcaacgccag cctcggcacc taccacgacc tcctgaagat catcaaggac
     3961 aaggacttcc tggacaacga ggagaacgag gacatcctgg aggacatcgt gctgaccctc
     4021 accctgttcg aggacaggga gatgatcgag gagcgcctca agacctacgc ccacctcttc
     4081 gacgacaaag ttatgaagca actgaagcgc aggcgctaca ccggctgggg caggctgtcc
     4141 cgcaagctca tcaacggcat ccgcgacaag cagtccggca agaccatcct cgacttcctg
     4201 aagagcgacg gcttcgccaa caggaacttc atgcaactga tccacgacga ctccctcacc
     4261 ttcaaggaag atattcagaa ggctcaagtc tccggccagg gcgacagcct gcacgagcac
     4321 atcgctaacc tcgctggctc cccagccatc aagaagggca tcctgcaaac cgtgaaagtc
     4381 gtggacgagc tggtgaaggt catgggcagg cacaagccag agaacatcgt catcgagatg
     4441 gcccgcgaga accaaaccac ccagaagggc caaaagaaca gcagggagcg catgaagcgc
     4501 atcgaggaag gcatcaagga gctgggctcc caaatcctca aggagcaccc agtcgagaac
     4561 acccaactcc agaacgagaa gctctacctg tactacctcc agaacggcag ggatatgtat
     4621 gtggaccaag agctggacat caaccgcctc agcgactacg acgtggacca catcgtccca
     4681 cagtccttcc tgaaggacga cagcatcgac aacaaggtgc tcaccaggtc cgacaagaac
     4741 cggggcaagt ccgacaacgt cccaagcgag gaagtggtca agaagatgaa gaactactgg
     4801 aggcagctcc tgaacgccaa gctcatcacc caaaggaagt tcgacaacct caccaaggct
     4861 gagcgcggcg gcctcagcga gctggacaag gcgggcttca tcaagaggca gctcgtggaa
     4921 acccgccaaa tcaccaagca cgtcgcccaa atcctcgact cccgcatgaa caccaagtac
     4981 gacgagaacg acaagctgat tagggaggtg aaggtcatca ccctgaagtc caagctcgtg
     5041 agcgacttca ggaaggactt ccagttctac aaggtccgcg agatcaacaa ctaccaccac
     5101 gcccacgacg cttacctcaa cgctgtggtg ggcaccgccc tcatcaagaa gtacccaaag
     5161 ctggagtccg agttcgtgta cggcgactac aaggtgtacg acgttcgcaa gatgatcgcc
     5221 aagagcgagc aagagatcgg caaggccacc gccaaatact tcttctactc caacattatg
     5281 aacttcttca agaccgagat caccctggct aacggcgaga tcaggaagcg cccactcatc
     5341 gaaacgaacg gcgagactgg cgagatcgtg tgggacaagg gcagggactt cgccaccgtc
     5401 cgcaaggtcc tctccatgcc acaggtgaac atcgtcaaga aaaccgaggt ccagaccggc
     5461 ggcttctcca aggagagcat cctgccaaag aggaactccg acaagctcat cgcccgcaag
     5521 aaggactggg acccaaagaa gtacggcgga ttcgactccc caaccgtggc ctacagcgtc
     5581 ctggtggtcg ccaaggtgga gaagggcaag tccaagaagc tcaagagcgt caaggagctg
     5641 ctgggcatca ccatcatgga gaggagcagc ttcgagaaga acccaatcga cttcctggag
     5701 gccaagggct acaaggaagt gaagaaggac ctgattatca agctcccaaa gtattccctc
     5761 ttcgagctgg agaacggcag gaagcgcatg ttggcttccg ctggcgagct gcaaaagggc
     5821 aacgagctgg ccctgccatc caagtatgtg aacttcctct acctggcctc ccactacgag
     5881 aagctcaagg gcagcccaga ggacaacgag caaaagcagc tgttcgtcga gcagcacaag
     5941 cactacctcg acgagatcat cgagcaaatc tccgagttct ccaagcgcgt gatcctcgcc
     6001 gacgccaacc tggacaaggt cctcagcgcc tacaacaagc acagggacaa gccaatccgc
     6061 gagcaggccg agaacatcat ccacctcttc accctgacca acctcggcgc tccagcggcc
     6121 ttcaaatact tcgacaccac catcgacagg aaacgctaca cctccaccaa ggaagtgctc
     6181 gacgccaccc tcatccatca aagcatcacc gggctctacg aaacgagaat cgacctgtca
     6241 caactgggcg gcgacagttc tctaaacgcc accagcggga agcgcgtgcc taaggaggcc
     6301 ggagccggga ccgacaagaa gaagaaaagt taagcttgtc aagcagatcg ttcaaacatt
     6361 tggcaataaa gtttcttaag attgaatcct gttgccggtc ttgcgatgat tatcatataa
     6421 tttctgttga attacgttaa gcatgtaata attaacatgt aatgcatgac gttatttatg
     6481 agatgggttt ttatgattag agtcccgcaa ttatacattt aatacgcgat agaaaacaaa
     6541 atatagcgcg caaactagga taaattatcg cgcgcggtgt catctatgtt actagatcga
     6601 cgctactatt gtcttctgca cgaagtggtt taaactatca gtgtttgaca ggatatattg
     6661 gcgggtaaac ctaagagaaa agagcgttta ttagaataat cggatattta aaagggcgtg
     6721 aaaaggttta tccgttcgtc catttgtatg tgcatgccaa ccacagggtt ccccagatca
     6781 ggcgctggct gctgaacccc cagccggaac tgaccccaca aggccctagc gtttgcaatg
     6841 caccaggtca tcattgaccc aggcgtgttc caccaggccg ctgcctcgca actcttcgca
     6901 ggcttcgccg acctgctcgc gccacttctt cacgcgggtg gaatccgatc cgcacatgag
     6961 gcggaaggtt tccagcttga gcgggtacgg ctcccggtgc gagctgaaat agtcgaacat
     7021 ccgtcgggcc gtcggcgaca gcttgcggta cttctcccat atgaatttcg tgtagtggtc
     7081 gccagcaaac agcacgacga tttcctcgtc gatcaggacc tggcaacggg acgttttctt
     7141 gccacggtcc aggacgcgga agcggtgcag cagcgacacc gattccaggt gcccaacgcg
     7201 gtcggacgtg aagcccatcg ccgtcgcctg taggcgcgac aggcattcct cggccttcgt
     7261 gtaataccgg ccattgatcg accagcccag gtcctggcaa agctcgtaga acgtgaaggt
     7321 gatcggctcg ccgatagggg tgcgcttcgc gtactccaac acctgctgcc acaccagttc
     7381 gtcatcgtcg gcccgcagct cgacgccggt gtaggtgatc ttcacgtcct tgttgacgtg
     7441 gaaaatgacc ttgttttgca gcgcctcgcg cgggattttc ttgttgcgcg tggtgaacag
     7501 ggcagagcgg gccgtgtcgt ttggcatcgc tcgcatcgtg tccggccacg gcgcaatatc
     7561 gaacaaggaa agctgcattt ccttgatctg ctgcttcgtg tgtttcagca acgcggcctg
     7621 cttggcctcg ctgacctgtt ttgccaggtc ctcgccggcg gtttttcgct tcttggtcgt
     7681 catagttcct cgcgtgtcga tggtcatcga cttcgccaaa cctgccgcct cctgttcaag
     7741 acgacgcgaa cgctccacgg cggccgatgg cgcgggcagg gcagggggag ccagttgcac
     7801 gctgtcgcgc tcgatcttgg ccgtagcttg ctggaccatc gagccgacgg actggaaggt
     7861 ttcgcggggc gcacgcatga cggtgcggct tgcgatggtt tcggcatcct cggcggaaaa
     7921 ccccgcgtcg atcagttctt gcctgtatgc cttccggtca aacgtccgat tcattcaccc
     7981 tccttgcggg attgccccga ctcacgccgg ggcaatgtgc ccttattcct gatttgaccc
     8041 gcctggtgcc ttggtgtcca gataatccac cttatcggca atgaagtcgg tcccgtagac
     8101 cgtctggccg tccttctcgt acttggtatt ccgaatcttg ccctgcacga ataccagcga
     8161 ccccttgccc aaatacttgc cgtgggcctc ggcctgagag ccaaaacact tgatgcggaa
     8221 gaagtcggtg cgctcctgct tgtcgccggc atcgttgcgc cacatctagg atctgccagg
     8281 aaccgtaaaa aggccgcgtt gctggcgttt ttccataggc tccgcccccc tgacgagcat
     8341 cacaaaaatc gacgctcaag tcagaggtgg cgaaacccga caggactata aagataccag
     8401 gcgtttcccc ctggaagctc cctcgtgcgc tctcctgttc cgaccctgcc gcttaccgga
     8461 tacctgtccg cctttctccc ttcgggaagc gtggcgcttt ctcatagctc acgctgtagg
     8521 tatctcagtt cggtgtaggt cgttcgctcc aagctgggct gtgtgcacga accccccgtt
     8581 cagcccgacc gctgcgcctt atccggtaac tatcgtcttg agtccaaccc ggtaagacac
     8641 gacttatcgc cactggcagc agccactggt aacaggatta gcagagcgag gtatgtaggc
     8701 ggtgctacag agttcttgaa gtggtggcct aactacggct acactagaag aacagtattt
     8761 ggtatctgcg ctctgctgaa gccagttacc ttcggaaaaa gagttggtag ctcttgatcc
     8821 ggcaaacaaa ccaccgctgg tagcggtggt ttttttgttt gcaagcagca gattacgcgc
     8881 agaaaaaaag gatctcaaga agatcctttg atcttttcta cggggtctga cgctcagtgg
     8941 aacgaaaact cacgttaagg gattttggtc atgagattat caaaaaggat cttcacctag
     9001 atccttttaa attaaaaatg aagttttaaa tcaatctaaa gtatatatga gtaaacttgg
     9061 tctgacagtt accaatgctt aatcagtgag gcacctatct cagcgatctg tctatttcgt
     9121 tcatccatag ttgcctgact ccccgtcgtg tagataacta cgatacggga gggcttacca
     9181 tctggcccca gtgctgcaat gataccgcga gaaccacgct caccggctcc agatttatca
     9241 gcaataaacc agccagccgg aagggccgag cgcagaagtg gtcctgcaac tttatccgcc
     9301 tccatccagt ctattaattg ttgccgggaa gctagagtaa gtagttcgcc agttaatagt
     9361 ttgcgcaacg ttgttgccat tgctacaggc atcgtggtgt cacgctcgtc gtttggtatg
     9421 gcttcattca gctccggttc ccaacgatca aggcgagtta catgatcccc catgttgtgc
     9481 aaaaaagcgg ttagctcctt cggtcctccg atcgttgtca gaagtaagtt ggccgcagtg
     9541 ttatcactca tggttatggc agcactgcat aattctctta ctgtcatgcc atccgtaaga
     9601 tgcttttctg tgactggtga gtactcaacc aagtcattct gagaatagtg tatgcggcga
     9661 ccgagttgct cttgcccggc gtcaatacgg gataataccg cgccacatag cagaacttta
     9721 aaagtgctca tcattggaaa acgttcttcg gggcgaaaac tctcaaggat cttaccgctg
     9781 ttgagatcca gttcgatgta acccactcgt gcacccaact gatcttcagc atcttttact
     9841 ttcaccagcg tttctgggtg agcaaaaaca ggaaggcaaa atgccgcaaa aaagggaata
     9901 agggcgacac ggaaatgttg aatactcata ctcttccttt ttcaatatta ttgaagcatt
     9961 tatcaaggtt attgtctcat gagcggatac atatttgaat gtatttagaa aaataaacaa
    10021 ataggggttc cgcgcacgaa ttggccagcg ctgccatttt tggggtgagg ccgttcgcgg
    10081 ccgaggggcg cagcccctgg ggggatggga ggcccgcgtt agcgggccgg gagggttcga
    10141 gaaggggggg cacccccctt cggcgtgcgc ggtcacgcgc acagggcgca gccctggtta
    10201 aaaacaaggt ttataaatat tggtttaaaa gcaggttaaa agacaggtta gcggtggccg
    10261 aaaaacgggc ggaaaccctt gcaaatgctg gattttctgc ctgtggacag cccctcaaat
    10321 gtcaataggt gcgcccctca tctgtcagca ctctgcccct caagtgtcaa ggatcgcgcc
    10381 cctcatctgt cagtagtcgc gcccctcaag tgtcaatacc gcagggcact tatccccagg
    10441 cttgtccaca tcatctgtgg gaaactcgcg taaaatcagg cgttttcgcc gatttgcgag
    10501 gctggccagc tccacgtcgc cggccgaaat cgagcctgcc cctcatctgt caacgccgcg
    10561 ccgggtgagt cggcccctca agtgtcaacg tccgcccctc atctgtcagt gagggccaag
    10621 ttttccgcga ggtatccaca acgccggcgg ccgcggtgtc tcgcacacgg cttcgacggc
    10681 gtttctggcg cgtttgcagg gccatagacg gccgccagcc cagcggcgag ggcaaccagc
    10741 ccggtgagcg tcgcaaagga gatcctgatc tgactgatgg gctgcctgta tcgagtggtg
    10801 attttgtgcc gagctgccgg tcggggagct gttggctggc tggtggcagg atatattgtg
    10861 gtgtaaacaa attgacgctt agacaactta ataacacatt gcggacgttt ttaatgtact
    10921 ggggtggatg cagtgggccc cac
//
