# Supplementary material for: Developing a Molecular Toolkit to ENABLE all to apply CRISPR/Cas9-based Gene Editing in planta
Source: bioRxiv preprint, doi:10.1101/2025.11.09.687425, version 2 (2025-11-13)
Supplement: Supplementary File 1 - Vector Sequences [file 687425_file03.zip › Vector sequences/Cas variants tested/CasC pFH54.gb]

LOCUS       CasC_pFH54_            10327 bp    DNA     circular UNA 08-JAN-2025
DEFINITION  Level1 AtUBI10p::SpCas9 (Arabidopsis optimized):pea3At (Position
            2).
ACCESSION   urn.local...n-ihwbmvz
VERSION     urn.local...n-ihwbmvz
KEYWORDS    .
SOURCE      
  ORGANISM  .
FEATURES             Location/Qualifiers
     promoter        34..1360
                     /modified_by="hahnf"
                     /label="UBIQUITIN10 promoter + 5'UTR (Arabidopsis
                     thaliana)"
     CDS             1362..5498
                     /modified_by="hahnf"
                     /label="SpCas9 (Arabidopsis optimized)"
     primer_bind     complement(1434..1453)
                     /%GC="40.0"
                     /Hairpin_Tm="None"
                     /Self_Dimer_Tm="None"
                     /Tm="53.7"
                     /annotation_group="80149160377800adfcf2f2-5b2a-415b-885f-2
                     e1fc12886cb"
                     /created_by="primer3"
                     /Sequence="TTCTTAGATGGCACCTTGTA"
                     /Mismatches=0
                     /#_Local_Off-target_Sites=0
                     /Local_Off-target="CasC pFH54 "
                     /label="GMF127"
     sig_peptide     5478..5498
                     /created_by="hahnf"
                     /label="SV40 NLS"
     Stop_codon      5499..5501
                     /created_by="hahnf"
                     /modified_by="hahnf"
                     /label="Stop"
     terminator      5508..5976
                     /created_by="hahnf"
                     /label="Pea 3A terminator"
     Misc._feature   complement(6016..6143)
                     /label="RB short"
     primer_bind     complement(6130..6155)
                     /%GC="53.8"
                     /Hairpin_Tm="54.9"
                     /Self_Dimer_Tm="21.4"
                     /Tm="66.5"
                     /annotation_group="80149018038700bbef5262-6550-4e2a-9d57-9
                     c0a8254c7df"
                     /created_by="primer3"
                     /Sequence="GAACCCTGTGGTTGGCATGCACATAC"
                     /Mismatches=0
                     /#_Local_Off-target_Sites=0
                     /Local_Off-target="CasC pFH54 "
                     /label="GMF001"
     rep_origin      complement(7679..8293)
                     /modified_by="hahnf"
                     /Transferred_From="pFH13, pFH14, pFH15, pFH16, pFH17,
                     pFH18 , pFH19, pFH20, pFH21, pFH22, pFH32, pFH45, pFH46,
                     pFH47, pFH48, pFH55 , pFH76, pFH77, pFH78, pFH79, pFH91 ,
                     pFH92"
                     /Transferred_Similarity="99.84%"
                     /label="rep (pMB1)"
     CDS             complement(8456..9313)
                     /label="AmpR"
     Misc._feature   10158..10305
                     /label="LB"
     primer_bind     10224..10247
                     /%GC="50.0"
                     /Hairpin_Tm="None"
                     /Self_Dimer_Tm="None"
                     /Tm="61.3"
                     /annotation_group="80149087853200b80ae8b0-df32-40ac-b8e8-8
                     682591ae2a4"
                     /created_by="primer3"
                     /Sequence="CTGGTGGCAGGATATATTGTGGTG"
                     /Mismatches=0
                     /#_Local_Off-target_Sites=0
                     /Local_Off-target="CasC pFH54 "
                     /label="GMF002"
ORIGIN      
        1 tctgtgaaga caagcaagaa ttcaagcttg gaggtcgagc tgcaggtcaa cggatcagga
       61 tattcttgtt taagatgttg aactctatgg aggtttgtat gaactgatga tctaggaccg
      121 gataagttcc cttcttcata gcgaacttat tcaaagaatg ttttgtgtat cattcttgtt
      181 acattgttat taatgaaaaa atattattgg tcattggact gaacacgagt gttaaatatg
      241 gaccaggccc caaataagat ccattgatat atgaattaaa taacaagaat aaatcgagtc
      301 accaaaccac ttgccttttt taacgagact tgttcaccaa cttgatacaa aagtcattat
      361 cctatgcaaa tcaataatca tacaaaaata tccaataaca ctaaaaaatt aaaagaaatg
      421 gataatttca caatatgtta tacgataaag aagttacttt tccaagaaat tcactgattt
      481 tataagccca cttgcattag ataaatggca aaaaaaaaca aaaaggaaaa gaaataaagc
      541 acgaagaatt ctagaaaata cgaaatacgc ttcaatgcag tgggacccac ggttcaatta
      601 ttgccaattt tcagctccac cgtatattta aaaaataaaa cgataatgct aaaaaaatat
      661 aaatcgtaac gatcgttaaa tctcaacggc tggatcttat gacgaccgtt agaaattgtg
      721 gttgtcgacg agtcagtaat aaacggcgtc aaagtggttg cagccggcac acacgagtcg
      781 tgtttatcaa ctcaaagcac aaatactttt cctcaaccta aaaataaggc aattagccaa
      841 aaacaacttt gcgtgtaaac aacgctcaat acacgtgtca ttttattatt agctattgct
      901 tcaccgcctt agctttctcg tgacctagtc gtcctcgtct tttcttcttc ttcttctata
      961 aaacaatacc caaagagctc ttcttcttca caattcagat ttcaatttct caaaatctta
     1021 aaaactttct ctcaattctc tctaccgtga tcaaggtaaa tttctgtgtt ccttattctc
     1081 tcaaaatctt cgattttgtt ttcgttcgat cccaatttcg tatatgttct ttggtttaga
     1141 ttctgttaat cttagatcga acacgatttt ctgggtttga tcgttagata tcatcttaat
     1201 tctcgattag ggtttcatag atatcatccg atttgttcaa ataatttgag ttttgtcgaa
     1261 taattactct tcgatttgtg atttctatct agatctggtg ttagtttcta gtttgtgcga
     1321 tcgaatttgt cgattaatct gagtttttct gattaacagg aatggataag aagtactcta
     1381 tcggactcga tatcggaact aactctgtgg gatgggctgt gatcaccgat gagtacaagg
     1441 tgccatctaa gaagttcaag gttctcggaa acaccgatag gcactctatc aagaaaaacc
     1501 ttatcggtgc tctcctcttc gattctggtg aaactgctga ggctaccaga ctcaagagaa
     1561 ccgctagaag aaggtacacc agaagaaaga acaggatctg ctacctccaa gagatcttct
     1621 ctaacgagat ggctaaagtg gatgattcat tcttccacag gctcgaagag tcattcctcg
     1681 tggaagaaga taagaagcac gagaggcacc ctatcttcgg aaacatcgtt gatgaggtgg
     1741 cataccacga gaagtaccct actatctacc acctcagaaa gaagctcgtt gattctactg
     1801 ataaggctga tctcaggctc atctacctcg ctctcgctca catgatcaag ttcagaggac
     1861 acttcctcat cgagggtgat ctcaaccctg ataactctga tgtggataag ttgttcatcc
     1921 agctcgtgca gacctacaac cagcttttcg aagagaaccc tatcaacgct tcaggtgtgg
     1981 atgctaaggc tatcctctct gctaggctct ctaagtcaag aaggcttgag aacctcattg
     2041 ctcagctccc tggtgagaag aagaacggac ttttcggaaa cttgatcgct ctctctctcg
     2101 gactcacccc taacttcaag tctaacttcg atctcgctga ggatgcaaag ctccagctct
     2161 caaaggatac ctacgatgat gatctcgata acctcctcgc tcagatcgga gatcagtacg
     2221 ctgatttgtt cctcgctgct aagaacctct ctgatgctat cctcctcagt gatatcctca
     2281 gagtgaacac cgagatcacc aaggctccac tctcagcttc tatgatcaag agatacgatg
     2341 agcaccacca ggatctcaca cttctcaagg ctcttgttag acagcagctc ccagagaagt
     2401 acaaagagat tttcttcgat cagtctaaga acggatacgc tggttacatc gatggtggtg
     2461 catctcaaga agagttctac aagttcatca agcctatcct cgagaagatg gatggaaccg
     2521 aggaactcct cgtgaagctc aatagagagg atcttctcag aaagcagagg accttcgata
     2581 acggatctat ccctcatcag atccacctcg gagagttgca cgctatcctt agaaggcaag
     2641 aggatttcta cccattcctc aaggataaca gggaaaagat tgagaagatt ctcaccttca
     2701 gaatccctta ctacgtggga cctctcgcta gaggaaactc aagattcgct tggatgacca
     2761 gaaagtctga ggaaaccatc accccttgga acttcgaaga ggtggtggat aagggtgcta
     2821 gtgctcagtc tttcatcgag aggatgacca acttcgataa gaaccttcca aacgagaagg
     2881 tgctccctaa gcactctttg ctctacgagt acttcaccgt gtacaacgag ttgaccaagg
     2941 ttaagtacgt gaccgaggga atgaggaagc ctgctttttt gtcaggtgag caaaagaagg
     3001 ctatcgttga tctcttgttc aagaccaaca gaaaggtgac cgtgaagcag ctcaaagagg
     3061 attacttcaa gaaaatcgag tgcttcgatt cagttgagat ttctggtgtt gaggataggt
     3121 tcaacgcatc tctcggaacc taccacgatc tcctcaagat cattaaggat aaggatttct
     3181 tggataacga ggaaaacgag gatatcttgg aggatatcgt tcttaccctc accctctttg
     3241 aagatagaga gatgattgaa gaaaggctca agacctacgc tcatctcttc gatgataagg
     3301 tgatgaagca gttgaagaga agaagataca ctggttgggg aaggctctca agaaagctca
     3361 ttaacggaat cagggataag cagtctggaa agacaatcct tgatttcctc aagtctgatg
     3421 gattcgctaa cagaaacttc atgcagctca tccacgatga ttctctcacc tttaaagagg
     3481 atatccagaa ggctcaggtt tcaggacagg gtgatagtct ccatgagcat atcgctaacc
     3541 tcgctggatc tcctgcaatc aagaagggaa tcctccagac tgtgaaggtt gtggatgagt
     3601 tggtgaaggt gatgggaagg cataagcctg agaacatcgt gatcgaaatg gctagagaga
     3661 accagaccac tcagaaggga cagaagaact ctagggaaag gatgaagagg atcgaggaag
     3721 gtatcaaaga gcttggatct cagatcctca aagagcaccc tgttgagaac actcagctcc
     3781 agaatgagaa gctctacctc tactacctcc agaacggaag ggatatgtat gtggatcaag
     3841 agttggatat caacaggctc tctgattacg atgttgatca tatcgtgcca cagtcattct
     3901 tgaaggatga ttctatcgat aacaaggtgc tcaccaggtc tgataagaac aggggtaaga
     3961 gtgataacgt gccaagtgaa gaggttgtga agaaaatgaa gaactattgg aggcagctcc
     4021 tcaacgctaa gctcatcact cagagaaagt tcgataactt gactaaggct gagaggggag
     4081 gactctctga attggataag gcaggattca tcaagaggca gcttgtggaa accaggcaga
     4141 tcactaagca cgttgcacag atcctcgatt ctaggatgaa caccaagtac gatgagaacg
     4201 ataagttgat cagggaagtg aaggttatca ccctcaagtc aaagctcgtg tctgatttca
     4261 gaaaggattt ccaattctac aaggtgaggg aaatcaacaa ctaccaccac gctcacgatg
     4321 cttaccttaa cgctgttgtt ggaaccgctc tcatcaagaa gtatcctaag ctcgagtcag
     4381 agttcgtgta cggtgattac aaggtgtacg atgtgaggaa gatgatcgct aagtctgagc
     4441 aagagatcgg aaaggctacc gctaagtatt tcttctactc taacatcatg aatttcttca
     4501 agaccgagat taccctcgct aacggtgaga tcagaaagag gccactcatc gagacaaacg
     4561 gtgaaacagg tgagatcgtg tgggataagg gaagggattt cgctaccgtt agaaaggtgc
     4621 tctctatgcc acaggtgaac atcgttaaga aaaccgaggt gcagaccggt ggattctcta
     4681 aagagtctat cctccctaag aggaactctg ataagctcat tgctaggaag aaggattggg
     4741 accctaagaa atacggtggt ttcgattctc ctaccgtggc ttactctgtt ctcgttgtgg
     4801 ctaaggttga gaagggaaag agtaagaagc tcaagtctgt taaggaactt ctcggaatca
     4861 ctatcatgga aaggtcatct ttcgagaaga acccaatcga tttcctcgag gctaagggat
     4921 acaaagaggt taagaaggat ctcatcatca agctcccaaa gtactcactc ttcgaactcg
     4981 agaacggtag aaagaggatg ctcgcttctg ctggtgagct tcaaaaggga aacgagcttg
     5041 ctctcccatc taagtacgtt aactttcttt acctcgcttc tcactacgag aagttgaagg
     5101 gatctccaga agataacgag cagaagcaac ttttcgttga gcagcacaag cactacttgg
     5161 atgagatcat cgagcagatc tctgagttct ctaaaagggt gatcctcgct gatgcaaacc
     5221 tcgataaggt gttgtctgct tacaacaagc acagagataa gcctatcagg gaacaggcag
     5281 agaacatcat ccatctcttc acccttacca acctcggtgc tcctgctgct ttcaagtact
     5341 tcgatacaac catcgatagg aagagataca cctctaccaa agaagtgctc gatgctaccc
     5401 tcatccatca gtctatcact ggactctacg agactaggat cgatctctca cagctcggtg
     5461 gtgattcaag ggctgatcct aagaagaaga ggaaggtttg agctttccag gcctcccagc
     5521 tttcgtccgt atcatcggtt tcgacaacgt tcgtcaagtt caatgcatca gtttcattgc
     5581 ccacacacca gaatcctact aagtttgagt attatggcat tggaaaagct gttttcttct
     5641 atcatttgtt ctgcttgtaa tttactgtgt tctttcagtt tttgttttcg gacatcaaaa
     5701 tgcaaatgga tggataagag ttaataaatg atatggtcct tttgttcatt ctcaaattat
     5761 tattatctgt tgtttttact ttaatgggtt gaatttaagt aagaaaggaa ctaacagtgt
     5821 gatattaagg tgcaatgtta gacatataaa acagtctttc acctctcttt ggttatgtct
     5881 tgaattggtt tgtttcttca cttatctgtg taatcaagtt tactatgagt ctatgatcaa
     5941 gtaattatgc aatcaagtta agtacagtat aggcttgagc tccccgctac tattgtcttc
     6001 tgcacgaagt ggtttaaact atcagtgttt gacaggatat attggcgggt aaacctaaga
     6061 gaaaagagcg tttattagaa taatcggata tttaaaaggg cgtgaaaagg tttatccgtt
     6121 cgtccatttg tatgtgcatg ccaaccacag ggttccccag atcaggcgct ggctgctgaa
     6181 cccccagccg gaactgaccc cacaaggccc tagcgtttgc aatgcaccag gtcatcattg
     6241 acccaggcgt gttccaccag gccgctgcct cgcaactctt cgcaggcttc gccgacctgc
     6301 tcgcgccact tcttcacgcg ggtggaatcc gatccgcaca tgaggcggaa ggtttccagc
     6361 ttgagcgggt acggctcccg gtgcgagctg aaatagtcga acatccgtcg ggccgtcggc
     6421 gacagcttgc ggtacttctc ccatatgaat ttcgtgtagt ggtcgccagc aaacagcacg
     6481 acgatttcct cgtcgatcag gacctggcaa cgggacgttt tcttgccacg gtccaggacg
     6541 cggaagcggt gcagcagcga caccgattcc aggtgcccaa cgcggtcgga cgtgaagccc
     6601 atcgccgtcg cctgtaggcg cgacaggcat tcctcggcct tcgtgtaata ccggccattg
     6661 atcgaccagc ccaggtcctg gcaaagctcg tagaacgtga aggtgatcgg ctcgccgata
     6721 ggggtgcgct tcgcgtactc caacacctgc tgccacacca gttcgtcatc gtcggcccgc
     6781 agctcgacgc cggtgtaggt gatcttcacg tccttgttga cgtggaaaat gaccttgttt
     6841 tgcagcgcct cgcgcgggat tttcttgttg cgcgtggtga acagggcaga gcgggccgtg
     6901 tcgtttggca tcgctcgcat cgtgtccggc cacggcgcaa tatcgaacaa ggaaagctgc
     6961 atttccttga tctgctgctt cgtgtgtttc agcaacgcgg cctgcttggc ctcgctgacc
     7021 tgttttgcca ggtcctcgcc ggcggttttt cgcttcttgg tcgtcatagt tcctcgcgtg
     7081 tcgatggtca tcgacttcgc caaacctgcc gcctcctgtt caagacgacg cgaacgctcc
     7141 acggcggccg atggcgcggg cagggcaggg ggagccagtt gcacgctgtc gcgctcgatc
     7201 ttggccgtag cttgctggac catcgagccg acggactgga aggtttcgcg gggcgcacgc
     7261 atgacggtgc ggcttgcgat ggtttcggca tcctcggcgg aaaaccccgc gtcgatcagt
     7321 tcttgcctgt atgccttccg gtcaaacgtc cgattcattc accctccttg cgggattgcc
     7381 ccgactcacg ccggggcaat gtgcccttat tcctgatttg acccgcctgg tgccttggtg
     7441 tccagataat ccaccttatc ggcaatgaag tcggtcccgt agaccgtctg gccgtccttc
     7501 tcgtacttgg tattccgaat cttgccctgc acgaatacca gcgacccctt gcccaaatac
     7561 ttgccgtggg cctcggcctg agagccaaaa cacttgatgc ggaagaagtc ggtgcgctcc
     7621 tgcttgtcgc cggcatcgtt gcgccacatc taggatctgc caggaaccgt aaaaaggccg
     7681 cgttgctggc gtttttccat aggctccgcc cccctgacga gcatcacaaa aatcgacgct
     7741 caagtcagag gtggcgaaac ccgacaggac tataaagata ccaggcgttt ccccctggaa
     7801 gctccctcgt gcgctctcct gttccgaccc tgccgcttac cggatacctg tccgcctttc
     7861 tcccttcggg aagcgtggcg ctttctcata gctcacgctg taggtatctc agttcggtgt
     7921 aggtcgttcg ctccaagctg ggctgtgtgc acgaaccccc cgttcagccc gaccgctgcg
     7981 ccttatccgg taactatcgt cttgagtcca acccggtaag acacgactta tcgccactgg
     8041 cagcagccac tggtaacagg attagcagag cgaggtatgt aggcggtgct acagagttct
     8101 tgaagtggtg gcctaactac ggctacacta gaagaacagt atttggtatc tgcgctctgc
     8161 tgaagccagt taccttcgga aaaagagttg gtagctcttg atccggcaaa caaaccaccg
     8221 ctggtagcgg tggttttttt gtttgcaagc agcagattac gcgcagaaaa aaaggatctc
     8281 aagaagatcc tttgatcttt tctacggggt ctgacgctca gtggaacgaa aactcacgtt
     8341 aagggatttt ggtcatgaga ttatcaaaaa ggatcttcac ctagatcctt ttaaattaaa
     8401 aatgaagttt taaatcaatc taaagtatat atgagtaaac ttggtctgac agttaccaat
     8461 gcttaatcag tgaggcacct atctcagcga tctgtctatt tcgttcatcc atagttgcct
     8521 gactccccgt cgtgtagata actacgatac gggagggctt accatctggc cccagtgctg
     8581 caatgatacc gcgagaacca cgctcaccgg ctccagattt atcagcaata aaccagccag
     8641 ccggaagggc cgagcgcaga agtggtcctg caactttatc cgcctccatc cagtctatta
     8701 attgttgccg ggaagctaga gtaagtagtt cgccagttaa tagtttgcgc aacgttgttg
     8761 ccattgctac aggcatcgtg gtgtcacgct cgtcgtttgg tatggcttca ttcagctccg
     8821 gttcccaacg atcaaggcga gttacatgat cccccatgtt gtgcaaaaaa gcggttagct
     8881 ccttcggtcc tccgatcgtt gtcagaagta agttggccgc agtgttatca ctcatggtta
     8941 tggcagcact gcataattct cttactgtca tgccatccgt aagatgcttt tctgtgactg
     9001 gtgagtactc aaccaagtca ttctgagaat agtgtatgcg gcgaccgagt tgctcttgcc
     9061 cggcgtcaat acgggataat accgcgccac atagcagaac tttaaaagtg ctcatcattg
     9121 gaaaacgttc ttcggggcga aaactctcaa ggatcttacc gctgttgaga tccagttcga
     9181 tgtaacccac tcgtgcaccc aactgatctt cagcatcttt tactttcacc agcgtttctg
     9241 ggtgagcaaa aacaggaagg caaaatgccg caaaaaaggg aataagggcg acacggaaat
     9301 gttgaatact catactcttc ctttttcaat attattgaag catttatcaa ggttattgtc
     9361 tcatgagcgg atacatattt gaatgtattt agaaaaataa acaaataggg gttccgcgca
     9421 cgaattggcc agcgctgcca tttttggggt gaggccgttc gcggccgagg ggcgcagccc
     9481 ctggggggat gggaggcccg cgttagcggg ccgggagggt tcgagaaggg ggggcacccc
     9541 ccttcggcgt gcgcggtcac gcgcacaggg cgcagccctg gttaaaaaca aggtttataa
     9601 atattggttt aaaagcaggt taaaagacag gttagcggtg gccgaaaaac gggcggaaac
     9661 ccttgcaaat gctggatttt ctgcctgtgg acagcccctc aaatgtcaat aggtgcgccc
     9721 ctcatctgtc agcactctgc ccctcaagtg tcaaggatcg cgcccctcat ctgtcagtag
     9781 tcgcgcccct caagtgtcaa taccgcaggg cacttatccc caggcttgtc cacatcatct
     9841 gtgggaaact cgcgtaaaat caggcgtttt cgccgatttg cgaggctggc cagctccacg
     9901 tcgccggccg aaatcgagcc tgcccctcat ctgtcaacgc cgcgccgggt gagtcggccc
     9961 ctcaagtgtc aacgtccgcc cctcatctgt cagtgagggc caagttttcc gcgaggtatc
    10021 cacaacgccg gcggccgcgg tgtctcgcac acggcttcga cggcgtttct ggcgcgtttg
    10081 cagggccata gacggccgcc agcccagcgg cgagggcaac cagcccggtg agcgtcgcaa
    10141 aggagatcct gatctgactg atgggctgcc tgtatcgagt ggtgattttg tgccgagctg
    10201 ccggtcgggg agctgttggc tggctggtgg caggatatat tgtggtgtaa acaaattgac
    10261 gcttagacaa cttaataaca cattgcggac gtttttaatg tactggggtg gatgcagtgg
    10321 gccccac
//
