# Supplementary material for: Developing a Molecular Toolkit to ENABLE all to apply CRISPR/Cas9-based Gene Editing in planta
Source: bioRxiv preprint, doi:10.1101/2025.11.09.687425, version 2 (2025-11-13)
Supplement: Supplementary File 1 - Vector Sequences [file 687425_file03.zip › Vector sequences/Cas variants tested/CasD Level 1 P2 OsUbiP_Cas9_NosT.gb]

LOCUS       CasD_Level_1_P2_       10784 bp    DNA     circular SYN 08-JAN-2025
DEFINITION  GoldenGate (MoClo) Level 1 Position 2 OsUbiP: Cas9: NosT cassette.
ACCESSION
VERSION     .
KEYWORDS    .
SOURCE      synthetic DNA construct
  ORGANISM  synthetic DNA construct.
REFERENCE   1  (bases 1 to 10784)
  AUTHORS   Smedley MA, Hayta S, Clarke M and Harwood WA
  TITLE     CRISPR-Cas9 Based Genome Editing in Wheat.
  JOURNAL   Curr Protoc. 2021 Mar;1(3):e65. doi: 10.1002/cpz1.65.
  PUBMED    33687760
REFERENCE   2  (bases 1 to 10784)
  AUTHORS   .
  TITLE     Direct Submission
  JOURNAL   Exported Aug 26, 2024 from SnapGene Server 7.0.3
            https://www.snapgene.com
COMMENT     SGRef: number: 1
             type: "Journal Article"
             journalName: "Curr       Protoc."
             date: "2021-03"
             volume: "1(3):e65. doi"
             pages: "        10.1002/cpz1.65".
FEATURES             Location/Qualifiers
     Misc._feature   complement(1475..1625)
                     /note="LB"
                     /note="color: #a6acb3; direction: LEFT"
                     /ApEinfo_fwdcolor="pink"
                     /ApEinfo_revcolor="pink"
                     /ApEinfo_graphicformat="arrow_data {{0 1 2 0 0 -1} {} 0}"
                     /modified_by="Florian"
                     /note="Derived using Geneious Prime 2024.0.7 'Annotate
                     from Database' based on nucleotide similarity"
                     /Transferred_From="Final L2 for targeting PDS"
                     /Transferred_Similarity="100.00%"
                     /Primary_Match="100.00%; Adjusted-Interval-0:0/0; LB (<a
                     href=""urn:local:.:7o5-d1z2kwz"">Final L2 for targeting
                     PDS</a>)"
                     /Alternative_Match="100.00%; Adjusted-Interval-0:0/0; LB
                     (<a href=""urn:local:.:ix-eboo9ps"">pICSL4723 L2 backbone
                     - pICSL11059 35Sp::HPTII:35St - pFH52 2x35Sp::SpCas9:NOSt
                     - pGMF001 with PDS target1 - pGMF002 with PDS
                     target2</a>)"
                     /Alternative_Match="100.00%; Adjusted-Interval-0:0/0; LB
                     (<a href=""urn:local:.:1d4-dvu4edz"">pICSL4723 L2 backbone
                     - pGMF006 - pFH52 2x35Sp::SpCas9:NOSt - pGMF001 with PDS
                     target1 - pGMF002 with PDS target2</a>)"
                     /Alternative_Match="100.00%; Adjusted-Interval-0:0/0; LB
                     (<a href=""urn:local:.:7jv-d1yz8b0"">pGMF003 </a>)"
                     /Alternative_Match="100.00%; Adjusted-Interval-0:1/4; LB
                     (<a
                     href=""urn:local:.:n-hwkaxtn"">pGMF001a_with_Arabidopsis_U
                     6-26_promoter</a>)"
                     /Alternative_Match="100.00%; Adjusted-Interval-0:1/4; LB
                     (<a href=""urn:local:.:7jj-d1yz4wq"">pGMF001</a>)"
                     /Alternative_Match="100.00%; Adjusted-Interval-0:1/4; LB
                     (<a href=""urn:local:.:7jr-d1yz7zq"">pGMF005</a>)"
                     /Alternative_Match="100.00%; Adjusted-Interval-0:1/4; LB
                     (<a href=""urn:local:.:y-i5qen40"">pGMF001a</a>)"
                     /Alternative_Match="100.00%; Adjusted-Interval-0:1/4; LB
                     (<a href=""urn:local:.:7jn-d1yz5cw"">pGMF002</a>)"
                     /Alternative_Match="100.00%; Adjusted-Interval-0:1/4; LB
                     (<a href=""urn:local:.:7jz-d1yz8pq"">pGMF004</a>)"
                     /label="LB"
     primer_bind     complement(1537..1560)
                     /%GC="50.0"
                     /Hairpin_Tm="None"
                     /Self_Dimer_Tm="None"
                     /Tm="61.3"
                     /created_by="primer3"
                     /Sequence="CTGGTGGCAGGATATATTGTGGTG"
                     /Mismatches=0
                     /note="Derived using Geneious Prime 2024.0.7 'Annotate
                     from Database' based on nucleotide similarity"
                     /Transferred_From="pGMF001"
                     /Transferred_Similarity="100.00%"
                     /Primary_Match="100.00%; Adjusted-Interval-0:0/0; GMF002
                     (<a href=""urn:local:.:7jj-d1yz4wq"">pGMF001</a>)"
                     /Alternative_Match="100.00%; Adjusted-Interval-0:0/0;
                     GMF002 (<a href=""urn:local:.:7o5-d1z2kwz"">Final L2 for
                     targeting PDS</a>)"
                     /Alternative_Match="100.00%; Adjusted-Interval-0:0/0;
                     GMF002 (<a href=""urn:local:.:12-inuhtxy"">pGMF002a</a>)"
                     /Alternative_Match="100.00%; Adjusted-Interval-0:0/0;
                     GMF002 (<a href=""urn:local:.:ix-eboo9ps"">pICSL4723 L2
                     backbone - pICSL11059 35Sp::HPTII:35St - pFH52
                     2x35Sp::SpCas9:NOSt - pGMF001 with PDS target1 - pGMF002
                     with PDS target2</a>)"
                     /Alternative_Match="100.00%; Adjusted-Interval-0:0/0;
                     GMF002 (<a href=""urn:local:.:7jr-d1yz7zq"">pGMF005</a>)"
                     /Alternative_Match="100.00%; Adjusted-Interval-0:0/0;
                     GMF002 (<a href=""urn:local:.:1d4-dvu4edz"">pICSL4723 L2
                     backbone - pGMF006 - pFH52 2x35Sp::SpCas9:NOSt - pGMF001
                     with PDS target1 - pGMF002 with PDS target2</a>)"
                     /Alternative_Match="100.00%; Adjusted-Interval-0:0/0;
                     GMF002 (<a href=""urn:local:.:7jv-d1yz8b0"">pGMF003 </a>)"
                     /Alternative_Match="100.00%; Adjusted-Interval-0:0/0;
                     GMF002 (<a href=""urn:local:.:7jn-d1yz5cw"">pGMF002</a>)"
                     /Alternative_Match="100.00%; Adjusted-Interval-0:0/0;
                     GMF002 (<a href=""urn:local:.:7jz-d1yz8pq"">pGMF004</a>)"
                     /Alternative_Match="100.00%; Adjusted-Interval-0:0/0;
                     GMF002 (<a href=""urn:local:.:1h-ib5wyr0"">pGMF001 with
                     integrated annealed primers</a>)"
                     /label="GMF002"
     rep_origin      1648..2279
                     /note="incP origin of replication"
                     /label="oriV"
     promoter        2366..2470
                     /gene="bla"
                     /label="AmpR promoter"
     CDS             2471..3331
                     /codon_start=1
                     /gene="bla"
                     /product="beta-lactamase"
                     /note="confers resistance to ampicillin, carbenicillin,
                     and related antibiotics"
                     /translation="MSIQHFRVALIPFFAAFCLPVFAHPETLVKVKDAEDQLGARVGY
                     IELDLNSGKILESFRPEERFPMMSTFKVLLCGAVLSRIDAGQEQLGRRIHYSQNDLVE
                     YSPVTEKHLTDGMTVRELCSAAITMSDNTAANLLLTTIGGPKELTAFLHNMGDHVTRL
                     DRWEPELNEAIPNDERDTTMPVAMATTLRKLLTGELLTLASRQQLIDWMEADKVAGPL
                     LRSALPAGWFIADKSGAGERGSRGIIAALGPDGKPSRIVVIYTTGSQATMDERNRQIA
                     EIGASLIKHW"
                     /label="AmpR"
     rep_origin      3502..4090
                     /direction="RIGHT"
                     /note="high-copy-number ColE1/pMB1/pBR322/pUC origin of 
                     replication"
                     /label="ori"
     CDS             4426..5574
                     /codon_start=1
                     /product="trans-acting replication protein that binds to 
                     and activates oriV"
                     /translation="MNRTFDRKAYRQELIDAGFSAEDAETIASRTVMRAPRETFQSVG
                     SMVQQATAKIERDSVQLAPPALPAPSAAVERSRRLEQEAAGLAKSMTIDTRGTMTTKK
                     RKTAGEDLAKQVSEAKQAALLKHTKQQIKEMQLSLFDIAPWPDTMRAMPNDTARSALF
                     TTRNKKIPREALQNKVIFHVNKDVKITYTGVELRADDDELVWQQVLEYAKRTPIGEPI
                     TFTFYELCQDLGWSINGRYYTKAEECLSRLQATAMGFTSDRVGHLESVSLLHRFRVLD
                     RGKKTSRCQVLIDEEIVVLFAGDHYTKFIWEKYRKLSPTARRMFDYFSSHREPYPLKL
                     ETFRLMCGSDSTRVKKWREQVGEACEELRGSGLVEHAWVNDDLVHCKR"
                     /label="trfA"
     primer_bind     5629..5654
                     /%GC="53.8"
                     /Hairpin_Tm="54.9"
                     /Self_Dimer_Tm="21.4"
                     /Tm="66.5"
                     /Sequence="GAACCCTGTGGTTGGCATGCACATAC"
                     /created_by="primer3"
                     /note="Derived using Geneious Prime 2024.0.7 'Annotate
                     from Database' based on nucleotide similarity"
                     /Transferred_From="GMF001"
                     /Transferred_Similarity="100.00%"
                     /Primary_Match="100.00%; Adjusted-Interval-0:0/0; <a
                     href=""urn:local:.:7om-d1z40ru"">GMF001</a>"
                     /Alternative_Match="100.00%; Adjusted-Interval-0:0/0;
                     GMF001 (<a href=""urn:local:.:7jj-d1yz4wq"">pGMF001</a>)"
                     /Alternative_Match="100.00%; Adjusted-Interval-0:0/0;
                     GMF001 (<a href=""urn:local:.:7o5-d1z2kwz"">Final L2 for
                     targeting PDS</a>)"
                     /Alternative_Match="100.00%; Adjusted-Interval-0:0/0;
                     GMF001 (<a href=""urn:local:.:12-inuhtxy"">pGMF002a</a>)"
                     /Alternative_Match="100.00%; Adjusted-Interval-0:0/0;
                     GMF001 (<a href=""urn:local:.:ix-eboo9ps"">pICSL4723 L2
                     backbone - pICSL11059 35Sp::HPTII:35St - pFH52
                     2x35Sp::SpCas9:NOSt - pGMF001 with PDS target1 - pGMF002
                     with PDS target2</a>)"
                     /Alternative_Match="100.00%; Adjusted-Interval-0:0/0;
                     GMF001 (<a href=""urn:local:.:7jr-d1yz7zq"">pGMF005</a>)"
                     /Alternative_Match="100.00%; Adjusted-Interval-0:0/0;
                     GMF001 (<a href=""urn:local:.:1d4-dvu4edz"">pICSL4723 L2
                     backbone - pGMF006 - pFH52 2x35Sp::SpCas9:NOSt - pGMF001
                     with PDS target1 - pGMF002 with PDS target2</a>)"
                     /Alternative_Match="100.00%; Adjusted-Interval-0:0/0;
                     GMF001 (<a href=""urn:local:.:7jv-d1yz8b0"">pGMF003 </a>)"
                     /Alternative_Match="100.00%; Adjusted-Interval-0:0/0;
                     GMF001 (<a href=""urn:local:.:7jn-d1yz5cw"">pGMF002</a>)"
                     /Alternative_Match="100.00%; Adjusted-Interval-0:0/0;
                     GMF001 (<a href=""urn:local:.:7jz-d1yz8pq"">pGMF004</a>)"
                     /label="GMF001"
     Misc._feature   5641..5768
                     /created_by="Florian"
                     /note="Derived using Geneious Prime 2024.0.7 'Annotate
                     from Database' based on nucleotide similarity"
                     /Transferred_From="pGMF001a_with_Arabidopsis_U6-26_promote
                     r"
                     /Transferred_Similarity="100.00%"
                     /Primary_Match="100.00%; Adjusted-Interval-0:0/0; RB short
                     (<a
                     href=""urn:local:.:n-hwkaxtn"">pGMF001a_with_Arabidopsis_U
                     6-26_promoter</a>)"
                     /Alternative_Match="100.00%; Adjusted-Interval-0:0/0; RB
                     short (<a href=""urn:local:.:7jj-d1yz4wq"">pGMF001</a>)"
                     /Alternative_Match="100.00%; Adjusted-Interval-0:0/0; RB
                     short (<a href=""urn:local:.:12-inuhtxy"">pGMF002a</a>)"
                     /Alternative_Match="100.00%; Adjusted-Interval-0:0/0; RB
                     short (<a href=""urn:local:.:7jr-d1yz7zq"">pGMF005</a>)"
                     /Alternative_Match="100.00%; Adjusted-Interval-0:0/0; RB
                     short (<a href=""urn:local:.:y-i5qen40"">pGMF001a</a>)"
                     /Alternative_Match="100.00%; Adjusted-Interval-0:0/0; RB
                     short (<a href=""urn:local:.:7jn-d1yz5cw"">pGMF002</a>)"
                     /Alternative_Match="100.00%; Adjusted-Interval-0:0/0; RB
                     short (<a href=""urn:local:.:7jz-d1yz8pq"">pGMF004</a>)"
                     /Alternative_Match="100.00%; Adjusted-Interval-0:0/0; RB
                     short (<a href=""urn:local:.:1h-ib5wyr0"">pGMF001 with
                     integrated annealed primers</a>)"
                     /Alternative_Match="100.00%; Adjusted-Interval-0:6/4; RB
                     (<a href=""urn:local:.:7o5-d1z2kwz"">Final L2 for
                     targeting PDS</a>)"
                     /Alternative_Match="100.00%; Adjusted-Interval-0:6/4; RB
                     (<a href=""urn:local:.:ix-eboo9ps"">pICSL4723 L2 backbone
                     - pICSL11059 35Sp::HPTII:35St - pFH52 2x35Sp::SpCas9:NOSt
                     - pGMF001 with PDS target1 - pGMF002 with PDS
                     target2</a>)"
                     /label="RB short"
     terminator      complement(5802..6054)
                     /note="nopaline synthase terminator and poly(A) signal"
                     /label="NOS terminator"
     primer_bind     complement(5991..6009)
                     /%GC="57.9"
                     /Hairpin_Tm="None"
                     /Self_Dimer_Tm="1.9"
                     /Tm="61.0"
                     /Sequence="GTTGCCGGTCTTGCGATGA"
                     /created_by="primer3"
                     /note="Derived using Geneious Prime 2024.0.7 'Annotate
                     from Database' based on nucleotide similarity"
                     /Transferred_From="GMF004"
                     /Transferred_Similarity="100.00%"
                     /Primary_Match="100.00%; Adjusted-Interval-0:0/0; <a
                     href=""urn:local:.:7qq-d1z4vfe"">GMF004</a>"
                     /Alternative_Match="100.00%; Adjusted-Interval-0:0/0;
                     GMF004 (<a href=""urn:local:.:7o5-d1z2kwz"">Final L2 for
                     targeting PDS</a>)"
                     /Alternative_Match="100.00%; Adjusted-Interval-0:0/0;
                     GMF004 (<a href=""urn:local:.:ix-eboo9ps"">pICSL4723 L2
                     backbone - pICSL11059 35Sp::HPTII:35St - pFH52
                     2x35Sp::SpCas9:NOSt - pGMF001 with PDS target1 - pGMF002
                     with PDS target2</a>)"
                     /Alternative_Match="100.00%; Adjusted-Interval-0:0/0;
                     GMF004 (<a href=""urn:local:.:1d4-dvu4edz"">pICSL4723 L2
                     backbone - pGMF006 - pFH52 2x35Sp::SpCas9:NOSt - pGMF001
                     with PDS target1 - pGMF002 with PDS target2</a>)"
                     /Alternative_Match="100.00%; Adjusted-Interval-0:0/0;
                     GMF004 (<a href=""urn:local:.:7jz-d1yz8pq"">pGMF004</a>)"
                     /label="GMF004"
     CDS             complement(6067..10206)
                     /codon_start=1
                     /product="Cas9 (Csn1) endonuclease from the Streptococcus
                     pyogenes Type II CRISPR/Cas system"
                     /note="generates RNA-guided double strand breaks in DNA"
                     /translation="MDKKYSIGLDIGTNSVGWAVITDEYKVPSKKFKVLGNTDRHSIK
                     KNLIGALLFDSGETAEATRLKRTARRRYTRRKNRICYLQEIFSNEMAKVDDSFFHRLE
                     ESFLVEEDKKHERHPIFGNIVDEVAYHEKYPTIYHLRKKLVDSTDKADLRLIYLALAH
                     MIKFRGHFLIEGDLNPDNSDVDKLFIQLVQTYNQLFEENPINASGVDAKAILSARLSK
                     SRRLENLIAQLPGEKKNGLFGNLIALSLGLTPNFKSNFDLAEDAKLQLSKDTYDDDLD
                     NLLAQIGDQYADLFLAAKNLSDAILLSDILRVNTEITKAPLSASMIKRYDEHHQDLTL
                     LKALVRQQLPEKYKEIFFDQSKNGYAGYIDGGASQEEFYKFIKPILEKMDGTEELLVK
                     LNREDLLRKQRTFDNGSIPHQIHLGELHAILRRQEDFYPFLKDNREKIEKILTFRIPY
                     YVGPLARGNSRFAWMTRKSEETITPWNFEEVVDKGASAQSFIERMTNFDKNLPNEKVL
                     PKHSLLYEYFTVYNELTKVKYVTEGMRKPAFLSGEQKKAIVDLLFKTNRKVTVKQLKE
                     DYFKKIECFDSVEISGVEDRFNASLGTYHDLLKIIKDKDFLDNEENEDILEDIVLTLT
                     LFEDREMIEERLKTYAHLFDDKVMKQLKRRRYTGWGRLSRKLINGIRDKQSGKTILDF
                     LKSDGFANRNFMQLIHDDSLTFKEDIQKAQVSGQGDSLHEHIANLAGSPAIKKGILQT
                     VKVVDELVKVMGRHKPENIVIEMARENQTTQKGQKNSRERMKRIEEGIKELGSQILKE
                     HPVENTQLQNEKLYLYYLQNGRDMYVDQELDINRLSDYDVDHIVPQSFLKDDSIDNKV
                     LTRSDKNRGKSDNVPSEEVVKKMKNYWRQLLNAKLITQRKFDNLTKAERGGLSELDKA
                     GFIKRQLVETRQITKHVAQILDSRMNTKYDENDKLIREVKVITLKSKLVSDFRKDFQF
                     YKVREINNYHHAHDAYLNAVVGTALIKKYPKLESEFVYGDYKVYDVRKMIAKSEQEIG
                     KATAKYFFYSNIMNFFKTEITLANGEIRKRPLIETNGETGEIVWDKGRDFATVRKVLS
                     MPQVNIVKKTEVQTGGFSKESILPKRNSDKLIARKKDWDPKKYGGFDSPTVAYSVLVV
                     AKVEKGKSKKLKSVKELLGITIMERSSFEKNPIDFLEAKGYKEVKKDLIIKLPKYSLF
                     ELENGRKRMLASAGELQKGNELALPSKYVNFLYLASHYEKLKGSPEDNEQKQLFVEQH
                     KHYLDEIIEQISEFSKRVILADANLDKVLSAYNKHRDKPIREQAENIIHLFTLTNLGA
                     PAAFKYFDTTIDRKRYTSTKEVLDATLIHQSITGLYETRIDLSQLGGD"
                     /label="Cas9"
     sig_peptide     complement(6070..6090)
                     /codon_start=1
                     /product="nuclear localization signal of SV40 (simian
                     virus 40) large T antigen"
                     /translation="PKKKRKV"
                     /modified_by="Florian"
                     /label="SV40 NLS"
     promoter        complement(10215..1426)
                     /created_by="Florian"
                     /label="OsUbi promoter"
ORIGIN      
        1 aactcaacct aaagatttta acctaacgag ctattcatct attggaacaa tatcagaaca
       61 atcccatccg aactaagcac aaataagtaa aactaaatct gatcacaaaa ctcaaactat
      121 gtggcaggat caaaacataa ctgtgaacta ctcttattat ccatcattag ggtaatatat
      181 cgaaacaatc cccatctgac acatcattag ggtaatatat cgaaacaatc cccatctgac
      241 acatcattag ggtaatatat cgaaacaatc cccatctgac agaacaatct caaaaccaat
      301 ccatctatta gatcgatata aataacacag atccctacct cgattctcac gaaaccctaa
      361 atcaatgaga gattaagagg attaccctaa aatcgcacga aaccgtaact cgattaagag
      421 gtggatcacc ctaaaatcgc acgaaaccct gagagattga gactaactcg cacgggatcc
      481 tcctacgctt tccaccacga gcatcaaaat cgcgagatta gacgggcacc acgagagatt
      541 cgaggattag gacgaggtga ttgattagtt accttgacga ggcgattaga gaacgcaaag
      601 cttcgctccc cctccccttc ggtcgattcg actcgctatg cgattaatgg agagaaaacc
      661 tctctatata aagcgtgggc aaggcggtgc gaggcagcat ccggtgcggt caccgccacg
      721 cgtacggccc aatggcagca ccacacgtgt ccatgtagtt ggaggcgcga cacgtgtccg
      781 gtcccggtac gaccatccag acggtgcccg gaaccaactc cgcgtcaggt catgccgcct
      841 ctctttgacg aagtcggcat gcctgatcaa gaccgtacgt ttccgatcca acgatcagga
      901 aacatcgtac ttgatctgct ataagctgcg tgtgggcctt aataatcctc tggggaaata
      961 tttgtgggct gaaatgaacg ggatattggg cctagacaaa ccagggccca tgaattttac
     1021 ggcccaatag attgttgaca cctaattggc taagcccaac tcgcgcactc tgaccaaccg
     1081 atcggaagtt cgcgtccacg ccgccctgct cctccgtcgc cgccggctcg gcggctgacc
     1141 cccgcgccgc cgcaccagct gcgcgcgcgc gcgcgcgcgc ccccaccacc gcggcctctc
     1201 cctcccacgc gcagagggca cgggcagagg ccgccgcggc gccgtactcg ccggcgcttc
     1261 gtcggcctcg gcctcgggtc gaggccggtg gcggggcctc gtcagatcgc cccccttcct
     1321 gtgcagtaag tatttcccac ggacccaata tggattcgtt gttctaatcg atagctgcta
     1381 tcagagatgg gttcttctgc gtgatttacc tgttcttcac atcctccaag cttgaattct
     1441 tgcttgtctt cacagagtgg ggcccactgc atccacccca gtacattaaa aacgtccgca
     1501 atgtgttatt aagttgtcta agcgtcaatt tgtttacacc acaatatatc ctgccaccag
     1561 ccagccaaca gctccccgac cggcagctcg gcacaaaatc accactcgat acaggcagcc
     1621 catcagtcag atcaggatct cctttgcgac gctcaccggg ctggttgccc tcgccgctgg
     1681 gctggcggcc gtctatggcc ctgcaaacgc gccagaaacg ccgtcgaagc cgtgtgcgag
     1741 acaccgcggc cgccggcgtt gtggatacct cgcggaaaac ttggccctca ctgacagatg
     1801 aggggcggac gttgacactt gaggggccga ctcacccggc gcggcgttga cagatgaggg
     1861 gcaggctcga tttcggccgg cgacgtggag ctggccagcc tcgcaaatcg gcgaaaacgc
     1921 ctgattttac gcgagtttcc cacagatgat gtggacaagc ctggggataa gtgccctgcg
     1981 gtattgacac ttgaggggcg cgactactga cagatgaggg gcgcgatcct tgacacttga
     2041 ggggcagagt gctgacagat gaggggcgca cctattgaca tttgaggggc tgtccacagg
     2101 cagaaaatcc agcatttgca agggtttccg cccgtttttc ggccaccgct aacctgtctt
     2161 ttaacctgct tttaaaccaa tatttataaa ccttgttttt aaccagggct gcgccctgtg
     2221 cgcgtgaccg cgcacgccga aggggggtgc ccccccttct cgaaccctcc cggcccgcta
     2281 acgcgggcct cccatccccc caggggctgc gcccctcggc cgcgaacggc ctcaccccaa
     2341 aaatggcagc gctggccaat tcgtgcgcgg aacccctatt tgtttatttt tctaaataca
     2401 ttcaaatatg tatccgctca tgagacaata accttgataa atgcttcaat aatattgaaa
     2461 aaggaagagt atgagtattc aacatttccg tgtcgccctt attccctttt ttgcggcatt
     2521 ttgccttcct gtttttgctc acccagaaac gctggtgaaa gtaaaagatg ctgaagatca
     2581 gttgggtgca cgagtgggtt acatcgaact ggatctcaac agcggtaaga tccttgagag
     2641 ttttcgcccc gaagaacgtt ttccaatgat gagcactttt aaagttctgc tatgtggcgc
     2701 ggtattatcc cgtattgacg ccgggcaaga gcaactcggt cgccgcatac actattctca
     2761 gaatgacttg gttgagtact caccagtcac agaaaagcat cttacggatg gcatgacagt
     2821 aagagaatta tgcagtgctg ccataaccat gagtgataac actgcggcca acttacttct
     2881 gacaacgatc ggaggaccga aggagctaac cgcttttttg cacaacatgg gggatcatgt
     2941 aactcgcctt gatcgttggg aaccggagct gaatgaagcc ataccaaacg acgagcgtga
     3001 caccacgatg cctgtagcaa tggcaacaac gttgcgcaaa ctattaactg gcgaactact
     3061 tactctagct tcccggcaac aattaataga ctggatggag gcggataaag ttgcaggacc
     3121 acttctgcgc tcggcccttc cggctggctg gtttattgct gataaatctg gagccggtga
     3181 gcgtggttct cgcggtatca ttgcagcact ggggccagat ggtaagccct cccgtatcgt
     3241 agttatctac acgacgggga gtcaggcaac tatggatgaa cgaaatagac agatcgctga
     3301 gataggtgcc tcactgatta agcattggta actgtcagac caagtttact catatatact
     3361 ttagattgat ttaaaacttc atttttaatt taaaaggatc taggtgaaga tcctttttga
     3421 taatctcatg accaaaatcc cttaacgtga gttttcgttc cactgagcgt cagaccccgt
     3481 agaaaagatc aaaggatctt cttgagatcc tttttttctg cgcgtaatct gctgcttgca
     3541 aacaaaaaaa ccaccgctac cagcggtggt ttgtttgccg gatcaagagc taccaactct
     3601 ttttccgaag gtaactggct tcagcagagc gcagatacca aatactgttc ttctagtgta
     3661 gccgtagtta ggccaccact tcaagaactc tgtagcaccg cctacatacc tcgctctgct
     3721 aatcctgtta ccagtggctg ctgccagtgg cgataagtcg tgtcttaccg ggttggactc
     3781 aagacgatag ttaccggata aggcgcagcg gtcgggctga acggggggtt cgtgcacaca
     3841 gcccagcttg gagcgaacga cctacaccga actgagatac ctacagcgtg agctatgaga
     3901 aagcgccacg cttcccgaag ggagaaaggc ggacaggtat ccggtaagcg gcagggtcgg
     3961 aacaggagag cgcacgaggg agcttccagg gggaaacgcc tggtatcttt atagtcctgt
     4021 cgggtttcgc cacctctgac ttgagcgtcg atttttgtga tgctcgtcag gggggcggag
     4081 cctatggaaa aacgccagca acgcggcctt tttacggttc ctggcagatc ctagatgtgg
     4141 cgcaacgatg ccggcgacaa gcaggagcgc accgacttct tccgcatcaa gtgttttggc
     4201 tctcaggccg aggcccacgg caagtatttg ggcaaggggt cgctggtatt cgtgcagggc
     4261 aagattcgga ataccaagta cgagaaggac ggccagacgg tctacgggac cgacttcatt
     4321 gccgataagg tggattatct ggacaccaag gcaccaggcg ggtcaaatca ggaataaggg
     4381 cacattgccc cggcgtgagt cggggcaatc ccgcaaggag ggtgaatgaa tcggacgttt
     4441 gaccggaagg catacaggca agaactgatc gacgcggggt tttccgccga ggatgccgaa
     4501 accatcgcaa gccgcaccgt catgcgtgcg ccccgcgaaa ccttccagtc cgtcggctcg
     4561 atggtccagc aagctacggc caagatcgag cgcgacagcg tgcaactggc tccccctgcc
     4621 ctgcccgcgc catcggccgc cgtggagcgt tcgcgtcgtc ttgaacagga ggcggcaggt
     4681 ttggcgaagt cgatgaccat cgacacgcga ggaactatga cgaccaagaa gcgaaaaacc
     4741 gccggcgagg acctggcaaa acaggtcagc gaggccaagc aggccgcgtt gctgaaacac
     4801 acgaagcagc agatcaagga aatgcagctt tccttgttcg atattgcgcc gtggccggac
     4861 acgatgcgag cgatgccaaa cgacacggcc cgctctgccc tgttcaccac gcgcaacaag
     4921 aaaatcccgc gcgaggcgct gcaaaacaag gtcattttcc acgtcaacaa ggacgtgaag
     4981 atcacctaca ccggcgtcga gctgcgggcc gacgatgacg aactggtgtg gcagcaggtg
     5041 ttggagtacg cgaagcgcac ccctatcggc gagccgatca ccttcacgtt ctacgagctt
     5101 tgccaggacc tgggctggtc gatcaatggc cggtattaca cgaaggccga ggaatgcctg
     5161 tcgcgcctac aggcgacggc gatgggcttc acgtccgacc gcgttgggca cctggaatcg
     5221 gtgtcgctgc tgcaccgctt ccgcgtcctg gaccgtggca agaaaacgtc ccgttgccag
     5281 gtcctgatcg acgaggaaat cgtcgtgctg tttgctggcg accactacac gaaattcata
     5341 tgggagaagt accgcaagct gtcgccgacg gcccgacgga tgttcgacta tttcagctcg
     5401 caccgggagc cgtacccgct caagctggaa accttccgcc tcatgtgcgg atcggattcc
     5461 acccgcgtga agaagtggcg cgagcaggtc ggcgaagcct gcgaagagtt gcgaggcagc
     5521 ggcctggtgg aacacgcctg ggtcaatgat gacctggtgc attgcaaacg ctagggcctt
     5581 gtggggtcag ttccggctgg gggttcagca gccagcgcct gatctgggga accctgtggt
     5641 tggcatgcac atacaaatgg acgaacggat aaaccttttc acgccctttt aaatatccga
     5701 ttattctaat aaacgctctt ttctcttagg tttacccgcc aatatatcct gtcaaacact
     5761 gatagtttaa accacttcgt gcagaagaca atagtagcgt cgatctagta acatagatga
     5821 caccgcgcgc gataatttat cctagtttgc gcgctatatt ttgttttcta tcgcgtatta
     5881 aatgtataat tgcgggactc taatcataaa aacccatctc ataaataacg tcatgcatta
     5941 catgttaatt attacatgct taacgtaatt caacagaaat tatatgataa tcatcgcaag
     6001 accggcaaca ggattcaatc ttaagaaact ttattgccaa atgtttgaac gatctgcttg
     6061 acaagctcac accttcctct tcttcttggg gtcagccctg ctgtctccac cgagctgaga
     6121 gaggtcgatt cttgtttcat agagccccgt aattgactga tgaatcagtg tggcgtccag
     6181 gacctccttt gtagaggtgt accgctttct gtctatggtg gtgtcgaagt acttgaaggc
     6241 tgcaggcgcg cccaagttgg tcagagtaaa caagtggata atgttttctg cctgctccct
     6301 gatgggctta tccctgtgct tattgtaagc agaaagcacc ttatcgaggt tagcgtcggc
     6361 gaggatcact cttttggaga attcgcttat ttgctcgatg atctcatcaa ggtagtgttt
     6421 gtgttgttcc acgaacagct gcttctgctc attatcttcg ggagatcctt tgagcttttc
     6481 atagtggctg gccagataca agaaattaac gtatttagag ggcagtgcca gctcgttacc
     6541 tttctgcagc tcgcccgcac tagcgagcat tcgtttccgg ccgttttcaa gctcaaagag
     6601 agagtacttg ggaagcttaa tgatgaggtc ttttttgacc tctttatatc ctttcgcctc
     6661 gagaaagtcg atggggtttt tttcgaagct tgatcgctcc atgattgtga tgcccagcag
     6721 ttccttgacg cttttgagtt ttttagactt ccctttctcc actttggcca caaccagtac
     6781 actgtaagcg actgtaggag aatcgaatcc gccgtatttc ttggggtccc aatctttttt
     6841 gcgtgcgatc agcttgtcgc tgttcctttt cgggaggata ctttccttgg agaagcctcc
     6901 ggtctgtact tcggtctttt taacgatgtt cacctgcggc atggacagga ccttccggac
     6961 tgtcgcgaaa tccctaccct tgtcccacac gatttctcct gtttctccgt ttgtttcgat
     7021 aagtggtcgc ttccgaatct ctccattggc cagtgtaatc tcggtcttga aaaaattcat
     7081 aatattgctg taaaagaagt acttagcggt ggccttgcct atttcctgct cagactttgc
     7141 gatcattttc ctaacatcgt acactttata gtctccgtaa acaaattcag attcaagctt
     7201 gggatatttt ttgataagtg cagtgcctac cactgcattc aggtaggcat catgcgcatg
     7261 gtggtaattg ttgatctctc tcaccttata aaactgaaag tcctttctga aatctgaaac
     7321 cagcttagac ttcagagtaa taactttcac ctctcgaatc agtttgtcat tttcatcgta
     7381 cttggtgttc atgcgtgaat cgagaatttg ggccacgtgc ttggtgatct ggcgtgtctc
     7441 aacaagctgc cttttgatga agccggcttt atccaactca gacaggccac ctcgttcagc
     7501 cttagtcaga ttatcgaact tccgttgtgt gatcagtttg gcgttcagca gctgccgcca
     7561 ataatttttc attttcttga caacttcttc tgaggggacg ttatcactct tccctctatt
     7621 tttatcggat cttgtcaaca ctttattatc aatagaatca tctttgagaa aagactgggg
     7681 cacgatatga tccacgtcgt agtcggagag ccgattgatg tccagttcct gatccacgta
     7741 catgtccctg ccgttctgca ggtagtacag gtagagcttc tcattctgaa gctgggtgtt
     7801 ttcaactggg tgttccttaa ggatttggga ccccagttct tttataccct cttcaatcct
     7861 cttcatcctt tccctactgt tcttctgtcc cttctgggta gtttggttct ctcgggccat
     7921 ctcgataacg atattctcgg gcttatgcct tcccattact ttgacgagtt catccacgac
     7981 cttaacggtc tgcagtattc cctttttgat agctgggcta cctgcaagat tagcgatgtg
     8041 ctcgtggaga ctgtccccct ggccagaaac ttgtgctttc tggatgtcct ccttaaaggt
     8101 gagagagtca tcatggatca actgcatgaa gttccggttg gcaaatccat cggacttaag
     8161 aaaatccagg attgtctttc cactctgctt gtctcggatc ccattgatca gttttcttga
     8221 cagccgcccc catcctgtat atcggcgcct cttgagctgt ttcatgactt tgtcgtcgaa
     8281 gagatgagcg taagttttca agcgttcttc aatcatctcc ctatcttcaa acaacgtaag
     8341 ggtgaggaca atgtcctcaa gaatgtcctc gttctcctca ttgtccagga agtccttgtc
     8401 tttaatgatt ttcaggagat cgtgatacgt tcccagggat gcgttgaagc gatcctccac
     8461 tccgctgatt tcaacagagt cgaaacattc aatctttttg aaataatctt ctttgagctg
     8521 tttcacggta actttccggt tcgtcttgaa gaggaggtcc acgatagctt tcttctgctc
     8581 tccagacagg aatgctggct ttctcatccc ttctgtgacg tatttgacct tggtgagctc
     8641 gttataaact gtgaagtact cgtacagcag agagtgttta ggaagcacct tttcgttagg
     8701 cagattttta tcaaagttag tcatcctttc gatgaaggac tgggcagagg cccccttatc
     8761 cacgacttcc tcgaagttcc agggagtgat agtctcttct gatttgcgag tcatccacgc
     8821 gaatctggaa tttccccggg cgagggggcc tacatagtag ggtatccgaa atgtgaggat
     8881 tttctcaatc ttttccctgt tatctttcaa aaaggggtag aaatcctctt gccgcctgag
     8941 gatagcgtgc agttcgccca ggtgaatctg gtgggggatg cttccattgt cgaaagtgcg
     9001 ctgtttgcgc aacagatctt ctctgttaag ctttaccagc agctcctcgg tgccgtccat
     9061 tttttccaag atgggcttaa taaatttgta aaattcctcc tggcttgctc cgccgtcaat
     9121 gtatccggcg tagccatttt tagactgatc gaagaaaatt tccttgtact tctcaggcag
     9181 ttgctgtctg acaagggcct tcagcaaagt caagtcttgg tggtgctcat catagcgctt
     9241 gatcatacta gcgctcagcg gagctttggt gatctccgtg ttcactcgca gaatatcact
     9301 cagcagaatg gcgtctgaca ggttctttgc cgccaaaaaa aggtctgcgt actggtcgcc
     9361 gatctgggcc agcagattgt cgagatcatc atcgtaggtg tctttgctca gttgaagctt
     9421 ggcatcttcg gccaggtcga agttagattt aaagttgggg gtcagcccga gtgacagggc
     9481 gataagatta ccaaacaggc cgttcttctt ctccccaggg agctgtgcga tgaggttttc
     9541 gagccgccgg gatttggaca gcctagcgct caggattgct ttggcgtcaa ctccggatgc
     9601 gttgatcggg ttctcttcga aaagctgatt gtaagtctga accagttgga taaagagttt
     9661 gtcgacatcg ctgttgtctg ggttcaggtc cccctcgatg aggaagtgtc cccgaaattt
     9721 gatcatatgc gccagcgcga gatagatcaa ccgcaagtca gccttatcag tactgtctac
     9781 aagcttcttc ctcagatgat atatggttgg gtacttttca tggtacgcca cctcgtccac
     9841 gatattgcca aagattgggt ggcgctcgtg ctttttatcc tcctccacca aaaaggactc
     9901 ctccagccta tggaagaaag agtcatccac cttagccatc tcattactaa agatctcctg
     9961 caggtagcag atccgattct ttctgcgggt atatctgcgc cgtgctgttc ttttgagccg
    10021 cgtggcttcg gccgtctccc cggagtcgaa caggagggcg ccaatgaggt tcttctttat
    10081 gctgtggcga tcggtattgc ccagaacttt gaattttttg ctcggcacct tgtactcgtc
    10141 cgtaatgacg gcccagccga cgctgtttgt gccgatatcg agcccaatgg agtacttctt
    10201 gtccatttat ctggatctgg aagaggcaag aaaggattgg aattaacata ggtaaaaaaa
    10261 agcagctgga gaataagttg gcaccagatc ctacgatatc ggtactgtca gctcaaaata
    10321 gatgaacata tcaatcacat catactacac tacaattgga cagcatcatt aatcataaga
    10381 gcgctgctca cagctcacac cacatcaaca agcaacaacc aaaaatatct tcagataata
    10441 acaaaactga cataagtaac tacaggacaa cagatctatg taagaacaca gaataaagcc
    10501 acctagttct agcatctgac agatttgatt tgcacgagta aagcaaataa aacgggtaaa
    10561 aaaacacagt acaacatcag cactacagtt caactaggca aagagccaga tacaatacag
    10621 attaaattga ccttagaacc caagctctac agttcaagta ggtgtacacg atacagatgt
    10681 aattctctaa cccagctcca cacaattcca atccaaatcc aggggaaaaa aactaagaac
    10741 acaattccaa tccaaatcca gaggaaataa actatgtgtc gcct
//
