# Supplementary material for: Developing a Molecular Toolkit to ENABLE all to apply CRISPR/Cas9-based Gene Editing in planta
Source: bioRxiv preprint, doi:10.1101/2025.11.09.687425, version 2 (2025-11-13)
Supplement: Supplementary File 1 - Vector Sequences [file 687425_file03.zip › Vector sequences/Exemplary assembled CRISPR vectors/Exemplary final CRISPR vector for stable dicot transformation.gb]

LOCUS       Exemplary_final_CRISPR_vector_for_stable_dicot_transformation       14732 bp    DNA     circular UNA 31-JUL-2025
DEFINITION  .
ACCESSION   urn.local...9w-jh6kieg
VERSION     urn.local...9w-jh6kieg
KEYWORDS    .
SOURCE      
  ORGANISM  .
FEATURES             Location/Qualifiers
     Fragment        11..2887
                     /Source_Sequence="referenceToDocument:
                     urn:local:.:q9-je0751q@20.8#0#6AE035CAB7EDDC5AA9A3BA86C049
                     DCC3 label: pGMF5"
                     /Cloning_Method="Golden Gate Cloning"
                     /Enzymes="BbsI"
                     /Fragment_Type="Insert"
                     /label="pGMF5 (insert 1)"
     ligation        11..14
                     /label="Ligation"
     promoter        31..1368
                     /vntifkey=29
                     /modified_by="Florian"
                     /label="Promoter, 35S (Cauliflower Mosaic Virus)"
     5'_UTR          1385..1446
                     /vntifkey=52
                     /modified_by="Florian"
                     /label="TMV Omega"
     CDS             join(1456..1794,1985..2671)
                     /vntifkey=4
                     /modified_by="Florian"
                     /label="CDS hygromycin phophotransferase II (Escherichia
                     coli)"
     Intron          1795..1984
                     /vntifkey=15
                     /label="Intron_1"
     terminator      2676..2879
                     /vntifkey=43
                     /modified_by="Florian"
                     /label="3' untranslated region and terminator, 35S
                     (Cauliflower Mosaic Virus)"
     primer_bind     2736..2755
                     /%GC="40.0"
                     /Hairpin_Tm="None"
                     /Self_Dimer_Tm="None"
                     /Tm="51.2"
                     /annotation_group="1214697635469400449eed46-1892-45f5-9415
                     -68f4d3adfd51"
                     /created_by="primer3"
                     /Sequence="AGATAAGGGAATTAGGGTTC"
                     /Mismatches=0
                     /#_Local_Off-target_Sites=0
                     /Local_Off-target="pGMF5"
                     /label="GMF003"
     ligation        2884..2887
                     /label="Ligation"
     Fragment        2884..8862
                     /Source_Sequence="referenceToDocument:
                     urn:local:.:q3-je0751q@24.13#0#7D758C0B9FAB053FA13BEA89977
                     FEDE2 label: pGMF4"
                     /Cloning_Method="Golden Gate Cloning"
                     /Enzymes="BbsI"
                     /Fragment_Type="Insert"
                     /label="pGMF4 (insert 2)"
     promoter        2904..4230
                     /modified_by="hahnf"
                     /label="UBIQUITIN10 promoter + 5'UTR (Arabidopsis
                     thaliana)"
     CDS             4232..8368
                     /modified_by="hahnf"
                     /label="SpCas9 (Arabidopsis optimized)"
     sig_peptide     8348..8368
                     /created_by="hahnf"
                     /label="SV40 NLS"
     Stop_codon      8369..8371
                     /created_by="hahnf"
                     /modified_by="hahnf"
                     /label="Stop"
     terminator      8378..8846
                     /created_by="hahnf"
                     /label="Pea 3A terminator"
     ligation        8859..8862
                     /label="Ligation"
     Fragment        8859..9450
                     /Source_Sequence="referenceToDocument:
                     urn:local:.:k-jh6j6y1@36.16#0#FEEBD78A8FFE2144C868B90BEC79
                     4BB0 label: pGMF1-D with integrated annealed primer pair
                     1"
                     /Cloning_Method="Golden Gate Cloning"
                     /Enzymes="BbsI"
                     /Fragment_Type="Insert"
                     /label="pGMF1-D with integrated annealed primer pair 1
                     (insert 3)"
     Promoter        8879..9326
                     /Application_Notes="Pol III promoter; drives expression
                     ofsmall RNAs."
                     /Full_Name="AtU6-26"
                     /References="<a href= target=_blank>Journal of
                     IntegrativePlant Biology. 49: 222 (2007)</a>; <a
                     href=target=_blank>Cell Res. 23: 1229 (2013)</a>"
                     /Subtype="Pol III promoter"
                     /__SeqFeature__="True"
                     /__level__=1
                     /description="Arabidopsis U6-26 gene promoter"
                     /name="AtU6-26"
                     /note="color: #0375bb; direction: RIGHT"
                     /official_designation="AtU6-26"
                     /uuid="677a7091815142ee91b04b1347c6b35e"
                     /label="AtU6-26"
     misc_feature    9328..9347
                     /created_by="Florian"
                     /modified_by="Florian"
                     /label="20 bp target site 1"
     misc_RNA        9348..9433
                     /created_by="Florian"
                     /label="improved sgRNA backbone (Dang et al., 2015)"
     terminator      9434..9442
                     /created_by="Florian"
                     /modified_by="Florian"
                     /label="PolyT"
     ligation        9447..9450
                     /label="Ligation"
     Fragment        9447..10038
                     /Source_Sequence="referenceToDocument:
                     urn:local:.:18-jh6j9no@21.10#0#00DBA7FD6EB9FC26B80CE3C8CED
                     0603E label: pGMF2-D with integrated annealed primer pair
                     2"
                     /Cloning_Method="Golden Gate Cloning"
                     /Enzymes="BbsI"
                     /Fragment_Type="Insert"
                     /label="pGMF2-D with integrated annealed primer pair 2
                     (insert 4)"
     promoter        9467..9914
                     /SerialCloner_Color="&hFF7F00"
                     /SerialCloner_Show="True"
                     /SerialCloner_Protect="True"
                     /SerialCloner_Arrow="True"
                     /modified_by="hahnf"
                     /note="Derived using Geneious Prime 2024.0.7 'Annotate
                     from Database' based on nucleotide similarity"
                     /Transferred_From="pGMF001a_with_Arabidopsis_U6-26_promote
                     r"
                     /Transferred_Similarity="100.00%"
                     /Primary_Match="100.00%; Adjusted-Interval-0:0/0; AtU6-26p
                     (<a
                     href=""urn:local:.:n-hwkaxtn"">pGMF001a_with_Arabidopsis_U
                     6-26_promoter</a>)"
                     /Alternative_Match="100.00%; Adjusted-Interval-0:0/0;
                     AtU6-26p (<a
                     href=""urn:local:.:j-hwkax9k"">pGMF002a_with_Arabidopsis_U
                     6-26_promoter</a>)"
                     /Alternative_Match="100.00%; Adjusted-Interval-0:0/-1;
                     AtU6-26 (<a href=""urn:local:.:y-i5qen40"">pGMF001a</a>)"
                     /label="AtU6-26p"
     misc_feature    9916..9935
                     /created_by="Florian"
                     /modified_by="Florian"
                     /label="20 bp target site 2"
     misc_RNA        9936..10021
                     /created_by="Florian"
                     /note="Derived using Geneious Prime 2024.0.7 'Annotate
                     from Database' based on nucleotide similarity"
                     /Transferred_From="pGMF001a_with_Arabidopsis_U6-26_promote
                     r"
                     /Transferred_Similarity="100.00%"
                     /Primary_Match="100.00%; Adjusted-Interval-0:0/0; improved
                     sgRNA backbone (Dang et al., 2015) (<a
                     href=""urn:local:.:n-hwkaxtn"">pGMF001a_with_Arabidopsis_U
                     6-26_promoter</a>)"
                     /Alternative_Match="100.00%; Adjusted-Interval-0:0/0;
                     improved sgRNA backbone (Dang et al., 2015) (<a
                     href=""urn:local:.:7jj-d1yz4wq"">pGMF001</a>)"
                     /Alternative_Match="100.00%; Adjusted-Interval-0:0/0;
                     improved sgRNA backbone (Dang et al., 2015) (<a
                     href=""urn:local:.:j-hwkax9k"">pGMF002a_with_Arabidopsis_U
                     6-26_promoter</a>)"
                     /Alternative_Match="100.00%; Adjusted-Interval-0:0/0;
                     improved sgRNA backbone (Dang et al., 2015) (<a
                     href=""urn:local:.:ix-eboo9ps"">pICSL4723 L2 backbone -
                     pICSL11059 35Sp::HPTII:35St - pFH52 2x35Sp::SpCas9:NOSt -
                     pGMF001 with PDS target1 - pGMF002 with PDS target2</a>)"
                     /Alternative_Match="100.00%; Adjusted-Interval-0:0/0;
                     improved sgRNA backbone (Dang et al., 2015) (<a
                     href=""urn:local:.:ix-eboo9ps"">pICSL4723 L2 backbone -
                     pICSL11059 35Sp::HPTII:35St - pFH52 2x35Sp::SpCas9:NOSt -
                     pGMF001 with PDS target1 - pGMF002 with PDS target2</a>)"
                     /Alternative_Match="100.00%; Adjusted-Interval-0:0/0;
                     improved sgRNA backbone (Dang et al., 2015) (<a
                     href=""urn:local:.:1d4-dvu4edz"">pICSL4723 L2 backbone -
                     pGMF006 - pFH52 2x35Sp::SpCas9:NOSt - pGMF001 with PDS
                     target1 - pGMF002 with PDS target2</a>)"
                     /Alternative_Match="100.00%; Adjusted-Interval-0:0/0;
                     improved sgRNA backbone (Dang et al., 2015) (<a
                     href=""urn:local:.:1d4-dvu4edz"">pICSL4723 L2 backbone -
                     pGMF006 - pFH52 2x35Sp::SpCas9:NOSt - pGMF001 with PDS
                     target1 - pGMF002 with PDS target2</a>)"
                     /Alternative_Match="100.00%; Adjusted-Interval-0:0/0;
                     improved sgRNA backbone (Dang et al., 2015) (<a
                     href=""urn:local:.:y-i5qen40"">pGMF001a</a>)"
                     /Alternative_Match="100.00%; Adjusted-Interval-0:0/0;
                     improved sgRNA backbone (Dang et al., 2015) (<a
                     href=""urn:local:.:7jn-d1yz5cw"">pGMF002</a>)"
                     /Alternative_Match="100.00%; Adjusted-Interval-0:0/0;
                     improved sgRNA backbone (Dang et al., 2015) (<a
                     href=""urn:local:.:1h-ib5wyr0"">pGMF001 with integrated
                     annealed primers</a>)"
                     /label="improved sgRNA backbone (Dang et al., 2015)"
     terminator      10022..10030
                     /created_by="Florian"
                     /label="PolyT"
     Fragment        10035..14
                     /Source_Sequence="referenceToDocument:
                     urn:local:.:q8-je0751q@41.23#0#4E176BE1B9038EF829D16C873CB
                     33D84 label: pGMF3"
                     /Cloning_Method="Golden Gate Cloning"
                     /Enzymes="BbsI"
                     /Fragment_Type="Backbone"
                     /label="pGMF3 (backbone)"
     ligation        10035..10038
                     /label="Ligation"
     Misc._feature   complement(10052..10177)
                     /note="RB"
                     /note="color: #a6acb3; direction: LEFT"
                     /ApEinfo_fwdcolor="pink"
                     /ApEinfo_revcolor="pink"
                     /ApEinfo_graphicformat="arrow_data {{0 1 2 0 0 -1} {} 0}"
                     /modified_by="Florian"
                     /label="RB"
     primer_bind     complement(10170..10195)
                     /%GC="53.8"
                     /Hairpin_Tm="54.9"
                     /Self_Dimer_Tm="21.4"
                     /Tm="66.5"
                     /annotation_group="1214696642436900ba2277bb-5670-4f56-97d0
                     -ed58d965bfc5"
                     /created_by="primer3"
                     /Sequence="GAACCCTGTGGTTGGCATGCACATAC"
                     /Mismatches=0
                     /#_Local_Off-target_Sites=0
                     /Local_Off-target="pGMF3"
                     /label="GMF001"
     CDS             12961..13752
                     /codon_start=1
                     /note="NPTII"
                     /note="color: #993366"
                     /translation="MAKMRISPELKKLIEKYRCVKDTEGMSPAKVYKLVGENENLYLK
                     MTDSRYKGTTYDVEREKDMMLWLEGKLPVPKVLHFERHDGWSNLLMSEADGVLCSEEY
                     EDEQSPEKIIELYAECIRLFHSIDISDCPYTNSLDSRLAELDYLLNNDLADVDCENWE
                     EDTPFKDPRELYDFLKTEKPEEELVFSHGDLGDSNIFVKDGKVSGFIDLGRSGRADKW
                     YDIA FCVRSLREDIGEEQYVELFFDLLGIKPDWEKIKYYILLDELF"
                     /ApEinfo_fwdcolor="pink"
                     /ApEinfo_revcolor="pink"
                     /ApEinfo_graphicformat="arrow_data {{0 1 2 0 0 -1} {} 0}"
                     /label="NPTII"
     rep_origin      13915..14529
                     /note="rep - pMB1"
                     /note="color: #a6acb3"
                     /ApEinfo_fwdcolor="pink"
                     /ApEinfo_revcolor="pink"
                     /ApEinfo_graphicformat="arrow_data {{0 1 2 0 0 -1} {} 0}"
                     /modified_by="Florian"
                     /label="rep - pMB1"
     Misc._feature   14581..14731
                     /note="LB"
                     /note="color: #a6acb3; direction: LEFT"
                     /ApEinfo_fwdcolor="pink"
                     /ApEinfo_revcolor="pink"
                     /ApEinfo_graphicformat="arrow_data {{0 1 2 0 0 -1} {} 0}"
                     /modified_by="Florian"
                     /label="LB"
     primer_bind     14646..14669
                     /%GC="50.0"
                     /Hairpin_Tm="None"
                     /Self_Dimer_Tm="None"
                     /Tm="61.3"
                     /annotation_group="12146967239314005dff9728-7493-468c-a8ad
                     -ae573ac8be03"
                     /created_by="primer3"
                     /Sequence="CTGGTGGCAGGATATATTGTGGTG"
                     /Mismatches=0
                     /#_Local_Off-target_Sites=0
                     /Local_Off-target="pGMF3"
                     /label="GMF002"
ORIGIN      
        1 gaacactctg tgccgaattc ggatccggag gaattccaat cccacaaaaa tctgagctta
       61 acagcacagt tgctcctctc agagcagaat cgggtattca acaccctcat atcaactact
      121 acgttgtgta taacggtcca catgccggta tatacgatga ctggggttgt acaaaggcgg
      181 caacaaacgg cgttcccgga gttgcacaca agaaatttgc cactattaca gaggcaagag
      241 cagcagctga cgcgtacaca acaagtcagc aaacagacag gttgaacttc atccccaaag
      301 gagaagctca actcaagccc aagagctttg ctaaggccct aacaagccca ccaaagcaaa
      361 aagcccactg gctcacgcta ggaaccaaaa ggcccagcag tgatccagcc ccaaaagaga
      421 tctcctttgc cccggagatt acaatggacg atttcctcta tctttacgat ctaggaagga
      481 agttcgaagg tgaaggtgac gacactatgt tcaccactga taatgagaag gttagcctct
      541 tcaatttcag aaagaatgct gacccacaga tggttagaga ggcctacgca gcaagtctca
      601 tcaagacgat ctacccgagt aacaatctcc aggagatcaa ataccttccc aagaaggtta
      661 aagatgcagt caaaagattc aggactaatt gcatcaagaa cacagagaaa gacatatttc
      721 tcaagatcag aagtactatt ccagtatgga cgattcaagg cttgcttcat aaaccaaggc
      781 aagtaataga gattggagtc tctaaaaagg tagttcctac tgaatctaag gccatgcatg
      841 gagtctaaga ttcaaatcga ggatctaaca gaactcgccg tcaagactgg cgaacagttc
      901 atacagagtc ttttacgact caatgacaag aagaaaatct tcgtcaacat ggtggagcac
      961 gacactctgg tctactccaa aaatgtcaaa gatacagtct cagaagatca aagggctatt
     1021 gagacttttc aacaaaggat aatttcggga aacctcctcg gattccattg cccagctatc
     1081 tgtcacttca tcgaaaggac agtagaaaag gaaggtggct cctacaaatg ccatcattgc
     1141 gataaaggaa aggctatcat tcaagatctc tctgccgaca gtggtcccaa agatggaccc
     1201 ccacccacga ggagcatcgt ggaaaaagaa gaggttccaa ccacgtctac aaagcaagtg
     1261 gattgatgtg acatctccac tgacgtaagg gatgacgcac aatcccacta tccttcgcaa
     1321 gacccttcct ctatataagg aagttcattt catttggaga ggacacgctc gagtataaga
     1381 gctcattttt acaacaatta ccaacaacaa caaacaacaa acaacattac aattacattt
     1441 acaattatcg atacaatgaa aaagcctgaa ctcaccgcga cgtctgtcga gaagtttctg
     1501 atcgaaaagt tcgacagcgt ctccgacctg atgcagctct cggagggcga agaatctcgt
     1561 gctttcagct tcgatgtagg agggcgtgga tatgtcctgc gggtaaatag ctgcgccgat
     1621 ggtttctaca aagatcgtta tgtttatcgg cactttgcat cggccgcgct cccgattccg
     1681 gaagtgcttg acattgggga attcagcgag agcctgacct attgcatctc ccgccgtgca
     1741 cagggtgtca cgttgcaaga cctgcctgaa accgaactgc ccgctgttct gcaggtaaat
     1801 ttctagtttt tctccttcat tttcttggtt aggacccttt tctcttttta tttttttgag
     1861 ctttgatctt tctttaaact gatctatttt ttaattgatt ggttatggtg taaatattac
     1921 atagctttaa ctgataatct gattacttta tttcgtgtgt ctatgatgat gatgataact
     1981 gcagccggtc gcggaggcca tggatgcgat cgctgcggcc gatcttagcc agacgagcgg
     2041 gttcggccca ttcggaccgc aaggaatcgg tcaatacact acatggcgtg atttcatatg
     2101 cgcgattgct gatccccatg tgtatcactg gcaaactgtg atggacgaca ccgtcagtgc
     2161 gtccgtcgcg caggctctcg atgagctgat gctttgggcc gaggactgcc ccgaagtccg
     2221 gcacctcgtg cacgcggatt tcggctccaa caatgtcctg acggacaatg gccgcataac
     2281 agcggtcatt gactggagcg aggcgatgtt cggggattcc caatacgagg tcgccaacat
     2341 cttcttctgg aggccgtggt tggcttgtat ggagcagcag acgcgctact tcgagcggag
     2401 gcatccggag cttgcaggat cgccgcggct ccgggcgtat atgctccgca ttggtcttga
     2461 ccaactctat cagagcttgg ttgacggcaa tttcgatgat gcagcttggg cgcagggtcg
     2521 atgcgacgca atcgtccgat ccggagccgg gactgtcggg cgtacacaaa tcgcccgcag
     2581 aagcgcggcc gtctggaccg atggctgtgt agaagtactc gccgatagtg gaaaccgacg
     2641 ccccagcact cgtccgaggg caaaggaata ggcttctcta gctagagtcg atcgacaagc
     2701 tcgagtttct ccataataat gtgtgagtag ttcccagata agggaattag ggttcctata
     2761 gggtttcgct catgtgttga gcatataaga aacccttagt atgtatttgt atttgtaaaa
     2821 tacttctatc aataaaattt ctaattccta aaaccaaaat ccagtactaa aatccagatc
     2881 gctgcaagaa ttcaagcttg gaggtcgagc tgcaggtcaa cggatcagga tattcttgtt
     2941 taagatgttg aactctatgg aggtttgtat gaactgatga tctaggaccg gataagttcc
     3001 cttcttcata gcgaacttat tcaaagaatg ttttgtgtat cattcttgtt acattgttat
     3061 taatgaaaaa atattattgg tcattggact gaacacgagt gttaaatatg gaccaggccc
     3121 caaataagat ccattgatat atgaattaaa taacaagaat aaatcgagtc accaaaccac
     3181 ttgccttttt taacgagact tgttcaccaa cttgatacaa aagtcattat cctatgcaaa
     3241 tcaataatca tacaaaaata tccaataaca ctaaaaaatt aaaagaaatg gataatttca
     3301 caatatgtta tacgataaag aagttacttt tccaagaaat tcactgattt tataagccca
     3361 cttgcattag ataaatggca aaaaaaaaca aaaaggaaaa gaaataaagc acgaagaatt
     3421 ctagaaaata cgaaatacgc ttcaatgcag tgggacccac ggttcaatta ttgccaattt
     3481 tcagctccac cgtatattta aaaaataaaa cgataatgct aaaaaaatat aaatcgtaac
     3541 gatcgttaaa tctcaacggc tggatcttat gacgaccgtt agaaattgtg gttgtcgacg
     3601 agtcagtaat aaacggcgtc aaagtggttg cagccggcac acacgagtcg tgtttatcaa
     3661 ctcaaagcac aaatactttt cctcaaccta aaaataaggc aattagccaa aaacaacttt
     3721 gcgtgtaaac aacgctcaat acacgtgtca ttttattatt agctattgct tcaccgcctt
     3781 agctttctcg tgacctagtc gtcctcgtct tttcttcttc ttcttctata aaacaatacc
     3841 caaagagctc ttcttcttca caattcagat ttcaatttct caaaatctta aaaactttct
     3901 ctcaattctc tctaccgtga tcaaggtaaa tttctgtgtt ccttattctc tcaaaatctt
     3961 cgattttgtt ttcgttcgat cccaatttcg tatatgttct ttggtttaga ttctgttaat
     4021 cttagatcga acacgatttt ctgggtttga tcgttagata tcatcttaat tctcgattag
     4081 ggtttcatag atatcatccg atttgttcaa ataatttgag ttttgtcgaa taattactct
     4141 tcgatttgtg atttctatct agatctggtg ttagtttcta gtttgtgcga tcgaatttgt
     4201 cgattaatct gagtttttct gattaacagg aatggataag aagtactcta tcggactcga
     4261 tatcggaact aactctgtgg gatgggctgt gatcaccgat gagtacaagg tgccatctaa
     4321 gaagttcaag gttctcggaa acaccgatag gcactctatc aagaaaaacc ttatcggtgc
     4381 tctcctcttc gattctggtg aaactgctga ggctaccaga ctcaagagaa ccgctagaag
     4441 aaggtacacc agaagaaaga acaggatctg ctacctccaa gagatcttct ctaacgagat
     4501 ggctaaagtg gatgattcat tcttccacag gctcgaagag tcattcctcg tggaagaaga
     4561 taagaagcac gagaggcacc ctatcttcgg aaacatcgtt gatgaggtgg cataccacga
     4621 gaagtaccct actatctacc acctcagaaa gaagctcgtt gattctactg ataaggctga
     4681 tctcaggctc atctacctcg ctctcgctca catgatcaag ttcagaggac acttcctcat
     4741 cgagggtgat ctcaaccctg ataactctga tgtggataag ttgttcatcc agctcgtgca
     4801 gacctacaac cagcttttcg aagagaaccc tatcaacgct tcaggtgtgg atgctaaggc
     4861 tatcctctct gctaggctct ctaagtcaag aaggcttgag aacctcattg ctcagctccc
     4921 tggtgagaag aagaacggac ttttcggaaa cttgatcgct ctctctctcg gactcacccc
     4981 taacttcaag tctaacttcg atctcgctga ggatgcaaag ctccagctct caaaggatac
     5041 ctacgatgat gatctcgata acctcctcgc tcagatcgga gatcagtacg ctgatttgtt
     5101 cctcgctgct aagaacctct ctgatgctat cctcctcagt gatatcctca gagtgaacac
     5161 cgagatcacc aaggctccac tctcagcttc tatgatcaag agatacgatg agcaccacca
     5221 ggatctcaca cttctcaagg ctcttgttag acagcagctc ccagagaagt acaaagagat
     5281 tttcttcgat cagtctaaga acggatacgc tggttacatc gatggtggtg catctcaaga
     5341 agagttctac aagttcatca agcctatcct cgagaagatg gatggaaccg aggaactcct
     5401 cgtgaagctc aatagagagg atcttctcag aaagcagagg accttcgata acggatctat
     5461 ccctcatcag atccacctcg gagagttgca cgctatcctt agaaggcaag aggatttcta
     5521 cccattcctc aaggataaca gggaaaagat tgagaagatt ctcaccttca gaatccctta
     5581 ctacgtggga cctctcgcta gaggaaactc aagattcgct tggatgacca gaaagtctga
     5641 ggaaaccatc accccttgga acttcgaaga ggtggtggat aagggtgcta gtgctcagtc
     5701 tttcatcgag aggatgacca acttcgataa gaaccttcca aacgagaagg tgctccctaa
     5761 gcactctttg ctctacgagt acttcaccgt gtacaacgag ttgaccaagg ttaagtacgt
     5821 gaccgaggga atgaggaagc ctgctttttt gtcaggtgag caaaagaagg ctatcgttga
     5881 tctcttgttc aagaccaaca gaaaggtgac cgtgaagcag ctcaaagagg attacttcaa
     5941 gaaaatcgag tgcttcgatt cagttgagat ttctggtgtt gaggataggt tcaacgcatc
     6001 tctcggaacc taccacgatc tcctcaagat cattaaggat aaggatttct tggataacga
     6061 ggaaaacgag gatatcttgg aggatatcgt tcttaccctc accctctttg aagatagaga
     6121 gatgattgaa gaaaggctca agacctacgc tcatctcttc gatgataagg tgatgaagca
     6181 gttgaagaga agaagataca ctggttgggg aaggctctca agaaagctca ttaacggaat
     6241 cagggataag cagtctggaa agacaatcct tgatttcctc aagtctgatg gattcgctaa
     6301 cagaaacttc atgcagctca tccacgatga ttctctcacc tttaaagagg atatccagaa
     6361 ggctcaggtt tcaggacagg gtgatagtct ccatgagcat atcgctaacc tcgctggatc
     6421 tcctgcaatc aagaagggaa tcctccagac tgtgaaggtt gtggatgagt tggtgaaggt
     6481 gatgggaagg cataagcctg agaacatcgt gatcgaaatg gctagagaga accagaccac
     6541 tcagaaggga cagaagaact ctagggaaag gatgaagagg atcgaggaag gtatcaaaga
     6601 gcttggatct cagatcctca aagagcaccc tgttgagaac actcagctcc agaatgagaa
     6661 gctctacctc tactacctcc agaacggaag ggatatgtat gtggatcaag agttggatat
     6721 caacaggctc tctgattacg atgttgatca tatcgtgcca cagtcattct tgaaggatga
     6781 ttctatcgat aacaaggtgc tcaccaggtc tgataagaac aggggtaaga gtgataacgt
     6841 gccaagtgaa gaggttgtga agaaaatgaa gaactattgg aggcagctcc tcaacgctaa
     6901 gctcatcact cagagaaagt tcgataactt gactaaggct gagaggggag gactctctga
     6961 attggataag gcaggattca tcaagaggca gcttgtggaa accaggcaga tcactaagca
     7021 cgttgcacag atcctcgatt ctaggatgaa caccaagtac gatgagaacg ataagttgat
     7081 cagggaagtg aaggttatca ccctcaagtc aaagctcgtg tctgatttca gaaaggattt
     7141 ccaattctac aaggtgaggg aaatcaacaa ctaccaccac gctcacgatg cttaccttaa
     7201 cgctgttgtt ggaaccgctc tcatcaagaa gtatcctaag ctcgagtcag agttcgtgta
     7261 cggtgattac aaggtgtacg atgtgaggaa gatgatcgct aagtctgagc aagagatcgg
     7321 aaaggctacc gctaagtatt tcttctactc taacatcatg aatttcttca agaccgagat
     7381 taccctcgct aacggtgaga tcagaaagag gccactcatc gagacaaacg gtgaaacagg
     7441 tgagatcgtg tgggataagg gaagggattt cgctaccgtt agaaaggtgc tctctatgcc
     7501 acaggtgaac atcgttaaga aaaccgaggt gcagaccggt ggattctcta aagagtctat
     7561 cctccctaag aggaactctg ataagctcat tgctaggaag aaggattggg accctaagaa
     7621 atacggtggt ttcgattctc ctaccgtggc ttactctgtt ctcgttgtgg ctaaggttga
     7681 gaagggaaag agtaagaagc tcaagtctgt taaggaactt ctcggaatca ctatcatgga
     7741 aaggtcatct ttcgagaaga acccaatcga tttcctcgag gctaagggat acaaagaggt
     7801 taagaaggat ctcatcatca agctcccaaa gtactcactc ttcgaactcg agaacggtag
     7861 aaagaggatg ctcgcttctg ctggtgagct tcaaaaggga aacgagcttg ctctcccatc
     7921 taagtacgtt aactttcttt acctcgcttc tcactacgag aagttgaagg gatctccaga
     7981 agataacgag cagaagcaac ttttcgttga gcagcacaag cactacttgg atgagatcat
     8041 cgagcagatc tctgagttct ctaaaagggt gatcctcgct gatgcaaacc tcgataaggt
     8101 gttgtctgct tacaacaagc acagagataa gcctatcagg gaacaggcag agaacatcat
     8161 ccatctcttc acccttacca acctcggtgc tcctgctgct ttcaagtact tcgatacaac
     8221 catcgatagg aagagataca cctctaccaa agaagtgctc gatgctaccc tcatccatca
     8281 gtctatcact ggactctacg agactaggat cgatctctca cagctcggtg gtgattcaag
     8341 ggctgatcct aagaagaaga ggaaggtttg agctttccag gcctcccagc tttcgtccgt
     8401 atcatcggtt tcgacaacgt tcgtcaagtt caatgcatca gtttcattgc ccacacacca
     8461 gaatcctact aagtttgagt attatggcat tggaaaagct gttttcttct atcatttgtt
     8521 ctgcttgtaa tttactgtgt tctttcagtt tttgttttcg gacatcaaaa tgcaaatgga
     8581 tggataagag ttaataaatg atatggtcct tttgttcatt ctcaaattat tattatctgt
     8641 tgtttttact ttaatgggtt gaatttaagt aagaaaggaa ctaacagtgt gatattaagg
     8701 tgcaatgtta gacatataaa acagtctttc acctctcttt ggttatgtct tgaattggtt
     8761 tgtttcttca cttatctgtg taatcaagtt tactatgagt ctatgatcaa gtaattatgc
     8821 aatcaagtta agtacagtat aggcttgagc tccccgctac tagaattcga gctcggagaa
     8881 gcttcgttga acaacggaaa ctcgacttgc cttccgcaca atacatcatt tcttcttagc
     8941 tttttttctt cttcttcgtt catacagttt ttttttgttt atcagcttac attttcttga
     9001 accgtagctt tcgttttctt ctttttaact ttccattcgg agtttttgta tcttgtttca
     9061 tagtttgtcc caggattaga atgattaggc atcgaacctt caagaatttg attgaataaa
     9121 acatcttcat tcttaagata tgaagataat cttcaaaagg cccctgggaa tctgaaagaa
     9181 gagaagcagg cccatttata tgggaaagaa caatagtatt tcttatatag gcccatttaa
     9241 gttgaaaaca atcttcaaaa gtcccacatc gcttagataa gaaaacgaag ctgagtttat
     9301 atacagctag agtcgaagta gtgattgnnn nnnnnnnnnn nnnnnnngtt tcagagctat
     9361 gctggaaaca gcatagcaag ttgaaataag gctagtccgt tatcaacttg aaaaagtggc
     9421 accgagtcgg tgcttttttt ttcgctttac gaattcccat ggggagaagc ttcgttgaac
     9481 aacggaaact cgacttgcct tccgcacaat acatcatttc ttcttagctt tttttcttct
     9541 tcttcgttca tacagttttt ttttgtttat cagcttacat tttcttgaac cgtagctttc
     9601 gttttcttct ttttaacttt ccattcggag tttttgtatc ttgtttcata gtttgtccca
     9661 ggattagaat gattaggcat cgaaccttca agaatttgat tgaataaaac atcttcattc
     9721 ttaagatatg aagataatct tcaaaaggcc cctgggaatc tgaaagaaga gaagcaggcc
     9781 catttatatg ggaaagaaca atagtatttc ttatataggc ccatttaagt tgaaaacaat
     9841 cttcaaaagt cccacatcgc ttagataaga aaacgaagct gagtttatat acagctagag
     9901 tcgaagtagt gattgnnnnn nnnnnnnnnn nnnnngtttc agagctatgc tggaaacagc
     9961 atagcaagtt gaaataaggc tagtccgtta tcaacttgaa aaagtggcac cgagtcggtg
    10021 cttttttttt cgctgggaca cgaagtgatc cgtttaaact atcagtgttt gacaggatat
    10081 attggcgggt aaacctaaga gaaaagagcg tttattagaa taatcggata tttaaaaggg
    10141 cgtgaaaagg tttatccgtt cgtccatttg tatgtgcatg ccaaccacag ggttcccctc
    10201 gggagtcagc cgtgcggctg catgaaatcc tggccggttt gtctgatgcc aagctggcgg
    10261 cctggccggc cagcttggcc gctgaagaaa ccgagcgccg ccgtctaaaa aggtgatgtg
    10321 tatttgagta aaacagcttg cgtcatgcgg tcgctgcgta tatgatgcga tgagtaaata
    10381 aacaaatacg caaggggaac gcatgaaggt tatcgctgta cttaaccaga aaggcgggtc
    10441 aggcaagacg accatcgcaa cccatctagc ccgcgccctg caactcgccg gggccgatgt
    10501 tctgttagtc gattccgatc cccagggcag tgcccgcgat tgggcggccg tgcgggaaga
    10561 tcaaccgcta accgttgtcg gcatcgaccg cccgacgatt gaccgcgacg tgaaggccat
    10621 cggccggcgc gacttcgtag tgatcgacgg agcgccccag gcggcggact tggctgtgtc
    10681 cgcgatcaag gcagccgact tcgtgctgat tccggtgcag ccaagccctt acgacatatg
    10741 ggccaccgcc gacctggtgg agctggttaa gcagcgcatt gaggtcacgg atggaaggct
    10801 acaagcggcc tttgtcgtgt cgcgggcgat caaaggcacg cgcatcggcg gtgaggttgc
    10861 cgaggcgctg gccgggtacg agctgcccat tcttgagtcc cgtatcacgc agcgcgtgag
    10921 ctacccaggc actgccgccg ccggcacaac cgttcttgaa tcagaacccg agggcgacgc
    10981 tgcccgcgag gtccaggcgc tggccgctga aattaaatca aaactcattt gagttaatga
    11041 ggtaaagaga aaatgagcaa aagcacaaac acgctaagtg ccggccgtcc gagcgcacgc
    11101 agcagcaagg ctgcaacgtt ggccagcctg gcagacacgc cagccatgaa gcgggtcaac
    11161 tttcagttgc cggcggagga tcacaccaag ctgaagatgt acgcggtacg ccaaggcaag
    11221 accattaccg agctgctatc tgaatacatc gcgcagctac cagagtaaat gagcaaatga
    11281 ataaatgagt agatgaattt tagcggctaa aggaggcggc atggaaaatc aagaacaacc
    11341 aggcaccgac gccgtggaat gccccatgtg tggaggaacg ggcggttggc caggcgtaag
    11401 cggctgggtt gtctgccggc cctgcaatgg cactggaacc cccaagcccg aggaatcggc
    11461 gtgagcggtc gcaaaccatc cggcccggta caaatcggcg cggcgctggg tgatgacctg
    11521 gtggagaagt tgaaggccgc gcaggccgcc cagcggcaac gcatcgaggc agaagcacgc
    11581 cccggtgaat cgtggcaagc ggccgctgat cgaatccgca aagaatcccg gcaaccgccg
    11641 gcagccggtg cgtcgtcgat taggaagccg cccaagggcg acgagcaacc agattttttc
    11701 gttccgatgc tctatgacgt gggcacccgc gatagtcgca gcatcatgga cgtggccgtt
    11761 ttccgtctgt cgaagcgtga ccgacgagct ggcgaggtga tccgctacga gcttccagac
    11821 gggcacgtag aggtttccgc agggccggcc ggcatggcca gtgtgtggga ttacgacctg
    11881 gtactgatgg cggtttccca tctaaccgaa tccatgaacc gataccggga agggaaggga
    11941 gacaagcccg gccgcgtgtt ccgtccacac gttgcggacg tactcaagtt ctgccggcga
    12001 gccgatggcg gaaagcagaa agacgacctg gtagaaacct gcattcggtt aaacaccacg
    12061 cacgttgcca tgcagcgtac gaagaaggcc aagaacggcc gcctggtgac ggtatccgag
    12121 ggtgaagcct tgattagccg ctacaagatc gtaaagagcg aaaccgggcg gccggagtac
    12181 atcgagatcg agctagctga ttggatgtac cgcgagatta cagaaggcaa gaacccggac
    12241 gtgctgacgg ttcaccccga ttactttttg atcgatcccg gcatcggccg ttttctctac
    12301 cgcctggcac gccgcgccgc aggcaaggca gaagccagat ggttgttcaa gacgatctac
    12361 gaacgcagtg gcagcgccgg agagttcaag aagttctgtt tcaccgtgcg caagctgatc
    12421 gggtcaaatg acctgccgga gtacgatttg aaggaggagg cggggcaggc tggcccgatc
    12481 ctagtcatgc gctaccgcaa cctgatcgag ggcgaagcat ccgccggttc ctaatgtacg
    12541 gagcagatgc tagggcaaat tgccctagca ggggaaaaag gtcgaaaaag cttctttcct
    12601 gtggatagca cgtacattgg gaacccaaag ccgtacattg ggaaccggaa cccgtacatt
    12661 gggaacccaa agccgtacat tgggaaccgg tcacacatgt aagtgactga tataaaagag
    12721 aaaaaaggcg atttttccgc ctaaaactct ttaaaactta ttaaaactct taaaacccgc
    12781 ctggcctgtg cataactgtc tggccagcgc acagccgaac agctgcaaaa agcgcccaca
    12841 tcaaggctcc gagtgcgcgg aacccctatt tgtttatttt tctaaataca ttcaaatatg
    12901 tatccgctca tgagacaata accctgataa atgcttcaat aatattgaaa aaggaagagt
    12961 atggctaaaa tgagaatatc accggaattg aaaaaactga tcgaaaaata ccgctgcgta
    13021 aaagatacgg aaggaatgtc tcctgctaag gtatataagc tggtgggaga aaatgaaaac
    13081 ctatatttaa aaatgacgga cagccggtat aaagggacca cctatgatgt ggaacgggaa
    13141 aaggacatga tgctatggct ggaaggaaag ctgcctgttc caaaggtcct gcactttgaa
    13201 cggcatgatg gctggagcaa tctgctcatg agtgaggccg atggcgtcct ttgctcggaa
    13261 gagtatgaag atgaacaaag ccctgaaaag attatcgagc tgtatgcgga gtgcatcagg
    13321 ctctttcact ccatcgacat atcggattgt ccctatacga atagcttaga cagccgctta
    13381 gccgaattgg attacttact gaataacgat ctggccgatg tggattgcga aaactgggaa
    13441 gaggacactc catttaaaga tccgcgcgag ctgtatgatt ttttaaagac ggaaaagccc
    13501 gaagaggaac ttgtcttttc ccacggcgac ctgggagaca gcaacatctt tgtgaaagat
    13561 ggcaaagtaa gtggctttat tgatcttggg agaagcggca gggcggacaa gtggtatgac
    13621 attgccttct gcgtccggtc gctcagggag gatatcgggg aagaacagta tgtcgagcta
    13681 ttttttgact tactggggat caagcctgat tgggagaaaa taaaatatta tattttactg
    13741 gatgaattgt tttagctgtc agaccaagtt tactcatata tactttagat tgatttaaaa
    13801 cttcattttt aatttaaaag gatctaggtg aagatccttt ttgataatct catgaccaaa
    13861 atcccttaac gtgagttttc gttccactga gcgtcagacc ccgtagaaaa gatcaaagga
    13921 tcttcttgag atcctttttt tctgcgcgta atctgctgct tgcaaacaaa aaaaccaccg
    13981 ctaccagcgg tggtttgttt gccggatcaa gagctaccaa ctctttttcc gaaggtaact
    14041 ggcttcagca gagcgcagat accaaatact gttcttctag tgtagccgta gttaggccac
    14101 cacttcaaga actctgtagc accgcctaca tacctcgctc tgctaatcct gttaccagtg
    14161 gctgctgcca gtggcgataa gtcgtgtctt accgggttgg actcaagacg atagttaccg
    14221 gataaggcgc agcggtcggg ctgaacgggg ggttcgtgca cacagcccag cttggagcga
    14281 acgacctaca ccgaactgag atacctacag cgtgagctat gagaaagcgc cacgcttccc
    14341 gaagggagaa aggcggacag gtatccggta agcggcaggg tcggaacagg agagcgcacg
    14401 agggagcttc cagggggaaa cgcctggtat ctttatagtc ctgtcgggtt tcgccacctc
    14461 tgacttgagc gtcgattttt gtgatgctcg tcaggggggc ggagcctatg gaaaaacgcc
    14521 agcaacgcgg cctttttacg gttcctgctc ggatctgttg gaccggacag tagtcatggt
    14581 tgatgggctg cctgtatcga gtggtgattt tgtgccgagc tgccggtcgg ggagctgttg
    14641 gctggctggt ggcaggatat attgtggtgt aaacaaattg acgcttagac aacttaataa
    14701 cacattgcgg acgtttttaa tgtactgggg tt
//
