# Supplementary material for: Developing a Molecular Toolkit to ENABLE all to apply CRISPR/Cas9-based Gene Editing in planta
Source: bioRxiv preprint, doi:10.1101/2025.11.09.687425, version 2 (2025-11-13)
Supplement: Supplementary File 1 - Vector Sequences [file 687425_file03.zip › Vector sequences/Exemplary assembled CRISPR vectors/Exemplary final CRISPR vector for stable monocot transformation.gb]

LOCUS       Exemplary_final_CRISPR_vector_for_stable_monocot_transformation       14328 bp    DNA     circular UNA 31-JUL-2025
DEFINITION  .
ACCESSION   urn.local...kc-jh6ky4j
VERSION     urn.local...kc-jh6ky4j
KEYWORDS    .
SOURCE      
  ORGANISM  .
FEATURES             Location/Qualifiers
     Fragment        11..2887
                     /Source_Sequence="referenceToDocument:
                     urn:local:.:q9-je0751q@21.8#0#6AE035CAB7EDDC5AA9A3BA86C049
                     DCC3 label: pGMF5"
                     /Cloning_Method="Golden Gate Cloning"
                     /Enzymes="BbsI"
                     /Fragment_Type="Insert"
                     /label="pGMF5 (insert 1)"
     ligation        11..14
                     /label="Ligation"
     promoter        31..1368
                     /vntifkey=29
                     /modified_by="Florian"
                     /label="Promoter, 35S (Cauliflower Mosaic Virus)"
     5'_UTR          1385..1446
                     /vntifkey=52
                     /modified_by="Florian"
                     /label="TMV Omega"
     CDS             join(1456..1794,1985..2671)
                     /vntifkey=4
                     /modified_by="Florian"
                     /label="CDS hygromycin phophotransferase II (Escherichia
                     coli)"
     Intron          1795..1984
                     /vntifkey=15
                     /label="Intron_1"
     terminator      2676..2879
                     /vntifkey=43
                     /modified_by="Florian"
                     /label="3' untranslated region and terminator, 35S
                     (Cauliflower Mosaic Virus)"
     primer_bind     2736..2755
                     /%GC="40.0"
                     /Hairpin_Tm="None"
                     /Self_Dimer_Tm="None"
                     /Tm="51.2"
                     /annotation_group="1214697635469400449eed46-1892-45f5-9415
                     -68f4d3adfd51"
                     /created_by="primer3"
                     /Sequence="AGATAAGGGAATTAGGGTTC"
                     /Mismatches=0
                     /#_Local_Off-target_Sites=0
                     /Local_Off-target="pGMF5"
                     /label="GMF003"
     ligation        2884..2887
                     /label="Ligation"
     Fragment        2884..8862
                     /Source_Sequence="referenceToDocument:
                     urn:local:.:q3-je0751q@26.13#0#7D758C0B9FAB053FA13BEA89977
                     FEDE2 label: pGMF4"
                     /Cloning_Method="Golden Gate Cloning"
                     /Enzymes="BbsI"
                     /Fragment_Type="Insert"
                     /label="pGMF4 (insert 2)"
     promoter        2904..4230
                     /modified_by="hahnf"
                     /label="UBIQUITIN10 promoter + 5'UTR (Arabidopsis
                     thaliana)"
     CDS             4232..8368
                     /modified_by="hahnf"
                     /label="SpCas9 (Arabidopsis optimized)"
     sig_peptide     8348..8368
                     /created_by="hahnf"
                     /label="SV40 NLS"
     Stop_codon      8369..8371
                     /created_by="hahnf"
                     /modified_by="hahnf"
                     /label="Stop"
     terminator      8378..8846
                     /created_by="hahnf"
                     /label="Pea 3A terminator"
     ligation        8859..8862
                     /label="Ligation"
     Fragment        8859..9248
                     /Source_Sequence="referenceToDocument:
                     urn:local:.:z-jh6j9hd@49.24#0#DF254A1D1C3FC75BB0E06CADDC73
                     CF65 label: pGMF1-M with integrated annealed primer pair
                     1"
                     /Cloning_Method="Golden Gate Cloning"
                     /Enzymes="BbsI"
                     /Fragment_Type="Insert"
                     /label="pGMF1-M with integrated annealed primer pair 1
                     (insert 3)"
     promoter        8879..9125
                     /created_by="Florian"
                     /note="Derived using Geneious Prime 2021.0.3 'Annotate
                     from Database' based on nucleotide similarity"
                     /Transferred_From="L1_target2 in pTwist Amp High Copy -
                     fake primer PDS target2"
                     /Transferred_Similarity="100.00%"
                     /Primary_Match="100.00%; Adjusted-Interval-0:0/0; OsU6-2
                     promoter (<a href=""urn:local:.:5d-c2iy4z2"">L1_target2 in
                     pTwist Amp High Copy - fake primer PDS target2</a>)"
                     /Alternative_Match="100.00%; Adjusted-Interval-0:0/0;
                     OsU6-2 promoter (<a
                     href=""urn:local:.:1f-c2incxl"">L1_target2 in pTwist Amp
                     High Copy</a>)"
                     /Alternative_Match="100.00%; Adjusted-Interval-0:0/0;
                     OsU6-2 promoter (<a
                     href=""urn:local:.:1b-c2incxi"">L1_target1 in pTwist Amp
                     High Copy</a>)"
                     /Alternative_Match="100.00%; Adjusted-Interval-0:0/0;
                     OsU6-2 promoter (<a href=""urn:local:.:60-c2iy93f"">Level2
                     Plantain PDS KO vector final assembly</a>)"
                     /Alternative_Match="100.00%; Adjusted-Interval-0:0/0;
                     OsU6-2 promoter (<a href=""urn:local:.:60-c2iy93f"">Level2
                     Plantain PDS KO vector final assembly</a>)"
                     /Alternative_Match="100.00%; Adjusted-Interval-0:0/0;
                     OsU6-2 promoter (<a
                     href=""urn:local:.:52-c2iy3lf"">L1_target1 in pTwist Amp
                     High Copy - fake primer PDS target1</a>)"
                     /label="OsU6-2 promoter"
     misc_feature    9126..9145
                     /created_by="Florian"
                     /modified_by="Florian"
                     /label="20 bp target site 1"
     misc_RNA        9146..9231
                     /created_by="Florian"
                     /label="improved sgRNA backbone (Dang et al., 2015)"
     terminator      9232..9240
                     /created_by="Florian"
                     /modified_by="Florian"
                     /label="PolyT"
     ligation        9245..9248
                     /label="Ligation"
     Fragment        9245..9634
                     /Source_Sequence="referenceToDocument:
                     urn:local:.:1h-jh6j9t0@33.18#0#6FCB2B31283485F34820059BF71
                     15DE0 label: pGMF2-M with integrated annealed primer pair
                     2"
                     /Cloning_Method="Golden Gate Cloning"
                     /Enzymes="BbsI"
                     /Fragment_Type="Insert"
                     /label="pGMF2-M with integrated annealed primer pair 2
                     (insert 4)"
     promoter        9265..9511
                     /created_by="Florian"
                     /note="Derived using Geneious Prime 2021.0.3 'Annotate
                     from Database' based on nucleotide similarity"
                     /Transferred_From="L1_target2 in pTwist Amp High Copy -
                     fake primer PDS target2"
                     /Transferred_Similarity="100.00%"
                     /Primary_Match="100.00%; Adjusted-Interval-0:0/0; OsU6-2
                     promoter (<a href=""urn:local:.:5d-c2iy4z2"">L1_target2 in
                     pTwist Amp High Copy - fake primer PDS target2</a>)"
                     /Alternative_Match="100.00%; Adjusted-Interval-0:0/0;
                     OsU6-2 promoter (<a
                     href=""urn:local:.:1f-c2incxl"">L1_target2 in pTwist Amp
                     High Copy</a>)"
                     /Alternative_Match="100.00%; Adjusted-Interval-0:0/0;
                     OsU6-2 promoter (<a
                     href=""urn:local:.:1b-c2incxi"">L1_target1 in pTwist Amp
                     High Copy</a>)"
                     /Alternative_Match="100.00%; Adjusted-Interval-0:0/0;
                     OsU6-2 promoter (<a href=""urn:local:.:60-c2iy93f"">Level2
                     Plantain PDS KO vector final assembly</a>)"
                     /Alternative_Match="100.00%; Adjusted-Interval-0:0/0;
                     OsU6-2 promoter (<a href=""urn:local:.:60-c2iy93f"">Level2
                     Plantain PDS KO vector final assembly</a>)"
                     /Alternative_Match="100.00%; Adjusted-Interval-0:0/0;
                     OsU6-2 promoter (<a
                     href=""urn:local:.:52-c2iy3lf"">L1_target1 in pTwist Amp
                     High Copy - fake primer PDS target1</a>)"
                     /label="OsU6-2 promoter"
     misc_feature    9512..9531
                     /created_by="Florian"
                     /modified_by="Florian"
                     /label="20 bp target site 2"
     misc_RNA        9532..9617
                     /created_by="Florian"
                     /label="improved sgRNA backbone (Dang et al., 2015)"
     terminator      9618..9626
                     /created_by="Florian"
                     /label="PolyT"
     Fragment        9631..14
                     /Source_Sequence="referenceToDocument:
                     urn:local:.:q8-je0751q@43.23#0#4E176BE1B9038EF829D16C873CB
                     33D84 label: pGMF3"
                     /Cloning_Method="Golden Gate Cloning"
                     /Enzymes="BbsI"
                     /Fragment_Type="Backbone"
                     /label="pGMF3 (backbone)"
     ligation        9631..9634
                     /label="Ligation"
     Misc._feature   complement(9648..9773)
                     /note="RB"
                     /note="color: #a6acb3; direction: LEFT"
                     /ApEinfo_fwdcolor="pink"
                     /ApEinfo_revcolor="pink"
                     /ApEinfo_graphicformat="arrow_data {{0 1 2 0 0 -1} {} 0}"
                     /modified_by="Florian"
                     /label="RB"
     primer_bind     complement(9766..9791)
                     /%GC="53.8"
                     /Hairpin_Tm="54.9"
                     /Self_Dimer_Tm="21.4"
                     /Tm="66.5"
                     /annotation_group="1214696642436900ba2277bb-5670-4f56-97d0
                     -ed58d965bfc5"
                     /created_by="primer3"
                     /Sequence="GAACCCTGTGGTTGGCATGCACATAC"
                     /Mismatches=0
                     /#_Local_Off-target_Sites=0
                     /Local_Off-target="pGMF3"
                     /label="GMF001"
     CDS             12557..13348
                     /codon_start=1
                     /note="NPTII"
                     /note="color: #993366"
                     /translation="MAKMRISPELKKLIEKYRCVKDTEGMSPAKVYKLVGENENLYLK
                     MTDSRYKGTTYDVEREKDMMLWLEGKLPVPKVLHFERHDGWSNLLMSEADGVLCSEEY
                     EDEQSPEKIIELYAECIRLFHSIDISDCPYTNSLDSRLAELDYLLNNDLADVDCENWE
                     EDTPFKDPRELYDFLKTEKPEEELVFSHGDLGDSNIFVKDGKVSGFIDLGRSGRADKW
                     YDIA FCVRSLREDIGEEQYVELFFDLLGIKPDWEKIKYYILLDELF"
                     /ApEinfo_fwdcolor="pink"
                     /ApEinfo_revcolor="pink"
                     /ApEinfo_graphicformat="arrow_data {{0 1 2 0 0 -1} {} 0}"
                     /label="NPTII"
     rep_origin      13511..14125
                     /note="rep - pMB1"
                     /note="color: #a6acb3"
                     /ApEinfo_fwdcolor="pink"
                     /ApEinfo_revcolor="pink"
                     /ApEinfo_graphicformat="arrow_data {{0 1 2 0 0 -1} {} 0}"
                     /modified_by="Florian"
                     /label="rep - pMB1"
     Misc._feature   14177..14327
                     /note="LB"
                     /note="color: #a6acb3; direction: LEFT"
                     /ApEinfo_fwdcolor="pink"
                     /ApEinfo_revcolor="pink"
                     /ApEinfo_graphicformat="arrow_data {{0 1 2 0 0 -1} {} 0}"
                     /modified_by="Florian"
                     /label="LB"
     primer_bind     14242..14265
                     /%GC="50.0"
                     /Hairpin_Tm="None"
                     /Self_Dimer_Tm="None"
                     /Tm="61.3"
                     /annotation_group="12146967239314005dff9728-7493-468c-a8ad
                     -ae573ac8be03"
                     /created_by="primer3"
                     /Sequence="CTGGTGGCAGGATATATTGTGGTG"
                     /Mismatches=0
                     /#_Local_Off-target_Sites=0
                     /Local_Off-target="pGMF3"
                     /label="GMF002"
ORIGIN      
        1 gaacactctg tgccgaattc ggatccggag gaattccaat cccacaaaaa tctgagctta
       61 acagcacagt tgctcctctc agagcagaat cgggtattca acaccctcat atcaactact
      121 acgttgtgta taacggtcca catgccggta tatacgatga ctggggttgt acaaaggcgg
      181 caacaaacgg cgttcccgga gttgcacaca agaaatttgc cactattaca gaggcaagag
      241 cagcagctga cgcgtacaca acaagtcagc aaacagacag gttgaacttc atccccaaag
      301 gagaagctca actcaagccc aagagctttg ctaaggccct aacaagccca ccaaagcaaa
      361 aagcccactg gctcacgcta ggaaccaaaa ggcccagcag tgatccagcc ccaaaagaga
      421 tctcctttgc cccggagatt acaatggacg atttcctcta tctttacgat ctaggaagga
      481 agttcgaagg tgaaggtgac gacactatgt tcaccactga taatgagaag gttagcctct
      541 tcaatttcag aaagaatgct gacccacaga tggttagaga ggcctacgca gcaagtctca
      601 tcaagacgat ctacccgagt aacaatctcc aggagatcaa ataccttccc aagaaggtta
      661 aagatgcagt caaaagattc aggactaatt gcatcaagaa cacagagaaa gacatatttc
      721 tcaagatcag aagtactatt ccagtatgga cgattcaagg cttgcttcat aaaccaaggc
      781 aagtaataga gattggagtc tctaaaaagg tagttcctac tgaatctaag gccatgcatg
      841 gagtctaaga ttcaaatcga ggatctaaca gaactcgccg tcaagactgg cgaacagttc
      901 atacagagtc ttttacgact caatgacaag aagaaaatct tcgtcaacat ggtggagcac
      961 gacactctgg tctactccaa aaatgtcaaa gatacagtct cagaagatca aagggctatt
     1021 gagacttttc aacaaaggat aatttcggga aacctcctcg gattccattg cccagctatc
     1081 tgtcacttca tcgaaaggac agtagaaaag gaaggtggct cctacaaatg ccatcattgc
     1141 gataaaggaa aggctatcat tcaagatctc tctgccgaca gtggtcccaa agatggaccc
     1201 ccacccacga ggagcatcgt ggaaaaagaa gaggttccaa ccacgtctac aaagcaagtg
     1261 gattgatgtg acatctccac tgacgtaagg gatgacgcac aatcccacta tccttcgcaa
     1321 gacccttcct ctatataagg aagttcattt catttggaga ggacacgctc gagtataaga
     1381 gctcattttt acaacaatta ccaacaacaa caaacaacaa acaacattac aattacattt
     1441 acaattatcg atacaatgaa aaagcctgaa ctcaccgcga cgtctgtcga gaagtttctg
     1501 atcgaaaagt tcgacagcgt ctccgacctg atgcagctct cggagggcga agaatctcgt
     1561 gctttcagct tcgatgtagg agggcgtgga tatgtcctgc gggtaaatag ctgcgccgat
     1621 ggtttctaca aagatcgtta tgtttatcgg cactttgcat cggccgcgct cccgattccg
     1681 gaagtgcttg acattgggga attcagcgag agcctgacct attgcatctc ccgccgtgca
     1741 cagggtgtca cgttgcaaga cctgcctgaa accgaactgc ccgctgttct gcaggtaaat
     1801 ttctagtttt tctccttcat tttcttggtt aggacccttt tctcttttta tttttttgag
     1861 ctttgatctt tctttaaact gatctatttt ttaattgatt ggttatggtg taaatattac
     1921 atagctttaa ctgataatct gattacttta tttcgtgtgt ctatgatgat gatgataact
     1981 gcagccggtc gcggaggcca tggatgcgat cgctgcggcc gatcttagcc agacgagcgg
     2041 gttcggccca ttcggaccgc aaggaatcgg tcaatacact acatggcgtg atttcatatg
     2101 cgcgattgct gatccccatg tgtatcactg gcaaactgtg atggacgaca ccgtcagtgc
     2161 gtccgtcgcg caggctctcg atgagctgat gctttgggcc gaggactgcc ccgaagtccg
     2221 gcacctcgtg cacgcggatt tcggctccaa caatgtcctg acggacaatg gccgcataac
     2281 agcggtcatt gactggagcg aggcgatgtt cggggattcc caatacgagg tcgccaacat
     2341 cttcttctgg aggccgtggt tggcttgtat ggagcagcag acgcgctact tcgagcggag
     2401 gcatccggag cttgcaggat cgccgcggct ccgggcgtat atgctccgca ttggtcttga
     2461 ccaactctat cagagcttgg ttgacggcaa tttcgatgat gcagcttggg cgcagggtcg
     2521 atgcgacgca atcgtccgat ccggagccgg gactgtcggg cgtacacaaa tcgcccgcag
     2581 aagcgcggcc gtctggaccg atggctgtgt agaagtactc gccgatagtg gaaaccgacg
     2641 ccccagcact cgtccgaggg caaaggaata ggcttctcta gctagagtcg atcgacaagc
     2701 tcgagtttct ccataataat gtgtgagtag ttcccagata agggaattag ggttcctata
     2761 gggtttcgct catgtgttga gcatataaga aacccttagt atgtatttgt atttgtaaaa
     2821 tacttctatc aataaaattt ctaattccta aaaccaaaat ccagtactaa aatccagatc
     2881 gctgcaagaa ttcaagcttg gaggtcgagc tgcaggtcaa cggatcagga tattcttgtt
     2941 taagatgttg aactctatgg aggtttgtat gaactgatga tctaggaccg gataagttcc
     3001 cttcttcata gcgaacttat tcaaagaatg ttttgtgtat cattcttgtt acattgttat
     3061 taatgaaaaa atattattgg tcattggact gaacacgagt gttaaatatg gaccaggccc
     3121 caaataagat ccattgatat atgaattaaa taacaagaat aaatcgagtc accaaaccac
     3181 ttgccttttt taacgagact tgttcaccaa cttgatacaa aagtcattat cctatgcaaa
     3241 tcaataatca tacaaaaata tccaataaca ctaaaaaatt aaaagaaatg gataatttca
     3301 caatatgtta tacgataaag aagttacttt tccaagaaat tcactgattt tataagccca
     3361 cttgcattag ataaatggca aaaaaaaaca aaaaggaaaa gaaataaagc acgaagaatt
     3421 ctagaaaata cgaaatacgc ttcaatgcag tgggacccac ggttcaatta ttgccaattt
     3481 tcagctccac cgtatattta aaaaataaaa cgataatgct aaaaaaatat aaatcgtaac
     3541 gatcgttaaa tctcaacggc tggatcttat gacgaccgtt agaaattgtg gttgtcgacg
     3601 agtcagtaat aaacggcgtc aaagtggttg cagccggcac acacgagtcg tgtttatcaa
     3661 ctcaaagcac aaatactttt cctcaaccta aaaataaggc aattagccaa aaacaacttt
     3721 gcgtgtaaac aacgctcaat acacgtgtca ttttattatt agctattgct tcaccgcctt
     3781 agctttctcg tgacctagtc gtcctcgtct tttcttcttc ttcttctata aaacaatacc
     3841 caaagagctc ttcttcttca caattcagat ttcaatttct caaaatctta aaaactttct
     3901 ctcaattctc tctaccgtga tcaaggtaaa tttctgtgtt ccttattctc tcaaaatctt
     3961 cgattttgtt ttcgttcgat cccaatttcg tatatgttct ttggtttaga ttctgttaat
     4021 cttagatcga acacgatttt ctgggtttga tcgttagata tcatcttaat tctcgattag
     4081 ggtttcatag atatcatccg atttgttcaa ataatttgag ttttgtcgaa taattactct
     4141 tcgatttgtg atttctatct agatctggtg ttagtttcta gtttgtgcga tcgaatttgt
     4201 cgattaatct gagtttttct gattaacagg aatggataag aagtactcta tcggactcga
     4261 tatcggaact aactctgtgg gatgggctgt gatcaccgat gagtacaagg tgccatctaa
     4321 gaagttcaag gttctcggaa acaccgatag gcactctatc aagaaaaacc ttatcggtgc
     4381 tctcctcttc gattctggtg aaactgctga ggctaccaga ctcaagagaa ccgctagaag
     4441 aaggtacacc agaagaaaga acaggatctg ctacctccaa gagatcttct ctaacgagat
     4501 ggctaaagtg gatgattcat tcttccacag gctcgaagag tcattcctcg tggaagaaga
     4561 taagaagcac gagaggcacc ctatcttcgg aaacatcgtt gatgaggtgg cataccacga
     4621 gaagtaccct actatctacc acctcagaaa gaagctcgtt gattctactg ataaggctga
     4681 tctcaggctc atctacctcg ctctcgctca catgatcaag ttcagaggac acttcctcat
     4741 cgagggtgat ctcaaccctg ataactctga tgtggataag ttgttcatcc agctcgtgca
     4801 gacctacaac cagcttttcg aagagaaccc tatcaacgct tcaggtgtgg atgctaaggc
     4861 tatcctctct gctaggctct ctaagtcaag aaggcttgag aacctcattg ctcagctccc
     4921 tggtgagaag aagaacggac ttttcggaaa cttgatcgct ctctctctcg gactcacccc
     4981 taacttcaag tctaacttcg atctcgctga ggatgcaaag ctccagctct caaaggatac
     5041 ctacgatgat gatctcgata acctcctcgc tcagatcgga gatcagtacg ctgatttgtt
     5101 cctcgctgct aagaacctct ctgatgctat cctcctcagt gatatcctca gagtgaacac
     5161 cgagatcacc aaggctccac tctcagcttc tatgatcaag agatacgatg agcaccacca
     5221 ggatctcaca cttctcaagg ctcttgttag acagcagctc ccagagaagt acaaagagat
     5281 tttcttcgat cagtctaaga acggatacgc tggttacatc gatggtggtg catctcaaga
     5341 agagttctac aagttcatca agcctatcct cgagaagatg gatggaaccg aggaactcct
     5401 cgtgaagctc aatagagagg atcttctcag aaagcagagg accttcgata acggatctat
     5461 ccctcatcag atccacctcg gagagttgca cgctatcctt agaaggcaag aggatttcta
     5521 cccattcctc aaggataaca gggaaaagat tgagaagatt ctcaccttca gaatccctta
     5581 ctacgtggga cctctcgcta gaggaaactc aagattcgct tggatgacca gaaagtctga
     5641 ggaaaccatc accccttgga acttcgaaga ggtggtggat aagggtgcta gtgctcagtc
     5701 tttcatcgag aggatgacca acttcgataa gaaccttcca aacgagaagg tgctccctaa
     5761 gcactctttg ctctacgagt acttcaccgt gtacaacgag ttgaccaagg ttaagtacgt
     5821 gaccgaggga atgaggaagc ctgctttttt gtcaggtgag caaaagaagg ctatcgttga
     5881 tctcttgttc aagaccaaca gaaaggtgac cgtgaagcag ctcaaagagg attacttcaa
     5941 gaaaatcgag tgcttcgatt cagttgagat ttctggtgtt gaggataggt tcaacgcatc
     6001 tctcggaacc taccacgatc tcctcaagat cattaaggat aaggatttct tggataacga
     6061 ggaaaacgag gatatcttgg aggatatcgt tcttaccctc accctctttg aagatagaga
     6121 gatgattgaa gaaaggctca agacctacgc tcatctcttc gatgataagg tgatgaagca
     6181 gttgaagaga agaagataca ctggttgggg aaggctctca agaaagctca ttaacggaat
     6241 cagggataag cagtctggaa agacaatcct tgatttcctc aagtctgatg gattcgctaa
     6301 cagaaacttc atgcagctca tccacgatga ttctctcacc tttaaagagg atatccagaa
     6361 ggctcaggtt tcaggacagg gtgatagtct ccatgagcat atcgctaacc tcgctggatc
     6421 tcctgcaatc aagaagggaa tcctccagac tgtgaaggtt gtggatgagt tggtgaaggt
     6481 gatgggaagg cataagcctg agaacatcgt gatcgaaatg gctagagaga accagaccac
     6541 tcagaaggga cagaagaact ctagggaaag gatgaagagg atcgaggaag gtatcaaaga
     6601 gcttggatct cagatcctca aagagcaccc tgttgagaac actcagctcc agaatgagaa
     6661 gctctacctc tactacctcc agaacggaag ggatatgtat gtggatcaag agttggatat
     6721 caacaggctc tctgattacg atgttgatca tatcgtgcca cagtcattct tgaaggatga
     6781 ttctatcgat aacaaggtgc tcaccaggtc tgataagaac aggggtaaga gtgataacgt
     6841 gccaagtgaa gaggttgtga agaaaatgaa gaactattgg aggcagctcc tcaacgctaa
     6901 gctcatcact cagagaaagt tcgataactt gactaaggct gagaggggag gactctctga
     6961 attggataag gcaggattca tcaagaggca gcttgtggaa accaggcaga tcactaagca
     7021 cgttgcacag atcctcgatt ctaggatgaa caccaagtac gatgagaacg ataagttgat
     7081 cagggaagtg aaggttatca ccctcaagtc aaagctcgtg tctgatttca gaaaggattt
     7141 ccaattctac aaggtgaggg aaatcaacaa ctaccaccac gctcacgatg cttaccttaa
     7201 cgctgttgtt ggaaccgctc tcatcaagaa gtatcctaag ctcgagtcag agttcgtgta
     7261 cggtgattac aaggtgtacg atgtgaggaa gatgatcgct aagtctgagc aagagatcgg
     7321 aaaggctacc gctaagtatt tcttctactc taacatcatg aatttcttca agaccgagat
     7381 taccctcgct aacggtgaga tcagaaagag gccactcatc gagacaaacg gtgaaacagg
     7441 tgagatcgtg tgggataagg gaagggattt cgctaccgtt agaaaggtgc tctctatgcc
     7501 acaggtgaac atcgttaaga aaaccgaggt gcagaccggt ggattctcta aagagtctat
     7561 cctccctaag aggaactctg ataagctcat tgctaggaag aaggattggg accctaagaa
     7621 atacggtggt ttcgattctc ctaccgtggc ttactctgtt ctcgttgtgg ctaaggttga
     7681 gaagggaaag agtaagaagc tcaagtctgt taaggaactt ctcggaatca ctatcatgga
     7741 aaggtcatct ttcgagaaga acccaatcga tttcctcgag gctaagggat acaaagaggt
     7801 taagaaggat ctcatcatca agctcccaaa gtactcactc ttcgaactcg agaacggtag
     7861 aaagaggatg ctcgcttctg ctggtgagct tcaaaaggga aacgagcttg ctctcccatc
     7921 taagtacgtt aactttcttt acctcgcttc tcactacgag aagttgaagg gatctccaga
     7981 agataacgag cagaagcaac ttttcgttga gcagcacaag cactacttgg atgagatcat
     8041 cgagcagatc tctgagttct ctaaaagggt gatcctcgct gatgcaaacc tcgataaggt
     8101 gttgtctgct tacaacaagc acagagataa gcctatcagg gaacaggcag agaacatcat
     8161 ccatctcttc acccttacca acctcggtgc tcctgctgct ttcaagtact tcgatacaac
     8221 catcgatagg aagagataca cctctaccaa agaagtgctc gatgctaccc tcatccatca
     8281 gtctatcact ggactctacg agactaggat cgatctctca cagctcggtg gtgattcaag
     8341 ggctgatcct aagaagaaga ggaaggtttg agctttccag gcctcccagc tttcgtccgt
     8401 atcatcggtt tcgacaacgt tcgtcaagtt caatgcatca gtttcattgc ccacacacca
     8461 gaatcctact aagtttgagt attatggcat tggaaaagct gttttcttct atcatttgtt
     8521 ctgcttgtaa tttactgtgt tctttcagtt tttgttttcg gacatcaaaa tgcaaatgga
     8581 tggataagag ttaataaatg atatggtcct tttgttcatt ctcaaattat tattatctgt
     8641 tgtttttact ttaatgggtt gaatttaagt aagaaaggaa ctaacagtgt gatattaagg
     8701 tgcaatgtta gacatataaa acagtctttc acctctcttt ggttatgtct tgaattggtt
     8761 tgtttcttca cttatctgtg taatcaagtt tactatgagt ctatgatcaa gtaattatgc
     8821 aatcaagtta agtacagtat aggcttgagc tccccgctac tagaattcga gctcggaggg
     8881 atcatgaacc aacggcctgg ctgtatttgg tggttgtgta gggagatggg gagaagaaaa
     8941 gcccgattct cttcgctgtg atgggctgga tgcatgcggg ggagcgggag gcccaagtac
     9001 gtgcacggtg agcggcccac agggcgagtg tgagcgcgag aggcgggagg aacagtttag
     9061 taccacattg cccagctaac tcgaacgcga ccaacttata aacccgcgcg ctgtcgcttg
     9121 tgttgnnnnn nnnnnnnnnn nnnnngtttc agagctatgc tggaaacagc atagcaagtt
     9181 gaaataaggc tagtccgtta tcaacttgaa aaagtggcac cgagtcggtg cttttttttt
     9241 cgctttacga attcccatgg ggagggatca tgaaccaacg gcctggctgt atttggtggt
     9301 tgtgtaggga gatggggaga agaaaagccc gattctcttc gctgtgatgg gctggatgca
     9361 tgcgggggag cgggaggccc aagtacgtgc acggtgagcg gcccacaggg cgagtgtgag
     9421 cgcgagaggc gggaggaaca gtttagtacc acattgccca gctaactcga acgcgaccaa
     9481 cttataaacc cgcgcgctgt cgcttgtgtt gnnnnnnnnn nnnnnnnnnn ngtttcagag
     9541 ctatgctgga aacagcatag caagttgaaa taaggctagt ccgttatcaa cttgaaaaag
     9601 tggcaccgag tcggtgcttt ttttttcgct gggacacgaa gtgatccgtt taaactatca
     9661 gtgtttgaca ggatatattg gcgggtaaac ctaagagaaa agagcgttta ttagaataat
     9721 cggatattta aaagggcgtg aaaaggttta tccgttcgtc catttgtatg tgcatgccaa
     9781 ccacagggtt cccctcggga gtcagccgtg cggctgcatg aaatcctggc cggtttgtct
     9841 gatgccaagc tggcggcctg gccggccagc ttggccgctg aagaaaccga gcgccgccgt
     9901 ctaaaaaggt gatgtgtatt tgagtaaaac agcttgcgtc atgcggtcgc tgcgtatatg
     9961 atgcgatgag taaataaaca aatacgcaag gggaacgcat gaaggttatc gctgtactta
    10021 accagaaagg cgggtcaggc aagacgacca tcgcaaccca tctagcccgc gccctgcaac
    10081 tcgccggggc cgatgttctg ttagtcgatt ccgatcccca gggcagtgcc cgcgattggg
    10141 cggccgtgcg ggaagatcaa ccgctaaccg ttgtcggcat cgaccgcccg acgattgacc
    10201 gcgacgtgaa ggccatcggc cggcgcgact tcgtagtgat cgacggagcg ccccaggcgg
    10261 cggacttggc tgtgtccgcg atcaaggcag ccgacttcgt gctgattccg gtgcagccaa
    10321 gcccttacga catatgggcc accgccgacc tggtggagct ggttaagcag cgcattgagg
    10381 tcacggatgg aaggctacaa gcggcctttg tcgtgtcgcg ggcgatcaaa ggcacgcgca
    10441 tcggcggtga ggttgccgag gcgctggccg ggtacgagct gcccattctt gagtcccgta
    10501 tcacgcagcg cgtgagctac ccaggcactg ccgccgccgg cacaaccgtt cttgaatcag
    10561 aacccgaggg cgacgctgcc cgcgaggtcc aggcgctggc cgctgaaatt aaatcaaaac
    10621 tcatttgagt taatgaggta aagagaaaat gagcaaaagc acaaacacgc taagtgccgg
    10681 ccgtccgagc gcacgcagca gcaaggctgc aacgttggcc agcctggcag acacgccagc
    10741 catgaagcgg gtcaactttc agttgccggc ggaggatcac accaagctga agatgtacgc
    10801 ggtacgccaa ggcaagacca ttaccgagct gctatctgaa tacatcgcgc agctaccaga
    10861 gtaaatgagc aaatgaataa atgagtagat gaattttagc ggctaaagga ggcggcatgg
    10921 aaaatcaaga acaaccaggc accgacgccg tggaatgccc catgtgtgga ggaacgggcg
    10981 gttggccagg cgtaagcggc tgggttgtct gccggccctg caatggcact ggaaccccca
    11041 agcccgagga atcggcgtga gcggtcgcaa accatccggc ccggtacaaa tcggcgcggc
    11101 gctgggtgat gacctggtgg agaagttgaa ggccgcgcag gccgcccagc ggcaacgcat
    11161 cgaggcagaa gcacgccccg gtgaatcgtg gcaagcggcc gctgatcgaa tccgcaaaga
    11221 atcccggcaa ccgccggcag ccggtgcgtc gtcgattagg aagccgccca agggcgacga
    11281 gcaaccagat tttttcgttc cgatgctcta tgacgtgggc acccgcgata gtcgcagcat
    11341 catggacgtg gccgttttcc gtctgtcgaa gcgtgaccga cgagctggcg aggtgatccg
    11401 ctacgagctt ccagacgggc acgtagaggt ttccgcaggg ccggccggca tggccagtgt
    11461 gtgggattac gacctggtac tgatggcggt ttcccatcta accgaatcca tgaaccgata
    11521 ccgggaaggg aagggagaca agcccggccg cgtgttccgt ccacacgttg cggacgtact
    11581 caagttctgc cggcgagccg atggcggaaa gcagaaagac gacctggtag aaacctgcat
    11641 tcggttaaac accacgcacg ttgccatgca gcgtacgaag aaggccaaga acggccgcct
    11701 ggtgacggta tccgagggtg aagccttgat tagccgctac aagatcgtaa agagcgaaac
    11761 cgggcggccg gagtacatcg agatcgagct agctgattgg atgtaccgcg agattacaga
    11821 aggcaagaac ccggacgtgc tgacggttca ccccgattac tttttgatcg atcccggcat
    11881 cggccgtttt ctctaccgcc tggcacgccg cgccgcaggc aaggcagaag ccagatggtt
    11941 gttcaagacg atctacgaac gcagtggcag cgccggagag ttcaagaagt tctgtttcac
    12001 cgtgcgcaag ctgatcgggt caaatgacct gccggagtac gatttgaagg aggaggcggg
    12061 gcaggctggc ccgatcctag tcatgcgcta ccgcaacctg atcgagggcg aagcatccgc
    12121 cggttcctaa tgtacggagc agatgctagg gcaaattgcc ctagcagggg aaaaaggtcg
    12181 aaaaagcttc tttcctgtgg atagcacgta cattgggaac ccaaagccgt acattgggaa
    12241 ccggaacccg tacattggga acccaaagcc gtacattggg aaccggtcac acatgtaagt
    12301 gactgatata aaagagaaaa aaggcgattt ttccgcctaa aactctttaa aacttattaa
    12361 aactcttaaa acccgcctgg cctgtgcata actgtctggc cagcgcacag ccgaacagct
    12421 gcaaaaagcg cccacatcaa ggctccgagt gcgcggaacc cctatttgtt tatttttcta
    12481 aatacattca aatatgtatc cgctcatgag acaataaccc tgataaatgc ttcaataata
    12541 ttgaaaaagg aagagtatgg ctaaaatgag aatatcaccg gaattgaaaa aactgatcga
    12601 aaaataccgc tgcgtaaaag atacggaagg aatgtctcct gctaaggtat ataagctggt
    12661 gggagaaaat gaaaacctat atttaaaaat gacggacagc cggtataaag ggaccaccta
    12721 tgatgtggaa cgggaaaagg acatgatgct atggctggaa ggaaagctgc ctgttccaaa
    12781 ggtcctgcac tttgaacggc atgatggctg gagcaatctg ctcatgagtg aggccgatgg
    12841 cgtcctttgc tcggaagagt atgaagatga acaaagccct gaaaagatta tcgagctgta
    12901 tgcggagtgc atcaggctct ttcactccat cgacatatcg gattgtccct atacgaatag
    12961 cttagacagc cgcttagccg aattggatta cttactgaat aacgatctgg ccgatgtgga
    13021 ttgcgaaaac tgggaagagg acactccatt taaagatccg cgcgagctgt atgatttttt
    13081 aaagacggaa aagcccgaag aggaacttgt cttttcccac ggcgacctgg gagacagcaa
    13141 catctttgtg aaagatggca aagtaagtgg ctttattgat cttgggagaa gcggcagggc
    13201 ggacaagtgg tatgacattg ccttctgcgt ccggtcgctc agggaggata tcggggaaga
    13261 acagtatgtc gagctatttt ttgacttact ggggatcaag cctgattggg agaaaataaa
    13321 atattatatt ttactggatg aattgtttta gctgtcagac caagtttact catatatact
    13381 ttagattgat ttaaaacttc atttttaatt taaaaggatc taggtgaaga tcctttttga
    13441 taatctcatg accaaaatcc cttaacgtga gttttcgttc cactgagcgt cagaccccgt
    13501 agaaaagatc aaaggatctt cttgagatcc tttttttctg cgcgtaatct gctgcttgca
    13561 aacaaaaaaa ccaccgctac cagcggtggt ttgtttgccg gatcaagagc taccaactct
    13621 ttttccgaag gtaactggct tcagcagagc gcagatacca aatactgttc ttctagtgta
    13681 gccgtagtta ggccaccact tcaagaactc tgtagcaccg cctacatacc tcgctctgct
    13741 aatcctgtta ccagtggctg ctgccagtgg cgataagtcg tgtcttaccg ggttggactc
    13801 aagacgatag ttaccggata aggcgcagcg gtcgggctga acggggggtt cgtgcacaca
    13861 gcccagcttg gagcgaacga cctacaccga actgagatac ctacagcgtg agctatgaga
    13921 aagcgccacg cttcccgaag ggagaaaggc ggacaggtat ccggtaagcg gcagggtcgg
    13981 aacaggagag cgcacgaggg agcttccagg gggaaacgcc tggtatcttt atagtcctgt
    14041 cgggtttcgc cacctctgac ttgagcgtcg atttttgtga tgctcgtcag gggggcggag
    14101 cctatggaaa aacgccagca acgcggcctt tttacggttc ctgctcggat ctgttggacc
    14161 ggacagtagt catggttgat gggctgcctg tatcgagtgg tgattttgtg ccgagctgcc
    14221 ggtcggggag ctgttggctg gctggtggca ggatatattg tggtgtaaac aaattgacgc
    14281 ttagacaact taataacaca ttgcggacgt ttttaatgta ctggggtt
//
