# Supplementary material for: Developing a Molecular Toolkit to ENABLE all to apply CRISPR/Cas9-based Gene Editing in planta
Source: bioRxiv preprint, doi:10.1101/2025.11.09.687425, version 2 (2025-11-13)
Supplement: Supplementary File 1 - Vector Sequences [file 687425_file03.zip › Vector sequences/Exemplary assembled CRISPR vectors/Exemplary final CRISPR vector for transient dicot transformation.gb]

LOCUS       Exemplary_final_CRISPR_vector_for_transient_dicot_transformation       14503 bp    DNA     circular UNA 31-JUL-2025
DEFINITION  .
ACCESSION   urn.local...eo-jh6kpu4
VERSION     urn.local...eo-jh6kpu4
KEYWORDS    .
SOURCE      
  ORGANISM  .
FEATURES             Location/Qualifiers
     Fragment        11..2658
                     /Source_Sequence="referenceToDocument:
                     urn:local:.:qa-je0751q@26.14#0#CB9DA756A09F8A5A4D4BADBA778
                     0F984 label: pGMF6"
                     /Cloning_Method="Golden Gate Cloning"
                     /Enzymes="BbsI"
                     /Fragment_Type="Insert"
                     /label="pGMF6 (insert 1)"
     ligation        11..14
                     /label="Ligation"
     promoter        31..1368
                     /vntifkey=29
                     /modified_by="Florian"
                     /note="Derived using Geneious Prime 2021.2.2 'Annotate
                     from Database' based on nucleotide similarity"
                     /Transferred_From="L1 35Sp::eGFP-NLS:35St "
                     /Transferred_Similarity="100.00%"
                     /Primary_Match="100.00%; Adjusted-Interval-0:0/0; 35S
                     promoter (Cauliflower Mosaic Virus) (<a
                     href=""urn:local:.:v-dkb2238"">L1 35Sp::eGFP-NLS:35St
                     </a>)"
                     /Alternative_Match="100.00%; Adjusted-Interval-0:0/0;
                     Promoter, 35S (Cauliflower Mosaic Virus) (<a
                     href=""urn:local:.:7o5-d1z2kwz"">Final L2 for targeting
                     PDS</a>)"
                     /Alternative_Match="100.00%; Adjusted-Interval-0:0/0;
                     Promoter, 35S (Cauliflower Mosaic Virus) (<a
                     href=""urn:local:.:7jr-d1yz7zq"">pICSL11059
                     35Sp::HPTII:35St</a>)"
                     /Alternative_Match="100.00%; Adjusted-Interval-0:0/0;
                     Promoter, 35s (Cauliflower Mosaic Virus) (<a
                     href=""urn:local:.:f-c2iltpe"">pICSL11059</a>)"
                     /Alternative_Match="100.00%; Adjusted-Interval-0:0/0;
                     Promoter, 35s (Cauliflower Mosaic Virus) (<a
                     href=""urn:local:.:60-c2iy93f"">Level2 Plantain PDS KO
                     vector final assembly</a>)"
                     /label="35S promoter (Cauliflower Mosaic Virus)"
     5'_UTR          1385..1446
                     /vntifkey=52
                     /note="Derived using Geneious Prime 2021.2.2 'Annotate
                     from Database' based on nucleotide similarity"
                     /Transferred_From="pICSL11059"
                     /Transferred_Similarity="100.00%"
                     /Primary_Match="100.00%; Adjusted-Interval-0:0/0;
                     Promoter, 35s (Cauliflower Mosaic Virus) (<a
                     href=""urn:local:.:f-c2iltpe"">pICSL11059</a>)"
                     /Alternative_Match="100.00%; Adjusted-Interval-0:0/0;
                     Promoter, 35s (Cauliflower Mosaic Virus) (<a
                     href=""urn:local:.:60-c2iy93f"">Level2 Plantain PDS KO
                     vector final assembly</a>)"
                     /Alternative_Match="100.00%; Adjusted-Interval-0:0/0; TMV
                     Omega (<a href=""urn:local:.:v-dkb2238"">L1
                     35Sp::eGFP-NLS:35St </a>)"
                     /Alternative_Match="100.00%; Adjusted-Interval-0:0/0; TMV
                     Omega (<a href=""urn:local:.:60-c2iy93f"">Level2 Plantain
                     PDS KO vector final assembly</a>)"
                     /Alternative_Match="100.00%; Adjusted-Interval-0:0/0; TMV
                     Omega (<a href=""urn:local:.:7o5-d1z2kwz"">Final L2 for
                     targeting PDS</a>)"
                     /Alternative_Match="100.00%; Adjusted-Interval-0:0/0; TMV
                     Omega (<a href=""urn:local:.:7o5-d1z2kwz"">Final L2 for
                     targeting PDS</a>)"
                     /Alternative_Match="100.00%; Adjusted-Interval-0:0/0; TMV
                     Omega (<a href=""urn:local:.:7jr-d1yz7zq"">pICSL11059
                     35Sp::HPTII:35St</a>)"
                     /Alternative_Match="100.00%; Adjusted-Interval-0:0/0; TMV
                     Omega (<a href=""urn:local:.:w-c2ilwp9"">pFH52</a>)"
                     /Alternative_Match="100.00%; Adjusted-Interval-0:0/0; TMV
                     Omega (<a href=""urn:local:.:7jz-d1yz8pq"">pFH52
                     2x35Sp::SpCas9:NOSt</a>)"
                     /label="Promoter, 35s (Cauliflower Mosaic Virus)"
     CDS             1456..2172
                     /vntifkey=4
                     /modified_by="Florian"
                     /note="Derived using Geneious Prime 2021.2.2 'Annotate
                     from Database' based on nucleotide similarity"
                     /Transferred_From="L1 35Sp::eGFP-NLS:35St "
                     /Transferred_Similarity="100.00%"
                     /Primary_Match="100.00%; Adjusted-Interval-0:0/0; eGFP (<a
                     href=""urn:local:.:v-dkb2238"">L1 35Sp::eGFP-NLS:35St
                     </a>)"
                     /label="eGFP"
     CDS             2179..2442
                     /codon_start=1
                     /note="/created_by=User"
                     /Original_Translation="AGSGAGGEFKREEQARKAKVNNEKKTEIVKPESCS
                     NEGDVKDLKRKDSEDGNEGEEEEASSKPKKPKVALSHLQDIDDTEADQEEE*"
                     /note="Derived using Geneious Prime 2021.2.2 'Annotate
                     from Database' based on nucleotide similarity"
                     /Transferred_From="L1 35Sp::eGFP-NLS:35St "
                     /Transferred_Similarity="100.00%"
                     /Primary_Match="100.00%; Adjusted-Interval-0:0/0; N7-NLS
                     (<a href=""urn:local:.:v-dkb2238"">L1 35Sp::eGFP-NLS:35St
                     </a>)"
                     /modified_by="Florian"
                     /label="N7-NLS"
     terminator      2447..2650
                     /vntifkey=43
                     /modified_by="Florian"
                     /note="Derived using Geneious Prime 2021.2.2 'Annotate
                     from Database' based on nucleotide similarity"
                     /Transferred_From="L1 35Sp::eGFP-NLS:35St "
                     /Transferred_Similarity="100.00%"
                     /Primary_Match="100.00%; Adjusted-Interval-0:0/0; 3'
                     untranslated region and terminator, 35S (Cauliflower
                     Mosaic Virus) (<a href=""urn:local:.:v-dkb2238"">L1
                     35Sp::eGFP-NLS:35St </a>)"
                     /Alternative_Match="100.00%; Adjusted-Interval-0:0/0; 3'
                     untranslated region and terminator, 35S (Cauliflower
                     Mosaic Virus) (<a href=""urn:local:.:7o5-d1z2kwz"">Final
                     L2 for targeting PDS</a>)"
                     /Alternative_Match="100.00%; Adjusted-Interval-0:0/0; 3'
                     untranslated region and terminator, 35S (Cauliflower
                     Mosaic Virus) (<a
                     href=""urn:local:.:7jr-d1yz7zq"">pICSL11059
                     35Sp::HPTII:35St</a>)"
                     /Alternative_Match="100.00%; Adjusted-Interval-0:0/0; 3'
                     untranslated region and terminator, 35s (Cauliflower
                     Mosaic Virus) (<a
                     href=""urn:local:.:f-c2iltpe"">pICSL11059</a>)"
                     /Alternative_Match="100.00%; Adjusted-Interval-0:0/0; 3'
                     untranslated region and terminator, 35s (Cauliflower
                     Mosaic Virus) (<a href=""urn:local:.:60-c2iy93f"">Level2
                     Plantain PDS KO vector final assembly</a>)"
                     /label="3' untranslated region and terminator, 35S
                     (Cauliflower Mosaic Virus)"
     primer_bind     2507..2526
                     /%GC="40.0"
                     /Hairpin_Tm="None"
                     /Self_Dimer_Tm="None"
                     /Tm="51.2"
                     /annotation_group="121470859000860019a42151-ca9c-4d21-8b3c
                     -32a22d8679c6"
                     /created_by="primer3"
                     /Sequence="AGATAAGGGAATTAGGGTTC"
                     /Mismatches=0
                     /#_Local_Off-target_Sites=0
                     /Local_Off-target="pGMF6"
                     /label="GMF003"
     ligation        2655..2658
                     /label="Ligation"
     Fragment        2655..8633
                     /Source_Sequence="referenceToDocument:
                     urn:local:.:q3-je0751q@25.13#0#7D758C0B9FAB053FA13BEA89977
                     FEDE2 label: pGMF4"
                     /Cloning_Method="Golden Gate Cloning"
                     /Enzymes="BbsI"
                     /Fragment_Type="Insert"
                     /label="pGMF4 (insert 2)"
     promoter        2675..4001
                     /modified_by="hahnf"
                     /label="UBIQUITIN10 promoter + 5'UTR (Arabidopsis
                     thaliana)"
     CDS             4003..8139
                     /modified_by="hahnf"
                     /label="SpCas9 (Arabidopsis optimized)"
     sig_peptide     8119..8139
                     /created_by="hahnf"
                     /label="SV40 NLS"
     Stop_codon      8140..8142
                     /created_by="hahnf"
                     /modified_by="hahnf"
                     /label="Stop"
     terminator      8149..8617
                     /created_by="hahnf"
                     /label="Pea 3A terminator"
     ligation        8630..8633
                     /label="Ligation"
     Fragment        8630..9221
                     /Source_Sequence="referenceToDocument:
                     urn:local:.:k-jh6j6y1@37.16#0#FEEBD78A8FFE2144C868B90BEC79
                     4BB0 label: pGMF1-D with integrated annealed primer pair
                     1"
                     /Cloning_Method="Golden Gate Cloning"
                     /Enzymes="BbsI"
                     /Fragment_Type="Insert"
                     /label="pGMF1-D with integrated annealed primer pair 1
                     (insert 3)"
     Promoter        8650..9097
                     /Application_Notes="Pol III promoter; drives expression
                     ofsmall RNAs."
                     /Full_Name="AtU6-26"
                     /References="<a href= target=_blank>Journal of
                     IntegrativePlant Biology. 49: 222 (2007)</a>; <a
                     href=target=_blank>Cell Res. 23: 1229 (2013)</a>"
                     /Subtype="Pol III promoter"
                     /__SeqFeature__="True"
                     /__level__=1
                     /description="Arabidopsis U6-26 gene promoter"
                     /name="AtU6-26"
                     /note="color: #0375bb; direction: RIGHT"
                     /official_designation="AtU6-26"
                     /uuid="677a7091815142ee91b04b1347c6b35e"
                     /label="AtU6-26"
     misc_feature    9099..9118
                     /created_by="Florian"
                     /modified_by="Florian"
                     /label="20 bp target site 1"
     misc_RNA        9119..9204
                     /created_by="Florian"
                     /label="improved sgRNA backbone (Dang et al., 2015)"
     terminator      9205..9213
                     /created_by="Florian"
                     /modified_by="Florian"
                     /label="PolyT"
     ligation        9218..9221
                     /label="Ligation"
     Fragment        9218..9809
                     /Source_Sequence="referenceToDocument:
                     urn:local:.:18-jh6j9no@22.10#0#00DBA7FD6EB9FC26B80CE3C8CED
                     0603E label: pGMF2-D with integrated annealed primer pair
                     2"
                     /Cloning_Method="Golden Gate Cloning"
                     /Enzymes="BbsI"
                     /Fragment_Type="Insert"
                     /label="pGMF2-D with integrated annealed primer pair 2
                     (insert 4)"
     promoter        9238..9685
                     /SerialCloner_Color="&hFF7F00"
                     /SerialCloner_Show="True"
                     /SerialCloner_Protect="True"
                     /SerialCloner_Arrow="True"
                     /modified_by="hahnf"
                     /note="Derived using Geneious Prime 2024.0.7 'Annotate
                     from Database' based on nucleotide similarity"
                     /Transferred_From="pGMF001a_with_Arabidopsis_U6-26_promote
                     r"
                     /Transferred_Similarity="100.00%"
                     /Primary_Match="100.00%; Adjusted-Interval-0:0/0; AtU6-26p
                     (<a
                     href=""urn:local:.:n-hwkaxtn"">pGMF001a_with_Arabidopsis_U
                     6-26_promoter</a>)"
                     /Alternative_Match="100.00%; Adjusted-Interval-0:0/0;
                     AtU6-26p (<a
                     href=""urn:local:.:j-hwkax9k"">pGMF002a_with_Arabidopsis_U
                     6-26_promoter</a>)"
                     /Alternative_Match="100.00%; Adjusted-Interval-0:0/-1;
                     AtU6-26 (<a href=""urn:local:.:y-i5qen40"">pGMF001a</a>)"
                     /label="AtU6-26p"
     misc_feature    9687..9706
                     /created_by="Florian"
                     /modified_by="Florian"
                     /label="20 bp target site 2"
     misc_RNA        9707..9792
                     /created_by="Florian"
                     /note="Derived using Geneious Prime 2024.0.7 'Annotate
                     from Database' based on nucleotide similarity"
                     /Transferred_From="pGMF001a_with_Arabidopsis_U6-26_promote
                     r"
                     /Transferred_Similarity="100.00%"
                     /Primary_Match="100.00%; Adjusted-Interval-0:0/0; improved
                     sgRNA backbone (Dang et al., 2015) (<a
                     href=""urn:local:.:n-hwkaxtn"">pGMF001a_with_Arabidopsis_U
                     6-26_promoter</a>)"
                     /Alternative_Match="100.00%; Adjusted-Interval-0:0/0;
                     improved sgRNA backbone (Dang et al., 2015) (<a
                     href=""urn:local:.:7jj-d1yz4wq"">pGMF001</a>)"
                     /Alternative_Match="100.00%; Adjusted-Interval-0:0/0;
                     improved sgRNA backbone (Dang et al., 2015) (<a
                     href=""urn:local:.:j-hwkax9k"">pGMF002a_with_Arabidopsis_U
                     6-26_promoter</a>)"
                     /Alternative_Match="100.00%; Adjusted-Interval-0:0/0;
                     improved sgRNA backbone (Dang et al., 2015) (<a
                     href=""urn:local:.:ix-eboo9ps"">pICSL4723 L2 backbone -
                     pICSL11059 35Sp::HPTII:35St - pFH52 2x35Sp::SpCas9:NOSt -
                     pGMF001 with PDS target1 - pGMF002 with PDS target2</a>)"
                     /Alternative_Match="100.00%; Adjusted-Interval-0:0/0;
                     improved sgRNA backbone (Dang et al., 2015) (<a
                     href=""urn:local:.:ix-eboo9ps"">pICSL4723 L2 backbone -
                     pICSL11059 35Sp::HPTII:35St - pFH52 2x35Sp::SpCas9:NOSt -
                     pGMF001 with PDS target1 - pGMF002 with PDS target2</a>)"
                     /Alternative_Match="100.00%; Adjusted-Interval-0:0/0;
                     improved sgRNA backbone (Dang et al., 2015) (<a
                     href=""urn:local:.:1d4-dvu4edz"">pICSL4723 L2 backbone -
                     pGMF006 - pFH52 2x35Sp::SpCas9:NOSt - pGMF001 with PDS
                     target1 - pGMF002 with PDS target2</a>)"
                     /Alternative_Match="100.00%; Adjusted-Interval-0:0/0;
                     improved sgRNA backbone (Dang et al., 2015) (<a
                     href=""urn:local:.:1d4-dvu4edz"">pICSL4723 L2 backbone -
                     pGMF006 - pFH52 2x35Sp::SpCas9:NOSt - pGMF001 with PDS
                     target1 - pGMF002 with PDS target2</a>)"
                     /Alternative_Match="100.00%; Adjusted-Interval-0:0/0;
                     improved sgRNA backbone (Dang et al., 2015) (<a
                     href=""urn:local:.:y-i5qen40"">pGMF001a</a>)"
                     /Alternative_Match="100.00%; Adjusted-Interval-0:0/0;
                     improved sgRNA backbone (Dang et al., 2015) (<a
                     href=""urn:local:.:7jn-d1yz5cw"">pGMF002</a>)"
                     /Alternative_Match="100.00%; Adjusted-Interval-0:0/0;
                     improved sgRNA backbone (Dang et al., 2015) (<a
                     href=""urn:local:.:1h-ib5wyr0"">pGMF001 with integrated
                     annealed primers</a>)"
                     /label="improved sgRNA backbone (Dang et al., 2015)"
     terminator      9793..9801
                     /created_by="Florian"
                     /label="PolyT"
     Fragment        9806..14
                     /Source_Sequence="referenceToDocument:
                     urn:local:.:q8-je0751q@42.23#0#4E176BE1B9038EF829D16C873CB
                     33D84 label: pGMF3"
                     /Cloning_Method="Golden Gate Cloning"
                     /Enzymes="BbsI"
                     /Fragment_Type="Backbone"
                     /label="pGMF3 (backbone)"
     ligation        9806..9809
                     /label="Ligation"
     Misc._feature   complement(9823..9948)
                     /note="RB"
                     /note="color: #a6acb3; direction: LEFT"
                     /ApEinfo_fwdcolor="pink"
                     /ApEinfo_revcolor="pink"
                     /ApEinfo_graphicformat="arrow_data {{0 1 2 0 0 -1} {} 0}"
                     /modified_by="Florian"
                     /label="RB"
     primer_bind     complement(9941..9966)
                     /%GC="53.8"
                     /Hairpin_Tm="54.9"
                     /Self_Dimer_Tm="21.4"
                     /Tm="66.5"
                     /annotation_group="1214696642436900ba2277bb-5670-4f56-97d0
                     -ed58d965bfc5"
                     /created_by="primer3"
                     /Sequence="GAACCCTGTGGTTGGCATGCACATAC"
                     /Mismatches=0
                     /#_Local_Off-target_Sites=0
                     /Local_Off-target="pGMF3"
                     /label="GMF001"
     CDS             12732..13523
                     /codon_start=1
                     /note="NPTII"
                     /note="color: #993366"
                     /translation="MAKMRISPELKKLIEKYRCVKDTEGMSPAKVYKLVGENENLYLK
                     MTDSRYKGTTYDVEREKDMMLWLEGKLPVPKVLHFERHDGWSNLLMSEADGVLCSEEY
                     EDEQSPEKIIELYAECIRLFHSIDISDCPYTNSLDSRLAELDYLLNNDLADVDCENWE
                     EDTPFKDPRELYDFLKTEKPEEELVFSHGDLGDSNIFVKDGKVSGFIDLGRSGRADKW
                     YDIA FCVRSLREDIGEEQYVELFFDLLGIKPDWEKIKYYILLDELF"
                     /ApEinfo_fwdcolor="pink"
                     /ApEinfo_revcolor="pink"
                     /ApEinfo_graphicformat="arrow_data {{0 1 2 0 0 -1} {} 0}"
                     /label="NPTII"
     rep_origin      13686..14300
                     /note="rep - pMB1"
                     /note="color: #a6acb3"
                     /ApEinfo_fwdcolor="pink"
                     /ApEinfo_revcolor="pink"
                     /ApEinfo_graphicformat="arrow_data {{0 1 2 0 0 -1} {} 0}"
                     /modified_by="Florian"
                     /label="rep - pMB1"
     Misc._feature   14352..14502
                     /note="LB"
                     /note="color: #a6acb3; direction: LEFT"
                     /ApEinfo_fwdcolor="pink"
                     /ApEinfo_revcolor="pink"
                     /ApEinfo_graphicformat="arrow_data {{0 1 2 0 0 -1} {} 0}"
                     /modified_by="Florian"
                     /label="LB"
     primer_bind     14417..14440
                     /%GC="50.0"
                     /Hairpin_Tm="None"
                     /Self_Dimer_Tm="None"
                     /Tm="61.3"
                     /annotation_group="12146967239314005dff9728-7493-468c-a8ad
                     -ae573ac8be03"
                     /created_by="primer3"
                     /Sequence="CTGGTGGCAGGATATATTGTGGTG"
                     /Mismatches=0
                     /#_Local_Off-target_Sites=0
                     /Local_Off-target="pGMF3"
                     /label="GMF002"
ORIGIN      
        1 gaacactctg tgccgaattc ggatccggag gaattccaat cccacaaaaa tctgagctta
       61 acagcacagt tgctcctctc agagcagaat cgggtattca acaccctcat atcaactact
      121 acgttgtgta taacggtcca catgccggta tatacgatga ctggggttgt acaaaggcgg
      181 caacaaacgg cgttcccgga gttgcacaca agaaatttgc cactattaca gaggcaagag
      241 cagcagctga cgcgtacaca acaagtcagc aaacagacag gttgaacttc atccccaaag
      301 gagaagctca actcaagccc aagagctttg ctaaggccct aacaagccca ccaaagcaaa
      361 aagcccactg gctcacgcta ggaaccaaaa ggcccagcag tgatccagcc ccaaaagaga
      421 tctcctttgc cccggagatt acaatggacg atttcctcta tctttacgat ctaggaagga
      481 agttcgaagg tgaaggtgac gacactatgt tcaccactga taatgagaag gttagcctct
      541 tcaatttcag aaagaatgct gacccacaga tggttagaga ggcctacgca gcaagtctca
      601 tcaagacgat ctacccgagt aacaatctcc aggagatcaa ataccttccc aagaaggtta
      661 aagatgcagt caaaagattc aggactaatt gcatcaagaa cacagagaaa gacatatttc
      721 tcaagatcag aagtactatt ccagtatgga cgattcaagg cttgcttcat aaaccaaggc
      781 aagtaataga gattggagtc tctaaaaagg tagttcctac tgaatctaag gccatgcatg
      841 gagtctaaga ttcaaatcga ggatctaaca gaactcgccg tcaagactgg cgaacagttc
      901 atacagagtc ttttacgact caatgacaag aagaaaatct tcgtcaacat ggtggagcac
      961 gacactctgg tctactccaa aaatgtcaaa gatacagtct cagaagatca aagggctatt
     1021 gagacttttc aacaaaggat aatttcggga aacctcctcg gattccattg cccagctatc
     1081 tgtcacttca tcgaaaggac agtagaaaag gaaggtggct cctacaaatg ccatcattgc
     1141 gataaaggaa aggctatcat tcaagatctc tctgccgaca gtggtcccaa agatggaccc
     1201 ccacccacga ggagcatcgt ggaaaaagaa gaggttccaa ccacgtctac aaagcaagtg
     1261 gattgatgtg acatctccac tgacgtaagg gatgacgcac aatcccacta tccttcgcaa
     1321 gacccttcct ctatataagg aagttcattt catttggaga ggacacgctc gagtataaga
     1381 gctcattttt acaacaatta ccaacaacaa caaacaacaa acaacattac aattacattt
     1441 acaattatcg atacaatggt gagcaagggc gaggagctgt tcaccggcgt ggtgcccatc
     1501 ctggtcgagc tggacggcga cgtaaacggc cacaagttca gcgtgtccgg cgagggcgag
     1561 ggcgatgcca cctacggcaa gctgaccctg aagttcatct gcaccaccgg caagctgccc
     1621 gtgccctggc ccaccctcgt gaccaccctg acctacggcg tgcagtgctt cagccgctac
     1681 cccgaccaca tgaagcagca cgacttcttc aagtccgcca tgcccgaagg ctacgtccag
     1741 gagcgcacca tcttcttcaa ggacgacggc aactacaaga cccgcgccga ggtgaagttc
     1801 gagggcgaca ccctggtgaa ccgcatcgag ctgaagggca tcgacttcaa ggaggacggc
     1861 aacatcctgg ggcacaagct ggagtacaac tacaacagcc acaacgtcta tatcatggcc
     1921 gacaagcaga agaacggcat caaggtgaac ttcaagatcc gccacaacat cgaggacggc
     1981 agcgtgcagc tcgccgacca ctaccagcag aacaccccca tcggcgacgg ccccgtgctg
     2041 ctgcccgaca accactacct gagcacccag tccgccctga gcaaagaccc caacgagaag
     2101 cgcgatcaca tggtcctgct ggagttcgtg accgccgccg ggatcactct cggcatggac
     2161 gagctgtaca agggaggtgc cggcagtggc gctggcggag aatttaagcg cgaagaacaa
     2221 gcccgcaagg ctaaagttaa taacgaaaaa aagaccgaaa tcgtcaagcc agagtcttgc
     2281 tccaatgagg gcgatgtgaa ggatcttaaa aggaaagact ctgaggatgg aaatgaaggg
     2341 gaggaagaag aggcttcgag taagcccaag aaaccgaagg tcgcactgag tcacttgcag
     2401 gacatagatg atacggaagc tgaccaagaa gaagaataat gagcttctct agctagagtc
     2461 gatcgacaag ctcgagtttc tccataataa tgtgtgagta gttcccagat aagggaatta
     2521 gggttcctat agggtttcgc tcatgtgttg agcatataag aaacccttag tatgtatttg
     2581 tatttgtaaa atacttctat caataaaatt tctaattcct aaaaccaaaa tccagtacta
     2641 aaatccagat cgctgcaaga attcaagctt ggaggtcgag ctgcaggtca acggatcagg
     2701 atattcttgt ttaagatgtt gaactctatg gaggtttgta tgaactgatg atctaggacc
     2761 ggataagttc ccttcttcat agcgaactta ttcaaagaat gttttgtgta tcattcttgt
     2821 tacattgtta ttaatgaaaa aatattattg gtcattggac tgaacacgag tgttaaatat
     2881 ggaccaggcc ccaaataaga tccattgata tatgaattaa ataacaagaa taaatcgagt
     2941 caccaaacca cttgcctttt ttaacgagac ttgttcacca acttgataca aaagtcatta
     3001 tcctatgcaa atcaataatc atacaaaaat atccaataac actaaaaaat taaaagaaat
     3061 ggataatttc acaatatgtt atacgataaa gaagttactt ttccaagaaa ttcactgatt
     3121 ttataagccc acttgcatta gataaatggc aaaaaaaaac aaaaaggaaa agaaataaag
     3181 cacgaagaat tctagaaaat acgaaatacg cttcaatgca gtgggaccca cggttcaatt
     3241 attgccaatt ttcagctcca ccgtatattt aaaaaataaa acgataatgc taaaaaaata
     3301 taaatcgtaa cgatcgttaa atctcaacgg ctggatctta tgacgaccgt tagaaattgt
     3361 ggttgtcgac gagtcagtaa taaacggcgt caaagtggtt gcagccggca cacacgagtc
     3421 gtgtttatca actcaaagca caaatacttt tcctcaacct aaaaataagg caattagcca
     3481 aaaacaactt tgcgtgtaaa caacgctcaa tacacgtgtc attttattat tagctattgc
     3541 ttcaccgcct tagctttctc gtgacctagt cgtcctcgtc ttttcttctt cttcttctat
     3601 aaaacaatac ccaaagagct cttcttcttc acaattcaga tttcaatttc tcaaaatctt
     3661 aaaaactttc tctcaattct ctctaccgtg atcaaggtaa atttctgtgt tccttattct
     3721 ctcaaaatct tcgattttgt tttcgttcga tcccaatttc gtatatgttc tttggtttag
     3781 attctgttaa tcttagatcg aacacgattt tctgggtttg atcgttagat atcatcttaa
     3841 ttctcgatta gggtttcata gatatcatcc gatttgttca aataatttga gttttgtcga
     3901 ataattactc ttcgatttgt gatttctatc tagatctggt gttagtttct agtttgtgcg
     3961 atcgaatttg tcgattaatc tgagtttttc tgattaacag gaatggataa gaagtactct
     4021 atcggactcg atatcggaac taactctgtg ggatgggctg tgatcaccga tgagtacaag
     4081 gtgccatcta agaagttcaa ggttctcgga aacaccgata ggcactctat caagaaaaac
     4141 cttatcggtg ctctcctctt cgattctggt gaaactgctg aggctaccag actcaagaga
     4201 accgctagaa gaaggtacac cagaagaaag aacaggatct gctacctcca agagatcttc
     4261 tctaacgaga tggctaaagt ggatgattca ttcttccaca ggctcgaaga gtcattcctc
     4321 gtggaagaag ataagaagca cgagaggcac cctatcttcg gaaacatcgt tgatgaggtg
     4381 gcataccacg agaagtaccc tactatctac cacctcagaa agaagctcgt tgattctact
     4441 gataaggctg atctcaggct catctacctc gctctcgctc acatgatcaa gttcagagga
     4501 cacttcctca tcgagggtga tctcaaccct gataactctg atgtggataa gttgttcatc
     4561 cagctcgtgc agacctacaa ccagcttttc gaagagaacc ctatcaacgc ttcaggtgtg
     4621 gatgctaagg ctatcctctc tgctaggctc tctaagtcaa gaaggcttga gaacctcatt
     4681 gctcagctcc ctggtgagaa gaagaacgga cttttcggaa acttgatcgc tctctctctc
     4741 ggactcaccc ctaacttcaa gtctaacttc gatctcgctg aggatgcaaa gctccagctc
     4801 tcaaaggata cctacgatga tgatctcgat aacctcctcg ctcagatcgg agatcagtac
     4861 gctgatttgt tcctcgctgc taagaacctc tctgatgcta tcctcctcag tgatatcctc
     4921 agagtgaaca ccgagatcac caaggctcca ctctcagctt ctatgatcaa gagatacgat
     4981 gagcaccacc aggatctcac acttctcaag gctcttgtta gacagcagct cccagagaag
     5041 tacaaagaga ttttcttcga tcagtctaag aacggatacg ctggttacat cgatggtggt
     5101 gcatctcaag aagagttcta caagttcatc aagcctatcc tcgagaagat ggatggaacc
     5161 gaggaactcc tcgtgaagct caatagagag gatcttctca gaaagcagag gaccttcgat
     5221 aacggatcta tccctcatca gatccacctc ggagagttgc acgctatcct tagaaggcaa
     5281 gaggatttct acccattcct caaggataac agggaaaaga ttgagaagat tctcaccttc
     5341 agaatccctt actacgtggg acctctcgct agaggaaact caagattcgc ttggatgacc
     5401 agaaagtctg aggaaaccat caccccttgg aacttcgaag aggtggtgga taagggtgct
     5461 agtgctcagt ctttcatcga gaggatgacc aacttcgata agaaccttcc aaacgagaag
     5521 gtgctcccta agcactcttt gctctacgag tacttcaccg tgtacaacga gttgaccaag
     5581 gttaagtacg tgaccgaggg aatgaggaag cctgcttttt tgtcaggtga gcaaaagaag
     5641 gctatcgttg atctcttgtt caagaccaac agaaaggtga ccgtgaagca gctcaaagag
     5701 gattacttca agaaaatcga gtgcttcgat tcagttgaga tttctggtgt tgaggatagg
     5761 ttcaacgcat ctctcggaac ctaccacgat ctcctcaaga tcattaagga taaggatttc
     5821 ttggataacg aggaaaacga ggatatcttg gaggatatcg ttcttaccct caccctcttt
     5881 gaagatagag agatgattga agaaaggctc aagacctacg ctcatctctt cgatgataag
     5941 gtgatgaagc agttgaagag aagaagatac actggttggg gaaggctctc aagaaagctc
     6001 attaacggaa tcagggataa gcagtctgga aagacaatcc ttgatttcct caagtctgat
     6061 ggattcgcta acagaaactt catgcagctc atccacgatg attctctcac ctttaaagag
     6121 gatatccaga aggctcaggt ttcaggacag ggtgatagtc tccatgagca tatcgctaac
     6181 ctcgctggat ctcctgcaat caagaaggga atcctccaga ctgtgaaggt tgtggatgag
     6241 ttggtgaagg tgatgggaag gcataagcct gagaacatcg tgatcgaaat ggctagagag
     6301 aaccagacca ctcagaaggg acagaagaac tctagggaaa ggatgaagag gatcgaggaa
     6361 ggtatcaaag agcttggatc tcagatcctc aaagagcacc ctgttgagaa cactcagctc
     6421 cagaatgaga agctctacct ctactacctc cagaacggaa gggatatgta tgtggatcaa
     6481 gagttggata tcaacaggct ctctgattac gatgttgatc atatcgtgcc acagtcattc
     6541 ttgaaggatg attctatcga taacaaggtg ctcaccaggt ctgataagaa caggggtaag
     6601 agtgataacg tgccaagtga agaggttgtg aagaaaatga agaactattg gaggcagctc
     6661 ctcaacgcta agctcatcac tcagagaaag ttcgataact tgactaaggc tgagagggga
     6721 ggactctctg aattggataa ggcaggattc atcaagaggc agcttgtgga aaccaggcag
     6781 atcactaagc acgttgcaca gatcctcgat tctaggatga acaccaagta cgatgagaac
     6841 gataagttga tcagggaagt gaaggttatc accctcaagt caaagctcgt gtctgatttc
     6901 agaaaggatt tccaattcta caaggtgagg gaaatcaaca actaccacca cgctcacgat
     6961 gcttacctta acgctgttgt tggaaccgct ctcatcaaga agtatcctaa gctcgagtca
     7021 gagttcgtgt acggtgatta caaggtgtac gatgtgagga agatgatcgc taagtctgag
     7081 caagagatcg gaaaggctac cgctaagtat ttcttctact ctaacatcat gaatttcttc
     7141 aagaccgaga ttaccctcgc taacggtgag atcagaaaga ggccactcat cgagacaaac
     7201 ggtgaaacag gtgagatcgt gtgggataag ggaagggatt tcgctaccgt tagaaaggtg
     7261 ctctctatgc cacaggtgaa catcgttaag aaaaccgagg tgcagaccgg tggattctct
     7321 aaagagtcta tcctccctaa gaggaactct gataagctca ttgctaggaa gaaggattgg
     7381 gaccctaaga aatacggtgg tttcgattct cctaccgtgg cttactctgt tctcgttgtg
     7441 gctaaggttg agaagggaaa gagtaagaag ctcaagtctg ttaaggaact tctcggaatc
     7501 actatcatgg aaaggtcatc tttcgagaag aacccaatcg atttcctcga ggctaaggga
     7561 tacaaagagg ttaagaagga tctcatcatc aagctcccaa agtactcact cttcgaactc
     7621 gagaacggta gaaagaggat gctcgcttct gctggtgagc ttcaaaaggg aaacgagctt
     7681 gctctcccat ctaagtacgt taactttctt tacctcgctt ctcactacga gaagttgaag
     7741 ggatctccag aagataacga gcagaagcaa cttttcgttg agcagcacaa gcactacttg
     7801 gatgagatca tcgagcagat ctctgagttc tctaaaaggg tgatcctcgc tgatgcaaac
     7861 ctcgataagg tgttgtctgc ttacaacaag cacagagata agcctatcag ggaacaggca
     7921 gagaacatca tccatctctt cacccttacc aacctcggtg ctcctgctgc tttcaagtac
     7981 ttcgatacaa ccatcgatag gaagagatac acctctacca aagaagtgct cgatgctacc
     8041 ctcatccatc agtctatcac tggactctac gagactagga tcgatctctc acagctcggt
     8101 ggtgattcaa gggctgatcc taagaagaag aggaaggttt gagctttcca ggcctcccag
     8161 ctttcgtccg tatcatcggt ttcgacaacg ttcgtcaagt tcaatgcatc agtttcattg
     8221 cccacacacc agaatcctac taagtttgag tattatggca ttggaaaagc tgttttcttc
     8281 tatcatttgt tctgcttgta atttactgtg ttctttcagt ttttgttttc ggacatcaaa
     8341 atgcaaatgg atggataaga gttaataaat gatatggtcc ttttgttcat tctcaaatta
     8401 ttattatctg ttgtttttac tttaatgggt tgaatttaag taagaaagga actaacagtg
     8461 tgatattaag gtgcaatgtt agacatataa aacagtcttt cacctctctt tggttatgtc
     8521 ttgaattggt ttgtttcttc acttatctgt gtaatcaagt ttactatgag tctatgatca
     8581 agtaattatg caatcaagtt aagtacagta taggcttgag ctccccgcta ctagaattcg
     8641 agctcggaga agcttcgttg aacaacggaa actcgacttg ccttccgcac aatacatcat
     8701 ttcttcttag ctttttttct tcttcttcgt tcatacagtt tttttttgtt tatcagctta
     8761 cattttcttg aaccgtagct ttcgttttct tctttttaac tttccattcg gagtttttgt
     8821 atcttgtttc atagtttgtc ccaggattag aatgattagg catcgaacct tcaagaattt
     8881 gattgaataa aacatcttca ttcttaagat atgaagataa tcttcaaaag gcccctggga
     8941 atctgaaaga agagaagcag gcccatttat atgggaaaga acaatagtat ttcttatata
     9001 ggcccattta agttgaaaac aatcttcaaa agtcccacat cgcttagata agaaaacgaa
     9061 gctgagttta tatacagcta gagtcgaagt agtgattgnn nnnnnnnnnn nnnnnnnngt
     9121 ttcagagcta tgctggaaac agcatagcaa gttgaaataa ggctagtccg ttatcaactt
     9181 gaaaaagtgg caccgagtcg gtgctttttt tttcgcttta cgaattccca tggggagaag
     9241 cttcgttgaa caacggaaac tcgacttgcc ttccgcacaa tacatcattt cttcttagct
     9301 ttttttcttc ttcttcgttc atacagtttt tttttgttta tcagcttaca ttttcttgaa
     9361 ccgtagcttt cgttttcttc tttttaactt tccattcgga gtttttgtat cttgtttcat
     9421 agtttgtccc aggattagaa tgattaggca tcgaaccttc aagaatttga ttgaataaaa
     9481 catcttcatt cttaagatat gaagataatc ttcaaaaggc ccctgggaat ctgaaagaag
     9541 agaagcaggc ccatttatat gggaaagaac aatagtattt cttatatagg cccatttaag
     9601 ttgaaaacaa tcttcaaaag tcccacatcg cttagataag aaaacgaagc tgagtttata
     9661 tacagctaga gtcgaagtag tgattgnnnn nnnnnnnnnn nnnnnngttt cagagctatg
     9721 ctggaaacag catagcaagt tgaaataagg ctagtccgtt atcaacttga aaaagtggca
     9781 ccgagtcggt gctttttttt tcgctgggac acgaagtgat ccgtttaaac tatcagtgtt
     9841 tgacaggata tattggcggg taaacctaag agaaaagagc gtttattaga ataatcggat
     9901 atttaaaagg gcgtgaaaag gtttatccgt tcgtccattt gtatgtgcat gccaaccaca
     9961 gggttcccct cgggagtcag ccgtgcggct gcatgaaatc ctggccggtt tgtctgatgc
    10021 caagctggcg gcctggccgg ccagcttggc cgctgaagaa accgagcgcc gccgtctaaa
    10081 aaggtgatgt gtatttgagt aaaacagctt gcgtcatgcg gtcgctgcgt atatgatgcg
    10141 atgagtaaat aaacaaatac gcaaggggaa cgcatgaagg ttatcgctgt acttaaccag
    10201 aaaggcgggt caggcaagac gaccatcgca acccatctag cccgcgccct gcaactcgcc
    10261 ggggccgatg ttctgttagt cgattccgat ccccagggca gtgcccgcga ttgggcggcc
    10321 gtgcgggaag atcaaccgct aaccgttgtc ggcatcgacc gcccgacgat tgaccgcgac
    10381 gtgaaggcca tcggccggcg cgacttcgta gtgatcgacg gagcgcccca ggcggcggac
    10441 ttggctgtgt ccgcgatcaa ggcagccgac ttcgtgctga ttccggtgca gccaagccct
    10501 tacgacatat gggccaccgc cgacctggtg gagctggtta agcagcgcat tgaggtcacg
    10561 gatggaaggc tacaagcggc ctttgtcgtg tcgcgggcga tcaaaggcac gcgcatcggc
    10621 ggtgaggttg ccgaggcgct ggccgggtac gagctgccca ttcttgagtc ccgtatcacg
    10681 cagcgcgtga gctacccagg cactgccgcc gccggcacaa ccgttcttga atcagaaccc
    10741 gagggcgacg ctgcccgcga ggtccaggcg ctggccgctg aaattaaatc aaaactcatt
    10801 tgagttaatg aggtaaagag aaaatgagca aaagcacaaa cacgctaagt gccggccgtc
    10861 cgagcgcacg cagcagcaag gctgcaacgt tggccagcct ggcagacacg ccagccatga
    10921 agcgggtcaa ctttcagttg ccggcggagg atcacaccaa gctgaagatg tacgcggtac
    10981 gccaaggcaa gaccattacc gagctgctat ctgaatacat cgcgcagcta ccagagtaaa
    11041 tgagcaaatg aataaatgag tagatgaatt ttagcggcta aaggaggcgg catggaaaat
    11101 caagaacaac caggcaccga cgccgtggaa tgccccatgt gtggaggaac gggcggttgg
    11161 ccaggcgtaa gcggctgggt tgtctgccgg ccctgcaatg gcactggaac ccccaagccc
    11221 gaggaatcgg cgtgagcggt cgcaaaccat ccggcccggt acaaatcggc gcggcgctgg
    11281 gtgatgacct ggtggagaag ttgaaggccg cgcaggccgc ccagcggcaa cgcatcgagg
    11341 cagaagcacg ccccggtgaa tcgtggcaag cggccgctga tcgaatccgc aaagaatccc
    11401 ggcaaccgcc ggcagccggt gcgtcgtcga ttaggaagcc gcccaagggc gacgagcaac
    11461 cagatttttt cgttccgatg ctctatgacg tgggcacccg cgatagtcgc agcatcatgg
    11521 acgtggccgt tttccgtctg tcgaagcgtg accgacgagc tggcgaggtg atccgctacg
    11581 agcttccaga cgggcacgta gaggtttccg cagggccggc cggcatggcc agtgtgtggg
    11641 attacgacct ggtactgatg gcggtttccc atctaaccga atccatgaac cgataccggg
    11701 aagggaaggg agacaagccc ggccgcgtgt tccgtccaca cgttgcggac gtactcaagt
    11761 tctgccggcg agccgatggc ggaaagcaga aagacgacct ggtagaaacc tgcattcggt
    11821 taaacaccac gcacgttgcc atgcagcgta cgaagaaggc caagaacggc cgcctggtga
    11881 cggtatccga gggtgaagcc ttgattagcc gctacaagat cgtaaagagc gaaaccgggc
    11941 ggccggagta catcgagatc gagctagctg attggatgta ccgcgagatt acagaaggca
    12001 agaacccgga cgtgctgacg gttcaccccg attacttttt gatcgatccc ggcatcggcc
    12061 gttttctcta ccgcctggca cgccgcgccg caggcaaggc agaagccaga tggttgttca
    12121 agacgatcta cgaacgcagt ggcagcgccg gagagttcaa gaagttctgt ttcaccgtgc
    12181 gcaagctgat cgggtcaaat gacctgccgg agtacgattt gaaggaggag gcggggcagg
    12241 ctggcccgat cctagtcatg cgctaccgca acctgatcga gggcgaagca tccgccggtt
    12301 cctaatgtac ggagcagatg ctagggcaaa ttgccctagc aggggaaaaa ggtcgaaaaa
    12361 gcttctttcc tgtggatagc acgtacattg ggaacccaaa gccgtacatt gggaaccgga
    12421 acccgtacat tgggaaccca aagccgtaca ttgggaaccg gtcacacatg taagtgactg
    12481 atataaaaga gaaaaaaggc gatttttccg cctaaaactc tttaaaactt attaaaactc
    12541 ttaaaacccg cctggcctgt gcataactgt ctggccagcg cacagccgaa cagctgcaaa
    12601 aagcgcccac atcaaggctc cgagtgcgcg gaacccctat ttgtttattt ttctaaatac
    12661 attcaaatat gtatccgctc atgagacaat aaccctgata aatgcttcaa taatattgaa
    12721 aaaggaagag tatggctaaa atgagaatat caccggaatt gaaaaaactg atcgaaaaat
    12781 accgctgcgt aaaagatacg gaaggaatgt ctcctgctaa ggtatataag ctggtgggag
    12841 aaaatgaaaa cctatattta aaaatgacgg acagccggta taaagggacc acctatgatg
    12901 tggaacggga aaaggacatg atgctatggc tggaaggaaa gctgcctgtt ccaaaggtcc
    12961 tgcactttga acggcatgat ggctggagca atctgctcat gagtgaggcc gatggcgtcc
    13021 tttgctcgga agagtatgaa gatgaacaaa gccctgaaaa gattatcgag ctgtatgcgg
    13081 agtgcatcag gctctttcac tccatcgaca tatcggattg tccctatacg aatagcttag
    13141 acagccgctt agccgaattg gattacttac tgaataacga tctggccgat gtggattgcg
    13201 aaaactggga agaggacact ccatttaaag atccgcgcga gctgtatgat tttttaaaga
    13261 cggaaaagcc cgaagaggaa cttgtctttt cccacggcga cctgggagac agcaacatct
    13321 ttgtgaaaga tggcaaagta agtggcttta ttgatcttgg gagaagcggc agggcggaca
    13381 agtggtatga cattgccttc tgcgtccggt cgctcaggga ggatatcggg gaagaacagt
    13441 atgtcgagct attttttgac ttactgggga tcaagcctga ttgggagaaa ataaaatatt
    13501 atattttact ggatgaattg ttttagctgt cagaccaagt ttactcatat atactttaga
    13561 ttgatttaaa acttcatttt taatttaaaa ggatctaggt gaagatcctt tttgataatc
    13621 tcatgaccaa aatcccttaa cgtgagtttt cgttccactg agcgtcagac cccgtagaaa
    13681 agatcaaagg atcttcttga gatccttttt ttctgcgcgt aatctgctgc ttgcaaacaa
    13741 aaaaaccacc gctaccagcg gtggtttgtt tgccggatca agagctacca actctttttc
    13801 cgaaggtaac tggcttcagc agagcgcaga taccaaatac tgttcttcta gtgtagccgt
    13861 agttaggcca ccacttcaag aactctgtag caccgcctac atacctcgct ctgctaatcc
    13921 tgttaccagt ggctgctgcc agtggcgata agtcgtgtct taccgggttg gactcaagac
    13981 gatagttacc ggataaggcg cagcggtcgg gctgaacggg gggttcgtgc acacagccca
    14041 gcttggagcg aacgacctac accgaactga gatacctaca gcgtgagcta tgagaaagcg
    14101 ccacgcttcc cgaagggaga aaggcggaca ggtatccggt aagcggcagg gtcggaacag
    14161 gagagcgcac gagggagctt ccagggggaa acgcctggta tctttatagt cctgtcgggt
    14221 ttcgccacct ctgacttgag cgtcgatttt tgtgatgctc gtcagggggg cggagcctat
    14281 ggaaaaacgc cagcaacgcg gcctttttac ggttcctgct cggatctgtt ggaccggaca
    14341 gtagtcatgg ttgatgggct gcctgtatcg agtggtgatt ttgtgccgag ctgccggtcg
    14401 gggagctgtt ggctggctgg tggcaggata tattgtggtg taaacaaatt gacgcttaga
    14461 caacttaata acacattgcg gacgttttta atgtactggg gtt
//
