# Supplementary material for: Developing a Molecular Toolkit to ENABLE all to apply CRISPR/Cas9-based Gene Editing in planta
Source: bioRxiv preprint, doi:10.1101/2025.11.09.687425, version 2 (2025-11-13)
Supplement: Supplementary File 1 - Vector Sequences [file 687425_file03.zip › Vector sequences/Exemplary assembled CRISPR vectors/Exemplary final CRISPR vector for transient monocot transformation.gb]

LOCUS       Exemplary_final_CRISPR_vector_for_transient_monocot_transformation       14099 bp    DNA     circular UNA 31-JUL-2025
DEFINITION  .
ACCESSION   urn.local...oq-jh6l1hg
VERSION     urn.local...oq-jh6l1hg
KEYWORDS    .
SOURCE      
  ORGANISM  .
FEATURES             Location/Qualifiers
     Fragment        11..2658
                     /Source_Sequence="referenceToDocument:
                     urn:local:.:qa-je0751q@27.14#0#CB9DA756A09F8A5A4D4BADBA778
                     0F984 label: pGMF6"
                     /Cloning_Method="Golden Gate Cloning"
                     /Enzymes="BbsI"
                     /Fragment_Type="Insert"
                     /label="pGMF6 (insert 1)"
     ligation        11..14
                     /label="Ligation"
     promoter        31..1368
                     /vntifkey=29
                     /modified_by="Florian"
                     /note="Derived using Geneious Prime 2021.2.2 'Annotate
                     from Database' based on nucleotide similarity"
                     /Transferred_From="L1 35Sp::eGFP-NLS:35St "
                     /Transferred_Similarity="100.00%"
                     /Primary_Match="100.00%; Adjusted-Interval-0:0/0; 35S
                     promoter (Cauliflower Mosaic Virus) (<a
                     href=""urn:local:.:v-dkb2238"">L1 35Sp::eGFP-NLS:35St
                     </a>)"
                     /Alternative_Match="100.00%; Adjusted-Interval-0:0/0;
                     Promoter, 35S (Cauliflower Mosaic Virus) (<a
                     href=""urn:local:.:7o5-d1z2kwz"">Final L2 for targeting
                     PDS</a>)"
                     /Alternative_Match="100.00%; Adjusted-Interval-0:0/0;
                     Promoter, 35S (Cauliflower Mosaic Virus) (<a
                     href=""urn:local:.:7jr-d1yz7zq"">pICSL11059
                     35Sp::HPTII:35St</a>)"
                     /Alternative_Match="100.00%; Adjusted-Interval-0:0/0;
                     Promoter, 35s (Cauliflower Mosaic Virus) (<a
                     href=""urn:local:.:f-c2iltpe"">pICSL11059</a>)"
                     /Alternative_Match="100.00%; Adjusted-Interval-0:0/0;
                     Promoter, 35s (Cauliflower Mosaic Virus) (<a
                     href=""urn:local:.:60-c2iy93f"">Level2 Plantain PDS KO
                     vector final assembly</a>)"
                     /label="35S promoter (Cauliflower Mosaic Virus)"
     5'_UTR          1385..1446
                     /vntifkey=52
                     /note="Derived using Geneious Prime 2021.2.2 'Annotate
                     from Database' based on nucleotide similarity"
                     /Transferred_From="pICSL11059"
                     /Transferred_Similarity="100.00%"
                     /Primary_Match="100.00%; Adjusted-Interval-0:0/0;
                     Promoter, 35s (Cauliflower Mosaic Virus) (<a
                     href=""urn:local:.:f-c2iltpe"">pICSL11059</a>)"
                     /Alternative_Match="100.00%; Adjusted-Interval-0:0/0;
                     Promoter, 35s (Cauliflower Mosaic Virus) (<a
                     href=""urn:local:.:60-c2iy93f"">Level2 Plantain PDS KO
                     vector final assembly</a>)"
                     /Alternative_Match="100.00%; Adjusted-Interval-0:0/0; TMV
                     Omega (<a href=""urn:local:.:v-dkb2238"">L1
                     35Sp::eGFP-NLS:35St </a>)"
                     /Alternative_Match="100.00%; Adjusted-Interval-0:0/0; TMV
                     Omega (<a href=""urn:local:.:60-c2iy93f"">Level2 Plantain
                     PDS KO vector final assembly</a>)"
                     /Alternative_Match="100.00%; Adjusted-Interval-0:0/0; TMV
                     Omega (<a href=""urn:local:.:7o5-d1z2kwz"">Final L2 for
                     targeting PDS</a>)"
                     /Alternative_Match="100.00%; Adjusted-Interval-0:0/0; TMV
                     Omega (<a href=""urn:local:.:7o5-d1z2kwz"">Final L2 for
                     targeting PDS</a>)"
                     /Alternative_Match="100.00%; Adjusted-Interval-0:0/0; TMV
                     Omega (<a href=""urn:local:.:7jr-d1yz7zq"">pICSL11059
                     35Sp::HPTII:35St</a>)"
                     /Alternative_Match="100.00%; Adjusted-Interval-0:0/0; TMV
                     Omega (<a href=""urn:local:.:w-c2ilwp9"">pFH52</a>)"
                     /Alternative_Match="100.00%; Adjusted-Interval-0:0/0; TMV
                     Omega (<a href=""urn:local:.:7jz-d1yz8pq"">pFH52
                     2x35Sp::SpCas9:NOSt</a>)"
                     /label="Promoter, 35s (Cauliflower Mosaic Virus)"
     CDS             1456..2172
                     /vntifkey=4
                     /modified_by="Florian"
                     /note="Derived using Geneious Prime 2021.2.2 'Annotate
                     from Database' based on nucleotide similarity"
                     /Transferred_From="L1 35Sp::eGFP-NLS:35St "
                     /Transferred_Similarity="100.00%"
                     /Primary_Match="100.00%; Adjusted-Interval-0:0/0; eGFP (<a
                     href=""urn:local:.:v-dkb2238"">L1 35Sp::eGFP-NLS:35St
                     </a>)"
                     /label="eGFP"
     CDS             2179..2442
                     /codon_start=1
                     /note="/created_by=User"
                     /Original_Translation="AGSGAGGEFKREEQARKAKVNNEKKTEIVKPESCS
                     NEGDVKDLKRKDSEDGNEGEEEEASSKPKKPKVALSHLQDIDDTEADQEEE*"
                     /note="Derived using Geneious Prime 2021.2.2 'Annotate
                     from Database' based on nucleotide similarity"
                     /Transferred_From="L1 35Sp::eGFP-NLS:35St "
                     /Transferred_Similarity="100.00%"
                     /Primary_Match="100.00%; Adjusted-Interval-0:0/0; N7-NLS
                     (<a href=""urn:local:.:v-dkb2238"">L1 35Sp::eGFP-NLS:35St
                     </a>)"
                     /modified_by="Florian"
                     /label="N7-NLS"
     terminator      2447..2650
                     /vntifkey=43
                     /modified_by="Florian"
                     /note="Derived using Geneious Prime 2021.2.2 'Annotate
                     from Database' based on nucleotide similarity"
                     /Transferred_From="L1 35Sp::eGFP-NLS:35St "
                     /Transferred_Similarity="100.00%"
                     /Primary_Match="100.00%; Adjusted-Interval-0:0/0; 3'
                     untranslated region and terminator, 35S (Cauliflower
                     Mosaic Virus) (<a href=""urn:local:.:v-dkb2238"">L1
                     35Sp::eGFP-NLS:35St </a>)"
                     /Alternative_Match="100.00%; Adjusted-Interval-0:0/0; 3'
                     untranslated region and terminator, 35S (Cauliflower
                     Mosaic Virus) (<a href=""urn:local:.:7o5-d1z2kwz"">Final
                     L2 for targeting PDS</a>)"
                     /Alternative_Match="100.00%; Adjusted-Interval-0:0/0; 3'
                     untranslated region and terminator, 35S (Cauliflower
                     Mosaic Virus) (<a
                     href=""urn:local:.:7jr-d1yz7zq"">pICSL11059
                     35Sp::HPTII:35St</a>)"
                     /Alternative_Match="100.00%; Adjusted-Interval-0:0/0; 3'
                     untranslated region and terminator, 35s (Cauliflower
                     Mosaic Virus) (<a
                     href=""urn:local:.:f-c2iltpe"">pICSL11059</a>)"
                     /Alternative_Match="100.00%; Adjusted-Interval-0:0/0; 3'
                     untranslated region and terminator, 35s (Cauliflower
                     Mosaic Virus) (<a href=""urn:local:.:60-c2iy93f"">Level2
                     Plantain PDS KO vector final assembly</a>)"
                     /label="3' untranslated region and terminator, 35S
                     (Cauliflower Mosaic Virus)"
     primer_bind     2507..2526
                     /%GC="40.0"
                     /Hairpin_Tm="None"
                     /Self_Dimer_Tm="None"
                     /Tm="51.2"
                     /annotation_group="121470859000860019a42151-ca9c-4d21-8b3c
                     -32a22d8679c6"
                     /created_by="primer3"
                     /Sequence="AGATAAGGGAATTAGGGTTC"
                     /Mismatches=0
                     /#_Local_Off-target_Sites=0
                     /Local_Off-target="pGMF6"
                     /label="GMF003"
     ligation        2655..2658
                     /label="Ligation"
     Fragment        2655..8633
                     /Source_Sequence="referenceToDocument:
                     urn:local:.:q3-je0751q@27.13#0#7D758C0B9FAB053FA13BEA89977
                     FEDE2 label: pGMF4"
                     /Cloning_Method="Golden Gate Cloning"
                     /Enzymes="BbsI"
                     /Fragment_Type="Insert"
                     /label="pGMF4 (insert 2)"
     promoter        2675..4001
                     /modified_by="hahnf"
                     /label="UBIQUITIN10 promoter + 5'UTR (Arabidopsis
                     thaliana)"
     CDS             4003..8139
                     /modified_by="hahnf"
                     /label="SpCas9 (Arabidopsis optimized)"
     sig_peptide     8119..8139
                     /created_by="hahnf"
                     /label="SV40 NLS"
     Stop_codon      8140..8142
                     /created_by="hahnf"
                     /modified_by="hahnf"
                     /label="Stop"
     terminator      8149..8617
                     /created_by="hahnf"
                     /label="Pea 3A terminator"
     ligation        8630..8633
                     /label="Ligation"
     Fragment        8630..9019
                     /Source_Sequence="referenceToDocument:
                     urn:local:.:z-jh6j9hd@50.24#0#DF254A1D1C3FC75BB0E06CADDC73
                     CF65 label: pGMF1-M with integrated annealed primer pair
                     1"
                     /Cloning_Method="Golden Gate Cloning"
                     /Enzymes="BbsI"
                     /Fragment_Type="Insert"
                     /label="pGMF1-M with integrated annealed primer pair 1
                     (insert 3)"
     promoter        8650..8896
                     /created_by="Florian"
                     /note="Derived using Geneious Prime 2021.0.3 'Annotate
                     from Database' based on nucleotide similarity"
                     /Transferred_From="L1_target2 in pTwist Amp High Copy -
                     fake primer PDS target2"
                     /Transferred_Similarity="100.00%"
                     /Primary_Match="100.00%; Adjusted-Interval-0:0/0; OsU6-2
                     promoter (<a href=""urn:local:.:5d-c2iy4z2"">L1_target2 in
                     pTwist Amp High Copy - fake primer PDS target2</a>)"
                     /Alternative_Match="100.00%; Adjusted-Interval-0:0/0;
                     OsU6-2 promoter (<a
                     href=""urn:local:.:1f-c2incxl"">L1_target2 in pTwist Amp
                     High Copy</a>)"
                     /Alternative_Match="100.00%; Adjusted-Interval-0:0/0;
                     OsU6-2 promoter (<a
                     href=""urn:local:.:1b-c2incxi"">L1_target1 in pTwist Amp
                     High Copy</a>)"
                     /Alternative_Match="100.00%; Adjusted-Interval-0:0/0;
                     OsU6-2 promoter (<a href=""urn:local:.:60-c2iy93f"">Level2
                     Plantain PDS KO vector final assembly</a>)"
                     /Alternative_Match="100.00%; Adjusted-Interval-0:0/0;
                     OsU6-2 promoter (<a href=""urn:local:.:60-c2iy93f"">Level2
                     Plantain PDS KO vector final assembly</a>)"
                     /Alternative_Match="100.00%; Adjusted-Interval-0:0/0;
                     OsU6-2 promoter (<a
                     href=""urn:local:.:52-c2iy3lf"">L1_target1 in pTwist Amp
                     High Copy - fake primer PDS target1</a>)"
                     /label="OsU6-2 promoter"
     misc_feature    8897..8916
                     /created_by="Florian"
                     /modified_by="Florian"
                     /label="20 bp target site 1"
     misc_RNA        8917..9002
                     /created_by="Florian"
                     /label="improved sgRNA backbone (Dang et al., 2015)"
     terminator      9003..9011
                     /created_by="Florian"
                     /modified_by="Florian"
                     /label="PolyT"
     ligation        9016..9019
                     /label="Ligation"
     Fragment        9016..9405
                     /Source_Sequence="referenceToDocument:
                     urn:local:.:1h-jh6j9t0@34.18#0#6FCB2B31283485F34820059BF71
                     15DE0 label: pGMF2-M with integrated annealed primer pair
                     2"
                     /Cloning_Method="Golden Gate Cloning"
                     /Enzymes="BbsI"
                     /Fragment_Type="Insert"
                     /label="pGMF2-M with integrated annealed primer pair 2
                     (insert 4)"
     promoter        9036..9282
                     /created_by="Florian"
                     /note="Derived using Geneious Prime 2021.0.3 'Annotate
                     from Database' based on nucleotide similarity"
                     /Transferred_From="L1_target2 in pTwist Amp High Copy -
                     fake primer PDS target2"
                     /Transferred_Similarity="100.00%"
                     /Primary_Match="100.00%; Adjusted-Interval-0:0/0; OsU6-2
                     promoter (<a href=""urn:local:.:5d-c2iy4z2"">L1_target2 in
                     pTwist Amp High Copy - fake primer PDS target2</a>)"
                     /Alternative_Match="100.00%; Adjusted-Interval-0:0/0;
                     OsU6-2 promoter (<a
                     href=""urn:local:.:1f-c2incxl"">L1_target2 in pTwist Amp
                     High Copy</a>)"
                     /Alternative_Match="100.00%; Adjusted-Interval-0:0/0;
                     OsU6-2 promoter (<a
                     href=""urn:local:.:1b-c2incxi"">L1_target1 in pTwist Amp
                     High Copy</a>)"
                     /Alternative_Match="100.00%; Adjusted-Interval-0:0/0;
                     OsU6-2 promoter (<a href=""urn:local:.:60-c2iy93f"">Level2
                     Plantain PDS KO vector final assembly</a>)"
                     /Alternative_Match="100.00%; Adjusted-Interval-0:0/0;
                     OsU6-2 promoter (<a href=""urn:local:.:60-c2iy93f"">Level2
                     Plantain PDS KO vector final assembly</a>)"
                     /Alternative_Match="100.00%; Adjusted-Interval-0:0/0;
                     OsU6-2 promoter (<a
                     href=""urn:local:.:52-c2iy3lf"">L1_target1 in pTwist Amp
                     High Copy - fake primer PDS target1</a>)"
                     /label="OsU6-2 promoter"
     misc_feature    9283..9302
                     /created_by="Florian"
                     /modified_by="Florian"
                     /label="20 bp target site 2"
     misc_RNA        9303..9388
                     /created_by="Florian"
                     /label="improved sgRNA backbone (Dang et al., 2015)"
     terminator      9389..9397
                     /created_by="Florian"
                     /label="PolyT"
     Fragment        9402..14
                     /Source_Sequence="referenceToDocument:
                     urn:local:.:q8-je0751q@44.23#0#4E176BE1B9038EF829D16C873CB
                     33D84 label: pGMF3"
                     /Cloning_Method="Golden Gate Cloning"
                     /Enzymes="BbsI"
                     /Fragment_Type="Backbone"
                     /label="pGMF3 (backbone)"
     ligation        9402..9405
                     /label="Ligation"
     Misc._feature   complement(9419..9544)
                     /note="RB"
                     /note="color: #a6acb3; direction: LEFT"
                     /ApEinfo_fwdcolor="pink"
                     /ApEinfo_revcolor="pink"
                     /ApEinfo_graphicformat="arrow_data {{0 1 2 0 0 -1} {} 0}"
                     /modified_by="Florian"
                     /label="RB"
     primer_bind     complement(9537..9562)
                     /%GC="53.8"
                     /Hairpin_Tm="54.9"
                     /Self_Dimer_Tm="21.4"
                     /Tm="66.5"
                     /annotation_group="1214696642436900ba2277bb-5670-4f56-97d0
                     -ed58d965bfc5"
                     /created_by="primer3"
                     /Sequence="GAACCCTGTGGTTGGCATGCACATAC"
                     /Mismatches=0
                     /#_Local_Off-target_Sites=0
                     /Local_Off-target="pGMF3"
                     /label="GMF001"
     CDS             12328..13119
                     /codon_start=1
                     /note="NPTII"
                     /note="color: #993366"
                     /translation="MAKMRISPELKKLIEKYRCVKDTEGMSPAKVYKLVGENENLYLK
                     MTDSRYKGTTYDVEREKDMMLWLEGKLPVPKVLHFERHDGWSNLLMSEADGVLCSEEY
                     EDEQSPEKIIELYAECIRLFHSIDISDCPYTNSLDSRLAELDYLLNNDLADVDCENWE
                     EDTPFKDPRELYDFLKTEKPEEELVFSHGDLGDSNIFVKDGKVSGFIDLGRSGRADKW
                     YDIA FCVRSLREDIGEEQYVELFFDLLGIKPDWEKIKYYILLDELF"
                     /ApEinfo_fwdcolor="pink"
                     /ApEinfo_revcolor="pink"
                     /ApEinfo_graphicformat="arrow_data {{0 1 2 0 0 -1} {} 0}"
                     /label="NPTII"
     rep_origin      13282..13896
                     /note="rep - pMB1"
                     /note="color: #a6acb3"
                     /ApEinfo_fwdcolor="pink"
                     /ApEinfo_revcolor="pink"
                     /ApEinfo_graphicformat="arrow_data {{0 1 2 0 0 -1} {} 0}"
                     /modified_by="Florian"
                     /label="rep - pMB1"
     Misc._feature   13948..14098
                     /note="LB"
                     /note="color: #a6acb3; direction: LEFT"
                     /ApEinfo_fwdcolor="pink"
                     /ApEinfo_revcolor="pink"
                     /ApEinfo_graphicformat="arrow_data {{0 1 2 0 0 -1} {} 0}"
                     /modified_by="Florian"
                     /label="LB"
     primer_bind     14013..14036
                     /%GC="50.0"
                     /Hairpin_Tm="None"
                     /Self_Dimer_Tm="None"
                     /Tm="61.3"
                     /annotation_group="12146967239314005dff9728-7493-468c-a8ad
                     -ae573ac8be03"
                     /created_by="primer3"
                     /Sequence="CTGGTGGCAGGATATATTGTGGTG"
                     /Mismatches=0
                     /#_Local_Off-target_Sites=0
                     /Local_Off-target="pGMF3"
                     /label="GMF002"
ORIGIN      
        1 gaacactctg tgccgaattc ggatccggag gaattccaat cccacaaaaa tctgagctta
       61 acagcacagt tgctcctctc agagcagaat cgggtattca acaccctcat atcaactact
      121 acgttgtgta taacggtcca catgccggta tatacgatga ctggggttgt acaaaggcgg
      181 caacaaacgg cgttcccgga gttgcacaca agaaatttgc cactattaca gaggcaagag
      241 cagcagctga cgcgtacaca acaagtcagc aaacagacag gttgaacttc atccccaaag
      301 gagaagctca actcaagccc aagagctttg ctaaggccct aacaagccca ccaaagcaaa
      361 aagcccactg gctcacgcta ggaaccaaaa ggcccagcag tgatccagcc ccaaaagaga
      421 tctcctttgc cccggagatt acaatggacg atttcctcta tctttacgat ctaggaagga
      481 agttcgaagg tgaaggtgac gacactatgt tcaccactga taatgagaag gttagcctct
      541 tcaatttcag aaagaatgct gacccacaga tggttagaga ggcctacgca gcaagtctca
      601 tcaagacgat ctacccgagt aacaatctcc aggagatcaa ataccttccc aagaaggtta
      661 aagatgcagt caaaagattc aggactaatt gcatcaagaa cacagagaaa gacatatttc
      721 tcaagatcag aagtactatt ccagtatgga cgattcaagg cttgcttcat aaaccaaggc
      781 aagtaataga gattggagtc tctaaaaagg tagttcctac tgaatctaag gccatgcatg
      841 gagtctaaga ttcaaatcga ggatctaaca gaactcgccg tcaagactgg cgaacagttc
      901 atacagagtc ttttacgact caatgacaag aagaaaatct tcgtcaacat ggtggagcac
      961 gacactctgg tctactccaa aaatgtcaaa gatacagtct cagaagatca aagggctatt
     1021 gagacttttc aacaaaggat aatttcggga aacctcctcg gattccattg cccagctatc
     1081 tgtcacttca tcgaaaggac agtagaaaag gaaggtggct cctacaaatg ccatcattgc
     1141 gataaaggaa aggctatcat tcaagatctc tctgccgaca gtggtcccaa agatggaccc
     1201 ccacccacga ggagcatcgt ggaaaaagaa gaggttccaa ccacgtctac aaagcaagtg
     1261 gattgatgtg acatctccac tgacgtaagg gatgacgcac aatcccacta tccttcgcaa
     1321 gacccttcct ctatataagg aagttcattt catttggaga ggacacgctc gagtataaga
     1381 gctcattttt acaacaatta ccaacaacaa caaacaacaa acaacattac aattacattt
     1441 acaattatcg atacaatggt gagcaagggc gaggagctgt tcaccggcgt ggtgcccatc
     1501 ctggtcgagc tggacggcga cgtaaacggc cacaagttca gcgtgtccgg cgagggcgag
     1561 ggcgatgcca cctacggcaa gctgaccctg aagttcatct gcaccaccgg caagctgccc
     1621 gtgccctggc ccaccctcgt gaccaccctg acctacggcg tgcagtgctt cagccgctac
     1681 cccgaccaca tgaagcagca cgacttcttc aagtccgcca tgcccgaagg ctacgtccag
     1741 gagcgcacca tcttcttcaa ggacgacggc aactacaaga cccgcgccga ggtgaagttc
     1801 gagggcgaca ccctggtgaa ccgcatcgag ctgaagggca tcgacttcaa ggaggacggc
     1861 aacatcctgg ggcacaagct ggagtacaac tacaacagcc acaacgtcta tatcatggcc
     1921 gacaagcaga agaacggcat caaggtgaac ttcaagatcc gccacaacat cgaggacggc
     1981 agcgtgcagc tcgccgacca ctaccagcag aacaccccca tcggcgacgg ccccgtgctg
     2041 ctgcccgaca accactacct gagcacccag tccgccctga gcaaagaccc caacgagaag
     2101 cgcgatcaca tggtcctgct ggagttcgtg accgccgccg ggatcactct cggcatggac
     2161 gagctgtaca agggaggtgc cggcagtggc gctggcggag aatttaagcg cgaagaacaa
     2221 gcccgcaagg ctaaagttaa taacgaaaaa aagaccgaaa tcgtcaagcc agagtcttgc
     2281 tccaatgagg gcgatgtgaa ggatcttaaa aggaaagact ctgaggatgg aaatgaaggg
     2341 gaggaagaag aggcttcgag taagcccaag aaaccgaagg tcgcactgag tcacttgcag
     2401 gacatagatg atacggaagc tgaccaagaa gaagaataat gagcttctct agctagagtc
     2461 gatcgacaag ctcgagtttc tccataataa tgtgtgagta gttcccagat aagggaatta
     2521 gggttcctat agggtttcgc tcatgtgttg agcatataag aaacccttag tatgtatttg
     2581 tatttgtaaa atacttctat caataaaatt tctaattcct aaaaccaaaa tccagtacta
     2641 aaatccagat cgctgcaaga attcaagctt ggaggtcgag ctgcaggtca acggatcagg
     2701 atattcttgt ttaagatgtt gaactctatg gaggtttgta tgaactgatg atctaggacc
     2761 ggataagttc ccttcttcat agcgaactta ttcaaagaat gttttgtgta tcattcttgt
     2821 tacattgtta ttaatgaaaa aatattattg gtcattggac tgaacacgag tgttaaatat
     2881 ggaccaggcc ccaaataaga tccattgata tatgaattaa ataacaagaa taaatcgagt
     2941 caccaaacca cttgcctttt ttaacgagac ttgttcacca acttgataca aaagtcatta
     3001 tcctatgcaa atcaataatc atacaaaaat atccaataac actaaaaaat taaaagaaat
     3061 ggataatttc acaatatgtt atacgataaa gaagttactt ttccaagaaa ttcactgatt
     3121 ttataagccc acttgcatta gataaatggc aaaaaaaaac aaaaaggaaa agaaataaag
     3181 cacgaagaat tctagaaaat acgaaatacg cttcaatgca gtgggaccca cggttcaatt
     3241 attgccaatt ttcagctcca ccgtatattt aaaaaataaa acgataatgc taaaaaaata
     3301 taaatcgtaa cgatcgttaa atctcaacgg ctggatctta tgacgaccgt tagaaattgt
     3361 ggttgtcgac gagtcagtaa taaacggcgt caaagtggtt gcagccggca cacacgagtc
     3421 gtgtttatca actcaaagca caaatacttt tcctcaacct aaaaataagg caattagcca
     3481 aaaacaactt tgcgtgtaaa caacgctcaa tacacgtgtc attttattat tagctattgc
     3541 ttcaccgcct tagctttctc gtgacctagt cgtcctcgtc ttttcttctt cttcttctat
     3601 aaaacaatac ccaaagagct cttcttcttc acaattcaga tttcaatttc tcaaaatctt
     3661 aaaaactttc tctcaattct ctctaccgtg atcaaggtaa atttctgtgt tccttattct
     3721 ctcaaaatct tcgattttgt tttcgttcga tcccaatttc gtatatgttc tttggtttag
     3781 attctgttaa tcttagatcg aacacgattt tctgggtttg atcgttagat atcatcttaa
     3841 ttctcgatta gggtttcata gatatcatcc gatttgttca aataatttga gttttgtcga
     3901 ataattactc ttcgatttgt gatttctatc tagatctggt gttagtttct agtttgtgcg
     3961 atcgaatttg tcgattaatc tgagtttttc tgattaacag gaatggataa gaagtactct
     4021 atcggactcg atatcggaac taactctgtg ggatgggctg tgatcaccga tgagtacaag
     4081 gtgccatcta agaagttcaa ggttctcgga aacaccgata ggcactctat caagaaaaac
     4141 cttatcggtg ctctcctctt cgattctggt gaaactgctg aggctaccag actcaagaga
     4201 accgctagaa gaaggtacac cagaagaaag aacaggatct gctacctcca agagatcttc
     4261 tctaacgaga tggctaaagt ggatgattca ttcttccaca ggctcgaaga gtcattcctc
     4321 gtggaagaag ataagaagca cgagaggcac cctatcttcg gaaacatcgt tgatgaggtg
     4381 gcataccacg agaagtaccc tactatctac cacctcagaa agaagctcgt tgattctact
     4441 gataaggctg atctcaggct catctacctc gctctcgctc acatgatcaa gttcagagga
     4501 cacttcctca tcgagggtga tctcaaccct gataactctg atgtggataa gttgttcatc
     4561 cagctcgtgc agacctacaa ccagcttttc gaagagaacc ctatcaacgc ttcaggtgtg
     4621 gatgctaagg ctatcctctc tgctaggctc tctaagtcaa gaaggcttga gaacctcatt
     4681 gctcagctcc ctggtgagaa gaagaacgga cttttcggaa acttgatcgc tctctctctc
     4741 ggactcaccc ctaacttcaa gtctaacttc gatctcgctg aggatgcaaa gctccagctc
     4801 tcaaaggata cctacgatga tgatctcgat aacctcctcg ctcagatcgg agatcagtac
     4861 gctgatttgt tcctcgctgc taagaacctc tctgatgcta tcctcctcag tgatatcctc
     4921 agagtgaaca ccgagatcac caaggctcca ctctcagctt ctatgatcaa gagatacgat
     4981 gagcaccacc aggatctcac acttctcaag gctcttgtta gacagcagct cccagagaag
     5041 tacaaagaga ttttcttcga tcagtctaag aacggatacg ctggttacat cgatggtggt
     5101 gcatctcaag aagagttcta caagttcatc aagcctatcc tcgagaagat ggatggaacc
     5161 gaggaactcc tcgtgaagct caatagagag gatcttctca gaaagcagag gaccttcgat
     5221 aacggatcta tccctcatca gatccacctc ggagagttgc acgctatcct tagaaggcaa
     5281 gaggatttct acccattcct caaggataac agggaaaaga ttgagaagat tctcaccttc
     5341 agaatccctt actacgtggg acctctcgct agaggaaact caagattcgc ttggatgacc
     5401 agaaagtctg aggaaaccat caccccttgg aacttcgaag aggtggtgga taagggtgct
     5461 agtgctcagt ctttcatcga gaggatgacc aacttcgata agaaccttcc aaacgagaag
     5521 gtgctcccta agcactcttt gctctacgag tacttcaccg tgtacaacga gttgaccaag
     5581 gttaagtacg tgaccgaggg aatgaggaag cctgcttttt tgtcaggtga gcaaaagaag
     5641 gctatcgttg atctcttgtt caagaccaac agaaaggtga ccgtgaagca gctcaaagag
     5701 gattacttca agaaaatcga gtgcttcgat tcagttgaga tttctggtgt tgaggatagg
     5761 ttcaacgcat ctctcggaac ctaccacgat ctcctcaaga tcattaagga taaggatttc
     5821 ttggataacg aggaaaacga ggatatcttg gaggatatcg ttcttaccct caccctcttt
     5881 gaagatagag agatgattga agaaaggctc aagacctacg ctcatctctt cgatgataag
     5941 gtgatgaagc agttgaagag aagaagatac actggttggg gaaggctctc aagaaagctc
     6001 attaacggaa tcagggataa gcagtctgga aagacaatcc ttgatttcct caagtctgat
     6061 ggattcgcta acagaaactt catgcagctc atccacgatg attctctcac ctttaaagag
     6121 gatatccaga aggctcaggt ttcaggacag ggtgatagtc tccatgagca tatcgctaac
     6181 ctcgctggat ctcctgcaat caagaaggga atcctccaga ctgtgaaggt tgtggatgag
     6241 ttggtgaagg tgatgggaag gcataagcct gagaacatcg tgatcgaaat ggctagagag
     6301 aaccagacca ctcagaaggg acagaagaac tctagggaaa ggatgaagag gatcgaggaa
     6361 ggtatcaaag agcttggatc tcagatcctc aaagagcacc ctgttgagaa cactcagctc
     6421 cagaatgaga agctctacct ctactacctc cagaacggaa gggatatgta tgtggatcaa
     6481 gagttggata tcaacaggct ctctgattac gatgttgatc atatcgtgcc acagtcattc
     6541 ttgaaggatg attctatcga taacaaggtg ctcaccaggt ctgataagaa caggggtaag
     6601 agtgataacg tgccaagtga agaggttgtg aagaaaatga agaactattg gaggcagctc
     6661 ctcaacgcta agctcatcac tcagagaaag ttcgataact tgactaaggc tgagagggga
     6721 ggactctctg aattggataa ggcaggattc atcaagaggc agcttgtgga aaccaggcag
     6781 atcactaagc acgttgcaca gatcctcgat tctaggatga acaccaagta cgatgagaac
     6841 gataagttga tcagggaagt gaaggttatc accctcaagt caaagctcgt gtctgatttc
     6901 agaaaggatt tccaattcta caaggtgagg gaaatcaaca actaccacca cgctcacgat
     6961 gcttacctta acgctgttgt tggaaccgct ctcatcaaga agtatcctaa gctcgagtca
     7021 gagttcgtgt acggtgatta caaggtgtac gatgtgagga agatgatcgc taagtctgag
     7081 caagagatcg gaaaggctac cgctaagtat ttcttctact ctaacatcat gaatttcttc
     7141 aagaccgaga ttaccctcgc taacggtgag atcagaaaga ggccactcat cgagacaaac
     7201 ggtgaaacag gtgagatcgt gtgggataag ggaagggatt tcgctaccgt tagaaaggtg
     7261 ctctctatgc cacaggtgaa catcgttaag aaaaccgagg tgcagaccgg tggattctct
     7321 aaagagtcta tcctccctaa gaggaactct gataagctca ttgctaggaa gaaggattgg
     7381 gaccctaaga aatacggtgg tttcgattct cctaccgtgg cttactctgt tctcgttgtg
     7441 gctaaggttg agaagggaaa gagtaagaag ctcaagtctg ttaaggaact tctcggaatc
     7501 actatcatgg aaaggtcatc tttcgagaag aacccaatcg atttcctcga ggctaaggga
     7561 tacaaagagg ttaagaagga tctcatcatc aagctcccaa agtactcact cttcgaactc
     7621 gagaacggta gaaagaggat gctcgcttct gctggtgagc ttcaaaaggg aaacgagctt
     7681 gctctcccat ctaagtacgt taactttctt tacctcgctt ctcactacga gaagttgaag
     7741 ggatctccag aagataacga gcagaagcaa cttttcgttg agcagcacaa gcactacttg
     7801 gatgagatca tcgagcagat ctctgagttc tctaaaaggg tgatcctcgc tgatgcaaac
     7861 ctcgataagg tgttgtctgc ttacaacaag cacagagata agcctatcag ggaacaggca
     7921 gagaacatca tccatctctt cacccttacc aacctcggtg ctcctgctgc tttcaagtac
     7981 ttcgatacaa ccatcgatag gaagagatac acctctacca aagaagtgct cgatgctacc
     8041 ctcatccatc agtctatcac tggactctac gagactagga tcgatctctc acagctcggt
     8101 ggtgattcaa gggctgatcc taagaagaag aggaaggttt gagctttcca ggcctcccag
     8161 ctttcgtccg tatcatcggt ttcgacaacg ttcgtcaagt tcaatgcatc agtttcattg
     8221 cccacacacc agaatcctac taagtttgag tattatggca ttggaaaagc tgttttcttc
     8281 tatcatttgt tctgcttgta atttactgtg ttctttcagt ttttgttttc ggacatcaaa
     8341 atgcaaatgg atggataaga gttaataaat gatatggtcc ttttgttcat tctcaaatta
     8401 ttattatctg ttgtttttac tttaatgggt tgaatttaag taagaaagga actaacagtg
     8461 tgatattaag gtgcaatgtt agacatataa aacagtcttt cacctctctt tggttatgtc
     8521 ttgaattggt ttgtttcttc acttatctgt gtaatcaagt ttactatgag tctatgatca
     8581 agtaattatg caatcaagtt aagtacagta taggcttgag ctccccgcta ctagaattcg
     8641 agctcggagg gatcatgaac caacggcctg gctgtatttg gtggttgtgt agggagatgg
     8701 ggagaagaaa agcccgattc tcttcgctgt gatgggctgg atgcatgcgg gggagcggga
     8761 ggcccaagta cgtgcacggt gagcggccca cagggcgagt gtgagcgcga gaggcgggag
     8821 gaacagttta gtaccacatt gcccagctaa ctcgaacgcg accaacttat aaacccgcgc
     8881 gctgtcgctt gtgttgnnnn nnnnnnnnnn nnnnnngttt cagagctatg ctggaaacag
     8941 catagcaagt tgaaataagg ctagtccgtt atcaacttga aaaagtggca ccgagtcggt
     9001 gctttttttt tcgctttacg aattcccatg gggagggatc atgaaccaac ggcctggctg
     9061 tatttggtgg ttgtgtaggg agatggggag aagaaaagcc cgattctctt cgctgtgatg
     9121 ggctggatgc atgcggggga gcgggaggcc caagtacgtg cacggtgagc ggcccacagg
     9181 gcgagtgtga gcgcgagagg cgggaggaac agtttagtac cacattgccc agctaactcg
     9241 aacgcgacca acttataaac ccgcgcgctg tcgcttgtgt tgnnnnnnnn nnnnnnnnnn
     9301 nngtttcaga gctatgctgg aaacagcata gcaagttgaa ataaggctag tccgttatca
     9361 acttgaaaaa gtggcaccga gtcggtgctt tttttttcgc tgggacacga agtgatccgt
     9421 ttaaactatc agtgtttgac aggatatatt ggcgggtaaa cctaagagaa aagagcgttt
     9481 attagaataa tcggatattt aaaagggcgt gaaaaggttt atccgttcgt ccatttgtat
     9541 gtgcatgcca accacagggt tcccctcggg agtcagccgt gcggctgcat gaaatcctgg
     9601 ccggtttgtc tgatgccaag ctggcggcct ggccggccag cttggccgct gaagaaaccg
     9661 agcgccgccg tctaaaaagg tgatgtgtat ttgagtaaaa cagcttgcgt catgcggtcg
     9721 ctgcgtatat gatgcgatga gtaaataaac aaatacgcaa ggggaacgca tgaaggttat
     9781 cgctgtactt aaccagaaag gcgggtcagg caagacgacc atcgcaaccc atctagcccg
     9841 cgccctgcaa ctcgccgggg ccgatgttct gttagtcgat tccgatcccc agggcagtgc
     9901 ccgcgattgg gcggccgtgc gggaagatca accgctaacc gttgtcggca tcgaccgccc
     9961 gacgattgac cgcgacgtga aggccatcgg ccggcgcgac ttcgtagtga tcgacggagc
    10021 gccccaggcg gcggacttgg ctgtgtccgc gatcaaggca gccgacttcg tgctgattcc
    10081 ggtgcagcca agcccttacg acatatgggc caccgccgac ctggtggagc tggttaagca
    10141 gcgcattgag gtcacggatg gaaggctaca agcggccttt gtcgtgtcgc gggcgatcaa
    10201 aggcacgcgc atcggcggtg aggttgccga ggcgctggcc gggtacgagc tgcccattct
    10261 tgagtcccgt atcacgcagc gcgtgagcta cccaggcact gccgccgccg gcacaaccgt
    10321 tcttgaatca gaacccgagg gcgacgctgc ccgcgaggtc caggcgctgg ccgctgaaat
    10381 taaatcaaaa ctcatttgag ttaatgaggt aaagagaaaa tgagcaaaag cacaaacacg
    10441 ctaagtgccg gccgtccgag cgcacgcagc agcaaggctg caacgttggc cagcctggca
    10501 gacacgccag ccatgaagcg ggtcaacttt cagttgccgg cggaggatca caccaagctg
    10561 aagatgtacg cggtacgcca aggcaagacc attaccgagc tgctatctga atacatcgcg
    10621 cagctaccag agtaaatgag caaatgaata aatgagtaga tgaattttag cggctaaagg
    10681 aggcggcatg gaaaatcaag aacaaccagg caccgacgcc gtggaatgcc ccatgtgtgg
    10741 aggaacgggc ggttggccag gcgtaagcgg ctgggttgtc tgccggccct gcaatggcac
    10801 tggaaccccc aagcccgagg aatcggcgtg agcggtcgca aaccatccgg cccggtacaa
    10861 atcggcgcgg cgctgggtga tgacctggtg gagaagttga aggccgcgca ggccgcccag
    10921 cggcaacgca tcgaggcaga agcacgcccc ggtgaatcgt ggcaagcggc cgctgatcga
    10981 atccgcaaag aatcccggca accgccggca gccggtgcgt cgtcgattag gaagccgccc
    11041 aagggcgacg agcaaccaga ttttttcgtt ccgatgctct atgacgtggg cacccgcgat
    11101 agtcgcagca tcatggacgt ggccgttttc cgtctgtcga agcgtgaccg acgagctggc
    11161 gaggtgatcc gctacgagct tccagacggg cacgtagagg tttccgcagg gccggccggc
    11221 atggccagtg tgtgggatta cgacctggta ctgatggcgg tttcccatct aaccgaatcc
    11281 atgaaccgat accgggaagg gaagggagac aagcccggcc gcgtgttccg tccacacgtt
    11341 gcggacgtac tcaagttctg ccggcgagcc gatggcggaa agcagaaaga cgacctggta
    11401 gaaacctgca ttcggttaaa caccacgcac gttgccatgc agcgtacgaa gaaggccaag
    11461 aacggccgcc tggtgacggt atccgagggt gaagccttga ttagccgcta caagatcgta
    11521 aagagcgaaa ccgggcggcc ggagtacatc gagatcgagc tagctgattg gatgtaccgc
    11581 gagattacag aaggcaagaa cccggacgtg ctgacggttc accccgatta ctttttgatc
    11641 gatcccggca tcggccgttt tctctaccgc ctggcacgcc gcgccgcagg caaggcagaa
    11701 gccagatggt tgttcaagac gatctacgaa cgcagtggca gcgccggaga gttcaagaag
    11761 ttctgtttca ccgtgcgcaa gctgatcggg tcaaatgacc tgccggagta cgatttgaag
    11821 gaggaggcgg ggcaggctgg cccgatccta gtcatgcgct accgcaacct gatcgagggc
    11881 gaagcatccg ccggttccta atgtacggag cagatgctag ggcaaattgc cctagcaggg
    11941 gaaaaaggtc gaaaaagctt ctttcctgtg gatagcacgt acattgggaa cccaaagccg
    12001 tacattggga accggaaccc gtacattggg aacccaaagc cgtacattgg gaaccggtca
    12061 cacatgtaag tgactgatat aaaagagaaa aaaggcgatt tttccgccta aaactcttta
    12121 aaacttatta aaactcttaa aacccgcctg gcctgtgcat aactgtctgg ccagcgcaca
    12181 gccgaacagc tgcaaaaagc gcccacatca aggctccgag tgcgcggaac ccctatttgt
    12241 ttatttttct aaatacattc aaatatgtat ccgctcatga gacaataacc ctgataaatg
    12301 cttcaataat attgaaaaag gaagagtatg gctaaaatga gaatatcacc ggaattgaaa
    12361 aaactgatcg aaaaataccg ctgcgtaaaa gatacggaag gaatgtctcc tgctaaggta
    12421 tataagctgg tgggagaaaa tgaaaaccta tatttaaaaa tgacggacag ccggtataaa
    12481 gggaccacct atgatgtgga acgggaaaag gacatgatgc tatggctgga aggaaagctg
    12541 cctgttccaa aggtcctgca ctttgaacgg catgatggct ggagcaatct gctcatgagt
    12601 gaggccgatg gcgtcctttg ctcggaagag tatgaagatg aacaaagccc tgaaaagatt
    12661 atcgagctgt atgcggagtg catcaggctc tttcactcca tcgacatatc ggattgtccc
    12721 tatacgaata gcttagacag ccgcttagcc gaattggatt acttactgaa taacgatctg
    12781 gccgatgtgg attgcgaaaa ctgggaagag gacactccat ttaaagatcc gcgcgagctg
    12841 tatgattttt taaagacgga aaagcccgaa gaggaacttg tcttttccca cggcgacctg
    12901 ggagacagca acatctttgt gaaagatggc aaagtaagtg gctttattga tcttgggaga
    12961 agcggcaggg cggacaagtg gtatgacatt gccttctgcg tccggtcgct cagggaggat
    13021 atcggggaag aacagtatgt cgagctattt tttgacttac tggggatcaa gcctgattgg
    13081 gagaaaataa aatattatat tttactggat gaattgtttt agctgtcaga ccaagtttac
    13141 tcatatatac tttagattga tttaaaactt catttttaat ttaaaaggat ctaggtgaag
    13201 atcctttttg ataatctcat gaccaaaatc ccttaacgtg agttttcgtt ccactgagcg
    13261 tcagaccccg tagaaaagat caaaggatct tcttgagatc ctttttttct gcgcgtaatc
    13321 tgctgcttgc aaacaaaaaa accaccgcta ccagcggtgg tttgtttgcc ggatcaagag
    13381 ctaccaactc tttttccgaa ggtaactggc ttcagcagag cgcagatacc aaatactgtt
    13441 cttctagtgt agccgtagtt aggccaccac ttcaagaact ctgtagcacc gcctacatac
    13501 ctcgctctgc taatcctgtt accagtggct gctgccagtg gcgataagtc gtgtcttacc
    13561 gggttggact caagacgata gttaccggat aaggcgcagc ggtcgggctg aacggggggt
    13621 tcgtgcacac agcccagctt ggagcgaacg acctacaccg aactgagata cctacagcgt
    13681 gagctatgag aaagcgccac gcttcccgaa gggagaaagg cggacaggta tccggtaagc
    13741 ggcagggtcg gaacaggaga gcgcacgagg gagcttccag ggggaaacgc ctggtatctt
    13801 tatagtcctg tcgggtttcg ccacctctga cttgagcgtc gatttttgtg atgctcgtca
    13861 ggggggcgga gcctatggaa aaacgccagc aacgcggcct ttttacggtt cctgctcgga
    13921 tctgttggac cggacagtag tcatggttga tgggctgcct gtatcgagtg gtgattttgt
    13981 gccgagctgc cggtcgggga gctgttggct ggctggtggc aggatatatt gtggtgtaaa
    14041 caaattgacg cttagacaac ttaataacac attgcggacg tttttaatgt actggggtt
//
