# Supplementary material for: Developing a Molecular Toolkit to ENABLE all to apply CRISPR/Cas9-based Gene Editing in planta
Source: bioRxiv preprint, doi:10.1101/2025.11.09.687425, version 2 (2025-11-13)
Supplement: Supplementary File 1 - Vector Sequences [file 687425_file03.zip › Vector sequences/Exemplary assembled CRISPR vectors/pGMF1-D with integrated annealed primer pair 1.gb]

LOCUS       pGMF1-D_with_integrated_annealed_primer_pair_1        2954 bp    DNA     circular SYN 31-JUL-2025
DEFINITION  Level 1 AtU6-26p::sgRNA1.
ACCESSION   VB240902-1010tmu
KEYWORDS    .
SOURCE      
  ORGANISM  .
FEATURES             Location/Qualifiers
     Misc._feature   6..153
                     /created_by="Florian"
                     /label="LB"
     primer_bind     72..95
                     /%GC="50.0"
                     /Hairpin_Tm="None"
                     /Self_Dimer_Tm="None"
                     /Tm="61.3"
                     /annotation_group="121469527345120034960952-5ae0-427c-b788
                     -dbe6cb69b9ed"
                     /created_by="primer3"
                     /Sequence="CTGGTGGCAGGATATATTGTGGTG"
                     /Mismatches=0
                     /#_Local_Off-target_Sites=0
                     /Local_Off-target="pGMF1-D"
                     /label="GMF002"
     Promoter        209..656
                     /Application_Notes="Pol III promoter; drives expression
                     ofsmall RNAs."
                     /Full_Name="AtU6-26"
                     /References="<a href= target=_blank>Journal of
                     IntegrativePlant Biology. 49: 222 (2007)</a>; <a
                     href=target=_blank>Cell Res. 23: 1229 (2013)</a>"
                     /Subtype="Pol III promoter"
                     /__SeqFeature__="True"
                     /__level__=1
                     /description="Arabidopsis U6-26 gene promoter"
                     /name="AtU6-26"
                     /note="color: #0375bb; direction: RIGHT"
                     /official_designation="AtU6-26"
                     /uuid="677a7091815142ee91b04b1347c6b35e"
                     /label="AtU6-26"
     misc_feature    658..677
                     /created_by="Florian"
                     /modified_by="Florian"
                     /label="20 bp target site 1"
     misc_RNA        678..763
                     /created_by="Florian"
                     /label="improved sgRNA backbone (Dang et al., 2015)"
     terminator      764..772
                     /created_by="Florian"
                     /modified_by="Florian"
                     /label="PolyT"
     Misc._feature   complement(804..931)
                     /created_by="Florian"
                     /label="RB short"
     primer_bind     complement(918..943)
                     /%GC="53.8"
                     /Hairpin_Tm="54.9"
                     /Self_Dimer_Tm="21.4"
                     /Tm="66.5"
                     /annotation_group="1214695168626400706305f4-092f-41fe-b185
                     -5fbf51bc9223"
                     /created_by="primer3"
                     /Sequence="GAACCCTGTGGTTGGCATGCACATAC"
                     /Mismatches=0
                     /#_Local_Off-target_Sites=0
                     /Local_Off-target="pGMF1-D"
                     /label="GMF001"
     Rep_origin      complement(1135..1723)
                     /Application_Notes="Facilitates plasmid replication in E.
                     coli; regulates high-copy plasmid number (500-700)."
                     /Full_Name="pUC origin of replication"
                     /References="Mol Microbiol. 6:3385 (1992)"
                     /Subtype="E. coli replication_origin"
                     /__SeqFeature__="True"
                     /__level__=0
                     /application_notes="Facilitates plasmid replication in E.
                     coli; regulates high-copy plasmid number (500-700)."
                     /description="pUC origin of replication"
                     /full_name="pUC origin of replication"
                     /name="pUC ori"
                     /note="color: #ef6cdf; direction: LEFT"
                     /official_designation="pUC ori"
                     /uuid="f09c4dacdc56460eac9fa1805e592776"
                     /label="pUC ori"
     CDS             complement(1894..2754)
                     /Application_Notes="Allows E. coli to be resistant to
                     ampiciIIin."
                     /Full_Name="Ampicillin resistance gene"
                     /References="Proc Natl Acad Sci U S A. 75: 3737 (1978)"
                     /Selection_Drug="Ampicillin"
                     /Subtype="E. coli selection marker"
                     /Usage="Positive selection"
                     /__SeqFeature__="True"
                     /__level__=0
                     /application_notes="Allows E. coli to be resistant to
                     ampicillin."
                     /description="AmpiciIIin resistance gene"
                     /full_name="Ampicillin resistance gene"
                     /name="Ampicillin"
                     /note="color: #c54b7c; direction: LEFT"
                     /official_designation="Ampicillin"
                     /uuid="39ee7c4ce93d4075b0df0df5df6b9861"
                     /label="Ampicillin"
     promoter        complement(2755..2859)
                     /note="Promoter for ampicillin resistance gene
                     (b-lactamase)"
                     /regulatory_class="promoter"
                     /note="Derived using Geneious Prime 2024.0.7 'Annotate
                     from Database' based on nucleotide similarity"
                     /Transferred_From="amp"
                     /Transferred_Similarity="100.00%"
                     /Primary_Match="100.00%; Adjusted-Interval-0:0/0; <a
                     href=""urn:local:.:1mt-bzo7ugt"">amp</a>"
                     /modified_by="Florian"
                     /label="amp promoter"
ORIGIN      
        1 tctgactgat gggctgcctg tatcgagtgg tgattttgtg ccgagctgcc ggtcggggag
       61 ctgttggctg gctggtggca ggatatattg tggtgtaaac aaattgacgc ttagacaact
      121 taataacaca ttgcggacgt ttttaatgta ctggggtgga tgcagtgggc cccactctgt
      181 gaagacaaac tagaattcga gctcggagaa gcttcgttga acaacggaaa ctcgacttgc
      241 cttccgcaca atacatcatt tcttcttagc tttttttctt cttcttcgtt catacagttt
      301 ttttttgttt atcagcttac attttcttga accgtagctt tcgttttctt ctttttaact
      361 ttccattcgg agtttttgta tcttgtttca tagtttgtcc caggattaga atgattaggc
      421 atcgaacctt caagaatttg attgaataaa acatcttcat tcttaagata tgaagataat
      481 cttcaaaagg cccctgggaa tctgaaagaa gagaagcagg cccatttata tgggaaagaa
      541 caatagtatt tcttatatag gcccatttaa gttgaaaaca atcttcaaaa gtcccacatc
      601 gcttagataa gaaaacgaag ctgagtttat atacagctag agtcgaagta gtgattgnnn
      661 nnnnnnnnnn nnnnnnngtt tcagagctat gctggaaaca gcatagcaag ttgaaataag
      721 gctagtccgt tatcaacttg aaaaagtggc accgagtcgg tgcttttttt ttcgctttac
      781 ttgtcttctg cacgaagtgg tttaaactat cagtgtttga caggatatat tggcgggtaa
      841 acctaagaga aaagagcgtt tattagaata atcggatatt taaaagggcg tgaaaaggtt
      901 tatccgttcg tccatttgta tgtgcatgcc aaccacaggg ttccccaggc gctcttccgc
      961 ttcctcgctc actgactcgc tgcgctcggt cgttcggctg cggcgagcgg tatcagctca
     1021 ctcaaaggcg gtaatacggt tatccacaga atcaggggat aacgcaggaa agaacatgtg
     1081 agcaaaaggc cagcaaaagg ccaggaaccg taaaaaggcc gcgttgctgg cgtttttcca
     1141 taggctccgc ccccctgacg agcatcacaa aaatcgacgc tcaagtcaga ggtggcgaaa
     1201 cccgacagga ctataaagat accaggcgtt tccccctgga agctccctcg tgcgctctcc
     1261 tgttccgacc ctgccgctta ccggatacct gtccgccttt ctcccttcgg gaagcgtggc
     1321 gctttctcat agctcacgct gtaggtatct cagttcggtg taggtcgttc gctccaagct
     1381 gggctgtgtg cacgaacccc ccgttcagcc cgaccgctgc gccttatccg gtaactatcg
     1441 tcttgagtcc aacccggtaa gacacgactt atcgccactg gcagcagcca ctggtaacag
     1501 gattagcaga gcgaggtatg taggcggtgc tacagagttc ttgaagtggt ggcctaacta
     1561 cggctacact agaagaacag tatttggtat ctgcgctctg ctgaagccag ttaccttcgg
     1621 aaaaagagtt ggtagctctt gatccggcaa acaaaccacc gctggtagcg gtggtttttt
     1681 tgtttgcaag cagcagatta cgcgcagaaa aaaaggatct caagaagatc ctttgatctt
     1741 ttctacgggg tctgacgctc agtggaacga aaactcacgt taagggattt tggtcatgag
     1801 attatcaaaa aggatcttca cctagatcct tttaaattaa aaatgaagtt ttaaatcaat
     1861 ctaaagtata tatgagtaaa cttggtctga cagttaccaa tgcttaatca gtgaggcacc
     1921 tatctcagcg atctgtctat ttcgttcatc catagttgcc tgactccccg tcgtgtagat
     1981 aactacgata cgggagggct taccatctgg ccccagtgct gcaatgatac cgcgagatcc
     2041 acgctcaccg gctccagatt tatcagcaat aaaccagcca gccggaaggg ccgagcgcag
     2101 aagtggtcct gcaactttat ccgcctccat ccagtctatt aattgttgcc gggaagctag
     2161 agtaagtagt tcgccagtta atagtttgcg caacgttgtt gccattgcta caggcatcgt
     2221 ggtgtcacgc tcgtcgtttg gtatggcttc attcagctcc ggttcccaac gatcaaggcg
     2281 agttacatga tcccccatgt tgtgcaaaaa agcggttagc tccttcggtc ctccgatcgt
     2341 tgtcagaagt aagttggccg cagtgttatc actcatggtt atggcagcac tgcataattc
     2401 tcttactgtc atgccatccg taagatgctt ttctgtgact ggtgagtact caaccaagtc
     2461 attctgagaa tagtgtatgc ggcgaccgag ttgctcttgc ccggcgtcaa tacgggataa
     2521 taccgcgcca catagcagaa ctttaaaagt gctcatcatt ggaaaacgtt cttcggggcg
     2581 aaaactctca aggatcttac cgctgttgag atccagttcg atgtaaccca ctcgtgcacc
     2641 caactgatct tcagcatctt ttactttcac cagcgtttct gggtgagcaa aaacaggaag
     2701 gcaaaatgcc gcaaaaaagg gaataagggc gacacggaaa tgttgaatac tcatactctt
     2761 cctttttcaa tattattgaa gcatttatca gggttattgt ctcatgagcg gatacatatt
     2821 tgaatgtatt tagaaaaata aacaaatagg ggttccgcgc acatttcccc gaaaagtgcc
     2881 acctgacgtc taagaaacca ttattatcat gacattaacc tataaaaata ggcgtatcac
     2941 gaggcccttt cgtc
//
