# Supplementary material for: Developing a Molecular Toolkit to ENABLE all to apply CRISPR/Cas9-based Gene Editing in planta
Source: bioRxiv preprint, doi:10.1101/2025.11.09.687425, version 2 (2025-11-13)
Supplement: Supplementary File 1 - Vector Sequences [file 687425_file03.zip › Vector sequences/Exemplary assembled CRISPR vectors/pGMF1-M with integrated annealed primer pair 1.gb]

LOCUS       pGMF1-M_with_integrated_annealed_primer_pair_1        3529 bp    DNA     circular SYN 31-JUL-2025
DEFINITION  Level1 OsU6-2p::sgRNA1.
ACCESSION   urn.local...z-jh6j9hd
KEYWORDS    .
SOURCE      Integrated DNA Technologies
  ORGANISM  .
FEATURES             Location/Qualifiers
     Misc._feature   520..667
                     /vntifkey=21
                     /note="Unknown feature type:Misc._feature"
                     /note="Derived using Geneious Prime 2021.0.3 'Annotate
                     from Database' based on nucleotide similarity"
                     /Transferred_From="pICSL11059 35Sp::HPTII:35St"
                     /Transferred_Similarity="100.00%"
                     /Primary_Match="100.00%; Adjusted-Interval-0:0/0; LB (<a
                     href=""urn:local:.:7jr-d1yz7zq"">pICSL11059
                     35Sp::HPTII:35St</a>)"
                     /Alternative_Match="100.00%; Adjusted-Interval-0:0/0; LB
                     (<a href=""urn:local:.:w-c2ilwp9"">pFH52</a>)"
                     /Alternative_Match="100.00%; Adjusted-Interval-0:0/0; LB
                     (<a href=""urn:local:.:f-c2iltpe"">pICSL11059</a>)"
                     /Alternative_Match="100.00%; Adjusted-Interval-0:0/0; LB
                     (<a href=""urn:local:.:7jz-d1yz8pq"">pFH52
                     2x35Sp::SpCas9:NOSt</a>)"
                     /label="LB"
     primer_bind     586..609
                     /%GC="50.0"
                     /Hairpin_Tm="None"
                     /Self_Dimer_Tm="None"
                     /Tm="61.3"
                     /annotation_group="1214695689684600f9592c89-bc72-4c0e-a4fb
                     -abf04ef70f48"
                     /created_by="primer3"
                     /Sequence="CTGGTGGCAGGATATATTGTGGTG"
                     /Mismatches=0
                     /#_Local_Off-target_Sites=0
                     /Local_Off-target="pGMF1-M"
                     /label="GMF002"
     promoter        723..969
                     /created_by="Florian"
                     /note="Derived using Geneious Prime 2021.0.3 'Annotate
                     from Database' based on nucleotide similarity"
                     /Transferred_From="L1_target2 in pTwist Amp High Copy -
                     fake primer PDS target2"
                     /Transferred_Similarity="100.00%"
                     /Primary_Match="100.00%; Adjusted-Interval-0:0/0; OsU6-2
                     promoter (<a href=""urn:local:.:5d-c2iy4z2"">L1_target2 in
                     pTwist Amp High Copy - fake primer PDS target2</a>)"
                     /Alternative_Match="100.00%; Adjusted-Interval-0:0/0;
                     OsU6-2 promoter (<a
                     href=""urn:local:.:1f-c2incxl"">L1_target2 in pTwist Amp
                     High Copy</a>)"
                     /Alternative_Match="100.00%; Adjusted-Interval-0:0/0;
                     OsU6-2 promoter (<a
                     href=""urn:local:.:1b-c2incxi"">L1_target1 in pTwist Amp
                     High Copy</a>)"
                     /Alternative_Match="100.00%; Adjusted-Interval-0:0/0;
                     OsU6-2 promoter (<a href=""urn:local:.:60-c2iy93f"">Level2
                     Plantain PDS KO vector final assembly</a>)"
                     /Alternative_Match="100.00%; Adjusted-Interval-0:0/0;
                     OsU6-2 promoter (<a href=""urn:local:.:60-c2iy93f"">Level2
                     Plantain PDS KO vector final assembly</a>)"
                     /Alternative_Match="100.00%; Adjusted-Interval-0:0/0;
                     OsU6-2 promoter (<a
                     href=""urn:local:.:52-c2iy3lf"">L1_target1 in pTwist Amp
                     High Copy - fake primer PDS target1</a>)"
                     /label="OsU6-2 promoter"
     misc_feature    970..989
                     /created_by="Florian"
                     /modified_by="Florian"
                     /label="20 bp target site 1"
     misc_RNA        990..1075
                     /created_by="Florian"
                     /label="improved sgRNA backbone (Dang et al., 2015)"
     terminator      1076..1084
                     /created_by="Florian"
                     /modified_by="Florian"
                     /label="PolyT"
     Misc._feature   complement(1116..1243)
                     /vntifkey=21
                     /note="Unknown feature type:Misc._feature"
                     /note="Derived using Geneious Prime 2021.0.3 'Annotate
                     from Database' based on nucleotide similarity"
                     /Transferred_From="pICSL11059 35Sp::HPTII:35St"
                     /Transferred_Similarity="100.00%"
                     /Primary_Match="100.00%; Adjusted-Interval-0:0/0; RB short
                     (<a href=""urn:local:.:7jr-d1yz7zq"">pICSL11059
                     35Sp::HPTII:35St</a>)"
                     /Alternative_Match="100.00%; Adjusted-Interval-0:0/0; RB
                     short (<a href=""urn:local:.:w-c2ilwp9"">pFH52</a>)"
                     /Alternative_Match="100.00%; Adjusted-Interval-0:0/0; RB
                     short (<a href=""urn:local:.:f-c2iltpe"">pICSL11059</a>)"
                     /Alternative_Match="100.00%; Adjusted-Interval-0:0/0; RB
                     short (<a href=""urn:local:.:7jz-d1yz8pq"">pFH52
                     2x35Sp::SpCas9:NOSt</a>)"
                     /label="RB short"
     primer_bind     complement(1230..1255)
                     /%GC="53.8"
                     /Hairpin_Tm="54.9"
                     /Self_Dimer_Tm="21.4"
                     /Tm="66.5"
                     /annotation_group="121469557970220085186b2b-fff8-4404-b6bb
                     -b54d84774ea6"
                     /created_by="primer3"
                     /Sequence="GAACCCTGTGGTTGGCATGCACATAC"
                     /Mismatches=0
                     /#_Local_Off-target_Sites=0
                     /Local_Off-target="pGMF1-M"
                     /label="GMF001"
     rep_origin      complement(1695..2309)
                     /vntifkey=21
                     /note="Derived using Geneious Prime 2020.2.1 'Annotate
                     from Database' based on nucleotide similarity"
                     /X-Transferred_From="pFH37"
                     /X-Transferred_Similarity="99.84%"
                     /X-Primary_Match="99.84%; Adjusted-Interval-0:0/0; rep
                     (pMB1) (<a href=""urn:local:.:57l-bzp6ecj"">pFH37</a>)"
                     /X-Alternative_Match="99.84%; Adjusted-Interval-0:0/0; rep
                     (pMB1) (<a href=""urn:local:.:56e-bzp6ece"">pFH63</a>)"
                     /X-Alternative_Match="99.84%; Adjusted-Interval-0:0/0; rep
                     (pMB1) (<a href=""urn:local:.:57h-bzp6ecj"">pFH35</a>)"
                     /X-Alternative_Match="99.84%; Adjusted-Interval-0:0/0; rep
                     (pMB1) (<a href=""urn:local:.:56p-bzp6ecg"">pFH132</a>)"
                     /X-Alternative_Match="99.84%; Adjusted-Interval-0:0/0; rep
                     (pMB1) (<a href=""urn:local:.:567-bzp6ece"">pFH69</a>)"
                     /X-Alternative_Match="99.84%; Adjusted-Interval-0:0/0; rep
                     (pMB1) (<a href=""urn:local:.:56m-bzp6ecf"">pFH23 </a>)"
                     /X-Alternative_Match="99.84%; Adjusted-Interval-0:0/0; rep
                     (pMB1) (<a href=""urn:local:.:56i-bzp6ecf"">pFH53</a>)"
                     /X-Alternative_Match="99.84%; Adjusted-Interval-0:0/0; rep
                     (pMB1) (<a href=""urn:local:.:57o-bzp6ecj"">pFH38</a>)"
                     /X-Alternative_Match="99.84%; Adjusted-Interval-0:0/0; rep
                     (pMB1) (<a href=""urn:local:.:57k-bzp6ecj"">pFH34</a>)"
                     /X-Alternative_Match="99.84%; Adjusted-Interval-0:0/0; rep
                     (pMB1) (<a href=""urn:local:.:56d-bzp6ece"">pFH58</a>)"
                     /note="Derived using Geneious Prime 2021.0.3 'Annotate
                     from Database' based on nucleotide similarity"
                     /Transferred_From="pUCIDT (Amp)"
                     /Transferred_Similarity="100.00%"
                     /Primary_Match="100.00%; Adjusted-Interval-0:0/0; rep
                     (pMB1) (<a href=""urn:local:.:1s-ce2z606"">pUCIDT
                     (Amp)</a>)"
                     /Alternative_Match="100.00%; Adjusted-Interval-0:0/0; rep
                     (pMB1) (<a href=""urn:local:.:7jn-d1yz5cw"">pGMF002</a>)"
                     /Alternative_Match="100.00%; Adjusted-Interval-0:-11/15;
                     ori (<a href=""urn:local:.:ix-cgdmhmr"">pUCIDT-Amp
                     GoldenGate </a>)"
                     /label="rep (pMB1)"
     CDS             complement(2469..3329)
                     /note="Ampicillin"
                     /function="Drug Resistance"
                     /modified_by="Florian"
                     /label="Ampicillin"
     promoter        complement(3330..3434)
                     /created_by="hahnf"
                     /note="Derived using Geneious Prime 2020.2.1 'Annotate
                     from Database' based on nucleotide similarity"
                     /X-Transferred_From="pFH114"
                     /X-Transferred_Similarity="99.05%"
                     /X-Primary_Match="99.05%; Adjusted-Interval-0:0/0; AmpR
                     promoter (<a href=""urn:local:.:56t-bzp6ecg"">pFH114</a>)"
                     /note="Derived using Geneious Prime 2021.0.3 'Annotate
                     from Database' based on nucleotide similarity"
                     /Transferred_From="pUCIDT (Amp)"
                     /Transferred_Similarity="100.00%"
                     /Primary_Match="100.00%; Adjusted-Interval-0:0/0; AmpR
                     promoter (<a href=""urn:local:.:1s-ce2z606"">pUCIDT
                     (Amp)</a>)"
                     /Alternative_Match="100.00%; Adjusted-Interval-0:0/0; AmpR
                     promoter (<a href=""urn:local:.:ix-cgdmhmr"">pUCIDT-Amp
                     GoldenGate </a>)"
                     /label="AmpR promoter"
ORIGIN      
        1 tcgcgcgttt cggtgcacga ggccctttca tctcgcgcgt ttcggtgatg acggtgaaaa
       61 cctctgacac atgcagctcc cctagacggt cacagcttgt ctgtaagcgg atgccgggag
      121 cagacaagcc cgtcagggcg cgtcagcggg tgttggcggg tgtcggggct ggcttaacta
      181 tgcggcatca gagcagattg tactgagagt gcaccaaatg cggtgtgaaa taccgcacag
      241 atgcgtaagg agaaaatacc gcatcaggcg ccattcgcca ttcaggctgc gcaactgttg
      301 ggaagggcga tcggtgcggg cctcatcgct attacgccag ctggcgaaag ggggatgtgc
      361 tgcaaggcga ttaagttggg taacgccagg gttttcccag tcacgacgtt gtaaaacgac
      421 ggccagtgca acgcgatgac gatggatagc gattcatcga tgagctgacc cgatcgccgc
      481 cgccggaggg ttgcgtttga gacaggcgac agattctgac tgatgggctg cctgtatcga
      541 gtggtgattt tgtgccgagc tgccggtcgg ggagctgttg gctggctggt ggcaggatat
      601 attgtggtgt aaacaaattg acgcttagac aacttaataa cacattgcgg acgtttttaa
      661 tgtactgggg tggatgcagt gggccccact ctgtgaagac aaactagaat tcgagctcgg
      721 agggatcatg aaccaacggc ctggctgtat ttggtggttg tgtagggaga tggggagaag
      781 aaaagcccga ttctcttcgc tgtgatgggc tggatgcatg cgggggagcg ggaggcccaa
      841 gtacgtgcac ggtgagcggc ccacagggcg agtgtgagcg cgagaggcgg gaggaacagt
      901 ttagtaccac attgcccagc taactcgaac gcgaccaact tataaacccg cgcgctgtcg
      961 cttgtgttgn nnnnnnnnnn nnnnnnnnng tttcagagct atgctggaaa cagcatagca
     1021 agttgaaata aggctagtcc gttatcaact tgaaaaagtg gcaccgagtc ggtgcttttt
     1081 ttttcgcttt acttgtcttc tgcacgaagt ggtttaaact atcagtgttt gacaggatat
     1141 attggcgggt aaacctaaga gaaaagagcg tttattagaa taatcggata tttaaaaggg
     1201 cgtgaaaagg tttatccgtt cgtccatttg tatgtgcatg ccaaccacag ggttccccaa
     1261 tcagttctgg accagcgagc tgtgctgcga ctcgtggcgt aatcatggtc atagctgttt
     1321 cctgtgtgaa attgttatcc gctcacaatt ccacacaaca tacgagccgg aagcataaag
     1381 tgtaaagcct ggggtgccta atgagtgagc taactcacat taattgcgtt gcgctcactg
     1441 cccgctttcc agtcgggaaa cctgtcgtgc cagctgcatt aatgaatcgg ccaacgcgcg
     1501 gggagaggcg gtttgcgtat tgggcgctct tccgcttcct cgctcactga ctcgctgcgc
     1561 tcggtcgttc ggctgcggcg agcggtatca gctcactcaa aggcggtaat acggttatcc
     1621 acagaatcag gggataacgc aggaaagaac atgtgagcaa aaggccagca aaaggccagg
     1681 aaccgtaaaa aggccgcgtt gctggcgttt ttccataggc tccgcccccc tgacgagcat
     1741 cacaaaaatc gacgctcaag tcagaggtgg cgaaacccga caggactata aagataccag
     1801 gcgtttcccc ctggaagctc cctcgtgcgc tctcctgttc cgaccctgtc gcttaccgga
     1861 tacctgtccg cctttctccc ttcgggaagc gtggcgcttt ctcatagctc acgctgtagg
     1921 tatctcagtt cggtgtaggt cgttcgctcc aagctgggct gtgtgcacga accccccgtt
     1981 cagcccgacc gctgcgcctt atccggtaac tatcgtcttg agtccaaccc ggtaagacac
     2041 gacttatcgc cactggcagc agccactggt aacaggatta gcagagcgag gtatgtaggc
     2101 ggtgctacag agttcttgaa gtggtggcct aactacggct acactagaag aacagtattt
     2161 ggtatctgcg ctctgctgaa gccagttacc ttcggaaaaa gagttggtag ctcttgatcc
     2221 ggcaaacaaa ccaccgctgg tagcggtggt ttttttgttt gcaagcagca gattacgcgc
     2281 agaaaaaaag gatctcaaga agatcctttg atcttttcta cggggtctga cgctcagtgg
     2341 aacgaaaact cacgttaagg gattttggtc atgagattat caaaaaggat cttcacctag
     2401 atccttttaa attaaaaatg aagttttaaa tcaatctaaa gtatatatga gtaaacttgg
     2461 tctgacagtt accaatgctt aatcagtgag gcacctatct cagcgatctg tctatttcgt
     2521 tcatccatag ttgcctgact ccccgtcgtg tagataacta cgatacggga gggcttacca
     2581 tctggcccca gtgctgcaat gataccgcga gatccacgct caccggctcc agatttatca
     2641 gcaataaacc agccagccgg aagggccgag cgcagaagtg gtcctgcaac tttatccgcc
     2701 tccatccagt ctattaattg ttgccgggaa gctagagtaa gtagttcgcc agttaatagt
     2761 ttgcgcaacg ttgttgccat tgctacaggc atcgtggtgt cacgctcgtc gtttggtatg
     2821 gcttcattca gctccggttc ccaacgatca aggcgagtta catgatcccc catgttgtgc
     2881 aaaaaagcgg ttagctcctt cggtcctccg atcgttgtca gaagtaagtt ggccgcagtg
     2941 ttatcactca tggttatggc agcactgcat aattctctta ctgtcatgcc atccgtaaga
     3001 tgcttttctg tgactggtga gtactcaacc aagtcattct gagaatagtg tatgcggcga
     3061 ccgagttgct cttgcccggc gtcaatacgg gataataccg cgccacatag cagaacttta
     3121 aaagtgctca tcattggaaa acgttcttcg gggcgaaaac tctcaaggat cttaccgctg
     3181 ttgagatcca gttcgatgta acccactcgt gcacccaact gatcttcagc atcttttact
     3241 ttcaccagcg tttctgggtg agcaaaaaca ggaaggcaaa atgccgcaaa aaagggaata
     3301 agggcgacac ggaaatgttg aatactcata ctctaccttt ttcaatatta ttgaagcatt
     3361 tatcagggtt attgtctcat gagcggatac atatttgaat gtatttagaa aaataaacaa
     3421 ataggggttc cgcgcacatt tccccgaaaa gtgccacctg acgtctaaga aaccattatt
     3481 atcatgacat taacctataa aaataggcgt atcacgaggc cctttcatc
//
