# Supplementary material for: Developing a Molecular Toolkit to ENABLE all to apply CRISPR/Cas9-based Gene Editing in planta
Source: bioRxiv preprint, doi:10.1101/2025.11.09.687425, version 2 (2025-11-13)
Supplement: Supplementary File 1 - Vector Sequences [file 687425_file03.zip › Vector sequences/Exemplary assembled CRISPR vectors/pGMF2-D with integrated annealed primer pair 2.gb]

LOCUS       pGMF2-D_with_integrated_annealed_primer_pair_2        2954 bp    DNA     circular SYN 31-JUL-2025
DEFINITION  Level 1 AtU6-26p::sgRNA2.
ACCESSION   VB250106-1631upb
KEYWORDS    .
SOURCE      
  ORGANISM  .
FEATURES             Location/Qualifiers
     Misc._feature   7..157
                     /note="LB"
                     /note="color: #a6acb3; direction: LEFT"
                     /ApEinfo_fwdcolor="pink"
                     /ApEinfo_revcolor="pink"
                     /ApEinfo_graphicformat="arrow_data {{0 1 2 0 0 -1} {} 0}"
                     /modified_by="Florian"
                     /note="Derived using Geneious Prime 2024.0.7 'Annotate
                     from Database' based on nucleotide similarity"
                     /Transferred_From="Final L2 for targeting PDS"
                     /Transferred_Similarity="100.00%"
                     /Primary_Match="100.00%; Adjusted-Interval-0:0/0; LB (<a
                     href=""urn:local:.:7o5-d1z2kwz"">Final L2 for targeting
                     PDS</a>)"
                     /Alternative_Match="100.00%; Adjusted-Interval-0:0/0; LB
                     (<a href=""urn:local:.:ix-eboo9ps"">pICSL4723 L2 backbone
                     - pICSL11059 35Sp::HPTII:35St - pFH52 2x35Sp::SpCas9:NOSt
                     - pGMF001 with PDS target1 - pGMF002 with PDS
                     target2</a>)"
                     /Alternative_Match="100.00%; Adjusted-Interval-0:0/0; LB
                     (<a href=""urn:local:.:1d4-dvu4edz"">pICSL4723 L2 backbone
                     - pGMF006 - pFH52 2x35Sp::SpCas9:NOSt - pGMF001 with PDS
                     target1 - pGMF002 with PDS target2</a>)"
                     /Alternative_Match="100.00%; Adjusted-Interval-0:0/0; LB
                     (<a href=""urn:local:.:7jv-d1yz8b0"">pGMF003 </a>)"
                     /Alternative_Match="100.00%; Adjusted-Interval-0:-1/-4; LB
                     (<a
                     href=""urn:local:.:n-hwkaxtn"">pGMF001a_with_Arabidopsis_U
                     6-26_promoter</a>)"
                     /Alternative_Match="100.00%; Adjusted-Interval-0:-1/-4; LB
                     (<a href=""urn:local:.:7jj-d1yz4wq"">pGMF001</a>)"
                     /Alternative_Match="100.00%; Adjusted-Interval-0:-1/-4; LB
                     (<a href=""urn:local:.:7jr-d1yz7zq"">pGMF005</a>)"
                     /Alternative_Match="100.00%; Adjusted-Interval-0:-1/-4; LB
                     (<a href=""urn:local:.:y-i5qen40"">pGMF001a</a>)"
                     /Alternative_Match="100.00%; Adjusted-Interval-0:-1/-4; LB
                     (<a href=""urn:local:.:7jn-d1yz5cw"">pGMF002</a>)"
                     /Alternative_Match="100.00%; Adjusted-Interval-0:-1/-4; LB
                     (<a href=""urn:local:.:7jz-d1yz8pq"">pGMF004</a>)"
                     /label="LB"
     primer_bind     72..95
                     /%GC="50.0"
                     /Hairpin_Tm="None"
                     /Self_Dimer_Tm="None"
                     /Tm="61.3"
                     /annotation_group="1214696047758000ec8eea16-8136-4094-817c
                     -6424d1642ec0"
                     /created_by="primer3"
                     /Sequence="CTGGTGGCAGGATATATTGTGGTG"
                     /Mismatches=0
                     /#_Local_Off-target_Sites=0
                     /Local_Off-target="pGMF2-D"
                     /label="GMF002"
     promoter        209..656
                     /SerialCloner_Color="&hFF7F00"
                     /SerialCloner_Show="True"
                     /SerialCloner_Protect="True"
                     /SerialCloner_Arrow="True"
                     /modified_by="hahnf"
                     /note="Derived using Geneious Prime 2024.0.7 'Annotate
                     from Database' based on nucleotide similarity"
                     /Transferred_From="pGMF001a_with_Arabidopsis_U6-26_promote
                     r"
                     /Transferred_Similarity="100.00%"
                     /Primary_Match="100.00%; Adjusted-Interval-0:0/0; AtU6-26p
                     (<a
                     href=""urn:local:.:n-hwkaxtn"">pGMF001a_with_Arabidopsis_U
                     6-26_promoter</a>)"
                     /Alternative_Match="100.00%; Adjusted-Interval-0:0/0;
                     AtU6-26p (<a
                     href=""urn:local:.:j-hwkax9k"">pGMF002a_with_Arabidopsis_U
                     6-26_promoter</a>)"
                     /Alternative_Match="100.00%; Adjusted-Interval-0:0/-1;
                     AtU6-26 (<a href=""urn:local:.:y-i5qen40"">pGMF001a</a>)"
                     /label="AtU6-26p"
     misc_feature    658..677
                     /created_by="Florian"
                     /modified_by="Florian"
                     /label="20 bp target site 2"
     misc_RNA        678..763
                     /created_by="Florian"
                     /note="Derived using Geneious Prime 2024.0.7 'Annotate
                     from Database' based on nucleotide similarity"
                     /Transferred_From="pGMF001a_with_Arabidopsis_U6-26_promote
                     r"
                     /Transferred_Similarity="100.00%"
                     /Primary_Match="100.00%; Adjusted-Interval-0:0/0; improved
                     sgRNA backbone (Dang et al., 2015) (<a
                     href=""urn:local:.:n-hwkaxtn"">pGMF001a_with_Arabidopsis_U
                     6-26_promoter</a>)"
                     /Alternative_Match="100.00%; Adjusted-Interval-0:0/0;
                     improved sgRNA backbone (Dang et al., 2015) (<a
                     href=""urn:local:.:7jj-d1yz4wq"">pGMF001</a>)"
                     /Alternative_Match="100.00%; Adjusted-Interval-0:0/0;
                     improved sgRNA backbone (Dang et al., 2015) (<a
                     href=""urn:local:.:j-hwkax9k"">pGMF002a_with_Arabidopsis_U
                     6-26_promoter</a>)"
                     /Alternative_Match="100.00%; Adjusted-Interval-0:0/0;
                     improved sgRNA backbone (Dang et al., 2015) (<a
                     href=""urn:local:.:ix-eboo9ps"">pICSL4723 L2 backbone -
                     pICSL11059 35Sp::HPTII:35St - pFH52 2x35Sp::SpCas9:NOSt -
                     pGMF001 with PDS target1 - pGMF002 with PDS target2</a>)"
                     /Alternative_Match="100.00%; Adjusted-Interval-0:0/0;
                     improved sgRNA backbone (Dang et al., 2015) (<a
                     href=""urn:local:.:ix-eboo9ps"">pICSL4723 L2 backbone -
                     pICSL11059 35Sp::HPTII:35St - pFH52 2x35Sp::SpCas9:NOSt -
                     pGMF001 with PDS target1 - pGMF002 with PDS target2</a>)"
                     /Alternative_Match="100.00%; Adjusted-Interval-0:0/0;
                     improved sgRNA backbone (Dang et al., 2015) (<a
                     href=""urn:local:.:1d4-dvu4edz"">pICSL4723 L2 backbone -
                     pGMF006 - pFH52 2x35Sp::SpCas9:NOSt - pGMF001 with PDS
                     target1 - pGMF002 with PDS target2</a>)"
                     /Alternative_Match="100.00%; Adjusted-Interval-0:0/0;
                     improved sgRNA backbone (Dang et al., 2015) (<a
                     href=""urn:local:.:1d4-dvu4edz"">pICSL4723 L2 backbone -
                     pGMF006 - pFH52 2x35Sp::SpCas9:NOSt - pGMF001 with PDS
                     target1 - pGMF002 with PDS target2</a>)"
                     /Alternative_Match="100.00%; Adjusted-Interval-0:0/0;
                     improved sgRNA backbone (Dang et al., 2015) (<a
                     href=""urn:local:.:y-i5qen40"">pGMF001a</a>)"
                     /Alternative_Match="100.00%; Adjusted-Interval-0:0/0;
                     improved sgRNA backbone (Dang et al., 2015) (<a
                     href=""urn:local:.:7jn-d1yz5cw"">pGMF002</a>)"
                     /Alternative_Match="100.00%; Adjusted-Interval-0:0/0;
                     improved sgRNA backbone (Dang et al., 2015) (<a
                     href=""urn:local:.:1h-ib5wyr0"">pGMF001 with integrated
                     annealed primers</a>)"
                     /label="improved sgRNA backbone (Dang et al., 2015)"
     terminator      764..772
                     /created_by="Florian"
                     /label="PolyT"
     Misc._feature   complement(804..931)
                     /created_by="Florian"
                     /note="Derived using Geneious Prime 2024.0.7 'Annotate
                     from Database' based on nucleotide similarity"
                     /Transferred_From="pGMF001a_with_Arabidopsis_U6-26_promote
                     r"
                     /Transferred_Similarity="100.00%"
                     /Primary_Match="100.00%; Adjusted-Interval-0:0/0; RB short
                     (<a
                     href=""urn:local:.:n-hwkaxtn"">pGMF001a_with_Arabidopsis_U
                     6-26_promoter</a>)"
                     /Alternative_Match="100.00%; Adjusted-Interval-0:0/0; RB
                     short (<a href=""urn:local:.:7jj-d1yz4wq"">pGMF001</a>)"
                     /Alternative_Match="100.00%; Adjusted-Interval-0:0/0; RB
                     short (<a href=""urn:local:.:7jr-d1yz7zq"">pGMF005</a>)"
                     /Alternative_Match="100.00%; Adjusted-Interval-0:0/0; RB
                     short (<a href=""urn:local:.:y-i5qen40"">pGMF001a</a>)"
                     /Alternative_Match="100.00%; Adjusted-Interval-0:0/0; RB
                     short (<a href=""urn:local:.:7jn-d1yz5cw"">pGMF002</a>)"
                     /Alternative_Match="100.00%; Adjusted-Interval-0:0/0; RB
                     short (<a href=""urn:local:.:7jz-d1yz8pq"">pGMF004</a>)"
                     /Alternative_Match="100.00%; Adjusted-Interval-0:0/0; RB
                     short (<a href=""urn:local:.:1h-ib5wyr0"">pGMF001 with
                     integrated annealed primers</a>)"
                     /Alternative_Match="100.00%; Adjusted-Interval-0:-6/-4; RB
                     (<a href=""urn:local:.:7o5-d1z2kwz"">Final L2 for
                     targeting PDS</a>)"
                     /Alternative_Match="100.00%; Adjusted-Interval-0:-6/-4; RB
                     (<a href=""urn:local:.:ix-eboo9ps"">pICSL4723 L2 backbone
                     - pICSL11059 35Sp::HPTII:35St - pFH52 2x35Sp::SpCas9:NOSt
                     - pGMF001 with PDS target1 - pGMF002 with PDS
                     target2</a>)"
                     /Alternative_Match="100.00%; Adjusted-Interval-0:-6/-4; RB
                     (<a href=""urn:local:.:1d4-dvu4edz"">pICSL4723 L2 backbone
                     - pGMF006 - pFH52 2x35Sp::SpCas9:NOSt - pGMF001 with PDS
                     target1 - pGMF002 with PDS target2</a>)"
                     /label="RB short"
     primer_bind     complement(918..943)
                     /%GC="53.8"
                     /Hairpin_Tm="54.9"
                     /Self_Dimer_Tm="21.4"
                     /Tm="66.5"
                     /annotation_group="12146958772118002072b6d9-652c-4f25-950d
                     -989cc5c21d43"
                     /created_by="primer3"
                     /Sequence="GAACCCTGTGGTTGGCATGCACATAC"
                     /Mismatches=0
                     /#_Local_Off-target_Sites=0
                     /Local_Off-target="pGMF2-D"
                     /label="GMF001"
     Rep_origin      complement(1135..1723)
                     /Application_Notes="Facilitates plasmid replication in E.
                     coli; regulates high-copy plasmid number (500-700)."
                     /Full_Name="pUC origin of replication"
                     /References="Mol Microbiol. 6:3385 (1992)"
                     /Subtype="E. coli replication_origin"
                     /__SeqFeature__="True"
                     /__level__=0
                     /application_notes="Facilitates plasmid replication in E.
                     coli; regulates high-copy plasmid number (500-700)."
                     /description="pUC origin of replication"
                     /full_name="pUC origin of replication"
                     /name="pUC ori"
                     /note="color: #0c5d90; direction: LEFT"
                     /official_designation="pUC ori"
                     /uuid="f09c4dacdc56460eac9fa1805e592776"
                     /label="pUC ori"
     CDS             complement(1894..2754)
                     /Application_Notes="Allows E. coli to be resistant to
                     ampicillin."
                     /Full_Name="Ampicillin resistance gene"
                     /References="Proc Natl Acad Sci U S A. 75: 3737 (1978)"
                     /Selection_Drug="Ampicillin"
                     /Subtype="E. coli selection marker"
                     /Usage="Positive selection"
                     /__SeqFeature__="True"
                     /__level__=0
                     /application_notes="Allows E. coli to be resistant to
                     ampicillin."
                     /description="AmpiciIIin resistance gene"
                     /full_name="Ampicillin resistance gene"
                     /name="Ampicillin"
                     /note="color: #f58600; direction: LEFT"
                     /official_designation="Ampicillin"
                     /uuid="39ee7c4ce93d4075b0df0df5df6b9861"
                     /label="Ampicillin"
     promoter        complement(2755..2859)
                     /gene="bla"
                     /note="Derived using Geneious Prime 2024.0.7 'Annotate
                     from Database' based on nucleotide similarity"
                     /Transferred_From="pTwist Amp High Copy"
                     /Transferred_Similarity="100.00%"
                     /Primary_Match="100.00%; Adjusted-Interval-0:0/0; AmpR
                     promoter (<a href=""urn:local:.:17-c2in4sl"">pTwist Amp
                     High Copy</a>)"
                     /Alternative_Match="100.00%; Adjusted-Interval-0:0/0; AmpR
                     promoter (<a href=""urn:local:.:1z-ce2zb9d"">pBRIDT</a>)"
                     /Alternative_Match="100.00%; Adjusted-Interval-0:0/0; amp
                     (<a href=""urn:local:.:52-c2iy3lf"">L1_target1 in pTwist
                     Amp High Copy - fake primer PDS target1</a>)"
                     /Alternative_Match="100.00%; Adjusted-Interval-0:0/0; amp
                     (<a href=""urn:local:.:5d-c2iy4z2"">L1_target2 in pTwist
                     Amp High Copy - fake primer PDS target2</a>)"
                     /Alternative_Match="100.00%; Adjusted-Interval-0:0/0; amp
                     (<a href=""urn:local:.:1b-c2incxi"">L1_target1 in pTwist
                     Amp High Copy</a>)"
                     /Alternative_Match="100.00%; Adjusted-Interval-0:0/0; amp
                     (<a href=""urn:local:.:1f-c2incxl"">L1_target2 in pTwist
                     Amp High Copy</a>)"
                     /Alternative_Match="100.00%; Adjusted-Interval-0:0/0; amp
                     promoter (<a href=""urn:local:.:y-i5qen40"">pGMF001a</a>)"
                     /Alternative_Match="99.05%; Adjusted-Interval-0:0/0; AmpR
                     promoter (<a href=""urn:local:.:7n4-d1z1usp"">pGMF001 with
                     PDS target1</a>)"
                     /Alternative_Match="99.05%; Adjusted-Interval-0:0/0; AmpR
                     promoter (<a href=""urn:local:.:av-i9anmpc"">pGMF002 with
                     Arabidopsis PDS target2</a>)"
                     /Alternative_Match="99.05%; Adjusted-Interval-0:0/0; AmpR
                     promoter (<a
                     href=""urn:local:.:j-hwkax9k"">pGMF002a_with_Arabidopsis_U
                     6-26_promoter</a>)"
                     /label="AmpR promoter"
ORIGIN      
        1 tctgactgat gggctgcctg tatcgagtgg tgattttgtg ccgagctgcc ggtcggggag
       61 ctgttggctg gctggtggca ggatatattg tggtgtaaac aaattgacgc ttagacaact
      121 taataacaca ttgcggacgt ttttaatgta ctggggtgga tgcagtgggc cccactctgt
      181 gaagacaatt acgaattccc atggggagaa gcttcgttga acaacggaaa ctcgacttgc
      241 cttccgcaca atacatcatt tcttcttagc tttttttctt cttcttcgtt catacagttt
      301 ttttttgttt atcagcttac attttcttga accgtagctt tcgttttctt ctttttaact
      361 ttccattcgg agtttttgta tcttgtttca tagtttgtcc caggattaga atgattaggc
      421 atcgaacctt caagaatttg attgaataaa acatcttcat tcttaagata tgaagataat
      481 cttcaaaagg cccctgggaa tctgaaagaa gagaagcagg cccatttata tgggaaagaa
      541 caatagtatt tcttatatag gcccatttaa gttgaaaaca atcttcaaaa gtcccacatc
      601 gcttagataa gaaaacgaag ctgagtttat atacagctag agtcgaagta gtgattgnnn
      661 nnnnnnnnnn nnnnnnngtt tcagagctat gctggaaaca gcatagcaag ttgaaataag
      721 gctagtccgt tatcaacttg aaaaagtggc accgagtcgg tgcttttttt ttcgctggga
      781 ttgtcttctg cacgaagtgg tttaaactat cagtgtttga caggatatat tggcgggtaa
      841 acctaagaga aaagagcgtt tattagaata atcggatatt taaaagggcg tgaaaaggtt
      901 tatccgttcg tccatttgta tgtgcatgcc aaccacaggg ttccccaggc gctcttccgc
      961 ttcctcgctc actgactcgc tgcgctcggt cgttcggctg cggcgagcgg tatcagctca
     1021 ctcaaaggcg gtaatacggt tatccacaga atcaggggat aacgcaggaa agaacatgtg
     1081 agcaaaaggc cagcaaaagg ccaggaaccg taaaaaggcc gcgttgctgg cgtttttcca
     1141 taggctccgc ccccctgacg agcatcacaa aaatcgacgc tcaagtcaga ggtggcgaaa
     1201 cccgacagga ctataaagat accaggcgtt tccccctgga agctccctcg tgcgctctcc
     1261 tgttccgacc ctgccgctta ccggatacct gtccgccttt ctcccttcgg gaagcgtggc
     1321 gctttctcat agctcacgct gtaggtatct cagttcggtg taggtcgttc gctccaagct
     1381 gggctgtgtg cacgaacccc ccgttcagcc cgaccgctgc gccttatccg gtaactatcg
     1441 tcttgagtcc aacccggtaa gacacgactt atcgccactg gcagcagcca ctggtaacag
     1501 gattagcaga gcgaggtatg taggcggtgc tacagagttc ttgaagtggt ggcctaacta
     1561 cggctacact agaagaacag tatttggtat ctgcgctctg ctgaagccag ttaccttcgg
     1621 aaaaagagtt ggtagctctt gatccggcaa acaaaccacc gctggtagcg gtggtttttt
     1681 tgtttgcaag cagcagatta cgcgcagaaa aaaaggatct caagaagatc ctttgatctt
     1741 ttctacgggg tctgacgctc agtggaacga aaactcacgt taagggattt tggtcatgag
     1801 attatcaaaa aggatcttca cctagatcct tttaaattaa aaatgaagtt ttaaatcaat
     1861 ctaaagtata tatgagtaaa cttggtctga cagttaccaa tgcttaatca gtgaggcacc
     1921 tatctcagcg atctgtctat ttcgttcatc catagttgcc tgactccccg tcgtgtagat
     1981 aactacgata cgggagggct taccatctgg ccccagtgct gcaatgatac cgcgagatcc
     2041 acgctcaccg gctccagatt tatcagcaat aaaccagcca gccggaaggg ccgagcgcag
     2101 aagtggtcct gcaactttat ccgcctccat ccagtctatt aattgttgcc gggaagctag
     2161 agtaagtagt tcgccagtta atagtttgcg caacgttgtt gccattgcta caggcatcgt
     2221 ggtgtcacgc tcgtcgtttg gtatggcttc attcagctcc ggttcccaac gatcaaggcg
     2281 agttacatga tcccccatgt tgtgcaaaaa agcggttagc tccttcggtc ctccgatcgt
     2341 tgtcagaagt aagttggccg cagtgttatc actcatggtt atggcagcac tgcataattc
     2401 tcttactgtc atgccatccg taagatgctt ttctgtgact ggtgagtact caaccaagtc
     2461 attctgagaa tagtgtatgc ggcgaccgag ttgctcttgc ccggcgtcaa tacgggataa
     2521 taccgcgcca catagcagaa ctttaaaagt gctcatcatt ggaaaacgtt cttcggggcg
     2581 aaaactctca aggatcttac cgctgttgag atccagttcg atgtaaccca ctcgtgcacc
     2641 caactgatct tcagcatctt ttactttcac cagcgtttct gggtgagcaa aaacaggaag
     2701 gcaaaatgcc gcaaaaaagg gaataagggc gacacggaaa tgttgaatac tcatactctt
     2761 cctttttcaa tattattgaa gcatttatca gggttattgt ctcatgagcg gatacatatt
     2821 tgaatgtatt tagaaaaata aacaaatagg ggttccgcgc acatttcccc gaaaagtgcc
     2881 acctgacgtc taagaaacca ttattatcat gacattaacc tataaaaata ggcgtatcac
     2941 gaggcccttt cgtc
//
