# Supplementary material for: Developing a Molecular Toolkit to ENABLE all to apply CRISPR/Cas9-based Gene Editing in planta
Source: bioRxiv preprint, doi:10.1101/2025.11.09.687425, version 2 (2025-11-13)
Supplement: Supplementary File 1 - Vector Sequences [file 687425_file03.zip › Vector sequences/Exemplary assembled CRISPR vectors/pGMF2-M with integrated annealed primer pair 2.gb]

LOCUS       pGMF2-M_with_integrated_annealed_primer_pair_2        3529 bp    DNA     circular SYN 31-JUL-2025
DEFINITION  Level 1 OsU6-2p::sgRNA2.
ACCESSION   urn.local...1h-jh6j9t0
KEYWORDS    .
SOURCE      Integrated DNA Technologies
  ORGANISM  .
FEATURES             Location/Qualifiers
     Misc._feature   520..667
                     /vntifkey=21
                     /note="Unknown feature type:Misc._feature"
                     /note="Derived using Geneious Prime 2021.0.3 'Annotate
                     from Database' based on nucleotide similarity"
                     /Transferred_From="pICSL11059 35Sp::HPTII:35St"
                     /Transferred_Similarity="100.00%"
                     /Primary_Match="100.00%; Adjusted-Interval-0:0/0; LB (<a
                     href=""urn:local:.:7jr-d1yz7zq"">pICSL11059
                     35Sp::HPTII:35St</a>)"
                     /Alternative_Match="100.00%; Adjusted-Interval-0:0/0; LB
                     (<a href=""urn:local:.:w-c2ilwp9"">pFH52</a>)"
                     /Alternative_Match="100.00%; Adjusted-Interval-0:0/0; LB
                     (<a href=""urn:local:.:f-c2iltpe"">pICSL11059</a>)"
                     /Alternative_Match="100.00%; Adjusted-Interval-0:0/0; LB
                     (<a href=""urn:local:.:7jz-d1yz8pq"">pFH52
                     2x35Sp::SpCas9:NOSt</a>)"
                     /label="LB"
     primer_bind     586..609
                     /%GC="50.0"
                     /Hairpin_Tm="None"
                     /Self_Dimer_Tm="None"
                     /Tm="61.3"
                     /annotation_group="1214696317113300e06d0f4e-a2e5-421b-a346
                     -887336be90c4"
                     /created_by="primer3"
                     /Sequence="CTGGTGGCAGGATATATTGTGGTG"
                     /Mismatches=0
                     /#_Local_Off-target_Sites=0
                     /Local_Off-target="pGMF2-M"
                     /label="GMF002"
     promoter        723..969
                     /created_by="Florian"
                     /note="Derived using Geneious Prime 2021.0.3 'Annotate
                     from Database' based on nucleotide similarity"
                     /Transferred_From="L1_target2 in pTwist Amp High Copy -
                     fake primer PDS target2"
                     /Transferred_Similarity="100.00%"
                     /Primary_Match="100.00%; Adjusted-Interval-0:0/0; OsU6-2
                     promoter (<a href=""urn:local:.:5d-c2iy4z2"">L1_target2 in
                     pTwist Amp High Copy - fake primer PDS target2</a>)"
                     /Alternative_Match="100.00%; Adjusted-Interval-0:0/0;
                     OsU6-2 promoter (<a
                     href=""urn:local:.:1f-c2incxl"">L1_target2 in pTwist Amp
                     High Copy</a>)"
                     /Alternative_Match="100.00%; Adjusted-Interval-0:0/0;
                     OsU6-2 promoter (<a
                     href=""urn:local:.:1b-c2incxi"">L1_target1 in pTwist Amp
                     High Copy</a>)"
                     /Alternative_Match="100.00%; Adjusted-Interval-0:0/0;
                     OsU6-2 promoter (<a href=""urn:local:.:60-c2iy93f"">Level2
                     Plantain PDS KO vector final assembly</a>)"
                     /Alternative_Match="100.00%; Adjusted-Interval-0:0/0;
                     OsU6-2 promoter (<a href=""urn:local:.:60-c2iy93f"">Level2
                     Plantain PDS KO vector final assembly</a>)"
                     /Alternative_Match="100.00%; Adjusted-Interval-0:0/0;
                     OsU6-2 promoter (<a
                     href=""urn:local:.:52-c2iy3lf"">L1_target1 in pTwist Amp
                     High Copy - fake primer PDS target1</a>)"
                     /label="OsU6-2 promoter"
     misc_feature    970..989
                     /created_by="Florian"
                     /modified_by="Florian"
                     /label="20 bp target site 2"
     misc_RNA        990..1075
                     /created_by="Florian"
                     /label="improved sgRNA backbone (Dang et al., 2015)"
     terminator      1076..1084
                     /created_by="Florian"
                     /label="PolyT"
     Misc._feature   complement(1116..1243)
                     /vntifkey=21
                     /note="Unknown feature type:Misc._feature"
                     /note="Derived using Geneious Prime 2021.0.3 'Annotate
                     from Database' based on nucleotide similarity"
                     /Transferred_From="pICSL11059 35Sp::HPTII:35St"
                     /Transferred_Similarity="100.00%"
                     /Primary_Match="100.00%; Adjusted-Interval-0:0/0; RB short
                     (<a href=""urn:local:.:7jr-d1yz7zq"">pICSL11059
                     35Sp::HPTII:35St</a>)"
                     /Alternative_Match="100.00%; Adjusted-Interval-0:0/0; RB
                     short (<a href=""urn:local:.:w-c2ilwp9"">pFH52</a>)"
                     /Alternative_Match="100.00%; Adjusted-Interval-0:0/0; RB
                     short (<a href=""urn:local:.:f-c2iltpe"">pICSL11059</a>)"
                     /Alternative_Match="100.00%; Adjusted-Interval-0:0/0; RB
                     short (<a href=""urn:local:.:7jz-d1yz8pq"">pFH52
                     2x35Sp::SpCas9:NOSt</a>)"
                     /label="RB short"
     primer_bind     complement(1230..1255)
                     /%GC="53.8"
                     /Hairpin_Tm="54.9"
                     /Self_Dimer_Tm="21.4"
                     /Tm="66.5"
                     /annotation_group="1214696249109600de7b622b-9cb8-4bc7-a9b8
                     -d6f0d067b0de"
                     /created_by="primer3"
                     /Sequence="GAACCCTGTGGTTGGCATGCACATAC"
                     /Mismatches=0
                     /#_Local_Off-target_Sites=0
                     /Local_Off-target="pGMF2-M"
                     /label="GMF001"
     rep_origin      complement(1695..2309)
                     /vntifkey=21
                     /note="Derived using Geneious Prime 2020.2.1 'Annotate
                     from Database' based on nucleotide similarity"
                     /X-Transferred_From="pFH37"
                     /X-Transferred_Similarity="99.84%"
                     /X-Primary_Match="99.84%; Adjusted-Interval-0:0/0; rep
                     (pMB1) (<a href=""urn:local:.:57l-bzp6ecj"">pFH37</a>)"
                     /X-Alternative_Match="99.84%; Adjusted-Interval-0:0/0; rep
                     (pMB1) (<a href=""urn:local:.:56e-bzp6ece"">pFH63</a>)"
                     /X-Alternative_Match="99.84%; Adjusted-Interval-0:0/0; rep
                     (pMB1) (<a href=""urn:local:.:57h-bzp6ecj"">pFH35</a>)"
                     /X-Alternative_Match="99.84%; Adjusted-Interval-0:0/0; rep
                     (pMB1) (<a href=""urn:local:.:56p-bzp6ecg"">pFH132</a>)"
                     /X-Alternative_Match="99.84%; Adjusted-Interval-0:0/0; rep
                     (pMB1) (<a href=""urn:local:.:567-bzp6ece"">pFH69</a>)"
                     /X-Alternative_Match="99.84%; Adjusted-Interval-0:0/0; rep
                     (pMB1) (<a href=""urn:local:.:56m-bzp6ecf"">pFH23 </a>)"
                     /X-Alternative_Match="99.84%; Adjusted-Interval-0:0/0; rep
                     (pMB1) (<a href=""urn:local:.:56i-bzp6ecf"">pFH53</a>)"
                     /X-Alternative_Match="99.84%; Adjusted-Interval-0:0/0; rep
                     (pMB1) (<a href=""urn:local:.:57o-bzp6ecj"">pFH38</a>)"
                     /X-Alternative_Match="99.84%; Adjusted-Interval-0:0/0; rep
                     (pMB1) (<a href=""urn:local:.:57k-bzp6ecj"">pFH34</a>)"
                     /X-Alternative_Match="99.84%; Adjusted-Interval-0:0/0; rep
                     (pMB1) (<a href=""urn:local:.:56d-bzp6ece"">pFH58</a>)"
                     /note="Derived using Geneious Prime 2021.0.3 'Annotate
                     from Database' based on nucleotide similarity"
                     /Transferred_From="pUCIDT (Amp)"
                     /Transferred_Similarity="100.00%"
                     /Primary_Match="100.00%; Adjusted-Interval-0:0/0; rep
                     (pMB1) (<a href=""urn:local:.:1s-ce2z606"">pUCIDT
                     (Amp)</a>)"
                     /Alternative_Match="100.00%; Adjusted-Interval-0:-11/15;
                     ori (<a href=""urn:local:.:ix-cgdmhmr"">pUCIDT-Amp
                     GoldenGate </a>)"
                     /label="rep (pMB1)"
     CDS             complement(2469..3329)
                     /note="Ampicillin"
                     /function="Drug Resistance"
                     /modified_by="Florian"
                     /label="Ampicillin"
     promoter        complement(3330..3434)
                     /created_by="hahnf"
                     /note="Derived using Geneious Prime 2020.2.1 'Annotate
                     from Database' based on nucleotide similarity"
                     /X-Transferred_From="pFH114"
                     /X-Transferred_Similarity="99.05%"
                     /X-Primary_Match="99.05%; Adjusted-Interval-0:0/0; AmpR
                     promoter (<a href=""urn:local:.:56t-bzp6ecg"">pFH114</a>)"
                     /note="Derived using Geneious Prime 2021.0.3 'Annotate
                     from Database' based on nucleotide similarity"
                     /Transferred_From="pUCIDT (Amp)"
                     /Transferred_Similarity="100.00%"
                     /Primary_Match="100.00%; Adjusted-Interval-0:0/0; AmpR
                     promoter (<a href=""urn:local:.:1s-ce2z606"">pUCIDT
                     (Amp)</a>)"
                     /Alternative_Match="100.00%; Adjusted-Interval-0:0/0; AmpR
                     promoter (<a href=""urn:local:.:ix-cgdmhmr"">pUCIDT-Amp
                     GoldenGate </a>)"
                     /label="AmpR promoter"
ORIGIN      
        1 tcgcgcgttt cggtgcacga ggccctttca tctcgcgcgt ttcggtgatg acggtgaaaa
       61 cctctgacac atgcagctcc cctagacggt cacagcttgt ctgtaagcgg atgccgggag
      121 cagacaagcc cgtcagggcg cgtcagcggg tgttggcggg tgtcggggct ggcttaacta
      181 tgcggcatca gagcagattg tactgagagt gcaccaaatg cggtgtgaaa taccgcacag
      241 atgcgtaagg agaaaatacc gcatcaggcg ccattcgcca ttcaggctgc gcaactgttg
      301 ggaagggcga tcggtgcggg cctcatcgct attacgccag ctggcgaaag ggggatgtgc
      361 tgcaaggcga ttaagttggg taacgccagg gttttcccag tcacgacgtt gtaaaacgac
      421 ggccagtgca acgcgatgac gatggatagc gattcatcga tgagctgacc cgatcgccgc
      481 cgccggaggg ttgcgtttga gacaggcgac agattctgac tgatgggctg cctgtatcga
      541 gtggtgattt tgtgccgagc tgccggtcgg ggagctgttg gctggctggt ggcaggatat
      601 attgtggtgt aaacaaattg acgcttagac aacttaataa cacattgcgg acgtttttaa
      661 tgtactgggg tggatgcagt gggccccact ctgtgaagac aattacgaat tcccatgggg
      721 agggatcatg aaccaacggc ctggctgtat ttggtggttg tgtagggaga tggggagaag
      781 aaaagcccga ttctcttcgc tgtgatgggc tggatgcatg cgggggagcg ggaggcccaa
      841 gtacgtgcac ggtgagcggc ccacagggcg agtgtgagcg cgagaggcgg gaggaacagt
      901 ttagtaccac attgcccagc taactcgaac gcgaccaact tataaacccg cgcgctgtcg
      961 cttgtgttgn nnnnnnnnnn nnnnnnnnng tttcagagct atgctggaaa cagcatagca
     1021 agttgaaata aggctagtcc gttatcaact tgaaaaagtg gcaccgagtc ggtgcttttt
     1081 ttttcgctgg gattgtcttc tgcacgaagt ggtttaaact atcagtgttt gacaggatat
     1141 attggcgggt aaacctaaga gaaaagagcg tttattagaa taatcggata tttaaaaggg
     1201 cgtgaaaagg tttatccgtt cgtccatttg tatgtgcatg ccaaccacag ggttccccaa
     1261 tcagttctgg accagcgagc tgtgctgcga ctcgtggcgt aatcatggtc atagctgttt
     1321 cctgtgtgaa attgttatcc gctcacaatt ccacacaaca tacgagccgg aagcataaag
     1381 tgtaaagcct ggggtgccta atgagtgagc taactcacat taattgcgtt gcgctcactg
     1441 cccgctttcc agtcgggaaa cctgtcgtgc cagctgcatt aatgaatcgg ccaacgcgcg
     1501 gggagaggcg gtttgcgtat tgggcgctct tccgcttcct cgctcactga ctcgctgcgc
     1561 tcggtcgttc ggctgcggcg agcggtatca gctcactcaa aggcggtaat acggttatcc
     1621 acagaatcag gggataacgc aggaaagaac atgtgagcaa aaggccagca aaaggccagg
     1681 aaccgtaaaa aggccgcgtt gctggcgttt ttccataggc tccgcccccc tgacgagcat
     1741 cacaaaaatc gacgctcaag tcagaggtgg cgaaacccga caggactata aagataccag
     1801 gcgtttcccc ctggaagctc cctcgtgcgc tctcctgttc cgaccctgtc gcttaccgga
     1861 tacctgtccg cctttctccc ttcgggaagc gtggcgcttt ctcatagctc acgctgtagg
     1921 tatctcagtt cggtgtaggt cgttcgctcc aagctgggct gtgtgcacga accccccgtt
     1981 cagcccgacc gctgcgcctt atccggtaac tatcgtcttg agtccaaccc ggtaagacac
     2041 gacttatcgc cactggcagc agccactggt aacaggatta gcagagcgag gtatgtaggc
     2101 ggtgctacag agttcttgaa gtggtggcct aactacggct acactagaag aacagtattt
     2161 ggtatctgcg ctctgctgaa gccagttacc ttcggaaaaa gagttggtag ctcttgatcc
     2221 ggcaaacaaa ccaccgctgg tagcggtggt ttttttgttt gcaagcagca gattacgcgc
     2281 agaaaaaaag gatctcaaga agatcctttg atcttttcta cggggtctga cgctcagtgg
     2341 aacgaaaact cacgttaagg gattttggtc atgagattat caaaaaggat cttcacctag
     2401 atccttttaa attaaaaatg aagttttaaa tcaatctaaa gtatatatga gtaaacttgg
     2461 tctgacagtt accaatgctt aatcagtgag gcacctatct cagcgatctg tctatttcgt
     2521 tcatccatag ttgcctgact ccccgtcgtg tagataacta cgatacggga gggcttacca
     2581 tctggcccca gtgctgcaat gataccgcga gatccacgct caccggctcc agatttatca
     2641 gcaataaacc agccagccgg aagggccgag cgcagaagtg gtcctgcaac tttatccgcc
     2701 tccatccagt ctattaattg ttgccgggaa gctagagtaa gtagttcgcc agttaatagt
     2761 ttgcgcaacg ttgttgccat tgctacaggc atcgtggtgt cacgctcgtc gtttggtatg
     2821 gcttcattca gctccggttc ccaacgatca aggcgagtta catgatcccc catgttgtgc
     2881 aaaaaagcgg ttagctcctt cggtcctccg atcgttgtca gaagtaagtt ggccgcagtg
     2941 ttatcactca tggttatggc agcactgcat aattctctta ctgtcatgcc atccgtaaga
     3001 tgcttttctg tgactggtga gtactcaacc aagtcattct gagaatagtg tatgcggcga
     3061 ccgagttgct cttgcccggc gtcaatacgg gataataccg cgccacatag cagaacttta
     3121 aaagtgctca tcattggaaa acgttcttcg gggcgaaaac tctcaaggat cttaccgctg
     3181 ttgagatcca gttcgatgta acccactcgt gcacccaact gatcttcagc atcttttact
     3241 ttcaccagcg tttctgggtg agcaaaaaca ggaaggcaaa atgccgcaaa aaagggaata
     3301 agggcgacac ggaaatgttg aatactcata ctctaccttt ttcaatatta ttgaagcatt
     3361 tatcagggtt attgtctcat gagcggatac atatttgaat gtatttagaa aaataaacaa
     3421 ataggggttc cgcgcacatt tccccgaaaa gtgccacctg acgtctaaga aaccattatt
     3481 atcatgacat taacctataa aaataggcgt atcacgaggc cctttcatc
//
