# Supplementary material for: Developing a Molecular Toolkit to ENABLE all to apply CRISPR/Cas9-based Gene Editing in planta
Source: bioRxiv preprint, doi:10.1101/2025.11.09.687425, version 2 (2025-11-13)
Supplement: Supplementary File 1 - Vector Sequences [file 687425_file03.zip › Vector sequences/Final vectors of the ENABLE toolkit/pGMF1-D.gb]

LOCUS       pGMF1-D                 3526 bp    DNA     circular SYN 02-SEP-2025
DEFINITION  Level 1 AtU6-26p::sgRNA1.
ACCESSION   VB240902-1010tmu
KEYWORDS    .
SOURCE      
  ORGANISM  .
FEATURES             Location/Qualifiers
     Misc._feature   6..153
                     /created_by="Florian"
                     /label="LB"
     primer_bind     72..95
                     /%GC="50.0"
                     /Hairpin_Tm="None"
                     /Self_Dimer_Tm="None"
                     /Tm="61.3"
                     /annotation_group="121469527345120034960952-5ae0-427c-b788
                     -dbe6cb69b9ed"
                     /created_by="primer3"
                     /Sequence="CTGGTGGCAGGATATATTGTGGTG"
                     /Mismatches=0
                     /#_Local_Off-target_Sites=0
                     /Local_Off-target="pGMF1-D"
                     /label="GMF002"
     promoter        209..656
                     /Application_Notes="Pol III promoter; drives expression
                     ofsmall RNAs."
                     /Full_Name="AtU6-26"
                     /References="<a href= target=_blank>Journal of
                     IntegrativePlant Biology. 49: 222 (2007)</a>; <a
                     href=target=_blank>Cell Res. 23: 1229 (2013)</a>"
                     /Subtype="Pol III promoter"
                     /__SeqFeature__="True"
                     /__level__=1
                     /description="Arabidopsis U6-26 gene promoter"
                     /name="AtU6-26"
                     /note="color: #0375bb; direction: RIGHT"
                     /official_designation="AtU6-26"
                     /uuid="677a7091815142ee91b04b1347c6b35e"
                     /modified_by="Florian"
                     /label="AtU6-26p"
     CDS             830..1153
                     /__SeqFeature__="True"
                     /__level__=1
                     /direction="NONE"
                     /name="lacZα"
                     /note="color: #1f36a9; direction: RIGHT"
                     /official_designation="lacZalpha"
                     /uuid="5475592a699d49dbaec60ab2b802ff9e"
                     /modified_by="Florian"
                     /label="lacZα"
     misc_RNA        1250..1335
                     /created_by="Florian"
                     /label="improved sgRNA backbone (Dang et al., 2015)"
     terminator      1336..1344
                     /created_by="Florian"
                     /modified_by="Florian"
                     /label="PolyT"
     Misc._feature   complement(1376..1503)
                     /created_by="Florian"
                     /label="RB short"
     primer_bind     complement(1490..1515)
                     /%GC="53.8"
                     /Hairpin_Tm="54.9"
                     /Self_Dimer_Tm="21.4"
                     /Tm="66.5"
                     /annotation_group="1214695168626400706305f4-092f-41fe-b185
                     -5fbf51bc9223"
                     /created_by="primer3"
                     /Sequence="GAACCCTGTGGTTGGCATGCACATAC"
                     /Mismatches=0
                     /#_Local_Off-target_Sites=0
                     /Local_Off-target="pGMF1-D"
                     /label="GMF001"
     Rep_origin      complement(1707..2295)
                     /Application_Notes="Facilitates plasmid replication in E.
                     coli; regulates high-copy plasmid number (500-700)."
                     /Full_Name="pUC origin of replication"
                     /References="Mol Microbiol. 6:3385 (1992)"
                     /Subtype="E. coli replication_origin"
                     /__SeqFeature__="True"
                     /__level__=0
                     /application_notes="Facilitates plasmid replication in E.
                     coli; regulates high-copy plasmid number (500-700)."
                     /description="pUC origin of replication"
                     /full_name="pUC origin of replication"
                     /name="pUC ori"
                     /note="color: #ef6cdf; direction: LEFT"
                     /official_designation="pUC ori"
                     /uuid="f09c4dacdc56460eac9fa1805e592776"
                     /label="pUC ori"
     CDS             complement(2466..3326)
                     /Application_Notes="Allows E. coli to be resistant to
                     ampiciIIin."
                     /Full_Name="Ampicillin resistance gene"
                     /References="Proc Natl Acad Sci U S A. 75: 3737 (1978)"
                     /Selection_Drug="Ampicillin"
                     /Subtype="E. coli selection marker"
                     /Usage="Positive selection"
                     /__SeqFeature__="True"
                     /__level__=0
                     /application_notes="Allows E. coli to be resistant to
                     ampicillin."
                     /description="AmpiciIIin resistance gene"
                     /full_name="Ampicillin resistance gene"
                     /name="Ampicillin"
                     /note="color: #c54b7c; direction: LEFT"
                     /official_designation="Ampicillin"
                     /uuid="39ee7c4ce93d4075b0df0df5df6b9861"
                     /label="Ampicillin"
     promoter        complement(3327..3431)
                     /note="Promoter for ampicillin resistance gene
                     (b-lactamase)"
                     /regulatory_class="promoter"
                     /note="Derived using Geneious Prime 2024.0.7 'Annotate
                     from Database' based on nucleotide similarity"
                     /Transferred_From="amp"
                     /Transferred_Similarity="100.00%"
                     /Primary_Match="100.00%; Adjusted-Interval-0:0/0; <a
                     href=""urn:local:.:1mt-bzo7ugt"">amp</a>"
                     /modified_by="Florian"
                     /label="amp promoter"
ORIGIN      
        1 tctgactgat gggctgcctg tatcgagtgg tgattttgtg ccgagctgcc ggtcggggag
       61 ctgttggctg gctggtggca ggatatattg tggtgtaaac aaattgacgc ttagacaact
      121 taataacaca ttgcggacgt ttttaatgta ctggggtgga tgcagtgggc cccactctgt
      181 gaagacaaac tagaattcga gctcggagaa gcttcgttga acaacggaaa ctcgacttgc
      241 cttccgcaca atacatcatt tcttcttagc tttttttctt cttcttcgtt catacagttt
      301 ttttttgttt atcagcttac attttcttga accgtagctt tcgttttctt ctttttaact
      361 ttccattcgg agtttttgta tcttgtttca tagtttgtcc caggattaga atgattaggc
      421 atcgaacctt caagaatttg attgaataaa acatcttcat tcttaagata tgaagataat
      481 cttcaaaagg cccctgggaa tctgaaagaa gagaagcagg cccatttata tgggaaagaa
      541 caatagtatt tcttatatag gcccatttaa gttgaaaaca atcttcaaaa gtcccacatc
      601 gcttagataa gaaaacgaag ctgagtttat atacagctag agtcgaagta gtgattgtga
      661 gaccgcagct ggcacgacag gtttgccgac tggaaagcgg gcagtgagcg caacgcaatt
      721 aatgtgagtt agctcactca ttaggcaccc caggctttac actttatgct tccggctcgt
      781 atgttgtgtg gaattgtgag cggataacaa tttcacacag gaaacagcta tgaccatgat
      841 tacgccaagc ttgcatgcct gcaggtcgac tctagaggat ccccgggtac cgagctcgaa
      901 ttcactggcc gtcgttttac aacgtcgtga ctgggaaaac cctggcgtta cccaacttaa
      961 tcgccttgca gcacatcccc ctttcgccag ctggcgtaat agcgaagagg cccgcaccga
     1021 tcgcccttcc caacagttgc gcagcctgaa tggcgaatgg cgcctgatgc ggtattttct
     1081 ccttacgcat ctgtgcggta tttcacaccg catatggtgc actctcagta caatctgctc
     1141 tgatgccgca tagttaagcc agccccgaca cccgccaaca cccgctgacg cgccctgacg
     1201 ggcttgtctg ctcccggcat ccgcttacag acaagctgtg acggtctcag tttcagagct
     1261 atgctggaaa cagcatagca agttgaaata aggctagtcc gttatcaact tgaaaaagtg
     1321 gcaccgagtc ggtgcttttt ttttcgcttt acttgtcttc tgcacgaagt ggtttaaact
     1381 atcagtgttt gacaggatat attggcgggt aaacctaaga gaaaagagcg tttattagaa
     1441 taatcggata tttaaaaggg cgtgaaaagg tttatccgtt cgtccatttg tatgtgcatg
     1501 ccaaccacag ggttccccag gcgctcttcc gcttcctcgc tcactgactc gctgcgctcg
     1561 gtcgttcggc tgcggcgagc ggtatcagct cactcaaagg cggtaatacg gttatccaca
     1621 gaatcagggg ataacgcagg aaagaacatg tgagcaaaag gccagcaaaa ggccaggaac
     1681 cgtaaaaagg ccgcgttgct ggcgtttttc cataggctcc gcccccctga cgagcatcac
     1741 aaaaatcgac gctcaagtca gaggtggcga aacccgacag gactataaag ataccaggcg
     1801 tttccccctg gaagctccct cgtgcgctct cctgttccga ccctgccgct taccggatac
     1861 ctgtccgcct ttctcccttc gggaagcgtg gcgctttctc atagctcacg ctgtaggtat
     1921 ctcagttcgg tgtaggtcgt tcgctccaag ctgggctgtg tgcacgaacc ccccgttcag
     1981 cccgaccgct gcgccttatc cggtaactat cgtcttgagt ccaacccggt aagacacgac
     2041 ttatcgccac tggcagcagc cactggtaac aggattagca gagcgaggta tgtaggcggt
     2101 gctacagagt tcttgaagtg gtggcctaac tacggctaca ctagaagaac agtatttggt
     2161 atctgcgctc tgctgaagcc agttaccttc ggaaaaagag ttggtagctc ttgatccggc
     2221 aaacaaacca ccgctggtag cggtggtttt tttgtttgca agcagcagat tacgcgcaga
     2281 aaaaaaggat ctcaagaaga tcctttgatc ttttctacgg ggtctgacgc tcagtggaac
     2341 gaaaactcac gttaagggat tttggtcatg agattatcaa aaaggatctt cacctagatc
     2401 cttttaaatt aaaaatgaag ttttaaatca atctaaagta tatatgagta aacttggtct
     2461 gacagttacc aatgcttaat cagtgaggca cctatctcag cgatctgtct atttcgttca
     2521 tccatagttg cctgactccc cgtcgtgtag ataactacga tacgggaggg cttaccatct
     2581 ggccccagtg ctgcaatgat accgcgagat ccacgctcac cggctccaga tttatcagca
     2641 ataaaccagc cagccggaag ggccgagcgc agaagtggtc ctgcaacttt atccgcctcc
     2701 atccagtcta ttaattgttg ccgggaagct agagtaagta gttcgccagt taatagtttg
     2761 cgcaacgttg ttgccattgc tacaggcatc gtggtgtcac gctcgtcgtt tggtatggct
     2821 tcattcagct ccggttccca acgatcaagg cgagttacat gatcccccat gttgtgcaaa
     2881 aaagcggtta gctccttcgg tcctccgatc gttgtcagaa gtaagttggc cgcagtgtta
     2941 tcactcatgg ttatggcagc actgcataat tctcttactg tcatgccatc cgtaagatgc
     3001 ttttctgtga ctggtgagta ctcaaccaag tcattctgag aatagtgtat gcggcgaccg
     3061 agttgctctt gcccggcgtc aatacgggat aataccgcgc cacatagcag aactttaaaa
     3121 gtgctcatca ttggaaaacg ttcttcgggg cgaaaactct caaggatctt accgctgttg
     3181 agatccagtt cgatgtaacc cactcgtgca cccaactgat cttcagcatc ttttactttc
     3241 accagcgttt ctgggtgagc aaaaacagga aggcaaaatg ccgcaaaaaa gggaataagg
     3301 gcgacacgga aatgttgaat actcatactc ttcctttttc aatattattg aagcatttat
     3361 cagggttatt gtctcatgag cggatacata tttgaatgta tttagaaaaa taaacaaata
     3421 ggggttccgc gcacatttcc ccgaaaagtg ccacctgacg tctaagaaac cattattatc
     3481 atgacattaa cctataaaaa taggcgtatc acgaggccct ttcgtc
//
