# Supplementary material for: Developing a Molecular Toolkit to ENABLE all to apply CRISPR/Cas9-based Gene Editing in planta
Source: bioRxiv preprint, doi:10.1101/2025.11.09.687425, version 2 (2025-11-13)
Supplement: Supplementary File 1 - Vector Sequences [file 687425_file03.zip › Vector sequences/Final vectors of the ENABLE toolkit/pGMF1-M.gb]

LOCUS       pGMF1-M                 4101 bp    DNA     circular SYN 09-JUL-2025
DEFINITION  Level1 OsU6-2p::sgRNA1.
ACCESSION   urn.local...q4-je0751q
KEYWORDS    .
SOURCE      Integrated DNA Technologies
  ORGANISM  .
FEATURES             Location/Qualifiers
     Misc._feature   520..667
                     /vntifkey=21
                     /note="Unknown feature type:Misc._feature"
                     /note="Derived using Geneious Prime 2021.0.3 'Annotate
                     from Database' based on nucleotide similarity"
                     /Transferred_From="pICSL11059 35Sp::HPTII:35St"
                     /Transferred_Similarity="100.00%"
                     /Primary_Match="100.00%; Adjusted-Interval-0:0/0; LB (<a
                     href=""urn:local:.:7jr-d1yz7zq"">pICSL11059
                     35Sp::HPTII:35St</a>)"
                     /Alternative_Match="100.00%; Adjusted-Interval-0:0/0; LB
                     (<a href=""urn:local:.:w-c2ilwp9"">pFH52</a>)"
                     /Alternative_Match="100.00%; Adjusted-Interval-0:0/0; LB
                     (<a href=""urn:local:.:f-c2iltpe"">pICSL11059</a>)"
                     /Alternative_Match="100.00%; Adjusted-Interval-0:0/0; LB
                     (<a href=""urn:local:.:7jz-d1yz8pq"">pFH52
                     2x35Sp::SpCas9:NOSt</a>)"
                     /label="LB"
     primer_bind     586..609
                     /%GC="50.0"
                     /Hairpin_Tm="None"
                     /Self_Dimer_Tm="None"
                     /Tm="61.3"
                     /annotation_group="1214695689684600f9592c89-bc72-4c0e-a4fb
                     -abf04ef70f48"
                     /created_by="primer3"
                     /Sequence="CTGGTGGCAGGATATATTGTGGTG"
                     /Mismatches=0
                     /#_Local_Off-target_Sites=0
                     /Local_Off-target="pGMF1-M"
                     /label="GMF002"
     promoter        723..969
                     /created_by="Florian"
                     /note="Derived using Geneious Prime 2021.0.3 'Annotate
                     from Database' based on nucleotide similarity"
                     /Transferred_From="L1_target2 in pTwist Amp High Copy -
                     fake primer PDS target2"
                     /Transferred_Similarity="100.00%"
                     /Primary_Match="100.00%; Adjusted-Interval-0:0/0; OsU6-2
                     promoter (<a href=""urn:local:.:5d-c2iy4z2"">L1_target2 in
                     pTwist Amp High Copy - fake primer PDS target2</a>)"
                     /Alternative_Match="100.00%; Adjusted-Interval-0:0/0;
                     OsU6-2 promoter (<a
                     href=""urn:local:.:1f-c2incxl"">L1_target2 in pTwist Amp
                     High Copy</a>)"
                     /Alternative_Match="100.00%; Adjusted-Interval-0:0/0;
                     OsU6-2 promoter (<a
                     href=""urn:local:.:1b-c2incxi"">L1_target1 in pTwist Amp
                     High Copy</a>)"
                     /Alternative_Match="100.00%; Adjusted-Interval-0:0/0;
                     OsU6-2 promoter (<a href=""urn:local:.:60-c2iy93f"">Level2
                     Plantain PDS KO vector final assembly</a>)"
                     /Alternative_Match="100.00%; Adjusted-Interval-0:0/0;
                     OsU6-2 promoter (<a href=""urn:local:.:60-c2iy93f"">Level2
                     Plantain PDS KO vector final assembly</a>)"
                     /Alternative_Match="100.00%; Adjusted-Interval-0:0/0;
                     OsU6-2 promoter (<a
                     href=""urn:local:.:52-c2iy3lf"">L1_target1 in pTwist Amp
                     High Copy - fake primer PDS target1</a>)"
                     /label="OsU6-2 promoter"
     CDS             1142..1465
                     /kind="reporter"
                     /note="alpha fragment of lacZ from pUC19 cloning vector.
                     Used for alpha complementation alongside omega fragment
                     (usually in host)"
                     /product="β-galactosidase"
                     /gene="lacZα"
                     /note="Derived using Geneious Prime 2020.1.2 'Annotate
                     from Database' based on nucleotide similarity"
                     /X-Transferred_From="lacZα"
                     /X-Transferred_Similarity="100.00%"
                     /X-Primary_Match="100.00%; Adjusted-Interval-0:0/0; <a
                     href=""urn:local:.:9e-bzo7tsh"">lacZα</a>"
                     /X-Alternative_Match="93.79%; Adjusted-Interval-0:54/-93;
                     <a href=""urn:local:.:8q-bzo7ts3"">lacZa</a>"
                     /note="Derived using Geneious Prime 2021.0.3 'Annotate
                     from Database' based on nucleotide similarity"
                     /Transferred_From="L1_target2 in pTwist Amp High Copy"
                     /Transferred_Similarity="100.00%"
                     /Primary_Match="100.00%; Adjusted-Interval-0:0/0; lacZα
                     (<a href=""urn:local:.:1f-c2incxl"">L1_target2 in pTwist
                     Amp High Copy</a>)"
                     /Alternative_Match="100.00%; Adjusted-Interval-0:0/0;
                     lacZα (<a href=""urn:local:.:1b-c2incxi"">L1_target1 in
                     pTwist Amp High Copy</a>)"
                     /modified_by="Florian"
                     /label="lacZα"
     misc_RNA        1562..1647
                     /created_by="Florian"
                     /label="improved sgRNA backbone (Dang et al., 2015)"
     terminator      1648..1656
                     /created_by="Florian"
                     /modified_by="Florian"
                     /label="PolyT"
     Misc._feature   complement(1688..1815)
                     /vntifkey=21
                     /note="Unknown feature type:Misc._feature"
                     /note="Derived using Geneious Prime 2021.0.3 'Annotate
                     from Database' based on nucleotide similarity"
                     /Transferred_From="pICSL11059 35Sp::HPTII:35St"
                     /Transferred_Similarity="100.00%"
                     /Primary_Match="100.00%; Adjusted-Interval-0:0/0; RB short
                     (<a href=""urn:local:.:7jr-d1yz7zq"">pICSL11059
                     35Sp::HPTII:35St</a>)"
                     /Alternative_Match="100.00%; Adjusted-Interval-0:0/0; RB
                     short (<a href=""urn:local:.:w-c2ilwp9"">pFH52</a>)"
                     /Alternative_Match="100.00%; Adjusted-Interval-0:0/0; RB
                     short (<a href=""urn:local:.:f-c2iltpe"">pICSL11059</a>)"
                     /Alternative_Match="100.00%; Adjusted-Interval-0:0/0; RB
                     short (<a href=""urn:local:.:7jz-d1yz8pq"">pFH52
                     2x35Sp::SpCas9:NOSt</a>)"
                     /label="RB short"
     primer_bind     complement(1802..1827)
                     /%GC="53.8"
                     /Hairpin_Tm="54.9"
                     /Self_Dimer_Tm="21.4"
                     /Tm="66.5"
                     /annotation_group="121469557970220085186b2b-fff8-4404-b6bb
                     -b54d84774ea6"
                     /created_by="primer3"
                     /Sequence="GAACCCTGTGGTTGGCATGCACATAC"
                     /Mismatches=0
                     /#_Local_Off-target_Sites=0
                     /Local_Off-target="pGMF1-M"
                     /label="GMF001"
     rep_origin      complement(2267..2881)
                     /vntifkey=21
                     /note="Derived using Geneious Prime 2020.2.1 'Annotate
                     from Database' based on nucleotide similarity"
                     /X-Transferred_From="pFH37"
                     /X-Transferred_Similarity="99.84%"
                     /X-Primary_Match="99.84%; Adjusted-Interval-0:0/0; rep
                     (pMB1) (<a href=""urn:local:.:57l-bzp6ecj"">pFH37</a>)"
                     /X-Alternative_Match="99.84%; Adjusted-Interval-0:0/0; rep
                     (pMB1) (<a href=""urn:local:.:56e-bzp6ece"">pFH63</a>)"
                     /X-Alternative_Match="99.84%; Adjusted-Interval-0:0/0; rep
                     (pMB1) (<a href=""urn:local:.:57h-bzp6ecj"">pFH35</a>)"
                     /X-Alternative_Match="99.84%; Adjusted-Interval-0:0/0; rep
                     (pMB1) (<a href=""urn:local:.:56p-bzp6ecg"">pFH132</a>)"
                     /X-Alternative_Match="99.84%; Adjusted-Interval-0:0/0; rep
                     (pMB1) (<a href=""urn:local:.:567-bzp6ece"">pFH69</a>)"
                     /X-Alternative_Match="99.84%; Adjusted-Interval-0:0/0; rep
                     (pMB1) (<a href=""urn:local:.:56m-bzp6ecf"">pFH23 </a>)"
                     /X-Alternative_Match="99.84%; Adjusted-Interval-0:0/0; rep
                     (pMB1) (<a href=""urn:local:.:56i-bzp6ecf"">pFH53</a>)"
                     /X-Alternative_Match="99.84%; Adjusted-Interval-0:0/0; rep
                     (pMB1) (<a href=""urn:local:.:57o-bzp6ecj"">pFH38</a>)"
                     /X-Alternative_Match="99.84%; Adjusted-Interval-0:0/0; rep
                     (pMB1) (<a href=""urn:local:.:57k-bzp6ecj"">pFH34</a>)"
                     /X-Alternative_Match="99.84%; Adjusted-Interval-0:0/0; rep
                     (pMB1) (<a href=""urn:local:.:56d-bzp6ece"">pFH58</a>)"
                     /note="Derived using Geneious Prime 2021.0.3 'Annotate
                     from Database' based on nucleotide similarity"
                     /Transferred_From="pUCIDT (Amp)"
                     /Transferred_Similarity="100.00%"
                     /Primary_Match="100.00%; Adjusted-Interval-0:0/0; rep
                     (pMB1) (<a href=""urn:local:.:1s-ce2z606"">pUCIDT
                     (Amp)</a>)"
                     /Alternative_Match="100.00%; Adjusted-Interval-0:0/0; rep
                     (pMB1) (<a href=""urn:local:.:7jn-d1yz5cw"">pGMF002</a>)"
                     /Alternative_Match="100.00%; Adjusted-Interval-0:-11/15;
                     ori (<a href=""urn:local:.:ix-cgdmhmr"">pUCIDT-Amp
                     GoldenGate </a>)"
                     /label="rep (pMB1)"
     CDS             complement(3041..3901)
                     /note="Ampicillin"
                     /function="Drug Resistance"
                     /modified_by="Florian"
                     /label="Ampicillin"
     promoter        complement(3902..4006)
                     /created_by="hahnf"
                     /note="Derived using Geneious Prime 2020.2.1 'Annotate
                     from Database' based on nucleotide similarity"
                     /X-Transferred_From="pFH114"
                     /X-Transferred_Similarity="99.05%"
                     /X-Primary_Match="99.05%; Adjusted-Interval-0:0/0; AmpR
                     promoter (<a href=""urn:local:.:56t-bzp6ecg"">pFH114</a>)"
                     /note="Derived using Geneious Prime 2021.0.3 'Annotate
                     from Database' based on nucleotide similarity"
                     /Transferred_From="pUCIDT (Amp)"
                     /Transferred_Similarity="100.00%"
                     /Primary_Match="100.00%; Adjusted-Interval-0:0/0; AmpR
                     promoter (<a href=""urn:local:.:1s-ce2z606"">pUCIDT
                     (Amp)</a>)"
                     /Alternative_Match="100.00%; Adjusted-Interval-0:0/0; AmpR
                     promoter (<a href=""urn:local:.:ix-cgdmhmr"">pUCIDT-Amp
                     GoldenGate </a>)"
                     /label="AmpR promoter"
ORIGIN      
        1 tcgcgcgttt cggtgcacga ggccctttca tctcgcgcgt ttcggtgatg acggtgaaaa
       61 cctctgacac atgcagctcc cctagacggt cacagcttgt ctgtaagcgg atgccgggag
      121 cagacaagcc cgtcagggcg cgtcagcggg tgttggcggg tgtcggggct ggcttaacta
      181 tgcggcatca gagcagattg tactgagagt gcaccaaatg cggtgtgaaa taccgcacag
      241 atgcgtaagg agaaaatacc gcatcaggcg ccattcgcca ttcaggctgc gcaactgttg
      301 ggaagggcga tcggtgcggg cctcatcgct attacgccag ctggcgaaag ggggatgtgc
      361 tgcaaggcga ttaagttggg taacgccagg gttttcccag tcacgacgtt gtaaaacgac
      421 ggccagtgca acgcgatgac gatggatagc gattcatcga tgagctgacc cgatcgccgc
      481 cgccggaggg ttgcgtttga gacaggcgac agattctgac tgatgggctg cctgtatcga
      541 gtggtgattt tgtgccgagc tgccggtcgg ggagctgttg gctggctggt ggcaggatat
      601 attgtggtgt aaacaaattg acgcttagac aacttaataa cacattgcgg acgtttttaa
      661 tgtactgggg tggatgcagt gggccccact ctgtgaagac aaactagaat tcgagctcgg
      721 agggatcatg aaccaacggc ctggctgtat ttggtggttg tgtagggaga tggggagaag
      781 aaaagcccga ttctcttcgc tgtgatgggc tggatgcatg cgggggagcg ggaggcccaa
      841 gtacgtgcac ggtgagcggc ccacagggcg agtgtgagcg cgagaggcgg gaggaacagt
      901 ttagtaccac attgcccagc taactcgaac gcgaccaact tataaacccg cgcgctgtcg
      961 cttgtgttgt gagaccgcag ctggcacgac aggtttgccg actggaaagc gggcagtgag
     1021 cgcaacgcaa ttaatgtgag ttagctcact cattaggcac cccaggcttt acactttatg
     1081 cttccggctc gtatgttgtg tggaattgtg agcggataac aatttcacac aggaaacagc
     1141 tatgaccatg attacgccaa gcttgcatgc ctgcaggtcg actctagagg atccccgggt
     1201 accgagctcg aattcactgg ccgtcgtttt acaacgtcgt gactgggaaa accctggcgt
     1261 tacccaactt aatcgccttg cagcacatcc ccctttcgcc agctggcgta atagcgaaga
     1321 ggcccgcacc gatcgccctt cccaacagtt gcgcagcctg aatggcgaat ggcgcctgat
     1381 gcggtatttt ctccttacgc atctgtgcgg tatttcacac cgcatatggt gcactctcag
     1441 tacaatctgc tctgatgccg catagttaag ccagccccga cacccgccaa cacccgctga
     1501 cgcgccctga cgggcttgtc tgctcccggc atccgcttac agacaagctg tgacggtctc
     1561 agtttcagag ctatgctgga aacagcatag caagttgaaa taaggctagt ccgttatcaa
     1621 cttgaaaaag tggcaccgag tcggtgcttt ttttttcgct ttacttgtct tctgcacgaa
     1681 gtggtttaaa ctatcagtgt ttgacaggat atattggcgg gtaaacctaa gagaaaagag
     1741 cgtttattag aataatcgga tatttaaaag ggcgtgaaaa ggtttatccg ttcgtccatt
     1801 tgtatgtgca tgccaaccac agggttcccc aatcagttct ggaccagcga gctgtgctgc
     1861 gactcgtggc gtaatcatgg tcatagctgt ttcctgtgtg aaattgttat ccgctcacaa
     1921 ttccacacaa catacgagcc ggaagcataa agtgtaaagc ctggggtgcc taatgagtga
     1981 gctaactcac attaattgcg ttgcgctcac tgcccgcttt ccagtcggga aacctgtcgt
     2041 gccagctgca ttaatgaatc ggccaacgcg cggggagagg cggtttgcgt attgggcgct
     2101 cttccgcttc ctcgctcact gactcgctgc gctcggtcgt tcggctgcgg cgagcggtat
     2161 cagctcactc aaaggcggta atacggttat ccacagaatc aggggataac gcaggaaaga
     2221 acatgtgagc aaaaggccag caaaaggcca ggaaccgtaa aaaggccgcg ttgctggcgt
     2281 ttttccatag gctccgcccc cctgacgagc atcacaaaaa tcgacgctca agtcagaggt
     2341 ggcgaaaccc gacaggacta taaagatacc aggcgtttcc ccctggaagc tccctcgtgc
     2401 gctctcctgt tccgaccctg tcgcttaccg gatacctgtc cgcctttctc ccttcgggaa
     2461 gcgtggcgct ttctcatagc tcacgctgta ggtatctcag ttcggtgtag gtcgttcgct
     2521 ccaagctggg ctgtgtgcac gaaccccccg ttcagcccga ccgctgcgcc ttatccggta
     2581 actatcgtct tgagtccaac ccggtaagac acgacttatc gccactggca gcagccactg
     2641 gtaacaggat tagcagagcg aggtatgtag gcggtgctac agagttcttg aagtggtggc
     2701 ctaactacgg ctacactaga agaacagtat ttggtatctg cgctctgctg aagccagtta
     2761 ccttcggaaa aagagttggt agctcttgat ccggcaaaca aaccaccgct ggtagcggtg
     2821 gtttttttgt ttgcaagcag cagattacgc gcagaaaaaa aggatctcaa gaagatcctt
     2881 tgatcttttc tacggggtct gacgctcagt ggaacgaaaa ctcacgttaa gggattttgg
     2941 tcatgagatt atcaaaaagg atcttcacct agatcctttt aaattaaaaa tgaagtttta
     3001 aatcaatcta aagtatatat gagtaaactt ggtctgacag ttaccaatgc ttaatcagtg
     3061 aggcacctat ctcagcgatc tgtctatttc gttcatccat agttgcctga ctccccgtcg
     3121 tgtagataac tacgatacgg gagggcttac catctggccc cagtgctgca atgataccgc
     3181 gagatccacg ctcaccggct ccagatttat cagcaataaa ccagccagcc ggaagggccg
     3241 agcgcagaag tggtcctgca actttatccg cctccatcca gtctattaat tgttgccggg
     3301 aagctagagt aagtagttcg ccagttaata gtttgcgcaa cgttgttgcc attgctacag
     3361 gcatcgtggt gtcacgctcg tcgtttggta tggcttcatt cagctccggt tcccaacgat
     3421 caaggcgagt tacatgatcc cccatgttgt gcaaaaaagc ggttagctcc ttcggtcctc
     3481 cgatcgttgt cagaagtaag ttggccgcag tgttatcact catggttatg gcagcactgc
     3541 ataattctct tactgtcatg ccatccgtaa gatgcttttc tgtgactggt gagtactcaa
     3601 ccaagtcatt ctgagaatag tgtatgcggc gaccgagttg ctcttgcccg gcgtcaatac
     3661 gggataatac cgcgccacat agcagaactt taaaagtgct catcattgga aaacgttctt
     3721 cggggcgaaa actctcaagg atcttaccgc tgttgagatc cagttcgatg taacccactc
     3781 gtgcacccaa ctgatcttca gcatctttta ctttcaccag cgtttctggg tgagcaaaaa
     3841 caggaaggca aaatgccgca aaaaagggaa taagggcgac acggaaatgt tgaatactca
     3901 tactctacct ttttcaatat tattgaagca tttatcaggg ttattgtctc atgagcggat
     3961 acatatttga atgtatttag aaaaataaac aaataggggt tccgcgcaca tttccccgaa
     4021 aagtgccacc tgacgtctaa gaaaccatta ttatcatgac attaacctat aaaaataggc
     4081 gtatcacgag gccctttcat c
//
