# Supplementary material for: Developing a Molecular Toolkit to ENABLE all to apply CRISPR/Cas9-based Gene Editing in planta
Source: bioRxiv preprint, doi:10.1101/2025.11.09.687425, version 2 (2025-11-13)
Supplement: Supplementary File 1 - Vector Sequences [file 687425_file03.zip › Vector sequences/Final vectors of the ENABLE toolkit/pGMF2-D.gb]

LOCUS       pGMF2-D                 3526 bp    DNA     circular SYN 31-JUL-2025
DEFINITION  Level 1 AtU6-26p::sgRNA2.
ACCESSION   VB250106-1631upb
KEYWORDS    .
SOURCE      
  ORGANISM  .
FEATURES             Location/Qualifiers
     Misc._feature   7..157
                     /note="LB"
                     /note="color: #a6acb3; direction: LEFT"
                     /ApEinfo_fwdcolor="pink"
                     /ApEinfo_revcolor="pink"
                     /ApEinfo_graphicformat="arrow_data {{0 1 2 0 0 -1} {} 0}"
                     /modified_by="Florian"
                     /note="Derived using Geneious Prime 2024.0.7 'Annotate
                     from Database' based on nucleotide similarity"
                     /Transferred_From="Final L2 for targeting PDS"
                     /Transferred_Similarity="100.00%"
                     /Primary_Match="100.00%; Adjusted-Interval-0:0/0; LB (<a
                     href=""urn:local:.:7o5-d1z2kwz"">Final L2 for targeting
                     PDS</a>)"
                     /Alternative_Match="100.00%; Adjusted-Interval-0:0/0; LB
                     (<a href=""urn:local:.:ix-eboo9ps"">pICSL4723 L2 backbone
                     - pICSL11059 35Sp::HPTII:35St - pFH52 2x35Sp::SpCas9:NOSt
                     - pGMF001 with PDS target1 - pGMF002 with PDS
                     target2</a>)"
                     /Alternative_Match="100.00%; Adjusted-Interval-0:0/0; LB
                     (<a href=""urn:local:.:1d4-dvu4edz"">pICSL4723 L2 backbone
                     - pGMF006 - pFH52 2x35Sp::SpCas9:NOSt - pGMF001 with PDS
                     target1 - pGMF002 with PDS target2</a>)"
                     /Alternative_Match="100.00%; Adjusted-Interval-0:0/0; LB
                     (<a href=""urn:local:.:7jv-d1yz8b0"">pGMF003 </a>)"
                     /Alternative_Match="100.00%; Adjusted-Interval-0:-1/-4; LB
                     (<a
                     href=""urn:local:.:n-hwkaxtn"">pGMF001a_with_Arabidopsis_U
                     6-26_promoter</a>)"
                     /Alternative_Match="100.00%; Adjusted-Interval-0:-1/-4; LB
                     (<a href=""urn:local:.:7jj-d1yz4wq"">pGMF001</a>)"
                     /Alternative_Match="100.00%; Adjusted-Interval-0:-1/-4; LB
                     (<a href=""urn:local:.:7jr-d1yz7zq"">pGMF005</a>)"
                     /Alternative_Match="100.00%; Adjusted-Interval-0:-1/-4; LB
                     (<a href=""urn:local:.:y-i5qen40"">pGMF001a</a>)"
                     /Alternative_Match="100.00%; Adjusted-Interval-0:-1/-4; LB
                     (<a href=""urn:local:.:7jn-d1yz5cw"">pGMF002</a>)"
                     /Alternative_Match="100.00%; Adjusted-Interval-0:-1/-4; LB
                     (<a href=""urn:local:.:7jz-d1yz8pq"">pGMF004</a>)"
                     /label="LB"
     primer_bind     72..95
                     /%GC="50.0"
                     /Hairpin_Tm="None"
                     /Self_Dimer_Tm="None"
                     /Tm="61.3"
                     /annotation_group="1214696047758000ec8eea16-8136-4094-817c
                     -6424d1642ec0"
                     /created_by="primer3"
                     /Sequence="CTGGTGGCAGGATATATTGTGGTG"
                     /Mismatches=0
                     /#_Local_Off-target_Sites=0
                     /Local_Off-target="pGMF2-D"
                     /label="GMF002"
     promoter        209..656
                     /SerialCloner_Color="&hFF7F00"
                     /SerialCloner_Show="True"
                     /SerialCloner_Protect="True"
                     /SerialCloner_Arrow="True"
                     /modified_by="hahnf"
                     /note="Derived using Geneious Prime 2024.0.7 'Annotate
                     from Database' based on nucleotide similarity"
                     /Transferred_From="pGMF001a_with_Arabidopsis_U6-26_promote
                     r"
                     /Transferred_Similarity="100.00%"
                     /Primary_Match="100.00%; Adjusted-Interval-0:0/0; AtU6-26p
                     (<a
                     href=""urn:local:.:n-hwkaxtn"">pGMF001a_with_Arabidopsis_U
                     6-26_promoter</a>)"
                     /Alternative_Match="100.00%; Adjusted-Interval-0:0/0;
                     AtU6-26p (<a
                     href=""urn:local:.:j-hwkax9k"">pGMF002a_with_Arabidopsis_U
                     6-26_promoter</a>)"
                     /Alternative_Match="100.00%; Adjusted-Interval-0:0/-1;
                     AtU6-26 (<a href=""urn:local:.:y-i5qen40"">pGMF001a</a>)"
                     /label="AtU6-26p"
     CDS             830..1153
                     /codon_start=1
                     /gene="lacZ-alpha"
                     /product="beta-galactosidase"
                     /note="alpha fragment of lacZ from pUC19 cloning 
                     vector.Used for alpha complementation alongside omega
                     fragment (usually in host)"
                     /note="Derived using Geneious Prime 2020.1.2
                     'AnnotatefromDatabase' based on nucleotide similarity"
                     /note="Derived using Geneious Prime 2021.0.3
                     'AnnotatefromDatabase' based on nucleotide similarity"
                     /note="/Alternative_Match=100.00%; 
                     Adjusted-Interval-0:0/0;lacZ-alpha (L1_target1 in pTwist
                     Amp High Copy)"
                     /note="/Color=#FF00FF"
                     /note="/Primary_Match=100.00%; Adjusted-Interval-0:0/0; 
                     lacZ-alpha(L1_target2 in pTwist Amp High Copy)"
                     /note="/Transferred_From=L1_target2 in pTwist Amp High 
                     Copy"
                     /note="/Transferred_Similarity=100.00%"
                     /note="/X-Alternative_Match=93.79%; 
                     Adjusted-Interval-0:54/-93;lacZa"
                     /note="/X-Primary_Match=100.00%; Adjusted-Interval-0:0/0;
                     lacZ-alpha"
                     /note="/X-Transferred_From=lacZ-alpha"
                     /note="/X-Transferred_Similarity=100.00%"
                     /note="/kind=reporter"
                     /Transferred_Translation="MTMITPSLHACRSTLEDPRVPSSNSLAVVLQR
                     RDWENPGVTQLNRLAAHPPFASWRNSEEARTDRPSQQLRSLNGEWRLMRYFLLTHLCG
                     ISHRIWCTLSTICSDAA"
                     /note="Derived using Geneious Prime 2024.0.7 'Annotate
                     from Database' based on nucleotide similarity"
                     /Transferred_From="pGMF001a_with_Arabidopsis_U6-26_promote
                     r"
                     /Transferred_Similarity="100.00%"
                     /Primary_Match="100.00%; Adjusted-Interval-0:0/0;
                     lacZ-alpha (<a
                     href=""urn:local:.:n-hwkaxtn"">pGMF001a_with_Arabidopsis_U
                     6-26_promoter</a>)"
                     /Alternative_Match="100.00%; Adjusted-Interval-0:0/0;
                     lacZ-alpha (<a
                     href=""urn:local:.:j-hwkax9k"">pGMF002a_with_Arabidopsis_U
                     6-26_promoter</a>)"
                     /Alternative_Match="100.00%; Adjusted-Interval-0:0/0;
                     lacZα (<a href=""urn:local:.:7jj-d1yz4wq"">pGMF001</a>)"
                     /Alternative_Match="100.00%; Adjusted-Interval-0:0/0;
                     lacZα (<a href=""urn:local:.:y-i5qen40"">pGMF001a</a>)"
                     /Alternative_Match="100.00%; Adjusted-Interval-0:0/0;
                     lacZα (<a href=""urn:local:.:7jn-d1yz5cw"">pGMF002</a>)"
                     /label="lacZ-alpha"
     misc_RNA        1250..1335
                     /created_by="Florian"
                     /note="Derived using Geneious Prime 2024.0.7 'Annotate
                     from Database' based on nucleotide similarity"
                     /Transferred_From="pGMF001a_with_Arabidopsis_U6-26_promote
                     r"
                     /Transferred_Similarity="100.00%"
                     /Primary_Match="100.00%; Adjusted-Interval-0:0/0; improved
                     sgRNA backbone (Dang et al., 2015) (<a
                     href=""urn:local:.:n-hwkaxtn"">pGMF001a_with_Arabidopsis_U
                     6-26_promoter</a>)"
                     /Alternative_Match="100.00%; Adjusted-Interval-0:0/0;
                     improved sgRNA backbone (Dang et al., 2015) (<a
                     href=""urn:local:.:7jj-d1yz4wq"">pGMF001</a>)"
                     /Alternative_Match="100.00%; Adjusted-Interval-0:0/0;
                     improved sgRNA backbone (Dang et al., 2015) (<a
                     href=""urn:local:.:j-hwkax9k"">pGMF002a_with_Arabidopsis_U
                     6-26_promoter</a>)"
                     /Alternative_Match="100.00%; Adjusted-Interval-0:0/0;
                     improved sgRNA backbone (Dang et al., 2015) (<a
                     href=""urn:local:.:ix-eboo9ps"">pICSL4723 L2 backbone -
                     pICSL11059 35Sp::HPTII:35St - pFH52 2x35Sp::SpCas9:NOSt -
                     pGMF001 with PDS target1 - pGMF002 with PDS target2</a>)"
                     /Alternative_Match="100.00%; Adjusted-Interval-0:0/0;
                     improved sgRNA backbone (Dang et al., 2015) (<a
                     href=""urn:local:.:ix-eboo9ps"">pICSL4723 L2 backbone -
                     pICSL11059 35Sp::HPTII:35St - pFH52 2x35Sp::SpCas9:NOSt -
                     pGMF001 with PDS target1 - pGMF002 with PDS target2</a>)"
                     /Alternative_Match="100.00%; Adjusted-Interval-0:0/0;
                     improved sgRNA backbone (Dang et al., 2015) (<a
                     href=""urn:local:.:1d4-dvu4edz"">pICSL4723 L2 backbone -
                     pGMF006 - pFH52 2x35Sp::SpCas9:NOSt - pGMF001 with PDS
                     target1 - pGMF002 with PDS target2</a>)"
                     /Alternative_Match="100.00%; Adjusted-Interval-0:0/0;
                     improved sgRNA backbone (Dang et al., 2015) (<a
                     href=""urn:local:.:1d4-dvu4edz"">pICSL4723 L2 backbone -
                     pGMF006 - pFH52 2x35Sp::SpCas9:NOSt - pGMF001 with PDS
                     target1 - pGMF002 with PDS target2</a>)"
                     /Alternative_Match="100.00%; Adjusted-Interval-0:0/0;
                     improved sgRNA backbone (Dang et al., 2015) (<a
                     href=""urn:local:.:y-i5qen40"">pGMF001a</a>)"
                     /Alternative_Match="100.00%; Adjusted-Interval-0:0/0;
                     improved sgRNA backbone (Dang et al., 2015) (<a
                     href=""urn:local:.:7jn-d1yz5cw"">pGMF002</a>)"
                     /Alternative_Match="100.00%; Adjusted-Interval-0:0/0;
                     improved sgRNA backbone (Dang et al., 2015) (<a
                     href=""urn:local:.:1h-ib5wyr0"">pGMF001 with integrated
                     annealed primers</a>)"
                     /label="improved sgRNA backbone (Dang et al., 2015)"
     terminator      1336..1344
                     /created_by="Florian"
                     /label="PolyT"
     Misc._feature   complement(1376..1503)
                     /created_by="Florian"
                     /note="Derived using Geneious Prime 2024.0.7 'Annotate
                     from Database' based on nucleotide similarity"
                     /Transferred_From="pGMF001a_with_Arabidopsis_U6-26_promote
                     r"
                     /Transferred_Similarity="100.00%"
                     /Primary_Match="100.00%; Adjusted-Interval-0:0/0; RB short
                     (<a
                     href=""urn:local:.:n-hwkaxtn"">pGMF001a_with_Arabidopsis_U
                     6-26_promoter</a>)"
                     /Alternative_Match="100.00%; Adjusted-Interval-0:0/0; RB
                     short (<a href=""urn:local:.:7jj-d1yz4wq"">pGMF001</a>)"
                     /Alternative_Match="100.00%; Adjusted-Interval-0:0/0; RB
                     short (<a href=""urn:local:.:7jr-d1yz7zq"">pGMF005</a>)"
                     /Alternative_Match="100.00%; Adjusted-Interval-0:0/0; RB
                     short (<a href=""urn:local:.:y-i5qen40"">pGMF001a</a>)"
                     /Alternative_Match="100.00%; Adjusted-Interval-0:0/0; RB
                     short (<a href=""urn:local:.:7jn-d1yz5cw"">pGMF002</a>)"
                     /Alternative_Match="100.00%; Adjusted-Interval-0:0/0; RB
                     short (<a href=""urn:local:.:7jz-d1yz8pq"">pGMF004</a>)"
                     /Alternative_Match="100.00%; Adjusted-Interval-0:0/0; RB
                     short (<a href=""urn:local:.:1h-ib5wyr0"">pGMF001 with
                     integrated annealed primers</a>)"
                     /Alternative_Match="100.00%; Adjusted-Interval-0:-6/-4; RB
                     (<a href=""urn:local:.:7o5-d1z2kwz"">Final L2 for
                     targeting PDS</a>)"
                     /Alternative_Match="100.00%; Adjusted-Interval-0:-6/-4; RB
                     (<a href=""urn:local:.:ix-eboo9ps"">pICSL4723 L2 backbone
                     - pICSL11059 35Sp::HPTII:35St - pFH52 2x35Sp::SpCas9:NOSt
                     - pGMF001 with PDS target1 - pGMF002 with PDS
                     target2</a>)"
                     /Alternative_Match="100.00%; Adjusted-Interval-0:-6/-4; RB
                     (<a href=""urn:local:.:1d4-dvu4edz"">pICSL4723 L2 backbone
                     - pGMF006 - pFH52 2x35Sp::SpCas9:NOSt - pGMF001 with PDS
                     target1 - pGMF002 with PDS target2</a>)"
                     /label="RB short"
     primer_bind     complement(1490..1515)
                     /%GC="53.8"
                     /Hairpin_Tm="54.9"
                     /Self_Dimer_Tm="21.4"
                     /Tm="66.5"
                     /annotation_group="12146958772118002072b6d9-652c-4f25-950d
                     -989cc5c21d43"
                     /created_by="primer3"
                     /Sequence="GAACCCTGTGGTTGGCATGCACATAC"
                     /Mismatches=0
                     /#_Local_Off-target_Sites=0
                     /Local_Off-target="pGMF2-D"
                     /label="GMF001"
     Rep_origin      complement(1707..2295)
                     /Application_Notes="Facilitates plasmid replication in E.
                     coli; regulates high-copy plasmid number (500-700)."
                     /Full_Name="pUC origin of replication"
                     /References="Mol Microbiol. 6:3385 (1992)"
                     /Subtype="E. coli replication_origin"
                     /__SeqFeature__="True"
                     /__level__=0
                     /application_notes="Facilitates plasmid replication in E.
                     coli; regulates high-copy plasmid number (500-700)."
                     /description="pUC origin of replication"
                     /full_name="pUC origin of replication"
                     /name="pUC ori"
                     /note="color: #0c5d90; direction: LEFT"
                     /official_designation="pUC ori"
                     /uuid="f09c4dacdc56460eac9fa1805e592776"
                     /label="pUC ori"
     CDS             complement(2466..3326)
                     /Application_Notes="Allows E. coli to be resistant to
                     ampicillin."
                     /Full_Name="Ampicillin resistance gene"
                     /References="Proc Natl Acad Sci U S A. 75: 3737 (1978)"
                     /Selection_Drug="Ampicillin"
                     /Subtype="E. coli selection marker"
                     /Usage="Positive selection"
                     /__SeqFeature__="True"
                     /__level__=0
                     /application_notes="Allows E. coli to be resistant to
                     ampicillin."
                     /description="AmpiciIIin resistance gene"
                     /full_name="Ampicillin resistance gene"
                     /name="Ampicillin"
                     /note="color: #f58600; direction: LEFT"
                     /official_designation="Ampicillin"
                     /uuid="39ee7c4ce93d4075b0df0df5df6b9861"
                     /label="Ampicillin"
     promoter        complement(3327..3431)
                     /gene="bla"
                     /note="Derived using Geneious Prime 2024.0.7 'Annotate
                     from Database' based on nucleotide similarity"
                     /Transferred_From="pTwist Amp High Copy"
                     /Transferred_Similarity="100.00%"
                     /Primary_Match="100.00%; Adjusted-Interval-0:0/0; AmpR
                     promoter (<a href=""urn:local:.:17-c2in4sl"">pTwist Amp
                     High Copy</a>)"
                     /Alternative_Match="100.00%; Adjusted-Interval-0:0/0; AmpR
                     promoter (<a href=""urn:local:.:1z-ce2zb9d"">pBRIDT</a>)"
                     /Alternative_Match="100.00%; Adjusted-Interval-0:0/0; amp
                     (<a href=""urn:local:.:52-c2iy3lf"">L1_target1 in pTwist
                     Amp High Copy - fake primer PDS target1</a>)"
                     /Alternative_Match="100.00%; Adjusted-Interval-0:0/0; amp
                     (<a href=""urn:local:.:5d-c2iy4z2"">L1_target2 in pTwist
                     Amp High Copy - fake primer PDS target2</a>)"
                     /Alternative_Match="100.00%; Adjusted-Interval-0:0/0; amp
                     (<a href=""urn:local:.:1b-c2incxi"">L1_target1 in pTwist
                     Amp High Copy</a>)"
                     /Alternative_Match="100.00%; Adjusted-Interval-0:0/0; amp
                     (<a href=""urn:local:.:1f-c2incxl"">L1_target2 in pTwist
                     Amp High Copy</a>)"
                     /Alternative_Match="100.00%; Adjusted-Interval-0:0/0; amp
                     promoter (<a href=""urn:local:.:y-i5qen40"">pGMF001a</a>)"
                     /Alternative_Match="99.05%; Adjusted-Interval-0:0/0; AmpR
                     promoter (<a href=""urn:local:.:7n4-d1z1usp"">pGMF001 with
                     PDS target1</a>)"
                     /Alternative_Match="99.05%; Adjusted-Interval-0:0/0; AmpR
                     promoter (<a href=""urn:local:.:av-i9anmpc"">pGMF002 with
                     Arabidopsis PDS target2</a>)"
                     /Alternative_Match="99.05%; Adjusted-Interval-0:0/0; AmpR
                     promoter (<a
                     href=""urn:local:.:j-hwkax9k"">pGMF002a_with_Arabidopsis_U
                     6-26_promoter</a>)"
                     /label="AmpR promoter"
ORIGIN      
        1 tctgactgat gggctgcctg tatcgagtgg tgattttgtg ccgagctgcc ggtcggggag
       61 ctgttggctg gctggtggca ggatatattg tggtgtaaac aaattgacgc ttagacaact
      121 taataacaca ttgcggacgt ttttaatgta ctggggtgga tgcagtgggc cccactctgt
      181 gaagacaatt acgaattccc atggggagaa gcttcgttga acaacggaaa ctcgacttgc
      241 cttccgcaca atacatcatt tcttcttagc tttttttctt cttcttcgtt catacagttt
      301 ttttttgttt atcagcttac attttcttga accgtagctt tcgttttctt ctttttaact
      361 ttccattcgg agtttttgta tcttgtttca tagtttgtcc caggattaga atgattaggc
      421 atcgaacctt caagaatttg attgaataaa acatcttcat tcttaagata tgaagataat
      481 cttcaaaagg cccctgggaa tctgaaagaa gagaagcagg cccatttata tgggaaagaa
      541 caatagtatt tcttatatag gcccatttaa gttgaaaaca atcttcaaaa gtcccacatc
      601 gcttagataa gaaaacgaag ctgagtttat atacagctag agtcgaagta gtgattgtga
      661 gaccgcagct ggcacgacag gtttgccgac tggaaagcgg gcagtgagcg caacgcaatt
      721 aatgtgagtt agctcactca ttaggcaccc caggctttac actttatgct tccggctcgt
      781 atgttgtgtg gaattgtgag cggataacaa tttcacacag gaaacagcta tgaccatgat
      841 tacgccaagc ttgcatgcct gcaggtcgac tctagaggat ccccgggtac cgagctcgaa
      901 ttcactggcc gtcgttttac aacgtcgtga ctgggaaaac cctggcgtta cccaacttaa
      961 tcgccttgca gcacatcccc ctttcgccag ctggcgtaat agcgaagagg cccgcaccga
     1021 tcgcccttcc caacagttgc gcagcctgaa tggcgaatgg cgcctgatgc ggtattttct
     1081 ccttacgcat ctgtgcggta tttcacaccg catatggtgc actctcagta caatctgctc
     1141 tgatgccgca tagttaagcc agccccgaca cccgccaaca cccgctgacg cgccctgacg
     1201 ggcttgtctg ctcccggcat ccgcttacag acaagctgtg acggtctcag tttcagagct
     1261 atgctggaaa cagcatagca agttgaaata aggctagtcc gttatcaact tgaaaaagtg
     1321 gcaccgagtc ggtgcttttt ttttcgctgg gattgtcttc tgcacgaagt ggtttaaact
     1381 atcagtgttt gacaggatat attggcgggt aaacctaaga gaaaagagcg tttattagaa
     1441 taatcggata tttaaaaggg cgtgaaaagg tttatccgtt cgtccatttg tatgtgcatg
     1501 ccaaccacag ggttccccag gcgctcttcc gcttcctcgc tcactgactc gctgcgctcg
     1561 gtcgttcggc tgcggcgagc ggtatcagct cactcaaagg cggtaatacg gttatccaca
     1621 gaatcagggg ataacgcagg aaagaacatg tgagcaaaag gccagcaaaa ggccaggaac
     1681 cgtaaaaagg ccgcgttgct ggcgtttttc cataggctcc gcccccctga cgagcatcac
     1741 aaaaatcgac gctcaagtca gaggtggcga aacccgacag gactataaag ataccaggcg
     1801 tttccccctg gaagctccct cgtgcgctct cctgttccga ccctgccgct taccggatac
     1861 ctgtccgcct ttctcccttc gggaagcgtg gcgctttctc atagctcacg ctgtaggtat
     1921 ctcagttcgg tgtaggtcgt tcgctccaag ctgggctgtg tgcacgaacc ccccgttcag
     1981 cccgaccgct gcgccttatc cggtaactat cgtcttgagt ccaacccggt aagacacgac
     2041 ttatcgccac tggcagcagc cactggtaac aggattagca gagcgaggta tgtaggcggt
     2101 gctacagagt tcttgaagtg gtggcctaac tacggctaca ctagaagaac agtatttggt
     2161 atctgcgctc tgctgaagcc agttaccttc ggaaaaagag ttggtagctc ttgatccggc
     2221 aaacaaacca ccgctggtag cggtggtttt tttgtttgca agcagcagat tacgcgcaga
     2281 aaaaaaggat ctcaagaaga tcctttgatc ttttctacgg ggtctgacgc tcagtggaac
     2341 gaaaactcac gttaagggat tttggtcatg agattatcaa aaaggatctt cacctagatc
     2401 cttttaaatt aaaaatgaag ttttaaatca atctaaagta tatatgagta aacttggtct
     2461 gacagttacc aatgcttaat cagtgaggca cctatctcag cgatctgtct atttcgttca
     2521 tccatagttg cctgactccc cgtcgtgtag ataactacga tacgggaggg cttaccatct
     2581 ggccccagtg ctgcaatgat accgcgagat ccacgctcac cggctccaga tttatcagca
     2641 ataaaccagc cagccggaag ggccgagcgc agaagtggtc ctgcaacttt atccgcctcc
     2701 atccagtcta ttaattgttg ccgggaagct agagtaagta gttcgccagt taatagtttg
     2761 cgcaacgttg ttgccattgc tacaggcatc gtggtgtcac gctcgtcgtt tggtatggct
     2821 tcattcagct ccggttccca acgatcaagg cgagttacat gatcccccat gttgtgcaaa
     2881 aaagcggtta gctccttcgg tcctccgatc gttgtcagaa gtaagttggc cgcagtgtta
     2941 tcactcatgg ttatggcagc actgcataat tctcttactg tcatgccatc cgtaagatgc
     3001 ttttctgtga ctggtgagta ctcaaccaag tcattctgag aatagtgtat gcggcgaccg
     3061 agttgctctt gcccggcgtc aatacgggat aataccgcgc cacatagcag aactttaaaa
     3121 gtgctcatca ttggaaaacg ttcttcgggg cgaaaactct caaggatctt accgctgttg
     3181 agatccagtt cgatgtaacc cactcgtgca cccaactgat cttcagcatc ttttactttc
     3241 accagcgttt ctgggtgagc aaaaacagga aggcaaaatg ccgcaaaaaa gggaataagg
     3301 gcgacacgga aatgttgaat actcatactc ttcctttttc aatattattg aagcatttat
     3361 cagggttatt gtctcatgag cggatacata tttgaatgta tttagaaaaa taaacaaata
     3421 ggggttccgc gcacatttcc ccgaaaagtg ccacctgacg tctaagaaac cattattatc
     3481 atgacattaa cctataaaaa taggcgtatc acgaggccct ttcgtc
//
