# Supplementary material for: Developing a Molecular Toolkit to ENABLE all to apply CRISPR/Cas9-based Gene Editing in planta
Source: bioRxiv preprint, doi:10.1101/2025.11.09.687425, version 2 (2025-11-13)
Supplement: Supplementary File 1 - Vector Sequences [file 687425_file03.zip › Vector sequences/Final vectors of the ENABLE toolkit/pGMF2-M.gb]

LOCUS       pGMF2-M                 4101 bp    DNA     circular SYN 09-JUL-2025
DEFINITION  Level 1 OsU6-2p::sgRNA2.
ACCESSION   urn.local...q6-je0751q
KEYWORDS    .
SOURCE      Integrated DNA Technologies
  ORGANISM  .
FEATURES             Location/Qualifiers
     Misc._feature   520..667
                     /vntifkey=21
                     /note="Unknown feature type:Misc._feature"
                     /note="Derived using Geneious Prime 2021.0.3 'Annotate
                     from Database' based on nucleotide similarity"
                     /Transferred_From="pICSL11059 35Sp::HPTII:35St"
                     /Transferred_Similarity="100.00%"
                     /Primary_Match="100.00%; Adjusted-Interval-0:0/0; LB (<a
                     href=""urn:local:.:7jr-d1yz7zq"">pICSL11059
                     35Sp::HPTII:35St</a>)"
                     /Alternative_Match="100.00%; Adjusted-Interval-0:0/0; LB
                     (<a href=""urn:local:.:w-c2ilwp9"">pFH52</a>)"
                     /Alternative_Match="100.00%; Adjusted-Interval-0:0/0; LB
                     (<a href=""urn:local:.:f-c2iltpe"">pICSL11059</a>)"
                     /Alternative_Match="100.00%; Adjusted-Interval-0:0/0; LB
                     (<a href=""urn:local:.:7jz-d1yz8pq"">pFH52
                     2x35Sp::SpCas9:NOSt</a>)"
                     /label="LB"
     primer_bind     586..609
                     /%GC="50.0"
                     /Hairpin_Tm="None"
                     /Self_Dimer_Tm="None"
                     /Tm="61.3"
                     /annotation_group="1214696317113300e06d0f4e-a2e5-421b-a346
                     -887336be90c4"
                     /created_by="primer3"
                     /Sequence="CTGGTGGCAGGATATATTGTGGTG"
                     /Mismatches=0
                     /#_Local_Off-target_Sites=0
                     /Local_Off-target="pGMF2-M"
                     /label="GMF002"
     promoter        723..969
                     /created_by="Florian"
                     /note="Derived using Geneious Prime 2021.0.3 'Annotate
                     from Database' based on nucleotide similarity"
                     /Transferred_From="L1_target2 in pTwist Amp High Copy -
                     fake primer PDS target2"
                     /Transferred_Similarity="100.00%"
                     /Primary_Match="100.00%; Adjusted-Interval-0:0/0; OsU6-2
                     promoter (<a href=""urn:local:.:5d-c2iy4z2"">L1_target2 in
                     pTwist Amp High Copy - fake primer PDS target2</a>)"
                     /Alternative_Match="100.00%; Adjusted-Interval-0:0/0;
                     OsU6-2 promoter (<a
                     href=""urn:local:.:1f-c2incxl"">L1_target2 in pTwist Amp
                     High Copy</a>)"
                     /Alternative_Match="100.00%; Adjusted-Interval-0:0/0;
                     OsU6-2 promoter (<a
                     href=""urn:local:.:1b-c2incxi"">L1_target1 in pTwist Amp
                     High Copy</a>)"
                     /Alternative_Match="100.00%; Adjusted-Interval-0:0/0;
                     OsU6-2 promoter (<a href=""urn:local:.:60-c2iy93f"">Level2
                     Plantain PDS KO vector final assembly</a>)"
                     /Alternative_Match="100.00%; Adjusted-Interval-0:0/0;
                     OsU6-2 promoter (<a href=""urn:local:.:60-c2iy93f"">Level2
                     Plantain PDS KO vector final assembly</a>)"
                     /Alternative_Match="100.00%; Adjusted-Interval-0:0/0;
                     OsU6-2 promoter (<a
                     href=""urn:local:.:52-c2iy3lf"">L1_target1 in pTwist Amp
                     High Copy - fake primer PDS target1</a>)"
                     /label="OsU6-2 promoter"
     CDS             1142..1465
                     /kind="reporter"
                     /note="alpha fragment of lacZ from pUC19 cloning vector.
                     Used for alpha complementation alongside omega fragment
                     (usually in host)"
                     /product="β-galactosidase"
                     /gene="lacZα"
                     /note="Derived using Geneious Prime 2020.1.2 'Annotate
                     from Database' based on nucleotide similarity"
                     /X-Transferred_From="lacZα"
                     /X-Transferred_Similarity="100.00%"
                     /X-Primary_Match="100.00%; Adjusted-Interval-0:0/0; <a
                     href=""urn:local:.:9e-bzo7tsh"">lacZα</a>"
                     /X-Alternative_Match="93.79%; Adjusted-Interval-0:54/-93;
                     <a href=""urn:local:.:8q-bzo7ts3"">lacZa</a>"
                     /note="Derived using Geneious Prime 2021.0.3 'Annotate
                     from Database' based on nucleotide similarity"
                     /Transferred_From="L1_target2 in pTwist Amp High Copy"
                     /Transferred_Similarity="100.00%"
                     /Primary_Match="100.00%; Adjusted-Interval-0:0/0; lacZα
                     (<a href=""urn:local:.:1f-c2incxl"">L1_target2 in pTwist
                     Amp High Copy</a>)"
                     /Alternative_Match="100.00%; Adjusted-Interval-0:0/0;
                     lacZα (<a href=""urn:local:.:1b-c2incxi"">L1_target1 in
                     pTwist Amp High Copy</a>)"
                     /modified_by="Florian"
                     /label="lacZα"
     misc_RNA        1562..1647
                     /created_by="Florian"
                     /label="improved sgRNA backbone (Dang et al., 2015)"
     terminator      1648..1656
                     /created_by="Florian"
                     /label="PolyT"
     Misc._feature   complement(1688..1815)
                     /vntifkey=21
                     /note="Unknown feature type:Misc._feature"
                     /note="Derived using Geneious Prime 2021.0.3 'Annotate
                     from Database' based on nucleotide similarity"
                     /Transferred_From="pICSL11059 35Sp::HPTII:35St"
                     /Transferred_Similarity="100.00%"
                     /Primary_Match="100.00%; Adjusted-Interval-0:0/0; RB short
                     (<a href=""urn:local:.:7jr-d1yz7zq"">pICSL11059
                     35Sp::HPTII:35St</a>)"
                     /Alternative_Match="100.00%; Adjusted-Interval-0:0/0; RB
                     short (<a href=""urn:local:.:w-c2ilwp9"">pFH52</a>)"
                     /Alternative_Match="100.00%; Adjusted-Interval-0:0/0; RB
                     short (<a href=""urn:local:.:f-c2iltpe"">pICSL11059</a>)"
                     /Alternative_Match="100.00%; Adjusted-Interval-0:0/0; RB
                     short (<a href=""urn:local:.:7jz-d1yz8pq"">pFH52
                     2x35Sp::SpCas9:NOSt</a>)"
                     /label="RB short"
     primer_bind     complement(1802..1827)
                     /%GC="53.8"
                     /Hairpin_Tm="54.9"
                     /Self_Dimer_Tm="21.4"
                     /Tm="66.5"
                     /annotation_group="1214696249109600de7b622b-9cb8-4bc7-a9b8
                     -d6f0d067b0de"
                     /created_by="primer3"
                     /Sequence="GAACCCTGTGGTTGGCATGCACATAC"
                     /Mismatches=0
                     /#_Local_Off-target_Sites=0
                     /Local_Off-target="pGMF2-M"
                     /label="GMF001"
     rep_origin      complement(2267..2881)
                     /vntifkey=21
                     /note="Derived using Geneious Prime 2020.2.1 'Annotate
                     from Database' based on nucleotide similarity"
                     /X-Transferred_From="pFH37"
                     /X-Transferred_Similarity="99.84%"
                     /X-Primary_Match="99.84%; Adjusted-Interval-0:0/0; rep
                     (pMB1) (<a href=""urn:local:.:57l-bzp6ecj"">pFH37</a>)"
                     /X-Alternative_Match="99.84%; Adjusted-Interval-0:0/0; rep
                     (pMB1) (<a href=""urn:local:.:56e-bzp6ece"">pFH63</a>)"
                     /X-Alternative_Match="99.84%; Adjusted-Interval-0:0/0; rep
                     (pMB1) (<a href=""urn:local:.:57h-bzp6ecj"">pFH35</a>)"
                     /X-Alternative_Match="99.84%; Adjusted-Interval-0:0/0; rep
                     (pMB1) (<a href=""urn:local:.:56p-bzp6ecg"">pFH132</a>)"
                     /X-Alternative_Match="99.84%; Adjusted-Interval-0:0/0; rep
                     (pMB1) (<a href=""urn:local:.:567-bzp6ece"">pFH69</a>)"
                     /X-Alternative_Match="99.84%; Adjusted-Interval-0:0/0; rep
                     (pMB1) (<a href=""urn:local:.:56m-bzp6ecf"">pFH23 </a>)"
                     /X-Alternative_Match="99.84%; Adjusted-Interval-0:0/0; rep
                     (pMB1) (<a href=""urn:local:.:56i-bzp6ecf"">pFH53</a>)"
                     /X-Alternative_Match="99.84%; Adjusted-Interval-0:0/0; rep
                     (pMB1) (<a href=""urn:local:.:57o-bzp6ecj"">pFH38</a>)"
                     /X-Alternative_Match="99.84%; Adjusted-Interval-0:0/0; rep
                     (pMB1) (<a href=""urn:local:.:57k-bzp6ecj"">pFH34</a>)"
                     /X-Alternative_Match="99.84%; Adjusted-Interval-0:0/0; rep
                     (pMB1) (<a href=""urn:local:.:56d-bzp6ece"">pFH58</a>)"
                     /note="Derived using Geneious Prime 2021.0.3 'Annotate
                     from Database' based on nucleotide similarity"
                     /Transferred_From="pUCIDT (Amp)"
                     /Transferred_Similarity="100.00%"
                     /Primary_Match="100.00%; Adjusted-Interval-0:0/0; rep
                     (pMB1) (<a href=""urn:local:.:1s-ce2z606"">pUCIDT
                     (Amp)</a>)"
                     /Alternative_Match="100.00%; Adjusted-Interval-0:-11/15;
                     ori (<a href=""urn:local:.:ix-cgdmhmr"">pUCIDT-Amp
                     GoldenGate </a>)"
                     /label="rep (pMB1)"
     CDS             complement(3041..3901)
                     /note="Ampicillin"
                     /function="Drug Resistance"
                     /modified_by="Florian"
                     /label="Ampicillin"
     promoter        complement(3902..4006)
                     /created_by="hahnf"
                     /note="Derived using Geneious Prime 2020.2.1 'Annotate
                     from Database' based on nucleotide similarity"
                     /X-Transferred_From="pFH114"
                     /X-Transferred_Similarity="99.05%"
                     /X-Primary_Match="99.05%; Adjusted-Interval-0:0/0; AmpR
                     promoter (<a href=""urn:local:.:56t-bzp6ecg"">pFH114</a>)"
                     /note="Derived using Geneious Prime 2021.0.3 'Annotate
                     from Database' based on nucleotide similarity"
                     /Transferred_From="pUCIDT (Amp)"
                     /Transferred_Similarity="100.00%"
                     /Primary_Match="100.00%; Adjusted-Interval-0:0/0; AmpR
                     promoter (<a href=""urn:local:.:1s-ce2z606"">pUCIDT
                     (Amp)</a>)"
                     /Alternative_Match="100.00%; Adjusted-Interval-0:0/0; AmpR
                     promoter (<a href=""urn:local:.:ix-cgdmhmr"">pUCIDT-Amp
                     GoldenGate </a>)"
                     /label="AmpR promoter"
ORIGIN      
        1 tcgcgcgttt cggtgcacga ggccctttca tctcgcgcgt ttcggtgatg acggtgaaaa
       61 cctctgacac atgcagctcc cctagacggt cacagcttgt ctgtaagcgg atgccgggag
      121 cagacaagcc cgtcagggcg cgtcagcggg tgttggcggg tgtcggggct ggcttaacta
      181 tgcggcatca gagcagattg tactgagagt gcaccaaatg cggtgtgaaa taccgcacag
      241 atgcgtaagg agaaaatacc gcatcaggcg ccattcgcca ttcaggctgc gcaactgttg
      301 ggaagggcga tcggtgcggg cctcatcgct attacgccag ctggcgaaag ggggatgtgc
      361 tgcaaggcga ttaagttggg taacgccagg gttttcccag tcacgacgtt gtaaaacgac
      421 ggccagtgca acgcgatgac gatggatagc gattcatcga tgagctgacc cgatcgccgc
      481 cgccggaggg ttgcgtttga gacaggcgac agattctgac tgatgggctg cctgtatcga
      541 gtggtgattt tgtgccgagc tgccggtcgg ggagctgttg gctggctggt ggcaggatat
      601 attgtggtgt aaacaaattg acgcttagac aacttaataa cacattgcgg acgtttttaa
      661 tgtactgggg tggatgcagt gggccccact ctgtgaagac aattacgaat tcccatgggg
      721 agggatcatg aaccaacggc ctggctgtat ttggtggttg tgtagggaga tggggagaag
      781 aaaagcccga ttctcttcgc tgtgatgggc tggatgcatg cgggggagcg ggaggcccaa
      841 gtacgtgcac ggtgagcggc ccacagggcg agtgtgagcg cgagaggcgg gaggaacagt
      901 ttagtaccac attgcccagc taactcgaac gcgaccaact tataaacccg cgcgctgtcg
      961 cttgtgttgt gagaccgcag ctggcacgac aggtttgccg actggaaagc gggcagtgag
     1021 cgcaacgcaa ttaatgtgag ttagctcact cattaggcac cccaggcttt acactttatg
     1081 cttccggctc gtatgttgtg tggaattgtg agcggataac aatttcacac aggaaacagc
     1141 tatgaccatg attacgccaa gcttgcatgc ctgcaggtcg actctagagg atccccgggt
     1201 accgagctcg aattcactgg ccgtcgtttt acaacgtcgt gactgggaaa accctggcgt
     1261 tacccaactt aatcgccttg cagcacatcc ccctttcgcc agctggcgta atagcgaaga
     1321 ggcccgcacc gatcgccctt cccaacagtt gcgcagcctg aatggcgaat ggcgcctgat
     1381 gcggtatttt ctccttacgc atctgtgcgg tatttcacac cgcatatggt gcactctcag
     1441 tacaatctgc tctgatgccg catagttaag ccagccccga cacccgccaa cacccgctga
     1501 cgcgccctga cgggcttgtc tgctcccggc atccgcttac agacaagctg tgacggtctc
     1561 agtttcagag ctatgctgga aacagcatag caagttgaaa taaggctagt ccgttatcaa
     1621 cttgaaaaag tggcaccgag tcggtgcttt ttttttcgct gggattgtct tctgcacgaa
     1681 gtggtttaaa ctatcagtgt ttgacaggat atattggcgg gtaaacctaa gagaaaagag
     1741 cgtttattag aataatcgga tatttaaaag ggcgtgaaaa ggtttatccg ttcgtccatt
     1801 tgtatgtgca tgccaaccac agggttcccc aatcagttct ggaccagcga gctgtgctgc
     1861 gactcgtggc gtaatcatgg tcatagctgt ttcctgtgtg aaattgttat ccgctcacaa
     1921 ttccacacaa catacgagcc ggaagcataa agtgtaaagc ctggggtgcc taatgagtga
     1981 gctaactcac attaattgcg ttgcgctcac tgcccgcttt ccagtcggga aacctgtcgt
     2041 gccagctgca ttaatgaatc ggccaacgcg cggggagagg cggtttgcgt attgggcgct
     2101 cttccgcttc ctcgctcact gactcgctgc gctcggtcgt tcggctgcgg cgagcggtat
     2161 cagctcactc aaaggcggta atacggttat ccacagaatc aggggataac gcaggaaaga
     2221 acatgtgagc aaaaggccag caaaaggcca ggaaccgtaa aaaggccgcg ttgctggcgt
     2281 ttttccatag gctccgcccc cctgacgagc atcacaaaaa tcgacgctca agtcagaggt
     2341 ggcgaaaccc gacaggacta taaagatacc aggcgtttcc ccctggaagc tccctcgtgc
     2401 gctctcctgt tccgaccctg tcgcttaccg gatacctgtc cgcctttctc ccttcgggaa
     2461 gcgtggcgct ttctcatagc tcacgctgta ggtatctcag ttcggtgtag gtcgttcgct
     2521 ccaagctggg ctgtgtgcac gaaccccccg ttcagcccga ccgctgcgcc ttatccggta
     2581 actatcgtct tgagtccaac ccggtaagac acgacttatc gccactggca gcagccactg
     2641 gtaacaggat tagcagagcg aggtatgtag gcggtgctac agagttcttg aagtggtggc
     2701 ctaactacgg ctacactaga agaacagtat ttggtatctg cgctctgctg aagccagtta
     2761 ccttcggaaa aagagttggt agctcttgat ccggcaaaca aaccaccgct ggtagcggtg
     2821 gtttttttgt ttgcaagcag cagattacgc gcagaaaaaa aggatctcaa gaagatcctt
     2881 tgatcttttc tacggggtct gacgctcagt ggaacgaaaa ctcacgttaa gggattttgg
     2941 tcatgagatt atcaaaaagg atcttcacct agatcctttt aaattaaaaa tgaagtttta
     3001 aatcaatcta aagtatatat gagtaaactt ggtctgacag ttaccaatgc ttaatcagtg
     3061 aggcacctat ctcagcgatc tgtctatttc gttcatccat agttgcctga ctccccgtcg
     3121 tgtagataac tacgatacgg gagggcttac catctggccc cagtgctgca atgataccgc
     3181 gagatccacg ctcaccggct ccagatttat cagcaataaa ccagccagcc ggaagggccg
     3241 agcgcagaag tggtcctgca actttatccg cctccatcca gtctattaat tgttgccggg
     3301 aagctagagt aagtagttcg ccagttaata gtttgcgcaa cgttgttgcc attgctacag
     3361 gcatcgtggt gtcacgctcg tcgtttggta tggcttcatt cagctccggt tcccaacgat
     3421 caaggcgagt tacatgatcc cccatgttgt gcaaaaaagc ggttagctcc ttcggtcctc
     3481 cgatcgttgt cagaagtaag ttggccgcag tgttatcact catggttatg gcagcactgc
     3541 ataattctct tactgtcatg ccatccgtaa gatgcttttc tgtgactggt gagtactcaa
     3601 ccaagtcatt ctgagaatag tgtatgcggc gaccgagttg ctcttgcccg gcgtcaatac
     3661 gggataatac cgcgccacat agcagaactt taaaagtgct catcattgga aaacgttctt
     3721 cggggcgaaa actctcaagg atcttaccgc tgttgagatc cagttcgatg taacccactc
     3781 gtgcacccaa ctgatcttca gcatctttta ctttcaccag cgtttctggg tgagcaaaaa
     3841 caggaaggca aaatgccgca aaaaagggaa taagggcgac acggaaatgt tgaatactca
     3901 tactctacct ttttcaatat tattgaagca tttatcaggg ttattgtctc atgagcggat
     3961 acatatttga atgtatttag aaaaataaac aaataggggt tccgcgcaca tttccccgaa
     4021 aagtgccacc tgacgtctaa gaaaccatta ttatcatgac attaacctat aaaaataggc
     4081 gtatcacgag gccctttcat c
//
