# Supplementary material for: Developing a Molecular Toolkit to ENABLE all to apply CRISPR/Cas9-based Gene Editing in planta
Source: bioRxiv preprint, doi:10.1101/2025.11.09.687425, version 2 (2025-11-13)
Supplement: Supplementary File 1 - Vector Sequences [file 687425_file03.zip › Vector sequences/Final vectors of the ENABLE toolkit/pGMF3.gb]

LOCUS       pGMF3                  12803 bp ds-DNA     circular     09-JUL-2025
DEFINITION  Level2 backbone based on pICSL4723.
ACCESSION
VERSION     .
KEYWORDS    pAGM4723- OD fixed[1].
SOURCE      natural DNA sequence
  ORGANISM  unspecified.
REFERENCE   1  (bases 1 to 12948)
  AUTHORS   .
  TITLE     Direct Submission
  JOURNAL   Exported 16 May 2016 from SnapGene Viewer 2.8.1
            http://www.snapgene.com
COMMENT     ApEinfo:methylated:1.
FEATURES             Location/Qualifiers
     promoter        34..243
                     /note="propant"
                     /note="color: #ffffff"
                     /ApEinfo_fwdcolor="pink"
                     /ApEinfo_revcolor="pink"
                     /ApEinfo_graphicformat="arrow_data {{0 1 2 0 0 -1} {} 0}"
                     /label="propant"
     misc_feature    262..1191
                     /note="crtB"
                     /note="color: #a6acb3"
                     /ApEinfo_label="crtB"
                     /ApEinfo_fwdcolor="pink"
                     /ApEinfo_revcolor="pink"
                     /ApEinfo_graphicformat="arrow_data {{0 1 2 0 0 -1} {} 0}"
                     /modified_by="Florian"
                     /label="crtB"
     misc_feature    1214..2692
                     /note="crtI"
                     /note="color: #a6acb3"
                     /ApEinfo_label="crtI"
                     /ApEinfo_fwdcolor="pink"
                     /ApEinfo_revcolor="pink"
                     /ApEinfo_graphicformat="arrow_data {{0 1 2 0 0 -1} {} 0}"
                     /modified_by="Florian"
                     /label="crtI"
     misc_feature    2715..3863
                     /note="crtY"
                     /note="color: #a6acb3"
                     /ApEinfo_fwdcolor="pink"
                     /ApEinfo_revcolor="pink"
                     /ApEinfo_graphicformat="arrow_data {{0 1 2 0 0 -1} {} 0}"
                     /label="crtY"
     misc_feature    3886..5745
                     /note="dxs E.coli"
                     /note="color: #a6acb3"
                     /ApEinfo_fwdcolor="pink"
                     /ApEinfo_revcolor="pink"
                     /ApEinfo_graphicformat="arrow_data {{0 1 2 0 0 -1} {} 0}"
                     /label="dxs E.coli"
     misc_feature    5771..6496
                     /note="crtW aa"
                     /note="color: #a6acb3"
                     /ApEinfo_fwdcolor="pink"
                     /ApEinfo_revcolor="pink"
                     /ApEinfo_graphicformat="arrow_data {{0 1 2 0 0 -1} {} 0}"
                     /label="crtW aa"
     misc_feature    6522..7070
                     /note="idi E.coli"
                     /note="color: #a6acb3"
                     /ApEinfo_fwdcolor="pink"
                     /ApEinfo_revcolor="pink"
                     /ApEinfo_graphicformat="arrow_data {{0 1 2 0 0 -1} {} 0}"
                     /label="idi E.coli"
     misc_feature    7093..7998
                     /note="crtE"
                     /note="color: #a6acb3"
                     /ApEinfo_fwdcolor="pink"
                     /ApEinfo_revcolor="pink"
                     /ApEinfo_graphicformat="arrow_data {{0 1 2 0 0 -1} {} 0}"
                     /label="crtE"
     terminator      8022..8086
                     /note="kdgm ter"
                     /note="color: #ffffff"
                     /ApEinfo_fwdcolor="pink"
                     /ApEinfo_revcolor="pink"
                     /ApEinfo_graphicformat="arrow_data {{0 1 2 0 0 -1} {} 0}"
                     /label="kdgm ter"
     Misc._feature   complement(8123..8248)
                     /note="RB"
                     /note="color: #a6acb3; direction: LEFT"
                     /ApEinfo_fwdcolor="pink"
                     /ApEinfo_revcolor="pink"
                     /ApEinfo_graphicformat="arrow_data {{0 1 2 0 0 -1} {} 0}"
                     /modified_by="Florian"
                     /label="RB"
     primer_bind     complement(8241..8266)
                     /%GC="53.8"
                     /Hairpin_Tm="54.9"
                     /Self_Dimer_Tm="21.4"
                     /Tm="66.5"
                     /annotation_group="1214696642436900ba2277bb-5670-4f56-97d0
                     -ed58d965bfc5"
                     /created_by="primer3"
                     /Sequence="GAACCCTGTGGTTGGCATGCACATAC"
                     /Mismatches=0
                     /#_Local_Off-target_Sites=0
                     /Local_Off-target="pGMF3"
                     /label="GMF001"
     CDS             11032..11823
                     /codon_start=1
                     /note="NPTII"
                     /note="color: #993366"
                     /translation="MAKMRISPELKKLIEKYRCVKDTEGMSPAKVYKLVGENENLYLK
                     MTDSRYKGTTYDVEREKDMMLWLEGKLPVPKVLHFERHDGWSNLLMSEADGVLCSEEY
                     EDEQSPEKIIELYAECIRLFHSIDISDCPYTNSLDSRLAELDYLLNNDLADVDCENWE
                     EDTPFKDPRELYDFLKTEKPEEELVFSHGDLGDSNIFVKDGKVSGFIDLGRSGRADKW
                     YDIA FCVRSLREDIGEEQYVELFFDLLGIKPDWEKIKYYILLDELF"
                     /ApEinfo_fwdcolor="pink"
                     /ApEinfo_revcolor="pink"
                     /ApEinfo_graphicformat="arrow_data {{0 1 2 0 0 -1} {} 0}"
                     /label="NPTII"
     rep_origin      11986..12600
                     /note="rep - pMB1"
                     /note="color: #a6acb3"
                     /ApEinfo_fwdcolor="pink"
                     /ApEinfo_revcolor="pink"
                     /ApEinfo_graphicformat="arrow_data {{0 1 2 0 0 -1} {} 0}"
                     /modified_by="Florian"
                     /label="rep - pMB1"
     Misc._feature   12652..12802
                     /note="LB"
                     /note="color: #a6acb3; direction: LEFT"
                     /ApEinfo_fwdcolor="pink"
                     /ApEinfo_revcolor="pink"
                     /ApEinfo_graphicformat="arrow_data {{0 1 2 0 0 -1} {} 0}"
                     /modified_by="Florian"
                     /label="LB"
     primer_bind     12717..12740
                     /%GC="50.0"
                     /Hairpin_Tm="None"
                     /Self_Dimer_Tm="None"
                     /Tm="61.3"
                     /annotation_group="12146967239314005dff9728-7493-468c-a8ad
                     -ae573ac8be03"
                     /created_by="primer3"
                     /Sequence="CTGGTGGCAGGATATATTGTGGTG"
                     /Mismatches=0
                     /#_Local_Off-target_Sites=0
                     /Local_Off-target="pGMF3"
                     /label="GMF002"
ORIGIN      
        1 gaacactctg tgccttgtct tccagtggta tggggtaccg cacggtctgc caatccgacg
       61 gaggtttatg aattttccac cttttccaca agctcaacta gtattaacga tgtggattta
      121 gcaaaaaaaa cctgtaaccc taaatgtaaa ataacgggta agcctgccaa ccatgttatg
      181 gcagattaag cgtctttttg aagggcaccg catctttcgc gttgccgtaa atgtatccgt
      241 ttagcaataa ggaaattctt aatgaataat ccgtcgttac tcaatcatgc ggtcgaaacg
      301 atggcagttg gctcgaaaag ttttgcgaca gcctcaaagt tatttgatgc aaaaacccgg
      361 cgcagcgtac tgatgctcta cgcctggtgc cgccattgtg acgatgttat tgacgatcag
      421 acgctgggct ttcaggcccg gcagcctgcc ttacaaacgc ccgaacaacg tctgatgcaa
      481 cttgagatga aaacgcgcca ggcctatgca ggatcgcaga tgcacgaacc ggcgtttgcg
      541 gcttttcggg aagtggctat ggctcatgat atcgccccgg cttacgcgtt tgatcatctg
      601 gaaggcttcg ccatggatgt acgcgaagcg caatacagcc aactggatga tacgctgcgc
      661 tattgctatc acgttgcagg cgttgtcggc ttgatgatgg cgcaaatcat gggcgtgcgg
      721 gataacgcca cgctggaccg cgcctgtgac cttgggctgg catttcagtt gaccaatatt
      781 gctcgcgata ttgtggacga tgcgcatgcg ggccgctgtt atctgccggc aagctggctg
      841 gagcatgaag gtctgaacaa agagaattat gcggcacctg aaaaccgtca ggcgctgagc
      901 cgtatcgccc gtcgtttggt gcaggaagca gaaccttact atttgtctgc cacagccggc
      961 ctggcagggt tgcccctgcg ttccgcctgg gcaatcgcta cggcgaagca ggtttaccgg
     1021 aaaataggtg tcaaagttga acaggccggt cagcaagcct gggatcagcg gcagtcaacg
     1081 accacgcccg aaaaattaac gctgctgctg gccgcctctg gtcaggccct tacttcccgg
     1141 atgcgggctc atcctccccg ccctgcgcat ctctggcagc gcccgctcta ggcttactat
     1201 aaggatgttt gcaatgaaac caactacggt aattggtgca ggcttcggtg gcctggcact
     1261 ggcaattcgt ctacaagctg cggggatccc cgtcttactg cttgaacaac gtgataaacc
     1321 cggcggtcgg gcttatgtct acgaggatca ggggtttacc tttgatgcag gcccgacggt
     1381 tatcaccgat cccagtgcca ttgaagaact gtttgcactg gcaggaaaac agttaaaaga
     1441 gtatgtcgaa ctgctgccgg ttacgccgtt ttaccgcctg tgttgggagt cagggaaggt
     1501 ctttaattac gataacgatc aaacccggct cgaagcgcag attcagcagt ttaatccccg
     1561 cgatgtcgaa ggttatcgtc agtttctgga ctattcacgc gcggtgttta aagaaggcta
     1621 tctaaagctc ggtactgtcc cttttttatc gttcagagac atgcttcgcg ccgcacctca
     1681 actggcgaaa ctgcaggcat ggagaagcgt ttacagtaag gttgccagtt acatcgaaga
     1741 tgaacatctg cgccaggcgt tttctttcca ctcgctgttg gtgggcggca atcccttcgc
     1801 cacctcatcc atttatacgt tgatacacgc gctggagcgt gagtggggcg tctggtttcc
     1861 gcgtggcggc accggcgcat tagttcaggg gatgataaag ctgtttcagg atctgggtgg
     1921 cgaagtcgtg ttaaacgcca gagtcagcca tatggaaacg acaggaaaca agattgaagc
     1981 cgtgcattta gaggacggtc gcaggttcct gacgcaagcc gtcgcgtcaa atgcagatgt
     2041 ggttcatacc tatcgcgacc tgttaagcca gcaccctgcc gcggttaagc agtccaacaa
     2101 actgcagact aagcgcatga gtaactctct gtttgtgctc tattttggtt tgaatcacca
     2161 tcatgatcag ctcgcgcatc acacggtttg tttcggcccg cgttaccgcg agctgattga
     2221 cgaaattttt aatcatgatg gcctcgcaga ggacttctca ctttatctgc acgcgccctg
     2281 tgtcacggat tcgtcactgg cgcctgaagg ttgcggcagt tactatgtgt tggcgccggt
     2341 gccgcattta ggcaccgcga acctcgactg gacggttgag gggccaaaac tacgcgaccg
     2401 tatttttgcg taccttgagc agcattacat gcctggctta cggagtcagc tggtcacgca
     2461 ccggatgttt acgccgtttg attttcgcga ccagcttaat gcctatcatg gctcagcctt
     2521 ttctgtggag cccgttctta cccagagcgc ctggtttcgg ccgcataacc gcgataaaac
     2581 cattactaat ctctacctgg tcggcgcagg cacgcatccc ggcgcaggca ttcctggcgt
     2641 catcggctcg gcaaaagcga cagcaggttt gatgctggag gatctgatat gagcttttac
     2701 ccaggagaca gagaatgcaa ccgcattatg atctgattct cgtgggggct ggactcgcga
     2761 atggccttat cgccctgcga cttcagcagc agcaacctga tatgcgtatt ttgcttatcg
     2821 acgccgcacc ccaggcgggc gggaatcata cgtggtcatt tcaccacgat gatttgactg
     2881 agagccaaca tcgttggata gctccgctgg tggttcatca ctggcccgac tatcaggtac
     2941 gctttcccac acgccgtcgt aagctgaaca gcggctactt ttgtattact tctcagcgtt
     3001 tcgctgaggt tttacagcga cagtttggcc cgcacttgtg gatggatacc gcggtcgcag
     3061 aggttaatgc ggaatctgtt cggttgaaaa agggtcaggt tatcggtgcc cgcgcggtga
     3121 ttgacgggcg gggttatgcg gcaaattcag cactgagcgt gggcttccag gcgtttattg
     3181 gccaggaatg gcgattgagt cacccgcatg gtttatcatc tccgattatc atggatgcca
     3241 cggtcgatca gcaaaatggt tatcgcttcg tgtacagcct gccgctctcg ccgaccagat
     3301 tgttaattga agatacgcac tatattgata atgcgacatt agatcctgaa tgcgcgcggc
     3361 aaaatatttg cgactatgcc gcgcaacagg gttggcagct tcagacactg ctgcgagaag
     3421 aacagggcgc cttacccatt actctgtcgg gcaatgccga cgcattctgg cagcagcgcc
     3481 ccctggcctg tagtggatta cgtgccggtc tgttccatcc taccaccggc tattcactgc
     3541 cgctggcggt tgccgtggcc gaccgcctga gtgcacttga tgtctttacg tcggcctcaa
     3601 ttcaccatgc cattacgcat tttgcccgcg agcgctggca gcagcagggc tttttccgca
     3661 tgctgaatcg catgctgttt ttagccggac ccgccgattc acgctggcgg gttatgcagc
     3721 gtttttatgg tttacctgaa gatttaattg cccgttttta tgcgggaaaa ctcacgctga
     3781 ccgatcggct acgtattctg agcggcaagc cgcctgttcc ggtattagca gcattgcaag
     3841 ccattatgac gactcatcgt taagcttcag aggaggaatt aagtaatgag ttttgatatt
     3901 gccaaatacc cgaccctggc actggtcgac tccacccagg agttacgact gttgccgaaa
     3961 gagagtttac cgaaactctg cgacgaactg cgccgctatt tactcgacag cgtgagccgt
     4021 tccagcgggc acttcgcctc cgggctgggc acggtcgaac tgaccgtggc gctgcactat
     4081 gtctacaaca ccccgtttga ccaattgatt tgggatgtgg ggcatcaggc ttatccgcat
     4141 aaaattttga ccggacgccg cgacaaaatc ggcaccatcc gtcagaaagg cggtctgcac
     4201 ccgttcccgt ggcgcggcga aagcgaatat gacgtattaa gcgtcgggca ttcatcaacc
     4261 tccattagtg ccggaattgg tattgcggtt gctgccgaaa aagaaggcaa aaatcgccgc
     4321 accgtctgtg tcattggcga tggcgcgatt accgcaggca tggcgtttga agcgatgaat
     4381 cacgcgggcg atatccgtcc tgatatgctg gtgattctca acgacaatga aatgtcgatt
     4441 tccgaaaatg tcggcgcgct caacaaccat ctggcacagc tgctttccgg taagctttac
     4501 tcttcactgc gcgaaggcgg gaaaaaagtt ttctctggcg tgccgccaat taaagagctg
     4561 ctcaaacgca ccgaagaaca tattaaaggc atggtagtgc ctggcacgtt gtttgaggag
     4621 ctgggcttta actacatcgg cccggtggac ggtcatgatg tgctggggct tatcaccacg
     4681 ctaaagaaca tgcgcgacct gaaaggcccg cagttcctgc atatcatgac caaaaaaggt
     4741 cgtggttatg aaccggcaga aaaagacccg atcactttcc atgccgtgcc taaatttgat
     4801 ccctccagcg gttgtttgcc gaaaagtagc ggcggtttgc cgagctattc aaaaatcttt
     4861 ggcgactggt tgtgcgaaac ggcagcgaaa gacaacaagc tgatggcgat tactccggcg
     4921 atgcgtgaag gttccggcat ggtcgagttt tcacgtaaat tcccggatcg ctacttcgac
     4981 gtggcaattg ccgagcaaca tgcggtgacc tttgctgcgg gtctggcgat tggtgggtac
     5041 aaacccattg tcgcgattta ctccactttc ctgcaacgcg cctatgatca ggtgctgcat
     5101 gacgtggcga ttcaaaagct tccggtcctg ttcgccatcg accgcgcggg cattgttggt
     5161 gctgacggtc aaacccatca gggtgctttt gatctctctt acctgcgctg cataccggaa
     5221 atggtcatta tgaccccgag cgatgaaaac gaatgtcgcc agatgctcta taccggctat
     5281 cactataacg atggcccgtc agcggtgcgc tacccgcgtg gcaacgcggt cggcgtggaa
     5341 ctgacgccgc tggaaaaact accaattggc aaaggcattg tgaagcgtcg tggcgagaaa
     5401 ctggcgatcc ttaactttgg tacgctgatg ccagaagcgg cgaaagtcgc cgaatcgctg
     5461 aacgccacgc tggtcgatat gcgttttgtg aaaccgcttg atgaagcgtt aattctggaa
     5521 atggccgcca gccatgaagc gctggtcacc gtagaagaaa acgccattat gggcggcgca
     5581 ggcagcggcg tgaacgaagt gctgatggcc catcgtaaac cagtacccgt gctgaacatt
     5641 ggcctgccgg acttctttat tccgcaagga actcaggaag aaatgcgcgc cgaactcggc
     5701 ctcgatgccg ctggtatgga agccaaaatc aaggcctggc tggcataagc tttgtgtgag
     5761 gagatgtcga atgagcgcac atgccctgcc caaggcagat ctgaccgcca ccagcctgat
     5821 cgtatcgggc ggcatcatcg ccgcttggct ggccctgcat gtgcatgcgc tgtggtttct
     5881 ggacgcagcg gcgcatccca tcctggcgat cgcaaatttc ctggggctga cctggctgtc
     5941 ggtcggattg ttcatcatcg cgcatgacgc gatgcacggg tcggtggtgc cggggcgtcc
     6001 gcgcgccaat gcggcgatgg gccagcttgt cctgtggctg tatgccggat tttcgtggcg
     6061 caagatgatc gtcaagcaca tggcccatca ccgccatgcc ggaaccgacg acgaccccga
     6121 tttcgaccat ggcggcccgg tccgctggta cgcccgcttc atcggcacct atttcggctg
     6181 gcgcgagggg ctgcttctgc ccgtcatcgt gacggtctat gcgctgatcc ttggggatcg
     6241 ctggatgtac gtggtattct ggccgctgcc gtcgatcctg gcgtcgatcc agctgttcgt
     6301 gttcggcacc tggctgccgc accgccccgg ccacgacgcg ttcccggacc gccacaatgc
     6361 gcggtcgtcg cggatcagcg accccgtgtc gctgctgacc tgttttcact ttggcggtta
     6421 tcatcacgaa caccacctgc acccgacggt gccgtggtgg cgcctgccca gcacccgcac
     6481 caagggcgac accgcataag cttgagctga ggagattttg aatgcaaacg gaacacgtca
     6541 ttttattgaa tgcacaggga gttcccacgg gtacgctgga aaagtatgcc gcacacacgg
     6601 cagacacccg cttacatctc gcgttctcca gttggctgtt taatgccaaa ggacaattat
     6661 tagttacccg ccgcgcactg agcaaaaaag catggcctgg cgtgtggact aactcggttt
     6721 gtgggcaccc acaactggga gaaagcaacg aggacgcagt gatccgccgt tgccgttatg
     6781 agcttggcgt ggaaattacg cctcctgaat ctatctatcc tgactttcgc taccgcgcca
     6841 ccgatccgag tggcattgtg gaaaatgaag tgtgtccggt atttgccgca cgcaccacta
     6901 gtgcgttaca gatcaatgat gatgaagtga tggattatca atggtgtgat ttagcagatg
     6961 tattacacgg tattgatgca acgccgtggg cgttcagtcc gtggatggtg atgcaggcga
     7021 caaatcgcga agccagaaaa cgattatctg catttaccca gcttaaataa gctttgcctc
     7081 aggatttttg aaatgacggt ctgcgcaaaa aaacacgttc atctcactcg cgatgctgcg
     7141 gagcagttac tggctgatat tgatcgacgc cttgatcagt tattgcccgt ggagggagaa
     7201 cgggatgttg tgggtgccgc gatgcgtgaa ggtgcgctgg caccgggaaa acgtattcgc
     7261 cccatgttgc tgttgctgac cgcccgcgat ctgggttgcg ctgtcagcca tgacggatta
     7321 ctggatttgg cctgtgcggt ggaaatggtc cacgcggctt cgctgatcct tgacgatatg
     7381 ccctgcatgg acgatgcgaa gctgcggcgc ggacgcccta ccattcattc tcattacgga
     7441 gagcatgtgg caatactggc ggcggttgcc ttgctgagta aagcctttgg cgtaattgcc
     7501 gatgcagatg gcctcacgcc gctggcaaaa aatcgggcgg tttctgaact gtcaaacgcc
     7561 atcggcatgc aaggattggt tcagggtcag ttcaaggatc tgtctgaagg ggataagccg
     7621 cgcagcgctg aagctatttt gatgacgaat cactttaaaa ccagcacgct gttttgtgcc
     7681 tcgatgcaga tggcctcgat tgttgcgaat gcctccagcg aagcgcgtga ttgcctgcat
     7741 cgtttttcac ttgatcttgg tcaggcattt caactgctgg acgatttgac cgatggcatg
     7801 accgacaccg gtaaggatag caatcaggac gccggtaaat cgacgctggt caatctgtta
     7861 ggcccgaggg cggttgaaga acgtctgaga caacatcttc agcttgccag tgagcatctc
     7921 tctgcggcct gccaacacgg gcacgccact caacatttta ttcaggcctg gtttgacaaa
     7981 aaactcgctg ccgtcagtta agcttgcaag aattcaagct tggagtacgt taattagttg
     8041 tctgttttaa gccccgtgct ctccgccggg gcttttttat taaaaaccac tcaagtggaa
     8101 gacaagggac acgaagtgat ccgtttaaac tatcagtgtt tgacaggata tattggcggg
     8161 taaacctaag agaaaagagc gtttattaga ataatcggat atttaaaagg gcgtgaaaag
     8221 gtttatccgt tcgtccattt gtatgtgcat gccaaccaca gggttcccct cgggagtcag
     8281 ccgtgcggct gcatgaaatc ctggccggtt tgtctgatgc caagctggcg gcctggccgg
     8341 ccagcttggc cgctgaagaa accgagcgcc gccgtctaaa aaggtgatgt gtatttgagt
     8401 aaaacagctt gcgtcatgcg gtcgctgcgt atatgatgcg atgagtaaat aaacaaatac
     8461 gcaaggggaa cgcatgaagg ttatcgctgt acttaaccag aaaggcgggt caggcaagac
     8521 gaccatcgca acccatctag cccgcgccct gcaactcgcc ggggccgatg ttctgttagt
     8581 cgattccgat ccccagggca gtgcccgcga ttgggcggcc gtgcgggaag atcaaccgct
     8641 aaccgttgtc ggcatcgacc gcccgacgat tgaccgcgac gtgaaggcca tcggccggcg
     8701 cgacttcgta gtgatcgacg gagcgcccca ggcggcggac ttggctgtgt ccgcgatcaa
     8761 ggcagccgac ttcgtgctga ttccggtgca gccaagccct tacgacatat gggccaccgc
     8821 cgacctggtg gagctggtta agcagcgcat tgaggtcacg gatggaaggc tacaagcggc
     8881 ctttgtcgtg tcgcgggcga tcaaaggcac gcgcatcggc ggtgaggttg ccgaggcgct
     8941 ggccgggtac gagctgccca ttcttgagtc ccgtatcacg cagcgcgtga gctacccagg
     9001 cactgccgcc gccggcacaa ccgttcttga atcagaaccc gagggcgacg ctgcccgcga
     9061 ggtccaggcg ctggccgctg aaattaaatc aaaactcatt tgagttaatg aggtaaagag
     9121 aaaatgagca aaagcacaaa cacgctaagt gccggccgtc cgagcgcacg cagcagcaag
     9181 gctgcaacgt tggccagcct ggcagacacg ccagccatga agcgggtcaa ctttcagttg
     9241 ccggcggagg atcacaccaa gctgaagatg tacgcggtac gccaaggcaa gaccattacc
     9301 gagctgctat ctgaatacat cgcgcagcta ccagagtaaa tgagcaaatg aataaatgag
     9361 tagatgaatt ttagcggcta aaggaggcgg catggaaaat caagaacaac caggcaccga
     9421 cgccgtggaa tgccccatgt gtggaggaac gggcggttgg ccaggcgtaa gcggctgggt
     9481 tgtctgccgg ccctgcaatg gcactggaac ccccaagccc gaggaatcgg cgtgagcggt
     9541 cgcaaaccat ccggcccggt acaaatcggc gcggcgctgg gtgatgacct ggtggagaag
     9601 ttgaaggccg cgcaggccgc ccagcggcaa cgcatcgagg cagaagcacg ccccggtgaa
     9661 tcgtggcaag cggccgctga tcgaatccgc aaagaatccc ggcaaccgcc ggcagccggt
     9721 gcgtcgtcga ttaggaagcc gcccaagggc gacgagcaac cagatttttt cgttccgatg
     9781 ctctatgacg tgggcacccg cgatagtcgc agcatcatgg acgtggccgt tttccgtctg
     9841 tcgaagcgtg accgacgagc tggcgaggtg atccgctacg agcttccaga cgggcacgta
     9901 gaggtttccg cagggccggc cggcatggcc agtgtgtggg attacgacct ggtactgatg
     9961 gcggtttccc atctaaccga atccatgaac cgataccggg aagggaaggg agacaagccc
    10021 ggccgcgtgt tccgtccaca cgttgcggac gtactcaagt tctgccggcg agccgatggc
    10081 ggaaagcaga aagacgacct ggtagaaacc tgcattcggt taaacaccac gcacgttgcc
    10141 atgcagcgta cgaagaaggc caagaacggc cgcctggtga cggtatccga gggtgaagcc
    10201 ttgattagcc gctacaagat cgtaaagagc gaaaccgggc ggccggagta catcgagatc
    10261 gagctagctg attggatgta ccgcgagatt acagaaggca agaacccgga cgtgctgacg
    10321 gttcaccccg attacttttt gatcgatccc ggcatcggcc gttttctcta ccgcctggca
    10381 cgccgcgccg caggcaaggc agaagccaga tggttgttca agacgatcta cgaacgcagt
    10441 ggcagcgccg gagagttcaa gaagttctgt ttcaccgtgc gcaagctgat cgggtcaaat
    10501 gacctgccgg agtacgattt gaaggaggag gcggggcagg ctggcccgat cctagtcatg
    10561 cgctaccgca acctgatcga gggcgaagca tccgccggtt cctaatgtac ggagcagatg
    10621 ctagggcaaa ttgccctagc aggggaaaaa ggtcgaaaaa gcttctttcc tgtggatagc
    10681 acgtacattg ggaacccaaa gccgtacatt gggaaccgga acccgtacat tgggaaccca
    10741 aagccgtaca ttgggaaccg gtcacacatg taagtgactg atataaaaga gaaaaaaggc
    10801 gatttttccg cctaaaactc tttaaaactt attaaaactc ttaaaacccg cctggcctgt
    10861 gcataactgt ctggccagcg cacagccgaa cagctgcaaa aagcgcccac atcaaggctc
    10921 cgagtgcgcg gaacccctat ttgtttattt ttctaaatac attcaaatat gtatccgctc
    10981 atgagacaat aaccctgata aatgcttcaa taatattgaa aaaggaagag tatggctaaa
    11041 atgagaatat caccggaatt gaaaaaactg atcgaaaaat accgctgcgt aaaagatacg
    11101 gaaggaatgt ctcctgctaa ggtatataag ctggtgggag aaaatgaaaa cctatattta
    11161 aaaatgacgg acagccggta taaagggacc acctatgatg tggaacggga aaaggacatg
    11221 atgctatggc tggaaggaaa gctgcctgtt ccaaaggtcc tgcactttga acggcatgat
    11281 ggctggagca atctgctcat gagtgaggcc gatggcgtcc tttgctcgga agagtatgaa
    11341 gatgaacaaa gccctgaaaa gattatcgag ctgtatgcgg agtgcatcag gctctttcac
    11401 tccatcgaca tatcggattg tccctatacg aatagcttag acagccgctt agccgaattg
    11461 gattacttac tgaataacga tctggccgat gtggattgcg aaaactggga agaggacact
    11521 ccatttaaag atccgcgcga gctgtatgat tttttaaaga cggaaaagcc cgaagaggaa
    11581 cttgtctttt cccacggcga cctgggagac agcaacatct ttgtgaaaga tggcaaagta
    11641 agtggcttta ttgatcttgg gagaagcggc agggcggaca agtggtatga cattgccttc
    11701 tgcgtccggt cgctcaggga ggatatcggg gaagaacagt atgtcgagct attttttgac
    11761 ttactgggga tcaagcctga ttgggagaaa ataaaatatt atattttact ggatgaattg
    11821 ttttagctgt cagaccaagt ttactcatat atactttaga ttgatttaaa acttcatttt
    11881 taatttaaaa ggatctaggt gaagatcctt tttgataatc tcatgaccaa aatcccttaa
    11941 cgtgagtttt cgttccactg agcgtcagac cccgtagaaa agatcaaagg atcttcttga
    12001 gatccttttt ttctgcgcgt aatctgctgc ttgcaaacaa aaaaaccacc gctaccagcg
    12061 gtggtttgtt tgccggatca agagctacca actctttttc cgaaggtaac tggcttcagc
    12121 agagcgcaga taccaaatac tgttcttcta gtgtagccgt agttaggcca ccacttcaag
    12181 aactctgtag caccgcctac atacctcgct ctgctaatcc tgttaccagt ggctgctgcc
    12241 agtggcgata agtcgtgtct taccgggttg gactcaagac gatagttacc ggataaggcg
    12301 cagcggtcgg gctgaacggg gggttcgtgc acacagccca gcttggagcg aacgacctac
    12361 accgaactga gatacctaca gcgtgagcta tgagaaagcg ccacgcttcc cgaagggaga
    12421 aaggcggaca ggtatccggt aagcggcagg gtcggaacag gagagcgcac gagggagctt
    12481 ccagggggaa acgcctggta tctttatagt cctgtcgggt ttcgccacct ctgacttgag
    12541 cgtcgatttt tgtgatgctc gtcagggggg cggagcctat ggaaaaacgc cagcaacgcg
    12601 gcctttttac ggttcctgct cggatctgtt ggaccggaca gtagtcatgg ttgatgggct
    12661 gcctgtatcg agtggtgatt ttgtgccgag ctgccggtcg gggagctgtt ggctggctgg
    12721 tggcaggata tattgtggtg taaacaaatt gacgcttaga caacttaata acacattgcg
    12781 gacgttttta atgtactggg gtt
//
