# Supplementary material for: Developing a Molecular Toolkit to ENABLE all to apply CRISPR/Cas9-based Gene Editing in planta
Source: bioRxiv preprint, doi:10.1101/2025.11.09.687425, version 2 (2025-11-13)
Supplement: Supplementary File 1 - Vector Sequences [file 687425_file03.zip › Vector sequences/Final vectors of the ENABLE toolkit/pGMF4.gb]

LOCUS       pGMF4                  10327 bp    DNA     circular UNA 09-JUL-2025
DEFINITION  Level1 AtUBI10p::SpCas9 (Arabidopsis optimized):pea3At (Position
            2).
ACCESSION   urn.local...q3-je0751q
VERSION     urn.local...q3-je0751q
KEYWORDS    .
SOURCE      
  ORGANISM  .
FEATURES             Location/Qualifiers
     promoter        34..1360
                     /modified_by="hahnf"
                     /label="UBIQUITIN10 promoter + 5'UTR (Arabidopsis
                     thaliana)"
     CDS             1362..5498
                     /modified_by="hahnf"
                     /label="SpCas9 (Arabidopsis optimized)"
     sig_peptide     5478..5498
                     /created_by="hahnf"
                     /label="SV40 NLS"
     Stop_codon      5499..5501
                     /created_by="hahnf"
                     /modified_by="hahnf"
                     /label="Stop"
     terminator      5508..5976
                     /created_by="hahnf"
                     /label="Pea 3A terminator"
     Misc._feature   complement(6016..6143)
                     /label="RB short"
     primer_bind     complement(6130..6155)
                     /%GC="53.8"
                     /Hairpin_Tm="54.9"
                     /Self_Dimer_Tm="21.4"
                     /Tm="66.5"
                     /annotation_group="12146971137953002ebfded0-f7b6-4923-bcb5
                     -f2f43c8c7fb7"
                     /created_by="primer3"
                     /Sequence="GAACCCTGTGGTTGGCATGCACATAC"
                     /Mismatches=0
                     /#_Local_Off-target_Sites=0
                     /Local_Off-target="pGMF4"
                     /label="GMF001"
     rep_origin      complement(7679..8293)
                     /modified_by="hahnf"
                     /Transferred_From="pFH13, pFH14, pFH15, pFH16, pFH17,
                     pFH18 , pFH19, pFH20, pFH21, pFH22, pFH32, pFH45, pFH46,
                     pFH47, pFH48, pFH55 , pFH76, pFH77, pFH78, pFH79, pFH91 ,
                     pFH92"
                     /Transferred_Similarity="99.84%"
                     /label="rep (pMB1)"
     CDS             complement(8456..9313)
                     /label="AmpR"
     Misc._feature   10158..10305
                     /label="LB"
     primer_bind     10224..10247
                     /%GC="50.0"
                     /Hairpin_Tm="None"
                     /Self_Dimer_Tm="None"
                     /Tm="61.3"
                     /annotation_group="1214697187846900c5e42a86-dd99-4850-95bb
                     -5bac2ab8cc45"
                     /created_by="primer3"
                     /Sequence="CTGGTGGCAGGATATATTGTGGTG"
                     /Mismatches=0
                     /#_Local_Off-target_Sites=0
                     /Local_Off-target="pGMF4"
                     /label="GMF002"
ORIGIN      
        1 tctgtgaaga caagcaagaa ttcaagcttg gaggtcgagc tgcaggtcaa cggatcagga
       61 tattcttgtt taagatgttg aactctatgg aggtttgtat gaactgatga tctaggaccg
      121 gataagttcc cttcttcata gcgaacttat tcaaagaatg ttttgtgtat cattcttgtt
      181 acattgttat taatgaaaaa atattattgg tcattggact gaacacgagt gttaaatatg
      241 gaccaggccc caaataagat ccattgatat atgaattaaa taacaagaat aaatcgagtc
      301 accaaaccac ttgccttttt taacgagact tgttcaccaa cttgatacaa aagtcattat
      361 cctatgcaaa tcaataatca tacaaaaata tccaataaca ctaaaaaatt aaaagaaatg
      421 gataatttca caatatgtta tacgataaag aagttacttt tccaagaaat tcactgattt
      481 tataagccca cttgcattag ataaatggca aaaaaaaaca aaaaggaaaa gaaataaagc
      541 acgaagaatt ctagaaaata cgaaatacgc ttcaatgcag tgggacccac ggttcaatta
      601 ttgccaattt tcagctccac cgtatattta aaaaataaaa cgataatgct aaaaaaatat
      661 aaatcgtaac gatcgttaaa tctcaacggc tggatcttat gacgaccgtt agaaattgtg
      721 gttgtcgacg agtcagtaat aaacggcgtc aaagtggttg cagccggcac acacgagtcg
      781 tgtttatcaa ctcaaagcac aaatactttt cctcaaccta aaaataaggc aattagccaa
      841 aaacaacttt gcgtgtaaac aacgctcaat acacgtgtca ttttattatt agctattgct
      901 tcaccgcctt agctttctcg tgacctagtc gtcctcgtct tttcttcttc ttcttctata
      961 aaacaatacc caaagagctc ttcttcttca caattcagat ttcaatttct caaaatctta
     1021 aaaactttct ctcaattctc tctaccgtga tcaaggtaaa tttctgtgtt ccttattctc
     1081 tcaaaatctt cgattttgtt ttcgttcgat cccaatttcg tatatgttct ttggtttaga
     1141 ttctgttaat cttagatcga acacgatttt ctgggtttga tcgttagata tcatcttaat
     1201 tctcgattag ggtttcatag atatcatccg atttgttcaa ataatttgag ttttgtcgaa
     1261 taattactct tcgatttgtg atttctatct agatctggtg ttagtttcta gtttgtgcga
     1321 tcgaatttgt cgattaatct gagtttttct gattaacagg aatggataag aagtactcta
     1381 tcggactcga tatcggaact aactctgtgg gatgggctgt gatcaccgat gagtacaagg
     1441 tgccatctaa gaagttcaag gttctcggaa acaccgatag gcactctatc aagaaaaacc
     1501 ttatcggtgc tctcctcttc gattctggtg aaactgctga ggctaccaga ctcaagagaa
     1561 ccgctagaag aaggtacacc agaagaaaga acaggatctg ctacctccaa gagatcttct
     1621 ctaacgagat ggctaaagtg gatgattcat tcttccacag gctcgaagag tcattcctcg
     1681 tggaagaaga taagaagcac gagaggcacc ctatcttcgg aaacatcgtt gatgaggtgg
     1741 cataccacga gaagtaccct actatctacc acctcagaaa gaagctcgtt gattctactg
     1801 ataaggctga tctcaggctc atctacctcg ctctcgctca catgatcaag ttcagaggac
     1861 acttcctcat cgagggtgat ctcaaccctg ataactctga tgtggataag ttgttcatcc
     1921 agctcgtgca gacctacaac cagcttttcg aagagaaccc tatcaacgct tcaggtgtgg
     1981 atgctaaggc tatcctctct gctaggctct ctaagtcaag aaggcttgag aacctcattg
     2041 ctcagctccc tggtgagaag aagaacggac ttttcggaaa cttgatcgct ctctctctcg
     2101 gactcacccc taacttcaag tctaacttcg atctcgctga ggatgcaaag ctccagctct
     2161 caaaggatac ctacgatgat gatctcgata acctcctcgc tcagatcgga gatcagtacg
     2221 ctgatttgtt cctcgctgct aagaacctct ctgatgctat cctcctcagt gatatcctca
     2281 gagtgaacac cgagatcacc aaggctccac tctcagcttc tatgatcaag agatacgatg
     2341 agcaccacca ggatctcaca cttctcaagg ctcttgttag acagcagctc ccagagaagt
     2401 acaaagagat tttcttcgat cagtctaaga acggatacgc tggttacatc gatggtggtg
     2461 catctcaaga agagttctac aagttcatca agcctatcct cgagaagatg gatggaaccg
     2521 aggaactcct cgtgaagctc aatagagagg atcttctcag aaagcagagg accttcgata
     2581 acggatctat ccctcatcag atccacctcg gagagttgca cgctatcctt agaaggcaag
     2641 aggatttcta cccattcctc aaggataaca gggaaaagat tgagaagatt ctcaccttca
     2701 gaatccctta ctacgtggga cctctcgcta gaggaaactc aagattcgct tggatgacca
     2761 gaaagtctga ggaaaccatc accccttgga acttcgaaga ggtggtggat aagggtgcta
     2821 gtgctcagtc tttcatcgag aggatgacca acttcgataa gaaccttcca aacgagaagg
     2881 tgctccctaa gcactctttg ctctacgagt acttcaccgt gtacaacgag ttgaccaagg
     2941 ttaagtacgt gaccgaggga atgaggaagc ctgctttttt gtcaggtgag caaaagaagg
     3001 ctatcgttga tctcttgttc aagaccaaca gaaaggtgac cgtgaagcag ctcaaagagg
     3061 attacttcaa gaaaatcgag tgcttcgatt cagttgagat ttctggtgtt gaggataggt
     3121 tcaacgcatc tctcggaacc taccacgatc tcctcaagat cattaaggat aaggatttct
     3181 tggataacga ggaaaacgag gatatcttgg aggatatcgt tcttaccctc accctctttg
     3241 aagatagaga gatgattgaa gaaaggctca agacctacgc tcatctcttc gatgataagg
     3301 tgatgaagca gttgaagaga agaagataca ctggttgggg aaggctctca agaaagctca
     3361 ttaacggaat cagggataag cagtctggaa agacaatcct tgatttcctc aagtctgatg
     3421 gattcgctaa cagaaacttc atgcagctca tccacgatga ttctctcacc tttaaagagg
     3481 atatccagaa ggctcaggtt tcaggacagg gtgatagtct ccatgagcat atcgctaacc
     3541 tcgctggatc tcctgcaatc aagaagggaa tcctccagac tgtgaaggtt gtggatgagt
     3601 tggtgaaggt gatgggaagg cataagcctg agaacatcgt gatcgaaatg gctagagaga
     3661 accagaccac tcagaaggga cagaagaact ctagggaaag gatgaagagg atcgaggaag
     3721 gtatcaaaga gcttggatct cagatcctca aagagcaccc tgttgagaac actcagctcc
     3781 agaatgagaa gctctacctc tactacctcc agaacggaag ggatatgtat gtggatcaag
     3841 agttggatat caacaggctc tctgattacg atgttgatca tatcgtgcca cagtcattct
     3901 tgaaggatga ttctatcgat aacaaggtgc tcaccaggtc tgataagaac aggggtaaga
     3961 gtgataacgt gccaagtgaa gaggttgtga agaaaatgaa gaactattgg aggcagctcc
     4021 tcaacgctaa gctcatcact cagagaaagt tcgataactt gactaaggct gagaggggag
     4081 gactctctga attggataag gcaggattca tcaagaggca gcttgtggaa accaggcaga
     4141 tcactaagca cgttgcacag atcctcgatt ctaggatgaa caccaagtac gatgagaacg
     4201 ataagttgat cagggaagtg aaggttatca ccctcaagtc aaagctcgtg tctgatttca
     4261 gaaaggattt ccaattctac aaggtgaggg aaatcaacaa ctaccaccac gctcacgatg
     4321 cttaccttaa cgctgttgtt ggaaccgctc tcatcaagaa gtatcctaag ctcgagtcag
     4381 agttcgtgta cggtgattac aaggtgtacg atgtgaggaa gatgatcgct aagtctgagc
     4441 aagagatcgg aaaggctacc gctaagtatt tcttctactc taacatcatg aatttcttca
     4501 agaccgagat taccctcgct aacggtgaga tcagaaagag gccactcatc gagacaaacg
     4561 gtgaaacagg tgagatcgtg tgggataagg gaagggattt cgctaccgtt agaaaggtgc
     4621 tctctatgcc acaggtgaac atcgttaaga aaaccgaggt gcagaccggt ggattctcta
     4681 aagagtctat cctccctaag aggaactctg ataagctcat tgctaggaag aaggattggg
     4741 accctaagaa atacggtggt ttcgattctc ctaccgtggc ttactctgtt ctcgttgtgg
     4801 ctaaggttga gaagggaaag agtaagaagc tcaagtctgt taaggaactt ctcggaatca
     4861 ctatcatgga aaggtcatct ttcgagaaga acccaatcga tttcctcgag gctaagggat
     4921 acaaagaggt taagaaggat ctcatcatca agctcccaaa gtactcactc ttcgaactcg
     4981 agaacggtag aaagaggatg ctcgcttctg ctggtgagct tcaaaaggga aacgagcttg
     5041 ctctcccatc taagtacgtt aactttcttt acctcgcttc tcactacgag aagttgaagg
     5101 gatctccaga agataacgag cagaagcaac ttttcgttga gcagcacaag cactacttgg
     5161 atgagatcat cgagcagatc tctgagttct ctaaaagggt gatcctcgct gatgcaaacc
     5221 tcgataaggt gttgtctgct tacaacaagc acagagataa gcctatcagg gaacaggcag
     5281 agaacatcat ccatctcttc acccttacca acctcggtgc tcctgctgct ttcaagtact
     5341 tcgatacaac catcgatagg aagagataca cctctaccaa agaagtgctc gatgctaccc
     5401 tcatccatca gtctatcact ggactctacg agactaggat cgatctctca cagctcggtg
     5461 gtgattcaag ggctgatcct aagaagaaga ggaaggtttg agctttccag gcctcccagc
     5521 tttcgtccgt atcatcggtt tcgacaacgt tcgtcaagtt caatgcatca gtttcattgc
     5581 ccacacacca gaatcctact aagtttgagt attatggcat tggaaaagct gttttcttct
     5641 atcatttgtt ctgcttgtaa tttactgtgt tctttcagtt tttgttttcg gacatcaaaa
     5701 tgcaaatgga tggataagag ttaataaatg atatggtcct tttgttcatt ctcaaattat
     5761 tattatctgt tgtttttact ttaatgggtt gaatttaagt aagaaaggaa ctaacagtgt
     5821 gatattaagg tgcaatgtta gacatataaa acagtctttc acctctcttt ggttatgtct
     5881 tgaattggtt tgtttcttca cttatctgtg taatcaagtt tactatgagt ctatgatcaa
     5941 gtaattatgc aatcaagtta agtacagtat aggcttgagc tccccgctac tattgtcttc
     6001 tgcacgaagt ggtttaaact atcagtgttt gacaggatat attggcgggt aaacctaaga
     6061 gaaaagagcg tttattagaa taatcggata tttaaaaggg cgtgaaaagg tttatccgtt
     6121 cgtccatttg tatgtgcatg ccaaccacag ggttccccag atcaggcgct ggctgctgaa
     6181 cccccagccg gaactgaccc cacaaggccc tagcgtttgc aatgcaccag gtcatcattg
     6241 acccaggcgt gttccaccag gccgctgcct cgcaactctt cgcaggcttc gccgacctgc
     6301 tcgcgccact tcttcacgcg ggtggaatcc gatccgcaca tgaggcggaa ggtttccagc
     6361 ttgagcgggt acggctcccg gtgcgagctg aaatagtcga acatccgtcg ggccgtcggc
     6421 gacagcttgc ggtacttctc ccatatgaat ttcgtgtagt ggtcgccagc aaacagcacg
     6481 acgatttcct cgtcgatcag gacctggcaa cgggacgttt tcttgccacg gtccaggacg
     6541 cggaagcggt gcagcagcga caccgattcc aggtgcccaa cgcggtcgga cgtgaagccc
     6601 atcgccgtcg cctgtaggcg cgacaggcat tcctcggcct tcgtgtaata ccggccattg
     6661 atcgaccagc ccaggtcctg gcaaagctcg tagaacgtga aggtgatcgg ctcgccgata
     6721 ggggtgcgct tcgcgtactc caacacctgc tgccacacca gttcgtcatc gtcggcccgc
     6781 agctcgacgc cggtgtaggt gatcttcacg tccttgttga cgtggaaaat gaccttgttt
     6841 tgcagcgcct cgcgcgggat tttcttgttg cgcgtggtga acagggcaga gcgggccgtg
     6901 tcgtttggca tcgctcgcat cgtgtccggc cacggcgcaa tatcgaacaa ggaaagctgc
     6961 atttccttga tctgctgctt cgtgtgtttc agcaacgcgg cctgcttggc ctcgctgacc
     7021 tgttttgcca ggtcctcgcc ggcggttttt cgcttcttgg tcgtcatagt tcctcgcgtg
     7081 tcgatggtca tcgacttcgc caaacctgcc gcctcctgtt caagacgacg cgaacgctcc
     7141 acggcggccg atggcgcggg cagggcaggg ggagccagtt gcacgctgtc gcgctcgatc
     7201 ttggccgtag cttgctggac catcgagccg acggactgga aggtttcgcg gggcgcacgc
     7261 atgacggtgc ggcttgcgat ggtttcggca tcctcggcgg aaaaccccgc gtcgatcagt
     7321 tcttgcctgt atgccttccg gtcaaacgtc cgattcattc accctccttg cgggattgcc
     7381 ccgactcacg ccggggcaat gtgcccttat tcctgatttg acccgcctgg tgccttggtg
     7441 tccagataat ccaccttatc ggcaatgaag tcggtcccgt agaccgtctg gccgtccttc
     7501 tcgtacttgg tattccgaat cttgccctgc acgaatacca gcgacccctt gcccaaatac
     7561 ttgccgtggg cctcggcctg agagccaaaa cacttgatgc ggaagaagtc ggtgcgctcc
     7621 tgcttgtcgc cggcatcgtt gcgccacatc taggatctgc caggaaccgt aaaaaggccg
     7681 cgttgctggc gtttttccat aggctccgcc cccctgacga gcatcacaaa aatcgacgct
     7741 caagtcagag gtggcgaaac ccgacaggac tataaagata ccaggcgttt ccccctggaa
     7801 gctccctcgt gcgctctcct gttccgaccc tgccgcttac cggatacctg tccgcctttc
     7861 tcccttcggg aagcgtggcg ctttctcata gctcacgctg taggtatctc agttcggtgt
     7921 aggtcgttcg ctccaagctg ggctgtgtgc acgaaccccc cgttcagccc gaccgctgcg
     7981 ccttatccgg taactatcgt cttgagtcca acccggtaag acacgactta tcgccactgg
     8041 cagcagccac tggtaacagg attagcagag cgaggtatgt aggcggtgct acagagttct
     8101 tgaagtggtg gcctaactac ggctacacta gaagaacagt atttggtatc tgcgctctgc
     8161 tgaagccagt taccttcgga aaaagagttg gtagctcttg atccggcaaa caaaccaccg
     8221 ctggtagcgg tggttttttt gtttgcaagc agcagattac gcgcagaaaa aaaggatctc
     8281 aagaagatcc tttgatcttt tctacggggt ctgacgctca gtggaacgaa aactcacgtt
     8341 aagggatttt ggtcatgaga ttatcaaaaa ggatcttcac ctagatcctt ttaaattaaa
     8401 aatgaagttt taaatcaatc taaagtatat atgagtaaac ttggtctgac agttaccaat
     8461 gcttaatcag tgaggcacct atctcagcga tctgtctatt tcgttcatcc atagttgcct
     8521 gactccccgt cgtgtagata actacgatac gggagggctt accatctggc cccagtgctg
     8581 caatgatacc gcgagaacca cgctcaccgg ctccagattt atcagcaata aaccagccag
     8641 ccggaagggc cgagcgcaga agtggtcctg caactttatc cgcctccatc cagtctatta
     8701 attgttgccg ggaagctaga gtaagtagtt cgccagttaa tagtttgcgc aacgttgttg
     8761 ccattgctac aggcatcgtg gtgtcacgct cgtcgtttgg tatggcttca ttcagctccg
     8821 gttcccaacg atcaaggcga gttacatgat cccccatgtt gtgcaaaaaa gcggttagct
     8881 ccttcggtcc tccgatcgtt gtcagaagta agttggccgc agtgttatca ctcatggtta
     8941 tggcagcact gcataattct cttactgtca tgccatccgt aagatgcttt tctgtgactg
     9001 gtgagtactc aaccaagtca ttctgagaat agtgtatgcg gcgaccgagt tgctcttgcc
     9061 cggcgtcaat acgggataat accgcgccac atagcagaac tttaaaagtg ctcatcattg
     9121 gaaaacgttc ttcggggcga aaactctcaa ggatcttacc gctgttgaga tccagttcga
     9181 tgtaacccac tcgtgcaccc aactgatctt cagcatcttt tactttcacc agcgtttctg
     9241 ggtgagcaaa aacaggaagg caaaatgccg caaaaaaggg aataagggcg acacggaaat
     9301 gttgaatact catactcttc ctttttcaat attattgaag catttatcaa ggttattgtc
     9361 tcatgagcgg atacatattt gaatgtattt agaaaaataa acaaataggg gttccgcgca
     9421 cgaattggcc agcgctgcca tttttggggt gaggccgttc gcggccgagg ggcgcagccc
     9481 ctggggggat gggaggcccg cgttagcggg ccgggagggt tcgagaaggg ggggcacccc
     9541 ccttcggcgt gcgcggtcac gcgcacaggg cgcagccctg gttaaaaaca aggtttataa
     9601 atattggttt aaaagcaggt taaaagacag gttagcggtg gccgaaaaac gggcggaaac
     9661 ccttgcaaat gctggatttt ctgcctgtgg acagcccctc aaatgtcaat aggtgcgccc
     9721 ctcatctgtc agcactctgc ccctcaagtg tcaaggatcg cgcccctcat ctgtcagtag
     9781 tcgcgcccct caagtgtcaa taccgcaggg cacttatccc caggcttgtc cacatcatct
     9841 gtgggaaact cgcgtaaaat caggcgtttt cgccgatttg cgaggctggc cagctccacg
     9901 tcgccggccg aaatcgagcc tgcccctcat ctgtcaacgc cgcgccgggt gagtcggccc
     9961 ctcaagtgtc aacgtccgcc cctcatctgt cagtgagggc caagttttcc gcgaggtatc
    10021 cacaacgccg gcggccgcgg tgtctcgcac acggcttcga cggcgtttct ggcgcgtttg
    10081 cagggccata gacggccgcc agcccagcgg cgagggcaac cagcccggtg agcgtcgcaa
    10141 aggagatcct gatctgactg atgggctgcc tgtatcgagt ggtgattttg tgccgagctg
    10201 ccggtcgggg agctgttggc tggctggtgg caggatatat tgtggtgtaa acaaattgac
    10261 gcttagacaa cttaataaca cattgcggac gtttttaatg tactggggtg gatgcagtgg
    10321 gccccac
//
