# Supplementary material for: Developing a Molecular Toolkit to ENABLE all to apply CRISPR/Cas9-based Gene Editing in planta
Source: bioRxiv preprint, doi:10.1101/2025.11.09.687425, version 2 (2025-11-13)
Supplement: Supplementary File 1 - Vector Sequences [file 687425_file03.zip › Vector sequences/Final vectors of the ENABLE toolkit/pGMF5.gb]

LOCUS       pGMF5                   7225 bp    DNA     circular UNA 09-JUL-2025
DEFINITION  Level1 35Sp::HPTII:35St based on pICSL11059 .
ACCESSION   urn.local...f-c2iltpe
VERSION     urn.local...f-c2iltpe
KEYWORDS    .
SOURCE      
  ORGANISM  .
COMMENT     This file is created by Vector NTI http://www.invitrogen.com/.
FEATURES             Location/Qualifiers
     promoter        5..1342
                     /vntifkey=29
                     /modified_by="Florian"
                     /label="Promoter, 35S (Cauliflower Mosaic Virus)"
     5'_UTR          1359..1420
                     /vntifkey=52
                     /modified_by="Florian"
                     /label="TMV Omega"
     CDS             join(1430..1768,1959..2645)
                     /vntifkey=4
                     /modified_by="Florian"
                     /label="CDS hygromycin phophotransferase II (Escherichia
                     coli)"
     Intron          1769..1958
                     /vntifkey=15
                     /label="Intron_1"
     terminator      2650..2853
                     /vntifkey=43
                     /modified_by="Florian"
                     /label="3' untranslated region and terminator, 35S
                     (Cauliflower Mosaic Virus)"
     primer_bind     2710..2729
                     /%GC="40.0"
                     /Hairpin_Tm="None"
                     /Self_Dimer_Tm="None"
                     /Tm="51.2"
                     /annotation_group="1214697635469400449eed46-1892-45f5-9415
                     -68f4d3adfd51"
                     /created_by="primer3"
                     /Sequence="AGATAAGGGAATTAGGGTTC"
                     /Mismatches=0
                     /#_Local_Off-target_Sites=0
                     /Local_Off-target="pGMF5"
                     /label="GMF003"
     Misc._feature   complement(2885..3012)
                     /vntifkey=21
                     /note="Unknown feature type:Misc._feature"
                     /label="RB short"
     primer_bind     complement(2999..3024)
                     /%GC="53.8"
                     /Hairpin_Tm="54.9"
                     /Self_Dimer_Tm="21.4"
                     /Tm="66.5"
                     /annotation_group="12146974609717000cf3d874-947c-43eb-9757
                     -c8ce8530ed59"
                     /created_by="primer3"
                     /Sequence="GAACCCTGTGGTTGGCATGCACATAC"
                     /Mismatches=0
                     /#_Local_Off-target_Sites=0
                     /Local_Off-target="pGMF5"
                     /label="GMF001"
     Origin          complement(3036..4517)
                     /vntifkey=21
                     /note="Unknown feature type:Origin"
                     /label="RK2"
     rep_origin      complement(4548..5162)
                     /modified_by="hahnf"
                     /X-Transferred_From="pFH13, pFH14, pFH15, pFH16, pFH17,
                     pFH18 , pFH19, pFH20, pFH21, pFH22, pFH32, pFH45, pFH46,
                     pFH47, pFH48, pFH55 , pFH76, pFH77, pFH78, pFH79, pFH91 ,
                     pFH92"
                     /X-Transferred_Similarity="99.84%"
                     /note="Derived using Geneious Prime 2021.0.3 'Annotate
                     from Database' based on nucleotide similarity"
                     /Transferred_From="pFH52"
                     /Transferred_Similarity="100.00%"
                     /Primary_Match="100.00%; Adjusted-Interval-0:0/0; rep
                     (pMB1) (<a href=""urn:local:.:w-c2ilwp9"">pFH52</a>)"
                     /Alternative_Match="100.00%; Adjusted-Interval-0:0/0; rep
                     (pMB1) (<a href=""urn:local:.:7jz-d1yz8pq"">pFH52
                     2x35Sp::SpCas9:NOSt</a>)"
                     /Alternative_Match="100.00%; Adjusted-Interval-0:0/0; rep
                     - pMB1 (<a href=""urn:local:.:7jv-d1yz8b0"">pICSL4723 L2
                     backbone</a>)"
                     /Alternative_Match="100.00%; Adjusted-Interval-0:-11/15;
                     ColE1 (<a href=""urn:local:.:5d-c2iy4z2"">L1_target2 in
                     pTwist Amp High Copy - fake primer PDS target2</a>)"
                     /Alternative_Match="100.00%; Adjusted-Interval-0:-11/15;
                     ColE1 (<a href=""urn:local:.:1f-c2incxl"">L1_target2 in
                     pTwist Amp High Copy</a>)"
                     /Alternative_Match="100.00%; Adjusted-Interval-0:-11/15;
                     ColE1 (<a href=""urn:local:.:1b-c2incxi"">L1_target1 in
                     pTwist Amp High Copy</a>)"
                     /Alternative_Match="100.00%; Adjusted-Interval-0:-11/15;
                     ColE1 (<a href=""urn:local:.:52-c2iy3lf"">L1_target1 in
                     pTwist Amp High Copy - fake primer PDS target1</a>)"
                     /Alternative_Match="100.00%; Adjusted-Interval-0:-11/15;
                     ori (<a href=""urn:local:.:17-c2in4sl"">pTwist Amp High
                     Copy</a>)"
                     /label="rep (pMB1)"
     CDS             complement(5325..6182)
                     /vntifkey=4
                     /modified_by="Florian"
                     /label="Ampicillin"
     promoter        complement(6183..6287)
                     /gene="bla"
                     /note="Derived using Geneious Prime 2024.0.7 'Annotate
                     from Database' based on nucleotide similarity"
                     /Transferred_From="pAGM51323"
                     /Transferred_Similarity="100.00%"
                     /Primary_Match="100.00%; Adjusted-Interval-0:0/0; AmpR
                     promoter (<a
                     href=""urn:local:.:12-ihwebp0"">pAGM51323</a>)"
                     /Alternative_Match="100.00%; Adjusted-Interval-0:0/0; AmpR
                     promoter (<a href=""urn:local:.:16-ihwey0g"">CasD Level 1
                     P2 OsUbiP:Cas9:NosT</a>)"
                     /Alternative_Match="100.00%; Adjusted-Interval-0:0/0; AmpR
                     promoter (<a
                     href=""urn:local:.:x-ihwbnpt"">pEPQD1CB0001</a>)"
                     /Alternative_Match="99.05%; Adjusted-Interval-0:0/0; AmpR
                     promoter (<a href=""urn:local:.:17-c2in4sl"">pTwist Amp
                     High Copy</a>)"
                     /Alternative_Match="99.05%; Adjusted-Interval-0:0/0; AmpR
                     promoter (<a
                     href=""urn:local:.:12-inuhtxy"">pGMF002a</a>)"
                     /Alternative_Match="99.05%; Adjusted-Interval-0:0/0; AmpR
                     promoter (<a href=""urn:local:.:1z-ce2zb9d"">pBRIDT</a>)"
                     /Alternative_Match="99.05%; Adjusted-Interval-0:0/0; amp
                     (<a href=""urn:local:.:52-c2iy3lf"">L1_target1 in pTwist
                     Amp High Copy - fake primer PDS target1</a>)"
                     /Alternative_Match="99.05%; Adjusted-Interval-0:0/0; amp
                     (<a href=""urn:local:.:5d-c2iy4z2"">L1_target2 in pTwist
                     Amp High Copy - fake primer PDS target2</a>)"
                     /Alternative_Match="99.05%; Adjusted-Interval-0:0/0; amp
                     (<a href=""urn:local:.:1b-c2incxi"">L1_target1 in pTwist
                     Amp High Copy</a>)"
                     /Alternative_Match="99.05%; Adjusted-Interval-0:0/0; amp
                     (<a href=""urn:local:.:1f-c2incxl"">L1_target2 in pTwist
                     Amp High Copy</a>)"
                     /label="AmpR promoter"
     Misc._feature   7027..7174
                     /vntifkey=21
                     /note="Unknown feature type:Misc._feature"
                     /label="LB"
     primer_bind     7093..7116
                     /%GC="50.0"
                     /Hairpin_Tm="None"
                     /Self_Dimer_Tm="None"
                     /Tm="61.3"
                     /annotation_group="1214697566976900063be926-af51-46c8-97e8
                     -4e435c2b3648"
                     /created_by="primer3"
                     /Sequence="CTGGTGGCAGGATATATTGTGGTG"
                     /Mismatches=0
                     /#_Local_Off-target_Sites=0
                     /Local_Off-target="pGMF5"
                     /label="GMF002"
ORIGIN      
        1 ggaggaattc caatcccaca aaaatctgag cttaacagca cagttgctcc tctcagagca
       61 gaatcgggta ttcaacaccc tcatatcaac tactacgttg tgtataacgg tccacatgcc
      121 ggtatatacg atgactgggg ttgtacaaag gcggcaacaa acggcgttcc cggagttgca
      181 cacaagaaat ttgccactat tacagaggca agagcagcag ctgacgcgta cacaacaagt
      241 cagcaaacag acaggttgaa cttcatcccc aaaggagaag ctcaactcaa gcccaagagc
      301 tttgctaagg ccctaacaag cccaccaaag caaaaagccc actggctcac gctaggaacc
      361 aaaaggccca gcagtgatcc agccccaaaa gagatctcct ttgccccgga gattacaatg
      421 gacgatttcc tctatcttta cgatctagga aggaagttcg aaggtgaagg tgacgacact
      481 atgttcacca ctgataatga gaaggttagc ctcttcaatt tcagaaagaa tgctgaccca
      541 cagatggtta gagaggccta cgcagcaagt ctcatcaaga cgatctaccc gagtaacaat
      601 ctccaggaga tcaaatacct tcccaagaag gttaaagatg cagtcaaaag attcaggact
      661 aattgcatca agaacacaga gaaagacata tttctcaaga tcagaagtac tattccagta
      721 tggacgattc aaggcttgct tcataaacca aggcaagtaa tagagattgg agtctctaaa
      781 aaggtagttc ctactgaatc taaggccatg catggagtct aagattcaaa tcgaggatct
      841 aacagaactc gccgtcaaga ctggcgaaca gttcatacag agtcttttac gactcaatga
      901 caagaagaaa atcttcgtca acatggtgga gcacgacact ctggtctact ccaaaaatgt
      961 caaagataca gtctcagaag atcaaagggc tattgagact tttcaacaaa ggataatttc
     1021 gggaaacctc ctcggattcc attgcccagc tatctgtcac ttcatcgaaa ggacagtaga
     1081 aaaggaaggt ggctcctaca aatgccatca ttgcgataaa ggaaaggcta tcattcaaga
     1141 tctctctgcc gacagtggtc ccaaagatgg acccccaccc acgaggagca tcgtggaaaa
     1201 agaagaggtt ccaaccacgt ctacaaagca agtggattga tgtgacatct ccactgacgt
     1261 aagggatgac gcacaatccc actatccttc gcaagaccct tcctctatat aaggaagttc
     1321 atttcatttg gagaggacac gctcgagtat aagagctcat ttttacaaca attaccaaca
     1381 acaacaaaca acaaacaaca ttacaattac atttacaatt atcgatacaa tgaaaaagcc
     1441 tgaactcacc gcgacgtctg tcgagaagtt tctgatcgaa aagttcgaca gcgtctccga
     1501 cctgatgcag ctctcggagg gcgaagaatc tcgtgctttc agcttcgatg taggagggcg
     1561 tggatatgtc ctgcgggtaa atagctgcgc cgatggtttc tacaaagatc gttatgttta
     1621 tcggcacttt gcatcggccg cgctcccgat tccggaagtg cttgacattg gggaattcag
     1681 cgagagcctg acctattgca tctcccgccg tgcacagggt gtcacgttgc aagacctgcc
     1741 tgaaaccgaa ctgcccgctg ttctgcaggt aaatttctag tttttctcct tcattttctt
     1801 ggttaggacc cttttctctt tttatttttt tgagctttga tctttcttta aactgatcta
     1861 ttttttaatt gattggttat ggtgtaaata ttacatagct ttaactgata atctgattac
     1921 tttatttcgt gtgtctatga tgatgatgat aactgcagcc ggtcgcggag gccatggatg
     1981 cgatcgctgc ggccgatctt agccagacga gcgggttcgg cccattcgga ccgcaaggaa
     2041 tcggtcaata cactacatgg cgtgatttca tatgcgcgat tgctgatccc catgtgtatc
     2101 actggcaaac tgtgatggac gacaccgtca gtgcgtccgt cgcgcaggct ctcgatgagc
     2161 tgatgctttg ggccgaggac tgccccgaag tccggcacct cgtgcacgcg gatttcggct
     2221 ccaacaatgt cctgacggac aatggccgca taacagcggt cattgactgg agcgaggcga
     2281 tgttcgggga ttcccaatac gaggtcgcca acatcttctt ctggaggccg tggttggctt
     2341 gtatggagca gcagacgcgc tacttcgagc ggaggcatcc ggagcttgca ggatcgccgc
     2401 ggctccgggc gtatatgctc cgcattggtc ttgaccaact ctatcagagc ttggttgacg
     2461 gcaatttcga tgatgcagct tgggcgcagg gtcgatgcga cgcaatcgtc cgatccggag
     2521 ccgggactgt cgggcgtaca caaatcgccc gcagaagcgc ggccgtctgg accgatggct
     2581 gtgtagaagt actcgccgat agtggaaacc gacgccccag cactcgtccg agggcaaagg
     2641 aataggcttc tctagctaga gtcgatcgac aagctcgagt ttctccataa taatgtgtga
     2701 gtagttccca gataagggaa ttagggttcc tatagggttt cgctcatgtg ttgagcatat
     2761 aagaaaccct tagtatgtat ttgtatttgt aaaatacttc tatcaataaa atttctaatt
     2821 cctaaaacca aaatccagta ctaaaatcca gatcgctgca attgtcttct gcacgaagtg
     2881 gtttaaacta tcagtgtttg acaggatata ttggcgggta aacctaagag aaaagagcgt
     2941 ttattagaat aatcggatat ttaaaagggc gtgaaaaggt ttatccgttc gtccatttgt
     3001 atgtgcatgc caaccacagg gttccccaga tcaggcgctg gctgctgaac ccccagccgg
     3061 aactgacccc acaaggccct agcgtttgca atgcaccagg tcatcattga cccaggcgtg
     3121 ttccaccagg ccgctgcctc gcaactcttc gcaggcttcg ccgacctgct cgcgccactt
     3181 cttcacgcgg gtggaatccg atccgcacat gaggcggaag gtttccagct tgagcgggta
     3241 cggctcccgg tgcgagctga aatagtcgaa catccgtcgg gccgtcggcg acagcttgcg
     3301 gtacttctcc catatgaatt tcgtgtagtg gtcgccagca aacagcacga cgatttcctc
     3361 gtcgatcagg acctggcaac gggacgtttt cttgccacgg tccaggacgc ggaagcggtg
     3421 cagcagcgac accgattcca ggtgcccaac gcggtcggac gtgaagccca tcgccgtcgc
     3481 ctgtaggcgc gacaggcatt cctcggcctt cgtgtaatac cggccattga tcgaccagcc
     3541 caggtcctgg caaagctcgt agaacgtgaa ggtgatcggc tcgccgatag gggtgcgctt
     3601 cgcgtactcc aacacctgct gccacaccag ttcgtcatcg tcggcccgca gctcgacgcc
     3661 ggtgtaggtg atcttcacgt ccttgttgac gtggaaaatg accttgtttt gcagcgcctc
     3721 gcgcgggatt ttcttgttgc gcgtggtgaa cagggcagag cgggccgtgt cgtttggcat
     3781 cgctcgcatc gtgtccggcc acggcgcaat atcgaacaag gaaagctgca tttccttgat
     3841 ctgctgcttc gtgtgtttca gcaacgcggc ctgcttggcc tcgctgacct gttttgccag
     3901 gtcctcgccg gcggtttttc gcttcttggt cgtcatagtt cctcgcgtgt cgatggtcat
     3961 cgacttcgcc aaacctgccg cctcctgttc aagacgacgc gaacgctcca cggcggccga
     4021 tggcgcgggc agggcagggg gagccagttg cacgctgtcg cgctcgatct tggccgtagc
     4081 ttgctggacc atcgagccga cggactggaa ggtttcgcgg ggcgcacgca tgacggtgcg
     4141 gcttgcgatg gtttcggcat cctcggcgga aaaccccgcg tcgatcagtt cttgcctgta
     4201 tgccttccgg tcaaacgtcc gattcattca ccctccttgc gggattgccc cgactcacgc
     4261 cggggcaatg tgcccttatt cctgatttga cccgcctggt gccttggtgt ccagataatc
     4321 caccttatcg gcaatgaagt cggtcccgta gaccgtctgg ccgtccttct cgtacttggt
     4381 attccgaatc ttgccctgca cgaataccag cgaccccttg cccaaatact tgccgtgggc
     4441 ctcggcctga gagccaaaac acttgatgcg gaagaagtcg gtgcgctcct gcttgtcgcc
     4501 ggcatcgttg cgccacatct aggatctgcc aggaaccgta aaaaggccgc gttgctggcg
     4561 tttttccata ggctccgccc ccctgacgag catcacaaaa atcgacgctc aagtcagagg
     4621 tggcgaaacc cgacaggact ataaagatac caggcgtttc cccctggaag ctccctcgtg
     4681 cgctctcctg ttccgaccct gccgcttacc ggatacctgt ccgcctttct cccttcggga
     4741 agcgtggcgc tttctcatag ctcacgctgt aggtatctca gttcggtgta ggtcgttcgc
     4801 tccaagctgg gctgtgtgca cgaacccccc gttcagcccg accgctgcgc cttatccggt
     4861 aactatcgtc ttgagtccaa cccggtaaga cacgacttat cgccactggc agcagccact
     4921 ggtaacagga ttagcagagc gaggtatgta ggcggtgcta cagagttctt gaagtggtgg
     4981 cctaactacg gctacactag aagaacagta tttggtatct gcgctctgct gaagccagtt
     5041 accttcggaa aaagagttgg tagctcttga tccggcaaac aaaccaccgc tggtagcggt
     5101 ggtttttttg tttgcaagca gcagattacg cgcagaaaaa aaggatctca agaagatcct
     5161 ttgatctttt ctacggggtc tgacgctcag tggaacgaaa actcacgtta agggattttg
     5221 gtcatgagat tatcaaaaag gatcttcacc tagatccttt taaattaaaa atgaagtttt
     5281 aaatcaatct aaagtatata tgagtaaact tggtctgaca gttaccaatg cttaatcagt
     5341 gaggcaccta tctcagcgat ctgtctattt cgttcatcca tagttgcctg actccccgtc
     5401 gtgtagataa ctacgatacg ggagggctta ccatctggcc ccagtgctgc aatgataccg
     5461 cgagaaccac gctcaccggc tccagattta tcagcaataa accagccagc cggaagggcc
     5521 gagcgcagaa gtggtcctgc aactttatcc gcctccatcc agtctattaa ttgttgccgg
     5581 gaagctagag taagtagttc gccagttaat agtttgcgca acgttgttgc cattgctaca
     5641 ggcatcgtgg tgtcacgctc gtcgtttggt atggcttcat tcagctccgg ttcccaacga
     5701 tcaaggcgag ttacatgatc ccccatgttg tgcaaaaaag cggttagctc cttcggtcct
     5761 ccgatcgttg tcagaagtaa gttggccgca gtgttatcac tcatggttat ggcagcactg
     5821 cataattctc ttactgtcat gccatccgta agatgctttt ctgtgactgg tgagtactca
     5881 accaagtcat tctgagaata gtgtatgcgg cgaccgagtt gctcttgccc ggcgtcaata
     5941 cgggataata ccgcgccaca tagcagaact ttaaaagtgc tcatcattgg aaaacgttct
     6001 tcggggcgaa aactctcaag gatcttaccg ctgttgagat ccagttcgat gtaacccact
     6061 cgtgcaccca actgatcttc agcatctttt actttcacca gcgtttctgg gtgagcaaaa
     6121 acaggaaggc aaaatgccgc aaaaaaggga ataagggcga cacggaaatg ttgaatactc
     6181 atactcttcc tttttcaata ttattgaagc atttatcaag gttattgtct catgagcgga
     6241 tacatatttg aatgtattta gaaaaataaa caaatagggg ttccgcgcac gaattggcca
     6301 gcgctgccat ttttggggtg aggccgttcg cggccgaggg gcgcagcccc tggggggatg
     6361 ggaggcccgc gttagcgggc cgggagggtt cgagaagggg gggcaccccc cttcggcgtg
     6421 cgcggtcacg cgcacagggc gcagccctgg ttaaaaacaa ggtttataaa tattggttta
     6481 aaagcaggtt aaaagacagg ttagcggtgg ccgaaaaacg ggcggaaacc cttgcaaatg
     6541 ctggattttc tgcctgtgga cagcccctca aatgtcaata ggtgcgcccc tcatctgtca
     6601 gcactctgcc cctcaagtgt caaggatcgc gcccctcatc tgtcagtagt cgcgcccctc
     6661 aagtgtcaat accgcagggc acttatcccc aggcttgtcc acatcatctg tgggaaactc
     6721 gcgtaaaatc aggcgttttc gccgatttgc gaggctggcc agctccacgt cgccggccga
     6781 aatcgagcct gcccctcatc tgtcaacgcc gcgccgggtg agtcggcccc tcaagtgtca
     6841 acgtccgccc ctcatctgtc agtgagggcc aagttttccg cgaggtatcc acaacgccgg
     6901 cggccgcggt gtctcgcaca cggcttcgac ggcgtttctg gcgcgtttgc agggccatag
     6961 acggccgcca gcccagcggc gagggcaacc agcccggtga gcgtcgcaaa ggagatcctg
     7021 atctgactga tgggctgcct gtatcgagtg gtgattttgt gccgagctgc cggtcgggga
     7081 gctgttggct ggctggtggc aggatatatt gtggtgtaaa caaattgacg cttagacaac
     7141 ttaataacac attgcggacg tttttaatgt actggggtgg atgcagtggg ccccactctg
     7201 tgaagacaat gccgaattcg gatcc
//
