# Supplementary material for: Developing a Molecular Toolkit to ENABLE all to apply CRISPR/Cas9-based Gene Editing in planta
Source: bioRxiv preprint, doi:10.1101/2025.11.09.687425, version 2 (2025-11-13)
Supplement: Supplementary File 1 - Vector Sequences [file 687425_file03.zip › Vector sequences/Final vectors of the ENABLE toolkit/pGMF6.gb]

LOCUS       pGMF6                   5780 bp ds-DNA     circular SYN 09-JUL-2025
DEFINITION  Level1 35Sp::eGFP:35St.
ACCESSION
VERSION     .
KEYWORDS    .
SOURCE      synthetic DNA construct
  ORGANISM  synthetic DNA construct.
REFERENCE   1  (bases 1 to 5748)
  AUTHORS   .
  TITLE     Direct Submission
  JOURNAL   Exported Monday, Sep 20, 2021 from SnapGene Viewer 5.2.2
            https://www.snapgene.com
FEATURES             Location/Qualifiers
     Misc._feature   517..667
                     /note="LB"
                     /note="color: #a6acb3; direction: LEFT"
                     /ApEinfo_fwdcolor="pink"
                     /ApEinfo_revcolor="pink"
                     /ApEinfo_graphicformat="arrow_data {{0 1 2 0 0 -1} {} 0}"
                     /modified_by="Florian"
                     /note="Derived using Geneious Prime 2024.0.7 'Annotate
                     from Database' based on nucleotide similarity"
                     /Transferred_From="pGMF003"
                     /Transferred_Similarity="100.00%"
                     /Primary_Match="100.00%; Adjusted-Interval-0:0/0; LB (<a
                     href=""urn:local:.:5y-i78r0bc"">pGMF003</a>)"
                     /Alternative_Match="100.00%; Adjusted-Interval-0:0/0; LB
                     (<a href=""urn:local:.:7o5-d1z2kwz"">Final L2 for
                     targeting PDS</a>)"
                     /Alternative_Match="100.00%; Adjusted-Interval-0:0/0; LB
                     (<a href=""urn:local:.:au-i9anmpc"">L2 Arabidopsis
                     PDS</a>)"
                     /Alternative_Match="100.00%; Adjusted-Interval-0:0/0; LB
                     (<a href=""urn:local:.:12-inuhtxy"">pGMF002a</a>)"
                     /Alternative_Match="100.00%; Adjusted-Interval-0:0/0; LB
                     (<a href=""urn:local:.:ix-eboo9ps"">pICSL4723 L2 backbone
                     - pICSL11059 35Sp::HPTII:35St - pFH52 2x35Sp::SpCas9:NOSt
                     - pGMF001 with PDS target1 - pGMF002 with PDS
                     target2</a>)"
                     /Alternative_Match="100.00%; Adjusted-Interval-0:0/0; LB
                     (<a href=""urn:local:.:16-ihwey0g"">CasD Level 1 P2
                     OsUbiP:Cas9:NosT</a>)"
                     /Alternative_Match="100.00%; Adjusted-Interval-0:0/0; LB
                     (<a href=""urn:local:.:pt-i78tdbj"">L2 Nipponbare
                     PDS</a>)"
                     /Alternative_Match="100.00%; Adjusted-Interval-0:0/0; LB
                     (<a href=""urn:local:.:kf-i78t3nu"">L2 Arabidopsis
                     GL1</a>)"
                     /Alternative_Match="100.00%; Adjusted-Interval-0:0/0; LB
                     (<a href=""urn:local:.:1d4-dvu4edz"">pICSL4723 L2 backbone
                     - pGMF006 - pFH52 2x35Sp::SpCas9:NOSt - pGMF001 with PDS
                     target1 - pGMF002 with PDS target2</a>)"
                     /Alternative_Match="100.00%; Adjusted-Interval-0:0/0; LB
                     (<a href=""urn:local:.:7jv-d1yz8b0"">pGMF003 </a>)"
                     /label="LB"
     primer_bind     582..605
                     /%GC="50.0"
                     /Hairpin_Tm="None"
                     /Self_Dimer_Tm="None"
                     /Tm="61.3"
                     /annotation_group="1214708522571800e56245e6-7d99-4623-a835
                     -b224457251f3"
                     /created_by="primer3"
                     /Sequence="CTGGTGGCAGGATATATTGTGGTG"
                     /Mismatches=0
                     /#_Local_Off-target_Sites=0
                     /Local_Off-target="pGMF6"
                     /label="GMF002"
     promoter        719..2056
                     /vntifkey=29
                     /modified_by="Florian"
                     /note="Derived using Geneious Prime 2021.2.2 'Annotate
                     from Database' based on nucleotide similarity"
                     /Transferred_From="L1 35Sp::eGFP-NLS:35St "
                     /Transferred_Similarity="100.00%"
                     /Primary_Match="100.00%; Adjusted-Interval-0:0/0; 35S
                     promoter (Cauliflower Mosaic Virus) (<a
                     href=""urn:local:.:v-dkb2238"">L1 35Sp::eGFP-NLS:35St
                     </a>)"
                     /Alternative_Match="100.00%; Adjusted-Interval-0:0/0;
                     Promoter, 35S (Cauliflower Mosaic Virus) (<a
                     href=""urn:local:.:7o5-d1z2kwz"">Final L2 for targeting
                     PDS</a>)"
                     /Alternative_Match="100.00%; Adjusted-Interval-0:0/0;
                     Promoter, 35S (Cauliflower Mosaic Virus) (<a
                     href=""urn:local:.:7jr-d1yz7zq"">pICSL11059
                     35Sp::HPTII:35St</a>)"
                     /Alternative_Match="100.00%; Adjusted-Interval-0:0/0;
                     Promoter, 35s (Cauliflower Mosaic Virus) (<a
                     href=""urn:local:.:f-c2iltpe"">pICSL11059</a>)"
                     /Alternative_Match="100.00%; Adjusted-Interval-0:0/0;
                     Promoter, 35s (Cauliflower Mosaic Virus) (<a
                     href=""urn:local:.:60-c2iy93f"">Level2 Plantain PDS KO
                     vector final assembly</a>)"
                     /label="35S promoter (Cauliflower Mosaic Virus)"
     5'_UTR          2073..2134
                     /vntifkey=52
                     /note="Derived using Geneious Prime 2021.2.2 'Annotate
                     from Database' based on nucleotide similarity"
                     /Transferred_From="pICSL11059"
                     /Transferred_Similarity="100.00%"
                     /Primary_Match="100.00%; Adjusted-Interval-0:0/0;
                     Promoter, 35s (Cauliflower Mosaic Virus) (<a
                     href=""urn:local:.:f-c2iltpe"">pICSL11059</a>)"
                     /Alternative_Match="100.00%; Adjusted-Interval-0:0/0;
                     Promoter, 35s (Cauliflower Mosaic Virus) (<a
                     href=""urn:local:.:60-c2iy93f"">Level2 Plantain PDS KO
                     vector final assembly</a>)"
                     /Alternative_Match="100.00%; Adjusted-Interval-0:0/0; TMV
                     Omega (<a href=""urn:local:.:v-dkb2238"">L1
                     35Sp::eGFP-NLS:35St </a>)"
                     /Alternative_Match="100.00%; Adjusted-Interval-0:0/0; TMV
                     Omega (<a href=""urn:local:.:60-c2iy93f"">Level2 Plantain
                     PDS KO vector final assembly</a>)"
                     /Alternative_Match="100.00%; Adjusted-Interval-0:0/0; TMV
                     Omega (<a href=""urn:local:.:7o5-d1z2kwz"">Final L2 for
                     targeting PDS</a>)"
                     /Alternative_Match="100.00%; Adjusted-Interval-0:0/0; TMV
                     Omega (<a href=""urn:local:.:7o5-d1z2kwz"">Final L2 for
                     targeting PDS</a>)"
                     /Alternative_Match="100.00%; Adjusted-Interval-0:0/0; TMV
                     Omega (<a href=""urn:local:.:7jr-d1yz7zq"">pICSL11059
                     35Sp::HPTII:35St</a>)"
                     /Alternative_Match="100.00%; Adjusted-Interval-0:0/0; TMV
                     Omega (<a href=""urn:local:.:w-c2ilwp9"">pFH52</a>)"
                     /Alternative_Match="100.00%; Adjusted-Interval-0:0/0; TMV
                     Omega (<a href=""urn:local:.:7jz-d1yz8pq"">pFH52
                     2x35Sp::SpCas9:NOSt</a>)"
                     /label="Promoter, 35s (Cauliflower Mosaic Virus)"
     CDS             2144..2860
                     /vntifkey=4
                     /modified_by="Florian"
                     /note="Derived using Geneious Prime 2021.2.2 'Annotate
                     from Database' based on nucleotide similarity"
                     /Transferred_From="L1 35Sp::eGFP-NLS:35St "
                     /Transferred_Similarity="100.00%"
                     /Primary_Match="100.00%; Adjusted-Interval-0:0/0; eGFP (<a
                     href=""urn:local:.:v-dkb2238"">L1 35Sp::eGFP-NLS:35St
                     </a>)"
                     /label="eGFP"
     CDS             2867..3130
                     /codon_start=1
                     /note="/created_by=User"
                     /Original_Translation="AGSGAGGEFKREEQARKAKVNNEKKTEIVKPESCS
                     NEGDVKDLKRKDSEDGNEGEEEEASSKPKKPKVALSHLQDIDDTEADQEEE*"
                     /note="Derived using Geneious Prime 2021.2.2 'Annotate
                     from Database' based on nucleotide similarity"
                     /Transferred_From="L1 35Sp::eGFP-NLS:35St "
                     /Transferred_Similarity="100.00%"
                     /Primary_Match="100.00%; Adjusted-Interval-0:0/0; N7-NLS
                     (<a href=""urn:local:.:v-dkb2238"">L1 35Sp::eGFP-NLS:35St
                     </a>)"
                     /modified_by="Florian"
                     /label="N7-NLS"
     terminator      3135..3338
                     /vntifkey=43
                     /modified_by="Florian"
                     /note="Derived using Geneious Prime 2021.2.2 'Annotate
                     from Database' based on nucleotide similarity"
                     /Transferred_From="L1 35Sp::eGFP-NLS:35St "
                     /Transferred_Similarity="100.00%"
                     /Primary_Match="100.00%; Adjusted-Interval-0:0/0; 3'
                     untranslated region and terminator, 35S (Cauliflower
                     Mosaic Virus) (<a href=""urn:local:.:v-dkb2238"">L1
                     35Sp::eGFP-NLS:35St </a>)"
                     /Alternative_Match="100.00%; Adjusted-Interval-0:0/0; 3'
                     untranslated region and terminator, 35S (Cauliflower
                     Mosaic Virus) (<a href=""urn:local:.:7o5-d1z2kwz"">Final
                     L2 for targeting PDS</a>)"
                     /Alternative_Match="100.00%; Adjusted-Interval-0:0/0; 3'
                     untranslated region and terminator, 35S (Cauliflower
                     Mosaic Virus) (<a
                     href=""urn:local:.:7jr-d1yz7zq"">pICSL11059
                     35Sp::HPTII:35St</a>)"
                     /Alternative_Match="100.00%; Adjusted-Interval-0:0/0; 3'
                     untranslated region and terminator, 35s (Cauliflower
                     Mosaic Virus) (<a
                     href=""urn:local:.:f-c2iltpe"">pICSL11059</a>)"
                     /Alternative_Match="100.00%; Adjusted-Interval-0:0/0; 3'
                     untranslated region and terminator, 35s (Cauliflower
                     Mosaic Virus) (<a href=""urn:local:.:60-c2iy93f"">Level2
                     Plantain PDS KO vector final assembly</a>)"
                     /label="3' untranslated region and terminator, 35S
                     (Cauliflower Mosaic Virus)"
     primer_bind     3195..3214
                     /%GC="40.0"
                     /Hairpin_Tm="None"
                     /Self_Dimer_Tm="None"
                     /Tm="51.2"
                     /annotation_group="121470859000860019a42151-ca9c-4d21-8b3c
                     -32a22d8679c6"
                     /created_by="primer3"
                     /Sequence="AGATAAGGGAATTAGGGTTC"
                     /Mismatches=0
                     /#_Local_Off-target_Sites=0
                     /Local_Off-target="pGMF6"
                     /label="GMF003"
     Misc._feature   complement(3370..3497)
                     /vntifkey=21
                     /note="Unknown feature type:Misc._feature"
                     /note="Derived using Geneious Prime 2021.0.3 'Annotate
                     from Database' based on nucleotide similarity"
                     /X-Transferred_From="pICSL11059 35Sp::HPTII:35St"
                     /X-Transferred_Similarity="100.00%"
                     /X-Primary_Match="100.00%; Adjusted-Interval-0:0/0; RB
                     short (<a href=""urn:local:.:7jr-d1yz7zq"">pICSL11059
                     35Sp::HPTII:35St</a>)"
                     /X-Alternative_Match="100.00%; Adjusted-Interval-0:0/0; RB
                     short (<a href=""urn:local:.:w-c2ilwp9"">pFH52</a>)"
                     /X-Alternative_Match="100.00%; Adjusted-Interval-0:0/0; RB
                     short (<a href=""urn:local:.:f-c2iltpe"">pICSL11059</a>)"
                     /X-Alternative_Match="100.00%; Adjusted-Interval-0:0/0; RB
                     short (<a href=""urn:local:.:7jz-d1yz8pq"">pFH52
                     2x35Sp::SpCas9:NOSt</a>)"
                     /note="Derived using Geneious Prime 2024.0.7 'Annotate
                     from Database' based on nucleotide similarity"
                     /Transferred_From="pGMF001 with PDS target1"
                     /Transferred_Similarity="100.00%"
                     /Primary_Match="100.00%; Adjusted-Interval-0:0/0; RB short
                     (<a href=""urn:local:.:7n4-d1z1usp"">pGMF001 with PDS
                     target1</a>)"
                     /Alternative_Match="100.00%; Adjusted-Interval-0:0/0; RB
                     short (<a href=""urn:local:.:f-c2iltpe"">pICSL11059</a>)"
                     /Alternative_Match="100.00%; Adjusted-Interval-0:0/0; RB
                     short (<a href=""urn:local:.:av-i9anmpc"">pGMF002 with
                     Arabidopsis PDS target2</a>)"
                     /Alternative_Match="100.00%; Adjusted-Interval-0:0/0; RB
                     short (<a href=""urn:local:.:5e-i9amgby"">pGMF001 with
                     Arabidopsis GL1 target1</a>)"
                     /Alternative_Match="100.00%; Adjusted-Interval-0:0/0; RB
                     short (<a href=""urn:local:.:y-i5qen40"">pGMF001a</a>)"
                     /Alternative_Match="100.00%; Adjusted-Interval-0:0/0; RB
                     short (<a href=""urn:local:.:5t-i78r0bc"">pGMF001 with
                     Arabidopsis PDS target1</a>)"
                     /Alternative_Match="100.00%; Adjusted-Interval-0:0/0; RB
                     short (<a href=""urn:local:.:5g-i9amgby"">pGMF002 with
                     Arabidopsis GL1 target2</a>)"
                     /Alternative_Match="100.00%; Adjusted-Interval-0:0/0; RB
                     short (<a href=""urn:local:.:12-inuhtxy"">pGMF002a</a>)"
                     /Alternative_Match="100.00%; Adjusted-Interval-0:0/0; RB
                     short (<a href=""urn:local:.:d8-i78s4q6"">pGMF002 with
                     Arabidopsis GL1 target2</a>)"
                     /Alternative_Match="100.00%; Adjusted-Interval-0:0/0; RB
                     short (<a href=""urn:local:.:o-ihwbmvz"">CasB pFH66</a>)"
                     /label="RB short"
     primer_bind     complement(3484..3509)
                     /%GC="53.8"
                     /Hairpin_Tm="54.9"
                     /Self_Dimer_Tm="21.4"
                     /Tm="66.5"
                     /annotation_group="1214706659061000f775865d-c98f-4f61-83e6
                     -4e3854883742"
                     /created_by="primer3"
                     /Sequence="GAACCCTGTGGTTGGCATGCACATAC"
                     /Mismatches=0
                     /#_Local_Off-target_Sites=0
                     /Local_Off-target="pGMF6"
                     /label="GMF001"
     rep_origin      complement(3946..4560)
                     /vntifkey=21
                     /note="Derived using Geneious Prime 2020.2.1 'Annotate
                     from Database' based on nucleotide similarity"
                     /note="Derived using Geneious Prime 2021.0.3 'Annotate
                     from Database' based on nucleotide similarity"
                     /X-Transferred_From="pUCIDT (Amp)"
                     /X-Transferred_Similarity="100.00%"
                     /X-Primary_Match="100.00%; Adjusted-Interval-0:0/0; rep
                     (pMB1) (<a href=""urn:local:.:1s-ce2z606"">pUCIDT
                     (Amp)</a>)"
                     /X-Alternative_Match="100.00%; Adjusted-Interval-0:0/0;
                     rep (pMB1) (<a
                     href=""urn:local:.:7jn-d1yz5cw"">pGMF002</a>)"
                     /X-Alternative_Match="100.00%; Adjusted-Interval-0:-11/15;
                     ori (<a href=""urn:local:.:ix-cgdmhmr"">pUCIDT-Amp
                     GoldenGate </a>)"
                     /note="Derived using Geneious Prime 2024.0.7 'Annotate
                     from Database' based on nucleotide similarity"
                     /Transferred_From="pGMF001 with PDS target1"
                     /Transferred_Similarity="100.00%"
                     /Primary_Match="100.00%; Adjusted-Interval-0:0/0; rep
                     (pMB1) (<a href=""urn:local:.:7n4-d1z1usp"">pGMF001 with
                     PDS target1</a>)"
                     /Alternative_Match="100.00%; Adjusted-Interval-0:0/0; rep
                     (pMB1) (<a href=""urn:local:.:av-i9anmpc"">pGMF002 with
                     Arabidopsis PDS target2</a>)"
                     /Alternative_Match="100.00%; Adjusted-Interval-0:0/0; rep
                     (pMB1) (<a
                     href=""urn:local:.:j-hwkax9k"">pGMF002a_with_Arabidopsis_U
                     6-26_promoter</a>)"
                     /Alternative_Match="100.00%; Adjusted-Interval-0:0/0; rep
                     (pMB1) (<a href=""urn:local:.:5e-i9amgby"">pGMF001 with
                     Arabidopsis GL1 target1</a>)"
                     /Alternative_Match="100.00%; Adjusted-Interval-0:0/0; rep
                     (pMB1) (<a href=""urn:local:.:5t-i78r0bc"">pGMF001 with
                     Arabidopsis PDS target1</a>)"
                     /Alternative_Match="100.00%; Adjusted-Interval-0:0/0; rep
                     (pMB1) (<a href=""urn:local:.:5g-i9amgby"">pGMF002 with
                     Arabidopsis GL1 target2</a>)"
                     /Alternative_Match="100.00%; Adjusted-Interval-0:0/0; rep
                     (pMB1) (<a href=""urn:local:.:d8-i78s4q6"">pGMF002 with
                     Arabidopsis GL1 target2</a>)"
                     /Alternative_Match="100.00%; Adjusted-Interval-0:0/0; rep
                     (pMB1) (<a href=""urn:local:.:7nn-d1z224o"">pGMF002 with
                     PDS target2</a>)"
                     /Alternative_Match="100.00%; Adjusted-Interval-0:0/0; rep
                     (pMB1) (<a href=""urn:local:.:cb-i78s2sv"">pGMF002 with
                     Nipponbare PDS target2</a>)"
                     /Alternative_Match="100.00%; Adjusted-Interval-0:0/0; rep
                     (pMB1) (<a href=""urn:local:.:5w-i78r0bc"">pGMF002 with
                     Arabidopsis PDS target2</a>)"
                     /label="rep (pMB1)"
     CDS             complement(4720..5580)
                     /Application_Notes="Allows E. coli to be resistant to
                     ampiciIIin."
                     /Full_Name="Ampicillin resistance gene"
                     /References="Proc Natl Acad Sci U S A. 75: 3737 (1978)"
                     /Selection_Drug="Ampicillin"
                     /Subtype="E. coli selection marker"
                     /Usage="Positive selection"
                     /__SeqFeature__="True"
                     /__level__=0
                     /application_notes="Allows E. coli to be resistant to
                     ampicillin."
                     /description="AmpiciIIin resistance gene"
                     /full_name="Ampicillin resistance gene"
                     /name="Ampicillin"
                     /note="color: #c54b7c; direction: LEFT"
                     /official_designation="Ampicillin"
                     /uuid="39ee7c4ce93d4075b0df0df5df6b9861"
                     /note="Derived using Geneious Prime 2024.0.7 'Annotate
                     from Database' based on nucleotide similarity"
                     /Transferred_From="pGMF001a"
                     /Transferred_Similarity="100.00%"
                     /Primary_Match="100.00%; Adjusted-Interval-0:0/0;
                     Ampicillin (<a
                     href=""urn:local:.:y-i5qen40"">pGMF001a</a>)"
                     /Alternative_Match="100.00%; Adjusted-Interval-0:0/0;
                     Ampicillin (<a
                     href=""urn:local:.:12-inuhtxy"">pGMF002a</a>)"
                     /Alternative_Match="100.00%; Adjusted-Interval-0:0/0;
                     Ampicillin (<a
                     href=""urn:local:.:n-hwkaxtn"">pGMF001a_with_Arabidopsis_U
                     6-26_promoter</a>)"
                     /Alternative_Match="100.00%; Adjusted-Interval-0:0/0;
                     signal sequence (<a
                     href=""urn:local:.:ix-cgdmhmr"">pUCIDT-Amp GoldenGate
                     </a>)"
                     /Alternative_Match="99.88%; Adjusted-Interval-0:0/0; AmpR
                     (<a href=""urn:local:.:17-c2in4sl"">pTwist Amp High
                     Copy</a>)"
                     /Alternative_Match="99.88%; Adjusted-Interval-0:0/0; AmpR
                     (<a href=""urn:local:.:12-ihwebp0"">pAGM51323</a>)"
                     /Alternative_Match="99.88%; Adjusted-Interval-0:0/0; AmpR
                     (<a href=""urn:local:.:16-ihwey0g"">CasD Level 1 P2
                     OsUbiP:Cas9:NosT</a>)"
                     /Alternative_Match="99.88%; Adjusted-Interval-0:0/0; AmpR
                     (<a href=""urn:local:.:1s-ce2z606"">pUCIDT (Amp)</a>)"
                     /Alternative_Match="99.88%; Adjusted-Interval-0:0/0; AmpR
                     (<a href=""urn:local:.:x-ihwbnpt"">pEPQD1CB0001</a>)"
                     /Alternative_Match="99.88%; Adjusted-Interval-0:0/0; ampR
                     (<a href=""urn:local:.:52-c2iy3lf"">L1_target1 in pTwist
                     Amp High Copy - fake primer PDS target1</a>)"
                     /label="Ampicillin"
     promoter        complement(5581..5685)
                     /created_by="hahnf"
                     /note="Derived using Geneious Prime 2020.2.1 'Annotate
                     from Database' based on nucleotide similarity"
                     /note="Derived using Geneious Prime 2021.0.3 'Annotate
                     from Database' based on nucleotide similarity"
                     /X-Transferred_From="pUCIDT (Amp)"
                     /X-Transferred_Similarity="100.00%"
                     /X-Primary_Match="100.00%; Adjusted-Interval-0:0/0; AmpR
                     promoter (<a href=""urn:local:.:1s-ce2z606"">pUCIDT
                     (Amp)</a>)"
                     /X-Alternative_Match="100.00%; Adjusted-Interval-0:0/0;
                     AmpR promoter (<a
                     href=""urn:local:.:ix-cgdmhmr"">pUCIDT-Amp GoldenGate
                     </a>)"
                     /note="Derived using Geneious Prime 2024.0.7 'Annotate
                     from Database' based on nucleotide similarity"
                     /Transferred_From="pGMF001 with PDS target1"
                     /Transferred_Similarity="100.00%"
                     /Primary_Match="100.00%; Adjusted-Interval-0:0/0; AmpR
                     promoter (<a href=""urn:local:.:7n4-d1z1usp"">pGMF001 with
                     PDS target1</a>)"
                     /Alternative_Match="100.00%; Adjusted-Interval-0:0/0; AmpR
                     promoter (<a href=""urn:local:.:av-i9anmpc"">pGMF002 with
                     Arabidopsis PDS target2</a>)"
                     /Alternative_Match="100.00%; Adjusted-Interval-0:0/0; AmpR
                     promoter (<a
                     href=""urn:local:.:j-hwkax9k"">pGMF002a_with_Arabidopsis_U
                     6-26_promoter</a>)"
                     /Alternative_Match="100.00%; Adjusted-Interval-0:0/0; AmpR
                     promoter (<a href=""urn:local:.:5e-i9amgby"">pGMF001 with
                     Arabidopsis GL1 target1</a>)"
                     /Alternative_Match="100.00%; Adjusted-Interval-0:0/0; AmpR
                     promoter (<a href=""urn:local:.:5t-i78r0bc"">pGMF001 with
                     Arabidopsis PDS target1</a>)"
                     /Alternative_Match="100.00%; Adjusted-Interval-0:0/0; AmpR
                     promoter (<a href=""urn:local:.:5g-i9amgby"">pGMF002 with
                     Arabidopsis GL1 target2</a>)"
                     /Alternative_Match="100.00%; Adjusted-Interval-0:0/0; AmpR
                     promoter (<a href=""urn:local:.:d8-i78s4q6"">pGMF002 with
                     Arabidopsis GL1 target2</a>)"
                     /Alternative_Match="100.00%; Adjusted-Interval-0:0/0; AmpR
                     promoter (<a href=""urn:local:.:7nn-d1z224o"">pGMF002 with
                     PDS target2</a>)"
                     /Alternative_Match="100.00%; Adjusted-Interval-0:0/0; AmpR
                     promoter (<a href=""urn:local:.:cb-i78s2sv"">pGMF002 with
                     Nipponbare PDS target2</a>)"
                     /Alternative_Match="100.00%; Adjusted-Interval-0:0/0; AmpR
                     promoter (<a href=""urn:local:.:5w-i78r0bc"">pGMF002 with
                     Arabidopsis PDS target2</a>)"
                     /label="AmpR promoter"
ORIGIN      
        1 tcgcgcgttt cggtgcacga ggccctttca tctcgcgcgt ttcggtgatg acggtgaaaa
       61 cctctgacac atgcagctcc cctagacggt cacagcttgt ctgtaagcgg atgccgggag
      121 cagacaagcc cgtcagggcg cgtcagcggg tgttggcggg tgtcggggct ggcttaacta
      181 tgcggcatca gagcagattg tactgagagt gcaccaaatg cggtgtgaaa taccgcacag
      241 atgcgtaagg agaaaatacc gcatcaggcg ccattcgcca ttcaggctgc gcaactgttg
      301 ggaagggcga tcggtgcggg cctcatcgct attacgccag ctggcgaaag ggggatgtgc
      361 tgcaaggcga ttaagttggg taacgccagg gttttcccag tcacgacgtt gtaaaacgac
      421 ggccagtgca acgcgatgac gatggatagc gattcatcga tgagctgacc cgatcgccgc
      481 cgccggaggg ttgcgtttga gacaggcgac agatactgat gggctgcctg tatcgagtgg
      541 tgattttgtg ccgagctgcc ggtcggggag ctgttggctg gctggtggca ggatatattg
      601 tggtgtaaac aaattgacgc ttagacaact taataacaca ttgcggacgt ttttaatgta
      661 ctggggtgga tgcagtgggc cccactctgt gaagacaatg ccgaattcgg atccggagga
      721 attccaatcc cacaaaaatc tgagcttaac agcacagttg ctcctctcag agcagaatcg
      781 ggtattcaac accctcatat caactactac gttgtgtata acggtccaca tgccggtata
      841 tacgatgact ggggttgtac aaaggcggca acaaacggcg ttcccggagt tgcacacaag
      901 aaatttgcca ctattacaga ggcaagagca gcagctgacg cgtacacaac aagtcagcaa
      961 acagacaggt tgaacttcat ccccaaagga gaagctcaac tcaagcccaa gagctttgct
     1021 aaggccctaa caagcccacc aaagcaaaaa gcccactggc tcacgctagg aaccaaaagg
     1081 cccagcagtg atccagcccc aaaagagatc tcctttgccc cggagattac aatggacgat
     1141 ttcctctatc tttacgatct aggaaggaag ttcgaaggtg aaggtgacga cactatgttc
     1201 accactgata atgagaaggt tagcctcttc aatttcagaa agaatgctga cccacagatg
     1261 gttagagagg cctacgcagc aagtctcatc aagacgatct acccgagtaa caatctccag
     1321 gagatcaaat accttcccaa gaaggttaaa gatgcagtca aaagattcag gactaattgc
     1381 atcaagaaca cagagaaaga catatttctc aagatcagaa gtactattcc agtatggacg
     1441 attcaaggct tgcttcataa accaaggcaa gtaatagaga ttggagtctc taaaaaggta
     1501 gttcctactg aatctaaggc catgcatgga gtctaagatt caaatcgagg atctaacaga
     1561 actcgccgtc aagactggcg aacagttcat acagagtctt ttacgactca atgacaagaa
     1621 gaaaatcttc gtcaacatgg tggagcacga cactctggtc tactccaaaa atgtcaaaga
     1681 tacagtctca gaagatcaaa gggctattga gacttttcaa caaaggataa tttcgggaaa
     1741 cctcctcgga ttccattgcc cagctatctg tcacttcatc gaaaggacag tagaaaagga
     1801 aggtggctcc tacaaatgcc atcattgcga taaaggaaag gctatcattc aagatctctc
     1861 tgccgacagt ggtcccaaag atggaccccc acccacgagg agcatcgtgg aaaaagaaga
     1921 ggttccaacc acgtctacaa agcaagtgga ttgatgtgac atctccactg acgtaaggga
     1981 tgacgcacaa tcccactatc cttcgcaaga cccttcctct atataaggaa gttcatttca
     2041 tttggagagg acacgctcga gtataagagc tcatttttac aacaattacc aacaacaaca
     2101 aacaacaaac aacattacaa ttacatttac aattatcgat acaatggtga gcaagggcga
     2161 ggagctgttc accggcgtgg tgcccatcct ggtcgagctg gacggcgacg taaacggcca
     2221 caagttcagc gtgtccggcg agggcgaggg cgatgccacc tacggcaagc tgaccctgaa
     2281 gttcatctgc accaccggca agctgcccgt gccctggccc accctcgtga ccaccctgac
     2341 ctacggcgtg cagtgcttca gccgctaccc cgaccacatg aagcagcacg acttcttcaa
     2401 gtccgccatg cccgaaggct acgtccagga gcgcaccatc ttcttcaagg acgacggcaa
     2461 ctacaagacc cgcgccgagg tgaagttcga gggcgacacc ctggtgaacc gcatcgagct
     2521 gaagggcatc gacttcaagg aggacggcaa catcctgggg cacaagctgg agtacaacta
     2581 caacagccac aacgtctata tcatggccga caagcagaag aacggcatca aggtgaactt
     2641 caagatccgc cacaacatcg aggacggcag cgtgcagctc gccgaccact accagcagaa
     2701 cacccccatc ggcgacggcc ccgtgctgct gcccgacaac cactacctga gcacccagtc
     2761 cgccctgagc aaagacccca acgagaagcg cgatcacatg gtcctgctgg agttcgtgac
     2821 cgccgccggg atcactctcg gcatggacga gctgtacaag ggaggtgccg gcagtggcgc
     2881 tggcggagaa tttaagcgcg aagaacaagc ccgcaaggct aaagttaata acgaaaaaaa
     2941 gaccgaaatc gtcaagccag agtcttgctc caatgagggc gatgtgaagg atcttaaaag
     3001 gaaagactct gaggatggaa atgaagggga ggaagaagag gcttcgagta agcccaagaa
     3061 accgaaggtc gcactgagtc acttgcagga catagatgat acggaagctg accaagaaga
     3121 agaataatga gcttctctag ctagagtcga tcgacaagct cgagtttctc cataataatg
     3181 tgtgagtagt tcccagataa gggaattagg gttcctatag ggtttcgctc atgtgttgag
     3241 catataagaa acccttagta tgtatttgta tttgtaaaat acttctatca ataaaatttc
     3301 taattcctaa aaccaaaatc cagtactaaa atccagatcg ctgcaattgt cttctgcacg
     3361 aagtggttta aactatcagt gtttgacagg atatattggc gggtaaacct aagagaaaag
     3421 agcgtttatt agaataatcg gatatttaaa agggcgtgaa aaggtttatc cgttcgtcca
     3481 tttgtatgtg catgccaacc acagggttcc atcagttctg gaccagcgag ctgtgctgcg
     3541 actcgtggcg taatcatggt catagctgtt tcctgtgtga aattgttatc cgctcacaat
     3601 tccacacaac atacgagccg gaagcataaa gtgtaaagcc tggggtgcct aatgagtgag
     3661 ctaactcaca ttaattgcgt tgcgctcact gcccgctttc cagtcgggaa acctgtcgtg
     3721 ccagctgcat taatgaatcg gccaacgcgc ggggagaggc ggtttgcgta ttgggcgctc
     3781 ttccgcttcc tcgctcactg actcgctgcg ctcggtcgtt cggctgcggc gagcggtatc
     3841 agctcactca aaggcggtaa tacggttatc cacagaatca ggggataacg caggaaagaa
     3901 catgtgagca aaaggccagc aaaaggccag gaaccgtaaa aaggccgcgt tgctggcgtt
     3961 tttccatagg ctccgccccc ctgacgagca tcacaaaaat cgacgctcaa gtcagaggtg
     4021 gcgaaacccg acaggactat aaagatacca ggcgtttccc cctggaagct ccctcgtgcg
     4081 ctctcctgtt ccgaccctgt cgcttaccgg atacctgtcc gcctttctcc cttcgggaag
     4141 cgtggcgctt tctcatagct cacgctgtag gtatctcagt tcggtgtagg tcgttcgctc
     4201 caagctgggc tgtgtgcacg aaccccccgt tcagcccgac cgctgcgcct tatccggtaa
     4261 ctatcgtctt gagtccaacc cggtaagaca cgacttatcg ccactggcag cagccactgg
     4321 taacaggatt agcagagcga ggtatgtagg cggtgctaca gagttcttga agtggtggcc
     4381 taactacggc tacactagaa gaacagtatt tggtatctgc gctctgctga agccagttac
     4441 cttcggaaaa agagttggta gctcttgatc cggcaaacaa accaccgctg gtagcggtgg
     4501 tttttttgtt tgcaagcagc agattacgcg cagaaaaaaa ggatctcaag aagatccttt
     4561 gatcttttct acggggtctg acgctcagtg gaacgaaaac tcacgttaag ggattttggt
     4621 catgagatta tcaaaaagga tcttcaccta gatcctttta aattaaaaat gaagttttaa
     4681 atcaatctaa agtatatatg agtaaacttg gtctgacagt taccaatgct taatcagtga
     4741 ggcacctatc tcagcgatct gtctatttcg ttcatccata gttgcctgac tccccgtcgt
     4801 gtagataact acgatacggg agggcttacc atctggcccc agtgctgcaa tgataccgcg
     4861 agatccacgc tcaccggctc cagatttatc agcaataaac cagccagccg gaagggccga
     4921 gcgcagaagt ggtcctgcaa ctttatccgc ctccatccag tctattaatt gttgccggga
     4981 agctagagta agtagttcgc cagttaatag tttgcgcaac gttgttgcca ttgctacagg
     5041 catcgtggtg tcacgctcgt cgtttggtat ggcttcattc agctccggtt cccaacgatc
     5101 aaggcgagtt acatgatccc ccatgttgtg caaaaaagcg gttagctcct tcggtcctcc
     5161 gatcgttgtc agaagtaagt tggccgcagt gttatcactc atggttatgg cagcactgca
     5221 taattctctt actgtcatgc catccgtaag atgcttttct gtgactggtg agtactcaac
     5281 caagtcattc tgagaatagt gtatgcggcg accgagttgc tcttgcccgg cgtcaatacg
     5341 ggataatacc gcgccacata gcagaacttt aaaagtgctc atcattggaa aacgttcttc
     5401 ggggcgaaaa ctctcaagga tcttaccgct gttgagatcc agttcgatgt aacccactcg
     5461 tgcacccaac tgatcttcag catcttttac tttcaccagc gtttctgggt gagcaaaaac
     5521 aggaaggcaa aatgccgcaa aaaagggaat aagggcgaca cggaaatgtt gaatactcat
     5581 actctacctt tttcaatatt attgaagcat ttatcagggt tattgtctca tgagcggata
     5641 catatttgaa tgtatttaga aaaataaaca aataggggtt ccgcgcacat ttccccgaaa
     5701 agtgccacct gacgtctaag aaaccattat tatcatgaca ttaacctata aaaataggcg
     5761 tatcacgagg ccctttcatc
//
